# Supplementary material for: An integrase toolbox to record gene-expression during plant development
Source: bioRxiv preprint, doi:10.1101/2022.09.16.508262, version 2 (2022-09-26)
Supplement: Suppdata5 [file 508262_file05.zip › gb Files/l1_arf19_1 (pARF19-PhiC31-tUBQ1).gb]

LOCUS       L1_ARF19_1              8998 bp ds-DNA     circular     04-FEB-2021
DEFINITION  .
FEATURES             Location/Qualifiers
     source          3..4661
                     /label="source:synthetic DNA construct"
                     /ApEinfo_revcolor="#ff9ccd"
                     /ApEinfo_fwdcolor="#ff9ccd"
     misc_feature    complement(23..42)
                     /label=">pNL_oligo_513"
                     /ApEinfo_revcolor="#b7e6d7"
                     /ApEinfo_fwdcolor="#b7e6d7"
     misc_feature    complement(31..50)
                     /label=">pNL_oligo_514"
                     /ApEinfo_revcolor="#c6c9d1"
                     /ApEinfo_fwdcolor="#c6c9d1"
     misc_feature    44..68
                     /label="RB T-DNA repeat"
                     /ApEinfo_revcolor="#b1ff67"
                     /ApEinfo_fwdcolor="#b1ff67"
     misc_feature    complement(44..68)
                     /label=">pNL_oligo_3103"
                     /ApEinfo_revcolor="#f8d3a9"
                     /ApEinfo_fwdcolor="#f8d3a9"
     misc_feature    complement(63..113)
                     /label=">pNL_oligo_1763"
                     /ApEinfo_revcolor="#85dae9"
                     /ApEinfo_fwdcolor="#85dae9"
     primer_bind     84..119
                     /label=">pNL_oligo_1764"
                     /ApEinfo_revcolor="#84b0dc"
                     /ApEinfo_fwdcolor="#84b0dc"
     rep_origin      complement(159..747)
                     /label="ori"
                     /ApEinfo_revcolor="#666666"
                     /ApEinfo_fwdcolor="#666666"
     CDS             complement(918..1733)
                     /label="aminoglycoside phosphotransferase"
                     /ApEinfo_revcolor="#85dae9"
                     /ApEinfo_fwdcolor="#85dae9"
     primer_bind     1319..1346
                     /label=">pNL_oligo_1293"
                     /ApEinfo_revcolor="#ff9ccd"
                     /ApEinfo_fwdcolor="#ff9ccd"
     misc_feature    complement(1319..1346)
                     /label=">pNL_oligo_1294"
                     /ApEinfo_revcolor="#ff9ccd"
                     /ApEinfo_fwdcolor="#ff9ccd"
     primer_bind     1324..1346
                     /label=">pNL_oligo_1590"
                     /ApEinfo_revcolor="#d6b295"
                     /ApEinfo_fwdcolor="#d6b295"
     primer_bind     1327..1347
                     /label=">pNL_oligo_1587"
                     /ApEinfo_revcolor="#c6c9d1"
                     /ApEinfo_fwdcolor="#c6c9d1"
     misc_feature    complement(1367..1403)
                     /label=">pNL_oligo_2197"
                     /ApEinfo_revcolor="#85dae9"
                     /ApEinfo_fwdcolor="#85dae9"
     misc_feature    1830..1838
                     /label="DraIII"
                     /ApEinfo_revcolor="#f8d3a9"
                     /ApEinfo_fwdcolor="#f8d3a9"
     primer_bind     1902..1921
                     /label=">pNL_oligo_1275"
                     /ApEinfo_revcolor="#b4abac"
                     /ApEinfo_fwdcolor="#b4abac"
     misc_feature    complement(1902..1921)
                     /label=">pNL_oligo_1276"
                     /ApEinfo_revcolor="#85dae9"
                     /ApEinfo_fwdcolor="#85dae9"
     rep_origin      2024..2459
                     /label="pSa ori"
                     /ApEinfo_revcolor="#666666"
                     /ApEinfo_fwdcolor="#666666"
     misc_feature    2594..2616
                     /label="LB T-DNA repeat"
                     /ApEinfo_revcolor="#b1ff67"
                     /ApEinfo_fwdcolor="#b1ff67"
     primer_bind     2621..2646
                     /label=">pNL_oligo_248"
                     /ApEinfo_revcolor="#f58a5e"
                     /ApEinfo_fwdcolor="#f58a5e"
     polyA_signal    2624..2800
                     /label="CaMV poly(A) signal"
                     /ApEinfo_revcolor="#f58a5e"
                     /ApEinfo_fwdcolor="#f58a5e"
     primer_bind     2733..2754
                     /label=">pNL_oligo_1355"
                     /ApEinfo_revcolor="#84b0dc"
                     /ApEinfo_fwdcolor="#84b0dc"
     misc_feature    complement(2830..3005)
                     /label="CaMV terminator"
                     /ApEinfo_revcolor="#ffef86"
                     /ApEinfo_fwdcolor="#ffef86"
     CDS             complement(3010..4035)
                     /label="hygromycin B phosphotransferase"
                     /ApEinfo_revcolor="#85dae9"
                     /ApEinfo_fwdcolor="#85dae9"
     primer_bind     3340..3359
                     /label=">pNL_oligo_2766"
                     /ApEinfo_revcolor="#85dae9"
                     /ApEinfo_fwdcolor="#85dae9"
     misc_feature    3451..3459
                     /label="DraIII"
                     /ApEinfo_revcolor="#85dae9"
                     /ApEinfo_fwdcolor="#85dae9"
     misc_feature    3744..3752
                     /label="DraIII"
                     /ApEinfo_revcolor="#faac61"
                     /ApEinfo_fwdcolor="#faac61"
     misc_feature    complement(3788..3807)
                     /label=">pNL_oligo_2767"
                     /ApEinfo_revcolor="#d6b295"
                     /ApEinfo_fwdcolor="#d6b295"
     primer_bind     3967..3990
                     /label=">pNL_oligo_2672"
                     /ApEinfo_revcolor="#75c6a9"
                     /ApEinfo_fwdcolor="#75c6a9"
     promoter        complement(4052..4397)
                     /label="CaMV 35S promoter"
                     /ApEinfo_revcolor="#0000ff"
                     /ApEinfo_fwdcolor="#0000ff"
     primer_bind     4083..4101
                     /label=">pNL_oligo_3106"
                     /ApEinfo_revcolor="#ff9ccd"
                     /ApEinfo_fwdcolor="#ff9ccd"
     misc_feature    complement(4145..4167)
                     /label=">pNL_oligo_1354"
                     /ApEinfo_revcolor="#f8d3a9"
                     /ApEinfo_fwdcolor="#f8d3a9"
     misc_feature    4167..4172
                     /label="BpiI"
                     /ApEinfo_revcolor="#9eafd2"
                     /ApEinfo_fwdcolor="#9eafd2"
     misc_feature    complement(4184..4189)
                     /label="BpiI"
                     /ApEinfo_revcolor="#f58a5e"
                     /ApEinfo_fwdcolor="#f58a5e"
     CDS             complement(4395..4661)
                     /label="LacZ-alpha fragment of beta-galactosidase"
                     /ApEinfo_revcolor="#85dae9"
                     /ApEinfo_fwdcolor="#85dae9"
     misc_feature    complement(4409..4414)
                     /label="BpiI"
                     /ApEinfo_revcolor="#84b0dc"
                     /ApEinfo_fwdcolor="#84b0dc"
     CDS             complement(4479..4547)
                     /label="LacZ alpha"
                     /ApEinfo_revcolor="#84b0dc"
                     /ApEinfo_fwdcolor="#84b0dc"
     primer_bind     4592..4612
                     /label=">pNL_oligo_2699"
                     /ApEinfo_revcolor="#ffef86"
                     /ApEinfo_fwdcolor="#ffef86"
     primer_bind     4592..4615
                     /label="M13F(-47)"
                     /ApEinfo_revcolor="#b1ff67"
                     /ApEinfo_fwdcolor="#b1ff67"
     primer_bind     4592..4615
                     /label=">pNL_oligo_2215"
                     /ApEinfo_revcolor="#c6c9d1"
                     /ApEinfo_fwdcolor="#c6c9d1"
     misc_feature    complement(4592..4615)
                     /label=">pNL_oligo_2216"
                     /ApEinfo_revcolor="#84b0dc"
                     /ApEinfo_fwdcolor="#84b0dc"
     misc_feature    complement(4594..4615)
                     /label=">pNL_oligo_3070"
                     /ApEinfo_revcolor="#85dae9"
                     /ApEinfo_fwdcolor="#85dae9"
     primer_bind     4598..4615
                     /label="M13F(-41)"
                     /ApEinfo_revcolor="#b1ff67"
                     /ApEinfo_fwdcolor="#b1ff67"
     primer_bind     4613..4635
                     /label=">pNL_oligo_552"
                     /ApEinfo_revcolor="#f8d3a9"
                     /ApEinfo_fwdcolor="#f8d3a9"
     primer_bind     4618..4635
                     /label="M13F(-21)"
                     /ApEinfo_revcolor="#b1ff67"
                     /ApEinfo_fwdcolor="#b1ff67"
     primer_bind     4619..4634
                     /label=">pNL_oligo_37"
                     /ApEinfo_revcolor="#b1ff67"
                     /ApEinfo_fwdcolor="#b1ff67"
     primer_bind     4619..4635
                     /label="M13 fwd"
                     /ApEinfo_revcolor="#b1ff67"
                     /ApEinfo_fwdcolor="#b1ff67"
     primer_bind     4628..4653
                     /label=">pNL_oligo_1548"
                     /ApEinfo_revcolor="#c6c9d1"
                     /ApEinfo_fwdcolor="#c6c9d1"
     primer_bind     4642..4660
                     /label=">pNL_oligo_3104"
                     /ApEinfo_revcolor="#85dae9"
                     /ApEinfo_fwdcolor="#85dae9"
     promoter        4642..4660
                     /label="T7 promoter"
                     /ApEinfo_revcolor="#0000ff"
                     /ApEinfo_fwdcolor="#0000ff"
     primer_bind     4642..4661
                     /label="T7"
                     /ApEinfo_revcolor="#b1ff67"
                     /ApEinfo_fwdcolor="#b1ff67"
     primer_bind     4643..4659
                     /label=">pNL_oligo_16"
                     /ApEinfo_revcolor="#d6b295"
                     /ApEinfo_fwdcolor="#d6b295"
     misc_feature    complement(4648..4661)
                     /label=">pNL_oligo_2086"
                     /ApEinfo_revcolor="#b7e6d7"
                     /ApEinfo_fwdcolor="#b7e6d7"
     misc_feature    complement(4648..4661)
                     /label=">pNL_oligo_1583"
                     /ApEinfo_revcolor="#84b0dc"
                     /ApEinfo_fwdcolor="#84b0dc"
     CDS             6673..8484
                     /label="PhiC31 integrase Plant without stop/start codon CDS"
                     /ApEinfo_revcolor="#f8d3a9"
                     /ApEinfo_fwdcolor="#f8d3a9"
     misc_feature    8485..8490
                     /label="Stop codon"
                     /ApEinfo_revcolor="#b1ff67"
                     /ApEinfo_fwdcolor="#b1ff67"
     misc_feature    8495..8994
                     /label="tUBQ1"
                     /ApEinfo_revcolor="#d59687"
                     /ApEinfo_fwdcolor="#d59687"
ORIGIN
        1 accacagaat caggggataa cgcaggaaag aacatgaagg ccttgacagg atatattggc
       61 gggtaaacta agtcgctgta tgtgtttgtt tgagatctca tgtgagcaaa aggccagcaa
      121 aaggccagga accgtaaaaa ggccgcgttg ctggcgtttt tccataggct ccgcccccct
      181 gacgagcatc acaaaaatcg acgctcaagt cagaggtggc gaaacccgac aggactataa
      241 agataccagg cgtttccccc tggaagctcc ctcgtgcgct ctcctgttcc gaccctgccg
      301 cttaccggat acctgtccgc ctttctccct tcgggaagcg tggcgctttc tcatagctca
      361 cgctgtaggt atctcagttc ggtgtaggtc gttcgctcca agctgggctg tgtgcacgaa
      421 ccccccgttc agcccgaccg ctgcgcctta tccggtaact atcgtcttga gtccaacccg
      481 gtaagacacg acttatcgcc actggcagca gccactggta acaggattag cagagcgagg
      541 tatgtaggcg gtgctacaga gttcttgaag tggtggccta actacggcta cactagaaga
      601 acagtatttg gtatctgcgc tctgctgaag ccagttacct tcggaagaag agttggtagc
      661 tcttgatccg gcaaacaaac caccgctggt agcggtggtt tttttgtttg caagcagcag
      721 attacgcgca gaaaaaaagg atctcaagaa gatcctttga tcttttctac ggggtctgac
      781 gctcagtgga acgaaaactc acgttaaggg attttggtca tgagattatc aaaaaggatc
      841 ttcacctaga tccttttaaa ttaaaaatga agttttaaat caatctaaag tatatatgtg
      901 taacattggt ctagtgatta gaaaaactca tcgagcatca aatgaaactg caatttattc
      961 atatcaggat tatcaatacc atatttttga aaaagccgtt tctgtaatga aggagaaaac
     1021 tcaccgaggc agttccatag gatggcaaga tcctggtatc ggtctgcgat tccgactcgt
     1081 ccaacatcaa tacaacctat taatttcccc tcgtcaaaaa taaggttatc aagtgagaaa
     1141 tcaccatgag tgacgactga atccggtgag aatggcaaaa gtttatgcat ttctttccag
     1201 acttgttcaa caggccagcc attacgctcg tcatcaaaat cactcgcatc aaccaaaccg
     1261 ttattcattc gtgattgcgc ctgagcgaga cgaaatacgc gatcgctgtt aaaaggacaa
     1321 ttacaaacag gaatcgaatg caaccggcgc aggaacactg ccagcgcatc aacaatattt
     1381 tcacctgaat caggatattc ttctaatacc tggaatgctg ttttccctgg gatcgcagtg
     1441 gtgagtaacc atgcatcatc aggagtacgg ataaaatgct tgatggtcgg aagaggcata
     1501 aattccgtca gccagtttag tctgaccatc tcatctgtaa caacattggc aacgctacct
     1561 ttgccatgtt tcagaaacaa ctctggcgca tcgggcttcc catacaatcg gtagattgtc
     1621 gcacctgatt gcccgacatt atcgcgagcc catttatacc catataaatc agcatccatg
     1681 ttggaattta atcgcggcct tgagcaagac gtttcccgtt gaatatggct cataacaccc
     1741 cttgtattac tgtttatgta agcagacagt tttattgttc atgatgatat atttttatct
     1801 tgtgcaatgt aacatcagag attttgagac acaacgtggc tttgttgaat aaatcgaact
     1861 tttgctgagt tgaaggatca gatcacgcat cttcccgaca acgcagaccg ttccgtggca
     1921 aagcaaaagt tcaaaatcac caactggtcc acctacaaca aagctctcat caaccgtggc
     1981 tccctcactt tctggctgga tgatggggcg attcaggcga tccccatcca acagcccgcc
     2041 gtcgagcggg cttttttatc cccggaagcc tgtggataga gggtagttat ccacgtgaaa
     2101 ccgctaatgc cccgcaaagc cttgattcac ggggctttcc ggcccgctcc aaaaactatc
     2161 cacgtgaaat cgctaatcag ggtacgtgaa atcgctaatc ggagtacgtg aaatcgctaa
     2221 taaggtcacg tgaaatcgct aatcaaaaag gcacgtgaga acgctaatag ccctttcaga
     2281 tcaacagctt gcaaacaccc ctcgctccgg caagtagtta cagcaagtag tatgttcaat
     2341 tagcttttca attatgaata tatatatcaa ttattggtcg cccttggctt gtggacaatg
     2401 cgctacgcgc accggctccg cccgtggaca accgcaagcg gttgcccacc gtcgagcgcc
     2461 agcgcctttg cccacaaccc ggcggccggc cgcaacagat cgttttataa attttttttt
     2521 ttgaaaaaga aaaagcccga aaggcggcaa cctctcgggc ttctggattt ccgatccccg
     2581 gaattagaga tcttggcagg atatattgtg gtgtaacgtt atcgatctgg attttagtac
     2641 tggattttgg ttttaggaat tagaaatttt attgatagaa gtattttaca aatacaaata
     2701 catactaagg gtttcttata tgctcaacac atgagcgaaa ccctataaga accctaattt
     2761 cccttatcgg gaaactactc acacattatt tatggagaaa atagagagag atagatttgt
     2821 agagagagac tggtgatttc agcgtaccga attaattctc ccgcgaccag ccgagcgagc
     2881 ttagcgaact gtggacgaga actgtgccac caagcgtaag gccgttctct cgcatttgcc
     2941 ttgctaggct cgcgcgagtt gctggctgag gcgttctcga aatcagctct tgttcggtcg
     3001 gcatctactc tattcctttg ccctcggacg agtgctgggg cgtcggtttc cactatcggc
     3061 gagtacttct acacagccat cggtccagac ggccgcgctt ctgcgggcga tttgtgtacg
     3121 cccgacagtc ccggctccgg atcggacgat tgcgtcgcat cgaccctgcg cccaagctgc
     3181 atcatcgaaa ttgccgtcaa ccaagctctg atagagttgg tcaagaccaa tgcggagcat
     3241 atacgcccgg aggcgtggcg atcctgcaag ctccggatgc ctccgctcga agtagcgcgt
     3301 ctgctgctcc atacaagcca accacggcct ccagaagaag atgttggcga cctcgtattg
     3361 ggaatccccg aacatcgcct cgctccagtc aatgaccgct gttatgcggc cattgtccgt
     3421 caggacattg ttggagccga aatccgcgtg cacgaggtgc cggacttcgg ggcagtcctc
     3481 ggcccaaagc atcagctcat cgagagcctg cgcgacggac gcactgacgg tgtcgtccat
     3541 cacagtttgc cagtgataca catggggatc agcaatcgcg catatgaaat cacgccatgt
     3601 agtgtattga ccgattcctt gcggtccgaa tgggccgaac ccgctcgtct ggctaagatc
     3661 ggccgcagcg atcgcatcca tagcctccgc gaccggctga agaacagcgg gcagttcggt
     3721 ttcaggcagg tcttgcaacg tgacaccctg tgcacggcgg gagatgcaat aggtcaggct
     3781 ctcgctgaac tccccaatgt caagcacttc cggaatcggg agcgcggccg atgcaaagtg
     3841 ccgataaaca taacgatctt tgtagaaacc atcggcgcag ctatttaccc gcaggacata
     3901 tccacgccct cctacatcga agctgaaagc acgagattct tcgccctccg agagctgcat
     3961 caggtcggag acgctgtcga acttttcgat cagaaacttc tcgacagacg tcgcggtgag
     4021 ttcaggcttt ttcataggga tcagcttggg ctgtcctctc caaatgaaat gaacttcctt
     4081 atatagagga agggtcttgc gaaggatagt gggattgtgc gtcatccctt acgtcagtgg
     4141 agatgtcaca tcaatccact tgctttgaag acgtggttgg aacgtcttct ttttccacga
     4201 tgctcctcgt gggtgggggt ccatctttgg gaccactgtc ggcagaggca tcttgaatga
     4261 tagcctttcc tttatcgcaa tgatggcatt tgtaggagcc accttccttt tctactgtcc
     4321 tttcgatgaa gtgacagata gctgggcaat ggaatccgag gaggtttccc gaaattaccc
     4381 tttgttgaaa agtctcaata gccctttggt cttctgagac tgtatctttg acatttttgg
     4441 agtaggggta cgataacatt aacgtttaca atttcgcgcc attcgccatt caggctgcgc
     4501 aactgttggg aagggcgatc ggtgcgggcc tcttcgctat tacgccagct ggcgaaaggg
     4561 ggatgtgctg caaggcgatt aagttgggta acgccagggt tttcccagtc acgacgttgt
     4621 aaaacgacgg ccagtgaatt gtaatacgac tcactatagg gcttggagcc acgcgcagca
     4681 aatattgacc caaaaaggca taaaaaacac taaagcatgc caacttttta ttcttgttga
     4741 gatttacttt gtcgtcccat atcttttcaa attttgatcc tctataatat atgtttaaac
     4801 ctaacttatc aaactttaca ttcctttttc ttttgctcac taggtaaggc tcttgagatc
     4861 gcttcacctc atctcttgtt taacatttat aaacatgtag ctgtctggtt aatcaattta
     4921 catgtggtaa attataaatt actctagaaa gagatgtata ttaaactgct aagttcatgg
     4981 ctaatcttcg gtatttcttg tttaaccgcg ataagttgaa catatattaa tgagctctta
     5041 tggtttttgt ttaatgtcca tttggaggtg tgatcatctc atatgttctc accaaaagat
     5101 taccacttga attcttttac atgtgaaatg ttttaattta ttaaccctct tctgttttga
     5161 tcaaaacata aactatatat ttgaatcttt tatatataat tcatattaat taaataacat
     5221 catgttttca atgaatgtat tgacatgata tcaatgaaga atatttactt tggaaagagt
     5281 cagagttgtt ctcgaaagat atttaaatgt tccaaattat ttccgtttgt ctaaacatag
     5341 aaaatcccta attacatata aatcaacaaa aaggtaataa ttaggtcaaa acctccccca
     5401 ctaaatacat gtatactgag attcagaaat acaatactat tatagtatat gttaattgaa
     5461 agcaaaattc ataagaaaga tcggcgttga aaggaaaaag gctctacaac tacattttat
     5521 atgcatacgt agagagctga aagtaaggaa caactctact ccggtccaga ttaattgtaa
     5581 agaactttat acattaatta aaacaaaaac gaacacttta tactattgat taaaaaaaga
     5641 agaagatgaa taaaataatt gcctgaaaaa ttaataatta cacatgaagg cttagcttta
     5701 attggagtat aatgatgtcc gtagctctgt aaacatgtga agttctcctc cttttgcggc
     5761 tagtgggtgc tccattgcgt atcaaaagga atattattct aatcataatt aagtcattaa
     5821 attactagta gtgttttttt ttttctcgca ttatacggac atgtctcaat ttggaccaat
     5881 ccatataaat gaataaactt attagctact actatattat aacagaaaat atgtatataa
     5941 aagaaaaaaa gtgggacatc ttttctggta accaagagtt tacaactttg gattagaaaa
     6001 tatttaagtc cccatttggc ttgcaatttt cggtccgccg aacctaatcc ttaggttttt
     6061 ctcaatatat ccgggtttat ggtataacct cattcataag aaaatccgta ttactaaagt
     6121 aaaaaattaa aaatatggtt ataaaaacga gggaaagtta acagatttta aaaccatgga
     6181 ctgtttttcc aacaacagta aattataatc ggaaaagata aaaataaaaa gaaataaaaa
     6241 aggtgggacc gacaagaaga agacatcaag tggggtgcca cgtcagaagg cataagaaaa
     6301 gatttcatct ttccgcatgt atccgatccc aatcggctta aatctcaata tcgattattg
     6361 tttttatttt tttgaaaaaa cacttgagaa tctgcagaaa cacgagaaaa aaaagaaaag
     6421 tttcaaagct ttttaagagc ttaaaaattt gctttgaagc ttcaaatatt cttatgaact
     6481 aaaaagaaga aaaaagcttt tgtttctttt tccttagcag cagaatgatt tttgtttcca
     6541 aaattattac tatttagttt ctctcgtgct cttctcttga gcaaatacag attcgttaat
     6601 tttgctgaag aagaagaact ctgtttcttc cctgcaccaa accaattttt tcgttctttc
     6661 tataaaccaa tggacacgta tgccggcgct tatgatagac aatcaagaga aagagagaac
     6721 tcttctgccg cctctccagc tacacagaga tctgccaacg aggataaagc tgctgattta
     6781 caaagagagg tagagagaga tgggggtagg tttagatttg tgggtcattt ctctgaggct
     6841 cctggtacat cagcctttgg tactgctgaa cggcctgaat ttgaaagaat attaaatgag
     6901 tgtcgggccg gtcgactaaa tatgataata gtttatgatg tatctaggtt cagtagactc
     6961 aaagttatgg atgcaattcc gatcgtgagc gagctacttg cactcggtgt tactatcgta
     7021 agtacacaag aaggtgtatt caggcagggt aatgtgatgg accttataca ccttattatg
     7081 cgactcgacg ctagccataa agagtcatca ctgaagagtg ctaaaatctt ggacaccaag
     7141 aacctgcaaa gggagcttgg aggctatgta ggaggaaaag ctccgtatgg tttcgaactc
     7201 gtgagtgaga caaaagagat taccagaaat ggtaggatgg tgaacgtggt tattaataag
     7261 ctagctcata gcacaacccc tctcacaggg ccttttgagt tcgaacctga cgttattaga
     7321 tggtggtgga gagagatcaa aactcacaaa catcttccat ttaagccagg tagccaggct
     7381 gctatccacc ctggatctat cactgggctt tgtaaaagga tggatgctga cgcagtgcca
     7441 actcgagggg aaacaatcgg taagaagact gcatcttccg cttgggatcc cgctacagtt
     7501 atgagaatcc ttcgggatcc gcgtattgct ggattcgccg cagaagtcat ttataagaaa
     7561 aaacctgatg gtactcctac tacaaaaatc gaaggttata ggatccaaag ggatcctatt
     7621 actttgcgtc cagttgaatt agactgtgga ccgatcatcg aacctgccga gtggtacgag
     7681 ttgcaggcct ggcttgatgg tagagggcgt ggaaagggtt tatctcgggg acaggcaatt
     7741 ttgtcagcaa tggataagct ttattgtgag tgtggggctg ttatgacatc aaaacgtgga
     7801 gaagagtcaa tcaaggattc ttacaggtgc agacgtcgta aagtggtgga cccttctgct
     7861 ccaggacagc atgagggtac atgcaacgtt tctatggctg ctcttgataa atttgtggcc
     7921 gaacgtattt tcaacaagat tagacacgct gaaggggatg aggaaacttt agctcttctt
     7981 tgggaggctg cccggcgttt tggtaagcta acagaggcac cagaaaaaag tggcgaaaga
     8041 gctaatttgg tagccgaaag agcagacgcc ttgaatgcat tggaagaact ttacgaagat
     8101 agggctgccg gagcatatga tggaccagtt ggtcggaagc atttcaggaa gcaacaagct
     8161 gcactaactt tgagacagca aggcgcagag gagcgactcg cagagcttga ggccgccgag
     8221 gccccaaagc ttccactcga tcaatggttt cctgaggatg ccgacgctga tcctacaggt
     8281 ccaaagagct ggtggggaag agctagcgta gacgataaga gagtgtttgt gggtctattt
     8341 gttgacaaga ttgtagttac taagtccact acgggtcgag gacagggcac tcccatcgaa
     8401 aagagagcca gtattacctg ggcaaagcct ccaaccgatg atgatgaaga cgatgcacaa
     8461 gatggtaccg aggatgtggc agcataataa gcttagagac tcttatcaag aatcccatct
     8521 cttgcttgct tttttttgtt gtcttccctt tgatagggtt tgtttttctt gtttcagtga
     8581 ctttctatgt taaaagataa tgtcagtaaa aggatttggt tttctattat tctgaatcga
     8641 ttacggaaga ttcttgctta attccaatct atacaagtat cgtgaaataa tgaccgttta
     8701 tgtgattagg agacgtgttt cattaataaa atataagatc aatacattgt tagtagtgat
     8761 aaactatgta caaattgtat tgattgtaaa agaaacacaa taggttcctt ttttctacaa
     8821 tatattgtga cagactctct gttttaacga atgaattaaa tttgtcaacg aaaaaattaa
     8881 agaatgatgt gatcactttg caccttggtt catcttcaga ggcttctgca tgttccatgc
     8941 attgaggctc tctacggtca caggttgtga gccgttgtta aagacaaaca aatgcgct
//
