# Supplementary material for: An integrase toolbox to record gene-expression during plant development
Source: bioRxiv preprint, doi:10.1101/2022.09.16.508262, version 2 (2022-09-26)
Supplement: Suppdata5 [file 508262_file05.zip › gb Files/l1_arf19_2 (pARF19-PhiC31-NLS-tUBQ1).gb]

LOCUS       L1_ARF19_2              9016 bp ds-DNA     circular     14-AUG-2020
DEFINITION  .
FEATURES             Location/Qualifiers
     source          3..4661
                     /label="source:synthetic DNA construct"
                     /ApEinfo_revcolor="#ff9ccd"
                     /ApEinfo_fwdcolor="#ff9ccd"
     misc_feature    complement(23..42)
                     /label=">pNL_oligo_513"
                     /ApEinfo_revcolor="#b7e6d7"
                     /ApEinfo_fwdcolor="#b7e6d7"
     misc_feature    complement(31..50)
                     /label=">pNL_oligo_514"
                     /ApEinfo_revcolor="#c6c9d1"
                     /ApEinfo_fwdcolor="#c6c9d1"
     misc_feature    44..68
                     /label="RB T-DNA repeat"
                     /ApEinfo_revcolor="#b1ff67"
                     /ApEinfo_fwdcolor="#b1ff67"
     misc_feature    complement(44..68)
                     /label=">pNL_oligo_3103"
                     /ApEinfo_revcolor="#f8d3a9"
                     /ApEinfo_fwdcolor="#f8d3a9"
     misc_feature    complement(63..113)
                     /label=">pNL_oligo_1763"
                     /ApEinfo_revcolor="#85dae9"
                     /ApEinfo_fwdcolor="#85dae9"
     primer_bind     84..119
                     /label=">pNL_oligo_1764"
                     /ApEinfo_revcolor="#84b0dc"
                     /ApEinfo_fwdcolor="#84b0dc"
     rep_origin      complement(159..747)
                     /label="ori"
                     /ApEinfo_revcolor="#666666"
                     /ApEinfo_fwdcolor="#666666"
     CDS             complement(918..1733)
                     /label="aminoglycoside phosphotransferase"
                     /ApEinfo_revcolor="#85dae9"
                     /ApEinfo_fwdcolor="#85dae9"
     primer_bind     1319..1346
                     /label=">pNL_oligo_1293"
                     /ApEinfo_revcolor="#ff9ccd"
                     /ApEinfo_fwdcolor="#ff9ccd"
     misc_feature    complement(1319..1346)
                     /label=">pNL_oligo_1294"
                     /ApEinfo_revcolor="#ff9ccd"
                     /ApEinfo_fwdcolor="#ff9ccd"
     primer_bind     1324..1346
                     /label=">pNL_oligo_1590"
                     /ApEinfo_revcolor="#d6b295"
                     /ApEinfo_fwdcolor="#d6b295"
     primer_bind     1327..1347
                     /label=">pNL_oligo_1587"
                     /ApEinfo_revcolor="#c6c9d1"
                     /ApEinfo_fwdcolor="#c6c9d1"
     misc_feature    complement(1367..1403)
                     /label=">pNL_oligo_2197"
                     /ApEinfo_revcolor="#85dae9"
                     /ApEinfo_fwdcolor="#85dae9"
     misc_feature    1830..1838
                     /label="DraIII"
                     /ApEinfo_revcolor="#f8d3a9"
                     /ApEinfo_fwdcolor="#f8d3a9"
     primer_bind     1902..1921
                     /label=">pNL_oligo_1275"
                     /ApEinfo_revcolor="#b4abac"
                     /ApEinfo_fwdcolor="#b4abac"
     misc_feature    complement(1902..1921)
                     /label=">pNL_oligo_1276"
                     /ApEinfo_revcolor="#85dae9"
                     /ApEinfo_fwdcolor="#85dae9"
     rep_origin      2024..2459
                     /label="pSa ori"
                     /ApEinfo_revcolor="#666666"
                     /ApEinfo_fwdcolor="#666666"
     misc_feature    2594..2616
                     /label="LB T-DNA repeat"
                     /ApEinfo_revcolor="#b1ff67"
                     /ApEinfo_fwdcolor="#b1ff67"
     primer_bind     2621..2646
                     /label=">pNL_oligo_248"
                     /ApEinfo_revcolor="#f58a5e"
                     /ApEinfo_fwdcolor="#f58a5e"
     polyA_signal    2624..2800
                     /label="CaMV poly(A) signal"
                     /ApEinfo_revcolor="#f58a5e"
                     /ApEinfo_fwdcolor="#f58a5e"
     primer_bind     2733..2754
                     /label=">pNL_oligo_1355"
                     /ApEinfo_revcolor="#84b0dc"
                     /ApEinfo_fwdcolor="#84b0dc"
     misc_feature    complement(2830..3005)
                     /label="CaMV terminator"
                     /ApEinfo_revcolor="#ffef86"
                     /ApEinfo_fwdcolor="#ffef86"
     CDS             complement(3010..4035)
                     /label="hygromycin B phosphotransferase"
                     /ApEinfo_revcolor="#85dae9"
                     /ApEinfo_fwdcolor="#85dae9"
     primer_bind     3340..3359
                     /label=">pNL_oligo_2766"
                     /ApEinfo_revcolor="#85dae9"
                     /ApEinfo_fwdcolor="#85dae9"
     misc_feature    3451..3459
                     /label="DraIII"
                     /ApEinfo_revcolor="#85dae9"
                     /ApEinfo_fwdcolor="#85dae9"
     misc_feature    3744..3752
                     /label="DraIII"
                     /ApEinfo_revcolor="#faac61"
                     /ApEinfo_fwdcolor="#faac61"
     misc_feature    complement(3788..3807)
                     /label=">pNL_oligo_2767"
                     /ApEinfo_revcolor="#d6b295"
                     /ApEinfo_fwdcolor="#d6b295"
     primer_bind     3967..3990
                     /label=">pNL_oligo_2672"
                     /ApEinfo_revcolor="#75c6a9"
                     /ApEinfo_fwdcolor="#75c6a9"
     promoter        complement(4052..4397)
                     /label="CaMV 35S promoter"
                     /ApEinfo_revcolor="#0000ff"
                     /ApEinfo_fwdcolor="#0000ff"
     primer_bind     4083..4101
                     /label=">pNL_oligo_3106"
                     /ApEinfo_revcolor="#ff9ccd"
                     /ApEinfo_fwdcolor="#ff9ccd"
     misc_feature    complement(4145..4167)
                     /label=">pNL_oligo_1354"
                     /ApEinfo_revcolor="#f8d3a9"
                     /ApEinfo_fwdcolor="#f8d3a9"
     misc_feature    4167..4172
                     /label="BpiI"
                     /ApEinfo_revcolor="#9eafd2"
                     /ApEinfo_fwdcolor="#9eafd2"
     misc_feature    complement(4184..4189)
                     /label="BpiI"
                     /ApEinfo_revcolor="#f58a5e"
                     /ApEinfo_fwdcolor="#f58a5e"
     CDS             complement(4395..4661)
                     /label="LacZ-alpha fragment of beta-galactosidase"
                     /ApEinfo_revcolor="#85dae9"
                     /ApEinfo_fwdcolor="#85dae9"
     misc_feature    complement(4409..4414)
                     /label="BpiI"
                     /ApEinfo_revcolor="#84b0dc"
                     /ApEinfo_fwdcolor="#84b0dc"
     CDS             complement(4479..4547)
                     /label="LacZ alpha"
                     /ApEinfo_revcolor="#84b0dc"
                     /ApEinfo_fwdcolor="#84b0dc"
     primer_bind     4592..4612
                     /label=">pNL_oligo_2699"
                     /ApEinfo_revcolor="#ffef86"
                     /ApEinfo_fwdcolor="#ffef86"
     primer_bind     4592..4615
                     /label=">pNL_oligo_2215"
                     /ApEinfo_revcolor="#c6c9d1"
                     /ApEinfo_fwdcolor="#c6c9d1"
     primer_bind     4592..4615
                     /label="M13F(-47)"
                     /ApEinfo_revcolor="#b1ff67"
                     /ApEinfo_fwdcolor="#b1ff67"
     misc_feature    complement(4592..4615)
                     /label=">pNL_oligo_2216"
                     /ApEinfo_revcolor="#84b0dc"
                     /ApEinfo_fwdcolor="#84b0dc"
     misc_feature    complement(4594..4615)
                     /label=">pNL_oligo_3070"
                     /ApEinfo_revcolor="#85dae9"
                     /ApEinfo_fwdcolor="#85dae9"
     primer_bind     4598..4615
                     /label="M13F(-41)"
                     /ApEinfo_revcolor="#b1ff67"
                     /ApEinfo_fwdcolor="#b1ff67"
     primer_bind     4613..4635
                     /label=">pNL_oligo_552"
                     /ApEinfo_revcolor="#f8d3a9"
                     /ApEinfo_fwdcolor="#f8d3a9"
     primer_bind     4618..4635
                     /label="M13F(-21)"
                     /ApEinfo_revcolor="#b1ff67"
                     /ApEinfo_fwdcolor="#b1ff67"
     primer_bind     4619..4634
                     /label=">pNL_oligo_37"
                     /ApEinfo_revcolor="#b1ff67"
                     /ApEinfo_fwdcolor="#b1ff67"
     primer_bind     4619..4635
                     /label="M13 fwd"
                     /ApEinfo_revcolor="#b1ff67"
                     /ApEinfo_fwdcolor="#b1ff67"
     primer_bind     4628..4653
                     /label=">pNL_oligo_1548"
                     /ApEinfo_revcolor="#c6c9d1"
                     /ApEinfo_fwdcolor="#c6c9d1"
     promoter        4642..4660
                     /label="T7 promoter"
                     /ApEinfo_revcolor="#0000ff"
                     /ApEinfo_fwdcolor="#0000ff"
     primer_bind     4642..4660
                     /label=">pNL_oligo_3104"
                     /ApEinfo_revcolor="#85dae9"
                     /ApEinfo_fwdcolor="#85dae9"
     primer_bind     4642..4661
                     /label="T7"
                     /ApEinfo_revcolor="#b1ff67"
                     /ApEinfo_fwdcolor="#b1ff67"
     primer_bind     4643..4659
                     /label=">pNL_oligo_16"
                     /ApEinfo_revcolor="#d6b295"
                     /ApEinfo_fwdcolor="#d6b295"
     misc_feature    complement(4648..4661)
                     /label=">pNL_oligo_1583"
                     /ApEinfo_revcolor="#84b0dc"
                     /ApEinfo_fwdcolor="#84b0dc"
     misc_feature    complement(4648..4661)
                     /label=">pNL_oligo_2086"
                     /ApEinfo_revcolor="#b7e6d7"
                     /ApEinfo_fwdcolor="#b7e6d7"
     CDS             6673..8508
                     /label="PhiC31plant-NLS stop without start CDS"
                     /ApEinfo_revcolor="#f58a5e"
                     /ApEinfo_fwdcolor="#f58a5e"
     misc_feature    8513..9012
                     /label="tUBQ1"
                     /ApEinfo_revcolor="#d59687"
                     /ApEinfo_fwdcolor="#d59687"
ORIGIN
        1 accacagaat caggggataa cgcaggaaag aacatgaagg ccttgacagg atatattggc
       61 gggtaaacta agtcgctgta tgtgtttgtt tgagatctca tgtgagcaaa aggccagcaa
      121 aaggccagga accgtaaaaa ggccgcgttg ctggcgtttt tccataggct ccgcccccct
      181 gacgagcatc acaaaaatcg acgctcaagt cagaggtggc gaaacccgac aggactataa
      241 agataccagg cgtttccccc tggaagctcc ctcgtgcgct ctcctgttcc gaccctgccg
      301 cttaccggat acctgtccgc ctttctccct tcgggaagcg tggcgctttc tcatagctca
      361 cgctgtaggt atctcagttc ggtgtaggtc gttcgctcca agctgggctg tgtgcacgaa
      421 ccccccgttc agcccgaccg ctgcgcctta tccggtaact atcgtcttga gtccaacccg
      481 gtaagacacg acttatcgcc actggcagca gccactggta acaggattag cagagcgagg
      541 tatgtaggcg gtgctacaga gttcttgaag tggtggccta actacggcta cactagaaga
      601 acagtatttg gtatctgcgc tctgctgaag ccagttacct tcggaagaag agttggtagc
      661 tcttgatccg gcaaacaaac caccgctggt agcggtggtt tttttgtttg caagcagcag
      721 attacgcgca gaaaaaaagg atctcaagaa gatcctttga tcttttctac ggggtctgac
      781 gctcagtgga acgaaaactc acgttaaggg attttggtca tgagattatc aaaaaggatc
      841 ttcacctaga tccttttaaa ttaaaaatga agttttaaat caatctaaag tatatatgtg
      901 taacattggt ctagtgatta gaaaaactca tcgagcatca aatgaaactg caatttattc
      961 atatcaggat tatcaatacc atatttttga aaaagccgtt tctgtaatga aggagaaaac
     1021 tcaccgaggc agttccatag gatggcaaga tcctggtatc ggtctgcgat tccgactcgt
     1081 ccaacatcaa tacaacctat taatttcccc tcgtcaaaaa taaggttatc aagtgagaaa
     1141 tcaccatgag tgacgactga atccggtgag aatggcaaaa gtttatgcat ttctttccag
     1201 acttgttcaa caggccagcc attacgctcg tcatcaaaat cactcgcatc aaccaaaccg
     1261 ttattcattc gtgattgcgc ctgagcgaga cgaaatacgc gatcgctgtt aaaaggacaa
     1321 ttacaaacag gaatcgaatg caaccggcgc aggaacactg ccagcgcatc aacaatattt
     1381 tcacctgaat caggatattc ttctaatacc tggaatgctg ttttccctgg gatcgcagtg
     1441 gtgagtaacc atgcatcatc aggagtacgg ataaaatgct tgatggtcgg aagaggcata
     1501 aattccgtca gccagtttag tctgaccatc tcatctgtaa caacattggc aacgctacct
     1561 ttgccatgtt tcagaaacaa ctctggcgca tcgggcttcc catacaatcg gtagattgtc
     1621 gcacctgatt gcccgacatt atcgcgagcc catttatacc catataaatc agcatccatg
     1681 ttggaattta atcgcggcct tgagcaagac gtttcccgtt gaatatggct cataacaccc
     1741 cttgtattac tgtttatgta agcagacagt tttattgttc atgatgatat atttttatct
     1801 tgtgcaatgt aacatcagag attttgagac acaacgtggc tttgttgaat aaatcgaact
     1861 tttgctgagt tgaaggatca gatcacgcat cttcccgaca acgcagaccg ttccgtggca
     1921 aagcaaaagt tcaaaatcac caactggtcc acctacaaca aagctctcat caaccgtggc
     1981 tccctcactt tctggctgga tgatggggcg attcaggcga tccccatcca acagcccgcc
     2041 gtcgagcggg cttttttatc cccggaagcc tgtggataga gggtagttat ccacgtgaaa
     2101 ccgctaatgc cccgcaaagc cttgattcac ggggctttcc ggcccgctcc aaaaactatc
     2161 cacgtgaaat cgctaatcag ggtacgtgaa atcgctaatc ggagtacgtg aaatcgctaa
     2221 taaggtcacg tgaaatcgct aatcaaaaag gcacgtgaga acgctaatag ccctttcaga
     2281 tcaacagctt gcaaacaccc ctcgctccgg caagtagtta cagcaagtag tatgttcaat
     2341 tagcttttca attatgaata tatatatcaa ttattggtcg cccttggctt gtggacaatg
     2401 cgctacgcgc accggctccg cccgtggaca accgcaagcg gttgcccacc gtcgagcgcc
     2461 agcgcctttg cccacaaccc ggcggccggc cgcaacagat cgttttataa attttttttt
     2521 ttgaaaaaga aaaagcccga aaggcggcaa cctctcgggc ttctggattt ccgatccccg
     2581 gaattagaga tcttggcagg atatattgtg gtgtaacgtt atcgatctgg attttagtac
     2641 tggattttgg ttttaggaat tagaaatttt attgatagaa gtattttaca aatacaaata
     2701 catactaagg gtttcttata tgctcaacac atgagcgaaa ccctataaga accctaattt
     2761 cccttatcgg gaaactactc acacattatt tatggagaaa atagagagag atagatttgt
     2821 agagagagac tggtgatttc agcgtaccga attaattctc ccgcgaccag ccgagcgagc
     2881 ttagcgaact gtggacgaga actgtgccac caagcgtaag gccgttctct cgcatttgcc
     2941 ttgctaggct cgcgcgagtt gctggctgag gcgttctcga aatcagctct tgttcggtcg
     3001 gcatctactc tattcctttg ccctcggacg agtgctgggg cgtcggtttc cactatcggc
     3061 gagtacttct acacagccat cggtccagac ggccgcgctt ctgcgggcga tttgtgtacg
     3121 cccgacagtc ccggctccgg atcggacgat tgcgtcgcat cgaccctgcg cccaagctgc
     3181 atcatcgaaa ttgccgtcaa ccaagctctg atagagttgg tcaagaccaa tgcggagcat
     3241 atacgcccgg aggcgtggcg atcctgcaag ctccggatgc ctccgctcga agtagcgcgt
     3301 ctgctgctcc atacaagcca accacggcct ccagaagaag atgttggcga cctcgtattg
     3361 ggaatccccg aacatcgcct cgctccagtc aatgaccgct gttatgcggc cattgtccgt
     3421 caggacattg ttggagccga aatccgcgtg cacgaggtgc cggacttcgg ggcagtcctc
     3481 ggcccaaagc atcagctcat cgagagcctg cgcgacggac gcactgacgg tgtcgtccat
     3541 cacagtttgc cagtgataca catggggatc agcaatcgcg catatgaaat cacgccatgt
     3601 agtgtattga ccgattcctt gcggtccgaa tgggccgaac ccgctcgtct ggctaagatc
     3661 ggccgcagcg atcgcatcca tagcctccgc gaccggctga agaacagcgg gcagttcggt
     3721 ttcaggcagg tcttgcaacg tgacaccctg tgcacggcgg gagatgcaat aggtcaggct
     3781 ctcgctgaac tccccaatgt caagcacttc cggaatcggg agcgcggccg atgcaaagtg
     3841 ccgataaaca taacgatctt tgtagaaacc atcggcgcag ctatttaccc gcaggacata
     3901 tccacgccct cctacatcga agctgaaagc acgagattct tcgccctccg agagctgcat
     3961 caggtcggag acgctgtcga acttttcgat cagaaacttc tcgacagacg tcgcggtgag
     4021 ttcaggcttt ttcataggga tcagcttggg ctgtcctctc caaatgaaat gaacttcctt
     4081 atatagagga agggtcttgc gaaggatagt gggattgtgc gtcatccctt acgtcagtgg
     4141 agatgtcaca tcaatccact tgctttgaag acgtggttgg aacgtcttct ttttccacga
     4201 tgctcctcgt gggtgggggt ccatctttgg gaccactgtc ggcagaggca tcttgaatga
     4261 tagcctttcc tttatcgcaa tgatggcatt tgtaggagcc accttccttt tctactgtcc
     4321 tttcgatgaa gtgacagata gctgggcaat ggaatccgag gaggtttccc gaaattaccc
     4381 tttgttgaaa agtctcaata gccctttggt cttctgagac tgtatctttg acatttttgg
     4441 agtaggggta cgataacatt aacgtttaca atttcgcgcc attcgccatt caggctgcgc
     4501 aactgttggg aagggcgatc ggtgcgggcc tcttcgctat tacgccagct ggcgaaaggg
     4561 ggatgtgctg caaggcgatt aagttgggta acgccagggt tttcccagtc acgacgttgt
     4621 aaaacgacgg ccagtgaatt gtaatacgac tcactatagg gcttggagcc acgcgcagca
     4681 aatattgacc caaaaaggca taaaaaacac taaagcatgc caacttttta ttcttgttga
     4741 gatttacttt gtcgtcccat atcttttcaa attttgatcc tctataatat atgtttaaac
     4801 ctaacttatc aaactttaca ttcctttttc ttttgctcac taggtaaggc tcttgagatc
     4861 gcttcacctc atctcttgtt taacatttat aaacatgtag ctgtctggtt aatcaattta
     4921 catgtggtaa attataaatt actctagaaa gagatgtata ttaaactgct aagttcatgg
     4981 ctaatcttcg gtatttcttg tttaaccgcg ataagttgaa catatattaa tgagctctta
     5041 tggtttttgt ttaatgtcca tttggaggtg tgatcatctc atatgttctc accaaaagat
     5101 taccacttga attcttttac atgtgaaatg ttttaattta ttaaccctct tctgttttga
     5161 tcaaaacata aactatatat ttgaatcttt tatatataat tcatattaat taaataacat
     5221 catgttttca atgaatgtat tgacatgata tcaatgaaga atatttactt tggaaagagt
     5281 cagagttgtt ctcgaaagat atttaaatgt tccaaattat ttccgtttgt ctaaacatag
     5341 aaaatcccta attacatata aatcaacaaa aaggtaataa ttaggtcaaa acctccccca
     5401 ctaaatacat gtatactgag attcagaaat acaatactat tatagtatat gttaattgaa
     5461 agcaaaattc ataagaaaga tcggcgttga aaggaaaaag gctctacaac tacattttat
     5521 atgcatacgt agagagctga aagtaaggaa caactctact ccggtccaga ttaattgtaa
     5581 agaactttat acattaatta aaacaaaaac gaacacttta tactattgat taaaaaaaga
     5641 agaagatgaa taaaataatt gcctgaaaaa ttaataatta cacatgaagg cttagcttta
     5701 attggagtat aatgatgtcc gtagctctgt aaacatgtga agttctcctc cttttgcggc
     5761 tagtgggtgc tccattgcgt atcaaaagga atattattct aatcataatt aagtcattaa
     5821 attactagta gtgttttttt ttttctcgca ttatacggac atgtctcaat ttggaccaat
     5881 ccatataaat gaataaactt attagctact actatattat aacagaaaat atgtatataa
     5941 aagaaaaaaa gtgggacatc ttttctggta accaagagtt tacaactttg gattagaaaa
     6001 tatttaagtc cccatttggc ttgcaatttt cggtccgccg aacctaatcc ttaggttttt
     6061 ctcaatatat ccgggtttat ggtataacct cattcataag aaaatccgta ttactaaagt
     6121 aaaaaattaa aaatatggtt ataaaaacga gggaaagtta acagatttta aaaccatgga
     6181 ctgtttttcc aacaacagta aattataatc ggaaaagata aaaataaaaa gaaataaaaa
     6241 aggtgggacc gacaagaaga agacatcaag tggggtgcca cgtcagaagg cataagaaaa
     6301 gatttcatct ttccgcatgt atccgatccc aatcggctta aatctcaata tcgattattg
     6361 tttttatttt tttgaaaaaa cacttgagaa tctgcagaaa cacgagaaaa aaaagaaaag
     6421 tttcaaagct ttttaagagc ttaaaaattt gctttgaagc ttcaaatatt cttatgaact
     6481 aaaaagaaga aaaaagcttt tgtttctttt tccttagcag cagaatgatt tttgtttcca
     6541 aaattattac tatttagttt ctctcgtgct cttctcttga gcaaatacag attcgttaat
     6601 tttgctgaag aagaagaact ctgtttcttc cctgcaccaa accaattttt tcgttctttc
     6661 tataaaccaa tggacacgta tgccggcgct tatgatagac aatcaagaga aagagagaac
     6721 tcttctgccg cctctccagc tacacagaga tctgccaacg aggataaagc tgctgattta
     6781 caaagagagg tagagagaga tgggggtagg tttagatttg tgggtcattt ctctgaggct
     6841 cctggtacat cagcctttgg tactgctgaa cggcctgaat ttgaaagaat attaaatgag
     6901 tgtcgggccg gtcgactaaa tatgataata gtttatgatg tatctaggtt cagtagactc
     6961 aaagttatgg atgcaattcc gatcgtgagc gagctacttg cactcggtgt tactatcgta
     7021 agtacacaag aaggtgtatt caggcagggt aatgtgatgg accttataca ccttattatg
     7081 cgactcgacg ctagccataa agagtcatca ctgaagagtg ctaaaatctt ggacaccaag
     7141 aacctgcaaa gggagcttgg aggctatgta ggaggaaaag ctccgtatgg tttcgaactc
     7201 gtgagtgaga caaaagagat taccagaaat ggtaggatgg tgaacgtggt tattaataag
     7261 ctagctcata gcacaacccc tctcacaggg ccttttgagt tcgaacctga cgttattaga
     7321 tggtggtgga gagagatcaa aactcacaaa catcttccat ttaagccagg tagccaggct
     7381 gctatccacc ctggatctat cactgggctt tgtaaaagga tggatgctga cgcagtgcca
     7441 actcgagggg aaacaatcgg taagaagact gcatcttccg cttgggatcc cgctacagtt
     7501 atgagaatcc ttcgggatcc gcgtattgct ggattcgccg cagaagtcat ttataagaaa
     7561 aaacctgatg gtactcctac tacaaaaatc gaaggttata ggatccaaag ggatcctatt
     7621 actttgcgtc cagttgaatt agactgtgga ccgatcatcg aacctgccga gtggtacgag
     7681 ttgcaggcct ggcttgatgg tagagggcgt ggaaagggtt tatctcgggg acaggcaatt
     7741 ttgtcagcaa tggataagct ttattgtgag tgtggggctg ttatgacatc aaaacgtgga
     7801 gaagagtcaa tcaaggattc ttacaggtgc agacgtcgta aagtggtgga cccttctgct
     7861 ccaggacagc atgagggtac atgcaacgtt tctatggctg ctcttgataa atttgtggcc
     7921 gaacgtattt tcaacaagat tagacacgct gaaggggatg aggaaacttt agctcttctt
     7981 tgggaggctg cccggcgttt tggtaagcta acagaggcac cagaaaaaag tggcgaaaga
     8041 gctaatttgg tagccgaaag agcagacgcc ttgaatgcat tggaagaact ttacgaagat
     8101 agggctgccg gagcatatga tggaccagtt ggtcggaagc atttcaggaa gcaacaagct
     8161 gcactaactt tgagacagca aggcgcagag gagcgactcg cagagcttga ggccgccgag
     8221 gccccaaagc ttccactcga tcaatggttt cctgaggatg ccgacgctga tcctacaggt
     8281 ccaaagagct ggtggggaag agctagcgta gacgataaga gagtgtttgt gggtctattt
     8341 gttgacaaga ttgtagttac taagtccact acgggtcgag gacagggcac tcccatcgaa
     8401 aagagagcca gtattacctg ggcaaagcct ccaaccgatg atgatgaaga cgatgcacaa
     8461 gatggtaccg aggatgtggc agcaccaaaa aaaaagagga aggtgtaagc ttagagactc
     8521 ttatcaagaa tcccatctct tgcttgcttt tttttgttgt cttccctttg atagggtttg
     8581 tttttcttgt ttcagtgact ttctatgtta aaagataatg tcagtaaaag gatttggttt
     8641 tctattattc tgaatcgatt acggaagatt cttgcttaat tccaatctat acaagtatcg
     8701 tgaaataatg accgtttatg tgattaggag acgtgtttca ttaataaaat ataagatcaa
     8761 tacattgtta gtagtgataa actatgtaca aattgtattg attgtaaaag aaacacaata
     8821 ggttcctttt ttctacaata tattgtgaca gactctctgt tttaacgaat gaattaaatt
     8881 tgtcaacgaa aaaattaaag aatgatgtga tcactttgca ccttggttca tcttcagagg
     8941 cttctgcatg ttccatgcat tgaggctctc tacggtcaca ggttgtgagc cgttgttaaa
     9001 gacaaacaaa tgcgct
//
