# Supplementary material for: An integrase toolbox to record gene-expression during plant development
Source: bioRxiv preprint, doi:10.1101/2022.09.16.508262, version 2 (2022-09-26)
Supplement: Suppdata5 [file 508262_file05.zip › gb Files/l1_gata23_1 (pGATA23-PhiC31-tUBQ1).gb]

LOCUS       L1_GATA23_1             7805 bp ds-DNA     circular     28-JAN-2022
DEFINITION  .
FEATURES             Location/Qualifiers
     source          3..4661
                     /label="source:synthetic DNA construct"
                     /ApEinfo_revcolor="#ff9ccd"
                     /ApEinfo_fwdcolor="#ff9ccd"
     misc_feature    complement(23..42)
                     /label=">pNL_oligo_513"
                     /ApEinfo_revcolor="#b7e6d7"
                     /ApEinfo_fwdcolor="#b7e6d7"
     misc_feature    complement(31..50)
                     /label=">pNL_oligo_514"
                     /ApEinfo_revcolor="#c6c9d1"
                     /ApEinfo_fwdcolor="#c6c9d1"
     misc_feature    44..68
                     /label="RB T-DNA repeat"
                     /ApEinfo_revcolor="#b1ff67"
                     /ApEinfo_fwdcolor="#b1ff67"
     misc_feature    complement(44..68)
                     /label=">pNL_oligo_3103"
                     /ApEinfo_revcolor="#f8d3a9"
                     /ApEinfo_fwdcolor="#f8d3a9"
     misc_feature    complement(63..113)
                     /label=">pNL_oligo_1763"
                     /ApEinfo_revcolor="#85dae9"
                     /ApEinfo_fwdcolor="#85dae9"
     primer_bind     84..119
                     /label=">pNL_oligo_1764"
                     /ApEinfo_revcolor="#84b0dc"
                     /ApEinfo_fwdcolor="#84b0dc"
     rep_origin      complement(159..747)
                     /label="ori"
                     /ApEinfo_revcolor="#666666"
                     /ApEinfo_fwdcolor="#666666"
     CDS             complement(918..1733)
                     /label="aminoglycoside phosphotransferase"
                     /ApEinfo_revcolor="#85dae9"
                     /ApEinfo_fwdcolor="#85dae9"
     primer_bind     1319..1346
                     /label=">pNL_oligo_1293"
                     /ApEinfo_revcolor="#ff9ccd"
                     /ApEinfo_fwdcolor="#ff9ccd"
     misc_feature    complement(1319..1346)
                     /label=">pNL_oligo_1294"
                     /ApEinfo_revcolor="#ff9ccd"
                     /ApEinfo_fwdcolor="#ff9ccd"
     primer_bind     1324..1346
                     /label=">pNL_oligo_1590"
                     /ApEinfo_revcolor="#d6b295"
                     /ApEinfo_fwdcolor="#d6b295"
     primer_bind     1327..1347
                     /label=">pNL_oligo_1587"
                     /ApEinfo_revcolor="#c6c9d1"
                     /ApEinfo_fwdcolor="#c6c9d1"
     misc_feature    complement(1367..1403)
                     /label=">pNL_oligo_2197"
                     /ApEinfo_revcolor="#85dae9"
                     /ApEinfo_fwdcolor="#85dae9"
     misc_feature    1830..1838
                     /label="DraIII"
                     /ApEinfo_revcolor="#f8d3a9"
                     /ApEinfo_fwdcolor="#f8d3a9"
     primer_bind     1902..1921
                     /label=">pNL_oligo_1275"
                     /ApEinfo_revcolor="#b4abac"
                     /ApEinfo_fwdcolor="#b4abac"
     misc_feature    complement(1902..1921)
                     /label=">pNL_oligo_1276"
                     /ApEinfo_revcolor="#85dae9"
                     /ApEinfo_fwdcolor="#85dae9"
     rep_origin      2024..2459
                     /label="pSa ori"
                     /ApEinfo_revcolor="#666666"
                     /ApEinfo_fwdcolor="#666666"
     misc_feature    2594..2616
                     /label="LB T-DNA repeat"
                     /ApEinfo_revcolor="#b1ff67"
                     /ApEinfo_fwdcolor="#b1ff67"
     primer_bind     2621..2646
                     /label=">pNL_oligo_248"
                     /ApEinfo_revcolor="#f58a5e"
                     /ApEinfo_fwdcolor="#f58a5e"
     polyA_signal    2624..2800
                     /label="CaMV poly(A) signal"
                     /ApEinfo_revcolor="#f58a5e"
                     /ApEinfo_fwdcolor="#f58a5e"
     primer_bind     2733..2754
                     /label=">pNL_oligo_1355"
                     /ApEinfo_revcolor="#84b0dc"
                     /ApEinfo_fwdcolor="#84b0dc"
     misc_feature    complement(2830..3005)
                     /label="CaMV terminator"
                     /ApEinfo_revcolor="#ffef86"
                     /ApEinfo_fwdcolor="#ffef86"
     CDS             complement(3010..4035)
                     /label="hygromycin B phosphotransferase"
                     /ApEinfo_revcolor="#85dae9"
                     /ApEinfo_fwdcolor="#85dae9"
     primer_bind     3340..3359
                     /label=">pNL_oligo_2766"
                     /ApEinfo_revcolor="#85dae9"
                     /ApEinfo_fwdcolor="#85dae9"
     misc_feature    3451..3459
                     /label="DraIII"
                     /ApEinfo_revcolor="#85dae9"
                     /ApEinfo_fwdcolor="#85dae9"
     misc_feature    3744..3752
                     /label="DraIII"
                     /ApEinfo_revcolor="#faac61"
                     /ApEinfo_fwdcolor="#faac61"
     misc_feature    complement(3788..3807)
                     /label=">pNL_oligo_2767"
                     /ApEinfo_revcolor="#d6b295"
                     /ApEinfo_fwdcolor="#d6b295"
     primer_bind     3967..3990
                     /label=">pNL_oligo_2672"
                     /ApEinfo_revcolor="#75c6a9"
                     /ApEinfo_fwdcolor="#75c6a9"
     promoter        complement(4052..4397)
                     /label="CaMV 35S promoter"
                     /ApEinfo_revcolor="#0000ff"
                     /ApEinfo_fwdcolor="#0000ff"
     primer_bind     4083..4101
                     /label=">pNL_oligo_3106"
                     /ApEinfo_revcolor="#ff9ccd"
                     /ApEinfo_fwdcolor="#ff9ccd"
     misc_feature    complement(4145..4167)
                     /label=">pNL_oligo_1354"
                     /ApEinfo_revcolor="#f8d3a9"
                     /ApEinfo_fwdcolor="#f8d3a9"
     misc_feature    4167..4172
                     /label="BpiI"
                     /ApEinfo_revcolor="#9eafd2"
                     /ApEinfo_fwdcolor="#9eafd2"
     misc_feature    complement(4184..4189)
                     /label="BpiI"
                     /ApEinfo_revcolor="#f58a5e"
                     /ApEinfo_fwdcolor="#f58a5e"
     CDS             complement(4395..4661)
                     /label="LacZ-alpha fragment of beta-galactosidase"
                     /ApEinfo_revcolor="#85dae9"
                     /ApEinfo_fwdcolor="#85dae9"
     misc_feature    complement(4409..4414)
                     /label="BpiI"
                     /ApEinfo_revcolor="#84b0dc"
                     /ApEinfo_fwdcolor="#84b0dc"
     CDS             complement(4479..4547)
                     /label="LacZ alpha"
                     /ApEinfo_revcolor="#84b0dc"
                     /ApEinfo_fwdcolor="#84b0dc"
     primer_bind     4592..4612
                     /label=">pNL_oligo_2699"
                     /ApEinfo_revcolor="#ffef86"
                     /ApEinfo_fwdcolor="#ffef86"
     primer_bind     4592..4615
                     /label=">pNL_oligo_2215"
                     /ApEinfo_revcolor="#c6c9d1"
                     /ApEinfo_fwdcolor="#c6c9d1"
     primer_bind     4592..4615
                     /label="M13F(-47)"
                     /ApEinfo_revcolor="#b1ff67"
                     /ApEinfo_fwdcolor="#b1ff67"
     misc_feature    complement(4592..4615)
                     /label=">pNL_oligo_2216"
                     /ApEinfo_revcolor="#84b0dc"
                     /ApEinfo_fwdcolor="#84b0dc"
     misc_feature    complement(4594..4615)
                     /label=">pNL_oligo_3070"
                     /ApEinfo_revcolor="#85dae9"
                     /ApEinfo_fwdcolor="#85dae9"
     primer_bind     4598..4615
                     /label="M13F(-41)"
                     /ApEinfo_revcolor="#b1ff67"
                     /ApEinfo_fwdcolor="#b1ff67"
     primer_bind     4613..4635
                     /label=">pNL_oligo_552"
                     /ApEinfo_revcolor="#f8d3a9"
                     /ApEinfo_fwdcolor="#f8d3a9"
     primer_bind     4618..4635
                     /label="M13F(-21)"
                     /ApEinfo_revcolor="#b1ff67"
                     /ApEinfo_fwdcolor="#b1ff67"
     primer_bind     4619..4634
                     /label=">pNL_oligo_37"
                     /ApEinfo_revcolor="#b1ff67"
                     /ApEinfo_fwdcolor="#b1ff67"
     primer_bind     4619..4635
                     /label="M13 fwd"
                     /ApEinfo_revcolor="#b1ff67"
                     /ApEinfo_fwdcolor="#b1ff67"
     primer_bind     4628..4653
                     /label=">pNL_oligo_1548"
                     /ApEinfo_revcolor="#c6c9d1"
                     /ApEinfo_fwdcolor="#c6c9d1"
     primer_bind     4642..4660
                     /label=">pNL_oligo_3104"
                     /ApEinfo_revcolor="#85dae9"
                     /ApEinfo_fwdcolor="#85dae9"
     promoter        4642..4660
                     /label="T7 promoter"
                     /ApEinfo_revcolor="#0000ff"
                     /ApEinfo_fwdcolor="#0000ff"
     primer_bind     4642..4661
                     /label="T7"
                     /ApEinfo_revcolor="#b1ff67"
                     /ApEinfo_fwdcolor="#b1ff67"
     primer_bind     4643..4659
                     /label=">pNL_oligo_16"
                     /ApEinfo_revcolor="#d6b295"
                     /ApEinfo_fwdcolor="#d6b295"
     misc_feature    complement(4648..4661)
                     /label=">pNL_oligo_2086"
                     /ApEinfo_revcolor="#b7e6d7"
                     /ApEinfo_fwdcolor="#b7e6d7"
     misc_feature    complement(4648..4661)
                     /label=">pNL_oligo_1583"
                     /ApEinfo_revcolor="#84b0dc"
                     /ApEinfo_fwdcolor="#84b0dc"
     misc_feature    4671..5475
                     /label="promGATA23"
                     /ApEinfo_revcolor="#75c6a9"
                     /ApEinfo_fwdcolor="#75c6a9"
     CDS             5480..7291
                     /label="PhiC31 integrase Plant without stop/start codon CDS"
                     /ApEinfo_revcolor="#f8d3a9"
                     /ApEinfo_fwdcolor="#f8d3a9"
     misc_feature    7292..7297
                     /label="Stop codon"
                     /ApEinfo_revcolor="#b1ff67"
                     /ApEinfo_fwdcolor="#b1ff67"
     misc_feature    7302..7801
                     /label="tUBQ1"
                     /ApEinfo_revcolor="#d59687"
                     /ApEinfo_fwdcolor="#d59687"
ORIGIN
        1 accacagaat caggggataa cgcaggaaag aacatgaagg ccttgacagg atatattggc
       61 gggtaaacta agtcgctgta tgtgtttgtt tgagatctca tgtgagcaaa aggccagcaa
      121 aaggccagga accgtaaaaa ggccgcgttg ctggcgtttt tccataggct ccgcccccct
      181 gacgagcatc acaaaaatcg acgctcaagt cagaggtggc gaaacccgac aggactataa
      241 agataccagg cgtttccccc tggaagctcc ctcgtgcgct ctcctgttcc gaccctgccg
      301 cttaccggat acctgtccgc ctttctccct tcgggaagcg tggcgctttc tcatagctca
      361 cgctgtaggt atctcagttc ggtgtaggtc gttcgctcca agctgggctg tgtgcacgaa
      421 ccccccgttc agcccgaccg ctgcgcctta tccggtaact atcgtcttga gtccaacccg
      481 gtaagacacg acttatcgcc actggcagca gccactggta acaggattag cagagcgagg
      541 tatgtaggcg gtgctacaga gttcttgaag tggtggccta actacggcta cactagaaga
      601 acagtatttg gtatctgcgc tctgctgaag ccagttacct tcggaagaag agttggtagc
      661 tcttgatccg gcaaacaaac caccgctggt agcggtggtt tttttgtttg caagcagcag
      721 attacgcgca gaaaaaaagg atctcaagaa gatcctttga tcttttctac ggggtctgac
      781 gctcagtgga acgaaaactc acgttaaggg attttggtca tgagattatc aaaaaggatc
      841 ttcacctaga tccttttaaa ttaaaaatga agttttaaat caatctaaag tatatatgtg
      901 taacattggt ctagtgatta gaaaaactca tcgagcatca aatgaaactg caatttattc
      961 atatcaggat tatcaatacc atatttttga aaaagccgtt tctgtaatga aggagaaaac
     1021 tcaccgaggc agttccatag gatggcaaga tcctggtatc ggtctgcgat tccgactcgt
     1081 ccaacatcaa tacaacctat taatttcccc tcgtcaaaaa taaggttatc aagtgagaaa
     1141 tcaccatgag tgacgactga atccggtgag aatggcaaaa gtttatgcat ttctttccag
     1201 acttgttcaa caggccagcc attacgctcg tcatcaaaat cactcgcatc aaccaaaccg
     1261 ttattcattc gtgattgcgc ctgagcgaga cgaaatacgc gatcgctgtt aaaaggacaa
     1321 ttacaaacag gaatcgaatg caaccggcgc aggaacactg ccagcgcatc aacaatattt
     1381 tcacctgaat caggatattc ttctaatacc tggaatgctg ttttccctgg gatcgcagtg
     1441 gtgagtaacc atgcatcatc aggagtacgg ataaaatgct tgatggtcgg aagaggcata
     1501 aattccgtca gccagtttag tctgaccatc tcatctgtaa caacattggc aacgctacct
     1561 ttgccatgtt tcagaaacaa ctctggcgca tcgggcttcc catacaatcg gtagattgtc
     1621 gcacctgatt gcccgacatt atcgcgagcc catttatacc catataaatc agcatccatg
     1681 ttggaattta atcgcggcct tgagcaagac gtttcccgtt gaatatggct cataacaccc
     1741 cttgtattac tgtttatgta agcagacagt tttattgttc atgatgatat atttttatct
     1801 tgtgcaatgt aacatcagag attttgagac acaacgtggc tttgttgaat aaatcgaact
     1861 tttgctgagt tgaaggatca gatcacgcat cttcccgaca acgcagaccg ttccgtggca
     1921 aagcaaaagt tcaaaatcac caactggtcc acctacaaca aagctctcat caaccgtggc
     1981 tccctcactt tctggctgga tgatggggcg attcaggcga tccccatcca acagcccgcc
     2041 gtcgagcggg cttttttatc cccggaagcc tgtggataga gggtagttat ccacgtgaaa
     2101 ccgctaatgc cccgcaaagc cttgattcac ggggctttcc ggcccgctcc aaaaactatc
     2161 cacgtgaaat cgctaatcag ggtacgtgaa atcgctaatc ggagtacgtg aaatcgctaa
     2221 taaggtcacg tgaaatcgct aatcaaaaag gcacgtgaga acgctaatag ccctttcaga
     2281 tcaacagctt gcaaacaccc ctcgctccgg caagtagtta cagcaagtag tatgttcaat
     2341 tagcttttca attatgaata tatatatcaa ttattggtcg cccttggctt gtggacaatg
     2401 cgctacgcgc accggctccg cccgtggaca accgcaagcg gttgcccacc gtcgagcgcc
     2461 agcgcctttg cccacaaccc ggcggccggc cgcaacagat cgttttataa attttttttt
     2521 ttgaaaaaga aaaagcccga aaggcggcaa cctctcgggc ttctggattt ccgatccccg
     2581 gaattagaga tcttggcagg atatattgtg gtgtaacgtt atcgatctgg attttagtac
     2641 tggattttgg ttttaggaat tagaaatttt attgatagaa gtattttaca aatacaaata
     2701 catactaagg gtttcttata tgctcaacac atgagcgaaa ccctataaga accctaattt
     2761 cccttatcgg gaaactactc acacattatt tatggagaaa atagagagag atagatttgt
     2821 agagagagac tggtgatttc agcgtaccga attaattctc ccgcgaccag ccgagcgagc
     2881 ttagcgaact gtggacgaga actgtgccac caagcgtaag gccgttctct cgcatttgcc
     2941 ttgctaggct cgcgcgagtt gctggctgag gcgttctcga aatcagctct tgttcggtcg
     3001 gcatctactc tattcctttg ccctcggacg agtgctgggg cgtcggtttc cactatcggc
     3061 gagtacttct acacagccat cggtccagac ggccgcgctt ctgcgggcga tttgtgtacg
     3121 cccgacagtc ccggctccgg atcggacgat tgcgtcgcat cgaccctgcg cccaagctgc
     3181 atcatcgaaa ttgccgtcaa ccaagctctg atagagttgg tcaagaccaa tgcggagcat
     3241 atacgcccgg aggcgtggcg atcctgcaag ctccggatgc ctccgctcga agtagcgcgt
     3301 ctgctgctcc atacaagcca accacggcct ccagaagaag atgttggcga cctcgtattg
     3361 ggaatccccg aacatcgcct cgctccagtc aatgaccgct gttatgcggc cattgtccgt
     3421 caggacattg ttggagccga aatccgcgtg cacgaggtgc cggacttcgg ggcagtcctc
     3481 ggcccaaagc atcagctcat cgagagcctg cgcgacggac gcactgacgg tgtcgtccat
     3541 cacagtttgc cagtgataca catggggatc agcaatcgcg catatgaaat cacgccatgt
     3601 agtgtattga ccgattcctt gcggtccgaa tgggccgaac ccgctcgtct ggctaagatc
     3661 ggccgcagcg atcgcatcca tagcctccgc gaccggctga agaacagcgg gcagttcggt
     3721 ttcaggcagg tcttgcaacg tgacaccctg tgcacggcgg gagatgcaat aggtcaggct
     3781 ctcgctgaac tccccaatgt caagcacttc cggaatcggg agcgcggccg atgcaaagtg
     3841 ccgataaaca taacgatctt tgtagaaacc atcggcgcag ctatttaccc gcaggacata
     3901 tccacgccct cctacatcga agctgaaagc acgagattct tcgccctccg agagctgcat
     3961 caggtcggag acgctgtcga acttttcgat cagaaacttc tcgacagacg tcgcggtgag
     4021 ttcaggcttt ttcataggga tcagcttggg ctgtcctctc caaatgaaat gaacttcctt
     4081 atatagagga agggtcttgc gaaggatagt gggattgtgc gtcatccctt acgtcagtgg
     4141 agatgtcaca tcaatccact tgctttgaag acgtggttgg aacgtcttct ttttccacga
     4201 tgctcctcgt gggtgggggt ccatctttgg gaccactgtc ggcagaggca tcttgaatga
     4261 tagcctttcc tttatcgcaa tgatggcatt tgtaggagcc accttccttt tctactgtcc
     4321 tttcgatgaa gtgacagata gctgggcaat ggaatccgag gaggtttccc gaaattaccc
     4381 tttgttgaaa agtctcaata gccctttggt cttctgagac tgtatctttg acatttttgg
     4441 agtaggggta cgataacatt aacgtttaca atttcgcgcc attcgccatt caggctgcgc
     4501 aactgttggg aagggcgatc ggtgcgggcc tcttcgctat tacgccagct ggcgaaaggg
     4561 ggatgtgctg caaggcgatt aagttgggta acgccagggt tttcccagtc acgacgttgt
     4621 aaaacgacgg ccagtgaatt gtaatacgac tcactatagg gcttggagtg catgaataat
     4681 ctttgcgtac acctaaattt tatagtgaaa aatacataat tttaaaactt tacttttgta
     4741 gagatgccta aaaaaaaatg gtttaccaca tggacattgt tatttgttca gatctccaac
     4801 gtatagcaat atttgtgatt tatagatatg taatttggtg ttcaaagaat gtgtagaaca
     4861 attattctta tgggtatgcc aagaaaagtt atataacttt attctatact gctttcacgt
     4921 taaataatgt aacattatta atgttgtcct tttacttttc cttgaattga tttgggaaga
     4981 agactattgg cttccttatc acatcaaaaa gtctatgagt aagtgaaaca ttggctggct
     5041 tttgcttcat tcctttgtct ctgtcttcat gtgaacaagt ttgcagaaat ttgtggtttc
     5101 tttttttact ttcttttgtc taatacacac actctcacca ctattataaa gaaaatccat
     5161 agatcccggt cgtgcgtact gccactttgc tttccacccg acaatgattt gggagatgtt
     5221 ttgttttgtg tcatacatct accaaaaaag tcttaatcat tgttcatcaa aagagcgccc
     5281 aagggctctt tcgtcttctt accacacgca cactagttcg agagggtttt taaggagctc
     5341 ttaagccttt cttgatgact cataccacga acaagaacca atcttgtcac ccatataatc
     5401 tccgtattca gagaattgaa gagttcttga tcactactgt tgtatcaaaa aggaactcta
     5461 agaactaaga ttgaaaAtgg acacgtatgc cggcgcttat gatagacaat caagagaaag
     5521 agagaactct tctgccgcct ctccagctac acagagatct gccaacgagg ataaagctgc
     5581 tgatttacaa agagaggtag agagagatgg gggtaggttt agatttgtgg gtcatttctc
     5641 tgaggctcct ggtacatcag cctttggtac tgctgaacgg cctgaatttg aaagaatatt
     5701 aaatgagtgt cgggccggtc gactaaatat gataatagtt tatgatgtat ctaggttcag
     5761 tagactcaaa gttatggatg caattccgat cgtgagcgag ctacttgcac tcggtgttac
     5821 tatcgtaagt acacaagaag gtgtattcag gcagggtaat gtgatggacc ttatacacct
     5881 tattatgcga ctcgacgcta gccataaaga gtcatcactg aagagtgcta aaatcttgga
     5941 caccaagaac ctgcaaaggg agcttggagg ctatgtagga ggaaaagctc cgtatggttt
     6001 cgaactcgtg agtgagacaa aagagattac cagaaatggt aggatggtga acgtggttat
     6061 taataagcta gctcatagca caacccctct cacagggcct tttgagttcg aacctgacgt
     6121 tattagatgg tggtggagag agatcaaaac tcacaaacat cttccattta agccaggtag
     6181 ccaggctgct atccaccctg gatctatcac tgggctttgt aaaaggatgg atgctgacgc
     6241 agtgccaact cgaggggaaa caatcggtaa gaagactgca tcttccgctt gggatcccgc
     6301 tacagttatg agaatccttc gggatccgcg tattgctgga ttcgccgcag aagtcattta
     6361 taagaaaaaa cctgatggta ctcctactac aaaaatcgaa ggttatagga tccaaaggga
     6421 tcctattact ttgcgtccag ttgaattaga ctgtggaccg atcatcgaac ctgccgagtg
     6481 gtacgagttg caggcctggc ttgatggtag agggcgtgga aagggtttat ctcggggaca
     6541 ggcaattttg tcagcaatgg ataagcttta ttgtgagtgt ggggctgtta tgacatcaaa
     6601 acgtggagaa gagtcaatca aggattctta caggtgcaga cgtcgtaaag tggtggaccc
     6661 ttctgctcca ggacagcatg agggtacatg caacgtttct atggctgctc ttgataaatt
     6721 tgtggccgaa cgtattttca acaagattag acacgctgaa ggggatgagg aaactttagc
     6781 tcttctttgg gaggctgccc ggcgttttgg taagctaaca gaggcaccag aaaaaagtgg
     6841 cgaaagagct aatttggtag ccgaaagagc agacgccttg aatgcattgg aagaacttta
     6901 cgaagatagg gctgccggag catatgatgg accagttggt cggaagcatt tcaggaagca
     6961 acaagctgca ctaactttga gacagcaagg cgcagaggag cgactcgcag agcttgaggc
     7021 cgccgaggcc ccaaagcttc cactcgatca atggtttcct gaggatgccg acgctgatcc
     7081 tacaggtcca aagagctggt ggggaagagc tagcgtagac gataagagag tgtttgtggg
     7141 tctatttgtt gacaagattg tagttactaa gtccactacg ggtcgaggac agggcactcc
     7201 catcgaaaag agagccagta ttacctgggc aaagcctcca accgatgatg atgaagacga
     7261 tgcacaagat ggtaccgagg atgtggcagc ataataagct tagagactct tatcaagaat
     7321 cccatctctt gcttgctttt ttttgttgtc ttccctttga tagggtttgt ttttcttgtt
     7381 tcagtgactt tctatgttaa aagataatgt cagtaaaagg atttggtttt ctattattct
     7441 gaatcgatta cggaagattc ttgcttaatt ccaatctata caagtatcgt gaaataatga
     7501 ccgtttatgt gattaggaga cgtgtttcat taataaaata taagatcaat acattgttag
     7561 tagtgataaa ctatgtacaa attgtattga ttgtaaaaga aacacaatag gttccttttt
     7621 tctacaatat attgtgacag actctctgtt ttaacgaatg aattaaattt gtcaacgaaa
     7681 aaattaaaga atgatgtgat cactttgcac cttggttcat cttcagaggc ttctgcatgt
     7741 tccatgcatt gaggctctct acggtcacag gttgtgagcc gttgttaaag acaaacaaat
     7801 gcgct
//
