# Supplementary material for: An integrase toolbox to record gene-expression during plant development
Source: bioRxiv preprint, doi:10.1101/2022.09.16.508262, version 2 (2022-09-26)
Supplement: Suppdata5 [file 508262_file05.zip › gb Files/l1_gata23_2 (pGATA23-PhiC31-NLS-tUBQ1).gb]

LOCUS       L1_GATA23_2             7823 bp ds-DNA     circular     21-AUG-2020
DEFINITION  .
FEATURES             Location/Qualifiers
     source          62..4720
                     /label="source:synthetic DNA construct"
                     /ApEinfo_revcolor="#ff9ccd"
                     /ApEinfo_fwdcolor="#ff9ccd"
     misc_feature    complement(82..101)
                     /label=">pNL_oligo_513"
                     /ApEinfo_revcolor="#b7e6d7"
                     /ApEinfo_fwdcolor="#b7e6d7"
     misc_feature    complement(90..109)
                     /label=">pNL_oligo_514"
                     /ApEinfo_revcolor="#c6c9d1"
                     /ApEinfo_fwdcolor="#c6c9d1"
     misc_feature    103..127
                     /label="RB T-DNA repeat"
                     /ApEinfo_revcolor="#b1ff67"
                     /ApEinfo_fwdcolor="#b1ff67"
     misc_feature    complement(103..127)
                     /label=">pNL_oligo_3103"
                     /ApEinfo_revcolor="#f8d3a9"
                     /ApEinfo_fwdcolor="#f8d3a9"
     misc_feature    complement(122..172)
                     /label=">pNL_oligo_1763"
                     /ApEinfo_revcolor="#85dae9"
                     /ApEinfo_fwdcolor="#85dae9"
     primer_bind     143..178
                     /label=">pNL_oligo_1764"
                     /ApEinfo_revcolor="#84b0dc"
                     /ApEinfo_fwdcolor="#84b0dc"
     rep_origin      complement(218..806)
                     /label="ori"
                     /ApEinfo_revcolor="#666666"
                     /ApEinfo_fwdcolor="#666666"
     CDS             complement(977..1792)
                     /label="aminoglycoside phosphotransferase"
                     /ApEinfo_revcolor="#85dae9"
                     /ApEinfo_fwdcolor="#85dae9"
     primer_bind     1378..1405
                     /label=">pNL_oligo_1293"
                     /ApEinfo_revcolor="#ff9ccd"
                     /ApEinfo_fwdcolor="#ff9ccd"
     misc_feature    complement(1378..1405)
                     /label=">pNL_oligo_1294"
                     /ApEinfo_revcolor="#ff9ccd"
                     /ApEinfo_fwdcolor="#ff9ccd"
     primer_bind     1383..1405
                     /label=">pNL_oligo_1590"
                     /ApEinfo_revcolor="#d6b295"
                     /ApEinfo_fwdcolor="#d6b295"
     primer_bind     1386..1406
                     /label=">pNL_oligo_1587"
                     /ApEinfo_revcolor="#c6c9d1"
                     /ApEinfo_fwdcolor="#c6c9d1"
     misc_feature    complement(1426..1462)
                     /label=">pNL_oligo_2197"
                     /ApEinfo_revcolor="#85dae9"
                     /ApEinfo_fwdcolor="#85dae9"
     misc_feature    1889..1897
                     /label="DraIII"
                     /ApEinfo_revcolor="#f8d3a9"
                     /ApEinfo_fwdcolor="#f8d3a9"
     primer_bind     1961..1980
                     /label=">pNL_oligo_1275"
                     /ApEinfo_revcolor="#b4abac"
                     /ApEinfo_fwdcolor="#b4abac"
     misc_feature    complement(1961..1980)
                     /label=">pNL_oligo_1276"
                     /ApEinfo_revcolor="#85dae9"
                     /ApEinfo_fwdcolor="#85dae9"
     rep_origin      2083..2518
                     /label="pSa ori"
                     /ApEinfo_revcolor="#666666"
                     /ApEinfo_fwdcolor="#666666"
     misc_feature    2653..2675
                     /label="LB T-DNA repeat"
                     /ApEinfo_revcolor="#b1ff67"
                     /ApEinfo_fwdcolor="#b1ff67"
     primer_bind     2680..2705
                     /label=">pNL_oligo_248"
                     /ApEinfo_revcolor="#f58a5e"
                     /ApEinfo_fwdcolor="#f58a5e"
     polyA_signal    2683..2859
                     /label="CaMV poly(A) signal"
                     /ApEinfo_revcolor="#f58a5e"
                     /ApEinfo_fwdcolor="#f58a5e"
     primer_bind     2792..2813
                     /label=">pNL_oligo_1355"
                     /ApEinfo_revcolor="#84b0dc"
                     /ApEinfo_fwdcolor="#84b0dc"
     misc_feature    complement(2889..3064)
                     /label="CaMV terminator"
                     /ApEinfo_revcolor="#ffef86"
                     /ApEinfo_fwdcolor="#ffef86"
     CDS             complement(3069..4094)
                     /label="hygromycin B phosphotransferase"
                     /ApEinfo_revcolor="#85dae9"
                     /ApEinfo_fwdcolor="#85dae9"
     primer_bind     3399..3418
                     /label=">pNL_oligo_2766"
                     /ApEinfo_revcolor="#85dae9"
                     /ApEinfo_fwdcolor="#85dae9"
     misc_feature    3510..3518
                     /label="DraIII"
                     /ApEinfo_revcolor="#85dae9"
                     /ApEinfo_fwdcolor="#85dae9"
     misc_feature    3803..3811
                     /label="DraIII"
                     /ApEinfo_revcolor="#faac61"
                     /ApEinfo_fwdcolor="#faac61"
     misc_feature    complement(3847..3866)
                     /label=">pNL_oligo_2767"
                     /ApEinfo_revcolor="#d6b295"
                     /ApEinfo_fwdcolor="#d6b295"
     primer_bind     4026..4049
                     /label=">pNL_oligo_2672"
                     /ApEinfo_revcolor="#75c6a9"
                     /ApEinfo_fwdcolor="#75c6a9"
     promoter        complement(4111..4456)
                     /label="CaMV 35S promoter"
                     /ApEinfo_revcolor="#0000ff"
                     /ApEinfo_fwdcolor="#0000ff"
     primer_bind     4142..4160
                     /label=">pNL_oligo_3106"
                     /ApEinfo_revcolor="#ff9ccd"
                     /ApEinfo_fwdcolor="#ff9ccd"
     misc_feature    complement(4204..4226)
                     /label=">pNL_oligo_1354"
                     /ApEinfo_revcolor="#f8d3a9"
                     /ApEinfo_fwdcolor="#f8d3a9"
     misc_feature    4226..4231
                     /label="BpiI"
                     /ApEinfo_revcolor="#9eafd2"
                     /ApEinfo_fwdcolor="#9eafd2"
     misc_feature    complement(4243..4248)
                     /label="BpiI"
                     /ApEinfo_revcolor="#f58a5e"
                     /ApEinfo_fwdcolor="#f58a5e"
     CDS             complement(4454..4720)
                     /label="LacZ-alpha fragment of beta-galactosidase"
                     /ApEinfo_revcolor="#85dae9"
                     /ApEinfo_fwdcolor="#85dae9"
     misc_feature    complement(4468..4473)
                     /label="BpiI"
                     /ApEinfo_revcolor="#84b0dc"
                     /ApEinfo_fwdcolor="#84b0dc"
     CDS             complement(4538..4606)
                     /label="LacZ alpha"
                     /ApEinfo_revcolor="#84b0dc"
                     /ApEinfo_fwdcolor="#84b0dc"
     primer_bind     4651..4671
                     /label=">pNL_oligo_2699"
                     /ApEinfo_revcolor="#ffef86"
                     /ApEinfo_fwdcolor="#ffef86"
     primer_bind     4651..4674
                     /label=">pNL_oligo_2215"
                     /ApEinfo_revcolor="#c6c9d1"
                     /ApEinfo_fwdcolor="#c6c9d1"
     primer_bind     4651..4674
                     /label="M13F(-47)"
                     /ApEinfo_revcolor="#b1ff67"
                     /ApEinfo_fwdcolor="#b1ff67"
     misc_feature    complement(4651..4674)
                     /label=">pNL_oligo_2216"
                     /ApEinfo_revcolor="#84b0dc"
                     /ApEinfo_fwdcolor="#84b0dc"
     misc_feature    complement(4653..4674)
                     /label=">pNL_oligo_3070"
                     /ApEinfo_revcolor="#85dae9"
                     /ApEinfo_fwdcolor="#85dae9"
     primer_bind     4657..4674
                     /label="M13F(-41)"
                     /ApEinfo_revcolor="#b1ff67"
                     /ApEinfo_fwdcolor="#b1ff67"
     primer_bind     4672..4694
                     /label=">pNL_oligo_552"
                     /ApEinfo_revcolor="#f8d3a9"
                     /ApEinfo_fwdcolor="#f8d3a9"
     primer_bind     4677..4694
                     /label="M13F(-21)"
                     /ApEinfo_revcolor="#b1ff67"
                     /ApEinfo_fwdcolor="#b1ff67"
     primer_bind     4678..4693
                     /label=">pNL_oligo_37"
                     /ApEinfo_revcolor="#b1ff67"
                     /ApEinfo_fwdcolor="#b1ff67"
     primer_bind     4678..4694
                     /label="M13 fwd"
                     /ApEinfo_revcolor="#b1ff67"
                     /ApEinfo_fwdcolor="#b1ff67"
     primer_bind     4687..4712
                     /label=">pNL_oligo_1548"
                     /ApEinfo_revcolor="#c6c9d1"
                     /ApEinfo_fwdcolor="#c6c9d1"
     primer_bind     4701..4719
                     /label=">pNL_oligo_3104"
                     /ApEinfo_revcolor="#85dae9"
                     /ApEinfo_fwdcolor="#85dae9"
     promoter        4701..4719
                     /label="T7 promoter"
                     /ApEinfo_revcolor="#0000ff"
                     /ApEinfo_fwdcolor="#0000ff"
     primer_bind     4701..4720
                     /label="T7"
                     /ApEinfo_revcolor="#b1ff67"
                     /ApEinfo_fwdcolor="#b1ff67"
     primer_bind     4702..4718
                     /label=">pNL_oligo_16"
                     /ApEinfo_revcolor="#d6b295"
                     /ApEinfo_fwdcolor="#d6b295"
     misc_feature    complement(4707..4720)
                     /label=">pNL_oligo_1583"
                     /ApEinfo_revcolor="#84b0dc"
                     /ApEinfo_fwdcolor="#84b0dc"
     misc_feature    complement(4707..4720)
                     /label=">pNL_oligo_2086"
                     /ApEinfo_revcolor="#b7e6d7"
                     /ApEinfo_fwdcolor="#b7e6d7"
     misc_feature    4730..5534
                     /label="promGATA23"
                     /ApEinfo_revcolor="#85dae9"
                     /ApEinfo_fwdcolor="#85dae9"
     CDS             5539..7374
                     /label="PhiC31plant-NLS stop without start CDS"
                     /ApEinfo_revcolor="#f58a5e"
                     /ApEinfo_fwdcolor="#f58a5e"
     misc_feature    7379..55
                     /label="tUBQ1"
                     /ApEinfo_revcolor="#d59687"
                     /ApEinfo_fwdcolor="#d59687"
ORIGIN
        1 cattgaggct ctctacggtc acaggttgtg agccgttgtt aaagacaaac aaatgcgcta
       61 ccacagaatc aggggataac gcaggaaaga acatgaaggc cttgacagga tatattggcg
      121 ggtaaactaa gtcgctgtat gtgtttgttt gagatctcat gtgagcaaaa ggccagcaaa
      181 aggccaggaa ccgtaaaaag gccgcgttgc tggcgttttt ccataggctc cgcccccctg
      241 acgagcatca caaaaatcga cgctcaagtc agaggtggcg aaacccgaca ggactataaa
      301 gataccaggc gtttccccct ggaagctccc tcgtgcgctc tcctgttccg accctgccgc
      361 ttaccggata cctgtccgcc tttctccctt cgggaagcgt ggcgctttct catagctcac
      421 gctgtaggta tctcagttcg gtgtaggtcg ttcgctccaa gctgggctgt gtgcacgaac
      481 cccccgttca gcccgaccgc tgcgccttat ccggtaacta tcgtcttgag tccaacccgg
      541 taagacacga cttatcgcca ctggcagcag ccactggtaa caggattagc agagcgaggt
      601 atgtaggcgg tgctacagag ttcttgaagt ggtggcctaa ctacggctac actagaagaa
      661 cagtatttgg tatctgcgct ctgctgaagc cagttacctt cggaagaaga gttggtagct
      721 cttgatccgg caaacaaacc accgctggta gcggtggttt ttttgtttgc aagcagcaga
      781 ttacgcgcag aaaaaaagga tctcaagaag atcctttgat cttttctacg gggtctgacg
      841 ctcagtggaa cgaaaactca cgttaaggga ttttggtcat gagattatca aaaaggatct
      901 tcacctagat ccttttaaat taaaaatgaa gttttaaatc aatctaaagt atatatgtgt
      961 aacattggtc tagtgattag aaaaactcat cgagcatcaa atgaaactgc aatttattca
     1021 tatcaggatt atcaatacca tatttttgaa aaagccgttt ctgtaatgaa ggagaaaact
     1081 caccgaggca gttccatagg atggcaagat cctggtatcg gtctgcgatt ccgactcgtc
     1141 caacatcaat acaacctatt aatttcccct cgtcaaaaat aaggttatca agtgagaaat
     1201 caccatgagt gacgactgaa tccggtgaga atggcaaaag tttatgcatt tctttccaga
     1261 cttgttcaac aggccagcca ttacgctcgt catcaaaatc actcgcatca accaaaccgt
     1321 tattcattcg tgattgcgcc tgagcgagac gaaatacgcg atcgctgtta aaaggacaat
     1381 tacaaacagg aatcgaatgc aaccggcgca ggaacactgc cagcgcatca acaatatttt
     1441 cacctgaatc aggatattct tctaatacct ggaatgctgt tttccctggg atcgcagtgg
     1501 tgagtaacca tgcatcatca ggagtacgga taaaatgctt gatggtcgga agaggcataa
     1561 attccgtcag ccagtttagt ctgaccatct catctgtaac aacattggca acgctacctt
     1621 tgccatgttt cagaaacaac tctggcgcat cgggcttccc atacaatcgg tagattgtcg
     1681 cacctgattg cccgacatta tcgcgagccc atttataccc atataaatca gcatccatgt
     1741 tggaatttaa tcgcggcctt gagcaagacg tttcccgttg aatatggctc ataacacccc
     1801 ttgtattact gtttatgtaa gcagacagtt ttattgttca tgatgatata tttttatctt
     1861 gtgcaatgta acatcagaga ttttgagaca caacgtggct ttgttgaata aatcgaactt
     1921 ttgctgagtt gaaggatcag atcacgcatc ttcccgacaa cgcagaccgt tccgtggcaa
     1981 agcaaaagtt caaaatcacc aactggtcca cctacaacaa agctctcatc aaccgtggct
     2041 ccctcacttt ctggctggat gatggggcga ttcaggcgat ccccatccaa cagcccgccg
     2101 tcgagcgggc ttttttatcc ccggaagcct gtggatagag ggtagttatc cacgtgaaac
     2161 cgctaatgcc ccgcaaagcc ttgattcacg gggctttccg gcccgctcca aaaactatcc
     2221 acgtgaaatc gctaatcagg gtacgtgaaa tcgctaatcg gagtacgtga aatcgctaat
     2281 aaggtcacgt gaaatcgcta atcaaaaagg cacgtgagaa cgctaatagc cctttcagat
     2341 caacagcttg caaacacccc tcgctccggc aagtagttac agcaagtagt atgttcaatt
     2401 agcttttcaa ttatgaatat atatatcaat tattggtcgc ccttggcttg tggacaatgc
     2461 gctacgcgca ccggctccgc ccgtggacaa ccgcaagcgg ttgcccaccg tcgagcgcca
     2521 gcgcctttgc ccacaacccg gcggccggcc gcaacagatc gttttataaa tttttttttt
     2581 tgaaaaagaa aaagcccgaa aggcggcaac ctctcgggct tctggatttc cgatccccgg
     2641 aattagagat cttggcagga tatattgtgg tgtaacgtta tcgatctgga ttttagtact
     2701 ggattttggt tttaggaatt agaaatttta ttgatagaag tattttacaa atacaaatac
     2761 atactaaggg tttcttatat gctcaacaca tgagcgaaac cctataagaa ccctaatttc
     2821 ccttatcggg aaactactca cacattattt atggagaaaa tagagagaga tagatttgta
     2881 gagagagact ggtgatttca gcgtaccgaa ttaattctcc cgcgaccagc cgagcgagct
     2941 tagcgaactg tggacgagaa ctgtgccacc aagcgtaagg ccgttctctc gcatttgcct
     3001 tgctaggctc gcgcgagttg ctggctgagg cgttctcgaa atcagctctt gttcggtcgg
     3061 catctactct attcctttgc cctcggacga gtgctggggc gtcggtttcc actatcggcg
     3121 agtacttcta cacagccatc ggtccagacg gccgcgcttc tgcgggcgat ttgtgtacgc
     3181 ccgacagtcc cggctccgga tcggacgatt gcgtcgcatc gaccctgcgc ccaagctgca
     3241 tcatcgaaat tgccgtcaac caagctctga tagagttggt caagaccaat gcggagcata
     3301 tacgcccgga ggcgtggcga tcctgcaagc tccggatgcc tccgctcgaa gtagcgcgtc
     3361 tgctgctcca tacaagccaa ccacggcctc cagaagaaga tgttggcgac ctcgtattgg
     3421 gaatccccga acatcgcctc gctccagtca atgaccgctg ttatgcggcc attgtccgtc
     3481 aggacattgt tggagccgaa atccgcgtgc acgaggtgcc ggacttcggg gcagtcctcg
     3541 gcccaaagca tcagctcatc gagagcctgc gcgacggacg cactgacggt gtcgtccatc
     3601 acagtttgcc agtgatacac atggggatca gcaatcgcgc atatgaaatc acgccatgta
     3661 gtgtattgac cgattccttg cggtccgaat gggccgaacc cgctcgtctg gctaagatcg
     3721 gccgcagcga tcgcatccat agcctccgcg accggctgaa gaacagcggg cagttcggtt
     3781 tcaggcaggt cttgcaacgt gacaccctgt gcacggcggg agatgcaata ggtcaggctc
     3841 tcgctgaact ccccaatgtc aagcacttcc ggaatcggga gcgcggccga tgcaaagtgc
     3901 cgataaacat aacgatcttt gtagaaacca tcggcgcagc tatttacccg caggacatat
     3961 ccacgccctc ctacatcgaa gctgaaagca cgagattctt cgccctccga gagctgcatc
     4021 aggtcggaga cgctgtcgaa cttttcgatc agaaacttct cgacagacgt cgcggtgagt
     4081 tcaggctttt tcatagggat cagcttgggc tgtcctctcc aaatgaaatg aacttcctta
     4141 tatagaggaa gggtcttgcg aaggatagtg ggattgtgcg tcatccctta cgtcagtgga
     4201 gatgtcacat caatccactt gctttgaaga cgtggttgga acgtcttctt tttccacgat
     4261 gctcctcgtg ggtgggggtc catctttggg accactgtcg gcagaggcat cttgaatgat
     4321 agcctttcct ttatcgcaat gatggcattt gtaggagcca ccttcctttt ctactgtcct
     4381 ttcgatgaag tgacagatag ctgggcaatg gaatccgagg aggtttcccg aaattaccct
     4441 ttgttgaaaa gtctcaatag ccctttggtc ttctgagact gtatctttga catttttgga
     4501 gtaggggtac gataacatta acgtttacaa tttcgcgcca ttcgccattc aggctgcgca
     4561 actgttggga agggcgatcg gtgcgggcct cttcgctatt acgccagctg gcgaaagggg
     4621 gatgtgctgc aaggcgatta agttgggtaa cgccagggtt ttcccagtca cgacgttgta
     4681 aaacgacggc cagtgaattg taatacgact cactataggg cttggagtgc atgaataatc
     4741 tttgcgtaca cctaaatttt atagtgaaaa atacataatt ttaaaacttt acttttgtag
     4801 agatgcctaa aaaaaaatgg tttaccacat ggacattgtt atttgttcag atctccaacg
     4861 tatagcaata tttgtgattt atagatatgt aatttggtgt tcaaagaatg tgtagaacaa
     4921 ttattcttat gggtatgcca agaaaagtta tataacttta ttctatactg ctttcacgtt
     4981 aaataatgta acattattaa tgttgtcctt ttacttttcc ttgaattgat ttgggaagaa
     5041 gactattggc ttccttatca catcaaaaag tctatgagta agtgaaacat tggctggctt
     5101 ttgcttcatt cctttgtctc tgtcttcatg tgaacaagtt tgcagaaatt tgtggtttct
     5161 ttttttactt tcttttgtct aatacacaca ctctcaccac tattataaag aaaatccata
     5221 gatcccggtc gtgcgtactg ccactttgct ttccacccga caatgatttg ggagatgttt
     5281 tgttttgtgt catacatcta ccaaaaaagt cttaatcatt gttcatcaaa agagcgccca
     5341 agggctcttt cgtcttctta ccacacgcac actagttcga gagggttttt aaggagctct
     5401 taagcctttc ttgatgactc ataccacgaa caagaaccaa tcttgtcacc catataatct
     5461 ccgtattcag agaattgaag agttcttgat cactactgtt gtatcaaaaa ggaactctaa
     5521 gaactaagat tgaaAatgga cacgtatgcc ggcgcttatg atagacaatc aagagaaaga
     5581 gagaactctt ctgccgcctc tccagctaca cagagatctg ccaacgagga taaagctgct
     5641 gatttacaaa gagaggtaga gagagatggg ggtaggttta gatttgtggg tcatttctct
     5701 gaggctcctg gtacatcagc ctttggtact gctgaacggc ctgaatttga aagaatatta
     5761 aatgagtgtc gggccggtcg actaaatatg ataatagttt atgatgtatc taggttcagt
     5821 agactcaaag ttatggatgc aattccgatc gtgagcgagc tacttgcact cggtgttact
     5881 atcgtaagta cacaagaagg tgtattcagg cagggtaatg tgatggacct tatacacctt
     5941 attatgcgac tcgacgctag ccataaagag tcatcactga agagtgctaa aatcttggac
     6001 accaagaacc tgcaaaggga gcttggaggc tatgtaggag gaaaagctcc gtatggtttc
     6061 gaactcgtga gtgagacaaa agagattacc agaaatggta ggatggtgaa cgtggttatt
     6121 aataagctag ctcatagcac aacccctctc acagggcctt ttgagttcga acctgacgtt
     6181 attagatggt ggtggagaga gatcaaaact cacaaacatc ttccatttaa gccaggtagc
     6241 caggctgcta tccaccctgg atctatcact gggctttgta aaaggatgga tgctgacgca
     6301 gtgccaactc gaggggaaac aatcggtaag aagactgcat cttccgcttg ggatcccgct
     6361 acagttatga gaatccttcg ggatccgcgt attgctggat tcgccgcaga agtcatttat
     6421 aagaaaaaac ctgatggtac tcctactaca aaaatcgaag gttataggat ccaaagggat
     6481 cctattactt tgcgtccagt tgaattagac tgtggaccga tcatcgaacc tgccgagtgg
     6541 tacgagttgc aggcctggct tgatggtaga gggcgtggaa agggtttatc tcggggacag
     6601 gcaattttgt cagcaatgga taagctttat tgtgagtgtg gggctgttat gacatcaaaa
     6661 cgtggagaag agtcaatcaa ggattcttac aggtgcagac gtcgtaaagt ggtggaccct
     6721 tctgctccag gacagcatga gggtacatgc aacgtttcta tggctgctct tgataaattt
     6781 gtggccgaac gtattttcaa caagattaga cacgctgaag gggatgagga aactttagct
     6841 cttctttggg aggctgcccg gcgttttggt aagctaacag aggcaccaga aaaaagtggc
     6901 gaaagagcta atttggtagc cgaaagagca gacgccttga atgcattgga agaactttac
     6961 gaagataggg ctgccggagc atatgatgga ccagttggtc ggaagcattt caggaagcaa
     7021 caagctgcac taactttgag acagcaaggc gcagaggagc gactcgcaga gcttgaggcc
     7081 gccgaggccc caaagcttcc actcgatcaa tggtttcctg aggatgccga cgctgatcct
     7141 acaggtccaa agagctggtg gggaagagct agcgtagacg ataagagagt gtttgtgggt
     7201 ctatttgttg acaagattgt agttactaag tccactacgg gtcgaggaca gggcactccc
     7261 atcgaaaaga gagccagtat tacctgggca aagcctccaa ccgatgatga tgaagacgat
     7321 gcacaagatg gtaccgagga tgtggcagca ccaaaaaaaa agaggaaggt gtaagcttag
     7381 agactcttat caagaatccc atctcttgct tgcttttttt tgttgtcttc cctttgatag
     7441 ggtttgtttt tcttgtttca gtgactttct atgttaaaag ataatgtcag taaaaggatt
     7501 tggttttcta ttattctgaa tcgattacgg aagattcttg cttaattcca atctatacaa
     7561 gtatcgtgaa ataatgaccg tttatgtgat taggagacgt gtttcattaa taaaatataa
     7621 gatcaataca ttgttagtag tgataaacta tgtacaaatt gtattgattg taaaagaaac
     7681 acaataggtt ccttttttct acaatatatt gtgacagact ctctgtttta acgaatgaat
     7741 taaatttgtc aacgaaaaaa ttaaagaatg atgtgatcac tttgcacctt ggttcatctt
     7801 cagaggcttc tgcatgttcc atg
//
