# Supplementary material for: An integrase toolbox to record gene-expression during plant development
Source: bioRxiv preprint, doi:10.1101/2022.09.16.508262, version 2 (2022-09-26)
Supplement: Suppdata5 [file 508262_file05.zip › gb Files/l1_arf7_1 (pARF7-PhiC31-tUBQ1).gb]

LOCUS       L1_ARF7_1               8998 bp ds-DNA     circular     04-FEB-2021
DEFINITION  .
FEATURES             Location/Qualifiers
     source          3..4661
                     /label="source:synthetic DNA construct"
                     /ApEinfo_revcolor="#ff9ccd"
                     /ApEinfo_fwdcolor="#ff9ccd"
     misc_feature    complement(23..42)
                     /label=">pNL_oligo_513"
                     /ApEinfo_revcolor="#b7e6d7"
                     /ApEinfo_fwdcolor="#b7e6d7"
     misc_feature    complement(31..50)
                     /label=">pNL_oligo_514"
                     /ApEinfo_revcolor="#c6c9d1"
                     /ApEinfo_fwdcolor="#c6c9d1"
     misc_feature    44..68
                     /label="RB T-DNA repeat"
                     /ApEinfo_revcolor="#b1ff67"
                     /ApEinfo_fwdcolor="#b1ff67"
     misc_feature    complement(44..68)
                     /label=">pNL_oligo_3103"
                     /ApEinfo_revcolor="#f8d3a9"
                     /ApEinfo_fwdcolor="#f8d3a9"
     misc_feature    complement(63..113)
                     /label=">pNL_oligo_1763"
                     /ApEinfo_revcolor="#85dae9"
                     /ApEinfo_fwdcolor="#85dae9"
     primer_bind     84..119
                     /label=">pNL_oligo_1764"
                     /ApEinfo_revcolor="#84b0dc"
                     /ApEinfo_fwdcolor="#84b0dc"
     rep_origin      complement(159..747)
                     /label="ori"
                     /ApEinfo_revcolor="#666666"
                     /ApEinfo_fwdcolor="#666666"
     CDS             complement(918..1733)
                     /label="aminoglycoside phosphotransferase"
                     /ApEinfo_revcolor="#85dae9"
                     /ApEinfo_fwdcolor="#85dae9"
     primer_bind     1319..1346
                     /label=">pNL_oligo_1293"
                     /ApEinfo_revcolor="#ff9ccd"
                     /ApEinfo_fwdcolor="#ff9ccd"
     misc_feature    complement(1319..1346)
                     /label=">pNL_oligo_1294"
                     /ApEinfo_revcolor="#ff9ccd"
                     /ApEinfo_fwdcolor="#ff9ccd"
     primer_bind     1324..1346
                     /label=">pNL_oligo_1590"
                     /ApEinfo_revcolor="#d6b295"
                     /ApEinfo_fwdcolor="#d6b295"
     primer_bind     1327..1347
                     /label=">pNL_oligo_1587"
                     /ApEinfo_revcolor="#c6c9d1"
                     /ApEinfo_fwdcolor="#c6c9d1"
     misc_feature    complement(1367..1403)
                     /label=">pNL_oligo_2197"
                     /ApEinfo_revcolor="#85dae9"
                     /ApEinfo_fwdcolor="#85dae9"
     misc_feature    1830..1838
                     /label="DraIII"
                     /ApEinfo_revcolor="#f8d3a9"
                     /ApEinfo_fwdcolor="#f8d3a9"
     primer_bind     1902..1921
                     /label=">pNL_oligo_1275"
                     /ApEinfo_revcolor="#b4abac"
                     /ApEinfo_fwdcolor="#b4abac"
     misc_feature    complement(1902..1921)
                     /label=">pNL_oligo_1276"
                     /ApEinfo_revcolor="#85dae9"
                     /ApEinfo_fwdcolor="#85dae9"
     rep_origin      2024..2459
                     /label="pSa ori"
                     /ApEinfo_revcolor="#666666"
                     /ApEinfo_fwdcolor="#666666"
     misc_feature    2594..2616
                     /label="LB T-DNA repeat"
                     /ApEinfo_revcolor="#b1ff67"
                     /ApEinfo_fwdcolor="#b1ff67"
     primer_bind     2621..2646
                     /label=">pNL_oligo_248"
                     /ApEinfo_revcolor="#f58a5e"
                     /ApEinfo_fwdcolor="#f58a5e"
     polyA_signal    2624..2800
                     /label="CaMV poly(A) signal"
                     /ApEinfo_revcolor="#f58a5e"
                     /ApEinfo_fwdcolor="#f58a5e"
     primer_bind     2733..2754
                     /label=">pNL_oligo_1355"
                     /ApEinfo_revcolor="#84b0dc"
                     /ApEinfo_fwdcolor="#84b0dc"
     misc_feature    complement(2830..3005)
                     /label="CaMV terminator"
                     /ApEinfo_revcolor="#ffef86"
                     /ApEinfo_fwdcolor="#ffef86"
     CDS             complement(3010..4035)
                     /label="hygromycin B phosphotransferase"
                     /ApEinfo_revcolor="#85dae9"
                     /ApEinfo_fwdcolor="#85dae9"
     primer_bind     3340..3359
                     /label=">pNL_oligo_2766"
                     /ApEinfo_revcolor="#85dae9"
                     /ApEinfo_fwdcolor="#85dae9"
     misc_feature    3451..3459
                     /label="DraIII"
                     /ApEinfo_revcolor="#85dae9"
                     /ApEinfo_fwdcolor="#85dae9"
     misc_feature    3744..3752
                     /label="DraIII"
                     /ApEinfo_revcolor="#faac61"
                     /ApEinfo_fwdcolor="#faac61"
     misc_feature    complement(3788..3807)
                     /label=">pNL_oligo_2767"
                     /ApEinfo_revcolor="#d6b295"
                     /ApEinfo_fwdcolor="#d6b295"
     primer_bind     3967..3990
                     /label=">pNL_oligo_2672"
                     /ApEinfo_revcolor="#75c6a9"
                     /ApEinfo_fwdcolor="#75c6a9"
     promoter        complement(4052..4397)
                     /label="CaMV 35S promoter"
                     /ApEinfo_revcolor="#0000ff"
                     /ApEinfo_fwdcolor="#0000ff"
     primer_bind     4083..4101
                     /label=">pNL_oligo_3106"
                     /ApEinfo_revcolor="#ff9ccd"
                     /ApEinfo_fwdcolor="#ff9ccd"
     misc_feature    complement(4145..4167)
                     /label=">pNL_oligo_1354"
                     /ApEinfo_revcolor="#f8d3a9"
                     /ApEinfo_fwdcolor="#f8d3a9"
     misc_feature    4167..4172
                     /label="BpiI"
                     /ApEinfo_revcolor="#9eafd2"
                     /ApEinfo_fwdcolor="#9eafd2"
     misc_feature    complement(4184..4189)
                     /label="BpiI"
                     /ApEinfo_revcolor="#f58a5e"
                     /ApEinfo_fwdcolor="#f58a5e"
     CDS             complement(4395..4661)
                     /label="LacZ-alpha fragment of beta-galactosidase"
                     /ApEinfo_revcolor="#85dae9"
                     /ApEinfo_fwdcolor="#85dae9"
     misc_feature    complement(4409..4414)
                     /label="BpiI"
                     /ApEinfo_revcolor="#84b0dc"
                     /ApEinfo_fwdcolor="#84b0dc"
     CDS             complement(4479..4547)
                     /label="LacZ alpha"
                     /ApEinfo_revcolor="#84b0dc"
                     /ApEinfo_fwdcolor="#84b0dc"
     primer_bind     4592..4612
                     /label=">pNL_oligo_2699"
                     /ApEinfo_revcolor="#ffef86"
                     /ApEinfo_fwdcolor="#ffef86"
     primer_bind     4592..4615
                     /label="M13F(-47)"
                     /ApEinfo_revcolor="#b1ff67"
                     /ApEinfo_fwdcolor="#b1ff67"
     primer_bind     4592..4615
                     /label=">pNL_oligo_2215"
                     /ApEinfo_revcolor="#c6c9d1"
                     /ApEinfo_fwdcolor="#c6c9d1"
     misc_feature    complement(4592..4615)
                     /label=">pNL_oligo_2216"
                     /ApEinfo_revcolor="#84b0dc"
                     /ApEinfo_fwdcolor="#84b0dc"
     misc_feature    complement(4594..4615)
                     /label=">pNL_oligo_3070"
                     /ApEinfo_revcolor="#85dae9"
                     /ApEinfo_fwdcolor="#85dae9"
     primer_bind     4598..4615
                     /label="M13F(-41)"
                     /ApEinfo_revcolor="#b1ff67"
                     /ApEinfo_fwdcolor="#b1ff67"
     primer_bind     4613..4635
                     /label=">pNL_oligo_552"
                     /ApEinfo_revcolor="#f8d3a9"
                     /ApEinfo_fwdcolor="#f8d3a9"
     primer_bind     4618..4635
                     /label="M13F(-21)"
                     /ApEinfo_revcolor="#b1ff67"
                     /ApEinfo_fwdcolor="#b1ff67"
     primer_bind     4619..4634
                     /label=">pNL_oligo_37"
                     /ApEinfo_revcolor="#b1ff67"
                     /ApEinfo_fwdcolor="#b1ff67"
     primer_bind     4619..4635
                     /label="M13 fwd"
                     /ApEinfo_revcolor="#b1ff67"
                     /ApEinfo_fwdcolor="#b1ff67"
     primer_bind     4628..4653
                     /label=">pNL_oligo_1548"
                     /ApEinfo_revcolor="#c6c9d1"
                     /ApEinfo_fwdcolor="#c6c9d1"
     promoter        4642..4660
                     /label="T7 promoter"
                     /ApEinfo_revcolor="#0000ff"
                     /ApEinfo_fwdcolor="#0000ff"
     primer_bind     4642..4660
                     /label=">pNL_oligo_3104"
                     /ApEinfo_revcolor="#85dae9"
                     /ApEinfo_fwdcolor="#85dae9"
     primer_bind     4642..4661
                     /label="T7"
                     /ApEinfo_revcolor="#b1ff67"
                     /ApEinfo_fwdcolor="#b1ff67"
     primer_bind     4643..4659
                     /label=">pNL_oligo_16"
                     /ApEinfo_revcolor="#d6b295"
                     /ApEinfo_fwdcolor="#d6b295"
     misc_feature    complement(4648..4661)
                     /label=">pNL_oligo_1583"
                     /ApEinfo_revcolor="#84b0dc"
                     /ApEinfo_fwdcolor="#84b0dc"
     misc_feature    complement(4648..4661)
                     /label=">pNL_oligo_2086"
                     /ApEinfo_revcolor="#b7e6d7"
                     /ApEinfo_fwdcolor="#b7e6d7"
     CDS             6673..8484
                     /label="PhiC31 integrase Plant without stop/start codon CDS"
                     /ApEinfo_revcolor="#f8d3a9"
                     /ApEinfo_fwdcolor="#f8d3a9"
     misc_feature    8485..8490
                     /label="Stop codon"
                     /ApEinfo_revcolor="#b1ff67"
                     /ApEinfo_fwdcolor="#b1ff67"
     misc_feature    8495..8994
                     /label="tUBQ1"
                     /ApEinfo_revcolor="#d59687"
                     /ApEinfo_fwdcolor="#d59687"
ORIGIN
        1 accacagaat caggggataa cgcaggaaag aacatgaagg ccttgacagg atatattggc
       61 gggtaaacta agtcgctgta tgtgtttgtt tgagatctca tgtgagcaaa aggccagcaa
      121 aaggccagga accgtaaaaa ggccgcgttg ctggcgtttt tccataggct ccgcccccct
      181 gacgagcatc acaaaaatcg acgctcaagt cagaggtggc gaaacccgac aggactataa
      241 agataccagg cgtttccccc tggaagctcc ctcgtgcgct ctcctgttcc gaccctgccg
      301 cttaccggat acctgtccgc ctttctccct tcgggaagcg tggcgctttc tcatagctca
      361 cgctgtaggt atctcagttc ggtgtaggtc gttcgctcca agctgggctg tgtgcacgaa
      421 ccccccgttc agcccgaccg ctgcgcctta tccggtaact atcgtcttga gtccaacccg
      481 gtaagacacg acttatcgcc actggcagca gccactggta acaggattag cagagcgagg
      541 tatgtaggcg gtgctacaga gttcttgaag tggtggccta actacggcta cactagaaga
      601 acagtatttg gtatctgcgc tctgctgaag ccagttacct tcggaagaag agttggtagc
      661 tcttgatccg gcaaacaaac caccgctggt agcggtggtt tttttgtttg caagcagcag
      721 attacgcgca gaaaaaaagg atctcaagaa gatcctttga tcttttctac ggggtctgac
      781 gctcagtgga acgaaaactc acgttaaggg attttggtca tgagattatc aaaaaggatc
      841 ttcacctaga tccttttaaa ttaaaaatga agttttaaat caatctaaag tatatatgtg
      901 taacattggt ctagtgatta gaaaaactca tcgagcatca aatgaaactg caatttattc
      961 atatcaggat tatcaatacc atatttttga aaaagccgtt tctgtaatga aggagaaaac
     1021 tcaccgaggc agttccatag gatggcaaga tcctggtatc ggtctgcgat tccgactcgt
     1081 ccaacatcaa tacaacctat taatttcccc tcgtcaaaaa taaggttatc aagtgagaaa
     1141 tcaccatgag tgacgactga atccggtgag aatggcaaaa gtttatgcat ttctttccag
     1201 acttgttcaa caggccagcc attacgctcg tcatcaaaat cactcgcatc aaccaaaccg
     1261 ttattcattc gtgattgcgc ctgagcgaga cgaaatacgc gatcgctgtt aaaaggacaa
     1321 ttacaaacag gaatcgaatg caaccggcgc aggaacactg ccagcgcatc aacaatattt
     1381 tcacctgaat caggatattc ttctaatacc tggaatgctg ttttccctgg gatcgcagtg
     1441 gtgagtaacc atgcatcatc aggagtacgg ataaaatgct tgatggtcgg aagaggcata
     1501 aattccgtca gccagtttag tctgaccatc tcatctgtaa caacattggc aacgctacct
     1561 ttgccatgtt tcagaaacaa ctctggcgca tcgggcttcc catacaatcg gtagattgtc
     1621 gcacctgatt gcccgacatt atcgcgagcc catttatacc catataaatc agcatccatg
     1681 ttggaattta atcgcggcct tgagcaagac gtttcccgtt gaatatggct cataacaccc
     1741 cttgtattac tgtttatgta agcagacagt tttattgttc atgatgatat atttttatct
     1801 tgtgcaatgt aacatcagag attttgagac acaacgtggc tttgttgaat aaatcgaact
     1861 tttgctgagt tgaaggatca gatcacgcat cttcccgaca acgcagaccg ttccgtggca
     1921 aagcaaaagt tcaaaatcac caactggtcc acctacaaca aagctctcat caaccgtggc
     1981 tccctcactt tctggctgga tgatggggcg attcaggcga tccccatcca acagcccgcc
     2041 gtcgagcggg cttttttatc cccggaagcc tgtggataga gggtagttat ccacgtgaaa
     2101 ccgctaatgc cccgcaaagc cttgattcac ggggctttcc ggcccgctcc aaaaactatc
     2161 cacgtgaaat cgctaatcag ggtacgtgaa atcgctaatc ggagtacgtg aaatcgctaa
     2221 taaggtcacg tgaaatcgct aatcaaaaag gcacgtgaga acgctaatag ccctttcaga
     2281 tcaacagctt gcaaacaccc ctcgctccgg caagtagtta cagcaagtag tatgttcaat
     2341 tagcttttca attatgaata tatatatcaa ttattggtcg cccttggctt gtggacaatg
     2401 cgctacgcgc accggctccg cccgtggaca accgcaagcg gttgcccacc gtcgagcgcc
     2461 agcgcctttg cccacaaccc ggcggccggc cgcaacagat cgttttataa attttttttt
     2521 ttgaaaaaga aaaagcccga aaggcggcaa cctctcgggc ttctggattt ccgatccccg
     2581 gaattagaga tcttggcagg atatattgtg gtgtaacgtt atcgatctgg attttagtac
     2641 tggattttgg ttttaggaat tagaaatttt attgatagaa gtattttaca aatacaaata
     2701 catactaagg gtttcttata tgctcaacac atgagcgaaa ccctataaga accctaattt
     2761 cccttatcgg gaaactactc acacattatt tatggagaaa atagagagag atagatttgt
     2821 agagagagac tggtgatttc agcgtaccga attaattctc ccgcgaccag ccgagcgagc
     2881 ttagcgaact gtggacgaga actgtgccac caagcgtaag gccgttctct cgcatttgcc
     2941 ttgctaggct cgcgcgagtt gctggctgag gcgttctcga aatcagctct tgttcggtcg
     3001 gcatctactc tattcctttg ccctcggacg agtgctgggg cgtcggtttc cactatcggc
     3061 gagtacttct acacagccat cggtccagac ggccgcgctt ctgcgggcga tttgtgtacg
     3121 cccgacagtc ccggctccgg atcggacgat tgcgtcgcat cgaccctgcg cccaagctgc
     3181 atcatcgaaa ttgccgtcaa ccaagctctg atagagttgg tcaagaccaa tgcggagcat
     3241 atacgcccgg aggcgtggcg atcctgcaag ctccggatgc ctccgctcga agtagcgcgt
     3301 ctgctgctcc atacaagcca accacggcct ccagaagaag atgttggcga cctcgtattg
     3361 ggaatccccg aacatcgcct cgctccagtc aatgaccgct gttatgcggc cattgtccgt
     3421 caggacattg ttggagccga aatccgcgtg cacgaggtgc cggacttcgg ggcagtcctc
     3481 ggcccaaagc atcagctcat cgagagcctg cgcgacggac gcactgacgg tgtcgtccat
     3541 cacagtttgc cagtgataca catggggatc agcaatcgcg catatgaaat cacgccatgt
     3601 agtgtattga ccgattcctt gcggtccgaa tgggccgaac ccgctcgtct ggctaagatc
     3661 ggccgcagcg atcgcatcca tagcctccgc gaccggctga agaacagcgg gcagttcggt
     3721 ttcaggcagg tcttgcaacg tgacaccctg tgcacggcgg gagatgcaat aggtcaggct
     3781 ctcgctgaac tccccaatgt caagcacttc cggaatcggg agcgcggccg atgcaaagtg
     3841 ccgataaaca taacgatctt tgtagaaacc atcggcgcag ctatttaccc gcaggacata
     3901 tccacgccct cctacatcga agctgaaagc acgagattct tcgccctccg agagctgcat
     3961 caggtcggag acgctgtcga acttttcgat cagaaacttc tcgacagacg tcgcggtgag
     4021 ttcaggcttt ttcataggga tcagcttggg ctgtcctctc caaatgaaat gaacttcctt
     4081 atatagagga agggtcttgc gaaggatagt gggattgtgc gtcatccctt acgtcagtgg
     4141 agatgtcaca tcaatccact tgctttgaag acgtggttgg aacgtcttct ttttccacga
     4201 tgctcctcgt gggtgggggt ccatctttgg gaccactgtc ggcagaggca tcttgaatga
     4261 tagcctttcc tttatcgcaa tgatggcatt tgtaggagcc accttccttt tctactgtcc
     4321 tttcgatgaa gtgacagata gctgggcaat ggaatccgag gaggtttccc gaaattaccc
     4381 tttgttgaaa agtctcaata gccctttggt cttctgagac tgtatctttg acatttttgg
     4441 agtaggggta cgataacatt aacgtttaca atttcgcgcc attcgccatt caggctgcgc
     4501 aactgttggg aagggcgatc ggtgcgggcc tcttcgctat tacgccagct ggcgaaaggg
     4561 ggatgtgctg caaggcgatt aagttgggta acgccagggt tttcccagtc acgacgttgt
     4621 aaaacgacgg ccagtgaatt gtaatacgac tcactatagg gcttggagaa aaaaaagcta
     4681 ggcgtcgaaa tccataactt caaaaggcct tcttacattc atccaatctc caaacttctg
     4741 tcttcacgca tttattgctc agggacatca tgtcgctact cactgccact tatttgaatt
     4801 gacatccatt cattccatac atatatatta ccttcactta aagttgtaag tatatagaat
     4861 tttaagcatt cctgccaaat aagttttgga tcgaacctaa actaacaaag aggttactgt
     4921 tttgtaactt tcttttttga tgtggggtca ttcaaagggt ttacatgcat tttacaatgg
     4981 tctgtgatga atatggaggt tcagtctttg gtagataaaa cttgttatgt ggccttaaac
     5041 caaatagatt gtagtttgta caatgacata tttatggtta tattcggttt tccaatatgt
     5101 ttaggaatat atatcaccgt ttttttttgg gtagacattt taacgattat agaggaaaat
     5161 tttgaatgat ggctgtactg ggaaaagagt gtaagttgtg atcatcatat gtaattttat
     5221 tttgtgtgac attataacac ttcttccaaa agacaaaagt ttaggttaat taatataaga
     5281 aaccaataaa gaatcatgaa caaagagaga acttctatca tttttgatat gaaatcgtcc
     5341 gttaaaatat tgttctttgt gatcgcatat gctgtatgta cttagatttg atcaattaat
     5401 caacatttac aacaaaataa gatcaattgt ttataatgat gatctaagcg aatttagatt
     5461 tgtttgttat tatagaactc attactaaac atttaagttc cattctcgtt taaaacatga
     5521 acgctagttt atgaaactca gaaccaacca tgtaaaactc cacaaaattt ctagtaaaat
     5581 gcttttgttc aaaataatga aaatcataaa attttttgat gaattatgaa tcctaaaatc
     5641 tatctgaatt aaatatagtt aactacaaaa gaaattgcca aacatatatg tacgcacttt
     5701 gatcaaataa ctagctagtc agcttagttt gtttttttca atacatcccc tataaatcta
     5761 tgttatccct aatcaagtat tacaataaat gatacagtaa taataacctt aatgaaaaaa
     5821 acttatcaaa ttatcagaga taaggaaaaa gaaaacacta ataaagttgt ttttttgtgt
     5881 gtcaaagtta aaattttaga ggacaataat aacattaaga aattaaatcg tggccagttt
     5941 gctagtgaat atgtcggctt catgagcata actaaatagg tataaaaaaa taaaaatatc
     6001 ggaaaaagaa aagagaagga aaaaaaaagg agaggaagaa gaaaaagctg ttcctgtgct
     6061 ttagcagacc ttttggtagt tgtcctggtc gctgatcatc cctttccgac aactctgttg
     6121 ctctttctct cacgtttgag tcttaatctt cgattgtcct tggtcatcct taagttttgt
     6181 ttttctcttt cgattcattt tccagatttc tttttataga aacccgtctc tttgatttga
     6241 ttccccccaa gaaaggaaag caaaacaaag aagagcagct gaatcaagta actttgtggg
     6301 tgtttttgaa ttatctgact cgagataaag agcttcgtta aaaacggaat cttttttaag
     6361 gtcgtatgct ttgtttgtct ctccggagat tccgcgtgtg aaaagtcgtg gtttttgatc
     6421 tctttgagat acttaaaatt tccgagaaat tggcggctct gtcggagata aaaagctgag
     6481 atcttggagt tccccatttc tgattaacga ttctctctgc tgttacttga gctaggaagc
     6541 tattaacaac ttgagtgaaa gtttagggct tttgatgaag ctctcacgca aagagcttag
     6601 ctttgtataa gctcagattc agattattta ttgggtttat tcttcagaga aagtaaagtt
     6661 gagtgatcaa tggacacgta tgccggcgct tatgatagac aatcaagaga aagagagaac
     6721 tcttctgccg cctctccagc tacacagaga tctgccaacg aggataaagc tgctgattta
     6781 caaagagagg tagagagaga tgggggtagg tttagatttg tgggtcattt ctctgaggct
     6841 cctggtacat cagcctttgg tactgctgaa cggcctgaat ttgaaagaat attaaatgag
     6901 tgtcgggccg gtcgactaaa tatgataata gtttatgatg tatctaggtt cagtagactc
     6961 aaagttatgg atgcaattcc gatcgtgagc gagctacttg cactcggtgt tactatcgta
     7021 agtacacaag aaggtgtatt caggcagggt aatgtgatgg accttataca ccttattatg
     7081 cgactcgacg ctagccataa agagtcatca ctgaagagtg ctaaaatctt ggacaccaag
     7141 aacctgcaaa gggagcttgg aggctatgta ggaggaaaag ctccgtatgg tttcgaactc
     7201 gtgagtgaga caaaagagat taccagaaat ggtaggatgg tgaacgtggt tattaataag
     7261 ctagctcata gcacaacccc tctcacaggg ccttttgagt tcgaacctga cgttattaga
     7321 tggtggtgga gagagatcaa aactcacaaa catcttccat ttaagccagg tagccaggct
     7381 gctatccacc ctggatctat cactgggctt tgtaaaagga tggatgctga cgcagtgcca
     7441 actcgagggg aaacaatcgg taagaagact gcatcttccg cttgggatcc cgctacagtt
     7501 atgagaatcc ttcgggatcc gcgtattgct ggattcgccg cagaagtcat ttataagaaa
     7561 aaacctgatg gtactcctac tacaaaaatc gaaggttata ggatccaaag ggatcctatt
     7621 actttgcgtc cagttgaatt agactgtgga ccgatcatcg aacctgccga gtggtacgag
     7681 ttgcaggcct ggcttgatgg tagagggcgt ggaaagggtt tatctcgggg acaggcaatt
     7741 ttgtcagcaa tggataagct ttattgtgag tgtggggctg ttatgacatc aaaacgtgga
     7801 gaagagtcaa tcaaggattc ttacaggtgc agacgtcgta aagtggtgga cccttctgct
     7861 ccaggacagc atgagggtac atgcaacgtt tctatggctg ctcttgataa atttgtggcc
     7921 gaacgtattt tcaacaagat tagacacgct gaaggggatg aggaaacttt agctcttctt
     7981 tgggaggctg cccggcgttt tggtaagcta acagaggcac cagaaaaaag tggcgaaaga
     8041 gctaatttgg tagccgaaag agcagacgcc ttgaatgcat tggaagaact ttacgaagat
     8101 agggctgccg gagcatatga tggaccagtt ggtcggaagc atttcaggaa gcaacaagct
     8161 gcactaactt tgagacagca aggcgcagag gagcgactcg cagagcttga ggccgccgag
     8221 gccccaaagc ttccactcga tcaatggttt cctgaggatg ccgacgctga tcctacaggt
     8281 ccaaagagct ggtggggaag agctagcgta gacgataaga gagtgtttgt gggtctattt
     8341 gttgacaaga ttgtagttac taagtccact acgggtcgag gacagggcac tcccatcgaa
     8401 aagagagcca gtattacctg ggcaaagcct ccaaccgatg atgatgaaga cgatgcacaa
     8461 gatggtaccg aggatgtggc agcataataa gcttagagac tcttatcaag aatcccatct
     8521 cttgcttgct tttttttgtt gtcttccctt tgatagggtt tgtttttctt gtttcagtga
     8581 ctttctatgt taaaagataa tgtcagtaaa aggatttggt tttctattat tctgaatcga
     8641 ttacggaaga ttcttgctta attccaatct atacaagtat cgtgaaataa tgaccgttta
     8701 tgtgattagg agacgtgttt cattaataaa atataagatc aatacattgt tagtagtgat
     8761 aaactatgta caaattgtat tgattgtaaa agaaacacaa taggttcctt ttttctacaa
     8821 tatattgtga cagactctct gttttaacga atgaattaaa tttgtcaacg aaaaaattaa
     8881 agaatgatgt gatcactttg caccttggtt catcttcaga ggcttctgca tgttccatgc
     8941 attgaggctc tctacggtca caggttgtga gccgttgtta aagacaaaca aatgcgct
//
