# Supplementary material for: An integrase toolbox to record gene-expression during plant development
Source: bioRxiv preprint, doi:10.1101/2022.09.16.508262, version 2 (2022-09-26)
Supplement: Suppdata5 [file 508262_file05.zip › gb Files/l1p96 (pLBD16-PhiC31-SAUR-tUBQ1).gb]

LOCUS       L1P96_pLBD16-PhiC31-SAU 8134 bp ds-DNA     circular     15-FEB-2022
DEFINITION  .
FEATURES             Location/Qualifiers
     source          3..4661
                     /label="source:synthetic DNA construct"
                     /ApEinfo_revcolor="#ff9ccd"
                     /ApEinfo_fwdcolor="#ff9ccd"
     misc_feature    complement(23..42)
                     /label=">pNL_oligo_513"
                     /ApEinfo_revcolor="#b7e6d7"
                     /ApEinfo_fwdcolor="#b7e6d7"
     misc_feature    complement(31..50)
                     /label=">pNL_oligo_514"
                     /ApEinfo_revcolor="#c6c9d1"
                     /ApEinfo_fwdcolor="#c6c9d1"
     misc_feature    44..68
                     /label="RB T-DNA repeat"
                     /ApEinfo_revcolor="#b1ff67"
                     /ApEinfo_fwdcolor="#b1ff67"
     misc_feature    complement(44..68)
                     /label=">pNL_oligo_3103"
                     /ApEinfo_revcolor="#f8d3a9"
                     /ApEinfo_fwdcolor="#f8d3a9"
     misc_feature    complement(63..113)
                     /label=">pNL_oligo_1763"
                     /ApEinfo_revcolor="#85dae9"
                     /ApEinfo_fwdcolor="#85dae9"
     primer_bind     84..119
                     /label=">pNL_oligo_1764"
                     /ApEinfo_revcolor="#84b0dc"
                     /ApEinfo_fwdcolor="#84b0dc"
     rep_origin      complement(159..747)
                     /label="ori"
                     /ApEinfo_revcolor="#666666"
                     /ApEinfo_fwdcolor="#666666"
     CDS             complement(918..1733)
                     /label="aminoglycoside phosphotransferase"
                     /ApEinfo_revcolor="#85dae9"
                     /ApEinfo_fwdcolor="#85dae9"
     primer_bind     1319..1346
                     /label=">pNL_oligo_1293"
                     /ApEinfo_revcolor="#ff9ccd"
                     /ApEinfo_fwdcolor="#ff9ccd"
     misc_feature    complement(1319..1346)
                     /label=">pNL_oligo_1294"
                     /ApEinfo_revcolor="#ff9ccd"
                     /ApEinfo_fwdcolor="#ff9ccd"
     primer_bind     1324..1346
                     /label=">pNL_oligo_1590"
                     /ApEinfo_revcolor="#d6b295"
                     /ApEinfo_fwdcolor="#d6b295"
     primer_bind     1327..1347
                     /label=">pNL_oligo_1587"
                     /ApEinfo_revcolor="#c6c9d1"
                     /ApEinfo_fwdcolor="#c6c9d1"
     misc_feature    complement(1367..1403)
                     /label=">pNL_oligo_2197"
                     /ApEinfo_revcolor="#85dae9"
                     /ApEinfo_fwdcolor="#85dae9"
     misc_feature    1830..1838
                     /label="DraIII"
                     /ApEinfo_revcolor="#f8d3a9"
                     /ApEinfo_fwdcolor="#f8d3a9"
     primer_bind     1902..1921
                     /label=">pNL_oligo_1275"
                     /ApEinfo_revcolor="#b4abac"
                     /ApEinfo_fwdcolor="#b4abac"
     misc_feature    complement(1902..1921)
                     /label=">pNL_oligo_1276"
                     /ApEinfo_revcolor="#85dae9"
                     /ApEinfo_fwdcolor="#85dae9"
     rep_origin      2024..2459
                     /label="pSa ori"
                     /ApEinfo_revcolor="#666666"
                     /ApEinfo_fwdcolor="#666666"
     misc_feature    2594..2616
                     /label="LB T-DNA repeat"
                     /ApEinfo_revcolor="#b1ff67"
                     /ApEinfo_fwdcolor="#b1ff67"
     primer_bind     2621..2646
                     /label=">pNL_oligo_248"
                     /ApEinfo_revcolor="#f58a5e"
                     /ApEinfo_fwdcolor="#f58a5e"
     polyA_signal    2624..2800
                     /label="CaMV poly(A) signal"
                     /ApEinfo_revcolor="#f58a5e"
                     /ApEinfo_fwdcolor="#f58a5e"
     primer_bind     2733..2754
                     /label=">pNL_oligo_1355"
                     /ApEinfo_revcolor="#84b0dc"
                     /ApEinfo_fwdcolor="#84b0dc"
     misc_feature    complement(2830..3005)
                     /label="CaMV terminator"
                     /ApEinfo_revcolor="#ffef86"
                     /ApEinfo_fwdcolor="#ffef86"
     CDS             complement(3010..4035)
                     /label="hygromycin B phosphotransferase"
                     /ApEinfo_revcolor="#85dae9"
                     /ApEinfo_fwdcolor="#85dae9"
     primer_bind     3340..3359
                     /label=">pNL_oligo_2766"
                     /ApEinfo_revcolor="#85dae9"
                     /ApEinfo_fwdcolor="#85dae9"
     misc_feature    3451..3459
                     /label="DraIII"
                     /ApEinfo_revcolor="#85dae9"
                     /ApEinfo_fwdcolor="#85dae9"
     misc_feature    3744..3752
                     /label="DraIII"
                     /ApEinfo_revcolor="#faac61"
                     /ApEinfo_fwdcolor="#faac61"
     misc_feature    complement(3788..3807)
                     /label=">pNL_oligo_2767"
                     /ApEinfo_revcolor="#d6b295"
                     /ApEinfo_fwdcolor="#d6b295"
     primer_bind     3967..3990
                     /label=">pNL_oligo_2672"
                     /ApEinfo_revcolor="#75c6a9"
                     /ApEinfo_fwdcolor="#75c6a9"
     promoter        complement(4052..4397)
                     /label="CaMV 35S promoter"
                     /ApEinfo_revcolor="#0000ff"
                     /ApEinfo_fwdcolor="#0000ff"
     primer_bind     4083..4101
                     /label=">pNL_oligo_3106"
                     /ApEinfo_revcolor="#ff9ccd"
                     /ApEinfo_fwdcolor="#ff9ccd"
     misc_feature    complement(4145..4167)
                     /label=">pNL_oligo_1354"
                     /ApEinfo_revcolor="#f8d3a9"
                     /ApEinfo_fwdcolor="#f8d3a9"
     misc_feature    4167..4172
                     /label="BpiI"
                     /ApEinfo_revcolor="#9eafd2"
                     /ApEinfo_fwdcolor="#9eafd2"
     misc_feature    complement(4184..4189)
                     /label="BpiI"
                     /ApEinfo_revcolor="#f58a5e"
                     /ApEinfo_fwdcolor="#f58a5e"
     CDS             complement(4395..4661)
                     /label="LacZ-alpha fragment of beta-galactosidase"
                     /ApEinfo_revcolor="#85dae9"
                     /ApEinfo_fwdcolor="#85dae9"
     misc_feature    complement(4409..4414)
                     /label="BpiI"
                     /ApEinfo_revcolor="#84b0dc"
                     /ApEinfo_fwdcolor="#84b0dc"
     CDS             complement(4479..4547)
                     /label="LacZ alpha"
                     /ApEinfo_revcolor="#84b0dc"
                     /ApEinfo_fwdcolor="#84b0dc"
     primer_bind     4592..4612
                     /label=">pNL_oligo_2699"
                     /ApEinfo_revcolor="#ffef86"
                     /ApEinfo_fwdcolor="#ffef86"
     primer_bind     4592..4615
                     /label=">pNL_oligo_2215"
                     /ApEinfo_revcolor="#c6c9d1"
                     /ApEinfo_fwdcolor="#c6c9d1"
     primer_bind     4592..4615
                     /label="M13F(-47)"
                     /ApEinfo_revcolor="#b1ff67"
                     /ApEinfo_fwdcolor="#b1ff67"
     misc_feature    complement(4592..4615)
                     /label=">pNL_oligo_2216"
                     /ApEinfo_revcolor="#84b0dc"
                     /ApEinfo_fwdcolor="#84b0dc"
     misc_feature    complement(4594..4615)
                     /label=">pNL_oligo_3070"
                     /ApEinfo_revcolor="#85dae9"
                     /ApEinfo_fwdcolor="#85dae9"
     primer_bind     4598..4615
                     /label="M13F(-41)"
                     /ApEinfo_revcolor="#b1ff67"
                     /ApEinfo_fwdcolor="#b1ff67"
     primer_bind     4613..4635
                     /label=">pNL_oligo_552"
                     /ApEinfo_revcolor="#f8d3a9"
                     /ApEinfo_fwdcolor="#f8d3a9"
     primer_bind     4618..4635
                     /label="M13F(-21)"
                     /ApEinfo_revcolor="#b1ff67"
                     /ApEinfo_fwdcolor="#b1ff67"
     primer_bind     4619..4634
                     /label=">pNL_oligo_37"
                     /ApEinfo_revcolor="#b1ff67"
                     /ApEinfo_fwdcolor="#b1ff67"
     primer_bind     4619..4635
                     /label="M13 fwd"
                     /ApEinfo_revcolor="#b1ff67"
                     /ApEinfo_fwdcolor="#b1ff67"
     primer_bind     4628..4653
                     /label=">pNL_oligo_1548"
                     /ApEinfo_revcolor="#c6c9d1"
                     /ApEinfo_fwdcolor="#c6c9d1"
     primer_bind     4642..4660
                     /label=">pNL_oligo_3104"
                     /ApEinfo_revcolor="#85dae9"
                     /ApEinfo_fwdcolor="#85dae9"
     promoter        4642..4660
                     /label="T7 promoter"
                     /ApEinfo_revcolor="#0000ff"
                     /ApEinfo_fwdcolor="#0000ff"
     primer_bind     4642..4661
                     /label="T7"
                     /ApEinfo_revcolor="#b1ff67"
                     /ApEinfo_fwdcolor="#b1ff67"
     primer_bind     4643..4659
                     /label=">pNL_oligo_16"
                     /ApEinfo_revcolor="#d6b295"
                     /ApEinfo_fwdcolor="#d6b295"
     misc_feature    complement(4648..4661)
                     /label=">pNL_oligo_2086"
                     /ApEinfo_revcolor="#b7e6d7"
                     /ApEinfo_fwdcolor="#b7e6d7"
     misc_feature    complement(4648..4661)
                     /label=">pNL_oligo_1583"
                     /ApEinfo_revcolor="#84b0dc"
                     /ApEinfo_fwdcolor="#84b0dc"
     misc_feature    4669..4695
                     /label="primer 1"
                     /ApEinfo_revcolor="#fb0106"
                     /ApEinfo_fwdcolor="#fb0106"
     misc_feature    4669..5668
                     /label="promLBD16"
                     /ApEinfo_revcolor="#85dae9"
                     /ApEinfo_fwdcolor="#85dae9"
     misc_feature    5644..5668
                     /label="Primer 2"
                     /ApEinfo_revcolor="#fb0106"
                     /ApEinfo_fwdcolor="#fb0106"
     CDS             5672..7483
                     /label="PhiC31 integrase Plant without stop/start codon CDS"
                     /ApEinfo_revcolor="#f8d3a9"
                     /ApEinfo_fwdcolor="#f8d3a9"
     misc_feature    7484..7489
                     /label="Stop codon"
                     /ApEinfo_revcolor="#b1ff67"
                     /ApEinfo_fwdcolor="#b1ff67"
     misc_feature    7494..7626
                     /label="SAUER 3'UTR"
                     /ApEinfo_revcolor="#85dae9"
                     /ApEinfo_fwdcolor="#85dae9"
     misc_feature    7631..8130
                     /label="tUBQ1"
                     /ApEinfo_revcolor="#d6b295"
                     /ApEinfo_fwdcolor="#d6b295"
ORIGIN
        1 accacagaat caggggataa cgcaggaaag aacatgaagg ccttgacagg atatattggc
       61 gggtaaacta agtcgctgta tgtgtttgtt tgagatctca tgtgagcaaa aggccagcaa
      121 aaggccagga accgtaaaaa ggccgcgttg ctggcgtttt tccataggct ccgcccccct
      181 gacgagcatc acaaaaatcg acgctcaagt cagaggtggc gaaacccgac aggactataa
      241 agataccagg cgtttccccc tggaagctcc ctcgtgcgct ctcctgttcc gaccctgccg
      301 cttaccggat acctgtccgc ctttctccct tcgggaagcg tggcgctttc tcatagctca
      361 cgctgtaggt atctcagttc ggtgtaggtc gttcgctcca agctgggctg tgtgcacgaa
      421 ccccccgttc agcccgaccg ctgcgcctta tccggtaact atcgtcttga gtccaacccg
      481 gtaagacacg acttatcgcc actggcagca gccactggta acaggattag cagagcgagg
      541 tatgtaggcg gtgctacaga gttcttgaag tggtggccta actacggcta cactagaaga
      601 acagtatttg gtatctgcgc tctgctgaag ccagttacct tcggaagaag agttggtagc
      661 tcttgatccg gcaaacaaac caccgctggt agcggtggtt tttttgtttg caagcagcag
      721 attacgcgca gaaaaaaagg atctcaagaa gatcctttga tcttttctac ggggtctgac
      781 gctcagtgga acgaaaactc acgttaaggg attttggtca tgagattatc aaaaaggatc
      841 ttcacctaga tccttttaaa ttaaaaatga agttttaaat caatctaaag tatatatgtg
      901 taacattggt ctagtgatta gaaaaactca tcgagcatca aatgaaactg caatttattc
      961 atatcaggat tatcaatacc atatttttga aaaagccgtt tctgtaatga aggagaaaac
     1021 tcaccgaggc agttccatag gatggcaaga tcctggtatc ggtctgcgat tccgactcgt
     1081 ccaacatcaa tacaacctat taatttcccc tcgtcaaaaa taaggttatc aagtgagaaa
     1141 tcaccatgag tgacgactga atccggtgag aatggcaaaa gtttatgcat ttctttccag
     1201 acttgttcaa caggccagcc attacgctcg tcatcaaaat cactcgcatc aaccaaaccg
     1261 ttattcattc gtgattgcgc ctgagcgaga cgaaatacgc gatcgctgtt aaaaggacaa
     1321 ttacaaacag gaatcgaatg caaccggcgc aggaacactg ccagcgcatc aacaatattt
     1381 tcacctgaat caggatattc ttctaatacc tggaatgctg ttttccctgg gatcgcagtg
     1441 gtgagtaacc atgcatcatc aggagtacgg ataaaatgct tgatggtcgg aagaggcata
     1501 aattccgtca gccagtttag tctgaccatc tcatctgtaa caacattggc aacgctacct
     1561 ttgccatgtt tcagaaacaa ctctggcgca tcgggcttcc catacaatcg gtagattgtc
     1621 gcacctgatt gcccgacatt atcgcgagcc catttatacc catataaatc agcatccatg
     1681 ttggaattta atcgcggcct tgagcaagac gtttcccgtt gaatatggct cataacaccc
     1741 cttgtattac tgtttatgta agcagacagt tttattgttc atgatgatat atttttatct
     1801 tgtgcaatgt aacatcagag attttgagac acaacgtggc tttgttgaat aaatcgaact
     1861 tttgctgagt tgaaggatca gatcacgcat cttcccgaca acgcagaccg ttccgtggca
     1921 aagcaaaagt tcaaaatcac caactggtcc acctacaaca aagctctcat caaccgtggc
     1981 tccctcactt tctggctgga tgatggggcg attcaggcga tccccatcca acagcccgcc
     2041 gtcgagcggg cttttttatc cccggaagcc tgtggataga gggtagttat ccacgtgaaa
     2101 ccgctaatgc cccgcaaagc cttgattcac ggggctttcc ggcccgctcc aaaaactatc
     2161 cacgtgaaat cgctaatcag ggtacgtgaa atcgctaatc ggagtacgtg aaatcgctaa
     2221 taaggtcacg tgaaatcgct aatcaaaaag gcacgtgaga acgctaatag ccctttcaga
     2281 tcaacagctt gcaaacaccc ctcgctccgg caagtagtta cagcaagtag tatgttcaat
     2341 tagcttttca attatgaata tatatatcaa ttattggtcg cccttggctt gtggacaatg
     2401 cgctacgcgc accggctccg cccgtggaca accgcaagcg gttgcccacc gtcgagcgcc
     2461 agcgcctttg cccacaaccc ggcggccggc cgcaacagat cgttttataa attttttttt
     2521 ttgaaaaaga aaaagcccga aaggcggcaa cctctcgggc ttctggattt ccgatccccg
     2581 gaattagaga tcttggcagg atatattgtg gtgtaacgtt atcgatctgg attttagtac
     2641 tggattttgg ttttaggaat tagaaatttt attgatagaa gtattttaca aatacaaata
     2701 catactaagg gtttcttata tgctcaacac atgagcgaaa ccctataaga accctaattt
     2761 cccttatcgg gaaactactc acacattatt tatggagaaa atagagagag atagatttgt
     2821 agagagagac tggtgatttc agcgtaccga attaattctc ccgcgaccag ccgagcgagc
     2881 ttagcgaact gtggacgaga actgtgccac caagcgtaag gccgttctct cgcatttgcc
     2941 ttgctaggct cgcgcgagtt gctggctgag gcgttctcga aatcagctct tgttcggtcg
     3001 gcatctactc tattcctttg ccctcggacg agtgctgggg cgtcggtttc cactatcggc
     3061 gagtacttct acacagccat cggtccagac ggccgcgctt ctgcgggcga tttgtgtacg
     3121 cccgacagtc ccggctccgg atcggacgat tgcgtcgcat cgaccctgcg cccaagctgc
     3181 atcatcgaaa ttgccgtcaa ccaagctctg atagagttgg tcaagaccaa tgcggagcat
     3241 atacgcccgg aggcgtggcg atcctgcaag ctccggatgc ctccgctcga agtagcgcgt
     3301 ctgctgctcc atacaagcca accacggcct ccagaagaag atgttggcga cctcgtattg
     3361 ggaatccccg aacatcgcct cgctccagtc aatgaccgct gttatgcggc cattgtccgt
     3421 caggacattg ttggagccga aatccgcgtg cacgaggtgc cggacttcgg ggcagtcctc
     3481 ggcccaaagc atcagctcat cgagagcctg cgcgacggac gcactgacgg tgtcgtccat
     3541 cacagtttgc cagtgataca catggggatc agcaatcgcg catatgaaat cacgccatgt
     3601 agtgtattga ccgattcctt gcggtccgaa tgggccgaac ccgctcgtct ggctaagatc
     3661 ggccgcagcg atcgcatcca tagcctccgc gaccggctga agaacagcgg gcagttcggt
     3721 ttcaggcagg tcttgcaacg tgacaccctg tgcacggcgg gagatgcaat aggtcaggct
     3781 ctcgctgaac tccccaatgt caagcacttc cggaatcggg agcgcggccg atgcaaagtg
     3841 ccgataaaca taacgatctt tgtagaaacc atcggcgcag ctatttaccc gcaggacata
     3901 tccacgccct cctacatcga agctgaaagc acgagattct tcgccctccg agagctgcat
     3961 caggtcggag acgctgtcga acttttcgat cagaaacttc tcgacagacg tcgcggtgag
     4021 ttcaggcttt ttcataggga tcagcttggg ctgtcctctc caaatgaaat gaacttcctt
     4081 atatagagga agggtcttgc gaaggatagt gggattgtgc gtcatccctt acgtcagtgg
     4141 agatgtcaca tcaatccact tgctttgaag acgtggttgg aacgtcttct ttttccacga
     4201 tgctcctcgt gggtgggggt ccatctttgg gaccactgtc ggcagaggca tcttgaatga
     4261 tagcctttcc tttatcgcaa tgatggcatt tgtaggagcc accttccttt tctactgtcc
     4321 tttcgatgaa gtgacagata gctgggcaat ggaatccgag gaggtttccc gaaattaccc
     4381 tttgttgaaa agtctcaata gccctttggt cttctgagac tgtatctttg acatttttgg
     4441 agtaggggta cgataacatt aacgtttaca atttcgcgcc attcgccatt caggctgcgc
     4501 aactgttggg aagggcgatc ggtgcgggcc tcttcgctat tacgccagct ggcgaaaggg
     4561 ggatgtgctg caaggcgatt aagttgggta acgccagggt tttcccagtc acgacgttgt
     4621 aaaacgacgg ccagtgaatt gtaatacgac tcactatagg gcttggagCC ATTATTGATT
     4681 GTCTCCTTAG AATCCAACAT GTGACCCTCC ATTGTCTACC ATTCACACCC TTTGGCTCAC
     4741 TCGATAAATT TGGACATTAA TTGCATTCAT TTTATTTGTA AGAACCAGAA TCTCAGTAGA
     4801 TGTTATTTGT GTTGAGTAAA CTGTTGTTAT TTATAGACTA GGCTATTCTT CGTATACACT
     4861 TTGATACTGA TTTTTAGTTC ATCATCTATC TACCGACTAA ATATAGTGTT TCTATGTGGC
     4921 TTCTCCTCAA ATGTCAAATT TATTTCTTTA ATGTTGTTTG AGTTTCAAAC TTGCAAAGTG
     4981 CAAACCAATT TTGGTTGTTA TACTAAAACC ACACATATAA TTAAAGACAC CCACTATAGC
     5041 ATAAAATTCG TCGTGTAAGC AATTTTACTA TAGTCTAAAC TCCATAAAAG GACGTCGAAA
     5101 AATATTGTGA TATTGGAATT ATAGTGTCAG TTTGTTTTTC TTTGGGCAAA TGGATTGTAG
     5161 TTTCATTATA TATTACAATT TATAAACGAA ACGATAAGTA TGGCTCATAC TTTAGTGATG
     5221 GAGAATTAAA GTATTTTATA TTCAGAGATG ACACAATATG GTAGACCAAA AATAACTAAT
     5281 TAAAATAGTA TCATATTAGA TATTTATATG TGATTGTAAA TTTGATCATT GAGTGAACAT
     5341 TTTAAATTAG TATGCCCAAG AAAGAAAAGA AAAAAAAAAA ACTCTTTCTC TCTCATGATA
     5401 ATGTTCCTTT TATAAAATCC ACCCAAAGAC ACCAAACACT TCTCCATCAT CATTTCATTT
     5461 CTTGTTCTTT TTCCACCATC ACCATTTCCT AGTTCGCTCG TGCACATCTC CGACGATCCC
     5521 AATTCTAAAA TCATCACTTC TTCCAATCTT TTCAACATCT CTTCAAAATA TCCAGTCAAC
     5581 AAAAAAAAAA GTACTTAAAA CAAGGAAACC CCTTCTTTCT TTTTGTACAT ATAACATAAA
     5641 AATCATCACT TTTTTGTTCG TTTCGCCGat ggacacgtat gccggcgctt atgatagaca
     5701 atcaagagaa agagagaact cttctgccgc ctctccagct acacagagat ctgccaacga
     5761 ggataaagct gctgatttac aaagagaggt agagagagat gggggtaggt ttagatttgt
     5821 gggtcatttc tctgaggctc ctggtacatc agcctttggt actgctgaac ggcctgaatt
     5881 tgaaagaata ttaaatgagt gtcgggccgg tcgactaaat atgataatag tttatgatgt
     5941 atctaggttc agtagactca aagttatgga tgcaattccg atcgtgagcg agctacttgc
     6001 actcggtgtt actatcgtaa gtacacaaga aggtgtattc aggcagggta atgtgatgga
     6061 ccttatacac cttattatgc gactcgacgc tagccataaa gagtcatcac tgaagagtgc
     6121 taaaatcttg gacaccaaga acctgcaaag ggagcttgga ggctatgtag gaggaaaagc
     6181 tccgtatggt ttcgaactcg tgagtgagac aaaagagatt accagaaatg gtaggatggt
     6241 gaacgtggtt attaataagc tagctcatag cacaacccct ctcacagggc cttttgagtt
     6301 cgaacctgac gttattagat ggtggtggag agagatcaaa actcacaaac atcttccatt
     6361 taagccaggt agccaggctg ctatccaccc tggatctatc actgggcttt gtaaaaggat
     6421 ggatgctgac gcagtgccaa ctcgagggga aacaatcggt aagaagactg catcttccgc
     6481 ttgggatccc gctacagtta tgagaatcct tcgggatccg cgtattgctg gattcgccgc
     6541 agaagtcatt tataagaaaa aacctgatgg tactcctact acaaaaatcg aaggttatag
     6601 gatccaaagg gatcctatta ctttgcgtcc agttgaatta gactgtggac cgatcatcga
     6661 acctgccgag tggtacgagt tgcaggcctg gcttgatggt agagggcgtg gaaagggttt
     6721 atctcgggga caggcaattt tgtcagcaat ggataagctt tattgtgagt gtggggctgt
     6781 tatgacatca aaacgtggag aagagtcaat caaggattct tacaggtgca gacgtcgtaa
     6841 agtggtggac ccttctgctc caggacagca tgagggtaca tgcaacgttt ctatggctgc
     6901 tcttgataaa tttgtggccg aacgtatttt caacaagatt agacacgctg aaggggatga
     6961 ggaaacttta gctcttcttt gggaggctgc ccggcgtttt ggtaagctaa cagaggcacc
     7021 agaaaaaagt ggcgaaagag ctaatttggt agccgaaaga gcagacgcct tgaatgcatt
     7081 ggaagaactt tacgaagata gggctgccgg agcatatgat ggaccagttg gtcggaagca
     7141 tttcaggaag caacaagctg cactaacttt gagacagcaa ggcgcagagg agcgactcgc
     7201 agagcttgag gccgccgagg ccccaaagct tccactcgat caatggtttc ctgaggatgc
     7261 cgacgctgat cctacaggtc caaagagctg gtggggaaga gctagcgtag acgataagag
     7321 agtgtttgtg ggtctatttg ttgacaagat tgtagttact aagtccacta cgggtcgagg
     7381 acagggcact cccatcgaaa agagagccag tattacctgg gcaaagcctc caaccgatga
     7441 tgatgaagac gatgcacaag atggtaccga ggatgtggca gcataataag cttagtacta
     7501 tactacaaca tttccatatt ttttttagat tgttagctaa tttcccctgg agataattgt
     7561 aaattgtttc aatgagagga atatacaata catagatcgt aattgatcaa tgcgtatttg
     7621 catgttggta agagactctt atcaagaatc ccatctcttg cttgcttttt tttgttgtct
     7681 tccctttgat agggtttgtt tttcttgttt cagtgacttt ctatgttaaa agataatgtc
     7741 agtaaaagga tttggttttc tattattctg aatcgattac ggaagattct tgcttaattc
     7801 caatctatac aagtatcgtg aaataatgac cgtttatgtg attaggagac gtgtttcatt
     7861 aataaaatat aagatcaata cattgttagt agtgataaac tatgtacaaa ttgtattgat
     7921 tgtaaaagaa acacaatagg ttcctttttt ctacaatata ttgtgacaga ctctctgttt
     7981 taacgaatga attaaatttg tcaacgaaaa aattaaagaa tgatgtgatc actttgcacc
     8041 ttggttcatc ttcagaggct tctgcatgtt ccatgcattg aggctctcta cggtcacagg
     8101 ttgtgagccg ttgttaaaga caaacaaatg cgct
//
