# Supplementary material for: An integrase toolbox to record gene-expression during plant development
Source: bioRxiv preprint, doi:10.1101/2022.09.16.508262, version 2 (2022-09-26)
Supplement: Suppdata5 [file 508262_file05.zip › gb Files/l1p80 (pLBD16-mScarletNLS-tRBCS).gb]

LOCUS       L1P80_pLBD16-mScarletNL 7028 bp ds-DNA     circular     26-OCT-2021
DEFINITION  .
FEATURES             Location/Qualifiers
     source          3..4661
                     /label="source:synthetic DNA construct"
                     /ApEinfo_revcolor="#ff9ccd"
                     /ApEinfo_fwdcolor="#ff9ccd"
     misc_feature    complement(23..42)
                     /label=">pNL_oligo_513"
                     /ApEinfo_revcolor="#b7e6d7"
                     /ApEinfo_fwdcolor="#b7e6d7"
     misc_feature    complement(31..50)
                     /label=">pNL_oligo_514"
                     /ApEinfo_revcolor="#c6c9d1"
                     /ApEinfo_fwdcolor="#c6c9d1"
     misc_feature    44..68
                     /label="RB T-DNA repeat"
                     /ApEinfo_revcolor="#b1ff67"
                     /ApEinfo_fwdcolor="#b1ff67"
     misc_feature    complement(44..68)
                     /label=">pNL_oligo_3103"
                     /ApEinfo_revcolor="#f8d3a9"
                     /ApEinfo_fwdcolor="#f8d3a9"
     misc_feature    complement(63..113)
                     /label=">pNL_oligo_1763"
                     /ApEinfo_revcolor="#85dae9"
                     /ApEinfo_fwdcolor="#85dae9"
     primer_bind     84..119
                     /label=">pNL_oligo_1764"
                     /ApEinfo_revcolor="#84b0dc"
                     /ApEinfo_fwdcolor="#84b0dc"
     rep_origin      complement(159..747)
                     /label="ori"
                     /ApEinfo_revcolor="#666666"
                     /ApEinfo_fwdcolor="#666666"
     CDS             complement(918..1733)
                     /label="aminoglycoside phosphotransferase"
                     /ApEinfo_revcolor="#85dae9"
                     /ApEinfo_fwdcolor="#85dae9"
     primer_bind     1319..1346
                     /label=">pNL_oligo_1293"
                     /ApEinfo_revcolor="#ff9ccd"
                     /ApEinfo_fwdcolor="#ff9ccd"
     misc_feature    complement(1319..1346)
                     /label=">pNL_oligo_1294"
                     /ApEinfo_revcolor="#ff9ccd"
                     /ApEinfo_fwdcolor="#ff9ccd"
     primer_bind     1324..1346
                     /label=">pNL_oligo_1590"
                     /ApEinfo_revcolor="#d6b295"
                     /ApEinfo_fwdcolor="#d6b295"
     primer_bind     1327..1347
                     /label=">pNL_oligo_1587"
                     /ApEinfo_revcolor="#c6c9d1"
                     /ApEinfo_fwdcolor="#c6c9d1"
     misc_feature    complement(1367..1403)
                     /label=">pNL_oligo_2197"
                     /ApEinfo_revcolor="#85dae9"
                     /ApEinfo_fwdcolor="#85dae9"
     misc_feature    1830..1838
                     /label="DraIII"
                     /ApEinfo_revcolor="#f8d3a9"
                     /ApEinfo_fwdcolor="#f8d3a9"
     primer_bind     1902..1921
                     /label=">pNL_oligo_1275"
                     /ApEinfo_revcolor="#b4abac"
                     /ApEinfo_fwdcolor="#b4abac"
     misc_feature    complement(1902..1921)
                     /label=">pNL_oligo_1276"
                     /ApEinfo_revcolor="#85dae9"
                     /ApEinfo_fwdcolor="#85dae9"
     rep_origin      2024..2459
                     /label="pSa ori"
                     /ApEinfo_revcolor="#666666"
                     /ApEinfo_fwdcolor="#666666"
     misc_feature    2594..2616
                     /label="LB T-DNA repeat"
                     /ApEinfo_revcolor="#b1ff67"
                     /ApEinfo_fwdcolor="#b1ff67"
     primer_bind     2621..2646
                     /label=">pNL_oligo_248"
                     /ApEinfo_revcolor="#f58a5e"
                     /ApEinfo_fwdcolor="#f58a5e"
     polyA_signal    2624..2800
                     /label="CaMV poly(A) signal"
                     /ApEinfo_revcolor="#f58a5e"
                     /ApEinfo_fwdcolor="#f58a5e"
     primer_bind     2733..2754
                     /label=">pNL_oligo_1355"
                     /ApEinfo_revcolor="#84b0dc"
                     /ApEinfo_fwdcolor="#84b0dc"
     misc_feature    complement(2830..3005)
                     /label="CaMV terminator"
                     /ApEinfo_revcolor="#ffef86"
                     /ApEinfo_fwdcolor="#ffef86"
     CDS             complement(3010..4035)
                     /label="hygromycin B phosphotransferase"
                     /ApEinfo_revcolor="#85dae9"
                     /ApEinfo_fwdcolor="#85dae9"
     primer_bind     3340..3359
                     /label=">pNL_oligo_2766"
                     /ApEinfo_revcolor="#85dae9"
                     /ApEinfo_fwdcolor="#85dae9"
     misc_feature    3451..3459
                     /label="DraIII"
                     /ApEinfo_revcolor="#85dae9"
                     /ApEinfo_fwdcolor="#85dae9"
     misc_feature    3744..3752
                     /label="DraIII"
                     /ApEinfo_revcolor="#faac61"
                     /ApEinfo_fwdcolor="#faac61"
     misc_feature    complement(3788..3807)
                     /label=">pNL_oligo_2767"
                     /ApEinfo_revcolor="#d6b295"
                     /ApEinfo_fwdcolor="#d6b295"
     primer_bind     3967..3990
                     /label=">pNL_oligo_2672"
                     /ApEinfo_revcolor="#75c6a9"
                     /ApEinfo_fwdcolor="#75c6a9"
     promoter        complement(4052..4397)
                     /label="CaMV 35S promoter"
                     /ApEinfo_revcolor="#0000ff"
                     /ApEinfo_fwdcolor="#0000ff"
     primer_bind     4083..4101
                     /label=">pNL_oligo_3106"
                     /ApEinfo_revcolor="#ff9ccd"
                     /ApEinfo_fwdcolor="#ff9ccd"
     misc_feature    complement(4145..4167)
                     /label=">pNL_oligo_1354"
                     /ApEinfo_revcolor="#f8d3a9"
                     /ApEinfo_fwdcolor="#f8d3a9"
     misc_feature    4167..4172
                     /label="BpiI"
                     /ApEinfo_revcolor="#9eafd2"
                     /ApEinfo_fwdcolor="#9eafd2"
     misc_feature    complement(4184..4189)
                     /label="BpiI"
                     /ApEinfo_revcolor="#f58a5e"
                     /ApEinfo_fwdcolor="#f58a5e"
     CDS             complement(4395..4661)
                     /label="LacZ-alpha fragment of beta-galactosidase"
                     /ApEinfo_revcolor="#85dae9"
                     /ApEinfo_fwdcolor="#85dae9"
     misc_feature    complement(4409..4414)
                     /label="BpiI"
                     /ApEinfo_revcolor="#84b0dc"
                     /ApEinfo_fwdcolor="#84b0dc"
     CDS             complement(4479..4547)
                     /label="LacZ alpha"
                     /ApEinfo_revcolor="#84b0dc"
                     /ApEinfo_fwdcolor="#84b0dc"
     primer_bind     4592..4612
                     /label=">pNL_oligo_2699"
                     /ApEinfo_revcolor="#ffef86"
                     /ApEinfo_fwdcolor="#ffef86"
     primer_bind     4592..4615
                     /label="M13F(-47)"
                     /ApEinfo_revcolor="#b1ff67"
                     /ApEinfo_fwdcolor="#b1ff67"
     primer_bind     4592..4615
                     /label=">pNL_oligo_2215"
                     /ApEinfo_revcolor="#c6c9d1"
                     /ApEinfo_fwdcolor="#c6c9d1"
     misc_feature    complement(4592..4615)
                     /label=">pNL_oligo_2216"
                     /ApEinfo_revcolor="#84b0dc"
                     /ApEinfo_fwdcolor="#84b0dc"
     misc_feature    complement(4594..4615)
                     /label=">pNL_oligo_3070"
                     /ApEinfo_revcolor="#85dae9"
                     /ApEinfo_fwdcolor="#85dae9"
     primer_bind     4598..4615
                     /label="M13F(-41)"
                     /ApEinfo_revcolor="#b1ff67"
                     /ApEinfo_fwdcolor="#b1ff67"
     primer_bind     4613..4635
                     /label=">pNL_oligo_552"
                     /ApEinfo_revcolor="#f8d3a9"
                     /ApEinfo_fwdcolor="#f8d3a9"
     primer_bind     4618..4635
                     /label="M13F(-21)"
                     /ApEinfo_revcolor="#b1ff67"
                     /ApEinfo_fwdcolor="#b1ff67"
     primer_bind     4619..4634
                     /label=">pNL_oligo_37"
                     /ApEinfo_revcolor="#b1ff67"
                     /ApEinfo_fwdcolor="#b1ff67"
     primer_bind     4619..4635
                     /label="M13 fwd"
                     /ApEinfo_revcolor="#b1ff67"
                     /ApEinfo_fwdcolor="#b1ff67"
     primer_bind     4628..4653
                     /label=">pNL_oligo_1548"
                     /ApEinfo_revcolor="#c6c9d1"
                     /ApEinfo_fwdcolor="#c6c9d1"
     promoter        4642..4660
                     /label="T7 promoter"
                     /ApEinfo_revcolor="#0000ff"
                     /ApEinfo_fwdcolor="#0000ff"
     primer_bind     4642..4660
                     /label=">pNL_oligo_3104"
                     /ApEinfo_revcolor="#85dae9"
                     /ApEinfo_fwdcolor="#85dae9"
     primer_bind     4642..4661
                     /label="T7"
                     /ApEinfo_revcolor="#b1ff67"
                     /ApEinfo_fwdcolor="#b1ff67"
     primer_bind     4643..4659
                     /label=">pNL_oligo_16"
                     /ApEinfo_revcolor="#d6b295"
                     /ApEinfo_fwdcolor="#d6b295"
     misc_feature    complement(4648..4661)
                     /label=">pNL_oligo_2086"
                     /ApEinfo_revcolor="#b7e6d7"
                     /ApEinfo_fwdcolor="#b7e6d7"
     misc_feature    complement(4648..4661)
                     /label=">pNL_oligo_1583"
                     /ApEinfo_revcolor="#84b0dc"
                     /ApEinfo_fwdcolor="#84b0dc"
     misc_feature    4671..4697
                     /label="primer 1"
                     /ApEinfo_revcolor="#fb0106"
                     /ApEinfo_fwdcolor="#fb0106"
     misc_feature    4671..5670
                     /label="promLBD16"
                     /ApEinfo_revcolor="#85dae9"
                     /ApEinfo_fwdcolor="#85dae9"
     misc_feature    5646..5670
                     /label="Primer 2"
                     /ApEinfo_revcolor="#fb0106"
                     /ApEinfo_fwdcolor="#fb0106"
     CDS             5675..6370
                     /label="mScarlet-I"
                     /ApEinfo_revcolor="#84b0dc"
                     /ApEinfo_fwdcolor="#84b0dc"
     primer_bind     complement(5808..5826)
                     /label="mCherry-R"
                     /ApEinfo_revcolor="#b7e6d7"
                     /ApEinfo_fwdcolor="#b7e6d7"
     primer_bind     6076..6095
                     /label="mCherry-F"
                     /ApEinfo_revcolor="#b1ff67"
                     /ApEinfo_fwdcolor="#b1ff67"
     terminator      6378..7024
                     /label="P.sativum rbcS terminator"
                     /ApEinfo_revcolor="#f8d3a9"
                     /ApEinfo_fwdcolor="#f8d3a9"
ORIGIN
        1 accacagaat caggggataa cgcaggaaag aacatgaagg ccttgacagg atatattggc
       61 gggtaaacta agtcgctgta tgtgtttgtt tgagatctca tgtgagcaaa aggccagcaa
      121 aaggccagga accgtaaaaa ggccgcgttg ctggcgtttt tccataggct ccgcccccct
      181 gacgagcatc acaaaaatcg acgctcaagt cagaggtggc gaaacccgac aggactataa
      241 agataccagg cgtttccccc tggaagctcc ctcgtgcgct ctcctgttcc gaccctgccg
      301 cttaccggat acctgtccgc ctttctccct tcgggaagcg tggcgctttc tcatagctca
      361 cgctgtaggt atctcagttc ggtgtaggtc gttcgctcca agctgggctg tgtgcacgaa
      421 ccccccgttc agcccgaccg ctgcgcctta tccggtaact atcgtcttga gtccaacccg
      481 gtaagacacg acttatcgcc actggcagca gccactggta acaggattag cagagcgagg
      541 tatgtaggcg gtgctacaga gttcttgaag tggtggccta actacggcta cactagaaga
      601 acagtatttg gtatctgcgc tctgctgaag ccagttacct tcggaagaag agttggtagc
      661 tcttgatccg gcaaacaaac caccgctggt agcggtggtt tttttgtttg caagcagcag
      721 attacgcgca gaaaaaaagg atctcaagaa gatcctttga tcttttctac ggggtctgac
      781 gctcagtgga acgaaaactc acgttaaggg attttggtca tgagattatc aaaaaggatc
      841 ttcacctaga tccttttaaa ttaaaaatga agttttaaat caatctaaag tatatatgtg
      901 taacattggt ctagtgatta gaaaaactca tcgagcatca aatgaaactg caatttattc
      961 atatcaggat tatcaatacc atatttttga aaaagccgtt tctgtaatga aggagaaaac
     1021 tcaccgaggc agttccatag gatggcaaga tcctggtatc ggtctgcgat tccgactcgt
     1081 ccaacatcaa tacaacctat taatttcccc tcgtcaaaaa taaggttatc aagtgagaaa
     1141 tcaccatgag tgacgactga atccggtgag aatggcaaaa gtttatgcat ttctttccag
     1201 acttgttcaa caggccagcc attacgctcg tcatcaaaat cactcgcatc aaccaaaccg
     1261 ttattcattc gtgattgcgc ctgagcgaga cgaaatacgc gatcgctgtt aaaaggacaa
     1321 ttacaaacag gaatcgaatg caaccggcgc aggaacactg ccagcgcatc aacaatattt
     1381 tcacctgaat caggatattc ttctaatacc tggaatgctg ttttccctgg gatcgcagtg
     1441 gtgagtaacc atgcatcatc aggagtacgg ataaaatgct tgatggtcgg aagaggcata
     1501 aattccgtca gccagtttag tctgaccatc tcatctgtaa caacattggc aacgctacct
     1561 ttgccatgtt tcagaaacaa ctctggcgca tcgggcttcc catacaatcg gtagattgtc
     1621 gcacctgatt gcccgacatt atcgcgagcc catttatacc catataaatc agcatccatg
     1681 ttggaattta atcgcggcct tgagcaagac gtttcccgtt gaatatggct cataacaccc
     1741 cttgtattac tgtttatgta agcagacagt tttattgttc atgatgatat atttttatct
     1801 tgtgcaatgt aacatcagag attttgagac acaacgtggc tttgttgaat aaatcgaact
     1861 tttgctgagt tgaaggatca gatcacgcat cttcccgaca acgcagaccg ttccgtggca
     1921 aagcaaaagt tcaaaatcac caactggtcc acctacaaca aagctctcat caaccgtggc
     1981 tccctcactt tctggctgga tgatggggcg attcaggcga tccccatcca acagcccgcc
     2041 gtcgagcggg cttttttatc cccggaagcc tgtggataga gggtagttat ccacgtgaaa
     2101 ccgctaatgc cccgcaaagc cttgattcac ggggctttcc ggcccgctcc aaaaactatc
     2161 cacgtgaaat cgctaatcag ggtacgtgaa atcgctaatc ggagtacgtg aaatcgctaa
     2221 taaggtcacg tgaaatcgct aatcaaaaag gcacgtgaga acgctaatag ccctttcaga
     2281 tcaacagctt gcaaacaccc ctcgctccgg caagtagtta cagcaagtag tatgttcaat
     2341 tagcttttca attatgaata tatatatcaa ttattggtcg cccttggctt gtggacaatg
     2401 cgctacgcgc accggctccg cccgtggaca accgcaagcg gttgcccacc gtcgagcgcc
     2461 agcgcctttg cccacaaccc ggcggccggc cgcaacagat cgttttataa attttttttt
     2521 ttgaaaaaga aaaagcccga aaggcggcaa cctctcgggc ttctggattt ccgatccccg
     2581 gaattagaga tcttggcagg atatattgtg gtgtaacgtt atcgatctgg attttagtac
     2641 tggattttgg ttttaggaat tagaaatttt attgatagaa gtattttaca aatacaaata
     2701 catactaagg gtttcttata tgctcaacac atgagcgaaa ccctataaga accctaattt
     2761 cccttatcgg gaaactactc acacattatt tatggagaaa atagagagag atagatttgt
     2821 agagagagac tggtgatttc agcgtaccga attaattctc ccgcgaccag ccgagcgagc
     2881 ttagcgaact gtggacgaga actgtgccac caagcgtaag gccgttctct cgcatttgcc
     2941 ttgctaggct cgcgcgagtt gctggctgag gcgttctcga aatcagctct tgttcggtcg
     3001 gcatctactc tattcctttg ccctcggacg agtgctgggg cgtcggtttc cactatcggc
     3061 gagtacttct acacagccat cggtccagac ggccgcgctt ctgcgggcga tttgtgtacg
     3121 cccgacagtc ccggctccgg atcggacgat tgcgtcgcat cgaccctgcg cccaagctgc
     3181 atcatcgaaa ttgccgtcaa ccaagctctg atagagttgg tcaagaccaa tgcggagcat
     3241 atacgcccgg aggcgtggcg atcctgcaag ctccggatgc ctccgctcga agtagcgcgt
     3301 ctgctgctcc atacaagcca accacggcct ccagaagaag atgttggcga cctcgtattg
     3361 ggaatccccg aacatcgcct cgctccagtc aatgaccgct gttatgcggc cattgtccgt
     3421 caggacattg ttggagccga aatccgcgtg cacgaggtgc cggacttcgg ggcagtcctc
     3481 ggcccaaagc atcagctcat cgagagcctg cgcgacggac gcactgacgg tgtcgtccat
     3541 cacagtttgc cagtgataca catggggatc agcaatcgcg catatgaaat cacgccatgt
     3601 agtgtattga ccgattcctt gcggtccgaa tgggccgaac ccgctcgtct ggctaagatc
     3661 ggccgcagcg atcgcatcca tagcctccgc gaccggctga agaacagcgg gcagttcggt
     3721 ttcaggcagg tcttgcaacg tgacaccctg tgcacggcgg gagatgcaat aggtcaggct
     3781 ctcgctgaac tccccaatgt caagcacttc cggaatcggg agcgcggccg atgcaaagtg
     3841 ccgataaaca taacgatctt tgtagaaacc atcggcgcag ctatttaccc gcaggacata
     3901 tccacgccct cctacatcga agctgaaagc acgagattct tcgccctccg agagctgcat
     3961 caggtcggag acgctgtcga acttttcgat cagaaacttc tcgacagacg tcgcggtgag
     4021 ttcaggcttt ttcataggga tcagcttggg ctgtcctctc caaatgaaat gaacttcctt
     4081 atatagagga agggtcttgc gaaggatagt gggattgtgc gtcatccctt acgtcagtgg
     4141 agatgtcaca tcaatccact tgctttgaag acgtggttgg aacgtcttct ttttccacga
     4201 tgctcctcgt gggtgggggt ccatctttgg gaccactgtc ggcagaggca tcttgaatga
     4261 tagcctttcc tttatcgcaa tgatggcatt tgtaggagcc accttccttt tctactgtcc
     4321 tttcgatgaa gtgacagata gctgggcaat ggaatccgag gaggtttccc gaaattaccc
     4381 tttgttgaaa agtctcaata gccctttggt cttctgagac tgtatctttg acatttttgg
     4441 agtaggggta cgataacatt aacgtttaca atttcgcgcc attcgccatt caggctgcgc
     4501 aactgttggg aagggcgatc ggtgcgggcc tcttcgctat tacgccagct ggcgaaaggg
     4561 ggatgtgctg caaggcgatt aagttgggta acgccagggt tttcccagtc acgacgttgt
     4621 aaaacgacgg ccagtgaatt gtaatacgac tcactatagg gcttggagtg CCATTATTGA
     4681 TTGTCTCCTT AGAATCCAAC ATGTGACCCT CCATTGTCTA CCATTCACAC CCTTTGGCTC
     4741 ACTCGATAAA TTTGGACATT AATTGCATTC ATTTTATTTG TAAGAACCAG AATCTCAGTA
     4801 GATGTTATTT GTGTTGAGTA AACTGTTGTT ATTTATAGAC TAGGCTATTC TTCGTATACA
     4861 CTTTGATACT GATTTTTAGT TCATCATCTA TCTACCGACT AAATATAGTG TTTCTATGTG
     4921 GCTTCTCCTC AAATGTCAAA TTTATTTCTT TAATGTTGTT TGAGTTTCAA ACTTGCAAAG
     4981 TGCAAACCAA TTTTGGTTGT TATACTAAAA CCACACATAT AATTAAAGAC ACCCACTATA
     5041 GCATAAAATT CGTCGTGTAA GCAATTTTAC TATAGTCTAA ACTCCATAAA AGGACGTCGA
     5101 AAAATATTGT GATATTGGAA TTATAGTGTC AGTTTGTTTT TCTTTGGGCA AATGGATTGT
     5161 AGTTTCATTA TATATTACAA TTTATAAACG AAACGATAAG TATGGCTCAT ACTTTAGTGA
     5221 TGGAGAATTA AAGTATTTTA TATTCAGAGA TGACACAATA TGGTAGACCA AAAATAACTA
     5281 ATTAAAATAG TATCATATTA GATATTTATA TGTGATTGTA AATTTGATCA TTGAGTGAAC
     5341 ATTTTAAATT AGTATGCCCA AGAAAGAAAA GAAAAAAAAA AAACTCTTTC TCTCTCATGA
     5401 TAATGTTCCT TTTATAAAAT CCACCCAAAG ACACCAAACA CTTCTCCATC ATCATTTCAT
     5461 TTCTTGTTCT TTTTCCACCA TCACCATTTC CTAGTTCGCT CGTGCACATC TCCGACGATC
     5521 CCAATTCTAA AATCATCACT TCTTCCAATC TTTTCAACAT CTCTTCAAAA TATCCAGTCA
     5581 ACAAAAAAAA AAGTACTTAA AACAAGGAAA CCCCTTCTTT CTTTTTGTAC ATATAACATA
     5641 AAAATCATCA CTTTTTTGTT CGTTTCGCCG Aatgatggtg agcaagggcg aggcagtgat
     5701 caaggagttc atgcggttca aggtgcacat ggagggctcc atgaacggcc acgagttcga
     5761 gatcgagggc gagggcgagg gccgccccta cgagggcacc cagaccgcca agctgaaggt
     5821 gaccaagggt ggccccctgc ccttctcctg ggacatcctg tcccctcagt tcatgtacgg
     5881 ctccagggcc ttcatcaagc accccgccga catccccgac tactataagc agtccttccc
     5941 cgagggcttc aagtgggagc gcgtgatgaa cttcgaggac ggcggcgccg tgaccgtgac
     6001 ccaggacacc tccctggagg acggcaccct gatctacaag gtgaagctcc gcggcaccaa
     6061 cttccctcct gacggccccg taatgcagaa gaagacaatg ggctgggaag catccaccga
     6121 gcggttgtac cccgaggacg gcgtgctgaa gggcgacatt aagatggccc tgcgcctgaa
     6181 ggacggcggc cgctacctgg cggacttcaa gaccacctac aaggccaaga agcccgtgca
     6241 gatgcccggc gcctacaacg tcgaccgcaa gttggacatc acctcccaca acgaggacta
     6301 caccgtggtg gaacagtacg aacgctccga gggccgccac tccaccggcg gcatggacga
     6361 gctgtacaag taagcttgag ctttcgttcg tatcatcggt ttcgacaacg ttcgtcaagt
     6421 tcaatgcatc agtttcattg cgcacacacc agaatcctac tgagttcgag tattatggca
     6481 ttgggaaaca tgtttttctt gtaccatttg ttgtgcttgt aatttactgt gttttttatt
     6541 cggttttcgc tatcgaactg tgaaatggaa atggatggag aagagttaat gaatgatatg
     6601 gtccttttgt tcattctcaa attaatatta tttgtttttt ctcttatttg ttgtgtgttg
     6661 aatttgaaaa tataagagat atgcaaacat tttgttttga gtaaaaatgt gtcaaatcgt
     6721 ggcctctaat gaccgaagtt aatatgagga gtaaaacact tgtagttgta ccattatgct
     6781 tattcactag gcaacaaata tattttcaga cctagaaaag ctgcaaatgt tactgaatac
     6841 aagtatgtcc tcttgtgttt tagacattta tgaactttcc tttatgtaat tttccagaat
     6901 ccttgtcaga ttctaatcat tgctttataa ttatagttat actcatggat ttgtagttga
     6961 gtatgaaaat attttttaat gcattttatg acttgccaat tgattgacaa catgcatcaa
     7021 tcgacgct
//
