# Supplementary material for: An integrase toolbox to record gene-expression during plant development
Source: bioRxiv preprint, doi:10.1101/2022.09.16.508262, version 2 (2022-09-26)
Supplement: Suppdata5 [file 508262_file05.zip › gb Files/l1_p97 (pGATA23-PhiC31-SAUR-tUBQ1).gb]

LOCUS       L1_P97_pGATA23-PhiC31-S 7940 bp ds-DNA     circular     15-FEB-2022
DEFINITION  .
FEATURES             Location/Qualifiers
     source          3..4661
                     /label="source:synthetic DNA construct"
                     /ApEinfo_revcolor="#ff9ccd"
                     /ApEinfo_fwdcolor="#ff9ccd"
     misc_feature    complement(23..42)
                     /label=">pNL_oligo_513"
                     /ApEinfo_revcolor="#d59687"
                     /ApEinfo_fwdcolor="#d59687"
     misc_feature    complement(31..50)
                     /label=">pNL_oligo_514"
                     /ApEinfo_revcolor="#ffef86"
                     /ApEinfo_fwdcolor="#ffef86"
     misc_feature    44..68
                     /label="RB T-DNA repeat"
                     /ApEinfo_revcolor="#b1ff67"
                     /ApEinfo_fwdcolor="#b1ff67"
     misc_feature    complement(44..68)
                     /label=">pNL_oligo_3103"
                     /ApEinfo_revcolor="#ff9ccd"
                     /ApEinfo_fwdcolor="#ff9ccd"
     misc_feature    complement(63..113)
                     /label=">pNL_oligo_1763"
                     /ApEinfo_revcolor="#ffef86"
                     /ApEinfo_fwdcolor="#ffef86"
     primer_bind     84..119
                     /label=">pNL_oligo_1764"
                     /ApEinfo_revcolor="#9eafd2"
                     /ApEinfo_fwdcolor="#9eafd2"
     rep_origin      complement(159..747)
                     /label="ori"
                     /ApEinfo_revcolor="#666666"
                     /ApEinfo_fwdcolor="#666666"
     CDS             complement(918..1733)
                     /label="aminoglycoside phosphotransferase"
                     /ApEinfo_revcolor="#85dae9"
                     /ApEinfo_fwdcolor="#85dae9"
     primer_bind     1319..1346
                     /label=">pNL_oligo_1293"
                     /ApEinfo_revcolor="#f58a5e"
                     /ApEinfo_fwdcolor="#f58a5e"
     misc_feature    complement(1319..1346)
                     /label=">pNL_oligo_1294"
                     /ApEinfo_revcolor="#ffef86"
                     /ApEinfo_fwdcolor="#ffef86"
     primer_bind     1324..1346
                     /label=">pNL_oligo_1590"
                     /ApEinfo_revcolor="#c7b0e3"
                     /ApEinfo_fwdcolor="#c7b0e3"
     primer_bind     1327..1347
                     /label=">pNL_oligo_1587"
                     /ApEinfo_revcolor="#ffef86"
                     /ApEinfo_fwdcolor="#ffef86"
     misc_feature    complement(1367..1403)
                     /label=">pNL_oligo_2197"
                     /ApEinfo_revcolor="#ff9ccd"
                     /ApEinfo_fwdcolor="#ff9ccd"
     misc_feature    1830..1838
                     /label="DraIII"
                     /ApEinfo_revcolor="#75c6a9"
                     /ApEinfo_fwdcolor="#75c6a9"
     primer_bind     1902..1921
                     /label=">pNL_oligo_1275"
                     /ApEinfo_revcolor="#b1ff67"
                     /ApEinfo_fwdcolor="#b1ff67"
     misc_feature    complement(1902..1921)
                     /label=">pNL_oligo_1276"
                     /ApEinfo_revcolor="#c7b0e3"
                     /ApEinfo_fwdcolor="#c7b0e3"
     rep_origin      2024..2459
                     /label="pSa ori"
                     /ApEinfo_revcolor="#666666"
                     /ApEinfo_fwdcolor="#666666"
     misc_feature    2594..2616
                     /label="LB T-DNA repeat"
                     /ApEinfo_revcolor="#b1ff67"
                     /ApEinfo_fwdcolor="#b1ff67"
     primer_bind     2621..2646
                     /label=">pNL_oligo_248"
                     /ApEinfo_revcolor="#9eafd2"
                     /ApEinfo_fwdcolor="#9eafd2"
     polyA_signal    2624..2800
                     /label="CaMV poly(A) signal"
                     /ApEinfo_revcolor="#f58a5e"
                     /ApEinfo_fwdcolor="#f58a5e"
     primer_bind     2733..2754
                     /label=">pNL_oligo_1355"
                     /ApEinfo_revcolor="#f8d3a9"
                     /ApEinfo_fwdcolor="#f8d3a9"
     misc_feature    complement(2830..3005)
                     /label="CaMV terminator"
                     /ApEinfo_revcolor="#84b0dc"
                     /ApEinfo_fwdcolor="#84b0dc"
     CDS             complement(3010..4035)
                     /label="hygromycin B phosphotransferase"
                     /ApEinfo_revcolor="#85dae9"
                     /ApEinfo_fwdcolor="#85dae9"
     primer_bind     3340..3359
                     /label=">pNL_oligo_2766"
                     /ApEinfo_revcolor="#f8d3a9"
                     /ApEinfo_fwdcolor="#f8d3a9"
     misc_feature    3451..3459
                     /label="DraIII"
                     /ApEinfo_revcolor="#f58a5e"
                     /ApEinfo_fwdcolor="#f58a5e"
     misc_feature    3744..3752
                     /label="DraIII"
                     /ApEinfo_revcolor="#b4abac"
                     /ApEinfo_fwdcolor="#b4abac"
     misc_feature    complement(3788..3807)
                     /label=">pNL_oligo_2767"
                     /ApEinfo_revcolor="#75c6a9"
                     /ApEinfo_fwdcolor="#75c6a9"
     primer_bind     3967..3990
                     /label=">pNL_oligo_2672"
                     /ApEinfo_revcolor="#d6b295"
                     /ApEinfo_fwdcolor="#d6b295"
     promoter        complement(4052..4397)
                     /label="CaMV 35S promoter"
                     /ApEinfo_revcolor="#0000ff"
                     /ApEinfo_fwdcolor="#0000ff"
     primer_bind     4083..4101
                     /label=">pNL_oligo_3106"
                     /ApEinfo_revcolor="#b1ff67"
                     /ApEinfo_fwdcolor="#b1ff67"
     misc_feature    complement(4145..4167)
                     /label=">pNL_oligo_1354"
                     /ApEinfo_revcolor="#c6c9d1"
                     /ApEinfo_fwdcolor="#c6c9d1"
     misc_feature    4167..4172
                     /label="BpiI"
                     /ApEinfo_revcolor="#75c6a9"
                     /ApEinfo_fwdcolor="#75c6a9"
     misc_feature    complement(4184..4189)
                     /label="BpiI"
                     /ApEinfo_revcolor="#d6b295"
                     /ApEinfo_fwdcolor="#d6b295"
     CDS             complement(4395..4661)
                     /label="LacZ-alpha fragment of beta-galactosidase"
                     /ApEinfo_revcolor="#85dae9"
                     /ApEinfo_fwdcolor="#85dae9"
     misc_feature    complement(4409..4414)
                     /label="BpiI"
                     /ApEinfo_revcolor="#85dae9"
                     /ApEinfo_fwdcolor="#85dae9"
     CDS             complement(4479..4547)
                     /label="LacZ alpha"
                     /ApEinfo_revcolor="#84b0dc"
                     /ApEinfo_fwdcolor="#84b0dc"
     primer_bind     4592..4612
                     /label=">pNL_oligo_2699"
                     /ApEinfo_revcolor="#ffef86"
                     /ApEinfo_fwdcolor="#ffef86"
     primer_bind     4592..4615
                     /label=">pNL_oligo_2215"
                     /ApEinfo_revcolor="#c6c9d1"
                     /ApEinfo_fwdcolor="#c6c9d1"
     primer_bind     4592..4615
                     /label="M13F(-47)"
                     /ApEinfo_revcolor="#b1ff67"
                     /ApEinfo_fwdcolor="#b1ff67"
     misc_feature    complement(4592..4615)
                     /label=">pNL_oligo_2216"
                     /ApEinfo_revcolor="#ffef86"
                     /ApEinfo_fwdcolor="#ffef86"
     misc_feature    complement(4594..4615)
                     /label=">pNL_oligo_3070"
                     /ApEinfo_revcolor="#d6b295"
                     /ApEinfo_fwdcolor="#d6b295"
     primer_bind     4598..4615
                     /label="M13F(-41)"
                     /ApEinfo_revcolor="#b1ff67"
                     /ApEinfo_fwdcolor="#b1ff67"
     primer_bind     4613..4635
                     /label=">pNL_oligo_552"
                     /ApEinfo_revcolor="#f8d3a9"
                     /ApEinfo_fwdcolor="#f8d3a9"
     primer_bind     4618..4635
                     /label="M13F(-21)"
                     /ApEinfo_revcolor="#b1ff67"
                     /ApEinfo_fwdcolor="#b1ff67"
     primer_bind     4619..4634
                     /label=">pNL_oligo_37"
                     /ApEinfo_revcolor="#b4abac"
                     /ApEinfo_fwdcolor="#b4abac"
     primer_bind     4619..4635
                     /label="M13 fwd"
                     /ApEinfo_revcolor="#b1ff67"
                     /ApEinfo_fwdcolor="#b1ff67"
     primer_bind     4628..4653
                     /label=">pNL_oligo_1548"
                     /ApEinfo_revcolor="#85dae9"
                     /ApEinfo_fwdcolor="#85dae9"
     primer          complement(4636..4668)
                     /label=5446
                     /note="sequence: CACCGGTATCGTGGCTCCAAGCCCTATAGTGAGTCGTATTACAATTC"
                     /ApEinfo_revcolor="#ff9ccd"
                     /ApEinfo_fwdcolor="#ff9ccd"
     primer_bind     4642..4660
                     /label=">pNL_oligo_3104"
                     /ApEinfo_revcolor="#ff9ccd"
                     /ApEinfo_fwdcolor="#ff9ccd"
     promoter        4642..4660
                     /label="T7 promoter"
                     /ApEinfo_revcolor="#0000ff"
                     /ApEinfo_fwdcolor="#0000ff"
     primer_bind     4642..4661
                     /label="T7"
                     /ApEinfo_revcolor="#b1ff67"
                     /ApEinfo_fwdcolor="#b1ff67"
     primer_bind     4643..4659
                     /label=">pNL_oligo_16"
                     /ApEinfo_revcolor="#ffef86"
                     /ApEinfo_fwdcolor="#ffef86"
     misc_feature    complement(4648..4661)
                     /label=">pNL_oligo_2086"
                     /ApEinfo_revcolor="#f58a5e"
                     /ApEinfo_fwdcolor="#f58a5e"
     misc_feature    complement(4648..4661)
                     /label=">pNL_oligo_1583"
                     /ApEinfo_revcolor="#f58a5e"
                     /ApEinfo_fwdcolor="#f58a5e"
     misc_feature    4669..5473
                     /label="promGATA23"
                     /ApEinfo_revcolor="#75c6a9"
                     /ApEinfo_fwdcolor="#75c6a9"
     primer          5471..5492
                     /label=5445
                     /note="sequence: GAAGCTAGTCGACTCTAGCAATGGACACGTATGCCGGC"
                     /ApEinfo_revcolor="#b4abac"
                     /ApEinfo_fwdcolor="#b4abac"
     misc_feature    5475..5475
                     /label="GG1"
                     /ApEinfo_revcolor="#ff9ccd"
                     /ApEinfo_fwdcolor="#ff9ccd"
     CDS             5478..7289
                     /label="PhiC31 integrase Plant without stop/start codon CDS"
                     /ApEinfo_revcolor="#f8d3a9"
                     /ApEinfo_fwdcolor="#f8d3a9"
     misc_feature    7290..7295
                     /label="Stop codon"
                     /ApEinfo_revcolor="#b1ff67"
                     /ApEinfo_fwdcolor="#b1ff67"
     misc_feature    7300..7432
                     /label="SAUER 3'UTR"
                     /ApEinfo_revcolor="#85dae9"
                     /ApEinfo_fwdcolor="#85dae9"
     misc_feature    7437..7936
                     /label="tUBQ1"
                     /ApEinfo_revcolor="#d6b295"
                     /ApEinfo_fwdcolor="#d6b295"
ORIGIN
        1 accacagaat caggggataa cgcaggaaag aacatgaagg ccttgacagg atatattggc
       61 gggtaaacta agtcgctgta tgtgtttgtt tgagatctca tgtgagcaaa aggccagcaa
      121 aaggccagga accgtaaaaa ggccgcgttg ctggcgtttt tccataggct ccgcccccct
      181 gacgagcatc acaaaaatcg acgctcaagt cagaggtggc gaaacccgac aggactataa
      241 agataccagg cgtttccccc tggaagctcc ctcgtgcgct ctcctgttcc gaccctgccg
      301 cttaccggat acctgtccgc ctttctccct tcgggaagcg tggcgctttc tcatagctca
      361 cgctgtaggt atctcagttc ggtgtaggtc gttcgctcca agctgggctg tgtgcacgaa
      421 ccccccgttc agcccgaccg ctgcgcctta tccggtaact atcgtcttga gtccaacccg
      481 gtaagacacg acttatcgcc actggcagca gccactggta acaggattag cagagcgagg
      541 tatgtaggcg gtgctacaga gttcttgaag tggtggccta actacggcta cactagaaga
      601 acagtatttg gtatctgcgc tctgctgaag ccagttacct tcggaagaag agttggtagc
      661 tcttgatccg gcaaacaaac caccgctggt agcggtggtt tttttgtttg caagcagcag
      721 attacgcgca gaaaaaaagg atctcaagaa gatcctttga tcttttctac ggggtctgac
      781 gctcagtgga acgaaaactc acgttaaggg attttggtca tgagattatc aaaaaggatc
      841 ttcacctaga tccttttaaa ttaaaaatga agttttaaat caatctaaag tatatatgtg
      901 taacattggt ctagtgatta gaaaaactca tcgagcatca aatgaaactg caatttattc
      961 atatcaggat tatcaatacc atatttttga aaaagccgtt tctgtaatga aggagaaaac
     1021 tcaccgaggc agttccatag gatggcaaga tcctggtatc ggtctgcgat tccgactcgt
     1081 ccaacatcaa tacaacctat taatttcccc tcgtcaaaaa taaggttatc aagtgagaaa
     1141 tcaccatgag tgacgactga atccggtgag aatggcaaaa gtttatgcat ttctttccag
     1201 acttgttcaa caggccagcc attacgctcg tcatcaaaat cactcgcatc aaccaaaccg
     1261 ttattcattc gtgattgcgc ctgagcgaga cgaaatacgc gatcgctgtt aaaaggacaa
     1321 ttacaaacag gaatcgaatg caaccggcgc aggaacactg ccagcgcatc aacaatattt
     1381 tcacctgaat caggatattc ttctaatacc tggaatgctg ttttccctgg gatcgcagtg
     1441 gtgagtaacc atgcatcatc aggagtacgg ataaaatgct tgatggtcgg aagaggcata
     1501 aattccgtca gccagtttag tctgaccatc tcatctgtaa caacattggc aacgctacct
     1561 ttgccatgtt tcagaaacaa ctctggcgca tcgggcttcc catacaatcg gtagattgtc
     1621 gcacctgatt gcccgacatt atcgcgagcc catttatacc catataaatc agcatccatg
     1681 ttggaattta atcgcggcct tgagcaagac gtttcccgtt gaatatggct cataacaccc
     1741 cttgtattac tgtttatgta agcagacagt tttattgttc atgatgatat atttttatct
     1801 tgtgcaatgt aacatcagag attttgagac acaacgtggc tttgttgaat aaatcgaact
     1861 tttgctgagt tgaaggatca gatcacgcat cttcccgaca acgcagaccg ttccgtggca
     1921 aagcaaaagt tcaaaatcac caactggtcc acctacaaca aagctctcat caaccgtggc
     1981 tccctcactt tctggctgga tgatggggcg attcaggcga tccccatcca acagcccgcc
     2041 gtcgagcggg cttttttatc cccggaagcc tgtggataga gggtagttat ccacgtgaaa
     2101 ccgctaatgc cccgcaaagc cttgattcac ggggctttcc ggcccgctcc aaaaactatc
     2161 cacgtgaaat cgctaatcag ggtacgtgaa atcgctaatc ggagtacgtg aaatcgctaa
     2221 taaggtcacg tgaaatcgct aatcaaaaag gcacgtgaga acgctaatag ccctttcaga
     2281 tcaacagctt gcaaacaccc ctcgctccgg caagtagtta cagcaagtag tatgttcaat
     2341 tagcttttca attatgaata tatatatcaa ttattggtcg cccttggctt gtggacaatg
     2401 cgctacgcgc accggctccg cccgtggaca accgcaagcg gttgcccacc gtcgagcgcc
     2461 agcgcctttg cccacaaccc ggcggccggc cgcaacagat cgttttataa attttttttt
     2521 ttgaaaaaga aaaagcccga aaggcggcaa cctctcgggc ttctggattt ccgatccccg
     2581 gaattagaga tcttggcagg atatattgtg gtgtaacgtt atcgatctgg attttagtac
     2641 tggattttgg ttttaggaat tagaaatttt attgatagaa gtattttaca aatacaaata
     2701 catactaagg gtttcttata tgctcaacac atgagcgaaa ccctataaga accctaattt
     2761 cccttatcgg gaaactactc acacattatt tatggagaaa atagagagag atagatttgt
     2821 agagagagac tggtgatttc agcgtaccga attaattctc ccgcgaccag ccgagcgagc
     2881 ttagcgaact gtggacgaga actgtgccac caagcgtaag gccgttctct cgcatttgcc
     2941 ttgctaggct cgcgcgagtt gctggctgag gcgttctcga aatcagctct tgttcggtcg
     3001 gcatctactc tattcctttg ccctcggacg agtgctgggg cgtcggtttc cactatcggc
     3061 gagtacttct acacagccat cggtccagac ggccgcgctt ctgcgggcga tttgtgtacg
     3121 cccgacagtc ccggctccgg atcggacgat tgcgtcgcat cgaccctgcg cccaagctgc
     3181 atcatcgaaa ttgccgtcaa ccaagctctg atagagttgg tcaagaccaa tgcggagcat
     3241 atacgcccgg aggcgtggcg atcctgcaag ctccggatgc ctccgctcga agtagcgcgt
     3301 ctgctgctcc atacaagcca accacggcct ccagaagaag atgttggcga cctcgtattg
     3361 ggaatccccg aacatcgcct cgctccagtc aatgaccgct gttatgcggc cattgtccgt
     3421 caggacattg ttggagccga aatccgcgtg cacgaggtgc cggacttcgg ggcagtcctc
     3481 ggcccaaagc atcagctcat cgagagcctg cgcgacggac gcactgacgg tgtcgtccat
     3541 cacagtttgc cagtgataca catggggatc agcaatcgcg catatgaaat cacgccatgt
     3601 agtgtattga ccgattcctt gcggtccgaa tgggccgaac ccgctcgtct ggctaagatc
     3661 ggccgcagcg atcgcatcca tagcctccgc gaccggctga agaacagcgg gcagttcggt
     3721 ttcaggcagg tcttgcaacg tgacaccctg tgcacggcgg gagatgcaat aggtcaggct
     3781 ctcgctgaac tccccaatgt caagcacttc cggaatcggg agcgcggccg atgcaaagtg
     3841 ccgataaaca taacgatctt tgtagaaacc atcggcgcag ctatttaccc gcaggacata
     3901 tccacgccct cctacatcga agctgaaagc acgagattct tcgccctccg agagctgcat
     3961 caggtcggag acgctgtcga acttttcgat cagaaacttc tcgacagacg tcgcggtgag
     4021 ttcaggcttt ttcataggga tcagcttggg ctgtcctctc caaatgaaat gaacttcctt
     4081 atatagagga agggtcttgc gaaggatagt gggattgtgc gtcatccctt acgtcagtgg
     4141 agatgtcaca tcaatccact tgctttgaag acgtggttgg aacgtcttct ttttccacga
     4201 tgctcctcgt gggtgggggt ccatctttgg gaccactgtc ggcagaggca tcttgaatga
     4261 tagcctttcc tttatcgcaa tgatggcatt tgtaggagcc accttccttt tctactgtcc
     4321 tttcgatgaa gtgacagata gctgggcaat ggaatccgag gaggtttccc gaaattaccc
     4381 tttgttgaaa agtctcaata gccctttggt cttctgagac tgtatctttg acatttttgg
     4441 agtaggggta cgataacatt aacgtttaca atttcgcgcc attcgccatt caggctgcgc
     4501 aactgttggg aagggcgatc ggtgcgggcc tcttcgctat tacgccagct ggcgaaaggg
     4561 ggatgtgctg caaggcgatt aagttgggta acgccagggt tttcccagtc acgacgttgt
     4621 aaaacgacgg ccagtgaatt gtaatacgac tcactatagg gcttggagca tgaataatct
     4681 ttgcgtacac ctaaatttta tagtgaaaaa tacataattt taaaacttta cttttgtaga
     4741 gatgcctaaa aaaaaatggt ttaccacatg gacattgtta tttgttcaga tctccaacgt
     4801 atagcaatat ttgtgattta tagatatgta atttggtgtt caaagaatgt gtagaacaat
     4861 tattcttatg ggtatgccaa gaaaagttat ataactttat tctatactgc tttcacgtta
     4921 aataatgtaa cattattaat gttgtccttt tacttttcct tgaattgatt tgggaagaag
     4981 actattggct tccttatcac atcaaaaagt ctatgagtaa gtgaaacatt ggctggcttt
     5041 tgcttcattc ctttgtctct gtcttcatgt gaacaagttt gcagaaattt gtggtttctt
     5101 tttttacttt cttttgtcta atacacacac tctcaccact attataaaga aaatccatag
     5161 atcccggtcg tgcgtactgc cactttgctt tccacccgac aatgatttgg gagatgtttt
     5221 gttttgtgtc atacatctac caaaaaagtc ttaatcattg ttcatcaaaa gagcgcccaa
     5281 gggctctttc gtcttcttac cacacgcaca ctagttcgag agggttttta aggagctctt
     5341 aagcctttct tgatgactca taccacgaac aagaaccaat cttgtcaccc atataatctc
     5401 cgtattcaga gaattgaaga gttcttgatc actactgttg tatcaaaaag gaactctaag
     5461 aactaagatt gaaAatggac acgtatgccg gcgcttatga tagacaatca agagaaagag
     5521 agaactcttc tgccgcctct ccagctacac agagatctgc caacgaggat aaagctgctg
     5581 atttacaaag agaggtagag agagatgggg gtaggtttag atttgtgggt catttctctg
     5641 aggctcctgg tacatcagcc tttggtactg ctgaacggcc tgaatttgaa agaatattaa
     5701 atgagtgtcg ggccggtcga ctaaatatga taatagttta tgatgtatct aggttcagta
     5761 gactcaaagt tatggatgca attccgatcg tgagcgagct acttgcactc ggtgttacta
     5821 tcgtaagtac acaagaaggt gtattcaggc agggtaatgt gatggacctt atacacctta
     5881 ttatgcgact cgacgctagc cataaagagt catcactgaa gagtgctaaa atcttggaca
     5941 ccaagaacct gcaaagggag cttggaggct atgtaggagg aaaagctccg tatggtttcg
     6001 aactcgtgag tgagacaaaa gagattacca gaaatggtag gatggtgaac gtggttatta
     6061 ataagctagc tcatagcaca acccctctca cagggccttt tgagttcgaa cctgacgtta
     6121 ttagatggtg gtggagagag atcaaaactc acaaacatct tccatttaag ccaggtagcc
     6181 aggctgctat ccaccctgga tctatcactg ggctttgtaa aaggatggat gctgacgcag
     6241 tgccaactcg aggggaaaca atcggtaaga agactgcatc ttccgcttgg gatcccgcta
     6301 cagttatgag aatccttcgg gatccgcgta ttgctggatt cgccgcagaa gtcatttata
     6361 agaaaaaacc tgatggtact cctactacaa aaatcgaagg ttataggatc caaagggatc
     6421 ctattacttt gcgtccagtt gaattagact gtggaccgat catcgaacct gccgagtggt
     6481 acgagttgca ggcctggctt gatggtagag ggcgtggaaa gggtttatct cggggacagg
     6541 caattttgtc agcaatggat aagctttatt gtgagtgtgg ggctgttatg acatcaaaac
     6601 gtggagaaga gtcaatcaag gattcttaca ggtgcagacg tcgtaaagtg gtggaccctt
     6661 ctgctccagg acagcatgag ggtacatgca acgtttctat ggctgctctt gataaatttg
     6721 tggccgaacg tattttcaac aagattagac acgctgaagg ggatgaggaa actttagctc
     6781 ttctttggga ggctgcccgg cgttttggta agctaacaga ggcaccagaa aaaagtggcg
     6841 aaagagctaa tttggtagcc gaaagagcag acgccttgaa tgcattggaa gaactttacg
     6901 aagatagggc tgccggagca tatgatggac cagttggtcg gaagcatttc aggaagcaac
     6961 aagctgcact aactttgaga cagcaaggcg cagaggagcg actcgcagag cttgaggccg
     7021 ccgaggcccc aaagcttcca ctcgatcaat ggtttcctga ggatgccgac gctgatccta
     7081 caggtccaaa gagctggtgg ggaagagcta gcgtagacga taagagagtg tttgtgggtc
     7141 tatttgttga caagattgta gttactaagt ccactacggg tcgaggacag ggcactccca
     7201 tcgaaaagag agccagtatt acctgggcaa agcctccaac cgatgatgat gaagacgatg
     7261 cacaagatgg taccgaggat gtggcagcat aataagctta gtactatact acaacatttc
     7321 catatttttt ttagattgtt agctaatttc ccctggagat aattgtaaat tgtttcaatg
     7381 agaggaatat acaatacata gatcgtaatt gatcaatgcg tatttgcatg ttggtaagag
     7441 actcttatca agaatcccat ctcttgcttg cttttttttg ttgtcttccc tttgataggg
     7501 tttgtttttc ttgtttcagt gactttctat gttaaaagat aatgtcagta aaaggatttg
     7561 gttttctatt attctgaatc gattacggaa gattcttgct taattccaat ctatacaagt
     7621 atcgtgaaat aatgaccgtt tatgtgatta ggagacgtgt ttcattaata aaatataaga
     7681 tcaatacatt gttagtagtg ataaactatg tacaaattgt attgattgta aaagaaacac
     7741 aataggttcc ttttttctac aatatattgt gacagactct ctgttttaac gaatgaatta
     7801 aatttgtcaa cgaaaaaatt aaagaatgat gtgatcactt tgcaccttgg ttcatcttca
     7861 gaggcttctg catgttccat gcattgaggc tctctacggt cacaggttgt gagccgttgt
     7921 taaagacaaa caaatgcgct
//
