# Supplementary material for: An integrase toolbox to record gene-expression during plant development
Source: bioRxiv preprint, doi:10.1101/2022.09.16.508262, version 2 (2022-09-26)
Supplement: Suppdata5 [file 508262_file05.zip › gb Files/l1p79 (pGATA23-mScarletNLS-tRBCS).gb]

LOCUS       L1P79_pGATA23-mScarletN 6833 bp ds-DNA     circular     26-OCT-2021
DEFINITION  .
FEATURES             Location/Qualifiers
     source          3..4661
                     /label="source:synthetic DNA construct"
                     /ApEinfo_revcolor="#ff9ccd"
                     /ApEinfo_fwdcolor="#ff9ccd"
     misc_feature    complement(23..42)
                     /label=">pNL_oligo_513"
                     /ApEinfo_revcolor="#b7e6d7"
                     /ApEinfo_fwdcolor="#b7e6d7"
     misc_feature    complement(31..50)
                     /label=">pNL_oligo_514"
                     /ApEinfo_revcolor="#c6c9d1"
                     /ApEinfo_fwdcolor="#c6c9d1"
     misc_feature    44..68
                     /label="RB T-DNA repeat"
                     /ApEinfo_revcolor="#b1ff67"
                     /ApEinfo_fwdcolor="#b1ff67"
     misc_feature    complement(44..68)
                     /label=">pNL_oligo_3103"
                     /ApEinfo_revcolor="#f8d3a9"
                     /ApEinfo_fwdcolor="#f8d3a9"
     misc_feature    complement(63..113)
                     /label=">pNL_oligo_1763"
                     /ApEinfo_revcolor="#85dae9"
                     /ApEinfo_fwdcolor="#85dae9"
     primer_bind     84..119
                     /label=">pNL_oligo_1764"
                     /ApEinfo_revcolor="#84b0dc"
                     /ApEinfo_fwdcolor="#84b0dc"
     rep_origin      complement(159..747)
                     /label="ori"
                     /ApEinfo_revcolor="#666666"
                     /ApEinfo_fwdcolor="#666666"
     CDS             complement(918..1733)
                     /label="aminoglycoside phosphotransferase"
                     /ApEinfo_revcolor="#85dae9"
                     /ApEinfo_fwdcolor="#85dae9"
     primer_bind     1319..1346
                     /label=">pNL_oligo_1293"
                     /ApEinfo_revcolor="#ff9ccd"
                     /ApEinfo_fwdcolor="#ff9ccd"
     misc_feature    complement(1319..1346)
                     /label=">pNL_oligo_1294"
                     /ApEinfo_revcolor="#ff9ccd"
                     /ApEinfo_fwdcolor="#ff9ccd"
     primer_bind     1324..1346
                     /label=">pNL_oligo_1590"
                     /ApEinfo_revcolor="#d6b295"
                     /ApEinfo_fwdcolor="#d6b295"
     primer_bind     1327..1347
                     /label=">pNL_oligo_1587"
                     /ApEinfo_revcolor="#c6c9d1"
                     /ApEinfo_fwdcolor="#c6c9d1"
     misc_feature    complement(1367..1403)
                     /label=">pNL_oligo_2197"
                     /ApEinfo_revcolor="#85dae9"
                     /ApEinfo_fwdcolor="#85dae9"
     misc_feature    1830..1838
                     /label="DraIII"
                     /ApEinfo_revcolor="#f8d3a9"
                     /ApEinfo_fwdcolor="#f8d3a9"
     primer_bind     1902..1921
                     /label=">pNL_oligo_1275"
                     /ApEinfo_revcolor="#b4abac"
                     /ApEinfo_fwdcolor="#b4abac"
     misc_feature    complement(1902..1921)
                     /label=">pNL_oligo_1276"
                     /ApEinfo_revcolor="#85dae9"
                     /ApEinfo_fwdcolor="#85dae9"
     rep_origin      2024..2459
                     /label="pSa ori"
                     /ApEinfo_revcolor="#666666"
                     /ApEinfo_fwdcolor="#666666"
     misc_feature    2594..2616
                     /label="LB T-DNA repeat"
                     /ApEinfo_revcolor="#b1ff67"
                     /ApEinfo_fwdcolor="#b1ff67"
     primer_bind     2621..2646
                     /label=">pNL_oligo_248"
                     /ApEinfo_revcolor="#f58a5e"
                     /ApEinfo_fwdcolor="#f58a5e"
     polyA_signal    2624..2800
                     /label="CaMV poly(A) signal"
                     /ApEinfo_revcolor="#f58a5e"
                     /ApEinfo_fwdcolor="#f58a5e"
     primer_bind     2733..2754
                     /label=">pNL_oligo_1355"
                     /ApEinfo_revcolor="#84b0dc"
                     /ApEinfo_fwdcolor="#84b0dc"
     misc_feature    complement(2830..3005)
                     /label="CaMV terminator"
                     /ApEinfo_revcolor="#ffef86"
                     /ApEinfo_fwdcolor="#ffef86"
     CDS             complement(3010..4035)
                     /label="hygromycin B phosphotransferase"
                     /ApEinfo_revcolor="#85dae9"
                     /ApEinfo_fwdcolor="#85dae9"
     primer_bind     3340..3359
                     /label=">pNL_oligo_2766"
                     /ApEinfo_revcolor="#85dae9"
                     /ApEinfo_fwdcolor="#85dae9"
     misc_feature    3451..3459
                     /label="DraIII"
                     /ApEinfo_revcolor="#85dae9"
                     /ApEinfo_fwdcolor="#85dae9"
     misc_feature    3744..3752
                     /label="DraIII"
                     /ApEinfo_revcolor="#faac61"
                     /ApEinfo_fwdcolor="#faac61"
     misc_feature    complement(3788..3807)
                     /label=">pNL_oligo_2767"
                     /ApEinfo_revcolor="#d6b295"
                     /ApEinfo_fwdcolor="#d6b295"
     primer_bind     3967..3990
                     /label=">pNL_oligo_2672"
                     /ApEinfo_revcolor="#75c6a9"
                     /ApEinfo_fwdcolor="#75c6a9"
     promoter        complement(4052..4397)
                     /label="CaMV 35S promoter"
                     /ApEinfo_revcolor="#0000ff"
                     /ApEinfo_fwdcolor="#0000ff"
     primer_bind     4083..4101
                     /label=">pNL_oligo_3106"
                     /ApEinfo_revcolor="#ff9ccd"
                     /ApEinfo_fwdcolor="#ff9ccd"
     misc_feature    complement(4145..4167)
                     /label=">pNL_oligo_1354"
                     /ApEinfo_revcolor="#f8d3a9"
                     /ApEinfo_fwdcolor="#f8d3a9"
     misc_feature    4167..4172
                     /label="BpiI"
                     /ApEinfo_revcolor="#9eafd2"
                     /ApEinfo_fwdcolor="#9eafd2"
     misc_feature    complement(4184..4189)
                     /label="BpiI"
                     /ApEinfo_revcolor="#f58a5e"
                     /ApEinfo_fwdcolor="#f58a5e"
     CDS             complement(4395..4661)
                     /label="LacZ-alpha fragment of beta-galactosidase"
                     /ApEinfo_revcolor="#85dae9"
                     /ApEinfo_fwdcolor="#85dae9"
     misc_feature    complement(4409..4414)
                     /label="BpiI"
                     /ApEinfo_revcolor="#84b0dc"
                     /ApEinfo_fwdcolor="#84b0dc"
     CDS             complement(4479..4547)
                     /label="LacZ alpha"
                     /ApEinfo_revcolor="#84b0dc"
                     /ApEinfo_fwdcolor="#84b0dc"
     primer_bind     4592..4612
                     /label=">pNL_oligo_2699"
                     /ApEinfo_revcolor="#ffef86"
                     /ApEinfo_fwdcolor="#ffef86"
     primer_bind     4592..4615
                     /label=">pNL_oligo_2215"
                     /ApEinfo_revcolor="#c6c9d1"
                     /ApEinfo_fwdcolor="#c6c9d1"
     primer_bind     4592..4615
                     /label="M13F(-47)"
                     /ApEinfo_revcolor="#b1ff67"
                     /ApEinfo_fwdcolor="#b1ff67"
     misc_feature    complement(4592..4615)
                     /label=">pNL_oligo_2216"
                     /ApEinfo_revcolor="#84b0dc"
                     /ApEinfo_fwdcolor="#84b0dc"
     misc_feature    complement(4594..4615)
                     /label=">pNL_oligo_3070"
                     /ApEinfo_revcolor="#85dae9"
                     /ApEinfo_fwdcolor="#85dae9"
     primer_bind     4598..4615
                     /label="M13F(-41)"
                     /ApEinfo_revcolor="#b1ff67"
                     /ApEinfo_fwdcolor="#b1ff67"
     primer_bind     4613..4635
                     /label=">pNL_oligo_552"
                     /ApEinfo_revcolor="#f8d3a9"
                     /ApEinfo_fwdcolor="#f8d3a9"
     primer_bind     4618..4635
                     /label="M13F(-21)"
                     /ApEinfo_revcolor="#b1ff67"
                     /ApEinfo_fwdcolor="#b1ff67"
     primer_bind     4619..4634
                     /label=">pNL_oligo_37"
                     /ApEinfo_revcolor="#b1ff67"
                     /ApEinfo_fwdcolor="#b1ff67"
     primer_bind     4619..4635
                     /label="M13 fwd"
                     /ApEinfo_revcolor="#b1ff67"
                     /ApEinfo_fwdcolor="#b1ff67"
     primer_bind     4628..4653
                     /label=">pNL_oligo_1548"
                     /ApEinfo_revcolor="#c6c9d1"
                     /ApEinfo_fwdcolor="#c6c9d1"
     primer_bind     4642..4660
                     /label=">pNL_oligo_3104"
                     /ApEinfo_revcolor="#85dae9"
                     /ApEinfo_fwdcolor="#85dae9"
     promoter        4642..4660
                     /label="T7 promoter"
                     /ApEinfo_revcolor="#0000ff"
                     /ApEinfo_fwdcolor="#0000ff"
     primer_bind     4642..4661
                     /label="T7"
                     /ApEinfo_revcolor="#b1ff67"
                     /ApEinfo_fwdcolor="#b1ff67"
     primer_bind     4643..4659
                     /label=">pNL_oligo_16"
                     /ApEinfo_revcolor="#d6b295"
                     /ApEinfo_fwdcolor="#d6b295"
     misc_feature    complement(4648..4661)
                     /label=">pNL_oligo_1583"
                     /ApEinfo_revcolor="#84b0dc"
                     /ApEinfo_fwdcolor="#84b0dc"
     misc_feature    complement(4648..4661)
                     /label=">pNL_oligo_2086"
                     /ApEinfo_revcolor="#b7e6d7"
                     /ApEinfo_fwdcolor="#b7e6d7"
     misc_feature    4671..5475
                     /label="promGATA23"
                     /ApEinfo_revcolor="#85dae9"
                     /ApEinfo_fwdcolor="#85dae9"
     CDS             5480..6175
                     /label="mScarlet-I"
                     /ApEinfo_revcolor="#84b0dc"
                     /ApEinfo_fwdcolor="#84b0dc"
     primer_bind     complement(5613..5631)
                     /label="mCherry-R"
                     /ApEinfo_revcolor="#b7e6d7"
                     /ApEinfo_fwdcolor="#b7e6d7"
     primer_bind     5881..5900
                     /label="mCherry-F"
                     /ApEinfo_revcolor="#b1ff67"
                     /ApEinfo_fwdcolor="#b1ff67"
     terminator      6183..6829
                     /label="P.sativum rbcS terminator"
                     /ApEinfo_revcolor="#f8d3a9"
                     /ApEinfo_fwdcolor="#f8d3a9"
ORIGIN
        1 accacagaat caggggataa cgcaggaaag aacatgaagg ccttgacagg atatattggc
       61 gggtaaacta agtcgctgta tgtgtttgtt tgagatctca tgtgagcaaa aggccagcaa
      121 aaggccagga accgtaaaaa ggccgcgttg ctggcgtttt tccataggct ccgcccccct
      181 gacgagcatc acaaaaatcg acgctcaagt cagaggtggc gaaacccgac aggactataa
      241 agataccagg cgtttccccc tggaagctcc ctcgtgcgct ctcctgttcc gaccctgccg
      301 cttaccggat acctgtccgc ctttctccct tcgggaagcg tggcgctttc tcatagctca
      361 cgctgtaggt atctcagttc ggtgtaggtc gttcgctcca agctgggctg tgtgcacgaa
      421 ccccccgttc agcccgaccg ctgcgcctta tccggtaact atcgtcttga gtccaacccg
      481 gtaagacacg acttatcgcc actggcagca gccactggta acaggattag cagagcgagg
      541 tatgtaggcg gtgctacaga gttcttgaag tggtggccta actacggcta cactagaaga
      601 acagtatttg gtatctgcgc tctgctgaag ccagttacct tcggaagaag agttggtagc
      661 tcttgatccg gcaaacaaac caccgctggt agcggtggtt tttttgtttg caagcagcag
      721 attacgcgca gaaaaaaagg atctcaagaa gatcctttga tcttttctac ggggtctgac
      781 gctcagtgga acgaaaactc acgttaaggg attttggtca tgagattatc aaaaaggatc
      841 ttcacctaga tccttttaaa ttaaaaatga agttttaaat caatctaaag tatatatgtg
      901 taacattggt ctagtgatta gaaaaactca tcgagcatca aatgaaactg caatttattc
      961 atatcaggat tatcaatacc atatttttga aaaagccgtt tctgtaatga aggagaaaac
     1021 tcaccgaggc agttccatag gatggcaaga tcctggtatc ggtctgcgat tccgactcgt
     1081 ccaacatcaa tacaacctat taatttcccc tcgtcaaaaa taaggttatc aagtgagaaa
     1141 tcaccatgag tgacgactga atccggtgag aatggcaaaa gtttatgcat ttctttccag
     1201 acttgttcaa caggccagcc attacgctcg tcatcaaaat cactcgcatc aaccaaaccg
     1261 ttattcattc gtgattgcgc ctgagcgaga cgaaatacgc gatcgctgtt aaaaggacaa
     1321 ttacaaacag gaatcgaatg caaccggcgc aggaacactg ccagcgcatc aacaatattt
     1381 tcacctgaat caggatattc ttctaatacc tggaatgctg ttttccctgg gatcgcagtg
     1441 gtgagtaacc atgcatcatc aggagtacgg ataaaatgct tgatggtcgg aagaggcata
     1501 aattccgtca gccagtttag tctgaccatc tcatctgtaa caacattggc aacgctacct
     1561 ttgccatgtt tcagaaacaa ctctggcgca tcgggcttcc catacaatcg gtagattgtc
     1621 gcacctgatt gcccgacatt atcgcgagcc catttatacc catataaatc agcatccatg
     1681 ttggaattta atcgcggcct tgagcaagac gtttcccgtt gaatatggct cataacaccc
     1741 cttgtattac tgtttatgta agcagacagt tttattgttc atgatgatat atttttatct
     1801 tgtgcaatgt aacatcagag attttgagac acaacgtggc tttgttgaat aaatcgaact
     1861 tttgctgagt tgaaggatca gatcacgcat cttcccgaca acgcagaccg ttccgtggca
     1921 aagcaaaagt tcaaaatcac caactggtcc acctacaaca aagctctcat caaccgtggc
     1981 tccctcactt tctggctgga tgatggggcg attcaggcga tccccatcca acagcccgcc
     2041 gtcgagcggg cttttttatc cccggaagcc tgtggataga gggtagttat ccacgtgaaa
     2101 ccgctaatgc cccgcaaagc cttgattcac ggggctttcc ggcccgctcc aaaaactatc
     2161 cacgtgaaat cgctaatcag ggtacgtgaa atcgctaatc ggagtacgtg aaatcgctaa
     2221 taaggtcacg tgaaatcgct aatcaaaaag gcacgtgaga acgctaatag ccctttcaga
     2281 tcaacagctt gcaaacaccc ctcgctccgg caagtagtta cagcaagtag tatgttcaat
     2341 tagcttttca attatgaata tatatatcaa ttattggtcg cccttggctt gtggacaatg
     2401 cgctacgcgc accggctccg cccgtggaca accgcaagcg gttgcccacc gtcgagcgcc
     2461 agcgcctttg cccacaaccc ggcggccggc cgcaacagat cgttttataa attttttttt
     2521 ttgaaaaaga aaaagcccga aaggcggcaa cctctcgggc ttctggattt ccgatccccg
     2581 gaattagaga tcttggcagg atatattgtg gtgtaacgtt atcgatctgg attttagtac
     2641 tggattttgg ttttaggaat tagaaatttt attgatagaa gtattttaca aatacaaata
     2701 catactaagg gtttcttata tgctcaacac atgagcgaaa ccctataaga accctaattt
     2761 cccttatcgg gaaactactc acacattatt tatggagaaa atagagagag atagatttgt
     2821 agagagagac tggtgatttc agcgtaccga attaattctc ccgcgaccag ccgagcgagc
     2881 ttagcgaact gtggacgaga actgtgccac caagcgtaag gccgttctct cgcatttgcc
     2941 ttgctaggct cgcgcgagtt gctggctgag gcgttctcga aatcagctct tgttcggtcg
     3001 gcatctactc tattcctttg ccctcggacg agtgctgggg cgtcggtttc cactatcggc
     3061 gagtacttct acacagccat cggtccagac ggccgcgctt ctgcgggcga tttgtgtacg
     3121 cccgacagtc ccggctccgg atcggacgat tgcgtcgcat cgaccctgcg cccaagctgc
     3181 atcatcgaaa ttgccgtcaa ccaagctctg atagagttgg tcaagaccaa tgcggagcat
     3241 atacgcccgg aggcgtggcg atcctgcaag ctccggatgc ctccgctcga agtagcgcgt
     3301 ctgctgctcc atacaagcca accacggcct ccagaagaag atgttggcga cctcgtattg
     3361 ggaatccccg aacatcgcct cgctccagtc aatgaccgct gttatgcggc cattgtccgt
     3421 caggacattg ttggagccga aatccgcgtg cacgaggtgc cggacttcgg ggcagtcctc
     3481 ggcccaaagc atcagctcat cgagagcctg cgcgacggac gcactgacgg tgtcgtccat
     3541 cacagtttgc cagtgataca catggggatc agcaatcgcg catatgaaat cacgccatgt
     3601 agtgtattga ccgattcctt gcggtccgaa tgggccgaac ccgctcgtct ggctaagatc
     3661 ggccgcagcg atcgcatcca tagcctccgc gaccggctga agaacagcgg gcagttcggt
     3721 ttcaggcagg tcttgcaacg tgacaccctg tgcacggcgg gagatgcaat aggtcaggct
     3781 ctcgctgaac tccccaatgt caagcacttc cggaatcggg agcgcggccg atgcaaagtg
     3841 ccgataaaca taacgatctt tgtagaaacc atcggcgcag ctatttaccc gcaggacata
     3901 tccacgccct cctacatcga agctgaaagc acgagattct tcgccctccg agagctgcat
     3961 caggtcggag acgctgtcga acttttcgat cagaaacttc tcgacagacg tcgcggtgag
     4021 ttcaggcttt ttcataggga tcagcttggg ctgtcctctc caaatgaaat gaacttcctt
     4081 atatagagga agggtcttgc gaaggatagt gggattgtgc gtcatccctt acgtcagtgg
     4141 agatgtcaca tcaatccact tgctttgaag acgtggttgg aacgtcttct ttttccacga
     4201 tgctcctcgt gggtgggggt ccatctttgg gaccactgtc ggcagaggca tcttgaatga
     4261 tagcctttcc tttatcgcaa tgatggcatt tgtaggagcc accttccttt tctactgtcc
     4321 tttcgatgaa gtgacagata gctgggcaat ggaatccgag gaggtttccc gaaattaccc
     4381 tttgttgaaa agtctcaata gccctttggt cttctgagac tgtatctttg acatttttgg
     4441 agtaggggta cgataacatt aacgtttaca atttcgcgcc attcgccatt caggctgcgc
     4501 aactgttggg aagggcgatc ggtgcgggcc tcttcgctat tacgccagct ggcgaaaggg
     4561 ggatgtgctg caaggcgatt aagttgggta acgccagggt tttcccagtc acgacgttgt
     4621 aaaacgacgg ccagtgaatt gtaatacgac tcactatagg gcttggagtg catgaataat
     4681 ctttgcgtac acctaaattt tatagtgaaa aatacataat tttaaaactt tacttttgta
     4741 gagatgccta aaaaaaaatg gtttaccaca tggacattgt tatttgttca gatctccaac
     4801 gtatagcaat atttgtgatt tatagatatg taatttggtg ttcaaagaat gtgtagaaca
     4861 attattctta tgggtatgcc aagaaaagtt atataacttt attctatact gctttcacgt
     4921 taaataatgt aacattatta atgttgtcct tttacttttc cttgaattga tttgggaaga
     4981 agactattgg cttccttatc acatcaaaaa gtctatgagt aagtgaaaca ttggctggct
     5041 tttgcttcat tcctttgtct ctgtcttcat gtgaacaagt ttgcagaaat ttgtggtttc
     5101 tttttttact ttcttttgtc taatacacac actctcacca ctattataaa gaaaatccat
     5161 agatcccggt cgtgcgtact gccactttgc tttccacccg acaatgattt gggagatgtt
     5221 ttgttttgtg tcatacatct accaaaaaag tcttaatcat tgttcatcaa aagagcgccc
     5281 aagggctctt tcgtcttctt accacacgca cactagttcg agagggtttt taaggagctc
     5341 ttaagccttt cttgatgact cataccacga acaagaacca atcttgtcac ccatataatc
     5401 tccgtattca gagaattgaa gagttcttga tcactactgt tgtatcaaaa aggaactcta
     5461 agaactaaga ttgaaAatga tggtgagcaa gggcgaggca gtgatcaagg agttcatgcg
     5521 gttcaaggtg cacatggagg gctccatgaa cggccacgag ttcgagatcg agggcgaggg
     5581 cgagggccgc ccctacgagg gcacccagac cgccaagctg aaggtgacca agggtggccc
     5641 cctgcccttc tcctgggaca tcctgtcccc tcagttcatg tacggctcca gggccttcat
     5701 caagcacccc gccgacatcc ccgactacta taagcagtcc ttccccgagg gcttcaagtg
     5761 ggagcgcgtg atgaacttcg aggacggcgg cgccgtgacc gtgacccagg acacctccct
     5821 ggaggacggc accctgatct acaaggtgaa gctccgcggc accaacttcc ctcctgacgg
     5881 ccccgtaatg cagaagaaga caatgggctg ggaagcatcc accgagcggt tgtaccccga
     5941 ggacggcgtg ctgaagggcg acattaagat ggccctgcgc ctgaaggacg gcggccgcta
     6001 cctggcggac ttcaagacca cctacaaggc caagaagccc gtgcagatgc ccggcgccta
     6061 caacgtcgac cgcaagttgg acatcacctc ccacaacgag gactacaccg tggtggaaca
     6121 gtacgaacgc tccgagggcc gccactccac cggcggcatg gacgagctgt acaagtaagc
     6181 ttgagctttc gttcgtatca tcggtttcga caacgttcgt caagttcaat gcatcagttt
     6241 cattgcgcac acaccagaat cctactgagt tcgagtatta tggcattggg aaacatgttt
     6301 ttcttgtacc atttgttgtg cttgtaattt actgtgtttt ttattcggtt ttcgctatcg
     6361 aactgtgaaa tggaaatgga tggagaagag ttaatgaatg atatggtcct tttgttcatt
     6421 ctcaaattaa tattatttgt tttttctctt atttgttgtg tgttgaattt gaaaatataa
     6481 gagatatgca aacattttgt tttgagtaaa aatgtgtcaa atcgtggcct ctaatgaccg
     6541 aagttaatat gaggagtaaa acacttgtag ttgtaccatt atgcttattc actaggcaac
     6601 aaatatattt tcagacctag aaaagctgca aatgttactg aatacaagta tgtcctcttg
     6661 tgttttagac atttatgaac tttcctttat gtaattttcc agaatccttg tcagattcta
     6721 atcattgctt tataattata gttatactca tggatttgta gttgagtatg aaaatatttt
     6781 ttaatgcatt ttatgacttg ccaattgatt gacaacatgc atcaatcgac gct
//
