# Supplementary material for: An integrase toolbox to record gene-expression during plant development
Source: bioRxiv preprint, doi:10.1101/2022.09.16.508262, version 2 (2022-09-26)
Supplement: Suppdata5 [file 508262_file05.zip › gb Files/l1p78 (pARF19-mScarletNLS-tRBCS.gb]

LOCUS       L1P78_pARF19-mScarletNL 8080 bp ds-DNA     circular     26-OCT-2021
DEFINITION  .
FEATURES             Location/Qualifiers
     source          3..4661
                     /label="source:synthetic DNA construct"
                     /ApEinfo_revcolor="#ff9ccd"
                     /ApEinfo_fwdcolor="#ff9ccd"
     misc_feature    complement(23..42)
                     /label=">pNL_oligo_513"
                     /ApEinfo_revcolor="#b7e6d7"
                     /ApEinfo_fwdcolor="#b7e6d7"
     misc_feature    complement(31..50)
                     /label=">pNL_oligo_514"
                     /ApEinfo_revcolor="#c6c9d1"
                     /ApEinfo_fwdcolor="#c6c9d1"
     misc_feature    44..68
                     /label="RB T-DNA repeat"
                     /ApEinfo_revcolor="#b1ff67"
                     /ApEinfo_fwdcolor="#b1ff67"
     misc_feature    complement(44..68)
                     /label=">pNL_oligo_3103"
                     /ApEinfo_revcolor="#f8d3a9"
                     /ApEinfo_fwdcolor="#f8d3a9"
     misc_feature    complement(63..113)
                     /label=">pNL_oligo_1763"
                     /ApEinfo_revcolor="#85dae9"
                     /ApEinfo_fwdcolor="#85dae9"
     primer_bind     84..119
                     /label=">pNL_oligo_1764"
                     /ApEinfo_revcolor="#84b0dc"
                     /ApEinfo_fwdcolor="#84b0dc"
     rep_origin      complement(159..747)
                     /label="ori"
                     /ApEinfo_revcolor="#666666"
                     /ApEinfo_fwdcolor="#666666"
     CDS             complement(918..1733)
                     /label="aminoglycoside phosphotransferase"
                     /ApEinfo_revcolor="#85dae9"
                     /ApEinfo_fwdcolor="#85dae9"
     primer_bind     1319..1346
                     /label=">pNL_oligo_1293"
                     /ApEinfo_revcolor="#ff9ccd"
                     /ApEinfo_fwdcolor="#ff9ccd"
     misc_feature    complement(1319..1346)
                     /label=">pNL_oligo_1294"
                     /ApEinfo_revcolor="#ff9ccd"
                     /ApEinfo_fwdcolor="#ff9ccd"
     primer_bind     1324..1346
                     /label=">pNL_oligo_1590"
                     /ApEinfo_revcolor="#d6b295"
                     /ApEinfo_fwdcolor="#d6b295"
     primer_bind     1327..1347
                     /label=">pNL_oligo_1587"
                     /ApEinfo_revcolor="#c6c9d1"
                     /ApEinfo_fwdcolor="#c6c9d1"
     misc_feature    complement(1367..1403)
                     /label=">pNL_oligo_2197"
                     /ApEinfo_revcolor="#85dae9"
                     /ApEinfo_fwdcolor="#85dae9"
     misc_feature    1830..1838
                     /label="DraIII"
                     /ApEinfo_revcolor="#f8d3a9"
                     /ApEinfo_fwdcolor="#f8d3a9"
     primer_bind     1902..1921
                     /label=">pNL_oligo_1275"
                     /ApEinfo_revcolor="#b4abac"
                     /ApEinfo_fwdcolor="#b4abac"
     misc_feature    complement(1902..1921)
                     /label=">pNL_oligo_1276"
                     /ApEinfo_revcolor="#85dae9"
                     /ApEinfo_fwdcolor="#85dae9"
     rep_origin      2024..2459
                     /label="pSa ori"
                     /ApEinfo_revcolor="#666666"
                     /ApEinfo_fwdcolor="#666666"
     misc_feature    2594..2616
                     /label="LB T-DNA repeat"
                     /ApEinfo_revcolor="#b1ff67"
                     /ApEinfo_fwdcolor="#b1ff67"
     primer_bind     2621..2646
                     /label=">pNL_oligo_248"
                     /ApEinfo_revcolor="#f58a5e"
                     /ApEinfo_fwdcolor="#f58a5e"
     polyA_signal    2624..2800
                     /label="CaMV poly(A) signal"
                     /ApEinfo_revcolor="#f58a5e"
                     /ApEinfo_fwdcolor="#f58a5e"
     primer_bind     2733..2754
                     /label=">pNL_oligo_1355"
                     /ApEinfo_revcolor="#84b0dc"
                     /ApEinfo_fwdcolor="#84b0dc"
     misc_feature    complement(2830..3005)
                     /label="CaMV terminator"
                     /ApEinfo_revcolor="#ffef86"
                     /ApEinfo_fwdcolor="#ffef86"
     CDS             complement(3010..4035)
                     /label="hygromycin B phosphotransferase"
                     /ApEinfo_revcolor="#85dae9"
                     /ApEinfo_fwdcolor="#85dae9"
     primer_bind     3340..3359
                     /label=">pNL_oligo_2766"
                     /ApEinfo_revcolor="#85dae9"
                     /ApEinfo_fwdcolor="#85dae9"
     misc_feature    3451..3459
                     /label="DraIII"
                     /ApEinfo_revcolor="#85dae9"
                     /ApEinfo_fwdcolor="#85dae9"
     misc_feature    3744..3752
                     /label="DraIII"
                     /ApEinfo_revcolor="#faac61"
                     /ApEinfo_fwdcolor="#faac61"
     misc_feature    complement(3788..3807)
                     /label=">pNL_oligo_2767"
                     /ApEinfo_revcolor="#d6b295"
                     /ApEinfo_fwdcolor="#d6b295"
     primer_bind     3967..3990
                     /label=">pNL_oligo_2672"
                     /ApEinfo_revcolor="#75c6a9"
                     /ApEinfo_fwdcolor="#75c6a9"
     promoter        complement(4052..4397)
                     /label="CaMV 35S promoter"
                     /ApEinfo_revcolor="#0000ff"
                     /ApEinfo_fwdcolor="#0000ff"
     primer_bind     4083..4101
                     /label=">pNL_oligo_3106"
                     /ApEinfo_revcolor="#ff9ccd"
                     /ApEinfo_fwdcolor="#ff9ccd"
     misc_feature    complement(4145..4167)
                     /label=">pNL_oligo_1354"
                     /ApEinfo_revcolor="#f8d3a9"
                     /ApEinfo_fwdcolor="#f8d3a9"
     misc_feature    4167..4172
                     /label="BpiI"
                     /ApEinfo_revcolor="#9eafd2"
                     /ApEinfo_fwdcolor="#9eafd2"
     misc_feature    complement(4184..4189)
                     /label="BpiI"
                     /ApEinfo_revcolor="#f58a5e"
                     /ApEinfo_fwdcolor="#f58a5e"
     CDS             complement(4395..4661)
                     /label="LacZ-alpha fragment of beta-galactosidase"
                     /ApEinfo_revcolor="#85dae9"
                     /ApEinfo_fwdcolor="#85dae9"
     misc_feature    complement(4409..4414)
                     /label="BpiI"
                     /ApEinfo_revcolor="#84b0dc"
                     /ApEinfo_fwdcolor="#84b0dc"
     CDS             complement(4479..4547)
                     /label="LacZ alpha"
                     /ApEinfo_revcolor="#84b0dc"
                     /ApEinfo_fwdcolor="#84b0dc"
     primer_bind     4592..4612
                     /label=">pNL_oligo_2699"
                     /ApEinfo_revcolor="#ffef86"
                     /ApEinfo_fwdcolor="#ffef86"
     primer_bind     4592..4615
                     /label="M13F(-47)"
                     /ApEinfo_revcolor="#b1ff67"
                     /ApEinfo_fwdcolor="#b1ff67"
     primer_bind     4592..4615
                     /label=">pNL_oligo_2215"
                     /ApEinfo_revcolor="#c6c9d1"
                     /ApEinfo_fwdcolor="#c6c9d1"
     misc_feature    complement(4592..4615)
                     /label=">pNL_oligo_2216"
                     /ApEinfo_revcolor="#84b0dc"
                     /ApEinfo_fwdcolor="#84b0dc"
     misc_feature    complement(4594..4615)
                     /label=">pNL_oligo_3070"
                     /ApEinfo_revcolor="#85dae9"
                     /ApEinfo_fwdcolor="#85dae9"
     primer_bind     4598..4615
                     /label="M13F(-41)"
                     /ApEinfo_revcolor="#b1ff67"
                     /ApEinfo_fwdcolor="#b1ff67"
     primer_bind     4613..4635
                     /label=">pNL_oligo_552"
                     /ApEinfo_revcolor="#f8d3a9"
                     /ApEinfo_fwdcolor="#f8d3a9"
     primer_bind     4618..4635
                     /label="M13F(-21)"
                     /ApEinfo_revcolor="#b1ff67"
                     /ApEinfo_fwdcolor="#b1ff67"
     primer_bind     4619..4634
                     /label=">pNL_oligo_37"
                     /ApEinfo_revcolor="#b1ff67"
                     /ApEinfo_fwdcolor="#b1ff67"
     primer_bind     4619..4635
                     /label="M13 fwd"
                     /ApEinfo_revcolor="#b1ff67"
                     /ApEinfo_fwdcolor="#b1ff67"
     primer_bind     4628..4653
                     /label=">pNL_oligo_1548"
                     /ApEinfo_revcolor="#c6c9d1"
                     /ApEinfo_fwdcolor="#c6c9d1"
     promoter        4642..4660
                     /label="T7 promoter"
                     /ApEinfo_revcolor="#0000ff"
                     /ApEinfo_fwdcolor="#0000ff"
     primer_bind     4642..4660
                     /label=">pNL_oligo_3104"
                     /ApEinfo_revcolor="#85dae9"
                     /ApEinfo_fwdcolor="#85dae9"
     primer_bind     4642..4661
                     /label="T7"
                     /ApEinfo_revcolor="#b1ff67"
                     /ApEinfo_fwdcolor="#b1ff67"
     primer_bind     4643..4659
                     /label=">pNL_oligo_16"
                     /ApEinfo_revcolor="#d6b295"
                     /ApEinfo_fwdcolor="#d6b295"
     misc_feature    complement(4648..4661)
                     /label=">pNL_oligo_2086"
                     /ApEinfo_revcolor="#b7e6d7"
                     /ApEinfo_fwdcolor="#b7e6d7"
     misc_feature    complement(4648..4661)
                     /label=">pNL_oligo_1583"
                     /ApEinfo_revcolor="#84b0dc"
                     /ApEinfo_fwdcolor="#84b0dc"
     CDS             6727..7422
                     /label="mScarlet-I"
                     /ApEinfo_revcolor="#84b0dc"
                     /ApEinfo_fwdcolor="#84b0dc"
     primer_bind     complement(6860..6878)
                     /label="mCherry-R"
                     /ApEinfo_revcolor="#b7e6d7"
                     /ApEinfo_fwdcolor="#b7e6d7"
     primer_bind     7128..7147
                     /label="mCherry-F"
                     /ApEinfo_revcolor="#b1ff67"
                     /ApEinfo_fwdcolor="#b1ff67"
     terminator      7430..8076
                     /label="P.sativum rbcS terminator"
                     /ApEinfo_revcolor="#f8d3a9"
                     /ApEinfo_fwdcolor="#f8d3a9"
ORIGIN
        1 accacagaat caggggataa cgcaggaaag aacatgaagg ccttgacagg atatattggc
       61 gggtaaacta agtcgctgta tgtgtttgtt tgagatctca tgtgagcaaa aggccagcaa
      121 aaggccagga accgtaaaaa ggccgcgttg ctggcgtttt tccataggct ccgcccccct
      181 gacgagcatc acaaaaatcg acgctcaagt cagaggtggc gaaacccgac aggactataa
      241 agataccagg cgtttccccc tggaagctcc ctcgtgcgct ctcctgttcc gaccctgccg
      301 cttaccggat acctgtccgc ctttctccct tcgggaagcg tggcgctttc tcatagctca
      361 cgctgtaggt atctcagttc ggtgtaggtc gttcgctcca agctgggctg tgtgcacgaa
      421 ccccccgttc agcccgaccg ctgcgcctta tccggtaact atcgtcttga gtccaacccg
      481 gtaagacacg acttatcgcc actggcagca gccactggta acaggattag cagagcgagg
      541 tatgtaggcg gtgctacaga gttcttgaag tggtggccta actacggcta cactagaaga
      601 acagtatttg gtatctgcgc tctgctgaag ccagttacct tcggaagaag agttggtagc
      661 tcttgatccg gcaaacaaac caccgctggt agcggtggtt tttttgtttg caagcagcag
      721 attacgcgca gaaaaaaagg atctcaagaa gatcctttga tcttttctac ggggtctgac
      781 gctcagtgga acgaaaactc acgttaaggg attttggtca tgagattatc aaaaaggatc
      841 ttcacctaga tccttttaaa ttaaaaatga agttttaaat caatctaaag tatatatgtg
      901 taacattggt ctagtgatta gaaaaactca tcgagcatca aatgaaactg caatttattc
      961 atatcaggat tatcaatacc atatttttga aaaagccgtt tctgtaatga aggagaaaac
     1021 tcaccgaggc agttccatag gatggcaaga tcctggtatc ggtctgcgat tccgactcgt
     1081 ccaacatcaa tacaacctat taatttcccc tcgtcaaaaa taaggttatc aagtgagaaa
     1141 tcaccatgag tgacgactga atccggtgag aatggcaaaa gtttatgcat ttctttccag
     1201 acttgttcaa caggccagcc attacgctcg tcatcaaaat cactcgcatc aaccaaaccg
     1261 ttattcattc gtgattgcgc ctgagcgaga cgaaatacgc gatcgctgtt aaaaggacaa
     1321 ttacaaacag gaatcgaatg caaccggcgc aggaacactg ccagcgcatc aacaatattt
     1381 tcacctgaat caggatattc ttctaatacc tggaatgctg ttttccctgg gatcgcagtg
     1441 gtgagtaacc atgcatcatc aggagtacgg ataaaatgct tgatggtcgg aagaggcata
     1501 aattccgtca gccagtttag tctgaccatc tcatctgtaa caacattggc aacgctacct
     1561 ttgccatgtt tcagaaacaa ctctggcgca tcgggcttcc catacaatcg gtagattgtc
     1621 gcacctgatt gcccgacatt atcgcgagcc catttatacc catataaatc agcatccatg
     1681 ttggaattta atcgcggcct tgagcaagac gtttcccgtt gaatatggct cataacaccc
     1741 cttgtattac tgtttatgta agcagacagt tttattgttc atgatgatat atttttatct
     1801 tgtgcaatgt aacatcagag attttgagac acaacgtggc tttgttgaat aaatcgaact
     1861 tttgctgagt tgaaggatca gatcacgcat cttcccgaca acgcagaccg ttccgtggca
     1921 aagcaaaagt tcaaaatcac caactggtcc acctacaaca aagctctcat caaccgtggc
     1981 tccctcactt tctggctgga tgatggggcg attcaggcga tccccatcca acagcccgcc
     2041 gtcgagcggg cttttttatc cccggaagcc tgtggataga gggtagttat ccacgtgaaa
     2101 ccgctaatgc cccgcaaagc cttgattcac ggggctttcc ggcccgctcc aaaaactatc
     2161 cacgtgaaat cgctaatcag ggtacgtgaa atcgctaatc ggagtacgtg aaatcgctaa
     2221 taaggtcacg tgaaatcgct aatcaaaaag gcacgtgaga acgctaatag ccctttcaga
     2281 tcaacagctt gcaaacaccc ctcgctccgg caagtagtta cagcaagtag tatgttcaat
     2341 tagcttttca attatgaata tatatatcaa ttattggtcg cccttggctt gtggacaatg
     2401 cgctacgcgc accggctccg cccgtggaca accgcaagcg gttgcccacc gtcgagcgcc
     2461 agcgcctttg cccacaaccc ggcggccggc cgcaacagat cgttttataa attttttttt
     2521 ttgaaaaaga aaaagcccga aaggcggcaa cctctcgggc ttctggattt ccgatccccg
     2581 gaattagaga tcttggcagg atatattgtg gtgtaacgtt atcgatctgg attttagtac
     2641 tggattttgg ttttaggaat tagaaatttt attgatagaa gtattttaca aatacaaata
     2701 catactaagg gtttcttata tgctcaacac atgagcgaaa ccctataaga accctaattt
     2761 cccttatcgg gaaactactc acacattatt tatggagaaa atagagagag atagatttgt
     2821 agagagagac tggtgatttc agcgtaccga attaattctc ccgcgaccag ccgagcgagc
     2881 ttagcgaact gtggacgaga actgtgccac caagcgtaag gccgttctct cgcatttgcc
     2941 ttgctaggct cgcgcgagtt gctggctgag gcgttctcga aatcagctct tgttcggtcg
     3001 gcatctactc tattcctttg ccctcggacg agtgctgggg cgtcggtttc cactatcggc
     3061 gagtacttct acacagccat cggtccagac ggccgcgctt ctgcgggcga tttgtgtacg
     3121 cccgacagtc ccggctccgg atcggacgat tgcgtcgcat cgaccctgcg cccaagctgc
     3181 atcatcgaaa ttgccgtcaa ccaagctctg atagagttgg tcaagaccaa tgcggagcat
     3241 atacgcccgg aggcgtggcg atcctgcaag ctccggatgc ctccgctcga agtagcgcgt
     3301 ctgctgctcc atacaagcca accacggcct ccagaagaag atgttggcga cctcgtattg
     3361 ggaatccccg aacatcgcct cgctccagtc aatgaccgct gttatgcggc cattgtccgt
     3421 caggacattg ttggagccga aatccgcgtg cacgaggtgc cggacttcgg ggcagtcctc
     3481 ggcccaaagc atcagctcat cgagagcctg cgcgacggac gcactgacgg tgtcgtccat
     3541 cacagtttgc cagtgataca catggggatc agcaatcgcg catatgaaat cacgccatgt
     3601 agtgtattga ccgattcctt gcggtccgaa tgggccgaac ccgctcgtct ggctaagatc
     3661 ggccgcagcg atcgcatcca tagcctccgc gaccggctga agaacagcgg gcagttcggt
     3721 ttcaggcagg tcttgcaacg tgacaccctg tgcacggcgg gagatgcaat aggtcaggct
     3781 ctcgctgaac tccccaatgt caagcacttc cggaatcggg agcgcggccg atgcaaagtg
     3841 ccgataaaca taacgatctt tgtagaaacc atcggcgcag ctatttaccc gcaggacata
     3901 tccacgccct cctacatcga agctgaaagc acgagattct tcgccctccg agagctgcat
     3961 caggtcggag acgctgtcga acttttcgat cagaaacttc tcgacagacg tcgcggtgag
     4021 ttcaggcttt ttcataggga tcagcttggg ctgtcctctc caaatgaaat gaacttcctt
     4081 atatagagga agggtcttgc gaaggatagt gggattgtgc gtcatccctt acgtcagtgg
     4141 agatgtcaca tcaatccact tgctttgaag acgtggttgg aacgtcttct ttttccacga
     4201 tgctcctcgt gggtgggggt ccatctttgg gaccactgtc ggcagaggca tcttgaatga
     4261 tagcctttcc tttatcgcaa tgatggcatt tgtaggagcc accttccttt tctactgtcc
     4321 tttcgatgaa gtgacagata gctgggcaat ggaatccgag gaggtttccc gaaattaccc
     4381 tttgttgaaa agtctcaata gccctttggt cttctgagac tgtatctttg acatttttgg
     4441 agtaggggta cgataacatt aacgtttaca atttcgcgcc attcgccatt caggctgcgc
     4501 aactgttggg aagggcgatc ggtgcgggcc tcttcgctat tacgccagct ggcgaaaggg
     4561 ggatgtgctg caaggcgatt aagttgggta acgccagggt tttcccagtc acgacgttgt
     4621 aaaacgacgg ccagtgaatt gtaatacgac tcactatagg gcttggagcc acgcgcagca
     4681 aatattgacc caaaaaggca taaaaaacac taaagcatgc caacttttta ttcttgttga
     4741 gatttacttt gtcgtcccat atcttttcaa attttgatcc tctataatat atgtttaaac
     4801 ctaacttatc aaactttaca ttcctttttc ttttgctcac taggtaaggc tcttgagatc
     4861 gcttcacctc atctcttgtt taacatttat aaacatgtag ctgtctggtt aatcaattta
     4921 catgtggtaa attataaatt actctagaaa gagatgtata ttaaactgct aagttcatgg
     4981 ctaatcttcg gtatttcttg tttaaccgcg ataagttgaa catatattaa tgagctctta
     5041 tggtttttgt ttaatgtcca tttggaggtg tgatcatctc atatgttctc accaaaagat
     5101 taccacttga attcttttac atgtgaaatg ttttaattta ttaaccctct tctgttttga
     5161 tcaaaacata aactatatat ttgaatcttt tatatataat tcatattaat taaataacat
     5221 catgttttca atgaatgtat tgacatgata tcaatgaaga atatttactt tggaaagagt
     5281 cagagttgtt ctcgaaagat atttaaatgt tccaaattat ttccgtttgt ctaaacatag
     5341 aaaatcccta attacatata aatcaacaaa aaggtaataa ttaggtcaaa acctccccca
     5401 ctaaatacat gtatactgag attcagaaat acaatactat tatagtatat gttaattgaa
     5461 agcaaaattc ataagaaaga tcggcgttga aaggaaaaag gctctacaac tacattttat
     5521 atgcatacgt agagagctga aagtaaggaa caactctact ccggtccaga ttaattgtaa
     5581 agaactttat acattaatta aaacaaaaac gaacacttta tactattgat taaaaaaaga
     5641 agaagatgaa taaaataatt gcctgaaaaa ttaataatta cacatgaagg cttagcttta
     5701 attggagtat aatgatgtcc gtagctctgt aaacatgtga agttctcctc cttttgcggc
     5761 tagtgggtgc tccattgcgt atcaaaagga atattattct aatcataatt aagtcattaa
     5821 attactagta gtgttttttt ttttctcgca ttatacggac atgtctcaat ttggaccaat
     5881 ccatataaat gaataaactt attagctact actatattat aacagaaaat atgtatataa
     5941 aagaaaaaaa gtgggacatc ttttctggta accaagagtt tacaactttg gattagaaaa
     6001 tatttaagtc cccatttggc ttgcaatttt cggtccgccg aacctaatcc ttaggttttt
     6061 ctcaatatat ccgggtttat ggtataacct cattcataag aaaatccgta ttactaaagt
     6121 aaaaaattaa aaatatggtt ataaaaacga gggaaagtta acagatttta aaaccatgga
     6181 ctgtttttcc aacaacagta aattataatc ggaaaagata aaaataaaaa gaaataaaaa
     6241 aggtgggacc gacaagaaga agacatcaag tggggtgcca cgtcagaagg cataagaaaa
     6301 gatttcatct ttccgcatgt atccgatccc aatcggctta aatctcaata tcgattattg
     6361 tttttatttt tttgaaaaaa cacttgagaa tctgcagaaa cacgagaaaa aaaagaaaag
     6421 tttcaaagct ttttaagagc ttaaaaattt gctttgaagc ttcaaatatt cttatgaact
     6481 aaaaagaaga aaaaagcttt tgtttctttt tccttagcag cagaatgatt tttgtttcca
     6541 aaattattac tatttagttt ctctcgtgct cttctcttga gcaaatacag attcgttaat
     6601 tttgctgaag aagaagaact ctgtttcttc cctgcaccaa accaattttt tcgttctttc
     6661 tataaaccaa tgccaaagaa gaagaggaaa gtcggaagtg gtagtggtag tggaagcggt
     6721 agtggcatgg tgagcaaggg cgaggcagtg atcaaggagt tcatgcggtt caaggtgcac
     6781 atggagggct ccatgaacgg ccacgagttc gagatcgagg gcgagggcga gggccgcccc
     6841 tacgagggca cccagaccgc caagctgaag gtgaccaagg gtggccccct gcccttctcc
     6901 tgggacatcc tgtcccctca gttcatgtac ggctccaggg ccttcatcaa gcaccccgcc
     6961 gacatccccg actactataa gcagtccttc cccgagggct tcaagtggga gcgcgtgatg
     7021 aacttcgagg acggcggcgc cgtgaccgtg acccaggaca cctccctgga ggacggcacc
     7081 ctgatctaca aggtgaagct ccgcggcacc aacttccctc ctgacggccc cgtaatgcag
     7141 aagaagacaa tgggctggga agcatccacc gagcggttgt accccgagga cggcgtgctg
     7201 aagggcgaca ttaagatggc cctgcgcctg aaggacggcg gccgctacct ggcggacttc
     7261 aagaccacct acaaggccaa gaagcccgtg cagatgcccg gcgcctacaa cgtcgaccgc
     7321 aagttggaca tcacctccca caacgaggac tacaccgtgg tggaacagta cgaacgctcc
     7381 gagggccgcc actccaccgg cggcatggac gagctgtaca agtaagcttg agctttcgtt
     7441 cgtatcatcg gtttcgacaa cgttcgtcaa gttcaatgca tcagtttcat tgcgcacaca
     7501 ccagaatcct actgagttcg agtattatgg cattgggaaa catgtttttc ttgtaccatt
     7561 tgttgtgctt gtaatttact gtgtttttta ttcggttttc gctatcgaac tgtgaaatgg
     7621 aaatggatgg agaagagtta atgaatgata tggtcctttt gttcattctc aaattaatat
     7681 tatttgtttt ttctcttatt tgttgtgtgt tgaatttgaa aatataagag atatgcaaac
     7741 attttgtttt gagtaaaaat gtgtcaaatc gtggcctcta atgaccgaag ttaatatgag
     7801 gagtaaaaca cttgtagttg taccattatg cttattcact aggcaacaaa tatattttca
     7861 gacctagaaa agctgcaaat gttactgaat acaagtatgt cctcttgtgt tttagacatt
     7921 tatgaacttt cctttatgta attttccaga atccttgtca gattctaatc attgctttat
     7981 aattatagtt atactcatgg atttgtagtt gagtatgaaa atatttttta atgcatttta
     8041 tgacttgcca attgattgac aacatgcatc aatcgacgct
//
