# Supplementary material for: An integrase toolbox to record gene-expression during plant development
Source: bioRxiv preprint, doi:10.1101/2022.09.16.508262, version 2 (2022-09-26)
Supplement: Suppdata5 [file 508262_file05.zip › gb Files/l1_arf19-4 (pARF19-PhiC31-SAUR-tUBQ1).gb]

LOCUS       L1-ARF19-4              9135 bp ds-DNA     circular     03-FEB-2021
DEFINITION  .
FEATURES             Location/Qualifiers
     source          3..4661
                     /label="source:synthetic DNA construct"
                     /ApEinfo_revcolor="#ff9ccd"
                     /ApEinfo_fwdcolor="#ff9ccd"
     misc_feature    complement(23..42)
                     /label=">pNL_oligo_513"
                     /ApEinfo_revcolor="#b7e6d7"
                     /ApEinfo_fwdcolor="#b7e6d7"
     misc_feature    complement(31..50)
                     /label=">pNL_oligo_514"
                     /ApEinfo_revcolor="#c6c9d1"
                     /ApEinfo_fwdcolor="#c6c9d1"
     misc_feature    44..68
                     /label="RB T-DNA repeat"
                     /ApEinfo_revcolor="#b1ff67"
                     /ApEinfo_fwdcolor="#b1ff67"
     misc_feature    complement(44..68)
                     /label=">pNL_oligo_3103"
                     /ApEinfo_revcolor="#f8d3a9"
                     /ApEinfo_fwdcolor="#f8d3a9"
     misc_feature    complement(63..113)
                     /label=">pNL_oligo_1763"
                     /ApEinfo_revcolor="#85dae9"
                     /ApEinfo_fwdcolor="#85dae9"
     primer_bind     84..119
                     /label=">pNL_oligo_1764"
                     /ApEinfo_revcolor="#84b0dc"
                     /ApEinfo_fwdcolor="#84b0dc"
     rep_origin      complement(159..747)
                     /label="ori"
                     /ApEinfo_revcolor="#666666"
                     /ApEinfo_fwdcolor="#666666"
     CDS             complement(918..1733)
                     /label="aminoglycoside phosphotransferase"
                     /ApEinfo_revcolor="#85dae9"
                     /ApEinfo_fwdcolor="#85dae9"
     primer_bind     1319..1346
                     /label=">pNL_oligo_1293"
                     /ApEinfo_revcolor="#ff9ccd"
                     /ApEinfo_fwdcolor="#ff9ccd"
     misc_feature    complement(1319..1346)
                     /label=">pNL_oligo_1294"
                     /ApEinfo_revcolor="#ff9ccd"
                     /ApEinfo_fwdcolor="#ff9ccd"
     primer_bind     1324..1346
                     /label=">pNL_oligo_1590"
                     /ApEinfo_revcolor="#d6b295"
                     /ApEinfo_fwdcolor="#d6b295"
     primer_bind     1327..1347
                     /label=">pNL_oligo_1587"
                     /ApEinfo_revcolor="#c6c9d1"
                     /ApEinfo_fwdcolor="#c6c9d1"
     misc_feature    complement(1367..1403)
                     /label=">pNL_oligo_2197"
                     /ApEinfo_revcolor="#85dae9"
                     /ApEinfo_fwdcolor="#85dae9"
     misc_feature    1830..1838
                     /label="DraIII"
                     /ApEinfo_revcolor="#f8d3a9"
                     /ApEinfo_fwdcolor="#f8d3a9"
     primer_bind     1902..1921
                     /label=">pNL_oligo_1275"
                     /ApEinfo_revcolor="#b4abac"
                     /ApEinfo_fwdcolor="#b4abac"
     misc_feature    complement(1902..1921)
                     /label=">pNL_oligo_1276"
                     /ApEinfo_revcolor="#85dae9"
                     /ApEinfo_fwdcolor="#85dae9"
     rep_origin      2024..2459
                     /label="pSa ori"
                     /ApEinfo_revcolor="#666666"
                     /ApEinfo_fwdcolor="#666666"
     misc_feature    2594..2616
                     /label="LB T-DNA repeat"
                     /ApEinfo_revcolor="#b1ff67"
                     /ApEinfo_fwdcolor="#b1ff67"
     primer_bind     2621..2646
                     /label=">pNL_oligo_248"
                     /ApEinfo_revcolor="#f58a5e"
                     /ApEinfo_fwdcolor="#f58a5e"
     polyA_signal    2624..2800
                     /label="CaMV poly(A) signal"
                     /ApEinfo_revcolor="#f58a5e"
                     /ApEinfo_fwdcolor="#f58a5e"
     primer_bind     2733..2754
                     /label=">pNL_oligo_1355"
                     /ApEinfo_revcolor="#84b0dc"
                     /ApEinfo_fwdcolor="#84b0dc"
     misc_feature    complement(2830..3005)
                     /label="CaMV terminator"
                     /ApEinfo_revcolor="#ffef86"
                     /ApEinfo_fwdcolor="#ffef86"
     CDS             complement(3010..4035)
                     /label="hygromycin B phosphotransferase"
                     /ApEinfo_revcolor="#85dae9"
                     /ApEinfo_fwdcolor="#85dae9"
     primer_bind     3340..3359
                     /label=">pNL_oligo_2766"
                     /ApEinfo_revcolor="#85dae9"
                     /ApEinfo_fwdcolor="#85dae9"
     misc_feature    3451..3459
                     /label="DraIII"
                     /ApEinfo_revcolor="#85dae9"
                     /ApEinfo_fwdcolor="#85dae9"
     misc_feature    3744..3752
                     /label="DraIII"
                     /ApEinfo_revcolor="#faac61"
                     /ApEinfo_fwdcolor="#faac61"
     misc_feature    complement(3788..3807)
                     /label=">pNL_oligo_2767"
                     /ApEinfo_revcolor="#d6b295"
                     /ApEinfo_fwdcolor="#d6b295"
     primer_bind     3967..3990
                     /label=">pNL_oligo_2672"
                     /ApEinfo_revcolor="#75c6a9"
                     /ApEinfo_fwdcolor="#75c6a9"
     promoter        complement(4052..4397)
                     /label="CaMV 35S promoter"
                     /ApEinfo_revcolor="#0000ff"
                     /ApEinfo_fwdcolor="#0000ff"
     primer_bind     4083..4101
                     /label=">pNL_oligo_3106"
                     /ApEinfo_revcolor="#ff9ccd"
                     /ApEinfo_fwdcolor="#ff9ccd"
     misc_feature    complement(4145..4167)
                     /label=">pNL_oligo_1354"
                     /ApEinfo_revcolor="#f8d3a9"
                     /ApEinfo_fwdcolor="#f8d3a9"
     misc_feature    4167..4172
                     /label="BpiI"
                     /ApEinfo_revcolor="#9eafd2"
                     /ApEinfo_fwdcolor="#9eafd2"
     misc_feature    complement(4184..4189)
                     /label="BpiI"
                     /ApEinfo_revcolor="#f58a5e"
                     /ApEinfo_fwdcolor="#f58a5e"
     CDS             complement(4395..4661)
                     /label="LacZ-alpha fragment of beta-galactosidase"
                     /ApEinfo_revcolor="#85dae9"
                     /ApEinfo_fwdcolor="#85dae9"
     misc_feature    complement(4409..4414)
                     /label="BpiI"
                     /ApEinfo_revcolor="#84b0dc"
                     /ApEinfo_fwdcolor="#84b0dc"
     CDS             complement(4479..4547)
                     /label="LacZ alpha"
                     /ApEinfo_revcolor="#84b0dc"
                     /ApEinfo_fwdcolor="#84b0dc"
     primer_bind     4592..4612
                     /label=">pNL_oligo_2699"
                     /ApEinfo_revcolor="#ffef86"
                     /ApEinfo_fwdcolor="#ffef86"
     primer_bind     4592..4615
                     /label="M13F(-47)"
                     /ApEinfo_revcolor="#b1ff67"
                     /ApEinfo_fwdcolor="#b1ff67"
     primer_bind     4592..4615
                     /label=">pNL_oligo_2215"
                     /ApEinfo_revcolor="#c6c9d1"
                     /ApEinfo_fwdcolor="#c6c9d1"
     misc_feature    complement(4592..4615)
                     /label=">pNL_oligo_2216"
                     /ApEinfo_revcolor="#84b0dc"
                     /ApEinfo_fwdcolor="#84b0dc"
     misc_feature    complement(4594..4615)
                     /label=">pNL_oligo_3070"
                     /ApEinfo_revcolor="#85dae9"
                     /ApEinfo_fwdcolor="#85dae9"
     primer_bind     4598..4615
                     /label="M13F(-41)"
                     /ApEinfo_revcolor="#b1ff67"
                     /ApEinfo_fwdcolor="#b1ff67"
     primer_bind     4613..4635
                     /label=">pNL_oligo_552"
                     /ApEinfo_revcolor="#f8d3a9"
                     /ApEinfo_fwdcolor="#f8d3a9"
     primer_bind     4618..4635
                     /label="M13F(-21)"
                     /ApEinfo_revcolor="#b1ff67"
                     /ApEinfo_fwdcolor="#b1ff67"
     primer_bind     4619..4634
                     /label=">pNL_oligo_37"
                     /ApEinfo_revcolor="#b1ff67"
                     /ApEinfo_fwdcolor="#b1ff67"
     primer_bind     4619..4635
                     /label="M13 fwd"
                     /ApEinfo_revcolor="#b1ff67"
                     /ApEinfo_fwdcolor="#b1ff67"
     primer_bind     4628..4653
                     /label=">pNL_oligo_1548"
                     /ApEinfo_revcolor="#c6c9d1"
                     /ApEinfo_fwdcolor="#c6c9d1"
     primer_bind     4642..4660
                     /label=">pNL_oligo_3104"
                     /ApEinfo_revcolor="#85dae9"
                     /ApEinfo_fwdcolor="#85dae9"
     promoter        4642..4660
                     /label="T7 promoter"
                     /ApEinfo_revcolor="#0000ff"
                     /ApEinfo_fwdcolor="#0000ff"
     primer_bind     4642..4661
                     /label="T7"
                     /ApEinfo_revcolor="#b1ff67"
                     /ApEinfo_fwdcolor="#b1ff67"
     primer_bind     4643..4659
                     /label=">pNL_oligo_16"
                     /ApEinfo_revcolor="#d6b295"
                     /ApEinfo_fwdcolor="#d6b295"
     misc_feature    complement(4648..4661)
                     /label=">pNL_oligo_1583"
                     /ApEinfo_revcolor="#84b0dc"
                     /ApEinfo_fwdcolor="#84b0dc"
     misc_feature    complement(4648..4661)
                     /label=">pNL_oligo_2086"
                     /ApEinfo_revcolor="#b7e6d7"
                     /ApEinfo_fwdcolor="#b7e6d7"
     CDS             6673..8484
                     /label="PhiC31 integrase Plant without stop/start codon CDS"
                     /ApEinfo_revcolor="#f8d3a9"
                     /ApEinfo_fwdcolor="#f8d3a9"
     misc_feature    8485..8490
                     /label="Stop codon"
                     /ApEinfo_revcolor="#b1ff67"
                     /ApEinfo_fwdcolor="#b1ff67"
     misc_feature    8495..8627
                     /label="SAUER 3'UTR"
                     /ApEinfo_revcolor="#85dae9"
                     /ApEinfo_fwdcolor="#85dae9"
     misc_feature    8632..9131
                     /label="tUBQ1"
                     /ApEinfo_revcolor="#d6b295"
                     /ApEinfo_fwdcolor="#d6b295"
ORIGIN
        1 accacagaat caggggataa cgcaggaaag aacatgaagg ccttgacagg atatattggc
       61 gggtaaacta agtcgctgta tgtgtttgtt tgagatctca tgtgagcaaa aggccagcaa
      121 aaggccagga accgtaaaaa ggccgcgttg ctggcgtttt tccataggct ccgcccccct
      181 gacgagcatc acaaaaatcg acgctcaagt cagaggtggc gaaacccgac aggactataa
      241 agataccagg cgtttccccc tggaagctcc ctcgtgcgct ctcctgttcc gaccctgccg
      301 cttaccggat acctgtccgc ctttctccct tcgggaagcg tggcgctttc tcatagctca
      361 cgctgtaggt atctcagttc ggtgtaggtc gttcgctcca agctgggctg tgtgcacgaa
      421 ccccccgttc agcccgaccg ctgcgcctta tccggtaact atcgtcttga gtccaacccg
      481 gtaagacacg acttatcgcc actggcagca gccactggta acaggattag cagagcgagg
      541 tatgtaggcg gtgctacaga gttcttgaag tggtggccta actacggcta cactagaaga
      601 acagtatttg gtatctgcgc tctgctgaag ccagttacct tcggaagaag agttggtagc
      661 tcttgatccg gcaaacaaac caccgctggt agcggtggtt tttttgtttg caagcagcag
      721 attacgcgca gaaaaaaagg atctcaagaa gatcctttga tcttttctac ggggtctgac
      781 gctcagtgga acgaaaactc acgttaaggg attttggtca tgagattatc aaaaaggatc
      841 ttcacctaga tccttttaaa ttaaaaatga agttttaaat caatctaaag tatatatgtg
      901 taacattggt ctagtgatta gaaaaactca tcgagcatca aatgaaactg caatttattc
      961 atatcaggat tatcaatacc atatttttga aaaagccgtt tctgtaatga aggagaaaac
     1021 tcaccgaggc agttccatag gatggcaaga tcctggtatc ggtctgcgat tccgactcgt
     1081 ccaacatcaa tacaacctat taatttcccc tcgtcaaaaa taaggttatc aagtgagaaa
     1141 tcaccatgag tgacgactga atccggtgag aatggcaaaa gtttatgcat ttctttccag
     1201 acttgttcaa caggccagcc attacgctcg tcatcaaaat cactcgcatc aaccaaaccg
     1261 ttattcattc gtgattgcgc ctgagcgaga cgaaatacgc gatcgctgtt aaaaggacaa
     1321 ttacaaacag gaatcgaatg caaccggcgc aggaacactg ccagcgcatc aacaatattt
     1381 tcacctgaat caggatattc ttctaatacc tggaatgctg ttttccctgg gatcgcagtg
     1441 gtgagtaacc atgcatcatc aggagtacgg ataaaatgct tgatggtcgg aagaggcata
     1501 aattccgtca gccagtttag tctgaccatc tcatctgtaa caacattggc aacgctacct
     1561 ttgccatgtt tcagaaacaa ctctggcgca tcgggcttcc catacaatcg gtagattgtc
     1621 gcacctgatt gcccgacatt atcgcgagcc catttatacc catataaatc agcatccatg
     1681 ttggaattta atcgcggcct tgagcaagac gtttcccgtt gaatatggct cataacaccc
     1741 cttgtattac tgtttatgta agcagacagt tttattgttc atgatgatat atttttatct
     1801 tgtgcaatgt aacatcagag attttgagac acaacgtggc tttgttgaat aaatcgaact
     1861 tttgctgagt tgaaggatca gatcacgcat cttcccgaca acgcagaccg ttccgtggca
     1921 aagcaaaagt tcaaaatcac caactggtcc acctacaaca aagctctcat caaccgtggc
     1981 tccctcactt tctggctgga tgatggggcg attcaggcga tccccatcca acagcccgcc
     2041 gtcgagcggg cttttttatc cccggaagcc tgtggataga gggtagttat ccacgtgaaa
     2101 ccgctaatgc cccgcaaagc cttgattcac ggggctttcc ggcccgctcc aaaaactatc
     2161 cacgtgaaat cgctaatcag ggtacgtgaa atcgctaatc ggagtacgtg aaatcgctaa
     2221 taaggtcacg tgaaatcgct aatcaaaaag gcacgtgaga acgctaatag ccctttcaga
     2281 tcaacagctt gcaaacaccc ctcgctccgg caagtagtta cagcaagtag tatgttcaat
     2341 tagcttttca attatgaata tatatatcaa ttattggtcg cccttggctt gtggacaatg
     2401 cgctacgcgc accggctccg cccgtggaca accgcaagcg gttgcccacc gtcgagcgcc
     2461 agcgcctttg cccacaaccc ggcggccggc cgcaacagat cgttttataa attttttttt
     2521 ttgaaaaaga aaaagcccga aaggcggcaa cctctcgggc ttctggattt ccgatccccg
     2581 gaattagaga tcttggcagg atatattgtg gtgtaacgtt atcgatctgg attttagtac
     2641 tggattttgg ttttaggaat tagaaatttt attgatagaa gtattttaca aatacaaata
     2701 catactaagg gtttcttata tgctcaacac atgagcgaaa ccctataaga accctaattt
     2761 cccttatcgg gaaactactc acacattatt tatggagaaa atagagagag atagatttgt
     2821 agagagagac tggtgatttc agcgtaccga attaattctc ccgcgaccag ccgagcgagc
     2881 ttagcgaact gtggacgaga actgtgccac caagcgtaag gccgttctct cgcatttgcc
     2941 ttgctaggct cgcgcgagtt gctggctgag gcgttctcga aatcagctct tgttcggtcg
     3001 gcatctactc tattcctttg ccctcggacg agtgctgggg cgtcggtttc cactatcggc
     3061 gagtacttct acacagccat cggtccagac ggccgcgctt ctgcgggcga tttgtgtacg
     3121 cccgacagtc ccggctccgg atcggacgat tgcgtcgcat cgaccctgcg cccaagctgc
     3181 atcatcgaaa ttgccgtcaa ccaagctctg atagagttgg tcaagaccaa tgcggagcat
     3241 atacgcccgg aggcgtggcg atcctgcaag ctccggatgc ctccgctcga agtagcgcgt
     3301 ctgctgctcc atacaagcca accacggcct ccagaagaag atgttggcga cctcgtattg
     3361 ggaatccccg aacatcgcct cgctccagtc aatgaccgct gttatgcggc cattgtccgt
     3421 caggacattg ttggagccga aatccgcgtg cacgaggtgc cggacttcgg ggcagtcctc
     3481 ggcccaaagc atcagctcat cgagagcctg cgcgacggac gcactgacgg tgtcgtccat
     3541 cacagtttgc cagtgataca catggggatc agcaatcgcg catatgaaat cacgccatgt
     3601 agtgtattga ccgattcctt gcggtccgaa tgggccgaac ccgctcgtct ggctaagatc
     3661 ggccgcagcg atcgcatcca tagcctccgc gaccggctga agaacagcgg gcagttcggt
     3721 ttcaggcagg tcttgcaacg tgacaccctg tgcacggcgg gagatgcaat aggtcaggct
     3781 ctcgctgaac tccccaatgt caagcacttc cggaatcggg agcgcggccg atgcaaagtg
     3841 ccgataaaca taacgatctt tgtagaaacc atcggcgcag ctatttaccc gcaggacata
     3901 tccacgccct cctacatcga agctgaaagc acgagattct tcgccctccg agagctgcat
     3961 caggtcggag acgctgtcga acttttcgat cagaaacttc tcgacagacg tcgcggtgag
     4021 ttcaggcttt ttcataggga tcagcttggg ctgtcctctc caaatgaaat gaacttcctt
     4081 atatagagga agggtcttgc gaaggatagt gggattgtgc gtcatccctt acgtcagtgg
     4141 agatgtcaca tcaatccact tgctttgaag acgtggttgg aacgtcttct ttttccacga
     4201 tgctcctcgt gggtgggggt ccatctttgg gaccactgtc ggcagaggca tcttgaatga
     4261 tagcctttcc tttatcgcaa tgatggcatt tgtaggagcc accttccttt tctactgtcc
     4321 tttcgatgaa gtgacagata gctgggcaat ggaatccgag gaggtttccc gaaattaccc
     4381 tttgttgaaa agtctcaata gccctttggt cttctgagac tgtatctttg acatttttgg
     4441 agtaggggta cgataacatt aacgtttaca atttcgcgcc attcgccatt caggctgcgc
     4501 aactgttggg aagggcgatc ggtgcgggcc tcttcgctat tacgccagct ggcgaaaggg
     4561 ggatgtgctg caaggcgatt aagttgggta acgccagggt tttcccagtc acgacgttgt
     4621 aaaacgacgg ccagtgaatt gtaatacgac tcactatagg gcttggagcc acgcgcagca
     4681 aatattgacc caaaaaggca taaaaaacac taaagcatgc caacttttta ttcttgttga
     4741 gatttacttt gtcgtcccat atcttttcaa attttgatcc tctataatat atgtttaaac
     4801 ctaacttatc aaactttaca ttcctttttc ttttgctcac taggtaaggc tcttgagatc
     4861 gcttcacctc atctcttgtt taacatttat aaacatgtag ctgtctggtt aatcaattta
     4921 catgtggtaa attataaatt actctagaaa gagatgtata ttaaactgct aagttcatgg
     4981 ctaatcttcg gtatttcttg tttaaccgcg ataagttgaa catatattaa tgagctctta
     5041 tggtttttgt ttaatgtcca tttggaggtg tgatcatctc atatgttctc accaaaagat
     5101 taccacttga attcttttac atgtgaaatg ttttaattta ttaaccctct tctgttttga
     5161 tcaaaacata aactatatat ttgaatcttt tatatataat tcatattaat taaataacat
     5221 catgttttca atgaatgtat tgacatgata tcaatgaaga atatttactt tggaaagagt
     5281 cagagttgtt ctcgaaagat atttaaatgt tccaaattat ttccgtttgt ctaaacatag
     5341 aaaatcccta attacatata aatcaacaaa aaggtaataa ttaggtcaaa acctccccca
     5401 ctaaatacat gtatactgag attcagaaat acaatactat tatagtatat gttaattgaa
     5461 agcaaaattc ataagaaaga tcggcgttga aaggaaaaag gctctacaac tacattttat
     5521 atgcatacgt agagagctga aagtaaggaa caactctact ccggtccaga ttaattgtaa
     5581 agaactttat acattaatta aaacaaaaac gaacacttta tactattgat taaaaaaaga
     5641 agaagatgaa taaaataatt gcctgaaaaa ttaataatta cacatgaagg cttagcttta
     5701 attggagtat aatgatgtcc gtagctctgt aaacatgtga agttctcctc cttttgcggc
     5761 tagtgggtgc tccattgcgt atcaaaagga atattattct aatcataatt aagtcattaa
     5821 attactagta gtgttttttt ttttctcgca ttatacggac atgtctcaat ttggaccaat
     5881 ccatataaat gaataaactt attagctact actatattat aacagaaaat atgtatataa
     5941 aagaaaaaaa gtgggacatc ttttctggta accaagagtt tacaactttg gattagaaaa
     6001 tatttaagtc cccatttggc ttgcaatttt cggtccgccg aacctaatcc ttaggttttt
     6061 ctcaatatat ccgggtttat ggtataacct cattcataag aaaatccgta ttactaaagt
     6121 aaaaaattaa aaatatggtt ataaaaacga gggaaagtta acagatttta aaaccatgga
     6181 ctgtttttcc aacaacagta aattataatc ggaaaagata aaaataaaaa gaaataaaaa
     6241 aggtgggacc gacaagaaga agacatcaag tggggtgcca cgtcagaagg cataagaaaa
     6301 gatttcatct ttccgcatgt atccgatccc aatcggctta aatctcaata tcgattattg
     6361 tttttatttt tttgaaaaaa cacttgagaa tctgcagaaa cacgagaaaa aaaagaaaag
     6421 tttcaaagct ttttaagagc ttaaaaattt gctttgaagc ttcaaatatt cttatgaact
     6481 aaaaagaaga aaaaagcttt tgtttctttt tccttagcag cagaatgatt tttgtttcca
     6541 aaattattac tatttagttt ctctcgtgct cttctcttga gcaaatacag attcgttaat
     6601 tttgctgaag aagaagaact ctgtttcttc cctgcaccaa accaattttt tcgttctttc
     6661 tataaaccaa tggacacgta tgccggcgct tatgatagac aatcaagaga aagagagaac
     6721 tcttctgccg cctctccagc tacacagaga tctgccaacg aggataaagc tgctgattta
     6781 caaagagagg tagagagaga tgggggtagg tttagatttg tgggtcattt ctctgaggct
     6841 cctggtacat cagcctttgg tactgctgaa cggcctgaat ttgaaagaat attaaatgag
     6901 tgtcgggccg gtcgactaaa tatgataata gtttatgatg tatctaggtt cagtagactc
     6961 aaagttatgg atgcaattcc gatcgtgagc gagctacttg cactcggtgt tactatcgta
     7021 agtacacaag aaggtgtatt caggcagggt aatgtgatgg accttataca ccttattatg
     7081 cgactcgacg ctagccataa agagtcatca ctgaagagtg ctaaaatctt ggacaccaag
     7141 aacctgcaaa gggagcttgg aggctatgta ggaggaaaag ctccgtatgg tttcgaactc
     7201 gtgagtgaga caaaagagat taccagaaat ggtaggatgg tgaacgtggt tattaataag
     7261 ctagctcata gcacaacccc tctcacaggg ccttttgagt tcgaacctga cgttattaga
     7321 tggtggtgga gagagatcaa aactcacaaa catcttccat ttaagccagg tagccaggct
     7381 gctatccacc ctggatctat cactgggctt tgtaaaagga tggatgctga cgcagtgcca
     7441 actcgagggg aaacaatcgg taagaagact gcatcttccg cttgggatcc cgctacagtt
     7501 atgagaatcc ttcgggatcc gcgtattgct ggattcgccg cagaagtcat ttataagaaa
     7561 aaacctgatg gtactcctac tacaaaaatc gaaggttata ggatccaaag ggatcctatt
     7621 actttgcgtc cagttgaatt agactgtgga ccgatcatcg aacctgccga gtggtacgag
     7681 ttgcaggcct ggcttgatgg tagagggcgt ggaaagggtt tatctcgggg acaggcaatt
     7741 ttgtcagcaa tggataagct ttattgtgag tgtggggctg ttatgacatc aaaacgtgga
     7801 gaagagtcaa tcaaggattc ttacaggtgc agacgtcgta aagtggtgga cccttctgct
     7861 ccaggacagc atgagggtac atgcaacgtt tctatggctg ctcttgataa atttgtggcc
     7921 gaacgtattt tcaacaagat tagacacgct gaaggggatg aggaaacttt agctcttctt
     7981 tgggaggctg cccggcgttt tggtaagcta acagaggcac cagaaaaaag tggcgaaaga
     8041 gctaatttgg tagccgaaag agcagacgcc ttgaatgcat tggaagaact ttacgaagat
     8101 agggctgccg gagcatatga tggaccagtt ggtcggaagc atttcaggaa gcaacaagct
     8161 gcactaactt tgagacagca aggcgcagag gagcgactcg cagagcttga ggccgccgag
     8221 gccccaaagc ttccactcga tcaatggttt cctgaggatg ccgacgctga tcctacaggt
     8281 ccaaagagct ggtggggaag agctagcgta gacgataaga gagtgtttgt gggtctattt
     8341 gttgacaaga ttgtagttac taagtccact acgggtcgag gacagggcac tcccatcgaa
     8401 aagagagcca gtattacctg ggcaaagcct ccaaccgatg atgatgaaga cgatgcacaa
     8461 gatggtaccg aggatgtggc agcataataa gcttagtact atactacaac atttccatat
     8521 tttttttaga ttgttagcta atttcccctg gagataattg taaattgttt caatgagagg
     8581 aatatacaat acatagatcg taattgatca atgcgtattt gcatgttggt aagagactct
     8641 tatcaagaat cccatctctt gcttgctttt ttttgttgtc ttccctttga tagggtttgt
     8701 ttttcttgtt tcagtgactt tctatgttaa aagataatgt cagtaaaagg atttggtttt
     8761 ctattattct gaatcgatta cggaagattc ttgcttaatt ccaatctata caagtatcgt
     8821 gaaataatga ccgtttatgt gattaggaga cgtgtttcat taataaaata taagatcaat
     8881 acattgttag tagtgataaa ctatgtacaa attgtattga ttgtaaaaga aacacaatag
     8941 gttccttttt tctacaatat attgtgacag actctctgtt ttaacgaatg aattaaattt
     9001 gtcaacgaaa aaattaaaga atgatgtgat cactttgcac cttggttcat cttcagaggc
     9061 ttctgcatgt tccatgcatt gaggctctct acggtcacag gttgtgagcc gttgttaaag
     9121 acaaacaaat gcgct
//
