# Supplementary material for: An integrase toolbox to record gene-expression during plant development
Source: bioRxiv preprint, doi:10.1101/2022.09.16.508262, version 2 (2022-09-26)
Supplement: Suppdata5 [file 508262_file05.zip › gb Files/L1P56 (p35S-UbQ-PhiC31-NLS-tUBQ1).gb]

LOCUS       L1P56_-_p35S:UbQ:PhiC31 8734 bp ds-DNA     circular     09-SEP-2022
DEFINITION  .
FEATURES             Location/Qualifiers
     misc_feature    263..285
                     /label="LB T-DNA repeat"
                     /ApEinfo_revcolor="#b1ff67"
                     /ApEinfo_fwdcolor="#b1ff67"
     primer_bind     290..315
                     /label=">pNL_oligo_248"
                     /ApEinfo_revcolor="#f58a5e"
                     /ApEinfo_fwdcolor="#f58a5e"
     polyA_signal    293..469
                     /label="CaMV poly(A) signal"
                     /ApEinfo_revcolor="#f58a5e"
                     /ApEinfo_fwdcolor="#f58a5e"
     primer_bind     402..423
                     /label=">pNL_oligo_1355"
                     /ApEinfo_revcolor="#84b0dc"
                     /ApEinfo_fwdcolor="#84b0dc"
     misc_feature    complement(499..674)
                     /label="CaMV terminator"
                     /ApEinfo_revcolor="#ffef86"
                     /ApEinfo_fwdcolor="#ffef86"
     CDS             complement(679..1704)
                     /label="hygromycin B phosphotransferase"
                     /ApEinfo_revcolor="#85dae9"
                     /ApEinfo_fwdcolor="#85dae9"
     primer_bind     1009..1028
                     /label=">pNL_oligo_2766"
                     /ApEinfo_revcolor="#85dae9"
                     /ApEinfo_fwdcolor="#85dae9"
     misc_feature    1120..1128
                     /label="DraIII"
                     /ApEinfo_revcolor="#85dae9"
                     /ApEinfo_fwdcolor="#85dae9"
     misc_feature    1413..1421
                     /label="DraIII"
                     /ApEinfo_revcolor="#faac61"
                     /ApEinfo_fwdcolor="#faac61"
     misc_feature    complement(1457..1476)
                     /label=">pNL_oligo_2767"
                     /ApEinfo_revcolor="#d6b295"
                     /ApEinfo_fwdcolor="#d6b295"
     primer_bind     1636..1659
                     /label=">pNL_oligo_2672"
                     /ApEinfo_revcolor="#75c6a9"
                     /ApEinfo_fwdcolor="#75c6a9"
     promoter        complement(1721..2066)
                     /label="CaMV 35S promoter"
                     /ApEinfo_revcolor="#0000ff"
                     /ApEinfo_fwdcolor="#0000ff"
     primer_bind     1752..1770
                     /label=">pNL_oligo_3106"
                     /ApEinfo_revcolor="#ff9ccd"
                     /ApEinfo_fwdcolor="#ff9ccd"
     misc_feature    complement(1814..1836)
                     /label=">pNL_oligo_1354"
                     /ApEinfo_revcolor="#f8d3a9"
                     /ApEinfo_fwdcolor="#f8d3a9"
     misc_feature    1836..1841
                     /label="BpiI"
                     /ApEinfo_revcolor="#9eafd2"
                     /ApEinfo_fwdcolor="#9eafd2"
     misc_feature    complement(1853..1858)
                     /label="BpiI"
                     /ApEinfo_revcolor="#f58a5e"
                     /ApEinfo_fwdcolor="#f58a5e"
     CDS             complement(2064..2330)
                     /label="LacZ-alpha fragment of beta-galactosidase"
                     /ApEinfo_revcolor="#85dae9"
                     /ApEinfo_fwdcolor="#85dae9"
     misc_feature    complement(2078..2083)
                     /label="BpiI"
                     /ApEinfo_revcolor="#84b0dc"
                     /ApEinfo_fwdcolor="#84b0dc"
     CDS             complement(2148..2216)
                     /label="LacZ alpha"
                     /ApEinfo_revcolor="#84b0dc"
                     /ApEinfo_fwdcolor="#84b0dc"
     primer_bind     2261..2281
                     /label=">pNL_oligo_2699"
                     /ApEinfo_revcolor="#ffef86"
                     /ApEinfo_fwdcolor="#ffef86"
     primer_bind     2261..2284
                     /label="M13F(-47)"
                     /ApEinfo_revcolor="#b1ff67"
                     /ApEinfo_fwdcolor="#b1ff67"
     primer_bind     2261..2284
                     /label=">pNL_oligo_2215"
                     /ApEinfo_revcolor="#c6c9d1"
                     /ApEinfo_fwdcolor="#c6c9d1"
     misc_feature    complement(2261..2284)
                     /label=">pNL_oligo_2216"
                     /ApEinfo_revcolor="#84b0dc"
                     /ApEinfo_fwdcolor="#84b0dc"
     misc_feature    complement(2263..2284)
                     /label=">pNL_oligo_3070"
                     /ApEinfo_revcolor="#85dae9"
                     /ApEinfo_fwdcolor="#85dae9"
     primer_bind     2267..2284
                     /label="M13F(-41)"
                     /ApEinfo_revcolor="#b1ff67"
                     /ApEinfo_fwdcolor="#b1ff67"
     primer_bind     2282..2304
                     /label=">pNL_oligo_552"
                     /ApEinfo_revcolor="#f8d3a9"
                     /ApEinfo_fwdcolor="#f8d3a9"
     primer_bind     2287..2304
                     /label="M13F(-21)"
                     /ApEinfo_revcolor="#b1ff67"
                     /ApEinfo_fwdcolor="#b1ff67"
     primer_bind     2288..2303
                     /label=">pNL_oligo_37"
                     /ApEinfo_revcolor="#b1ff67"
                     /ApEinfo_fwdcolor="#b1ff67"
     primer_bind     2288..2304
                     /label="M13 fwd"
                     /ApEinfo_revcolor="#b1ff67"
                     /ApEinfo_fwdcolor="#b1ff67"
     primer_bind     2297..2322
                     /label=">pNL_oligo_1548"
                     /ApEinfo_revcolor="#c6c9d1"
                     /ApEinfo_fwdcolor="#c6c9d1"
     primer_bind     2311..2329
                     /label=">pNL_oligo_3104"
                     /ApEinfo_revcolor="#85dae9"
                     /ApEinfo_fwdcolor="#85dae9"
     promoter        2311..2329
                     /label="T7 promoter"
                     /ApEinfo_revcolor="#0000ff"
                     /ApEinfo_fwdcolor="#0000ff"
     primer_bind     2311..2330
                     /label="T7"
                     /ApEinfo_revcolor="#b1ff67"
                     /ApEinfo_fwdcolor="#b1ff67"
     primer_bind     2312..2328
                     /label=">pNL_oligo_16"
                     /ApEinfo_revcolor="#d6b295"
                     /ApEinfo_fwdcolor="#d6b295"
     misc_feature    complement(2317..2330)
                     /label=">pNL_oligo_2086"
                     /ApEinfo_revcolor="#b7e6d7"
                     /ApEinfo_fwdcolor="#b7e6d7"
     misc_feature    complement(2317..2330)
                     /label=">pNL_oligo_1583"
                     /ApEinfo_revcolor="#84b0dc"
                     /ApEinfo_fwdcolor="#84b0dc"
     5'UTR           3692..3753
                     /label="Omega\leader"
                     /ApEinfo_revcolor="#85dae9"
                     /ApEinfo_fwdcolor="#85dae9"
     CDS             3994..4053
                     /label="Ubtag-P Arabidopsis IDTco"
                     /ApEinfo_revcolor="#ff9ccd"
                     /ApEinfo_fwdcolor="#ff9ccd"
     CDS             4060..5895
                     /label="PhiC31plant-NLS stop without start CDS"
                     /ApEinfo_revcolor="#f58a5e"
                     /ApEinfo_fwdcolor="#f58a5e"
     misc_feature    5900..6399
                     /label="tUBQ1"
                     /ApEinfo_revcolor="#d59687"
                     /ApEinfo_fwdcolor="#d59687"
     source          6406..2330
                     /label="source:synthetic DNA construct"
                     /ApEinfo_revcolor="#ff9ccd"
                     /ApEinfo_fwdcolor="#ff9ccd"
     misc_feature    complement(6426..6445)
                     /label=">pNL_oligo_513"
                     /ApEinfo_revcolor="#b7e6d7"
                     /ApEinfo_fwdcolor="#b7e6d7"
     misc_feature    complement(6434..6453)
                     /label=">pNL_oligo_514"
                     /ApEinfo_revcolor="#c6c9d1"
                     /ApEinfo_fwdcolor="#c6c9d1"
     misc_feature    6447..6471
                     /label="RB T-DNA repeat"
                     /ApEinfo_revcolor="#b1ff67"
                     /ApEinfo_fwdcolor="#b1ff67"
     misc_feature    complement(6447..6471)
                     /label=">pNL_oligo_3103"
                     /ApEinfo_revcolor="#f8d3a9"
                     /ApEinfo_fwdcolor="#f8d3a9"
     misc_feature    complement(6466..6516)
                     /label=">pNL_oligo_1763"
                     /ApEinfo_revcolor="#85dae9"
                     /ApEinfo_fwdcolor="#85dae9"
     primer_bind     6487..6522
                     /label=">pNL_oligo_1764"
                     /ApEinfo_revcolor="#84b0dc"
                     /ApEinfo_fwdcolor="#84b0dc"
     rep_origin      complement(6562..7150)
                     /label="ori"
                     /ApEinfo_revcolor="#666666"
                     /ApEinfo_fwdcolor="#666666"
     CDS             complement(7321..8136)
                     /label="aminoglycoside phosphotransferase"
                     /ApEinfo_revcolor="#85dae9"
                     /ApEinfo_fwdcolor="#85dae9"
     primer_bind     7722..7749
                     /label=">pNL_oligo_1293"
                     /ApEinfo_revcolor="#ff9ccd"
                     /ApEinfo_fwdcolor="#ff9ccd"
     misc_feature    complement(7722..7749)
                     /label=">pNL_oligo_1294"
                     /ApEinfo_revcolor="#ff9ccd"
                     /ApEinfo_fwdcolor="#ff9ccd"
     primer_bind     7727..7749
                     /label=">pNL_oligo_1590"
                     /ApEinfo_revcolor="#d6b295"
                     /ApEinfo_fwdcolor="#d6b295"
     primer_bind     7730..7750
                     /label=">pNL_oligo_1587"
                     /ApEinfo_revcolor="#c6c9d1"
                     /ApEinfo_fwdcolor="#c6c9d1"
     misc_feature    complement(7770..7806)
                     /label=">pNL_oligo_2197"
                     /ApEinfo_revcolor="#85dae9"
                     /ApEinfo_fwdcolor="#85dae9"
     misc_feature    8233..8241
                     /label="DraIII"
                     /ApEinfo_revcolor="#f8d3a9"
                     /ApEinfo_fwdcolor="#f8d3a9"
     primer_bind     8305..8324
                     /label=">pNL_oligo_1275"
                     /ApEinfo_revcolor="#b4abac"
                     /ApEinfo_fwdcolor="#b4abac"
     misc_feature    complement(8305..8324)
                     /label=">pNL_oligo_1276"
                     /ApEinfo_revcolor="#85dae9"
                     /ApEinfo_fwdcolor="#85dae9"
     rep_origin      8427..128
                     /label="pSa ori"
                     /ApEinfo_revcolor="#666666"
                     /ApEinfo_fwdcolor="#666666"
ORIGIN
        1 atgttcaatt agcttttcaa ttatgaatat atatatcaat tattggtcgc ccttggcttg
       61 tggacaatgc gctacgcgca ccggctccgc ccgtggacaa ccgcaagcgg ttgcccaccg
      121 tcgagcgcca gcgcctttgc ccacaacccg gcggccggcc gcaacagatc gttttataaa
      181 tttttttttt tgaaaaagaa aaagcccgaa aggcggcaac ctctcgggct tctggatttc
      241 cgatccccgg aattagagat cttggcagga tatattgtgg tgtaacgtta tcgatctgga
      301 ttttagtact ggattttggt tttaggaatt agaaatttta ttgatagaag tattttacaa
      361 atacaaatac atactaaggg tttcttatat gctcaacaca tgagcgaaac cctataagaa
      421 ccctaatttc ccttatcggg aaactactca cacattattt atggagaaaa tagagagaga
      481 tagatttgta gagagagact ggtgatttca gcgtaccgaa ttaattctcc cgcgaccagc
      541 cgagcgagct tagcgaactg tggacgagaa ctgtgccacc aagcgtaagg ccgttctctc
      601 gcatttgcct tgctaggctc gcgcgagttg ctggctgagg cgttctcgaa atcagctctt
      661 gttcggtcgg catctactct attcctttgc cctcggacga gtgctggggc gtcggtttcc
      721 actatcggcg agtacttcta cacagccatc ggtccagacg gccgcgcttc tgcgggcgat
      781 ttgtgtacgc ccgacagtcc cggctccgga tcggacgatt gcgtcgcatc gaccctgcgc
      841 ccaagctgca tcatcgaaat tgccgtcaac caagctctga tagagttggt caagaccaat
      901 gcggagcata tacgcccgga ggcgtggcga tcctgcaagc tccggatgcc tccgctcgaa
      961 gtagcgcgtc tgctgctcca tacaagccaa ccacggcctc cagaagaaga tgttggcgac
     1021 ctcgtattgg gaatccccga acatcgcctc gctccagtca atgaccgctg ttatgcggcc
     1081 attgtccgtc aggacattgt tggagccgaa atccgcgtgc acgaggtgcc ggacttcggg
     1141 gcagtcctcg gcccaaagca tcagctcatc gagagcctgc gcgacggacg cactgacggt
     1201 gtcgtccatc acagtttgcc agtgatacac atggggatca gcaatcgcgc atatgaaatc
     1261 acgccatgta gtgtattgac cgattccttg cggtccgaat gggccgaacc cgctcgtctg
     1321 gctaagatcg gccgcagcga tcgcatccat agcctccgcg accggctgaa gaacagcggg
     1381 cagttcggtt tcaggcaggt cttgcaacgt gacaccctgt gcacggcggg agatgcaata
     1441 ggtcaggctc tcgctgaact ccccaatgtc aagcacttcc ggaatcggga gcgcggccga
     1501 tgcaaagtgc cgataaacat aacgatcttt gtagaaacca tcggcgcagc tatttacccg
     1561 caggacatat ccacgccctc ctacatcgaa gctgaaagca cgagattctt cgccctccga
     1621 gagctgcatc aggtcggaga cgctgtcgaa cttttcgatc agaaacttct cgacagacgt
     1681 cgcggtgagt tcaggctttt tcatagggat cagcttgggc tgtcctctcc aaatgaaatg
     1741 aacttcctta tatagaggaa gggtcttgcg aaggatagtg ggattgtgcg tcatccctta
     1801 cgtcagtgga gatgtcacat caatccactt gctttgaaga cgtggttgga acgtcttctt
     1861 tttccacgat gctcctcgtg ggtgggggtc catctttggg accactgtcg gcagaggcat
     1921 cttgaatgat agcctttcct ttatcgcaat gatggcattt gtaggagcca ccttcctttt
     1981 ctactgtcct ttcgatgaag tgacagatag ctgggcaatg gaatccgagg aggtttcccg
     2041 aaattaccct ttgttgaaaa gtctcaatag ccctttggtc ttctgagact gtatctttga
     2101 catttttgga gtaggggtac gataacatta acgtttacaa tttcgcgcca ttcgccattc
     2161 aggctgcgca actgttggga agggcgatcg gtgcgggcct cttcgctatt acgccagctg
     2221 gcgaaagggg gatgtgctgc aaggcgatta agttgggtaa cgccagggtt ttcccagtca
     2281 cgacgttgta aaacgacggc cagtgaattg taatacgact cactataggg cttggaggaa
     2341 ttccaatccc acaaaaatct gagcttaaca gcacagttgc tcctctcaga gcagaatcgg
     2401 gtattcaaca ccctcatatc aactactacg ttgtgtataa cggtccacat gccggtatat
     2461 acgatgactg gggttgtaca aaggcggcaa caaacggcgt tcccggagtt gcacacaaga
     2521 aatttgccac tattacagag gcaagagcag cagctgacgc gtacacaaca agtcagcaaa
     2581 cagacaggtt gaacttcatc cccaaaggag aagctcaact caagcccaag agctttgcta
     2641 aggccctaac aagcccacca aagcaaaaag cccactggct cacgctagga accaaaaggc
     2701 ccagcagtga tccagcccca aaagagatct cctttgcccc ggagattaca atggacgatt
     2761 tcctctatct ttacgatcta ggaaggaagt tcgaaggtga aggtgacgac actatgttca
     2821 ccactgataa tgagaaggtt agcctcttca atttcagaaa gaatgctgac ccacagatgg
     2881 ttagagaggc ctacgcagca agtctcatca agacgatcta cccgagtaac aatctccagg
     2941 agatcaaata ccttcccaag aaggttaaag atgcagtcaa aagattcagg actaattgca
     3001 tcaagaacac agagaaagac atatttctca agatcagaag tactattcca gtatggacga
     3061 ttcaaggctt gcttcataaa ccaaggcaag taatagagat tggagtctct aaaaaggtag
     3121 ttcctactga atctaaggcc atgcatggag tctaagattc aaatcgagga tctaacagaa
     3181 ctcgccgtca agactggcga acagttcata cagagtcttt tacgactcaa tgacaagaag
     3241 aaaatcttcg tcaacatggt ggagcacgac actctggtct actccaaaaa tgtcaaagat
     3301 acagtctcag aagatcaaag ggctattgag acttttcaac aaaggataat ttcgggaaac
     3361 ctcctcggat tccattgccc agctatctgt cacttcatcg aaaggacagt agaaaaggaa
     3421 ggtggctcct acaaatgcca tcattgcgat aaaggaaagg ctatcattca agatctctct
     3481 gccgacagtg gtcccaaaga tggaccccca cccacgagga gcatcgtgga aaaagaagag
     3541 gttccaacca cgtctacaaa gcaagtggat tgatgtgaca tctccactga cgtaagggat
     3601 gacgcacaat cccactatcc ttcgcaagac ccttcctcta tataaggaag ttcatttcat
     3661 ttggagagga cacgctcgag tataagagct catttttaca acaattacca acaacaacaa
     3721 acaacaaaca acattacaat tacatttaca attatcgata caatgcaaat cttcgttaaa
     3781 actctgacgg gcaaaacgat cacgttagaa gtagagccat ccgatacgat agaaaacgtg
     3841 aaggctaaaa ttcaggacaa agagggaata ccgcctgacc aacagaggct catttttgca
     3901 ggcaagcagc ttgaagatgg tcgaacactg agtgattaca acatccaaaa ggagagcact
     3961 ctgcatctag tcttacgtct gcgagggggc CAAcatggta gcggtgcgtg gttgctgccc
     4021 gtgagtctcg tgaagaggaa gacgactctt gctggagccg acacgtatgc cggcgcttat
     4081 gatagacaat caagagaaag agagaactct tctgccgcct ctccagctac acagagatct
     4141 gccaacgagg ataaagctgc tgatttacaa agagaggtag agagagatgg gggtaggttt
     4201 agatttgtgg gtcatttctc tgaggctcct ggtacatcag cctttggtac tgctgaacgg
     4261 cctgaatttg aaagaatatt aaatgagtgt cgggccggtc gactaaatat gataatagtt
     4321 tatgatgtat ctaggttcag tagactcaaa gttatggatg caattccgat cgtgagcgag
     4381 ctacttgcac tcggtgttac tatcgtaagt acacaagaag gtgtattcag gcagggtaat
     4441 gtgatggacc ttatacacct tattatgcga ctcgacgcta gccataaaga gtcatcactg
     4501 aagagtgcta aaatcttgga caccaagaac ctgcaaaggg agcttggagg ctatgtagga
     4561 ggaaaagctc cgtatggttt cgaactcgtg agtgagacaa aagagattac cagaaatggt
     4621 aggatggtga acgtggttat taataagcta gctcatagca caacccctct cacagggcct
     4681 tttgagttcg aacctgacgt tattagatgg tggtggagag agatcaaaac tcacaaacat
     4741 cttccattta agccaggtag ccaggctgct atccaccctg gatctatcac tgggctttgt
     4801 aaaaggatgg atgctgacgc agtgccaact cgaggggaaa caatcggtaa gaagactgca
     4861 tcttccgctt gggatcccgc tacagttatg agaatccttc gggatccgcg tattgctgga
     4921 ttcgccgcag aagtcattta taagaaaaaa cctgatggta ctcctactac aaaaatcgaa
     4981 ggttatagga tccaaaggga tcctattact ttgcgtccag ttgaattaga ctgtggaccg
     5041 atcatcgaac ctgccgagtg gtacgagttg caggcctggc ttgatggtag agggcgtgga
     5101 aagggtttat ctcggggaca ggcaattttg tcagcaatgg ataagcttta ttgtgagtgt
     5161 ggggctgtta tgacatcaaa acgtggagaa gagtcaatca aggattctta caggtgcaga
     5221 cgtcgtaaag tggtggaccc ttctgctcca ggacagcatg agggtacatg caacgtttct
     5281 atggctgctc ttgataaatt tgtggccgaa cgtattttca acaagattag acacgctgaa
     5341 ggggatgagg aaactttagc tcttctttgg gaggctgccc ggcgttttgg taagctaaca
     5401 gaggcaccag aaaaaagtgg cgaaagagct aatttggtag ccgaaagagc agacgccttg
     5461 aatgcattgg aagaacttta cgaagatagg gctgccggag catatgatgg accagttggt
     5521 cggaagcatt tcaggaagca acaagctgca ctaactttga gacagcaagg cgcagaggag
     5581 cgactcgcag agcttgaggc cgccgaggcc ccaaagcttc cactcgatca atggtttcct
     5641 gaggatgccg acgctgatcc tacaggtcca aagagctggt ggggaagagc tagcgtagac
     5701 gataagagag tgtttgtggg tctatttgtt gacaagattg tagttactaa gtccactacg
     5761 ggtcgaggac agggcactcc catcgaaaag agagccagta ttacctgggc aaagcctcca
     5821 accgatgatg atgaagacga tgcacaagat ggtaccgagg atgtggcagc accaaaaaaa
     5881 aagaggaagg tgtaagctta gagactctta tcaagaatcc catctcttgc ttgctttttt
     5941 ttgttgtctt ccctttgata gggtttgttt ttcttgtttc agtgactttc tatgttaaaa
     6001 gataatgtca gtaaaaggat ttggttttct attattctga atcgattacg gaagattctt
     6061 gcttaattcc aatctataca agtatcgtga aataatgacc gtttatgtga ttaggagacg
     6121 tgtttcatta ataaaatata agatcaatac attgttagta gtgataaact atgtacaaat
     6181 tgtattgatt gtaaaagaaa cacaataggt tccttttttc tacaatatat tgtgacagac
     6241 tctctgtttt aacgaatgaa ttaaatttgt caacgaaaaa attaaagaat gatgtgatca
     6301 ctttgcacct tggttcatct tcagaggctt ctgcatgttc catgcattga ggctctctac
     6361 ggtcacaggt tgtgagccgt tgttaaagac aaacaaatgc gctaccacag aatcagggga
     6421 taacgcagga aagaacatga aggccttgac aggatatatt ggcgggtaaa ctaagtcgct
     6481 gtatgtgttt gtttgagatc tcatgtgagc aaaaggccag caaaaggcca ggaaccgtaa
     6541 aaaggccgcg ttgctggcgt ttttccatag gctccgcccc cctgacgagc atcacaaaaa
     6601 tcgacgctca agtcagaggt ggcgaaaccc gacaggacta taaagatacc aggcgtttcc
     6661 ccctggaagc tccctcgtgc gctctcctgt tccgaccctg ccgcttaccg gatacctgtc
     6721 cgcctttctc ccttcgggaa gcgtggcgct ttctcatagc tcacgctgta ggtatctcag
     6781 ttcggtgtag gtcgttcgct ccaagctggg ctgtgtgcac gaaccccccg ttcagcccga
     6841 ccgctgcgcc ttatccggta actatcgtct tgagtccaac ccggtaagac acgacttatc
     6901 gccactggca gcagccactg gtaacaggat tagcagagcg aggtatgtag gcggtgctac
     6961 agagttcttg aagtggtggc ctaactacgg ctacactaga agaacagtat ttggtatctg
     7021 cgctctgctg aagccagtta ccttcggaag aagagttggt agctcttgat ccggcaaaca
     7081 aaccaccgct ggtagcggtg gtttttttgt ttgcaagcag cagattacgc gcagaaaaaa
     7141 aggatctcaa gaagatcctt tgatcttttc tacggggtct gacgctcagt ggaacgaaaa
     7201 ctcacgttaa gggattttgg tcatgagatt atcaaaaagg atcttcacct agatcctttt
     7261 aaattaaaaa tgaagtttta aatcaatcta aagtatatat gtgtaacatt ggtctagtga
     7321 ttagaaaaac tcatcgagca tcaaatgaaa ctgcaattta ttcatatcag gattatcaat
     7381 accatatttt tgaaaaagcc gtttctgtaa tgaaggagaa aactcaccga ggcagttcca
     7441 taggatggca agatcctggt atcggtctgc gattccgact cgtccaacat caatacaacc
     7501 tattaatttc ccctcgtcaa aaataaggtt atcaagtgag aaatcaccat gagtgacgac
     7561 tgaatccggt gagaatggca aaagtttatg catttctttc cagacttgtt caacaggcca
     7621 gccattacgc tcgtcatcaa aatcactcgc atcaaccaaa ccgttattca ttcgtgattg
     7681 cgcctgagcg agacgaaata cgcgatcgct gttaaaagga caattacaaa caggaatcga
     7741 atgcaaccgg cgcaggaaca ctgccagcgc atcaacaata ttttcacctg aatcaggata
     7801 ttcttctaat acctggaatg ctgttttccc tgggatcgca gtggtgagta accatgcatc
     7861 atcaggagta cggataaaat gcttgatggt cggaagaggc ataaattccg tcagccagtt
     7921 tagtctgacc atctcatctg taacaacatt ggcaacgcta cctttgccat gtttcagaaa
     7981 caactctggc gcatcgggct tcccatacaa tcggtagatt gtcgcacctg attgcccgac
     8041 attatcgcga gcccatttat acccatataa atcagcatcc atgttggaat ttaatcgcgg
     8101 ccttgagcaa gacgtttccc gttgaatatg gctcataaca ccccttgtat tactgtttat
     8161 gtaagcagac agttttattg ttcatgatga tatattttta tcttgtgcaa tgtaacatca
     8221 gagattttga gacacaacgt ggctttgttg aataaatcga acttttgctg agttgaagga
     8281 tcagatcacg catcttcccg acaacgcaga ccgttccgtg gcaaagcaaa agttcaaaat
     8341 caccaactgg tccacctaca acaaagctct catcaaccgt ggctccctca ctttctggct
     8401 ggatgatggg gcgattcagg cgatccccat ccaacagccc gccgtcgagc gggctttttt
     8461 atccccggaa gcctgtggat agagggtagt tatccacgtg aaaccgctaa tgccccgcaa
     8521 agccttgatt cacggggctt tccggcccgc tccaaaaact atccacgtga aatcgctaat
     8581 cagggtacgt gaaatcgcta atcggagtac gtgaaatcgc taataaggtc acgtgaaatc
     8641 gctaatcaaa aaggcacgtg agaacgctaa tagccctttc agatcaacag cttgcaaaca
     8701 cccctcgctc cggcaagtag ttacagcaag tagt
//
