# Supplementary material for: An integrase toolbox to record gene-expression during plant development
Source: bioRxiv preprint, doi:10.1101/2022.09.16.508262, version 2 (2022-09-26)
Supplement: Suppdata5 [file 508262_file05.zip › gb Files/L1P38 (p35S_XVE-PhiC31-tUBQ1).gb]

LOCUS       L1P38:_p35S_XVE:PhiC31 10004 bp ds-DNA     circular     09-SEP-2022
DEFINITION  .
FEATURES             Location/Qualifiers
     misc_feature    264..286
                     /label="LB T-DNA repeat"
                     /ApEinfo_revcolor="#b1ff67"
                     /ApEinfo_fwdcolor="#b1ff67"
     primer_bind     291..316
                     /label=">pNL_oligo_248"
                     /ApEinfo_revcolor="#f58a5e"
                     /ApEinfo_fwdcolor="#f58a5e"
     polyA_signal    294..470
                     /label="CaMV poly(A) signal"
                     /ApEinfo_revcolor="#f58a5e"
                     /ApEinfo_fwdcolor="#f58a5e"
     primer_bind     403..424
                     /label=">pNL_oligo_1355"
                     /ApEinfo_revcolor="#84b0dc"
                     /ApEinfo_fwdcolor="#84b0dc"
     misc_feature    complement(500..675)
                     /label="CaMV terminator"
                     /ApEinfo_revcolor="#ffef86"
                     /ApEinfo_fwdcolor="#ffef86"
     CDS             complement(680..1705)
                     /label="hygromycin B phosphotransferase"
                     /ApEinfo_revcolor="#85dae9"
                     /ApEinfo_fwdcolor="#85dae9"
     primer_bind     1010..1029
                     /label=">pNL_oligo_2766"
                     /ApEinfo_revcolor="#85dae9"
                     /ApEinfo_fwdcolor="#85dae9"
     misc_feature    1121..1129
                     /label="DraIII"
                     /ApEinfo_revcolor="#85dae9"
                     /ApEinfo_fwdcolor="#85dae9"
     misc_feature    1414..1422
                     /label="DraIII"
                     /ApEinfo_revcolor="#faac61"
                     /ApEinfo_fwdcolor="#faac61"
     misc_feature    complement(1458..1477)
                     /label=">pNL_oligo_2767"
                     /ApEinfo_revcolor="#d6b295"
                     /ApEinfo_fwdcolor="#d6b295"
     primer_bind     1637..1660
                     /label=">pNL_oligo_2672"
                     /ApEinfo_revcolor="#75c6a9"
                     /ApEinfo_fwdcolor="#75c6a9"
     promoter        complement(1722..2067)
                     /label="CaMV 35S promoter"
                     /ApEinfo_revcolor="#0000ff"
                     /ApEinfo_fwdcolor="#0000ff"
     primer_bind     1753..1771
                     /label=">pNL_oligo_3106"
                     /ApEinfo_revcolor="#ff9ccd"
                     /ApEinfo_fwdcolor="#ff9ccd"
     misc_feature    complement(1815..1837)
                     /label=">pNL_oligo_1354"
                     /ApEinfo_revcolor="#f8d3a9"
                     /ApEinfo_fwdcolor="#f8d3a9"
     misc_feature    1837..1842
                     /label="BpiI"
                     /ApEinfo_revcolor="#9eafd2"
                     /ApEinfo_fwdcolor="#9eafd2"
     misc_feature    complement(1854..1859)
                     /label="BpiI"
                     /ApEinfo_revcolor="#f58a5e"
                     /ApEinfo_fwdcolor="#f58a5e"
     CDS             complement(2065..2331)
                     /label="LacZ-alpha fragment of beta-galactosidase"
                     /ApEinfo_revcolor="#85dae9"
                     /ApEinfo_fwdcolor="#85dae9"
     misc_feature    complement(2079..2084)
                     /label="BpiI"
                     /ApEinfo_revcolor="#84b0dc"
                     /ApEinfo_fwdcolor="#84b0dc"
     CDS             complement(2149..2217)
                     /label="LacZ alpha"
                     /ApEinfo_revcolor="#84b0dc"
                     /ApEinfo_fwdcolor="#84b0dc"
     primer_bind     2262..2282
                     /label=">pNL_oligo_2699"
                     /ApEinfo_revcolor="#ffef86"
                     /ApEinfo_fwdcolor="#ffef86"
     primer_bind     2262..2285
                     /label="M13F(-47)"
                     /ApEinfo_revcolor="#b1ff67"
                     /ApEinfo_fwdcolor="#b1ff67"
     primer_bind     2262..2285
                     /label=">pNL_oligo_2215"
                     /ApEinfo_revcolor="#c6c9d1"
                     /ApEinfo_fwdcolor="#c6c9d1"
     misc_feature    complement(2262..2285)
                     /label=">pNL_oligo_2216"
                     /ApEinfo_revcolor="#84b0dc"
                     /ApEinfo_fwdcolor="#84b0dc"
     misc_feature    complement(2264..2285)
                     /label=">pNL_oligo_3070"
                     /ApEinfo_revcolor="#85dae9"
                     /ApEinfo_fwdcolor="#85dae9"
     primer_bind     2268..2285
                     /label="M13F(-41)"
                     /ApEinfo_revcolor="#b1ff67"
                     /ApEinfo_fwdcolor="#b1ff67"
     primer_bind     2283..2305
                     /label=">pNL_oligo_552"
                     /ApEinfo_revcolor="#f8d3a9"
                     /ApEinfo_fwdcolor="#f8d3a9"
     primer_bind     2288..2305
                     /label="M13F(-21)"
                     /ApEinfo_revcolor="#b1ff67"
                     /ApEinfo_fwdcolor="#b1ff67"
     primer_bind     2289..2304
                     /label=">pNL_oligo_37"
                     /ApEinfo_revcolor="#b1ff67"
                     /ApEinfo_fwdcolor="#b1ff67"
     primer_bind     2289..2305
                     /label="M13 fwd"
                     /ApEinfo_revcolor="#b1ff67"
                     /ApEinfo_fwdcolor="#b1ff67"
     primer_bind     2298..2323
                     /label=">pNL_oligo_1548"
                     /ApEinfo_revcolor="#c6c9d1"
                     /ApEinfo_fwdcolor="#c6c9d1"
     promoter        2312..2330
                     /label="T7 promoter"
                     /ApEinfo_revcolor="#0000ff"
                     /ApEinfo_fwdcolor="#0000ff"
     primer_bind     2312..2330
                     /label=">pNL_oligo_3104"
                     /ApEinfo_revcolor="#85dae9"
                     /ApEinfo_fwdcolor="#85dae9"
     primer_bind     2312..2331
                     /label="T7"
                     /ApEinfo_revcolor="#b1ff67"
                     /ApEinfo_fwdcolor="#b1ff67"
     primer_bind     2313..2329
                     /label=">pNL_oligo_16"
                     /ApEinfo_revcolor="#d6b295"
                     /ApEinfo_fwdcolor="#d6b295"
     misc_feature    complement(2318..2331)
                     /label=">pNL_oligo_1583"
                     /ApEinfo_revcolor="#84b0dc"
                     /ApEinfo_fwdcolor="#84b0dc"
     misc_feature    complement(2318..2331)
                     /label=">pNL_oligo_2086"
                     /ApEinfo_revcolor="#b7e6d7"
                     /ApEinfo_fwdcolor="#b7e6d7"
     promoter        2358..2777
                     /label="p35S"
                     /ApEinfo_revcolor="#b1ff67"
                     /ApEinfo_fwdcolor="#b1ff67"
     CDS             2805..4256
                     /label="XVE"
                     /ApEinfo_revcolor="#ff0080"
                     /ApEinfo_fwdcolor="#ff0080"
     misc_feature    3636..3641
                     /label="BSA1 SITE"
                     /ApEinfo_revcolor="#b7e6d7"
                     /ApEinfo_fwdcolor="#b7e6d7"
     3'UTR           4276..4370
                     /label="3'UTR"
                     /ApEinfo_revcolor="#ff9ccd"
                     /ApEinfo_fwdcolor="#ff9ccd"
     terminator      4396..4690
                     /label="rbcST"
                     /ApEinfo_revcolor="#ff9ccd"
                     /ApEinfo_fwdcolor="#ff9ccd"
     terminator      4699..4974
                     /label="nosT"
                     /ApEinfo_revcolor="#ff9ccd"
                     /ApEinfo_fwdcolor="#ff9ccd"
     misc_feature    4985..5255
                     /label="LexA"
                     /ApEinfo_revcolor="#84b0dc"
                     /ApEinfo_fwdcolor="#84b0dc"
     promoter        5277..5335
                     /label="minim\35S"
                     /ApEinfo_revcolor="#ff9ccd"
                     /ApEinfo_fwdcolor="#ff9ccd"
     misc_feature    5346..5346
                     /label="GG1"
                     /ApEinfo_revcolor="#ff9ccd"
                     /ApEinfo_fwdcolor="#ff9ccd"
     CDS             5349..7160
                     /label="PhiC31 integrase Plant without stop/start codon CDS"
                     /ApEinfo_revcolor="#f8d3a9"
                     /ApEinfo_fwdcolor="#f8d3a9"
     misc_feature    7161..7166
                     /label="Stop codon"
                     /ApEinfo_revcolor="#b1ff67"
                     /ApEinfo_fwdcolor="#b1ff67"
     misc_feature    7171..7670
                     /label="tUBQ1"
                     /ApEinfo_revcolor="#d59687"
                     /ApEinfo_fwdcolor="#d59687"
     source          7677..2331
                     /label="source:synthetic DNA construct"
                     /ApEinfo_revcolor="#ff9ccd"
                     /ApEinfo_fwdcolor="#ff9ccd"
     misc_feature    complement(7697..7716)
                     /label=">pNL_oligo_513"
                     /ApEinfo_revcolor="#b7e6d7"
                     /ApEinfo_fwdcolor="#b7e6d7"
     misc_feature    complement(7705..7724)
                     /label=">pNL_oligo_514"
                     /ApEinfo_revcolor="#c6c9d1"
                     /ApEinfo_fwdcolor="#c6c9d1"
     misc_feature    7718..7742
                     /label="RB T-DNA repeat"
                     /ApEinfo_revcolor="#b1ff67"
                     /ApEinfo_fwdcolor="#b1ff67"
     misc_feature    complement(7718..7742)
                     /label=">pNL_oligo_3103"
                     /ApEinfo_revcolor="#f8d3a9"
                     /ApEinfo_fwdcolor="#f8d3a9"
     misc_feature    complement(7737..7787)
                     /label=">pNL_oligo_1763"
                     /ApEinfo_revcolor="#85dae9"
                     /ApEinfo_fwdcolor="#85dae9"
     primer_bind     7758..7793
                     /label=">pNL_oligo_1764"
                     /ApEinfo_revcolor="#84b0dc"
                     /ApEinfo_fwdcolor="#84b0dc"
     rep_origin      complement(7833..8421)
                     /label="ori"
                     /ApEinfo_revcolor="#666666"
                     /ApEinfo_fwdcolor="#666666"
     CDS             complement(8592..9407)
                     /label="aminoglycoside phosphotransferase"
                     /ApEinfo_revcolor="#85dae9"
                     /ApEinfo_fwdcolor="#85dae9"
     primer_bind     8993..9020
                     /label=">pNL_oligo_1293"
                     /ApEinfo_revcolor="#ff9ccd"
                     /ApEinfo_fwdcolor="#ff9ccd"
     misc_feature    complement(8993..9020)
                     /label=">pNL_oligo_1294"
                     /ApEinfo_revcolor="#ff9ccd"
                     /ApEinfo_fwdcolor="#ff9ccd"
     primer_bind     8998..9020
                     /label=">pNL_oligo_1590"
                     /ApEinfo_revcolor="#d6b295"
                     /ApEinfo_fwdcolor="#d6b295"
     primer_bind     9001..9021
                     /label=">pNL_oligo_1587"
                     /ApEinfo_revcolor="#c6c9d1"
                     /ApEinfo_fwdcolor="#c6c9d1"
     misc_feature    complement(9041..9077)
                     /label=">pNL_oligo_2197"
                     /ApEinfo_revcolor="#85dae9"
                     /ApEinfo_fwdcolor="#85dae9"
     misc_feature    9504..9512
                     /label="DraIII"
                     /ApEinfo_revcolor="#f8d3a9"
                     /ApEinfo_fwdcolor="#f8d3a9"
     primer_bind     9576..9595
                     /label=">pNL_oligo_1275"
                     /ApEinfo_revcolor="#b4abac"
                     /ApEinfo_fwdcolor="#b4abac"
     misc_feature    complement(9576..9595)
                     /label=">pNL_oligo_1276"
                     /ApEinfo_revcolor="#85dae9"
                     /ApEinfo_fwdcolor="#85dae9"
     rep_origin      9698..129
                     /label="pSa ori"
                     /ApEinfo_revcolor="#666666"
                     /ApEinfo_fwdcolor="#666666"
ORIGIN
        1 tatgttcaat tagcttttca attatgaata tatatatcaa ttattggtcg cccttggctt
       61 gtggacaatg cgctacgcgc accggctccg cccgtggaca accgcaagcg gttgcccacc
      121 gtcgagcgcc agcgcctttg cccacaaccc ggcggccggc cgcaacagat cgttttataa
      181 attttttttt ttgaaaaaga aaaagcccga aaggcggcaa cctctcgggc ttctggattt
      241 ccgatccccg gaattagaga tcttggcagg atatattgtg gtgtaacgtt atcgatctgg
      301 attttagtac tggattttgg ttttaggaat tagaaatttt attgatagaa gtattttaca
      361 aatacaaata catactaagg gtttcttata tgctcaacac atgagcgaaa ccctataaga
      421 accctaattt cccttatcgg gaaactactc acacattatt tatggagaaa atagagagag
      481 atagatttgt agagagagac tggtgatttc agcgtaccga attaattctc ccgcgaccag
      541 ccgagcgagc ttagcgaact gtggacgaga actgtgccac caagcgtaag gccgttctct
      601 cgcatttgcc ttgctaggct cgcgcgagtt gctggctgag gcgttctcga aatcagctct
      661 tgttcggtcg gcatctactc tattcctttg ccctcggacg agtgctgggg cgtcggtttc
      721 cactatcggc gagtacttct acacagccat cggtccagac ggccgcgctt ctgcgggcga
      781 tttgtgtacg cccgacagtc ccggctccgg atcggacgat tgcgtcgcat cgaccctgcg
      841 cccaagctgc atcatcgaaa ttgccgtcaa ccaagctctg atagagttgg tcaagaccaa
      901 tgcggagcat atacgcccgg aggcgtggcg atcctgcaag ctccggatgc ctccgctcga
      961 agtagcgcgt ctgctgctcc atacaagcca accacggcct ccagaagaag atgttggcga
     1021 cctcgtattg ggaatccccg aacatcgcct cgctccagtc aatgaccgct gttatgcggc
     1081 cattgtccgt caggacattg ttggagccga aatccgcgtg cacgaggtgc cggacttcgg
     1141 ggcagtcctc ggcccaaagc atcagctcat cgagagcctg cgcgacggac gcactgacgg
     1201 tgtcgtccat cacagtttgc cagtgataca catggggatc agcaatcgcg catatgaaat
     1261 cacgccatgt agtgtattga ccgattcctt gcggtccgaa tgggccgaac ccgctcgtct
     1321 ggctaagatc ggccgcagcg atcgcatcca tagcctccgc gaccggctga agaacagcgg
     1381 gcagttcggt ttcaggcagg tcttgcaacg tgacaccctg tgcacggcgg gagatgcaat
     1441 aggtcaggct ctcgctgaac tccccaatgt caagcacttc cggaatcggg agcgcggccg
     1501 atgcaaagtg ccgataaaca taacgatctt tgtagaaacc atcggcgcag ctatttaccc
     1561 gcaggacata tccacgccct cctacatcga agctgaaagc acgagattct tcgccctccg
     1621 agagctgcat caggtcggag acgctgtcga acttttcgat cagaaacttc tcgacagacg
     1681 tcgcggtgag ttcaggcttt ttcataggga tcagcttggg ctgtcctctc caaatgaaat
     1741 gaacttcctt atatagagga agggtcttgc gaaggatagt gggattgtgc gtcatccctt
     1801 acgtcagtgg agatgtcaca tcaatccact tgctttgaag acgtggttgg aacgtcttct
     1861 ttttccacga tgctcctcgt gggtgggggt ccatctttgg gaccactgtc ggcagaggca
     1921 tcttgaatga tagcctttcc tttatcgcaa tgatggcatt tgtaggagcc accttccttt
     1981 tctactgtcc tttcgatgaa gtgacagata gctgggcaat ggaatccgag gaggtttccc
     2041 gaaattaccc tttgttgaaa agtctcaata gccctttggt cttctgagac tgtatctttg
     2101 acatttttgg agtaggggta cgataacatt aacgtttaca atttcgcgcc attcgccatt
     2161 caggctgcgc aactgttggg aagggcgatc ggtgcgggcc tcttcgctat tacgccagct
     2221 ggcgaaaggg ggatgtgctg caaggcgatt aagttgggta acgccagggt tttcccagtc
     2281 acgacgttgt aaaacgacgg ccagtgaatt gtaatacgac tcactatagg gcttggagcc
     2341 acgataccgg tggtaccaac atggtggagc acgacactct cgtctactcc aagaatatca
     2401 aagatacagt ctcagaagac cagagggcta ttgagacttt tcaacaaagg gtaatatcgg
     2461 gaaacctcct cggattccat tgcccagcta tctgtcactt catcgaaagg acagtagaaa
     2521 aggaagatgg cttctacaaa tgccatcatt gcgataaagg aaaggctatc gttcaagaat
     2581 gcctctaccg acagtggtcc caaagatgga cccccaccca cgaggaacat cgtggaaaaa
     2641 gaagacgttc caaccacgtc ttcaaagcaa gtggattgat gtgatatctc cactgacgta
     2701 agggatgacg cacaatccca ctatccttcg caagaccctt cctctatata aggaagttca
     2761 tttcatttgg agaggacctc gagtacgtac caattccggg cggaatgaaa gcgttaacgg
     2821 ccaggcaaca agaggtgttt gatctcatcc gtgatcacat cagccagaca ggtatgccgc
     2881 cgacgcgtgc ggaaatcgcg cagcgtttgg ggttccgttc cccaaacgcg gctgaagaac
     2941 atctgaaggc gctggcacgc aaaggcgtta ttgaaattgt ttccggcgca tcacgcggga
     3001 ttcgtctgtt gcaggaagag gaagaagggt tgccgctggt aggtcgtgtg gctgccggtg
     3061 aaccgtcgag cgcccccccg accgatgtca gcctggggga cgagctccac ttagacggcg
     3121 aggacgtggc gatggcgcat gccgacgcgc tagacgattt cgatctggac atgttggggg
     3181 acggggattc cccgggtccg ggatttaccc cccacgactc cgccccctac ggcgctctgg
     3241 atatggccga cttcgagttt gagcagatgt ttaccgatgc ccttggaatt gacgagtacg
     3301 gtggggatcc gtctgctgga gacatgagag ctgccaacct ttggccaagc ccgctcatga
     3361 tcaaacgctc taagaagaac agcctggcct tgtccctgac ggccgaccag atggtcagtg
     3421 ccttgttgga tgctgagccc cccatactct attccgagta tgatcctacc agacccttca
     3481 gtgaagcttc gatgatgggc ttactgacca acctggcaga cagggagctg gttcacatga
     3541 tcaactgggc gaagagggtg ccaggctttg tggatttgac cctccatgat caggtccacc
     3601 ttctagaatg tgcctggcta gagatcctga tgattggtct cgtctggcgc tccatggagc
     3661 acccagtgaa gctactgttt gctcctaact tgctcttgga caggaaccag ggaaaatgtg
     3721 tagagggcat ggtggagatc ttcgacatgc tgctggctac atcatctcgg ttccgcatga
     3781 tgaatctgca gggagaggag tttgtgtgcc tcaaatctat tattttgctt aattctggag
     3841 tgtacacatt tctgtccagc accctgaagt ctctggaaga gaaggaccat atccaccgag
     3901 tcctggacaa gatcacagac actttgatcc acctgatggc caaggcaggc ctgaccctgc
     3961 agcagcagca ccagcggctg gcccagctcc tcctcatcct ctcccacatc aggcacatga
     4021 gtaacaaagg catggagcat ctgtacagca tgaagtgcaa gaacgtggtg cccctctatg
     4081 acctgctgct ggagatgctg gacgcccacc gcctacatgc gcccactagc cgtggagggg
     4141 catccgtgga ggagacggac caaagccact tggccactgc gggctctact tcatcgcatt
     4201 ccttgcaaaa gtattacatc acgggggagg cagagggttt ccctgccaca gtctgagagc
     4261 tccctggcga attcccagag atgttagctg aaatcatcac taatcagata ccaaaatatt
     4321 caaatggaaa tatcaaaaag cttctgtttc atcaaaaatg actcgaccta actgagtaag
     4381 ctagcttgtt cgagtattat ggcattggga aaactgtttt tcttgtacca tttgttgtgc
     4441 ttgtaattta ctgtgttttt tattcggttt tcgctatcga actgtgaaat ggaaatggat
     4501 ggagaagagt taatgaatga tatggtcctt ttgttcattc tcaaattaat attatttgtt
     4561 ttttctctta tttgttgtgt gttgaatttg aaattataag agatatgcaa acattttgtt
     4621 ttgagtaaaa atgtgtcaaa tcgtggcctc taatgaccga agttaatatg aggagtaaaa
     4681 catcccaaac gcggccgcat cgttcaaaca tttggcaata aagtttctta agattgaatc
     4741 ctgttgccgg tcttgcgatg attatcatat aatttctgtt gaattacgtt aagcatgtaa
     4801 taattaacat gtaatgcatg acgttattta tgagatgggt ttttatgatt agagtcccgc
     4861 aattatacat ttaatacgcg atagaaaaca aaatatagcg cgcaaactag gataaattat
     4921 cgcgcgcggt gtcatctatg ttactagatc ggggaattga tcccccctcg acagcttgca
     4981 tgccagcttg ggctgcaggt cgaggctaaa aaactaatcg cattatcatc ccctcgacgt
     5041 actgtacata taaccactgg ttttatatac agcagtactg tacatataac cactggtttt
     5101 atatacagca gtcgacgtac tgtacatata accactggtt ttatatacag cagtactgta
     5161 catataacca ctggttttat atacagcagt cgaggtaaga ttagatatgg atatgtatat
     5221 ggatatgtat atggtggtaa tgccatgtaa tatgctcgac tctaggatct tcgcaagacc
     5281 cttcctctat ataaggaagt tcatttcatt tggagaggac acgctgaagc tagtcgactc
     5341 tagcaatgga cacgtatgcc ggcgcttatg atagacaatc aagagaaaga gagaactctt
     5401 ctgccgcctc tccagctaca cagagatctg ccaacgagga taaagctgct gatttacaaa
     5461 gagaggtaga gagagatggg ggtaggttta gatttgtggg tcatttctct gaggctcctg
     5521 gtacatcagc ctttggtact gctgaacggc ctgaatttga aagaatatta aatgagtgtc
     5581 gggccggtcg actaaatatg ataatagttt atgatgtatc taggttcagt agactcaaag
     5641 ttatggatgc aattccgatc gtgagcgagc tacttgcact cggtgttact atcgtaagta
     5701 cacaagaagg tgtattcagg cagggtaatg tgatggacct tatacacctt attatgcgac
     5761 tcgacgctag ccataaagag tcatcactga agagtgctaa aatcttggac accaagaacc
     5821 tgcaaaggga gcttggaggc tatgtaggag gaaaagctcc gtatggtttc gaactcgtga
     5881 gtgagacaaa agagattacc agaaatggta ggatggtgaa cgtggttatt aataagctag
     5941 ctcatagcac aacccctctc acagggcctt ttgagttcga acctgacgtt attagatggt
     6001 ggtggagaga gatcaaaact cacaaacatc ttccatttaa gccaggtagc caggctgcta
     6061 tccaccctgg atctatcact gggctttgta aaaggatgga tgctgacgca gtgccaactc
     6121 gaggggaaac aatcggtaag aagactgcat cttccgcttg ggatcccgct acagttatga
     6181 gaatccttcg ggatccgcgt attgctggat tcgccgcaga agtcatttat aagaaaaaac
     6241 ctgatggtac tcctactaca aaaatcgaag gttataggat ccaaagggat cctattactt
     6301 tgcgtccagt tgaattagac tgtggaccga tcatcgaacc tgccgagtgg tacgagttgc
     6361 aggcctggct tgatggtaga gggcgtggaa agggtttatc tcggggacag gcaattttgt
     6421 cagcaatgga taagctttat tgtgagtgtg gggctgttat gacatcaaaa cgtggagaag
     6481 agtcaatcaa ggattcttac aggtgcagac gtcgtaaagt ggtggaccct tctgctccag
     6541 gacagcatga gggtacatgc aacgtttcta tggctgctct tgataaattt gtggccgaac
     6601 gtattttcaa caagattaga cacgctgaag gggatgagga aactttagct cttctttggg
     6661 aggctgcccg gcgttttggt aagctaacag aggcaccaga aaaaagtggc gaaagagcta
     6721 atttggtagc cgaaagagca gacgccttga atgcattgga agaactttac gaagataggg
     6781 ctgccggagc atatgatgga ccagttggtc ggaagcattt caggaagcaa caagctgcac
     6841 taactttgag acagcaaggc gcagaggagc gactcgcaga gcttgaggcc gccgaggccc
     6901 caaagcttcc actcgatcaa tggtttcctg aggatgccga cgctgatcct acaggtccaa
     6961 agagctggtg gggaagagct agcgtagacg ataagagagt gtttgtgggt ctatttgttg
     7021 acaagattgt agttactaag tccactacgg gtcgaggaca gggcactccc atcgaaaaga
     7081 gagccagtat tacctgggca aagcctccaa ccgatgatga tgaagacgat gcacaagatg
     7141 gtaccgagga tgtggcagca taataagctt agagactctt atcaagaatc ccatctcttg
     7201 cttgcttttt tttgttgtct tccctttgat agggtttgtt tttcttgttt cagtgacttt
     7261 ctatgttaaa agataatgtc agtaaaagga tttggttttc tattattctg aatcgattac
     7321 ggaagattct tgcttaattc caatctatac aagtatcgtg aaataatgac cgtttatgtg
     7381 attaggagac gtgtttcatt aataaaatat aagatcaata cattgttagt agtgataaac
     7441 tatgtacaaa ttgtattgat tgtaaaagaa acacaatagg ttcctttttt ctacaatata
     7501 ttgtgacaga ctctctgttt taacgaatga attaaatttg tcaacgaaaa aattaaagaa
     7561 tgatgtgatc actttgcacc ttggttcatc ttcagaggct tctgcatgtt ccatgcattg
     7621 aggctctcta cggtcacagg ttgtgagccg ttgttaaaga caaacaaatg cgctaccaca
     7681 gaatcagggg ataacgcagg aaagaacatg aaggccttga caggatatat tggcgggtaa
     7741 actaagtcgc tgtatgtgtt tgtttgagat ctcatgtgag caaaaggcca gcaaaaggcc
     7801 aggaaccgta aaaaggccgc gttgctggcg tttttccata ggctccgccc ccctgacgag
     7861 catcacaaaa atcgacgctc aagtcagagg tggcgaaacc cgacaggact ataaagatac
     7921 caggcgtttc cccctggaag ctccctcgtg cgctctcctg ttccgaccct gccgcttacc
     7981 ggatacctgt ccgcctttct cccttcggga agcgtggcgc tttctcatag ctcacgctgt
     8041 aggtatctca gttcggtgta ggtcgttcgc tccaagctgg gctgtgtgca cgaacccccc
     8101 gttcagcccg accgctgcgc cttatccggt aactatcgtc ttgagtccaa cccggtaaga
     8161 cacgacttat cgccactggc agcagccact ggtaacagga ttagcagagc gaggtatgta
     8221 ggcggtgcta cagagttctt gaagtggtgg cctaactacg gctacactag aagaacagta
     8281 tttggtatct gcgctctgct gaagccagtt accttcggaa gaagagttgg tagctcttga
     8341 tccggcaaac aaaccaccgc tggtagcggt ggtttttttg tttgcaagca gcagattacg
     8401 cgcagaaaaa aaggatctca agaagatcct ttgatctttt ctacggggtc tgacgctcag
     8461 tggaacgaaa actcacgtta agggattttg gtcatgagat tatcaaaaag gatcttcacc
     8521 tagatccttt taaattaaaa atgaagtttt aaatcaatct aaagtatata tgtgtaacat
     8581 tggtctagtg attagaaaaa ctcatcgagc atcaaatgaa actgcaattt attcatatca
     8641 ggattatcaa taccatattt ttgaaaaagc cgtttctgta atgaaggaga aaactcaccg
     8701 aggcagttcc ataggatggc aagatcctgg tatcggtctg cgattccgac tcgtccaaca
     8761 tcaatacaac ctattaattt cccctcgtca aaaataaggt tatcaagtga gaaatcacca
     8821 tgagtgacga ctgaatccgg tgagaatggc aaaagtttat gcatttcttt ccagacttgt
     8881 tcaacaggcc agccattacg ctcgtcatca aaatcactcg catcaaccaa accgttattc
     8941 attcgtgatt gcgcctgagc gagacgaaat acgcgatcgc tgttaaaagg acaattacaa
     9001 acaggaatcg aatgcaaccg gcgcaggaac actgccagcg catcaacaat attttcacct
     9061 gaatcaggat attcttctaa tacctggaat gctgttttcc ctgggatcgc agtggtgagt
     9121 aaccatgcat catcaggagt acggataaaa tgcttgatgg tcggaagagg cataaattcc
     9181 gtcagccagt ttagtctgac catctcatct gtaacaacat tggcaacgct acctttgcca
     9241 tgtttcagaa acaactctgg cgcatcgggc ttcccataca atcggtagat tgtcgcacct
     9301 gattgcccga cattatcgcg agcccattta tacccatata aatcagcatc catgttggaa
     9361 tttaatcgcg gccttgagca agacgtttcc cgttgaatat ggctcataac accccttgta
     9421 ttactgttta tgtaagcaga cagttttatt gttcatgatg atatattttt atcttgtgca
     9481 atgtaacatc agagattttg agacacaacg tggctttgtt gaataaatcg aacttttgct
     9541 gagttgaagg atcagatcac gcatcttccc gacaacgcag accgttccgt ggcaaagcaa
     9601 aagttcaaaa tcaccaactg gtccacctac aacaaagctc tcatcaaccg tggctccctc
     9661 actttctggc tggatgatgg ggcgattcag gcgatcccca tccaacagcc cgccgtcgag
     9721 cgggcttttt tatccccgga agcctgtgga tagagggtag ttatccacgt gaaaccgcta
     9781 atgccccgca aagccttgat tcacggggct ttccggcccg ctccaaaaac tatccacgtg
     9841 aaatcgctaa tcagggtacg tgaaatcgct aatcggagta cgtgaaatcg ctaataaggt
     9901 cacgtgaaat cgctaatcaa aaaggcacgt gagaacgcta atagcccttt cagatcaaca
     9961 gcttgcaaac acccctcgct ccggcaagta gttacagcaa gtag
//
