# Supplementary material for: An integrase toolbox to record gene-expression during plant development
Source: bioRxiv preprint, doi:10.1101/2022.09.16.508262, version 2 (2022-09-26)
Supplement: Suppdata5 [file 508262_file05.zip › gb Files/L1P5 (pPP2AA3-PhiC31-NLS-SAUR-tUBQ1).gb]

LOCUS       L1_P5_pPP2AA3-PhiC31NLS 7785 bp ds-DNA     circular     28-MAY-2021
DEFINITION  .
FEATURES             Location/Qualifiers
     source          3..4661
                     /label="source:synthetic DNA construct"
                     /ApEinfo_revcolor="#ff9ccd"
                     /ApEinfo_fwdcolor="#ff9ccd"
     misc_feature    complement(23..42)
                     /label=">pNL_oligo_513"
                     /ApEinfo_revcolor="#d59687"
                     /ApEinfo_fwdcolor="#d59687"
     misc_feature    complement(31..50)
                     /label=">pNL_oligo_514"
                     /ApEinfo_revcolor="#ffef86"
                     /ApEinfo_fwdcolor="#ffef86"
     misc_feature    44..68
                     /label="RB T-DNA repeat"
                     /ApEinfo_revcolor="#b1ff67"
                     /ApEinfo_fwdcolor="#b1ff67"
     misc_feature    complement(44..68)
                     /label=">pNL_oligo_3103"
                     /ApEinfo_revcolor="#ff9ccd"
                     /ApEinfo_fwdcolor="#ff9ccd"
     misc_feature    complement(63..113)
                     /label=">pNL_oligo_1763"
                     /ApEinfo_revcolor="#ffef86"
                     /ApEinfo_fwdcolor="#ffef86"
     primer_bind     84..119
                     /label=">pNL_oligo_1764"
                     /ApEinfo_revcolor="#9eafd2"
                     /ApEinfo_fwdcolor="#9eafd2"
     rep_origin      complement(159..747)
                     /label="ori"
                     /ApEinfo_revcolor="#666666"
                     /ApEinfo_fwdcolor="#666666"
     CDS             complement(918..1733)
                     /label="aminoglycoside phosphotransferase"
                     /ApEinfo_revcolor="#85dae9"
                     /ApEinfo_fwdcolor="#85dae9"
     primer_bind     1319..1346
                     /label=">pNL_oligo_1293"
                     /ApEinfo_revcolor="#f58a5e"
                     /ApEinfo_fwdcolor="#f58a5e"
     misc_feature    complement(1319..1346)
                     /label=">pNL_oligo_1294"
                     /ApEinfo_revcolor="#ffef86"
                     /ApEinfo_fwdcolor="#ffef86"
     primer_bind     1324..1346
                     /label=">pNL_oligo_1590"
                     /ApEinfo_revcolor="#c7b0e3"
                     /ApEinfo_fwdcolor="#c7b0e3"
     primer_bind     1327..1347
                     /label=">pNL_oligo_1587"
                     /ApEinfo_revcolor="#ffef86"
                     /ApEinfo_fwdcolor="#ffef86"
     misc_feature    complement(1367..1403)
                     /label=">pNL_oligo_2197"
                     /ApEinfo_revcolor="#ff9ccd"
                     /ApEinfo_fwdcolor="#ff9ccd"
     misc_feature    1830..1838
                     /label="DraIII"
                     /ApEinfo_revcolor="#75c6a9"
                     /ApEinfo_fwdcolor="#75c6a9"
     primer_bind     1902..1921
                     /label=">pNL_oligo_1275"
                     /ApEinfo_revcolor="#b1ff67"
                     /ApEinfo_fwdcolor="#b1ff67"
     misc_feature    complement(1902..1921)
                     /label=">pNL_oligo_1276"
                     /ApEinfo_revcolor="#c7b0e3"
                     /ApEinfo_fwdcolor="#c7b0e3"
     rep_origin      2024..2459
                     /label="pSa ori"
                     /ApEinfo_revcolor="#666666"
                     /ApEinfo_fwdcolor="#666666"
     misc_feature    2594..2616
                     /label="LB T-DNA repeat"
                     /ApEinfo_revcolor="#b1ff67"
                     /ApEinfo_fwdcolor="#b1ff67"
     primer_bind     2621..2646
                     /label=">pNL_oligo_248"
                     /ApEinfo_revcolor="#9eafd2"
                     /ApEinfo_fwdcolor="#9eafd2"
     polyA_signal    2624..2800
                     /label="CaMV poly(A) signal"
                     /ApEinfo_revcolor="#f58a5e"
                     /ApEinfo_fwdcolor="#f58a5e"
     primer_bind     2733..2754
                     /label=">pNL_oligo_1355"
                     /ApEinfo_revcolor="#f8d3a9"
                     /ApEinfo_fwdcolor="#f8d3a9"
     misc_feature    complement(2830..3005)
                     /label="CaMV terminator"
                     /ApEinfo_revcolor="#84b0dc"
                     /ApEinfo_fwdcolor="#84b0dc"
     CDS             complement(3010..4035)
                     /label="hygromycin B phosphotransferase"
                     /ApEinfo_revcolor="#85dae9"
                     /ApEinfo_fwdcolor="#85dae9"
     primer_bind     3340..3359
                     /label=">pNL_oligo_2766"
                     /ApEinfo_revcolor="#f8d3a9"
                     /ApEinfo_fwdcolor="#f8d3a9"
     misc_feature    3451..3459
                     /label="DraIII"
                     /ApEinfo_revcolor="#f58a5e"
                     /ApEinfo_fwdcolor="#f58a5e"
     misc_feature    3744..3752
                     /label="DraIII"
                     /ApEinfo_revcolor="#b4abac"
                     /ApEinfo_fwdcolor="#b4abac"
     misc_feature    complement(3788..3807)
                     /label=">pNL_oligo_2767"
                     /ApEinfo_revcolor="#75c6a9"
                     /ApEinfo_fwdcolor="#75c6a9"
     primer_bind     3967..3990
                     /label=">pNL_oligo_2672"
                     /ApEinfo_revcolor="#d6b295"
                     /ApEinfo_fwdcolor="#d6b295"
     promoter        complement(4052..4397)
                     /label="CaMV 35S promoter"
                     /ApEinfo_revcolor="#0000ff"
                     /ApEinfo_fwdcolor="#0000ff"
     primer_bind     4083..4101
                     /label=">pNL_oligo_3106"
                     /ApEinfo_revcolor="#b1ff67"
                     /ApEinfo_fwdcolor="#b1ff67"
     misc_feature    complement(4145..4167)
                     /label=">pNL_oligo_1354"
                     /ApEinfo_revcolor="#c6c9d1"
                     /ApEinfo_fwdcolor="#c6c9d1"
     misc_feature    4167..4172
                     /label="BpiI"
                     /ApEinfo_revcolor="#75c6a9"
                     /ApEinfo_fwdcolor="#75c6a9"
     misc_feature    complement(4184..4189)
                     /label="BpiI"
                     /ApEinfo_revcolor="#d6b295"
                     /ApEinfo_fwdcolor="#d6b295"
     CDS             complement(4395..4661)
                     /label="LacZ-alpha fragment of beta-galactosidase"
                     /ApEinfo_revcolor="#85dae9"
                     /ApEinfo_fwdcolor="#85dae9"
     misc_feature    complement(4409..4414)
                     /label="BpiI"
                     /ApEinfo_revcolor="#85dae9"
                     /ApEinfo_fwdcolor="#85dae9"
     CDS             complement(4479..4547)
                     /label="LacZ alpha"
                     /ApEinfo_revcolor="#84b0dc"
                     /ApEinfo_fwdcolor="#84b0dc"
     primer_bind     4592..4612
                     /label=">pNL_oligo_2699"
                     /ApEinfo_revcolor="#ffef86"
                     /ApEinfo_fwdcolor="#ffef86"
     primer_bind     4592..4615
                     /label=">pNL_oligo_2215"
                     /ApEinfo_revcolor="#c6c9d1"
                     /ApEinfo_fwdcolor="#c6c9d1"
     primer_bind     4592..4615
                     /label="M13F(-47)"
                     /ApEinfo_revcolor="#b1ff67"
                     /ApEinfo_fwdcolor="#b1ff67"
     misc_feature    complement(4592..4615)
                     /label=">pNL_oligo_2216"
                     /ApEinfo_revcolor="#ffef86"
                     /ApEinfo_fwdcolor="#ffef86"
     misc_feature    complement(4594..4615)
                     /label=">pNL_oligo_3070"
                     /ApEinfo_revcolor="#d6b295"
                     /ApEinfo_fwdcolor="#d6b295"
     primer_bind     4598..4615
                     /label="M13F(-41)"
                     /ApEinfo_revcolor="#b1ff67"
                     /ApEinfo_fwdcolor="#b1ff67"
     primer_bind     4613..4635
                     /label=">pNL_oligo_552"
                     /ApEinfo_revcolor="#f8d3a9"
                     /ApEinfo_fwdcolor="#f8d3a9"
     primer_bind     4618..4635
                     /label="M13F(-21)"
                     /ApEinfo_revcolor="#b1ff67"
                     /ApEinfo_fwdcolor="#b1ff67"
     primer_bind     4619..4634
                     /label=">pNL_oligo_37"
                     /ApEinfo_revcolor="#b4abac"
                     /ApEinfo_fwdcolor="#b4abac"
     primer_bind     4619..4635
                     /label="M13 fwd"
                     /ApEinfo_revcolor="#b1ff67"
                     /ApEinfo_fwdcolor="#b1ff67"
     primer_bind     4628..4653
                     /label=">pNL_oligo_1548"
                     /ApEinfo_revcolor="#85dae9"
                     /ApEinfo_fwdcolor="#85dae9"
     primer          complement(4636..4668)
                     /label=5446
                     /note="sequence: CACCGGTATCGTGGCTCCAAGCCCTATAGTGAGTCGTATTACAATTC"
                     /ApEinfo_revcolor="#ff9ccd"
                     /ApEinfo_fwdcolor="#ff9ccd"
     primer_bind     4642..4660
                     /label=">pNL_oligo_3104"
                     /ApEinfo_revcolor="#ff9ccd"
                     /ApEinfo_fwdcolor="#ff9ccd"
     promoter        4642..4660
                     /label="T7 promoter"
                     /ApEinfo_revcolor="#0000ff"
                     /ApEinfo_fwdcolor="#0000ff"
     primer_bind     4642..4661
                     /label="T7"
                     /ApEinfo_revcolor="#b1ff67"
                     /ApEinfo_fwdcolor="#b1ff67"
     primer_bind     4643..4659
                     /label=">pNL_oligo_16"
                     /ApEinfo_revcolor="#ffef86"
                     /ApEinfo_fwdcolor="#ffef86"
     misc_feature    complement(4648..4661)
                     /label=">pNL_oligo_1583"
                     /ApEinfo_revcolor="#f58a5e"
                     /ApEinfo_fwdcolor="#f58a5e"
     misc_feature    complement(4648..4661)
                     /label=">pNL_oligo_2086"
                     /ApEinfo_revcolor="#f58a5e"
                     /ApEinfo_fwdcolor="#f58a5e"
     misc_feature    4669..5300
                     /label="Mutated pPP2AA3"
                     /ApEinfo_revcolor="#85dae9"
                     /ApEinfo_fwdcolor="#85dae9"
     primer          5298..5319
                     /label=5445
                     /note="sequence: GAAGCTAGTCGACTCTAGCAATGGACACGTATGCCGGC"
                     /ApEinfo_revcolor="#b4abac"
                     /ApEinfo_fwdcolor="#b4abac"
     misc_feature    5302..5302
                     /label="GG1"
                     /ApEinfo_revcolor="#ff9ccd"
                     /ApEinfo_fwdcolor="#ff9ccd"
     CDS             5305..7140
                     /label="PhiC31plant-NLS stop without start CDS"
                     /ApEinfo_revcolor="#f58a5e"
                     /ApEinfo_fwdcolor="#f58a5e"
     misc_feature    7145..7277
                     /label="SAUER 3'UTR"
                     /ApEinfo_revcolor="#85dae9"
                     /ApEinfo_fwdcolor="#85dae9"
     misc_feature    7282..7781
                     /label="tUBQ1"
                     /ApEinfo_revcolor="#d6b295"
                     /ApEinfo_fwdcolor="#d6b295"
ORIGIN
        1 accacagaat caggggataa cgcaggaaag aacatgaagg ccttgacagg atatattggc
       61 gggtaaacta agtcgctgta tgtgtttgtt tgagatctca tgtgagcaaa aggccagcaa
      121 aaggccagga accgtaaaaa ggccgcgttg ctggcgtttt tccataggct ccgcccccct
      181 gacgagcatc acaaaaatcg acgctcaagt cagaggtggc gaaacccgac aggactataa
      241 agataccagg cgtttccccc tggaagctcc ctcgtgcgct ctcctgttcc gaccctgccg
      301 cttaccggat acctgtccgc ctttctccct tcgggaagcg tggcgctttc tcatagctca
      361 cgctgtaggt atctcagttc ggtgtaggtc gttcgctcca agctgggctg tgtgcacgaa
      421 ccccccgttc agcccgaccg ctgcgcctta tccggtaact atcgtcttga gtccaacccg
      481 gtaagacacg acttatcgcc actggcagca gccactggta acaggattag cagagcgagg
      541 tatgtaggcg gtgctacaga gttcttgaag tggtggccta actacggcta cactagaaga
      601 acagtatttg gtatctgcgc tctgctgaag ccagttacct tcggaagaag agttggtagc
      661 tcttgatccg gcaaacaaac caccgctggt agcggtggtt tttttgtttg caagcagcag
      721 attacgcgca gaaaaaaagg atctcaagaa gatcctttga tcttttctac ggggtctgac
      781 gctcagtgga acgaaaactc acgttaaggg attttggtca tgagattatc aaaaaggatc
      841 ttcacctaga tccttttaaa ttaaaaatga agttttaaat caatctaaag tatatatgtg
      901 taacattggt ctagtgatta gaaaaactca tcgagcatca aatgaaactg caatttattc
      961 atatcaggat tatcaatacc atatttttga aaaagccgtt tctgtaatga aggagaaaac
     1021 tcaccgaggc agttccatag gatggcaaga tcctggtatc ggtctgcgat tccgactcgt
     1081 ccaacatcaa tacaacctat taatttcccc tcgtcaaaaa taaggttatc aagtgagaaa
     1141 tcaccatgag tgacgactga atccggtgag aatggcaaaa gtttatgcat ttctttccag
     1201 acttgttcaa caggccagcc attacgctcg tcatcaaaat cactcgcatc aaccaaaccg
     1261 ttattcattc gtgattgcgc ctgagcgaga cgaaatacgc gatcgctgtt aaaaggacaa
     1321 ttacaaacag gaatcgaatg caaccggcgc aggaacactg ccagcgcatc aacaatattt
     1381 tcacctgaat caggatattc ttctaatacc tggaatgctg ttttccctgg gatcgcagtg
     1441 gtgagtaacc atgcatcatc aggagtacgg ataaaatgct tgatggtcgg aagaggcata
     1501 aattccgtca gccagtttag tctgaccatc tcatctgtaa caacattggc aacgctacct
     1561 ttgccatgtt tcagaaacaa ctctggcgca tcgggcttcc catacaatcg gtagattgtc
     1621 gcacctgatt gcccgacatt atcgcgagcc catttatacc catataaatc agcatccatg
     1681 ttggaattta atcgcggcct tgagcaagac gtttcccgtt gaatatggct cataacaccc
     1741 cttgtattac tgtttatgta agcagacagt tttattgttc atgatgatat atttttatct
     1801 tgtgcaatgt aacatcagag attttgagac acaacgtggc tttgttgaat aaatcgaact
     1861 tttgctgagt tgaaggatca gatcacgcat cttcccgaca acgcagaccg ttccgtggca
     1921 aagcaaaagt tcaaaatcac caactggtcc acctacaaca aagctctcat caaccgtggc
     1981 tccctcactt tctggctgga tgatggggcg attcaggcga tccccatcca acagcccgcc
     2041 gtcgagcggg cttttttatc cccggaagcc tgtggataga gggtagttat ccacgtgaaa
     2101 ccgctaatgc cccgcaaagc cttgattcac ggggctttcc ggcccgctcc aaaaactatc
     2161 cacgtgaaat cgctaatcag ggtacgtgaa atcgctaatc ggagtacgtg aaatcgctaa
     2221 taaggtcacg tgaaatcgct aatcaaaaag gcacgtgaga acgctaatag ccctttcaga
     2281 tcaacagctt gcaaacaccc ctcgctccgg caagtagtta cagcaagtag tatgttcaat
     2341 tagcttttca attatgaata tatatatcaa ttattggtcg cccttggctt gtggacaatg
     2401 cgctacgcgc accggctccg cccgtggaca accgcaagcg gttgcccacc gtcgagcgcc
     2461 agcgcctttg cccacaaccc ggcggccggc cgcaacagat cgttttataa attttttttt
     2521 ttgaaaaaga aaaagcccga aaggcggcaa cctctcgggc ttctggattt ccgatccccg
     2581 gaattagaga tcttggcagg atatattgtg gtgtaacgtt atcgatctgg attttagtac
     2641 tggattttgg ttttaggaat tagaaatttt attgatagaa gtattttaca aatacaaata
     2701 catactaagg gtttcttata tgctcaacac atgagcgaaa ccctataaga accctaattt
     2761 cccttatcgg gaaactactc acacattatt tatggagaaa atagagagag atagatttgt
     2821 agagagagac tggtgatttc agcgtaccga attaattctc ccgcgaccag ccgagcgagc
     2881 ttagcgaact gtggacgaga actgtgccac caagcgtaag gccgttctct cgcatttgcc
     2941 ttgctaggct cgcgcgagtt gctggctgag gcgttctcga aatcagctct tgttcggtcg
     3001 gcatctactc tattcctttg ccctcggacg agtgctgggg cgtcggtttc cactatcggc
     3061 gagtacttct acacagccat cggtccagac ggccgcgctt ctgcgggcga tttgtgtacg
     3121 cccgacagtc ccggctccgg atcggacgat tgcgtcgcat cgaccctgcg cccaagctgc
     3181 atcatcgaaa ttgccgtcaa ccaagctctg atagagttgg tcaagaccaa tgcggagcat
     3241 atacgcccgg aggcgtggcg atcctgcaag ctccggatgc ctccgctcga agtagcgcgt
     3301 ctgctgctcc atacaagcca accacggcct ccagaagaag atgttggcga cctcgtattg
     3361 ggaatccccg aacatcgcct cgctccagtc aatgaccgct gttatgcggc cattgtccgt
     3421 caggacattg ttggagccga aatccgcgtg cacgaggtgc cggacttcgg ggcagtcctc
     3481 ggcccaaagc atcagctcat cgagagcctg cgcgacggac gcactgacgg tgtcgtccat
     3541 cacagtttgc cagtgataca catggggatc agcaatcgcg catatgaaat cacgccatgt
     3601 agtgtattga ccgattcctt gcggtccgaa tgggccgaac ccgctcgtct ggctaagatc
     3661 ggccgcagcg atcgcatcca tagcctccgc gaccggctga agaacagcgg gcagttcggt
     3721 ttcaggcagg tcttgcaacg tgacaccctg tgcacggcgg gagatgcaat aggtcaggct
     3781 ctcgctgaac tccccaatgt caagcacttc cggaatcggg agcgcggccg atgcaaagtg
     3841 ccgataaaca taacgatctt tgtagaaacc atcggcgcag ctatttaccc gcaggacata
     3901 tccacgccct cctacatcga agctgaaagc acgagattct tcgccctccg agagctgcat
     3961 caggtcggag acgctgtcga acttttcgat cagaaacttc tcgacagacg tcgcggtgag
     4021 ttcaggcttt ttcataggga tcagcttggg ctgtcctctc caaatgaaat gaacttcctt
     4081 atatagagga agggtcttgc gaaggatagt gggattgtgc gtcatccctt acgtcagtgg
     4141 agatgtcaca tcaatccact tgctttgaag acgtggttgg aacgtcttct ttttccacga
     4201 tgctcctcgt gggtgggggt ccatctttgg gaccactgtc ggcagaggca tcttgaatga
     4261 tagcctttcc tttatcgcaa tgatggcatt tgtaggagcc accttccttt tctactgtcc
     4321 tttcgatgaa gtgacagata gctgggcaat ggaatccgag gaggtttccc gaaattaccc
     4381 tttgttgaaa agtctcaata gccctttggt cttctgagac tgtatctttg acatttttgg
     4441 agtaggggta cgataacatt aacgtttaca atttcgcgcc attcgccatt caggctgcgc
     4501 aactgttggg aagggcgatc ggtgcgggcc tcttcgctat tacgccagct ggcgaaaggg
     4561 ggatgtgctg caaggcgatt aagttgggta acgccagggt tttcccagtc acgacgttgt
     4621 aaaacgacgg ccagtgaatt gtaatacgac tcactatagg gcttggagga ggaagaagaa
     4681 gagagttact gagaagcttc ctttatacga gagagatatt aaacgaagtc gtatttgttg
     4741 gatatatggg cctttatgta ttatacataa gcccatttag ttcttatctt tgacaggccc
     4801 aattatatgg acacagcttg aagatggttt agctgctgcg aaagacgagc tccggtctga
     4861 tttctcgttc ttctgattga tagatcgctc ggaacttgga aagcagcgta atcggtaaat
     4921 tctcgatcat ttcttcaatt tcgaaacatt ttccaattgt atattgagaa tctcaaatcg
     4981 aattattgtt tagatcttct ctctttatta gtctaagaat ggtaatagtt tctctctaga
     5041 ttgggacggc acaaagtttc agttctccat tctaatcatt ttttagaggc taatgggtca
     5101 cctttgaatt atctcagagg cggaattgag tttaaagttt gtaactttat cgtcttttgt
     5161 attgatggtg tctatggcaa aggtgattaa ctgcaaaggt atgcattgtg ttttattctg
     5221 actttgtgta catttgtgtt tgattgaagg tagggagtgg caaaggtgat taactgcaaa
     5281 ggatttgagt tttggtgagg Aatggacacg tatgccggcg cttatgatag acaatcaaga
     5341 gaaagagaga actcttctgc cgcctctcca gctacacaga gatctgccaa cgaggataaa
     5401 gctgctgatt tacaaagaga ggtagagaga gatgggggta ggtttagatt tgtgggtcat
     5461 ttctctgagg ctcctggtac atcagccttt ggtactgctg aacggcctga atttgaaaga
     5521 atattaaatg agtgtcgggc cggtcgacta aatatgataa tagtttatga tgtatctagg
     5581 ttcagtagac tcaaagttat ggatgcaatt ccgatcgtga gcgagctact tgcactcggt
     5641 gttactatcg taagtacaca agaaggtgta ttcaggcagg gtaatgtgat ggaccttata
     5701 caccttatta tgcgactcga cgctagccat aaagagtcat cactgaagag tgctaaaatc
     5761 ttggacacca agaacctgca aagggagctt ggaggctatg taggaggaaa agctccgtat
     5821 ggtttcgaac tcgtgagtga gacaaaagag attaccagaa atggtaggat ggtgaacgtg
     5881 gttattaata agctagctca tagcacaacc cctctcacag ggccttttga gttcgaacct
     5941 gacgttatta gatggtggtg gagagagatc aaaactcaca aacatcttcc atttaagcca
     6001 ggtagccagg ctgctatcca ccctggatct atcactgggc tttgtaaaag gatggatgct
     6061 gacgcagtgc caactcgagg ggaaacaatc ggtaagaaga ctgcatcttc cgcttgggat
     6121 cccgctacag ttatgagaat ccttcgggat ccgcgtattg ctggattcgc cgcagaagtc
     6181 atttataaga aaaaacctga tggtactcct actacaaaaa tcgaaggtta taggatccaa
     6241 agggatccta ttactttgcg tccagttgaa ttagactgtg gaccgatcat cgaacctgcc
     6301 gagtggtacg agttgcaggc ctggcttgat ggtagagggc gtggaaaggg tttatctcgg
     6361 ggacaggcaa ttttgtcagc aatggataag ctttattgtg agtgtggggc tgttatgaca
     6421 tcaaaacgtg gagaagagtc aatcaaggat tcttacaggt gcagacgtcg taaagtggtg
     6481 gacccttctg ctccaggaca gcatgagggt acatgcaacg tttctatggc tgctcttgat
     6541 aaatttgtgg ccgaacgtat tttcaacaag attagacacg ctgaagggga tgaggaaact
     6601 ttagctcttc tttgggaggc tgcccggcgt tttggtaagc taacagaggc accagaaaaa
     6661 agtggcgaaa gagctaattt ggtagccgaa agagcagacg ccttgaatgc attggaagaa
     6721 ctttacgaag atagggctgc cggagcatat gatggaccag ttggtcggaa gcatttcagg
     6781 aagcaacaag ctgcactaac tttgagacag caaggcgcag aggagcgact cgcagagctt
     6841 gaggccgccg aggccccaaa gcttccactc gatcaatggt ttcctgagga tgccgacgct
     6901 gatcctacag gtccaaagag ctggtgggga agagctagcg tagacgataa gagagtgttt
     6961 gtgggtctat ttgttgacaa gattgtagtt actaagtcca ctacgggtcg aggacagggc
     7021 actcccatcg aaaagagagc cagtattacc tgggcaaagc ctccaaccga tgatgatgaa
     7081 gacgatgcac aagatggtac cgaggatgtg gcagcaccaa aaaaaaagag gaaggtgtaa
     7141 gcttagtact atactacaac atttccatat tttttttaga ttgttagcta atttcccctg
     7201 gagataattg taaattgttt caatgagagg aatatacaat acatagatcg taattgatca
     7261 atgcgtattt gcatgttggt aagagactct tatcaagaat cccatctctt gcttgctttt
     7321 ttttgttgtc ttccctttga tagggtttgt ttttcttgtt tcagtgactt tctatgttaa
     7381 aagataatgt cagtaaaagg atttggtttt ctattattct gaatcgatta cggaagattc
     7441 ttgcttaatt ccaatctata caagtatcgt gaaataatga ccgtttatgt gattaggaga
     7501 cgtgtttcat taataaaata taagatcaat acattgttag tagtgataaa ctatgtacaa
     7561 attgtattga ttgtaaaaga aacacaatag gttccttttt tctacaatat attgtgacag
     7621 actctctgtt ttaacgaatg aattaaattt gtcaacgaaa aaattaaaga atgatgtgat
     7681 cactttgcac cttggttcat cttcagaggc ttctgcatgt tccatgcatt gaggctctct
     7741 acggtcacag gttgtgagcc gttgttaaag acaaacaaat gcgct
//
