# Supplementary material for: An integrase toolbox to record gene-expression during plant development
Source: bioRxiv preprint, doi:10.1101/2022.09.16.508262, version 2 (2022-09-26)
Supplement: Suppdata5 [file 508262_file05.zip › gb Files/L1P4 (pPP2AA3-PhiC31-SAUR-tUBQ1).gb]

LOCUS       L1_P4_pPP2AA3-PhiC31-SA 7767 bp ds-DNA     circular     28-MAY-2021
DEFINITION  .
FEATURES             Location/Qualifiers
     source          3..4661
                     /label="source:synthetic DNA construct"
                     /ApEinfo_revcolor="#ff9ccd"
                     /ApEinfo_fwdcolor="#ff9ccd"
     misc_feature    complement(23..42)
                     /label=">pNL_oligo_513"
                     /ApEinfo_revcolor="#d59687"
                     /ApEinfo_fwdcolor="#d59687"
     misc_feature    complement(31..50)
                     /label=">pNL_oligo_514"
                     /ApEinfo_revcolor="#ffef86"
                     /ApEinfo_fwdcolor="#ffef86"
     misc_feature    44..68
                     /label="RB T-DNA repeat"
                     /ApEinfo_revcolor="#b1ff67"
                     /ApEinfo_fwdcolor="#b1ff67"
     misc_feature    complement(44..68)
                     /label=">pNL_oligo_3103"
                     /ApEinfo_revcolor="#ff9ccd"
                     /ApEinfo_fwdcolor="#ff9ccd"
     misc_feature    complement(63..113)
                     /label=">pNL_oligo_1763"
                     /ApEinfo_revcolor="#ffef86"
                     /ApEinfo_fwdcolor="#ffef86"
     primer_bind     84..119
                     /label=">pNL_oligo_1764"
                     /ApEinfo_revcolor="#9eafd2"
                     /ApEinfo_fwdcolor="#9eafd2"
     rep_origin      complement(159..747)
                     /label="ori"
                     /ApEinfo_revcolor="#666666"
                     /ApEinfo_fwdcolor="#666666"
     CDS             complement(918..1733)
                     /label="aminoglycoside phosphotransferase"
                     /ApEinfo_revcolor="#85dae9"
                     /ApEinfo_fwdcolor="#85dae9"
     primer_bind     1319..1346
                     /label=">pNL_oligo_1293"
                     /ApEinfo_revcolor="#f58a5e"
                     /ApEinfo_fwdcolor="#f58a5e"
     misc_feature    complement(1319..1346)
                     /label=">pNL_oligo_1294"
                     /ApEinfo_revcolor="#ffef86"
                     /ApEinfo_fwdcolor="#ffef86"
     primer_bind     1324..1346
                     /label=">pNL_oligo_1590"
                     /ApEinfo_revcolor="#c7b0e3"
                     /ApEinfo_fwdcolor="#c7b0e3"
     primer_bind     1327..1347
                     /label=">pNL_oligo_1587"
                     /ApEinfo_revcolor="#ffef86"
                     /ApEinfo_fwdcolor="#ffef86"
     misc_feature    complement(1367..1403)
                     /label=">pNL_oligo_2197"
                     /ApEinfo_revcolor="#ff9ccd"
                     /ApEinfo_fwdcolor="#ff9ccd"
     misc_feature    1830..1838
                     /label="DraIII"
                     /ApEinfo_revcolor="#75c6a9"
                     /ApEinfo_fwdcolor="#75c6a9"
     primer_bind     1902..1921
                     /label=">pNL_oligo_1275"
                     /ApEinfo_revcolor="#b1ff67"
                     /ApEinfo_fwdcolor="#b1ff67"
     misc_feature    complement(1902..1921)
                     /label=">pNL_oligo_1276"
                     /ApEinfo_revcolor="#c7b0e3"
                     /ApEinfo_fwdcolor="#c7b0e3"
     rep_origin      2024..2459
                     /label="pSa ori"
                     /ApEinfo_revcolor="#666666"
                     /ApEinfo_fwdcolor="#666666"
     misc_feature    2594..2616
                     /label="LB T-DNA repeat"
                     /ApEinfo_revcolor="#b1ff67"
                     /ApEinfo_fwdcolor="#b1ff67"
     primer_bind     2621..2646
                     /label=">pNL_oligo_248"
                     /ApEinfo_revcolor="#9eafd2"
                     /ApEinfo_fwdcolor="#9eafd2"
     polyA_signal    2624..2800
                     /label="CaMV poly(A) signal"
                     /ApEinfo_revcolor="#f58a5e"
                     /ApEinfo_fwdcolor="#f58a5e"
     primer_bind     2733..2754
                     /label=">pNL_oligo_1355"
                     /ApEinfo_revcolor="#f8d3a9"
                     /ApEinfo_fwdcolor="#f8d3a9"
     misc_feature    complement(2830..3005)
                     /label="CaMV terminator"
                     /ApEinfo_revcolor="#84b0dc"
                     /ApEinfo_fwdcolor="#84b0dc"
     CDS             complement(3010..4035)
                     /label="hygromycin B phosphotransferase"
                     /ApEinfo_revcolor="#85dae9"
                     /ApEinfo_fwdcolor="#85dae9"
     primer_bind     3340..3359
                     /label=">pNL_oligo_2766"
                     /ApEinfo_revcolor="#f8d3a9"
                     /ApEinfo_fwdcolor="#f8d3a9"
     misc_feature    3451..3459
                     /label="DraIII"
                     /ApEinfo_revcolor="#f58a5e"
                     /ApEinfo_fwdcolor="#f58a5e"
     misc_feature    3744..3752
                     /label="DraIII"
                     /ApEinfo_revcolor="#b4abac"
                     /ApEinfo_fwdcolor="#b4abac"
     misc_feature    complement(3788..3807)
                     /label=">pNL_oligo_2767"
                     /ApEinfo_revcolor="#75c6a9"
                     /ApEinfo_fwdcolor="#75c6a9"
     primer_bind     3967..3990
                     /label=">pNL_oligo_2672"
                     /ApEinfo_revcolor="#d6b295"
                     /ApEinfo_fwdcolor="#d6b295"
     promoter        complement(4052..4397)
                     /label="CaMV 35S promoter"
                     /ApEinfo_revcolor="#0000ff"
                     /ApEinfo_fwdcolor="#0000ff"
     primer_bind     4083..4101
                     /label=">pNL_oligo_3106"
                     /ApEinfo_revcolor="#b1ff67"
                     /ApEinfo_fwdcolor="#b1ff67"
     misc_feature    complement(4145..4167)
                     /label=">pNL_oligo_1354"
                     /ApEinfo_revcolor="#c6c9d1"
                     /ApEinfo_fwdcolor="#c6c9d1"
     misc_feature    4167..4172
                     /label="BpiI"
                     /ApEinfo_revcolor="#75c6a9"
                     /ApEinfo_fwdcolor="#75c6a9"
     misc_feature    complement(4184..4189)
                     /label="BpiI"
                     /ApEinfo_revcolor="#d6b295"
                     /ApEinfo_fwdcolor="#d6b295"
     CDS             complement(4395..4661)
                     /label="LacZ-alpha fragment of beta-galactosidase"
                     /ApEinfo_revcolor="#85dae9"
                     /ApEinfo_fwdcolor="#85dae9"
     misc_feature    complement(4409..4414)
                     /label="BpiI"
                     /ApEinfo_revcolor="#85dae9"
                     /ApEinfo_fwdcolor="#85dae9"
     CDS             complement(4479..4547)
                     /label="LacZ alpha"
                     /ApEinfo_revcolor="#84b0dc"
                     /ApEinfo_fwdcolor="#84b0dc"
     primer_bind     4592..4612
                     /label=">pNL_oligo_2699"
                     /ApEinfo_revcolor="#ffef86"
                     /ApEinfo_fwdcolor="#ffef86"
     primer_bind     4592..4615
                     /label=">pNL_oligo_2215"
                     /ApEinfo_revcolor="#c6c9d1"
                     /ApEinfo_fwdcolor="#c6c9d1"
     primer_bind     4592..4615
                     /label="M13F(-47)"
                     /ApEinfo_revcolor="#b1ff67"
                     /ApEinfo_fwdcolor="#b1ff67"
     misc_feature    complement(4592..4615)
                     /label=">pNL_oligo_2216"
                     /ApEinfo_revcolor="#ffef86"
                     /ApEinfo_fwdcolor="#ffef86"
     misc_feature    complement(4594..4615)
                     /label=">pNL_oligo_3070"
                     /ApEinfo_revcolor="#d6b295"
                     /ApEinfo_fwdcolor="#d6b295"
     primer_bind     4598..4615
                     /label="M13F(-41)"
                     /ApEinfo_revcolor="#b1ff67"
                     /ApEinfo_fwdcolor="#b1ff67"
     primer_bind     4613..4635
                     /label=">pNL_oligo_552"
                     /ApEinfo_revcolor="#f8d3a9"
                     /ApEinfo_fwdcolor="#f8d3a9"
     primer_bind     4618..4635
                     /label="M13F(-21)"
                     /ApEinfo_revcolor="#b1ff67"
                     /ApEinfo_fwdcolor="#b1ff67"
     primer_bind     4619..4634
                     /label=">pNL_oligo_37"
                     /ApEinfo_revcolor="#b4abac"
                     /ApEinfo_fwdcolor="#b4abac"
     primer_bind     4619..4635
                     /label="M13 fwd"
                     /ApEinfo_revcolor="#b1ff67"
                     /ApEinfo_fwdcolor="#b1ff67"
     primer_bind     4628..4653
                     /label=">pNL_oligo_1548"
                     /ApEinfo_revcolor="#85dae9"
                     /ApEinfo_fwdcolor="#85dae9"
     primer          complement(4636..4668)
                     /label=5446
                     /note="sequence: CACCGGTATCGTGGCTCCAAGCCCTATAGTGAGTCGTATTACAATTC"
                     /ApEinfo_revcolor="#ff9ccd"
                     /ApEinfo_fwdcolor="#ff9ccd"
     promoter        4642..4660
                     /label="T7 promoter"
                     /ApEinfo_revcolor="#0000ff"
                     /ApEinfo_fwdcolor="#0000ff"
     primer_bind     4642..4660
                     /label=">pNL_oligo_3104"
                     /ApEinfo_revcolor="#ff9ccd"
                     /ApEinfo_fwdcolor="#ff9ccd"
     primer_bind     4642..4661
                     /label="T7"
                     /ApEinfo_revcolor="#b1ff67"
                     /ApEinfo_fwdcolor="#b1ff67"
     primer_bind     4643..4659
                     /label=">pNL_oligo_16"
                     /ApEinfo_revcolor="#ffef86"
                     /ApEinfo_fwdcolor="#ffef86"
     misc_feature    complement(4648..4661)
                     /label=">pNL_oligo_1583"
                     /ApEinfo_revcolor="#f58a5e"
                     /ApEinfo_fwdcolor="#f58a5e"
     misc_feature    complement(4648..4661)
                     /label=">pNL_oligo_2086"
                     /ApEinfo_revcolor="#f58a5e"
                     /ApEinfo_fwdcolor="#f58a5e"
     misc_feature    4669..5300
                     /label="Mutated pPP2AA3"
                     /ApEinfo_revcolor="#85dae9"
                     /ApEinfo_fwdcolor="#85dae9"
     primer          5298..5319
                     /label=5445
                     /note="sequence: GAAGCTAGTCGACTCTAGCAATGGACACGTATGCCGGC"
                     /ApEinfo_revcolor="#b4abac"
                     /ApEinfo_fwdcolor="#b4abac"
     misc_feature    5302..5302
                     /label="GG1"
                     /ApEinfo_revcolor="#ff9ccd"
                     /ApEinfo_fwdcolor="#ff9ccd"
     CDS             5305..7116
                     /label="PhiC31 integrase Plant without stop/start codon CDS"
                     /ApEinfo_revcolor="#f8d3a9"
                     /ApEinfo_fwdcolor="#f8d3a9"
     misc_feature    7117..7122
                     /label="Stop codon"
                     /ApEinfo_revcolor="#b1ff67"
                     /ApEinfo_fwdcolor="#b1ff67"
     misc_feature    7127..7259
                     /label="SAUER 3'UTR"
                     /ApEinfo_revcolor="#85dae9"
                     /ApEinfo_fwdcolor="#85dae9"
     misc_feature    7264..7763
                     /label="tUBQ1"
                     /ApEinfo_revcolor="#d6b295"
                     /ApEinfo_fwdcolor="#d6b295"
ORIGIN
        1 accacagaat caggggataa cgcaggaaag aacatgaagg ccttgacagg atatattggc
       61 gggtaaacta agtcgctgta tgtgtttgtt tgagatctca tgtgagcaaa aggccagcaa
      121 aaggccagga accgtaaaaa ggccgcgttg ctggcgtttt tccataggct ccgcccccct
      181 gacgagcatc acaaaaatcg acgctcaagt cagaggtggc gaaacccgac aggactataa
      241 agataccagg cgtttccccc tggaagctcc ctcgtgcgct ctcctgttcc gaccctgccg
      301 cttaccggat acctgtccgc ctttctccct tcgggaagcg tggcgctttc tcatagctca
      361 cgctgtaggt atctcagttc ggtgtaggtc gttcgctcca agctgggctg tgtgcacgaa
      421 ccccccgttc agcccgaccg ctgcgcctta tccggtaact atcgtcttga gtccaacccg
      481 gtaagacacg acttatcgcc actggcagca gccactggta acaggattag cagagcgagg
      541 tatgtaggcg gtgctacaga gttcttgaag tggtggccta actacggcta cactagaaga
      601 acagtatttg gtatctgcgc tctgctgaag ccagttacct tcggaagaag agttggtagc
      661 tcttgatccg gcaaacaaac caccgctggt agcggtggtt tttttgtttg caagcagcag
      721 attacgcgca gaaaaaaagg atctcaagaa gatcctttga tcttttctac ggggtctgac
      781 gctcagtgga acgaaaactc acgttaaggg attttggtca tgagattatc aaaaaggatc
      841 ttcacctaga tccttttaaa ttaaaaatga agttttaaat caatctaaag tatatatgtg
      901 taacattggt ctagtgatta gaaaaactca tcgagcatca aatgaaactg caatttattc
      961 atatcaggat tatcaatacc atatttttga aaaagccgtt tctgtaatga aggagaaaac
     1021 tcaccgaggc agttccatag gatggcaaga tcctggtatc ggtctgcgat tccgactcgt
     1081 ccaacatcaa tacaacctat taatttcccc tcgtcaaaaa taaggttatc aagtgagaaa
     1141 tcaccatgag tgacgactga atccggtgag aatggcaaaa gtttatgcat ttctttccag
     1201 acttgttcaa caggccagcc attacgctcg tcatcaaaat cactcgcatc aaccaaaccg
     1261 ttattcattc gtgattgcgc ctgagcgaga cgaaatacgc gatcgctgtt aaaaggacaa
     1321 ttacaaacag gaatcgaatg caaccggcgc aggaacactg ccagcgcatc aacaatattt
     1381 tcacctgaat caggatattc ttctaatacc tggaatgctg ttttccctgg gatcgcagtg
     1441 gtgagtaacc atgcatcatc aggagtacgg ataaaatgct tgatggtcgg aagaggcata
     1501 aattccgtca gccagtttag tctgaccatc tcatctgtaa caacattggc aacgctacct
     1561 ttgccatgtt tcagaaacaa ctctggcgca tcgggcttcc catacaatcg gtagattgtc
     1621 gcacctgatt gcccgacatt atcgcgagcc catttatacc catataaatc agcatccatg
     1681 ttggaattta atcgcggcct tgagcaagac gtttcccgtt gaatatggct cataacaccc
     1741 cttgtattac tgtttatgta agcagacagt tttattgttc atgatgatat atttttatct
     1801 tgtgcaatgt aacatcagag attttgagac acaacgtggc tttgttgaat aaatcgaact
     1861 tttgctgagt tgaaggatca gatcacgcat cttcccgaca acgcagaccg ttccgtggca
     1921 aagcaaaagt tcaaaatcac caactggtcc acctacaaca aagctctcat caaccgtggc
     1981 tccctcactt tctggctgga tgatggggcg attcaggcga tccccatcca acagcccgcc
     2041 gtcgagcggg cttttttatc cccggaagcc tgtggataga gggtagttat ccacgtgaaa
     2101 ccgctaatgc cccgcaaagc cttgattcac ggggctttcc ggcccgctcc aaaaactatc
     2161 cacgtgaaat cgctaatcag ggtacgtgaa atcgctaatc ggagtacgtg aaatcgctaa
     2221 taaggtcacg tgaaatcgct aatcaaaaag gcacgtgaga acgctaatag ccctttcaga
     2281 tcaacagctt gcaaacaccc ctcgctccgg caagtagtta cagcaagtag tatgttcaat
     2341 tagcttttca attatgaata tatatatcaa ttattggtcg cccttggctt gtggacaatg
     2401 cgctacgcgc accggctccg cccgtggaca accgcaagcg gttgcccacc gtcgagcgcc
     2461 agcgcctttg cccacaaccc ggcggccggc cgcaacagat cgttttataa attttttttt
     2521 ttgaaaaaga aaaagcccga aaggcggcaa cctctcgggc ttctggattt ccgatccccg
     2581 gaattagaga tcttggcagg atatattgtg gtgtaacgtt atcgatctgg attttagtac
     2641 tggattttgg ttttaggaat tagaaatttt attgatagaa gtattttaca aatacaaata
     2701 catactaagg gtttcttata tgctcaacac atgagcgaaa ccctataaga accctaattt
     2761 cccttatcgg gaaactactc acacattatt tatggagaaa atagagagag atagatttgt
     2821 agagagagac tggtgatttc agcgtaccga attaattctc ccgcgaccag ccgagcgagc
     2881 ttagcgaact gtggacgaga actgtgccac caagcgtaag gccgttctct cgcatttgcc
     2941 ttgctaggct cgcgcgagtt gctggctgag gcgttctcga aatcagctct tgttcggtcg
     3001 gcatctactc tattcctttg ccctcggacg agtgctgggg cgtcggtttc cactatcggc
     3061 gagtacttct acacagccat cggtccagac ggccgcgctt ctgcgggcga tttgtgtacg
     3121 cccgacagtc ccggctccgg atcggacgat tgcgtcgcat cgaccctgcg cccaagctgc
     3181 atcatcgaaa ttgccgtcaa ccaagctctg atagagttgg tcaagaccaa tgcggagcat
     3241 atacgcccgg aggcgtggcg atcctgcaag ctccggatgc ctccgctcga agtagcgcgt
     3301 ctgctgctcc atacaagcca accacggcct ccagaagaag atgttggcga cctcgtattg
     3361 ggaatccccg aacatcgcct cgctccagtc aatgaccgct gttatgcggc cattgtccgt
     3421 caggacattg ttggagccga aatccgcgtg cacgaggtgc cggacttcgg ggcagtcctc
     3481 ggcccaaagc atcagctcat cgagagcctg cgcgacggac gcactgacgg tgtcgtccat
     3541 cacagtttgc cagtgataca catggggatc agcaatcgcg catatgaaat cacgccatgt
     3601 agtgtattga ccgattcctt gcggtccgaa tgggccgaac ccgctcgtct ggctaagatc
     3661 ggccgcagcg atcgcatcca tagcctccgc gaccggctga agaacagcgg gcagttcggt
     3721 ttcaggcagg tcttgcaacg tgacaccctg tgcacggcgg gagatgcaat aggtcaggct
     3781 ctcgctgaac tccccaatgt caagcacttc cggaatcggg agcgcggccg atgcaaagtg
     3841 ccgataaaca taacgatctt tgtagaaacc atcggcgcag ctatttaccc gcaggacata
     3901 tccacgccct cctacatcga agctgaaagc acgagattct tcgccctccg agagctgcat
     3961 caggtcggag acgctgtcga acttttcgat cagaaacttc tcgacagacg tcgcggtgag
     4021 ttcaggcttt ttcataggga tcagcttggg ctgtcctctc caaatgaaat gaacttcctt
     4081 atatagagga agggtcttgc gaaggatagt gggattgtgc gtcatccctt acgtcagtgg
     4141 agatgtcaca tcaatccact tgctttgaag acgtggttgg aacgtcttct ttttccacga
     4201 tgctcctcgt gggtgggggt ccatctttgg gaccactgtc ggcagaggca tcttgaatga
     4261 tagcctttcc tttatcgcaa tgatggcatt tgtaggagcc accttccttt tctactgtcc
     4321 tttcgatgaa gtgacagata gctgggcaat ggaatccgag gaggtttccc gaaattaccc
     4381 tttgttgaaa agtctcaata gccctttggt cttctgagac tgtatctttg acatttttgg
     4441 agtaggggta cgataacatt aacgtttaca atttcgcgcc attcgccatt caggctgcgc
     4501 aactgttggg aagggcgatc ggtgcgggcc tcttcgctat tacgccagct ggcgaaaggg
     4561 ggatgtgctg caaggcgatt aagttgggta acgccagggt tttcccagtc acgacgttgt
     4621 aaaacgacgg ccagtgaatt gtaatacgac tcactatagg gcttggagga ggaagaagaa
     4681 gagagttact gagaagcttc ctttatacga gagagatatt aaacgaagtc gtatttgttg
     4741 gatatatggg cctttatgta ttatacataa gcccatttag ttcttatctt tgacaggccc
     4801 aattatatgg acacagcttg aagatggttt agctgctgcg aaagacgagc tccggtctga
     4861 tttctcgttc ttctgattga tagatcgctc ggaacttgga aagcagcgta atcggtaaat
     4921 tctcgatcat ttcttcaatt tcgaaacatt ttccaattgt atattgagaa tctcaaatcg
     4981 aattattgtt tagatcttct ctctttatta gtctaagaat ggtaatagtt tctctctaga
     5041 ttgggacggc acaaagtttc agttctccat tctaatcatt ttttagaggc taatgggtca
     5101 cctttgaatt atctcagagg cggaattgag tttaaagttt gtaactttat cgtcttttgt
     5161 attgatggtg tctatggcaa aggtgattaa ctgcaaaggt atgcattgtg ttttattctg
     5221 actttgtgta catttgtgtt tgattgaagg tagggagtgg caaaggtgat taactgcaaa
     5281 ggatttgagt tttggtgagg Aatggacacg tatgccggcg cttatgatag acaatcaaga
     5341 gaaagagaga actcttctgc cgcctctcca gctacacaga gatctgccaa cgaggataaa
     5401 gctgctgatt tacaaagaga ggtagagaga gatgggggta ggtttagatt tgtgggtcat
     5461 ttctctgagg ctcctggtac atcagccttt ggtactgctg aacggcctga atttgaaaga
     5521 atattaaatg agtgtcgggc cggtcgacta aatatgataa tagtttatga tgtatctagg
     5581 ttcagtagac tcaaagttat ggatgcaatt ccgatcgtga gcgagctact tgcactcggt
     5641 gttactatcg taagtacaca agaaggtgta ttcaggcagg gtaatgtgat ggaccttata
     5701 caccttatta tgcgactcga cgctagccat aaagagtcat cactgaagag tgctaaaatc
     5761 ttggacacca agaacctgca aagggagctt ggaggctatg taggaggaaa agctccgtat
     5821 ggtttcgaac tcgtgagtga gacaaaagag attaccagaa atggtaggat ggtgaacgtg
     5881 gttattaata agctagctca tagcacaacc cctctcacag ggccttttga gttcgaacct
     5941 gacgttatta gatggtggtg gagagagatc aaaactcaca aacatcttcc atttaagcca
     6001 ggtagccagg ctgctatcca ccctggatct atcactgggc tttgtaaaag gatggatgct
     6061 gacgcagtgc caactcgagg ggaaacaatc ggtaagaaga ctgcatcttc cgcttgggat
     6121 cccgctacag ttatgagaat ccttcgggat ccgcgtattg ctggattcgc cgcagaagtc
     6181 atttataaga aaaaacctga tggtactcct actacaaaaa tcgaaggtta taggatccaa
     6241 agggatccta ttactttgcg tccagttgaa ttagactgtg gaccgatcat cgaacctgcc
     6301 gagtggtacg agttgcaggc ctggcttgat ggtagagggc gtggaaaggg tttatctcgg
     6361 ggacaggcaa ttttgtcagc aatggataag ctttattgtg agtgtggggc tgttatgaca
     6421 tcaaaacgtg gagaagagtc aatcaaggat tcttacaggt gcagacgtcg taaagtggtg
     6481 gacccttctg ctccaggaca gcatgagggt acatgcaacg tttctatggc tgctcttgat
     6541 aaatttgtgg ccgaacgtat tttcaacaag attagacacg ctgaagggga tgaggaaact
     6601 ttagctcttc tttgggaggc tgcccggcgt tttggtaagc taacagaggc accagaaaaa
     6661 agtggcgaaa gagctaattt ggtagccgaa agagcagacg ccttgaatgc attggaagaa
     6721 ctttacgaag atagggctgc cggagcatat gatggaccag ttggtcggaa gcatttcagg
     6781 aagcaacaag ctgcactaac tttgagacag caaggcgcag aggagcgact cgcagagctt
     6841 gaggccgccg aggccccaaa gcttccactc gatcaatggt ttcctgagga tgccgacgct
     6901 gatcctacag gtccaaagag ctggtgggga agagctagcg tagacgataa gagagtgttt
     6961 gtgggtctat ttgttgacaa gattgtagtt actaagtcca ctacgggtcg aggacagggc
     7021 actcccatcg aaaagagagc cagtattacc tgggcaaagc ctccaaccga tgatgatgaa
     7081 gacgatgcac aagatggtac cgaggatgtg gcagcataat aagcttagta ctatactaca
     7141 acatttccat atttttttta gattgttagc taatttcccc tggagataat tgtaaattgt
     7201 ttcaatgaga ggaatataca atacatagat cgtaattgat caatgcgtat ttgcatgttg
     7261 gtaagagact cttatcaaga atcccatctc ttgcttgctt ttttttgttg tcttcccttt
     7321 gatagggttt gtttttcttg tttcagtgac tttctatgtt aaaagataat gtcagtaaaa
     7381 ggatttggtt ttctattatt ctgaatcgat tacggaagat tcttgcttaa ttccaatcta
     7441 tacaagtatc gtgaaataat gaccgtttat gtgattagga gacgtgtttc attaataaaa
     7501 tataagatca atacattgtt agtagtgata aactatgtac aaattgtatt gattgtaaaa
     7561 gaaacacaat aggttccttt tttctacaat atattgtgac agactctctg ttttaacgaa
     7621 tgaattaaat ttgtcaacga aaaaattaaa gaatgatgtg atcactttgc accttggttc
     7681 atcttcagag gcttctgcat gttccatgca ttgaggctct ctacggtcac aggttgtgag
     7741 ccgttgttaa agacaaacaa atgcgct
//
