# Supplementary material for: An integrase toolbox to record gene-expression during plant development
Source: bioRxiv preprint, doi:10.1101/2022.09.16.508262, version 2 (2022-09-26)
Supplement: Suppdata5 [file 508262_file05.zip › gb Files/L1P27 (p35S-UbR-PhiC31-NLS-tUBQ1).gb]

LOCUS       L1-P27:_p35S:UbR:PhiC31 8734 bp ds-DNA     circular     09-SEP-2022
DEFINITION  .
FEATURES             Location/Qualifiers
     misc_feature    264..286
                     /label="LB T-DNA repeat"
                     /ApEinfo_revcolor="#b1ff67"
                     /ApEinfo_fwdcolor="#b1ff67"
     primer_bind     291..316
                     /label=">pNL_oligo_248"
                     /ApEinfo_revcolor="#f58a5e"
                     /ApEinfo_fwdcolor="#f58a5e"
     polyA_signal    294..470
                     /label="CaMV poly(A) signal"
                     /ApEinfo_revcolor="#f58a5e"
                     /ApEinfo_fwdcolor="#f58a5e"
     primer_bind     403..424
                     /label=">pNL_oligo_1355"
                     /ApEinfo_revcolor="#84b0dc"
                     /ApEinfo_fwdcolor="#84b0dc"
     misc_feature    complement(500..675)
                     /label="CaMV terminator"
                     /ApEinfo_revcolor="#ffef86"
                     /ApEinfo_fwdcolor="#ffef86"
     CDS             complement(680..1705)
                     /label="hygromycin B phosphotransferase"
                     /ApEinfo_revcolor="#85dae9"
                     /ApEinfo_fwdcolor="#85dae9"
     primer_bind     1010..1029
                     /label=">pNL_oligo_2766"
                     /ApEinfo_revcolor="#85dae9"
                     /ApEinfo_fwdcolor="#85dae9"
     misc_feature    1121..1129
                     /label="DraIII"
                     /ApEinfo_revcolor="#85dae9"
                     /ApEinfo_fwdcolor="#85dae9"
     misc_feature    1414..1422
                     /label="DraIII"
                     /ApEinfo_revcolor="#faac61"
                     /ApEinfo_fwdcolor="#faac61"
     misc_feature    complement(1458..1477)
                     /label=">pNL_oligo_2767"
                     /ApEinfo_revcolor="#d6b295"
                     /ApEinfo_fwdcolor="#d6b295"
     primer_bind     1637..1660
                     /label=">pNL_oligo_2672"
                     /ApEinfo_revcolor="#75c6a9"
                     /ApEinfo_fwdcolor="#75c6a9"
     promoter        complement(1722..2067)
                     /label="CaMV 35S promoter"
                     /ApEinfo_revcolor="#0000ff"
                     /ApEinfo_fwdcolor="#0000ff"
     primer_bind     1753..1771
                     /label=">pNL_oligo_3106"
                     /ApEinfo_revcolor="#ff9ccd"
                     /ApEinfo_fwdcolor="#ff9ccd"
     misc_feature    complement(1815..1837)
                     /label=">pNL_oligo_1354"
                     /ApEinfo_revcolor="#f8d3a9"
                     /ApEinfo_fwdcolor="#f8d3a9"
     misc_feature    1837..1842
                     /label="BpiI"
                     /ApEinfo_revcolor="#9eafd2"
                     /ApEinfo_fwdcolor="#9eafd2"
     misc_feature    complement(1854..1859)
                     /label="BpiI"
                     /ApEinfo_revcolor="#f58a5e"
                     /ApEinfo_fwdcolor="#f58a5e"
     CDS             complement(2065..2331)
                     /label="LacZ-alpha fragment of beta-galactosidase"
                     /ApEinfo_revcolor="#85dae9"
                     /ApEinfo_fwdcolor="#85dae9"
     misc_feature    complement(2079..2084)
                     /label="BpiI"
                     /ApEinfo_revcolor="#84b0dc"
                     /ApEinfo_fwdcolor="#84b0dc"
     CDS             complement(2149..2217)
                     /label="LacZ alpha"
                     /ApEinfo_revcolor="#84b0dc"
                     /ApEinfo_fwdcolor="#84b0dc"
     primer_bind     2262..2282
                     /label=">pNL_oligo_2699"
                     /ApEinfo_revcolor="#ffef86"
                     /ApEinfo_fwdcolor="#ffef86"
     primer_bind     2262..2285
                     /label="M13F(-47)"
                     /ApEinfo_revcolor="#b1ff67"
                     /ApEinfo_fwdcolor="#b1ff67"
     primer_bind     2262..2285
                     /label=">pNL_oligo_2215"
                     /ApEinfo_revcolor="#c6c9d1"
                     /ApEinfo_fwdcolor="#c6c9d1"
     misc_feature    complement(2262..2285)
                     /label=">pNL_oligo_2216"
                     /ApEinfo_revcolor="#84b0dc"
                     /ApEinfo_fwdcolor="#84b0dc"
     misc_feature    complement(2264..2285)
                     /label=">pNL_oligo_3070"
                     /ApEinfo_revcolor="#85dae9"
                     /ApEinfo_fwdcolor="#85dae9"
     primer_bind     2268..2285
                     /label="M13F(-41)"
                     /ApEinfo_revcolor="#b1ff67"
                     /ApEinfo_fwdcolor="#b1ff67"
     primer_bind     2283..2305
                     /label=">pNL_oligo_552"
                     /ApEinfo_revcolor="#f8d3a9"
                     /ApEinfo_fwdcolor="#f8d3a9"
     primer_bind     2288..2305
                     /label="M13F(-21)"
                     /ApEinfo_revcolor="#b1ff67"
                     /ApEinfo_fwdcolor="#b1ff67"
     primer_bind     2289..2304
                     /label=">pNL_oligo_37"
                     /ApEinfo_revcolor="#b1ff67"
                     /ApEinfo_fwdcolor="#b1ff67"
     primer_bind     2289..2305
                     /label="M13 fwd"
                     /ApEinfo_revcolor="#b1ff67"
                     /ApEinfo_fwdcolor="#b1ff67"
     primer_bind     2298..2323
                     /label=">pNL_oligo_1548"
                     /ApEinfo_revcolor="#c6c9d1"
                     /ApEinfo_fwdcolor="#c6c9d1"
     primer_bind     2312..2330
                     /label=">pNL_oligo_3104"
                     /ApEinfo_revcolor="#85dae9"
                     /ApEinfo_fwdcolor="#85dae9"
     promoter        2312..2330
                     /label="T7 promoter"
                     /ApEinfo_revcolor="#0000ff"
                     /ApEinfo_fwdcolor="#0000ff"
     primer_bind     2312..2331
                     /label="T7"
                     /ApEinfo_revcolor="#b1ff67"
                     /ApEinfo_fwdcolor="#b1ff67"
     primer_bind     2313..2329
                     /label=">pNL_oligo_16"
                     /ApEinfo_revcolor="#d6b295"
                     /ApEinfo_fwdcolor="#d6b295"
     misc_feature    complement(2318..2331)
                     /label=">pNL_oligo_2086"
                     /ApEinfo_revcolor="#b7e6d7"
                     /ApEinfo_fwdcolor="#b7e6d7"
     misc_feature    complement(2318..2331)
                     /label=">pNL_oligo_1583"
                     /ApEinfo_revcolor="#84b0dc"
                     /ApEinfo_fwdcolor="#84b0dc"
     misc_feature    2335..3676
                     /label="p35S_noBsaI_noBpiI"
                     /ApEinfo_revcolor="#b7e6d7"
                     /ApEinfo_fwdcolor="#b7e6d7"
     5'UTR           3693..3754
                     /label="Omega\leader"
                     /ApEinfo_revcolor="#85dae9"
                     /ApEinfo_fwdcolor="#85dae9"
     CDS             3995..4054
                     /label="Ubtag-P Arabidopsis IDTco"
                     /ApEinfo_revcolor="#ff9ccd"
                     /ApEinfo_fwdcolor="#ff9ccd"
     CDS             4061..5896
                     /label="PhiC31plant-NLS stop without start CDS"
                     /ApEinfo_revcolor="#f58a5e"
                     /ApEinfo_fwdcolor="#f58a5e"
     misc_feature    5901..6400
                     /label="tUBQ1"
                     /ApEinfo_revcolor="#d59687"
                     /ApEinfo_fwdcolor="#d59687"
     primer          complement(6380..6404)
                     /label="oNL_5009"
                     /note="sequence: gactgtatctttgacatttttggagtaagcgcatttgtttgtctttaacaac"
                     /ApEinfo_revcolor="#b1ff67"
                     /ApEinfo_fwdcolor="#b1ff67"
     primer          6405..6425
                     /label="oNL_5007"
                     /note="sequence: ggtgtcatctatgttactagatcggaccacagaatcaggggataac"
                     /ApEinfo_revcolor="#f58a5e"
                     /ApEinfo_fwdcolor="#f58a5e"
     source          6407..2331
                     /label="source:synthetic DNA construct"
                     /ApEinfo_revcolor="#ff9ccd"
                     /ApEinfo_fwdcolor="#ff9ccd"
     primer          complement(6426..6446)
                     /label="oNL5567"
                     /note="sequence: gactgtatctttgacatttttggagtggccttcatgttctttcctgc"
                     /ApEinfo_revcolor="#f58a5e"
                     /ApEinfo_fwdcolor="#f58a5e"
     misc_feature    complement(6427..6446)
                     /label=">pNL_oligo_513"
                     /ApEinfo_revcolor="#b7e6d7"
                     /ApEinfo_fwdcolor="#b7e6d7"
     misc_feature    complement(6435..6454)
                     /label=">pNL_oligo_514"
                     /ApEinfo_revcolor="#c6c9d1"
                     /ApEinfo_fwdcolor="#c6c9d1"
     misc_feature    6448..6472
                     /label="RB T-DNA repeat"
                     /ApEinfo_revcolor="#b1ff67"
                     /ApEinfo_fwdcolor="#b1ff67"
     misc_feature    complement(6448..6472)
                     /label=">pNL_oligo_3103"
                     /ApEinfo_revcolor="#f8d3a9"
                     /ApEinfo_fwdcolor="#f8d3a9"
     primer          6449..6468
                     /label="oNL5566"
                     /note="sequence: ggtgtcatctatgttactagatcggacaggatatattggcgggt"
                     /ApEinfo_revcolor="#f8d3a9"
                     /ApEinfo_fwdcolor="#f8d3a9"
     misc_feature    complement(6467..6517)
                     /label=">pNL_oligo_1763"
                     /ApEinfo_revcolor="#85dae9"
                     /ApEinfo_fwdcolor="#85dae9"
     primer_bind     6488..6523
                     /label=">pNL_oligo_1764"
                     /ApEinfo_revcolor="#84b0dc"
                     /ApEinfo_fwdcolor="#84b0dc"
     rep_origin      complement(6563..7151)
                     /label="ori"
                     /ApEinfo_revcolor="#666666"
                     /ApEinfo_fwdcolor="#666666"
     CDS             complement(7322..8137)
                     /label="aminoglycoside phosphotransferase"
                     /ApEinfo_revcolor="#85dae9"
                     /ApEinfo_fwdcolor="#85dae9"
     primer_bind     7723..7750
                     /label=">pNL_oligo_1293"
                     /ApEinfo_revcolor="#ff9ccd"
                     /ApEinfo_fwdcolor="#ff9ccd"
     misc_feature    complement(7723..7750)
                     /label=">pNL_oligo_1294"
                     /ApEinfo_revcolor="#ff9ccd"
                     /ApEinfo_fwdcolor="#ff9ccd"
     primer_bind     7728..7750
                     /label=">pNL_oligo_1590"
                     /ApEinfo_revcolor="#d6b295"
                     /ApEinfo_fwdcolor="#d6b295"
     primer_bind     7731..7751
                     /label=">pNL_oligo_1587"
                     /ApEinfo_revcolor="#c6c9d1"
                     /ApEinfo_fwdcolor="#c6c9d1"
     misc_feature    complement(7771..7807)
                     /label=">pNL_oligo_2197"
                     /ApEinfo_revcolor="#85dae9"
                     /ApEinfo_fwdcolor="#85dae9"
     misc_feature    8234..8242
                     /label="DraIII"
                     /ApEinfo_revcolor="#f8d3a9"
                     /ApEinfo_fwdcolor="#f8d3a9"
     primer_bind     8306..8325
                     /label=">pNL_oligo_1275"
                     /ApEinfo_revcolor="#b4abac"
                     /ApEinfo_fwdcolor="#b4abac"
     misc_feature    complement(8306..8325)
                     /label=">pNL_oligo_1276"
                     /ApEinfo_revcolor="#85dae9"
                     /ApEinfo_fwdcolor="#85dae9"
     rep_origin      8428..129
                     /label="pSa ori"
                     /ApEinfo_revcolor="#666666"
                     /ApEinfo_fwdcolor="#666666"
ORIGIN
        1 tatgttcaat tagcttttca attatgaata tatatatcaa ttattggtcg cccttggctt
       61 gtggacaatg cgctacgcgc accggctccg cccgtggaca accgcaagcg gttgcccacc
      121 gtcgagcgcc agcgcctttg cccacaaccc ggcggccggc cgcaacagat cgttttataa
      181 attttttttt ttgaaaaaga aaaagcccga aaggcggcaa cctctcgggc ttctggattt
      241 ccgatccccg gaattagaga tcttggcagg atatattgtg gtgtaacgtt atcgatctgg
      301 attttagtac tggattttgg ttttaggaat tagaaatttt attgatagaa gtattttaca
      361 aatacaaata catactaagg gtttcttata tgctcaacac atgagcgaaa ccctataaga
      421 accctaattt cccttatcgg gaaactactc acacattatt tatggagaaa atagagagag
      481 atagatttgt agagagagac tggtgatttc agcgtaccga attaattctc ccgcgaccag
      541 ccgagcgagc ttagcgaact gtggacgaga actgtgccac caagcgtaag gccgttctct
      601 cgcatttgcc ttgctaggct cgcgcgagtt gctggctgag gcgttctcga aatcagctct
      661 tgttcggtcg gcatctactc tattcctttg ccctcggacg agtgctgggg cgtcggtttc
      721 cactatcggc gagtacttct acacagccat cggtccagac ggccgcgctt ctgcgggcga
      781 tttgtgtacg cccgacagtc ccggctccgg atcggacgat tgcgtcgcat cgaccctgcg
      841 cccaagctgc atcatcgaaa ttgccgtcaa ccaagctctg atagagttgg tcaagaccaa
      901 tgcggagcat atacgcccgg aggcgtggcg atcctgcaag ctccggatgc ctccgctcga
      961 agtagcgcgt ctgctgctcc atacaagcca accacggcct ccagaagaag atgttggcga
     1021 cctcgtattg ggaatccccg aacatcgcct cgctccagtc aatgaccgct gttatgcggc
     1081 cattgtccgt caggacattg ttggagccga aatccgcgtg cacgaggtgc cggacttcgg
     1141 ggcagtcctc ggcccaaagc atcagctcat cgagagcctg cgcgacggac gcactgacgg
     1201 tgtcgtccat cacagtttgc cagtgataca catggggatc agcaatcgcg catatgaaat
     1261 cacgccatgt agtgtattga ccgattcctt gcggtccgaa tgggccgaac ccgctcgtct
     1321 ggctaagatc ggccgcagcg atcgcatcca tagcctccgc gaccggctga agaacagcgg
     1381 gcagttcggt ttcaggcagg tcttgcaacg tgacaccctg tgcacggcgg gagatgcaat
     1441 aggtcaggct ctcgctgaac tccccaatgt caagcacttc cggaatcggg agcgcggccg
     1501 atgcaaagtg ccgataaaca taacgatctt tgtagaaacc atcggcgcag ctatttaccc
     1561 gcaggacata tccacgccct cctacatcga agctgaaagc acgagattct tcgccctccg
     1621 agagctgcat caggtcggag acgctgtcga acttttcgat cagaaacttc tcgacagacg
     1681 tcgcggtgag ttcaggcttt ttcataggga tcagcttggg ctgtcctctc caaatgaaat
     1741 gaacttcctt atatagagga agggtcttgc gaaggatagt gggattgtgc gtcatccctt
     1801 acgtcagtgg agatgtcaca tcaatccact tgctttgaag acgtggttgg aacgtcttct
     1861 ttttccacga tgctcctcgt gggtgggggt ccatctttgg gaccactgtc ggcagaggca
     1921 tcttgaatga tagcctttcc tttatcgcaa tgatggcatt tgtaggagcc accttccttt
     1981 tctactgtcc tttcgatgaa gtgacagata gctgggcaat ggaatccgag gaggtttccc
     2041 gaaattaccc tttgttgaaa agtctcaata gccctttggt cttctgagac tgtatctttg
     2101 acatttttgg agtaggggta cgataacatt aacgtttaca atttcgcgcc attcgccatt
     2161 caggctgcgc aactgttggg aagggcgatc ggtgcgggcc tcttcgctat tacgccagct
     2221 ggcgaaaggg ggatgtgctg caaggcgatt aagttgggta acgccagggt tttcccagtc
     2281 acgacgttgt aaaacgacgg ccagtgaatt gtaatacgac tcactatagg gcttggagga
     2341 attccaatcc cacaaaaatc tgagcttaac agcacagttg ctcctctcag agcagaatcg
     2401 ggtattcaac accctcatat caactactac gttgtgtata acggtccaca tgccggtata
     2461 tacgatgact ggggttgtac aaaggcggca acaaacggcg ttcccggagt tgcacacaag
     2521 aaatttgcca ctattacaga ggcaagagca gcagctgacg cgtacacaac aagtcagcaa
     2581 acagacaggt tgaacttcat ccccaaagga gaagctcaac tcaagcccaa gagctttgct
     2641 aaggccctaa caagcccacc aaagcaaaaa gcccactggc tcacgctagg aaccaaaagg
     2701 cccagcagtg atccagcccc aaaagagatc tcctttgccc cggagattac aatggacgat
     2761 ttcctctatc tttacgatct aggaaggaag ttcgaaggtg aaggtgacga cactatgttc
     2821 accactgata atgagaaggt tagcctcttc aatttcagaa agaatgctga cccacagatg
     2881 gttagagagg cctacgcagc aagtctcatc aagacgatct acccgagtaa caatctccag
     2941 gagatcaaat accttcccaa gaaggttaaa gatgcagtca aaagattcag gactaattgc
     3001 atcaagaaca cagagaaaga catatttctc aagatcagaa gtactattcc agtatggacg
     3061 attcaaggct tgcttcataa accaaggcaa gtaatagaga ttggagtctc taaaaaggta
     3121 gttcctactg aatctaaggc catgcatgga gtctaagatt caaatcgagg atctaacaga
     3181 actcgccgtc aagactggcg aacagttcat acagagtctt ttacgactca atgacaagaa
     3241 gaaaatcttc gtcaacatgg tggagcacga cactctggtc tactccaaaa atgtcaaaga
     3301 tacagtctca gaagatcaaa gggctattga gacttttcaa caaaggataa tttcgggaaa
     3361 cctcctcgga ttccattgcc cagctatctg tcacttcatc gaaaggacag tagaaaagga
     3421 aggtggctcc tacaaatgcc atcattgcga taaaggaaag gctatcattc aagatctctc
     3481 tgccgacagt ggtcccaaag atggaccccc acccacgagg agcatcgtgg aaaaagaaga
     3541 ggttccaacc acgtctacaa agcaagtgga ttgatgtgac atctccactg acgtaaggga
     3601 tgacgcacaa tcccactatc cttcgcaaga cccttcctct atataaggaa gttcatttca
     3661 tttggagagg acacgctcga gtataagagc tcatttttac aacaattacc aacaacaaca
     3721 aacaacaaac aacattacaa ttacatttac aattatcgat acaatgcaaa tcttcgttaa
     3781 aactctgacg ggcaaaacga tcacgttaga agtagagcca tccgatacga tagaaaacgt
     3841 gaaggctaaa attcaggaca aagagggaat accgcctgac caacagaggc tcatttttgc
     3901 aggcaagcag cttgaagatg gtcgaacact gagtgattac aacatccaaa aggagagcac
     3961 tctgcatcta gtcttacgtc tgcgaggggg cCGTcatggt agcggtgcgt ggttgctgcc
     4021 cgtgagtctc gtgaagagga agacgactct tgctggagcc gacacgtatg ccggcgctta
     4081 tgatagacaa tcaagagaaa gagagaactc ttctgccgcc tctccagcta cacagagatc
     4141 tgccaacgag gataaagctg ctgatttaca aagagaggta gagagagatg ggggtaggtt
     4201 tagatttgtg ggtcatttct ctgaggctcc tggtacatca gcctttggta ctgctgaacg
     4261 gcctgaattt gaaagaatat taaatgagtg tcgggccggt cgactaaata tgataatagt
     4321 ttatgatgta tctaggttca gtagactcaa agttatggat gcaattccga tcgtgagcga
     4381 gctacttgca ctcggtgtta ctatcgtaag tacacaagaa ggtgtattca ggcagggtaa
     4441 tgtgatggac cttatacacc ttattatgcg actcgacgct agccataaag agtcatcact
     4501 gaagagtgct aaaatcttgg acaccaagaa cctgcaaagg gagcttggag gctatgtagg
     4561 aggaaaagct ccgtatggtt tcgaactcgt gagtgagaca aaagagatta ccagaaatgg
     4621 taggatggtg aacgtggtta ttaataagct agctcatagc acaacccctc tcacagggcc
     4681 ttttgagttc gaacctgacg ttattagatg gtggtggaga gagatcaaaa ctcacaaaca
     4741 tcttccattt aagccaggta gccaggctgc tatccaccct ggatctatca ctgggctttg
     4801 taaaaggatg gatgctgacg cagtgccaac tcgaggggaa acaatcggta agaagactgc
     4861 atcttccgct tgggatcccg ctacagttat gagaatcctt cgggatccgc gtattgctgg
     4921 attcgccgca gaagtcattt ataagaaaaa acctgatggt actcctacta caaaaatcga
     4981 aggttatagg atccaaaggg atcctattac tttgcgtcca gttgaattag actgtggacc
     5041 gatcatcgaa cctgccgagt ggtacgagtt gcaggcctgg cttgatggta gagggcgtgg
     5101 aaagggttta tctcggggac aggcaatttt gtcagcaatg gataagcttt attgtgagtg
     5161 tggggctgtt atgacatcaa aacgtggaga agagtcaatc aaggattctt acaggtgcag
     5221 acgtcgtaaa gtggtggacc cttctgctcc aggacagcat gagggtacat gcaacgtttc
     5281 tatggctgct cttgataaat ttgtggccga acgtattttc aacaagatta gacacgctga
     5341 aggggatgag gaaactttag ctcttctttg ggaggctgcc cggcgttttg gtaagctaac
     5401 agaggcacca gaaaaaagtg gcgaaagagc taatttggta gccgaaagag cagacgcctt
     5461 gaatgcattg gaagaacttt acgaagatag ggctgccgga gcatatgatg gaccagttgg
     5521 tcggaagcat ttcaggaagc aacaagctgc actaactttg agacagcaag gcgcagagga
     5581 gcgactcgca gagcttgagg ccgccgaggc cccaaagctt ccactcgatc aatggtttcc
     5641 tgaggatgcc gacgctgatc ctacaggtcc aaagagctgg tggggaagag ctagcgtaga
     5701 cgataagaga gtgtttgtgg gtctatttgt tgacaagatt gtagttacta agtccactac
     5761 gggtcgagga cagggcactc ccatcgaaaa gagagccagt attacctggg caaagcctcc
     5821 aaccgatgat gatgaagacg atgcacaaga tggtaccgag gatgtggcag caccaaaaaa
     5881 aaagaggaag gtgtaagctt agagactctt atcaagaatc ccatctcttg cttgcttttt
     5941 tttgttgtct tccctttgat agggtttgtt tttcttgttt cagtgacttt ctatgttaaa
     6001 agataatgtc agtaaaagga tttggttttc tattattctg aatcgattac ggaagattct
     6061 tgcttaattc caatctatac aagtatcgtg aaataatgac cgtttatgtg attaggagac
     6121 gtgtttcatt aataaaatat aagatcaata cattgttagt agtgataaac tatgtacaaa
     6181 ttgtattgat tgtaaaagaa acacaatagg ttcctttttt ctacaatata ttgtgacaga
     6241 ctctctgttt taacgaatga attaaatttg tcaacgaaaa aattaaagaa tgatgtgatc
     6301 actttgcacc ttggttcatc ttcagaggct tctgcatgtt ccatgcattg aggctctcta
     6361 cggtcacagg ttgtgagccg ttgttaaaga caaacaaatg cgctaccaca gaatcagggg
     6421 ataacgcagg aaagaacatg aaggccttga caggatatat tggcgggtaa actaagtcgc
     6481 tgtatgtgtt tgtttgagat ctcatgtgag caaaaggcca gcaaaaggcc aggaaccgta
     6541 aaaaggccgc gttgctggcg tttttccata ggctccgccc ccctgacgag catcacaaaa
     6601 atcgacgctc aagtcagagg tggcgaaacc cgacaggact ataaagatac caggcgtttc
     6661 cccctggaag ctccctcgtg cgctctcctg ttccgaccct gccgcttacc ggatacctgt
     6721 ccgcctttct cccttcggga agcgtggcgc tttctcatag ctcacgctgt aggtatctca
     6781 gttcggtgta ggtcgttcgc tccaagctgg gctgtgtgca cgaacccccc gttcagcccg
     6841 accgctgcgc cttatccggt aactatcgtc ttgagtccaa cccggtaaga cacgacttat
     6901 cgccactggc agcagccact ggtaacagga ttagcagagc gaggtatgta ggcggtgcta
     6961 cagagttctt gaagtggtgg cctaactacg gctacactag aagaacagta tttggtatct
     7021 gcgctctgct gaagccagtt accttcggaa gaagagttgg tagctcttga tccggcaaac
     7081 aaaccaccgc tggtagcggt ggtttttttg tttgcaagca gcagattacg cgcagaaaaa
     7141 aaggatctca agaagatcct ttgatctttt ctacggggtc tgacgctcag tggaacgaaa
     7201 actcacgtta agggattttg gtcatgagat tatcaaaaag gatcttcacc tagatccttt
     7261 taaattaaaa atgaagtttt aaatcaatct aaagtatata tgtgtaacat tggtctagtg
     7321 attagaaaaa ctcatcgagc atcaaatgaa actgcaattt attcatatca ggattatcaa
     7381 taccatattt ttgaaaaagc cgtttctgta atgaaggaga aaactcaccg aggcagttcc
     7441 ataggatggc aagatcctgg tatcggtctg cgattccgac tcgtccaaca tcaatacaac
     7501 ctattaattt cccctcgtca aaaataaggt tatcaagtga gaaatcacca tgagtgacga
     7561 ctgaatccgg tgagaatggc aaaagtttat gcatttcttt ccagacttgt tcaacaggcc
     7621 agccattacg ctcgtcatca aaatcactcg catcaaccaa accgttattc attcgtgatt
     7681 gcgcctgagc gagacgaaat acgcgatcgc tgttaaaagg acaattacaa acaggaatcg
     7741 aatgcaaccg gcgcaggaac actgccagcg catcaacaat attttcacct gaatcaggat
     7801 attcttctaa tacctggaat gctgttttcc ctgggatcgc agtggtgagt aaccatgcat
     7861 catcaggagt acggataaaa tgcttgatgg tcggaagagg cataaattcc gtcagccagt
     7921 ttagtctgac catctcatct gtaacaacat tggcaacgct acctttgcca tgtttcagaa
     7981 acaactctgg cgcatcgggc ttcccataca atcggtagat tgtcgcacct gattgcccga
     8041 cattatcgcg agcccattta tacccatata aatcagcatc catgttggaa tttaatcgcg
     8101 gccttgagca agacgtttcc cgttgaatat ggctcataac accccttgta ttactgttta
     8161 tgtaagcaga cagttttatt gttcatgatg atatattttt atcttgtgca atgtaacatc
     8221 agagattttg agacacaacg tggctttgtt gaataaatcg aacttttgct gagttgaagg
     8281 atcagatcac gcatcttccc gacaacgcag accgttccgt ggcaaagcaa aagttcaaaa
     8341 tcaccaactg gtccacctac aacaaagctc tcatcaaccg tggctccctc actttctggc
     8401 tggatgatgg ggcgattcag gcgatcccca tccaacagcc cgccgtcgag cgggcttttt
     8461 tatccccgga agcctgtgga tagagggtag ttatccacgt gaaaccgcta atgccccgca
     8521 aagccttgat tcacggggct ttccggcccg ctccaaaaac tatccacgtg aaatcgctaa
     8581 tcagggtacg tgaaatcgct aatcggagta cgtgaaatcg ctaataaggt cacgtgaaat
     8641 cgctaatcaa aaaggcacgt gagaacgcta atagcccttt cagatcaaca gcttgcaaac
     8701 acccctcgct ccggcaagta gttacagcaa gtag
//
