# Supplementary material for: An integrase toolbox to record gene-expression during plant development
Source: bioRxiv preprint, doi:10.1101/2022.09.16.508262, version 2 (2022-09-26)
Supplement: Suppdata5 [file 508262_file05.zip › gb Files/L1P25 (p35S-PhiC31-NLS-SAUR-tUBQ1).gb]

LOCUS       L1-P25:_p35S:PhiC31-NLS 8577 bp ds-DNA     circular     09-SEP-2022
DEFINITION  .
FEATURES             Location/Qualifiers
     misc_feature    265..287
                     /label="LB T-DNA repeat"
                     /ApEinfo_revcolor="#b1ff67"
                     /ApEinfo_fwdcolor="#b1ff67"
     primer_bind     292..317
                     /label=">pNL_oligo_248"
                     /ApEinfo_revcolor="#f58a5e"
                     /ApEinfo_fwdcolor="#f58a5e"
     polyA_signal    295..471
                     /label="CaMV poly(A) signal"
                     /ApEinfo_revcolor="#f58a5e"
                     /ApEinfo_fwdcolor="#f58a5e"
     primer_bind     404..425
                     /label=">pNL_oligo_1355"
                     /ApEinfo_revcolor="#84b0dc"
                     /ApEinfo_fwdcolor="#84b0dc"
     misc_feature    complement(501..676)
                     /label="CaMV terminator"
                     /ApEinfo_revcolor="#ffef86"
                     /ApEinfo_fwdcolor="#ffef86"
     CDS             complement(681..1706)
                     /label="hygromycin B phosphotransferase"
                     /ApEinfo_revcolor="#85dae9"
                     /ApEinfo_fwdcolor="#85dae9"
     primer_bind     1011..1030
                     /label=">pNL_oligo_2766"
                     /ApEinfo_revcolor="#85dae9"
                     /ApEinfo_fwdcolor="#85dae9"
     misc_feature    1122..1130
                     /label="DraIII"
                     /ApEinfo_revcolor="#85dae9"
                     /ApEinfo_fwdcolor="#85dae9"
     misc_feature    1415..1423
                     /label="DraIII"
                     /ApEinfo_revcolor="#faac61"
                     /ApEinfo_fwdcolor="#faac61"
     misc_feature    complement(1459..1478)
                     /label=">pNL_oligo_2767"
                     /ApEinfo_revcolor="#d6b295"
                     /ApEinfo_fwdcolor="#d6b295"
     primer_bind     1638..1661
                     /label=">pNL_oligo_2672"
                     /ApEinfo_revcolor="#75c6a9"
                     /ApEinfo_fwdcolor="#75c6a9"
     promoter        complement(1723..2068)
                     /label="CaMV 35S promoter"
                     /ApEinfo_revcolor="#0000ff"
                     /ApEinfo_fwdcolor="#0000ff"
     primer_bind     1754..1772
                     /label=">pNL_oligo_3106"
                     /ApEinfo_revcolor="#ff9ccd"
                     /ApEinfo_fwdcolor="#ff9ccd"
     misc_feature    complement(1816..1838)
                     /label=">pNL_oligo_1354"
                     /ApEinfo_revcolor="#f8d3a9"
                     /ApEinfo_fwdcolor="#f8d3a9"
     misc_feature    1838..1843
                     /label="BpiI"
                     /ApEinfo_revcolor="#9eafd2"
                     /ApEinfo_fwdcolor="#9eafd2"
     misc_feature    complement(1855..1860)
                     /label="BpiI"
                     /ApEinfo_revcolor="#f58a5e"
                     /ApEinfo_fwdcolor="#f58a5e"
     CDS             complement(2066..2332)
                     /label="LacZ-alpha fragment of beta-galactosidase"
                     /ApEinfo_revcolor="#85dae9"
                     /ApEinfo_fwdcolor="#85dae9"
     misc_feature    complement(2080..2085)
                     /label="BpiI"
                     /ApEinfo_revcolor="#84b0dc"
                     /ApEinfo_fwdcolor="#84b0dc"
     CDS             complement(2150..2218)
                     /label="LacZ alpha"
                     /ApEinfo_revcolor="#84b0dc"
                     /ApEinfo_fwdcolor="#84b0dc"
     primer_bind     2263..2283
                     /label=">pNL_oligo_2699"
                     /ApEinfo_revcolor="#ffef86"
                     /ApEinfo_fwdcolor="#ffef86"
     primer_bind     2263..2286
                     /label="M13F(-47)"
                     /ApEinfo_revcolor="#b1ff67"
                     /ApEinfo_fwdcolor="#b1ff67"
     primer_bind     2263..2286
                     /label=">pNL_oligo_2215"
                     /ApEinfo_revcolor="#c6c9d1"
                     /ApEinfo_fwdcolor="#c6c9d1"
     misc_feature    complement(2263..2286)
                     /label=">pNL_oligo_2216"
                     /ApEinfo_revcolor="#84b0dc"
                     /ApEinfo_fwdcolor="#84b0dc"
     misc_feature    complement(2265..2286)
                     /label=">pNL_oligo_3070"
                     /ApEinfo_revcolor="#85dae9"
                     /ApEinfo_fwdcolor="#85dae9"
     primer_bind     2269..2286
                     /label="M13F(-41)"
                     /ApEinfo_revcolor="#b1ff67"
                     /ApEinfo_fwdcolor="#b1ff67"
     primer_bind     2284..2306
                     /label=">pNL_oligo_552"
                     /ApEinfo_revcolor="#f8d3a9"
                     /ApEinfo_fwdcolor="#f8d3a9"
     primer_bind     2289..2306
                     /label="M13F(-21)"
                     /ApEinfo_revcolor="#b1ff67"
                     /ApEinfo_fwdcolor="#b1ff67"
     primer_bind     2290..2305
                     /label=">pNL_oligo_37"
                     /ApEinfo_revcolor="#b1ff67"
                     /ApEinfo_fwdcolor="#b1ff67"
     primer_bind     2290..2306
                     /label="M13 fwd"
                     /ApEinfo_revcolor="#b1ff67"
                     /ApEinfo_fwdcolor="#b1ff67"
     primer_bind     2299..2324
                     /label=">pNL_oligo_1548"
                     /ApEinfo_revcolor="#c6c9d1"
                     /ApEinfo_fwdcolor="#c6c9d1"
     promoter        2313..2331
                     /label="T7 promoter"
                     /ApEinfo_revcolor="#0000ff"
                     /ApEinfo_fwdcolor="#0000ff"
     primer_bind     2313..2331
                     /label=">pNL_oligo_3104"
                     /ApEinfo_revcolor="#85dae9"
                     /ApEinfo_fwdcolor="#85dae9"
     primer_bind     2313..2332
                     /label="T7"
                     /ApEinfo_revcolor="#b1ff67"
                     /ApEinfo_fwdcolor="#b1ff67"
     primer_bind     2314..2330
                     /label=">pNL_oligo_16"
                     /ApEinfo_revcolor="#d6b295"
                     /ApEinfo_fwdcolor="#d6b295"
     misc_feature    complement(2319..2332)
                     /label=">pNL_oligo_1583"
                     /ApEinfo_revcolor="#84b0dc"
                     /ApEinfo_fwdcolor="#84b0dc"
     misc_feature    complement(2319..2332)
                     /label=">pNL_oligo_2086"
                     /ApEinfo_revcolor="#b7e6d7"
                     /ApEinfo_fwdcolor="#b7e6d7"
     misc_feature    2336..3677
                     /label="p35S_noBsaI_noBpiI"
                     /ApEinfo_revcolor="#b7e6d7"
                     /ApEinfo_fwdcolor="#b7e6d7"
     5'UTR           3694..3755
                     /label="Omega\leader"
                     /ApEinfo_revcolor="#85dae9"
                     /ApEinfo_fwdcolor="#85dae9"
     CDS             3768..5603
                     /label="PhiC31plant-NLS stop without start CDS"
                     /ApEinfo_revcolor="#f58a5e"
                     /ApEinfo_fwdcolor="#f58a5e"
     misc_feature    5608..5740
                     /label="SAUER 3'UTR"
                     /ApEinfo_revcolor="#85dae9"
                     /ApEinfo_fwdcolor="#85dae9"
     misc_feature    5745..6244
                     /label="tUBQ1"
                     /ApEinfo_revcolor="#d6b295"
                     /ApEinfo_fwdcolor="#d6b295"
     primer          complement(6224..6248)
                     /label="oNL_5009"
                     /note="sequence: gactgtatctttgacatttttggagtaagcgcatttgtttgtctttaacaac"
                     /ApEinfo_revcolor="#b1ff67"
                     /ApEinfo_fwdcolor="#b1ff67"
     primer          6249..6269
                     /label="oNL_5007"
                     /note="sequence: ggtgtcatctatgttactagatcggaccacagaatcaggggataac"
                     /ApEinfo_revcolor="#f58a5e"
                     /ApEinfo_fwdcolor="#f58a5e"
     source          6251..2332
                     /label="source:synthetic DNA construct"
                     /ApEinfo_revcolor="#ff9ccd"
                     /ApEinfo_fwdcolor="#ff9ccd"
     primer          complement(6270..6290)
                     /label="oNL5567"
                     /note="sequence: gactgtatctttgacatttttggagtggccttcatgttctttcctgc"
                     /ApEinfo_revcolor="#f58a5e"
                     /ApEinfo_fwdcolor="#f58a5e"
     misc_feature    complement(6271..6290)
                     /label=">pNL_oligo_513"
                     /ApEinfo_revcolor="#b7e6d7"
                     /ApEinfo_fwdcolor="#b7e6d7"
     misc_feature    complement(6279..6298)
                     /label=">pNL_oligo_514"
                     /ApEinfo_revcolor="#c6c9d1"
                     /ApEinfo_fwdcolor="#c6c9d1"
     misc_feature    6292..6316
                     /label="RB T-DNA repeat"
                     /ApEinfo_revcolor="#b1ff67"
                     /ApEinfo_fwdcolor="#b1ff67"
     misc_feature    complement(6292..6316)
                     /label=">pNL_oligo_3103"
                     /ApEinfo_revcolor="#f8d3a9"
                     /ApEinfo_fwdcolor="#f8d3a9"
     primer          6293..6312
                     /label="oNL5566"
                     /note="sequence: ggtgtcatctatgttactagatcggacaggatatattggcgggt"
                     /ApEinfo_revcolor="#f8d3a9"
                     /ApEinfo_fwdcolor="#f8d3a9"
     misc_feature    complement(6311..6361)
                     /label=">pNL_oligo_1763"
                     /ApEinfo_revcolor="#85dae9"
                     /ApEinfo_fwdcolor="#85dae9"
     primer_bind     6332..6367
                     /label=">pNL_oligo_1764"
                     /ApEinfo_revcolor="#84b0dc"
                     /ApEinfo_fwdcolor="#84b0dc"
     rep_origin      complement(6407..6995)
                     /label="ori"
                     /ApEinfo_revcolor="#666666"
                     /ApEinfo_fwdcolor="#666666"
     CDS             complement(7166..7981)
                     /label="aminoglycoside phosphotransferase"
                     /ApEinfo_revcolor="#85dae9"
                     /ApEinfo_fwdcolor="#85dae9"
     primer_bind     7567..7594
                     /label=">pNL_oligo_1293"
                     /ApEinfo_revcolor="#ff9ccd"
                     /ApEinfo_fwdcolor="#ff9ccd"
     misc_feature    complement(7567..7594)
                     /label=">pNL_oligo_1294"
                     /ApEinfo_revcolor="#ff9ccd"
                     /ApEinfo_fwdcolor="#ff9ccd"
     primer_bind     7572..7594
                     /label=">pNL_oligo_1590"
                     /ApEinfo_revcolor="#d6b295"
                     /ApEinfo_fwdcolor="#d6b295"
     primer_bind     7575..7595
                     /label=">pNL_oligo_1587"
                     /ApEinfo_revcolor="#c6c9d1"
                     /ApEinfo_fwdcolor="#c6c9d1"
     misc_feature    complement(7615..7651)
                     /label=">pNL_oligo_2197"
                     /ApEinfo_revcolor="#85dae9"
                     /ApEinfo_fwdcolor="#85dae9"
     misc_feature    8078..8086
                     /label="DraIII"
                     /ApEinfo_revcolor="#f8d3a9"
                     /ApEinfo_fwdcolor="#f8d3a9"
     primer_bind     8150..8169
                     /label=">pNL_oligo_1275"
                     /ApEinfo_revcolor="#b4abac"
                     /ApEinfo_fwdcolor="#b4abac"
     misc_feature    complement(8150..8169)
                     /label=">pNL_oligo_1276"
                     /ApEinfo_revcolor="#85dae9"
                     /ApEinfo_fwdcolor="#85dae9"
     rep_origin      8272..130
                     /label="pSa ori"
                     /ApEinfo_revcolor="#666666"
                     /ApEinfo_fwdcolor="#666666"
ORIGIN
        1 gtatgttcaa ttagcttttc aattatgaat atatatatca attattggtc gcccttggct
       61 tgtggacaat gcgctacgcg caccggctcc gcccgtggac aaccgcaagc ggttgcccac
      121 cgtcgagcgc cagcgccttt gcccacaacc cggcggccgg ccgcaacaga tcgttttata
      181 aatttttttt tttgaaaaag aaaaagcccg aaaggcggca acctctcggg cttctggatt
      241 tccgatcccc ggaattagag atcttggcag gatatattgt ggtgtaacgt tatcgatctg
      301 gattttagta ctggattttg gttttaggaa ttagaaattt tattgataga agtattttac
      361 aaatacaaat acatactaag ggtttcttat atgctcaaca catgagcgaa accctataag
      421 aaccctaatt tcccttatcg ggaaactact cacacattat ttatggagaa aatagagaga
      481 gatagatttg tagagagaga ctggtgattt cagcgtaccg aattaattct cccgcgacca
      541 gccgagcgag cttagcgaac tgtggacgag aactgtgcca ccaagcgtaa ggccgttctc
      601 tcgcatttgc cttgctaggc tcgcgcgagt tgctggctga ggcgttctcg aaatcagctc
      661 ttgttcggtc ggcatctact ctattccttt gccctcggac gagtgctggg gcgtcggttt
      721 ccactatcgg cgagtacttc tacacagcca tcggtccaga cggccgcgct tctgcgggcg
      781 atttgtgtac gcccgacagt cccggctccg gatcggacga ttgcgtcgca tcgaccctgc
      841 gcccaagctg catcatcgaa attgccgtca accaagctct gatagagttg gtcaagacca
      901 atgcggagca tatacgcccg gaggcgtggc gatcctgcaa gctccggatg cctccgctcg
      961 aagtagcgcg tctgctgctc catacaagcc aaccacggcc tccagaagaa gatgttggcg
     1021 acctcgtatt gggaatcccc gaacatcgcc tcgctccagt caatgaccgc tgttatgcgg
     1081 ccattgtccg tcaggacatt gttggagccg aaatccgcgt gcacgaggtg ccggacttcg
     1141 gggcagtcct cggcccaaag catcagctca tcgagagcct gcgcgacgga cgcactgacg
     1201 gtgtcgtcca tcacagtttg ccagtgatac acatggggat cagcaatcgc gcatatgaaa
     1261 tcacgccatg tagtgtattg accgattcct tgcggtccga atgggccgaa cccgctcgtc
     1321 tggctaagat cggccgcagc gatcgcatcc atagcctccg cgaccggctg aagaacagcg
     1381 ggcagttcgg tttcaggcag gtcttgcaac gtgacaccct gtgcacggcg ggagatgcaa
     1441 taggtcaggc tctcgctgaa ctccccaatg tcaagcactt ccggaatcgg gagcgcggcc
     1501 gatgcaaagt gccgataaac ataacgatct ttgtagaaac catcggcgca gctatttacc
     1561 cgcaggacat atccacgccc tcctacatcg aagctgaaag cacgagattc ttcgccctcc
     1621 gagagctgca tcaggtcgga gacgctgtcg aacttttcga tcagaaactt ctcgacagac
     1681 gtcgcggtga gttcaggctt tttcataggg atcagcttgg gctgtcctct ccaaatgaaa
     1741 tgaacttcct tatatagagg aagggtcttg cgaaggatag tgggattgtg cgtcatccct
     1801 tacgtcagtg gagatgtcac atcaatccac ttgctttgaa gacgtggttg gaacgtcttc
     1861 tttttccacg atgctcctcg tgggtggggg tccatctttg ggaccactgt cggcagaggc
     1921 atcttgaatg atagcctttc ctttatcgca atgatggcat ttgtaggagc caccttcctt
     1981 ttctactgtc ctttcgatga agtgacagat agctgggcaa tggaatccga ggaggtttcc
     2041 cgaaattacc ctttgttgaa aagtctcaat agccctttgg tcttctgaga ctgtatcttt
     2101 gacatttttg gagtaggggt acgataacat taacgtttac aatttcgcgc cattcgccat
     2161 tcaggctgcg caactgttgg gaagggcgat cggtgcgggc ctcttcgcta ttacgccagc
     2221 tggcgaaagg gggatgtgct gcaaggcgat taagttgggt aacgccaggg ttttcccagt
     2281 cacgacgttg taaaacgacg gccagtgaat tgtaatacga ctcactatag ggcttggagg
     2341 aattccaatc ccacaaaaat ctgagcttaa cagcacagtt gctcctctca gagcagaatc
     2401 gggtattcaa caccctcata tcaactacta cgttgtgtat aacggtccac atgccggtat
     2461 atacgatgac tggggttgta caaaggcggc aacaaacggc gttcccggag ttgcacacaa
     2521 gaaatttgcc actattacag aggcaagagc agcagctgac gcgtacacaa caagtcagca
     2581 aacagacagg ttgaacttca tccccaaagg agaagctcaa ctcaagccca agagctttgc
     2641 taaggcccta acaagcccac caaagcaaaa agcccactgg ctcacgctag gaaccaaaag
     2701 gcccagcagt gatccagccc caaaagagat ctcctttgcc ccggagatta caatggacga
     2761 tttcctctat ctttacgatc taggaaggaa gttcgaaggt gaaggtgacg acactatgtt
     2821 caccactgat aatgagaagg ttagcctctt caatttcaga aagaatgctg acccacagat
     2881 ggttagagag gcctacgcag caagtctcat caagacgatc tacccgagta acaatctcca
     2941 ggagatcaaa taccttccca agaaggttaa agatgcagtc aaaagattca ggactaattg
     3001 catcaagaac acagagaaag acatatttct caagatcaga agtactattc cagtatggac
     3061 gattcaaggc ttgcttcata aaccaaggca agtaatagag attggagtct ctaaaaaggt
     3121 agttcctact gaatctaagg ccatgcatgg agtctaagat tcaaatcgag gatctaacag
     3181 aactcgccgt caagactggc gaacagttca tacagagtct tttacgactc aatgacaaga
     3241 agaaaatctt cgtcaacatg gtggagcacg acactctggt ctactccaaa aatgtcaaag
     3301 atacagtctc agaagatcaa agggctattg agacttttca acaaaggata atttcgggaa
     3361 acctcctcgg attccattgc ccagctatct gtcacttcat cgaaaggaca gtagaaaagg
     3421 aaggtggctc ctacaaatgc catcattgcg ataaaggaaa ggctatcatt caagatctct
     3481 ctgccgacag tggtcccaaa gatggacccc cacccacgag gagcatcgtg gaaaaagaag
     3541 aggttccaac cacgtctaca aagcaagtgg attgatgtga catctccact gacgtaaggg
     3601 atgacgcaca atcccactat ccttcgcaag acccttcctc tatataagga agttcatttc
     3661 atttggagag gacacgctcg agtataagag ctcattttta caacaattac caacaacaac
     3721 aaacaacaaa caacattaca attacattta caattatcga tacaatggac acgtatgccg
     3781 gcgcttatga tagacaatca agagaaagag agaactcttc tgccgcctct ccagctacac
     3841 agagatctgc caacgaggat aaagctgctg atttacaaag agaggtagag agagatgggg
     3901 gtaggtttag atttgtgggt catttctctg aggctcctgg tacatcagcc tttggtactg
     3961 ctgaacggcc tgaatttgaa agaatattaa atgagtgtcg ggccggtcga ctaaatatga
     4021 taatagttta tgatgtatct aggttcagta gactcaaagt tatggatgca attccgatcg
     4081 tgagcgagct acttgcactc ggtgttacta tcgtaagtac acaagaaggt gtattcaggc
     4141 agggtaatgt gatggacctt atacacctta ttatgcgact cgacgctagc cataaagagt
     4201 catcactgaa gagtgctaaa atcttggaca ccaagaacct gcaaagggag cttggaggct
     4261 atgtaggagg aaaagctccg tatggtttcg aactcgtgag tgagacaaaa gagattacca
     4321 gaaatggtag gatggtgaac gtggttatta ataagctagc tcatagcaca acccctctca
     4381 cagggccttt tgagttcgaa cctgacgtta ttagatggtg gtggagagag atcaaaactc
     4441 acaaacatct tccatttaag ccaggtagcc aggctgctat ccaccctgga tctatcactg
     4501 ggctttgtaa aaggatggat gctgacgcag tgccaactcg aggggaaaca atcggtaaga
     4561 agactgcatc ttccgcttgg gatcccgcta cagttatgag aatccttcgg gatccgcgta
     4621 ttgctggatt cgccgcagaa gtcatttata agaaaaaacc tgatggtact cctactacaa
     4681 aaatcgaagg ttataggatc caaagggatc ctattacttt gcgtccagtt gaattagact
     4741 gtggaccgat catcgaacct gccgagtggt acgagttgca ggcctggctt gatggtagag
     4801 ggcgtggaaa gggtttatct cggggacagg caattttgtc agcaatggat aagctttatt
     4861 gtgagtgtgg ggctgttatg acatcaaaac gtggagaaga gtcaatcaag gattcttaca
     4921 ggtgcagacg tcgtaaagtg gtggaccctt ctgctccagg acagcatgag ggtacatgca
     4981 acgtttctat ggctgctctt gataaatttg tggccgaacg tattttcaac aagattagac
     5041 acgctgaagg ggatgaggaa actttagctc ttctttggga ggctgcccgg cgttttggta
     5101 agctaacaga ggcaccagaa aaaagtggcg aaagagctaa tttggtagcc gaaagagcag
     5161 acgccttgaa tgcattggaa gaactttacg aagatagggc tgccggagca tatgatggac
     5221 cagttggtcg gaagcatttc aggaagcaac aagctgcact aactttgaga cagcaaggcg
     5281 cagaggagcg actcgcagag cttgaggccg ccgaggcccc aaagcttcca ctcgatcaat
     5341 ggtttcctga ggatgccgac gctgatccta caggtccaaa gagctggtgg ggaagagcta
     5401 gcgtagacga taagagagtg tttgtgggtc tatttgttga caagattgta gttactaagt
     5461 ccactacggg tcgaggacag ggcactccca tcgaaaagag agccagtatt acctgggcaa
     5521 agcctccaac cgatgatgat gaagacgatg cacaagatgg taccgaggat gtggcagcac
     5581 caaaaaaaaa gaggaaggtg taagcttagt actatactac aacatttcca tatttttttt
     5641 agattgttag ctaatttccc ctggagataa ttgtaaattg tttcaatgag aggaatatac
     5701 aatacataga tcgtaattga tcaatgcgta tttgcatgtt ggtaagagac tcttatcaag
     5761 aatcccatct cttgcttgct tttttttgtt gtcttccctt tgatagggtt tgtttttctt
     5821 gtttcagtga ctttctatgt taaaagataa tgtcagtaaa aggatttggt tttctattat
     5881 tctgaatcga ttacggaaga ttcttgctta attccaatct atacaagtat cgtgaaataa
     5941 tgaccgttta tgtgattagg agacgtgttt cattaataaa atataagatc aatacattgt
     6001 tagtagtgat aaactatgta caaattgtat tgattgtaaa agaaacacaa taggttcctt
     6061 ttttctacaa tatattgtga cagactctct gttttaacga atgaattaaa tttgtcaacg
     6121 aaaaaattaa agaatgatgt gatcactttg caccttggtt catcttcaga ggcttctgca
     6181 tgttccatgc attgaggctc tctacggtca caggttgtga gccgttgtta aagacaaaca
     6241 aatgcgctac cacagaatca ggggataacg caggaaagaa catgaaggcc ttgacaggat
     6301 atattggcgg gtaaactaag tcgctgtatg tgtttgtttg agatctcatg tgagcaaaag
     6361 gccagcaaaa ggccaggaac cgtaaaaagg ccgcgttgct ggcgtttttc cataggctcc
     6421 gcccccctga cgagcatcac aaaaatcgac gctcaagtca gaggtggcga aacccgacag
     6481 gactataaag ataccaggcg tttccccctg gaagctccct cgtgcgctct cctgttccga
     6541 ccctgccgct taccggatac ctgtccgcct ttctcccttc gggaagcgtg gcgctttctc
     6601 atagctcacg ctgtaggtat ctcagttcgg tgtaggtcgt tcgctccaag ctgggctgtg
     6661 tgcacgaacc ccccgttcag cccgaccgct gcgccttatc cggtaactat cgtcttgagt
     6721 ccaacccggt aagacacgac ttatcgccac tggcagcagc cactggtaac aggattagca
     6781 gagcgaggta tgtaggcggt gctacagagt tcttgaagtg gtggcctaac tacggctaca
     6841 ctagaagaac agtatttggt atctgcgctc tgctgaagcc agttaccttc ggaagaagag
     6901 ttggtagctc ttgatccggc aaacaaacca ccgctggtag cggtggtttt tttgtttgca
     6961 agcagcagat tacgcgcaga aaaaaaggat ctcaagaaga tcctttgatc ttttctacgg
     7021 ggtctgacgc tcagtggaac gaaaactcac gttaagggat tttggtcatg agattatcaa
     7081 aaaggatctt cacctagatc cttttaaatt aaaaatgaag ttttaaatca atctaaagta
     7141 tatatgtgta acattggtct agtgattaga aaaactcatc gagcatcaaa tgaaactgca
     7201 atttattcat atcaggatta tcaataccat atttttgaaa aagccgtttc tgtaatgaag
     7261 gagaaaactc accgaggcag ttccatagga tggcaagatc ctggtatcgg tctgcgattc
     7321 cgactcgtcc aacatcaata caacctatta atttcccctc gtcaaaaata aggttatcaa
     7381 gtgagaaatc accatgagtg acgactgaat ccggtgagaa tggcaaaagt ttatgcattt
     7441 ctttccagac ttgttcaaca ggccagccat tacgctcgtc atcaaaatca ctcgcatcaa
     7501 ccaaaccgtt attcattcgt gattgcgcct gagcgagacg aaatacgcga tcgctgttaa
     7561 aaggacaatt acaaacagga atcgaatgca accggcgcag gaacactgcc agcgcatcaa
     7621 caatattttc acctgaatca ggatattctt ctaatacctg gaatgctgtt ttccctggga
     7681 tcgcagtggt gagtaaccat gcatcatcag gagtacggat aaaatgcttg atggtcggaa
     7741 gaggcataaa ttccgtcagc cagtttagtc tgaccatctc atctgtaaca acattggcaa
     7801 cgctaccttt gccatgtttc agaaacaact ctggcgcatc gggcttccca tacaatcggt
     7861 agattgtcgc acctgattgc ccgacattat cgcgagccca tttataccca tataaatcag
     7921 catccatgtt ggaatttaat cgcggccttg agcaagacgt ttcccgttga atatggctca
     7981 taacacccct tgtattactg tttatgtaag cagacagttt tattgttcat gatgatatat
     8041 ttttatcttg tgcaatgtaa catcagagat tttgagacac aacgtggctt tgttgaataa
     8101 atcgaacttt tgctgagttg aaggatcaga tcacgcatct tcccgacaac gcagaccgtt
     8161 ccgtggcaaa gcaaaagttc aaaatcacca actggtccac ctacaacaaa gctctcatca
     8221 accgtggctc cctcactttc tggctggatg atggggcgat tcaggcgatc cccatccaac
     8281 agcccgccgt cgagcgggct tttttatccc cggaagcctg tggatagagg gtagttatcc
     8341 acgtgaaacc gctaatgccc cgcaaagcct tgattcacgg ggctttccgg cccgctccaa
     8401 aaactatcca cgtgaaatcg ctaatcaggg tacgtgaaat cgctaatcgg agtacgtgaa
     8461 atcgctaata aggtcacgtg aaatcgctaa tcaaaaaggc acgtgagaac gctaatagcc
     8521 ctttcagatc aacagcttgc aaacacccct cgctccggca agtagttaca gcaagta
//
