# Supplementary material for: An integrase toolbox to record gene-expression during plant development
Source: bioRxiv preprint, doi:10.1101/2022.09.16.508262, version 2 (2022-09-26)
Supplement: Suppdata5 [file 508262_file05.zip › gb Files/L1P24 (p35S-PhiC31-SAUR-tUBQ1).gb]

LOCUS       L1-P24:_p35S:PhiC31:SAU 8559 bp ds-DNA     circular     09-SEP-2022
DEFINITION  .
FEATURES             Location/Qualifiers
     misc_feature    266..288
                     /label="LB T-DNA repeat"
                     /ApEinfo_revcolor="#b1ff67"
                     /ApEinfo_fwdcolor="#b1ff67"
     primer_bind     293..318
                     /label=">pNL_oligo_248"
                     /ApEinfo_revcolor="#f58a5e"
                     /ApEinfo_fwdcolor="#f58a5e"
     polyA_signal    296..472
                     /label="CaMV poly(A) signal"
                     /ApEinfo_revcolor="#f58a5e"
                     /ApEinfo_fwdcolor="#f58a5e"
     primer_bind     405..426
                     /label=">pNL_oligo_1355"
                     /ApEinfo_revcolor="#84b0dc"
                     /ApEinfo_fwdcolor="#84b0dc"
     misc_feature    complement(502..677)
                     /label="CaMV terminator"
                     /ApEinfo_revcolor="#ffef86"
                     /ApEinfo_fwdcolor="#ffef86"
     CDS             complement(682..1707)
                     /label="hygromycin B phosphotransferase"
                     /ApEinfo_revcolor="#85dae9"
                     /ApEinfo_fwdcolor="#85dae9"
     primer_bind     1012..1031
                     /label=">pNL_oligo_2766"
                     /ApEinfo_revcolor="#85dae9"
                     /ApEinfo_fwdcolor="#85dae9"
     misc_feature    1123..1131
                     /label="DraIII"
                     /ApEinfo_revcolor="#85dae9"
                     /ApEinfo_fwdcolor="#85dae9"
     misc_feature    1416..1424
                     /label="DraIII"
                     /ApEinfo_revcolor="#faac61"
                     /ApEinfo_fwdcolor="#faac61"
     misc_feature    complement(1460..1479)
                     /label=">pNL_oligo_2767"
                     /ApEinfo_revcolor="#d6b295"
                     /ApEinfo_fwdcolor="#d6b295"
     primer_bind     1639..1662
                     /label=">pNL_oligo_2672"
                     /ApEinfo_revcolor="#75c6a9"
                     /ApEinfo_fwdcolor="#75c6a9"
     promoter        complement(1724..2069)
                     /label="CaMV 35S promoter"
                     /ApEinfo_revcolor="#0000ff"
                     /ApEinfo_fwdcolor="#0000ff"
     primer_bind     1755..1773
                     /label=">pNL_oligo_3106"
                     /ApEinfo_revcolor="#ff9ccd"
                     /ApEinfo_fwdcolor="#ff9ccd"
     misc_feature    complement(1817..1839)
                     /label=">pNL_oligo_1354"
                     /ApEinfo_revcolor="#f8d3a9"
                     /ApEinfo_fwdcolor="#f8d3a9"
     misc_feature    1839..1844
                     /label="BpiI"
                     /ApEinfo_revcolor="#9eafd2"
                     /ApEinfo_fwdcolor="#9eafd2"
     misc_feature    complement(1856..1861)
                     /label="BpiI"
                     /ApEinfo_revcolor="#f58a5e"
                     /ApEinfo_fwdcolor="#f58a5e"
     CDS             complement(2067..2333)
                     /label="LacZ-alpha fragment of beta-galactosidase"
                     /ApEinfo_revcolor="#85dae9"
                     /ApEinfo_fwdcolor="#85dae9"
     misc_feature    complement(2081..2086)
                     /label="BpiI"
                     /ApEinfo_revcolor="#84b0dc"
                     /ApEinfo_fwdcolor="#84b0dc"
     CDS             complement(2151..2219)
                     /label="LacZ alpha"
                     /ApEinfo_revcolor="#84b0dc"
                     /ApEinfo_fwdcolor="#84b0dc"
     primer_bind     2264..2284
                     /label=">pNL_oligo_2699"
                     /ApEinfo_revcolor="#ffef86"
                     /ApEinfo_fwdcolor="#ffef86"
     primer_bind     2264..2287
                     /label="M13F(-47)"
                     /ApEinfo_revcolor="#b1ff67"
                     /ApEinfo_fwdcolor="#b1ff67"
     primer_bind     2264..2287
                     /label=">pNL_oligo_2215"
                     /ApEinfo_revcolor="#c6c9d1"
                     /ApEinfo_fwdcolor="#c6c9d1"
     misc_feature    complement(2264..2287)
                     /label=">pNL_oligo_2216"
                     /ApEinfo_revcolor="#84b0dc"
                     /ApEinfo_fwdcolor="#84b0dc"
     misc_feature    complement(2266..2287)
                     /label=">pNL_oligo_3070"
                     /ApEinfo_revcolor="#85dae9"
                     /ApEinfo_fwdcolor="#85dae9"
     primer_bind     2270..2287
                     /label="M13F(-41)"
                     /ApEinfo_revcolor="#b1ff67"
                     /ApEinfo_fwdcolor="#b1ff67"
     primer_bind     2285..2307
                     /label=">pNL_oligo_552"
                     /ApEinfo_revcolor="#f8d3a9"
                     /ApEinfo_fwdcolor="#f8d3a9"
     primer_bind     2290..2307
                     /label="M13F(-21)"
                     /ApEinfo_revcolor="#b1ff67"
                     /ApEinfo_fwdcolor="#b1ff67"
     primer_bind     2291..2306
                     /label=">pNL_oligo_37"
                     /ApEinfo_revcolor="#b1ff67"
                     /ApEinfo_fwdcolor="#b1ff67"
     primer_bind     2291..2307
                     /label="M13 fwd"
                     /ApEinfo_revcolor="#b1ff67"
                     /ApEinfo_fwdcolor="#b1ff67"
     primer_bind     2300..2325
                     /label=">pNL_oligo_1548"
                     /ApEinfo_revcolor="#c6c9d1"
                     /ApEinfo_fwdcolor="#c6c9d1"
     primer_bind     2314..2332
                     /label=">pNL_oligo_3104"
                     /ApEinfo_revcolor="#85dae9"
                     /ApEinfo_fwdcolor="#85dae9"
     promoter        2314..2332
                     /label="T7 promoter"
                     /ApEinfo_revcolor="#0000ff"
                     /ApEinfo_fwdcolor="#0000ff"
     primer_bind     2314..2333
                     /label="T7"
                     /ApEinfo_revcolor="#b1ff67"
                     /ApEinfo_fwdcolor="#b1ff67"
     primer_bind     2315..2331
                     /label=">pNL_oligo_16"
                     /ApEinfo_revcolor="#d6b295"
                     /ApEinfo_fwdcolor="#d6b295"
     misc_feature    complement(2320..2333)
                     /label=">pNL_oligo_1583"
                     /ApEinfo_revcolor="#84b0dc"
                     /ApEinfo_fwdcolor="#84b0dc"
     misc_feature    complement(2320..2333)
                     /label=">pNL_oligo_2086"
                     /ApEinfo_revcolor="#b7e6d7"
                     /ApEinfo_fwdcolor="#b7e6d7"
     misc_feature    2337..3678
                     /label="p35S_noBsaI_noBpiI"
                     /ApEinfo_revcolor="#75c6a9"
                     /ApEinfo_fwdcolor="#75c6a9"
     5'UTR           3695..3756
                     /label="Omega\leader"
                     /ApEinfo_revcolor="#85dae9"
                     /ApEinfo_fwdcolor="#85dae9"
     CDS             3769..5580
                     /label="PhiC31 integrase Plant without stop/start codon CDS"
                     /ApEinfo_revcolor="#f8d3a9"
                     /ApEinfo_fwdcolor="#f8d3a9"
     misc_feature    5581..5586
                     /label="Stop codon"
                     /ApEinfo_revcolor="#b1ff67"
                     /ApEinfo_fwdcolor="#b1ff67"
     misc_feature    5591..5723
                     /label="SAUER 3'UTR"
                     /ApEinfo_revcolor="#85dae9"
                     /ApEinfo_fwdcolor="#85dae9"
     misc_feature    5728..6227
                     /label="tUBQ1"
                     /ApEinfo_revcolor="#d6b295"
                     /ApEinfo_fwdcolor="#d6b295"
     primer          complement(6207..6231)
                     /label="oNL_5009"
                     /note="sequence: gactgtatctttgacatttttggagtaagcgcatttgtttgtctttaacaac"
                     /ApEinfo_revcolor="#b1ff67"
                     /ApEinfo_fwdcolor="#b1ff67"
     primer          6232..6252
                     /label="oNL_5007"
                     /note="sequence: ggtgtcatctatgttactagatcggaccacagaatcaggggataac"
                     /ApEinfo_revcolor="#f58a5e"
                     /ApEinfo_fwdcolor="#f58a5e"
     source          6234..2333
                     /label="source:synthetic DNA construct"
                     /ApEinfo_revcolor="#ff9ccd"
                     /ApEinfo_fwdcolor="#ff9ccd"
     primer          complement(6253..6273)
                     /label="oNL5567"
                     /note="sequence: gactgtatctttgacatttttggagtggccttcatgttctttcctgc"
                     /ApEinfo_revcolor="#f58a5e"
                     /ApEinfo_fwdcolor="#f58a5e"
     misc_feature    complement(6254..6273)
                     /label=">pNL_oligo_513"
                     /ApEinfo_revcolor="#b7e6d7"
                     /ApEinfo_fwdcolor="#b7e6d7"
     misc_feature    complement(6262..6281)
                     /label=">pNL_oligo_514"
                     /ApEinfo_revcolor="#c6c9d1"
                     /ApEinfo_fwdcolor="#c6c9d1"
     misc_feature    6275..6299
                     /label="RB T-DNA repeat"
                     /ApEinfo_revcolor="#b1ff67"
                     /ApEinfo_fwdcolor="#b1ff67"
     misc_feature    complement(6275..6299)
                     /label=">pNL_oligo_3103"
                     /ApEinfo_revcolor="#f8d3a9"
                     /ApEinfo_fwdcolor="#f8d3a9"
     primer          6276..6295
                     /label="oNL5566"
                     /note="sequence: ggtgtcatctatgttactagatcggacaggatatattggcgggt"
                     /ApEinfo_revcolor="#f8d3a9"
                     /ApEinfo_fwdcolor="#f8d3a9"
     misc_feature    complement(6294..6344)
                     /label=">pNL_oligo_1763"
                     /ApEinfo_revcolor="#85dae9"
                     /ApEinfo_fwdcolor="#85dae9"
     primer_bind     6315..6350
                     /label=">pNL_oligo_1764"
                     /ApEinfo_revcolor="#84b0dc"
                     /ApEinfo_fwdcolor="#84b0dc"
     rep_origin      complement(6390..6978)
                     /label="ori"
                     /ApEinfo_revcolor="#666666"
                     /ApEinfo_fwdcolor="#666666"
     CDS             complement(7149..7964)
                     /label="aminoglycoside phosphotransferase"
                     /ApEinfo_revcolor="#85dae9"
                     /ApEinfo_fwdcolor="#85dae9"
     primer_bind     7550..7577
                     /label=">pNL_oligo_1293"
                     /ApEinfo_revcolor="#ff9ccd"
                     /ApEinfo_fwdcolor="#ff9ccd"
     misc_feature    complement(7550..7577)
                     /label=">pNL_oligo_1294"
                     /ApEinfo_revcolor="#ff9ccd"
                     /ApEinfo_fwdcolor="#ff9ccd"
     primer_bind     7555..7577
                     /label=">pNL_oligo_1590"
                     /ApEinfo_revcolor="#d6b295"
                     /ApEinfo_fwdcolor="#d6b295"
     primer_bind     7558..7578
                     /label=">pNL_oligo_1587"
                     /ApEinfo_revcolor="#c6c9d1"
                     /ApEinfo_fwdcolor="#c6c9d1"
     misc_feature    complement(7598..7634)
                     /label=">pNL_oligo_2197"
                     /ApEinfo_revcolor="#85dae9"
                     /ApEinfo_fwdcolor="#85dae9"
     misc_feature    8061..8069
                     /label="DraIII"
                     /ApEinfo_revcolor="#f8d3a9"
                     /ApEinfo_fwdcolor="#f8d3a9"
     primer_bind     8133..8152
                     /label=">pNL_oligo_1275"
                     /ApEinfo_revcolor="#b4abac"
                     /ApEinfo_fwdcolor="#b4abac"
     misc_feature    complement(8133..8152)
                     /label=">pNL_oligo_1276"
                     /ApEinfo_revcolor="#85dae9"
                     /ApEinfo_fwdcolor="#85dae9"
     rep_origin      8255..131
                     /label="pSa ori"
                     /ApEinfo_revcolor="#666666"
                     /ApEinfo_fwdcolor="#666666"
ORIGIN
        1 agtatgttca attagctttt caattatgaa tatatatatc aattattggt cgcccttggc
       61 ttgtggacaa tgcgctacgc gcaccggctc cgcccgtgga caaccgcaag cggttgccca
      121 ccgtcgagcg ccagcgcctt tgcccacaac ccggcggccg gccgcaacag atcgttttat
      181 aaattttttt ttttgaaaaa gaaaaagccc gaaaggcggc aacctctcgg gcttctggat
      241 ttccgatccc cggaattaga gatcttggca ggatatattg tggtgtaacg ttatcgatct
      301 ggattttagt actggatttt ggttttagga attagaaatt ttattgatag aagtatttta
      361 caaatacaaa tacatactaa gggtttctta tatgctcaac acatgagcga aaccctataa
      421 gaaccctaat ttcccttatc gggaaactac tcacacatta tttatggaga aaatagagag
      481 agatagattt gtagagagag actggtgatt tcagcgtacc gaattaattc tcccgcgacc
      541 agccgagcga gcttagcgaa ctgtggacga gaactgtgcc accaagcgta aggccgttct
      601 ctcgcatttg ccttgctagg ctcgcgcgag ttgctggctg aggcgttctc gaaatcagct
      661 cttgttcggt cggcatctac tctattcctt tgccctcgga cgagtgctgg ggcgtcggtt
      721 tccactatcg gcgagtactt ctacacagcc atcggtccag acggccgcgc ttctgcgggc
      781 gatttgtgta cgcccgacag tcccggctcc ggatcggacg attgcgtcgc atcgaccctg
      841 cgcccaagct gcatcatcga aattgccgtc aaccaagctc tgatagagtt ggtcaagacc
      901 aatgcggagc atatacgccc ggaggcgtgg cgatcctgca agctccggat gcctccgctc
      961 gaagtagcgc gtctgctgct ccatacaagc caaccacggc ctccagaaga agatgttggc
     1021 gacctcgtat tgggaatccc cgaacatcgc ctcgctccag tcaatgaccg ctgttatgcg
     1081 gccattgtcc gtcaggacat tgttggagcc gaaatccgcg tgcacgaggt gccggacttc
     1141 ggggcagtcc tcggcccaaa gcatcagctc atcgagagcc tgcgcgacgg acgcactgac
     1201 ggtgtcgtcc atcacagttt gccagtgata cacatgggga tcagcaatcg cgcatatgaa
     1261 atcacgccat gtagtgtatt gaccgattcc ttgcggtccg aatgggccga acccgctcgt
     1321 ctggctaaga tcggccgcag cgatcgcatc catagcctcc gcgaccggct gaagaacagc
     1381 gggcagttcg gtttcaggca ggtcttgcaa cgtgacaccc tgtgcacggc gggagatgca
     1441 ataggtcagg ctctcgctga actccccaat gtcaagcact tccggaatcg ggagcgcggc
     1501 cgatgcaaag tgccgataaa cataacgatc tttgtagaaa ccatcggcgc agctatttac
     1561 ccgcaggaca tatccacgcc ctcctacatc gaagctgaaa gcacgagatt cttcgccctc
     1621 cgagagctgc atcaggtcgg agacgctgtc gaacttttcg atcagaaact tctcgacaga
     1681 cgtcgcggtg agttcaggct ttttcatagg gatcagcttg ggctgtcctc tccaaatgaa
     1741 atgaacttcc ttatatagag gaagggtctt gcgaaggata gtgggattgt gcgtcatccc
     1801 ttacgtcagt ggagatgtca catcaatcca cttgctttga agacgtggtt ggaacgtctt
     1861 ctttttccac gatgctcctc gtgggtgggg gtccatcttt gggaccactg tcggcagagg
     1921 catcttgaat gatagccttt cctttatcgc aatgatggca tttgtaggag ccaccttcct
     1981 tttctactgt cctttcgatg aagtgacaga tagctgggca atggaatccg aggaggtttc
     2041 ccgaaattac cctttgttga aaagtctcaa tagccctttg gtcttctgag actgtatctt
     2101 tgacattttt ggagtagggg tacgataaca ttaacgttta caatttcgcg ccattcgcca
     2161 ttcaggctgc gcaactgttg ggaagggcga tcggtgcggg cctcttcgct attacgccag
     2221 ctggcgaaag ggggatgtgc tgcaaggcga ttaagttggg taacgccagg gttttcccag
     2281 tcacgacgtt gtaaaacgac ggccagtgaa ttgtaatacg actcactata gggcttggag
     2341 gaattccaat cccacaaaaa tctgagctta acagcacagt tgctcctctc agagcagaat
     2401 cgggtattca acaccctcat atcaactact acgttgtgta taacggtcca catgccggta
     2461 tatacgatga ctggggttgt acaaaggcgg caacaaacgg cgttcccgga gttgcacaca
     2521 agaaatttgc cactattaca gaggcaagag cagcagctga cgcgtacaca acaagtcagc
     2581 aaacagacag gttgaacttc atccccaaag gagaagctca actcaagccc aagagctttg
     2641 ctaaggccct aacaagccca ccaaagcaaa aagcccactg gctcacgcta ggaaccaaaa
     2701 ggcccagcag tgatccagcc ccaaaagaga tctcctttgc cccggagatt acaatggacg
     2761 atttcctcta tctttacgat ctaggaagga agttcgaagg tgaaggtgac gacactatgt
     2821 tcaccactga taatgagaag gttagcctct tcaatttcag aaagaatgct gacccacaga
     2881 tggttagaga ggcctacgca gcaagtctca tcaagacgat ctacccgagt aacaatctcc
     2941 aggagatcaa ataccttccc aagaaggtta aagatgcagt caaaagattc aggactaatt
     3001 gcatcaagaa cacagagaaa gacatatttc tcaagatcag aagtactatt ccagtatgga
     3061 cgattcaagg cttgcttcat aaaccaaggc aagtaataga gattggagtc tctaaaaagg
     3121 tagttcctac tgaatctaag gccatgcatg gagtctaaga ttcaaatcga ggatctaaca
     3181 gaactcgccg tcaagactgg cgaacagttc atacagagtc ttttacgact caatgacaag
     3241 aagaaaatct tcgtcaacat ggtggagcac gacactctgg tctactccaa aaatgtcaaa
     3301 gatacagtct cagaagatca aagggctatt gagacttttc aacaaaggat aatttcggga
     3361 aacctcctcg gattccattg cccagctatc tgtcacttca tcgaaaggac agtagaaaag
     3421 gaaggtggct cctacaaatg ccatcattgc gataaaggaa aggctatcat tcaagatctc
     3481 tctgccgaca gtggtcccaa agatggaccc ccacccacga ggagcatcgt ggaaaaagaa
     3541 gaggttccaa ccacgtctac aaagcaagtg gattgatgtg acatctccac tgacgtaagg
     3601 gatgacgcac aatcccacta tccttcgcaa gacccttcct ctatataagg aagttcattt
     3661 catttggaga ggacacgctc gagtataaga gctcattttt acaacaatta ccaacaacaa
     3721 caaacaacaa acaacattac aattacattt acaattatcg atacaatgga cacgtatgcc
     3781 ggcgcttatg atagacaatc aagagaaaga gagaactctt ctgccgcctc tccagctaca
     3841 cagagatctg ccaacgagga taaagctgct gatttacaaa gagaggtaga gagagatggg
     3901 ggtaggttta gatttgtggg tcatttctct gaggctcctg gtacatcagc ctttggtact
     3961 gctgaacggc ctgaatttga aagaatatta aatgagtgtc gggccggtcg actaaatatg
     4021 ataatagttt atgatgtatc taggttcagt agactcaaag ttatggatgc aattccgatc
     4081 gtgagcgagc tacttgcact cggtgttact atcgtaagta cacaagaagg tgtattcagg
     4141 cagggtaatg tgatggacct tatacacctt attatgcgac tcgacgctag ccataaagag
     4201 tcatcactga agagtgctaa aatcttggac accaagaacc tgcaaaggga gcttggaggc
     4261 tatgtaggag gaaaagctcc gtatggtttc gaactcgtga gtgagacaaa agagattacc
     4321 agaaatggta ggatggtgaa cgtggttatt aataagctag ctcatagcac aacccctctc
     4381 acagggcctt ttgagttcga acctgacgtt attagatggt ggtggagaga gatcaaaact
     4441 cacaaacatc ttccatttaa gccaggtagc caggctgcta tccaccctgg atctatcact
     4501 gggctttgta aaaggatgga tgctgacgca gtgccaactc gaggggaaac aatcggtaag
     4561 aagactgcat cttccgcttg ggatcccgct acagttatga gaatccttcg ggatccgcgt
     4621 attgctggat tcgccgcaga agtcatttat aagaaaaaac ctgatggtac tcctactaca
     4681 aaaatcgaag gttataggat ccaaagggat cctattactt tgcgtccagt tgaattagac
     4741 tgtggaccga tcatcgaacc tgccgagtgg tacgagttgc aggcctggct tgatggtaga
     4801 gggcgtggaa agggtttatc tcggggacag gcaattttgt cagcaatgga taagctttat
     4861 tgtgagtgtg gggctgttat gacatcaaaa cgtggagaag agtcaatcaa ggattcttac
     4921 aggtgcagac gtcgtaaagt ggtggaccct tctgctccag gacagcatga gggtacatgc
     4981 aacgtttcta tggctgctct tgataaattt gtggccgaac gtattttcaa caagattaga
     5041 cacgctgaag gggatgagga aactttagct cttctttggg aggctgcccg gcgttttggt
     5101 aagctaacag aggcaccaga aaaaagtggc gaaagagcta atttggtagc cgaaagagca
     5161 gacgccttga atgcattgga agaactttac gaagataggg ctgccggagc atatgatgga
     5221 ccagttggtc ggaagcattt caggaagcaa caagctgcac taactttgag acagcaaggc
     5281 gcagaggagc gactcgcaga gcttgaggcc gccgaggccc caaagcttcc actcgatcaa
     5341 tggtttcctg aggatgccga cgctgatcct acaggtccaa agagctggtg gggaagagct
     5401 agcgtagacg ataagagagt gtttgtgggt ctatttgttg acaagattgt agttactaag
     5461 tccactacgg gtcgaggaca gggcactccc atcgaaaaga gagccagtat tacctgggca
     5521 aagcctccaa ccgatgatga tgaagacgat gcacaagatg gtaccgagga tgtggcagca
     5581 taataagctt agtactatac tacaacattt ccatattttt tttagattgt tagctaattt
     5641 cccctggaga taattgtaaa ttgtttcaat gagaggaata tacaatacat agatcgtaat
     5701 tgatcaatgc gtatttgcat gttggtaaga gactcttatc aagaatccca tctcttgctt
     5761 gctttttttt gttgtcttcc ctttgatagg gtttgttttt cttgtttcag tgactttcta
     5821 tgttaaaaga taatgtcagt aaaaggattt ggttttctat tattctgaat cgattacgga
     5881 agattcttgc ttaattccaa tctatacaag tatcgtgaaa taatgaccgt ttatgtgatt
     5941 aggagacgtg tttcattaat aaaatataag atcaatacat tgttagtagt gataaactat
     6001 gtacaaattg tattgattgt aaaagaaaca caataggttc cttttttcta caatatattg
     6061 tgacagactc tctgttttaa cgaatgaatt aaatttgtca acgaaaaaat taaagaatga
     6121 tgtgatcact ttgcaccttg gttcatcttc agaggcttct gcatgttcca tgcattgagg
     6181 ctctctacgg tcacaggttg tgagccgttg ttaaagacaa acaaatgcgc taccacagaa
     6241 tcaggggata acgcaggaaa gaacatgaag gccttgacag gatatattgg cgggtaaact
     6301 aagtcgctgt atgtgtttgt ttgagatctc atgtgagcaa aaggccagca aaaggccagg
     6361 aaccgtaaaa aggccgcgtt gctggcgttt ttccataggc tccgcccccc tgacgagcat
     6421 cacaaaaatc gacgctcaag tcagaggtgg cgaaacccga caggactata aagataccag
     6481 gcgtttcccc ctggaagctc cctcgtgcgc tctcctgttc cgaccctgcc gcttaccgga
     6541 tacctgtccg cctttctccc ttcgggaagc gtggcgcttt ctcatagctc acgctgtagg
     6601 tatctcagtt cggtgtaggt cgttcgctcc aagctgggct gtgtgcacga accccccgtt
     6661 cagcccgacc gctgcgcctt atccggtaac tatcgtcttg agtccaaccc ggtaagacac
     6721 gacttatcgc cactggcagc agccactggt aacaggatta gcagagcgag gtatgtaggc
     6781 ggtgctacag agttcttgaa gtggtggcct aactacggct acactagaag aacagtattt
     6841 ggtatctgcg ctctgctgaa gccagttacc ttcggaagaa gagttggtag ctcttgatcc
     6901 ggcaaacaaa ccaccgctgg tagcggtggt ttttttgttt gcaagcagca gattacgcgc
     6961 agaaaaaaag gatctcaaga agatcctttg atcttttcta cggggtctga cgctcagtgg
     7021 aacgaaaact cacgttaagg gattttggtc atgagattat caaaaaggat cttcacctag
     7081 atccttttaa attaaaaatg aagttttaaa tcaatctaaa gtatatatgt gtaacattgg
     7141 tctagtgatt agaaaaactc atcgagcatc aaatgaaact gcaatttatt catatcagga
     7201 ttatcaatac catatttttg aaaaagccgt ttctgtaatg aaggagaaaa ctcaccgagg
     7261 cagttccata ggatggcaag atcctggtat cggtctgcga ttccgactcg tccaacatca
     7321 atacaaccta ttaatttccc ctcgtcaaaa ataaggttat caagtgagaa atcaccatga
     7381 gtgacgactg aatccggtga gaatggcaaa agtttatgca tttctttcca gacttgttca
     7441 acaggccagc cattacgctc gtcatcaaaa tcactcgcat caaccaaacc gttattcatt
     7501 cgtgattgcg cctgagcgag acgaaatacg cgatcgctgt taaaaggaca attacaaaca
     7561 ggaatcgaat gcaaccggcg caggaacact gccagcgcat caacaatatt ttcacctgaa
     7621 tcaggatatt cttctaatac ctggaatgct gttttccctg ggatcgcagt ggtgagtaac
     7681 catgcatcat caggagtacg gataaaatgc ttgatggtcg gaagaggcat aaattccgtc
     7741 agccagttta gtctgaccat ctcatctgta acaacattgg caacgctacc tttgccatgt
     7801 ttcagaaaca actctggcgc atcgggcttc ccatacaatc ggtagattgt cgcacctgat
     7861 tgcccgacat tatcgcgagc ccatttatac ccatataaat cagcatccat gttggaattt
     7921 aatcgcggcc ttgagcaaga cgtttcccgt tgaatatggc tcataacacc ccttgtatta
     7981 ctgtttatgt aagcagacag ttttattgtt catgatgata tatttttatc ttgtgcaatg
     8041 taacatcaga gattttgaga cacaacgtgg ctttgttgaa taaatcgaac ttttgctgag
     8101 ttgaaggatc agatcacgca tcttcccgac aacgcagacc gttccgtggc aaagcaaaag
     8161 ttcaaaatca ccaactggtc cacctacaac aaagctctca tcaaccgtgg ctccctcact
     8221 ttctggctgg atgatggggc gattcaggcg atccccatcc aacagcccgc cgtcgagcgg
     8281 gcttttttat ccccggaagc ctgtggatag agggtagtta tccacgtgaa accgctaatg
     8341 ccccgcaaag ccttgattca cggggctttc cggcccgctc caaaaactat ccacgtgaaa
     8401 tcgctaatca gggtacgtga aatcgctaat cggagtacgt gaaatcgcta ataaggtcac
     8461 gtgaaatcgc taatcaaaaa ggcacgtgag aacgctaata gccctttcag atcaacagct
     8521 tgcaaacacc cctcgctccg gcaagtagtt acagcaagt
//
