# Supplementary material for: An integrase toolbox to record gene-expression during plant development
Source: bioRxiv preprint, doi:10.1101/2022.09.16.508262, version 2 (2022-09-26)
Supplement: Suppdata5 [file 508262_file05.zip › gb Files/L1P23 (p35S-PhiC31-NLS-tUBQ1).gb]

LOCUS       L1-P23_-_p35S:PhiC31-NL 8440 bp ds-DNA     circular     09-SEP-2022
DEFINITION  .
FEATURES             Location/Qualifiers
     misc_feature    263..285
                     /label="LB T-DNA repeat"
                     /ApEinfo_revcolor="#b1ff67"
                     /ApEinfo_fwdcolor="#b1ff67"
     primer_bind     290..315
                     /label=">pNL_oligo_248"
                     /ApEinfo_revcolor="#f58a5e"
                     /ApEinfo_fwdcolor="#f58a5e"
     polyA_signal    293..469
                     /label="CaMV poly(A) signal"
                     /ApEinfo_revcolor="#f58a5e"
                     /ApEinfo_fwdcolor="#f58a5e"
     primer_bind     402..423
                     /label=">pNL_oligo_1355"
                     /ApEinfo_revcolor="#84b0dc"
                     /ApEinfo_fwdcolor="#84b0dc"
     misc_feature    complement(499..674)
                     /label="CaMV terminator"
                     /ApEinfo_revcolor="#ffef86"
                     /ApEinfo_fwdcolor="#ffef86"
     CDS             complement(679..1704)
                     /label="hygromycin B phosphotransferase"
                     /ApEinfo_revcolor="#85dae9"
                     /ApEinfo_fwdcolor="#85dae9"
     primer_bind     1009..1028
                     /label=">pNL_oligo_2766"
                     /ApEinfo_revcolor="#85dae9"
                     /ApEinfo_fwdcolor="#85dae9"
     misc_feature    1120..1128
                     /label="DraIII"
                     /ApEinfo_revcolor="#85dae9"
                     /ApEinfo_fwdcolor="#85dae9"
     misc_feature    1413..1421
                     /label="DraIII"
                     /ApEinfo_revcolor="#faac61"
                     /ApEinfo_fwdcolor="#faac61"
     misc_feature    complement(1457..1476)
                     /label=">pNL_oligo_2767"
                     /ApEinfo_revcolor="#d6b295"
                     /ApEinfo_fwdcolor="#d6b295"
     primer_bind     1636..1659
                     /label=">pNL_oligo_2672"
                     /ApEinfo_revcolor="#75c6a9"
                     /ApEinfo_fwdcolor="#75c6a9"
     promoter        complement(1721..2066)
                     /label="CaMV 35S promoter"
                     /ApEinfo_revcolor="#0000ff"
                     /ApEinfo_fwdcolor="#0000ff"
     primer_bind     1752..1770
                     /label=">pNL_oligo_3106"
                     /ApEinfo_revcolor="#ff9ccd"
                     /ApEinfo_fwdcolor="#ff9ccd"
     misc_feature    complement(1814..1836)
                     /label=">pNL_oligo_1354"
                     /ApEinfo_revcolor="#f8d3a9"
                     /ApEinfo_fwdcolor="#f8d3a9"
     misc_feature    1836..1841
                     /label="BpiI"
                     /ApEinfo_revcolor="#9eafd2"
                     /ApEinfo_fwdcolor="#9eafd2"
     misc_feature    complement(1853..1858)
                     /label="BpiI"
                     /ApEinfo_revcolor="#f58a5e"
                     /ApEinfo_fwdcolor="#f58a5e"
     CDS             complement(2064..2330)
                     /label="LacZ-alpha fragment of beta-galactosidase"
                     /ApEinfo_revcolor="#85dae9"
                     /ApEinfo_fwdcolor="#85dae9"
     misc_feature    complement(2078..2083)
                     /label="BpiI"
                     /ApEinfo_revcolor="#84b0dc"
                     /ApEinfo_fwdcolor="#84b0dc"
     CDS             complement(2148..2216)
                     /label="LacZ alpha"
                     /ApEinfo_revcolor="#84b0dc"
                     /ApEinfo_fwdcolor="#84b0dc"
     primer_bind     2261..2281
                     /label=">pNL_oligo_2699"
                     /ApEinfo_revcolor="#ffef86"
                     /ApEinfo_fwdcolor="#ffef86"
     primer_bind     2261..2284
                     /label=">pNL_oligo_2215"
                     /ApEinfo_revcolor="#c6c9d1"
                     /ApEinfo_fwdcolor="#c6c9d1"
     primer_bind     2261..2284
                     /label="M13F(-47)"
                     /ApEinfo_revcolor="#b1ff67"
                     /ApEinfo_fwdcolor="#b1ff67"
     misc_feature    complement(2261..2284)
                     /label=">pNL_oligo_2216"
                     /ApEinfo_revcolor="#84b0dc"
                     /ApEinfo_fwdcolor="#84b0dc"
     misc_feature    complement(2263..2284)
                     /label=">pNL_oligo_3070"
                     /ApEinfo_revcolor="#85dae9"
                     /ApEinfo_fwdcolor="#85dae9"
     primer_bind     2267..2284
                     /label="M13F(-41)"
                     /ApEinfo_revcolor="#b1ff67"
                     /ApEinfo_fwdcolor="#b1ff67"
     primer_bind     2282..2304
                     /label=">pNL_oligo_552"
                     /ApEinfo_revcolor="#f8d3a9"
                     /ApEinfo_fwdcolor="#f8d3a9"
     primer_bind     2287..2304
                     /label="M13F(-21)"
                     /ApEinfo_revcolor="#b1ff67"
                     /ApEinfo_fwdcolor="#b1ff67"
     primer_bind     2288..2303
                     /label=">pNL_oligo_37"
                     /ApEinfo_revcolor="#b1ff67"
                     /ApEinfo_fwdcolor="#b1ff67"
     primer_bind     2288..2304
                     /label="M13 fwd"
                     /ApEinfo_revcolor="#b1ff67"
                     /ApEinfo_fwdcolor="#b1ff67"
     primer_bind     2297..2322
                     /label=">pNL_oligo_1548"
                     /ApEinfo_revcolor="#c6c9d1"
                     /ApEinfo_fwdcolor="#c6c9d1"
     primer_bind     2311..2329
                     /label=">pNL_oligo_3104"
                     /ApEinfo_revcolor="#85dae9"
                     /ApEinfo_fwdcolor="#85dae9"
     promoter        2311..2329
                     /label="T7 promoter"
                     /ApEinfo_revcolor="#0000ff"
                     /ApEinfo_fwdcolor="#0000ff"
     primer_bind     2311..2330
                     /label="T7"
                     /ApEinfo_revcolor="#b1ff67"
                     /ApEinfo_fwdcolor="#b1ff67"
     primer_bind     2312..2328
                     /label=">pNL_oligo_16"
                     /ApEinfo_revcolor="#d6b295"
                     /ApEinfo_fwdcolor="#d6b295"
     misc_feature    complement(2317..2330)
                     /label=">pNL_oligo_1583"
                     /ApEinfo_revcolor="#84b0dc"
                     /ApEinfo_fwdcolor="#84b0dc"
     misc_feature    complement(2317..2330)
                     /label=">pNL_oligo_2086"
                     /ApEinfo_revcolor="#b7e6d7"
                     /ApEinfo_fwdcolor="#b7e6d7"
     misc_feature    2334..3675
                     /label="p35S_noBsaI_noBpiI"
                     /ApEinfo_revcolor="#75c6a9"
                     /ApEinfo_fwdcolor="#75c6a9"
     5'UTR           3692..3753
                     /label="Omega\leader"
                     /ApEinfo_revcolor="#85dae9"
                     /ApEinfo_fwdcolor="#85dae9"
     CDS             3766..5601
                     /label="PhiC31plant-NLS stop without start CDS"
                     /ApEinfo_revcolor="#f58a5e"
                     /ApEinfo_fwdcolor="#f58a5e"
     CDS             3766..5601
                     /label="Translation 3766-5601"
     misc_feature    5606..6105
                     /label="tUBQ1"
                     /ApEinfo_revcolor="#d59687"
                     /ApEinfo_fwdcolor="#d59687"
     primer          complement(6085..6109)
                     /label="oNL_5009"
                     /note="sequence: gactgtatctttgacatttttggagtaagcgcatttgtttgtctttaacaac"
                     /ApEinfo_revcolor="#b1ff67"
                     /ApEinfo_fwdcolor="#b1ff67"
     primer          6110..6130
                     /label="oNL_5007"
                     /note="sequence: ggtgtcatctatgttactagatcggaccacagaatcaggggataac"
                     /ApEinfo_revcolor="#f58a5e"
                     /ApEinfo_fwdcolor="#f58a5e"
     source          6112..2330
                     /label="source:synthetic DNA construct"
                     /ApEinfo_revcolor="#ff9ccd"
                     /ApEinfo_fwdcolor="#ff9ccd"
     primer          complement(6131..6151)
                     /label="oNL5567"
                     /note="sequence: gactgtatctttgacatttttggagtggccttcatgttctttcctgc"
                     /ApEinfo_revcolor="#f58a5e"
                     /ApEinfo_fwdcolor="#f58a5e"
     misc_feature    complement(6132..6151)
                     /label=">pNL_oligo_513"
                     /ApEinfo_revcolor="#b7e6d7"
                     /ApEinfo_fwdcolor="#b7e6d7"
     misc_feature    complement(6140..6159)
                     /label=">pNL_oligo_514"
                     /ApEinfo_revcolor="#c6c9d1"
                     /ApEinfo_fwdcolor="#c6c9d1"
     misc_feature    6153..6177
                     /label="RB T-DNA repeat"
                     /ApEinfo_revcolor="#b1ff67"
                     /ApEinfo_fwdcolor="#b1ff67"
     misc_feature    complement(6153..6177)
                     /label=">pNL_oligo_3103"
                     /ApEinfo_revcolor="#f8d3a9"
                     /ApEinfo_fwdcolor="#f8d3a9"
     primer          6154..6173
                     /label="oNL5566"
                     /note="sequence: ggtgtcatctatgttactagatcggacaggatatattggcgggt"
                     /ApEinfo_revcolor="#f8d3a9"
                     /ApEinfo_fwdcolor="#f8d3a9"
     misc_feature    complement(6172..6222)
                     /label=">pNL_oligo_1763"
                     /ApEinfo_revcolor="#85dae9"
                     /ApEinfo_fwdcolor="#85dae9"
     primer_bind     6193..6228
                     /label=">pNL_oligo_1764"
                     /ApEinfo_revcolor="#84b0dc"
                     /ApEinfo_fwdcolor="#84b0dc"
     rep_origin      complement(6268..6856)
                     /label="ori"
                     /ApEinfo_revcolor="#666666"
                     /ApEinfo_fwdcolor="#666666"
     CDS             complement(7027..7842)
                     /label="aminoglycoside phosphotransferase"
                     /ApEinfo_revcolor="#85dae9"
                     /ApEinfo_fwdcolor="#85dae9"
     primer_bind     7428..7455
                     /label=">pNL_oligo_1293"
                     /ApEinfo_revcolor="#ff9ccd"
                     /ApEinfo_fwdcolor="#ff9ccd"
     misc_feature    complement(7428..7455)
                     /label=">pNL_oligo_1294"
                     /ApEinfo_revcolor="#ff9ccd"
                     /ApEinfo_fwdcolor="#ff9ccd"
     primer_bind     7433..7455
                     /label=">pNL_oligo_1590"
                     /ApEinfo_revcolor="#d6b295"
                     /ApEinfo_fwdcolor="#d6b295"
     primer_bind     7436..7456
                     /label=">pNL_oligo_1587"
                     /ApEinfo_revcolor="#c6c9d1"
                     /ApEinfo_fwdcolor="#c6c9d1"
     misc_feature    complement(7476..7512)
                     /label=">pNL_oligo_2197"
                     /ApEinfo_revcolor="#85dae9"
                     /ApEinfo_fwdcolor="#85dae9"
     misc_feature    7939..7947
                     /label="DraIII"
                     /ApEinfo_revcolor="#f8d3a9"
                     /ApEinfo_fwdcolor="#f8d3a9"
     primer_bind     8011..8030
                     /label=">pNL_oligo_1275"
                     /ApEinfo_revcolor="#b4abac"
                     /ApEinfo_fwdcolor="#b4abac"
     misc_feature    complement(8011..8030)
                     /label=">pNL_oligo_1276"
                     /ApEinfo_revcolor="#85dae9"
                     /ApEinfo_fwdcolor="#85dae9"
     rep_origin      8133..128
                     /label="pSa ori"
                     /ApEinfo_revcolor="#666666"
                     /ApEinfo_fwdcolor="#666666"
ORIGIN
        1 atgttcaatt agcttttcaa ttatgaatat atatatcaat tattggtcgc ccttggcttg
       61 tggacaatgc gctacgcgca ccggctccgc ccgtggacaa ccgcaagcgg ttgcccaccg
      121 tcgagcgcca gcgcctttgc ccacaacccg gcggccggcc gcaacagatc gttttataaa
      181 tttttttttt tgaaaaagaa aaagcccgaa aggcggcaac ctctcgggct tctggatttc
      241 cgatccccgg aattagagat cttggcagga tatattgtgg tgtaacgtta tcgatctgga
      301 ttttagtact ggattttggt tttaggaatt agaaatttta ttgatagaag tattttacaa
      361 atacaaatac atactaaggg tttcttatat gctcaacaca tgagcgaaac cctataagaa
      421 ccctaatttc ccttatcggg aaactactca cacattattt atggagaaaa tagagagaga
      481 tagatttgta gagagagact ggtgatttca gcgtaccgaa ttaattctcc cgcgaccagc
      541 cgagcgagct tagcgaactg tggacgagaa ctgtgccacc aagcgtaagg ccgttctctc
      601 gcatttgcct tgctaggctc gcgcgagttg ctggctgagg cgttctcgaa atcagctctt
      661 gttcggtcgg catctactct attcctttgc cctcggacga gtgctggggc gtcggtttcc
      721 actatcggcg agtacttcta cacagccatc ggtccagacg gccgcgcttc tgcgggcgat
      781 ttgtgtacgc ccgacagtcc cggctccgga tcggacgatt gcgtcgcatc gaccctgcgc
      841 ccaagctgca tcatcgaaat tgccgtcaac caagctctga tagagttggt caagaccaat
      901 gcggagcata tacgcccgga ggcgtggcga tcctgcaagc tccggatgcc tccgctcgaa
      961 gtagcgcgtc tgctgctcca tacaagccaa ccacggcctc cagaagaaga tgttggcgac
     1021 ctcgtattgg gaatccccga acatcgcctc gctccagtca atgaccgctg ttatgcggcc
     1081 attgtccgtc aggacattgt tggagccgaa atccgcgtgc acgaggtgcc ggacttcggg
     1141 gcagtcctcg gcccaaagca tcagctcatc gagagcctgc gcgacggacg cactgacggt
     1201 gtcgtccatc acagtttgcc agtgatacac atggggatca gcaatcgcgc atatgaaatc
     1261 acgccatgta gtgtattgac cgattccttg cggtccgaat gggccgaacc cgctcgtctg
     1321 gctaagatcg gccgcagcga tcgcatccat agcctccgcg accggctgaa gaacagcggg
     1381 cagttcggtt tcaggcaggt cttgcaacgt gacaccctgt gcacggcggg agatgcaata
     1441 ggtcaggctc tcgctgaact ccccaatgtc aagcacttcc ggaatcggga gcgcggccga
     1501 tgcaaagtgc cgataaacat aacgatcttt gtagaaacca tcggcgcagc tatttacccg
     1561 caggacatat ccacgccctc ctacatcgaa gctgaaagca cgagattctt cgccctccga
     1621 gagctgcatc aggtcggaga cgctgtcgaa cttttcgatc agaaacttct cgacagacgt
     1681 cgcggtgagt tcaggctttt tcatagggat cagcttgggc tgtcctctcc aaatgaaatg
     1741 aacttcctta tatagaggaa gggtcttgcg aaggatagtg ggattgtgcg tcatccctta
     1801 cgtcagtgga gatgtcacat caatccactt gctttgaaga cgtggttgga acgtcttctt
     1861 tttccacgat gctcctcgtg ggtgggggtc catctttggg accactgtcg gcagaggcat
     1921 cttgaatgat agcctttcct ttatcgcaat gatggcattt gtaggagcca ccttcctttt
     1981 ctactgtcct ttcgatgaag tgacagatag ctgggcaatg gaatccgagg aggtttcccg
     2041 aaattaccct ttgttgaaaa gtctcaatag ccctttggtc ttctgagact gtatctttga
     2101 catttttgga gtaggggtac gataacatta acgtttacaa tttcgcgcca ttcgccattc
     2161 aggctgcgca actgttggga agggcgatcg gtgcgggcct cttcgctatt acgccagctg
     2221 gcgaaagggg gatgtgctgc aaggcgatta agttgggtaa cgccagggtt ttcccagtca
     2281 cgacgttgta aaacgacggc cagtgaattg taatacgact cactataggg cttggaggaa
     2341 ttccaatccc acaaaaatct gagcttaaca gcacagttgc tcctctcaga gcagaatcgg
     2401 gtattcaaca ccctcatatc aactactacg ttgtgtataa cggtccacat gccggtatat
     2461 acgatgactg gggttgtaca aaggcggcaa caaacggcgt tcccggagtt gcacacaaga
     2521 aatttgccac tattacagag gcaagagcag cagctgacgc gtacacaaca agtcagcaaa
     2581 cagacaggtt gaacttcatc cccaaaggag aagctcaact caagcccaag agctttgcta
     2641 aggccctaac aagcccacca aagcaaaaag cccactggct cacgctagga accaaaaggc
     2701 ccagcagtga tccagcccca aaagagatct cctttgcccc ggagattaca atggacgatt
     2761 tcctctatct ttacgatcta ggaaggaagt tcgaaggtga aggtgacgac actatgttca
     2821 ccactgataa tgagaaggtt agcctcttca atttcagaaa gaatgctgac ccacagatgg
     2881 ttagagaggc ctacgcagca agtctcatca agacgatcta cccgagtaac aatctccagg
     2941 agatcaaata ccttcccaag aaggttaaag atgcagtcaa aagattcagg actaattgca
     3001 tcaagaacac agagaaagac atatttctca agatcagaag tactattcca gtatggacga
     3061 ttcaaggctt gcttcataaa ccaaggcaag taatagagat tggagtctct aaaaaggtag
     3121 ttcctactga atctaaggcc atgcatggag tctaagattc aaatcgagga tctaacagaa
     3181 ctcgccgtca agactggcga acagttcata cagagtcttt tacgactcaa tgacaagaag
     3241 aaaatcttcg tcaacatggt ggagcacgac actctggtct actccaaaaa tgtcaaagat
     3301 acagtctcag aagatcaaag ggctattgag acttttcaac aaaggataat ttcgggaaac
     3361 ctcctcggat tccattgccc agctatctgt cacttcatcg aaaggacagt agaaaaggaa
     3421 ggtggctcct acaaatgcca tcattgcgat aaaggaaagg ctatcattca agatctctct
     3481 gccgacagtg gtcccaaaga tggaccccca cccacgagga gcatcgtgga aaaagaagag
     3541 gttccaacca cgtctacaaa gcaagtggat tgatgtgaca tctccactga cgtaagggat
     3601 gacgcacaat cccactatcc ttcgcaagac ccttcctcta tataaggaag ttcatttcat
     3661 ttggagagga cacgctcgag tataagagct catttttaca acaattacca acaacaacaa
     3721 acaacaaaca acattacaat tacatttaca attatcgata caatggacac gtatgccggc
     3781 gcttatgata gacaatcaag agaaagagag aactcttctg ccgcctctcc agctacacag
     3841 agatctgcca acgaggataa agctgctgat ttacaaagag aggtagagag agatgggggt
     3901 aggtttagat ttgtgggtca tttctctgag gctcctggta catcagcctt tggtactgct
     3961 gaacggcctg aatttgaaag aatattaaat gagtgtcggg ccggtcgact aaatatgata
     4021 atagtttatg atgtatctag gttcagtaga ctcaaagtta tggatgcaat tccgatcgtg
     4081 agcgagctac ttgcactcgg tgttactatc gtaagtacac aagaaggtgt attcaggcag
     4141 ggtaatgtga tggaccttat acaccttatt atgcgactcg acgctagcca taaagagtca
     4201 tcactgaaga gtgctaaaat cttggacacc aagaacctgc aaagggagct tggaggctat
     4261 gtaggaggaa aagctccgta tggtttcgaa ctcgtgagtg agacaaaaga gattaccaga
     4321 aatggtagga tggtgaacgt ggttattaat aagctagctc atagcacaac ccctctcaca
     4381 gggccttttg agttcgaacc tgacgttatt agatggtggt ggagagagat caaaactcac
     4441 aaacatcttc catttaagcc aggtagccag gctgctatcc accctggatc tatcactggg
     4501 ctttgtaaaa ggatggatgc tgacgcagtg ccaactcgag gggaaacaat cggtaagaag
     4561 actgcatctt ccgcttggga tcccgctaca gttatgagaa tccttcggga tccgcgtatt
     4621 gctggattcg ccgcagaagt catttataag aaaaaacctg atggtactcc tactacaaaa
     4681 atcgaaggtt ataggatcca aagggatcct attactttgc gtccagttga attagactgt
     4741 ggaccgatca tcgaacctgc cgagtggtac gagttgcagg cctggcttga tggtagaggg
     4801 cgtggaaagg gtttatctcg gggacaggca attttgtcag caatggataa gctttattgt
     4861 gagtgtgggg ctgttatgac atcaaaacgt ggagaagagt caatcaagga ttcttacagg
     4921 tgcagacgtc gtaaagtggt ggacccttct gctccaggac agcatgaggg tacatgcaac
     4981 gtttctatgg ctgctcttga taaatttgtg gccgaacgta ttttcaacaa gattagacac
     5041 gctgaagggg atgaggaaac tttagctctt ctttgggagg ctgcccggcg ttttggtaag
     5101 ctaacagagg caccagaaaa aagtggcgaa agagctaatt tggtagccga aagagcagac
     5161 gccttgaatg cattggaaga actttacgaa gatagggctg ccggagcata tgatggacca
     5221 gttggtcgga agcatttcag gaagcaacaa gctgcactaa ctttgagaca gcaaggcgca
     5281 gaggagcgac tcgcagagct tgaggccgcc gaggccccaa agcttccact cgatcaatgg
     5341 tttcctgagg atgccgacgc tgatcctaca ggtccaaaga gctggtgggg aagagctagc
     5401 gtagacgata agagagtgtt tgtgggtcta tttgttgaca agattgtagt tactaagtcc
     5461 actacgggtc gaggacaggg cactcccatc gaaaagagag ccagtattac ctgggcaaag
     5521 cctccaaccg atgatgatga agacgatgca caagatggta ccgaggatgt ggcagcacca
     5581 aaaaaaaaga ggaaggtgta agcttagaga ctcttatcaa gaatcccatc tcttgcttgc
     5641 ttttttttgt tgtcttccct ttgatagggt ttgtttttct tgtttcagtg actttctatg
     5701 ttaaaagata atgtcagtaa aaggatttgg ttttctatta ttctgaatcg attacggaag
     5761 attcttgctt aattccaatc tatacaagta tcgtgaaata atgaccgttt atgtgattag
     5821 gagacgtgtt tcattaataa aatataagat caatacattg ttagtagtga taaactatgt
     5881 acaaattgta ttgattgtaa aagaaacaca ataggttcct tttttctaca atatattgtg
     5941 acagactctc tgttttaacg aatgaattaa atttgtcaac gaaaaaatta aagaatgatg
     6001 tgatcacttt gcaccttggt tcatcttcag aggcttctgc atgttccatg cattgaggct
     6061 ctctacggtc acaggttgtg agccgttgtt aaagacaaac aaatgcgcta ccacagaatc
     6121 aggggataac gcaggaaaga acatgaaggc cttgacagga tatattggcg ggtaaactaa
     6181 gtcgctgtat gtgtttgttt gagatctcat gtgagcaaaa ggccagcaaa aggccaggaa
     6241 ccgtaaaaag gccgcgttgc tggcgttttt ccataggctc cgcccccctg acgagcatca
     6301 caaaaatcga cgctcaagtc agaggtggcg aaacccgaca ggactataaa gataccaggc
     6361 gtttccccct ggaagctccc tcgtgcgctc tcctgttccg accctgccgc ttaccggata
     6421 cctgtccgcc tttctccctt cgggaagcgt ggcgctttct catagctcac gctgtaggta
     6481 tctcagttcg gtgtaggtcg ttcgctccaa gctgggctgt gtgcacgaac cccccgttca
     6541 gcccgaccgc tgcgccttat ccggtaacta tcgtcttgag tccaacccgg taagacacga
     6601 cttatcgcca ctggcagcag ccactggtaa caggattagc agagcgaggt atgtaggcgg
     6661 tgctacagag ttcttgaagt ggtggcctaa ctacggctac actagaagaa cagtatttgg
     6721 tatctgcgct ctgctgaagc cagttacctt cggaagaaga gttggtagct cttgatccgg
     6781 caaacaaacc accgctggta gcggtggttt ttttgtttgc aagcagcaga ttacgcgcag
     6841 aaaaaaagga tctcaagaag atcctttgat cttttctacg gggtctgacg ctcagtggaa
     6901 cgaaaactca cgttaaggga ttttggtcat gagattatca aaaaggatct tcacctagat
     6961 ccttttaaat taaaaatgaa gttttaaatc aatctaaagt atatatgtgt aacattggtc
     7021 tagtgattag aaaaactcat cgagcatcaa atgaaactgc aatttattca tatcaggatt
     7081 atcaatacca tatttttgaa aaagccgttt ctgtaatgaa ggagaaaact caccgaggca
     7141 gttccatagg atggcaagat cctggtatcg gtctgcgatt ccgactcgtc caacatcaat
     7201 acaacctatt aatttcccct cgtcaaaaat aaggttatca agtgagaaat caccatgagt
     7261 gacgactgaa tccggtgaga atggcaaaag tttatgcatt tctttccaga cttgttcaac
     7321 aggccagcca ttacgctcgt catcaaaatc actcgcatca accaaaccgt tattcattcg
     7381 tgattgcgcc tgagcgagac gaaatacgcg atcgctgtta aaaggacaat tacaaacagg
     7441 aatcgaatgc aaccggcgca ggaacactgc cagcgcatca acaatatttt cacctgaatc
     7501 aggatattct tctaatacct ggaatgctgt tttccctggg atcgcagtgg tgagtaacca
     7561 tgcatcatca ggagtacgga taaaatgctt gatggtcgga agaggcataa attccgtcag
     7621 ccagtttagt ctgaccatct catctgtaac aacattggca acgctacctt tgccatgttt
     7681 cagaaacaac tctggcgcat cgggcttccc atacaatcgg tagattgtcg cacctgattg
     7741 cccgacatta tcgcgagccc atttataccc atataaatca gcatccatgt tggaatttaa
     7801 tcgcggcctt gagcaagacg tttcccgttg aatatggctc ataacacccc ttgtattact
     7861 gtttatgtaa gcagacagtt ttattgttca tgatgatata tttttatctt gtgcaatgta
     7921 acatcagaga ttttgagaca caacgtggct ttgttgaata aatcgaactt ttgctgagtt
     7981 gaaggatcag atcacgcatc ttcccgacaa cgcagaccgt tccgtggcaa agcaaaagtt
     8041 caaaatcacc aactggtcca cctacaacaa agctctcatc aaccgtggct ccctcacttt
     8101 ctggctggat gatggggcga ttcaggcgat ccccatccaa cagcccgccg tcgagcgggc
     8161 ttttttatcc ccggaagcct gtggatagag ggtagttatc cacgtgaaac cgctaatgcc
     8221 ccgcaaagcc ttgattcacg gggctttccg gcccgctcca aaaactatcc acgtgaaatc
     8281 gctaatcagg gtacgtgaaa tcgctaatcg gagtacgtga aatcgctaat aaggtcacgt
     8341 gaaatcgcta atcaaaaagg cacgtgagaa cgctaatagc cctttcagat caacagcttg
     8401 caaacacccc tcgctccggc aagtagttac agcaagtagt
//
