# Supplementary material for: An integrase toolbox to record gene-expression during plant development
Source: bioRxiv preprint, doi:10.1101/2022.09.16.508262, version 2 (2022-09-26)
Supplement: Suppdata5 [file 508262_file05.zip › gb Files/L1P22 (p35S-PhiC31-tUBQ1).gb]

LOCUS       L1-P22_-_p35S:PhiC31:tU 8422 bp ds-DNA     circular     09-SEP-2022
DEFINITION  .
FEATURES             Location/Qualifiers
     misc_feature    263..285
                     /label="LB T-DNA repeat"
                     /ApEinfo_revcolor="#b1ff67"
                     /ApEinfo_fwdcolor="#b1ff67"
     primer_bind     290..315
                     /label=">pNL_oligo_248"
                     /ApEinfo_revcolor="#f58a5e"
                     /ApEinfo_fwdcolor="#f58a5e"
     polyA_signal    293..469
                     /label="CaMV poly(A) signal"
                     /ApEinfo_revcolor="#f58a5e"
                     /ApEinfo_fwdcolor="#f58a5e"
     primer_bind     402..423
                     /label=">pNL_oligo_1355"
                     /ApEinfo_revcolor="#84b0dc"
                     /ApEinfo_fwdcolor="#84b0dc"
     misc_feature    complement(499..674)
                     /label="CaMV terminator"
                     /ApEinfo_revcolor="#ffef86"
                     /ApEinfo_fwdcolor="#ffef86"
     CDS             complement(679..1704)
                     /label="hygromycin B phosphotransferase"
                     /ApEinfo_revcolor="#85dae9"
                     /ApEinfo_fwdcolor="#85dae9"
     primer_bind     1009..1028
                     /label=">pNL_oligo_2766"
                     /ApEinfo_revcolor="#85dae9"
                     /ApEinfo_fwdcolor="#85dae9"
     misc_feature    1120..1128
                     /label="DraIII"
                     /ApEinfo_revcolor="#85dae9"
                     /ApEinfo_fwdcolor="#85dae9"
     misc_feature    1413..1421
                     /label="DraIII"
                     /ApEinfo_revcolor="#faac61"
                     /ApEinfo_fwdcolor="#faac61"
     misc_feature    complement(1457..1476)
                     /label=">pNL_oligo_2767"
                     /ApEinfo_revcolor="#d6b295"
                     /ApEinfo_fwdcolor="#d6b295"
     primer_bind     1636..1659
                     /label=">pNL_oligo_2672"
                     /ApEinfo_revcolor="#75c6a9"
                     /ApEinfo_fwdcolor="#75c6a9"
     promoter        complement(1721..2066)
                     /label="CaMV 35S promoter"
                     /ApEinfo_revcolor="#0000ff"
                     /ApEinfo_fwdcolor="#0000ff"
     primer_bind     1752..1770
                     /label=">pNL_oligo_3106"
                     /ApEinfo_revcolor="#ff9ccd"
                     /ApEinfo_fwdcolor="#ff9ccd"
     misc_feature    complement(1814..1836)
                     /label=">pNL_oligo_1354"
                     /ApEinfo_revcolor="#f8d3a9"
                     /ApEinfo_fwdcolor="#f8d3a9"
     misc_feature    1836..1841
                     /label="BpiI"
                     /ApEinfo_revcolor="#9eafd2"
                     /ApEinfo_fwdcolor="#9eafd2"
     misc_feature    complement(1853..1858)
                     /label="BpiI"
                     /ApEinfo_revcolor="#f58a5e"
                     /ApEinfo_fwdcolor="#f58a5e"
     CDS             complement(2064..2330)
                     /label="LacZ-alpha fragment of beta-galactosidase"
                     /ApEinfo_revcolor="#85dae9"
                     /ApEinfo_fwdcolor="#85dae9"
     misc_feature    complement(2078..2083)
                     /label="BpiI"
                     /ApEinfo_revcolor="#84b0dc"
                     /ApEinfo_fwdcolor="#84b0dc"
     CDS             complement(2148..2216)
                     /label="LacZ alpha"
                     /ApEinfo_revcolor="#84b0dc"
                     /ApEinfo_fwdcolor="#84b0dc"
     primer_bind     2261..2281
                     /label=">pNL_oligo_2699"
                     /ApEinfo_revcolor="#ffef86"
                     /ApEinfo_fwdcolor="#ffef86"
     primer_bind     2261..2284
                     /label="M13F(-47)"
                     /ApEinfo_revcolor="#b1ff67"
                     /ApEinfo_fwdcolor="#b1ff67"
     primer_bind     2261..2284
                     /label=">pNL_oligo_2215"
                     /ApEinfo_revcolor="#c6c9d1"
                     /ApEinfo_fwdcolor="#c6c9d1"
     misc_feature    complement(2261..2284)
                     /label=">pNL_oligo_2216"
                     /ApEinfo_revcolor="#84b0dc"
                     /ApEinfo_fwdcolor="#84b0dc"
     misc_feature    complement(2263..2284)
                     /label=">pNL_oligo_3070"
                     /ApEinfo_revcolor="#85dae9"
                     /ApEinfo_fwdcolor="#85dae9"
     primer_bind     2267..2284
                     /label="M13F(-41)"
                     /ApEinfo_revcolor="#b1ff67"
                     /ApEinfo_fwdcolor="#b1ff67"
     primer_bind     2282..2304
                     /label=">pNL_oligo_552"
                     /ApEinfo_revcolor="#f8d3a9"
                     /ApEinfo_fwdcolor="#f8d3a9"
     primer_bind     2287..2304
                     /label="M13F(-21)"
                     /ApEinfo_revcolor="#b1ff67"
                     /ApEinfo_fwdcolor="#b1ff67"
     primer_bind     2288..2303
                     /label=">pNL_oligo_37"
                     /ApEinfo_revcolor="#b1ff67"
                     /ApEinfo_fwdcolor="#b1ff67"
     primer_bind     2288..2304
                     /label="M13 fwd"
                     /ApEinfo_revcolor="#b1ff67"
                     /ApEinfo_fwdcolor="#b1ff67"
     primer_bind     2297..2322
                     /label=">pNL_oligo_1548"
                     /ApEinfo_revcolor="#c6c9d1"
                     /ApEinfo_fwdcolor="#c6c9d1"
     promoter        2311..2329
                     /label="T7 promoter"
                     /ApEinfo_revcolor="#0000ff"
                     /ApEinfo_fwdcolor="#0000ff"
     primer_bind     2311..2329
                     /label=">pNL_oligo_3104"
                     /ApEinfo_revcolor="#85dae9"
                     /ApEinfo_fwdcolor="#85dae9"
     primer_bind     2311..2330
                     /label="T7"
                     /ApEinfo_revcolor="#b1ff67"
                     /ApEinfo_fwdcolor="#b1ff67"
     primer_bind     2312..2328
                     /label=">pNL_oligo_16"
                     /ApEinfo_revcolor="#d6b295"
                     /ApEinfo_fwdcolor="#d6b295"
     misc_feature    complement(2317..2330)
                     /label=">pNL_oligo_2086"
                     /ApEinfo_revcolor="#b7e6d7"
                     /ApEinfo_fwdcolor="#b7e6d7"
     misc_feature    complement(2317..2330)
                     /label=">pNL_oligo_1583"
                     /ApEinfo_revcolor="#84b0dc"
                     /ApEinfo_fwdcolor="#84b0dc"
     misc_feature    2334..3675
                     /label="p35S_noBsaI_noBpiI"
                     /ApEinfo_revcolor="#75c6a9"
                     /ApEinfo_fwdcolor="#75c6a9"
     5'UTR           3692..3753
                     /label="Omega\leader"
                     /ApEinfo_revcolor="#85dae9"
                     /ApEinfo_fwdcolor="#85dae9"
     CDS             3766..5577
                     /label="PhiC31 integrase Plant without stop/start codon CDS"
                     /ApEinfo_revcolor="#f8d3a9"
                     /ApEinfo_fwdcolor="#f8d3a9"
     misc_feature    5578..5583
                     /label="Stop codon"
                     /ApEinfo_revcolor="#b1ff67"
                     /ApEinfo_fwdcolor="#b1ff67"
     misc_feature    5588..6087
                     /label="tUBQ1"
                     /ApEinfo_revcolor="#d59687"
                     /ApEinfo_fwdcolor="#d59687"
     primer          complement(6067..6091)
                     /label="oNL_5009"
                     /note="sequence: gactgtatctttgacatttttggagtaagcgcatttgtttgtctttaacaac"
                     /ApEinfo_revcolor="#b1ff67"
                     /ApEinfo_fwdcolor="#b1ff67"
     primer          6092..6112
                     /label="oNL_5007"
                     /note="sequence: ggtgtcatctatgttactagatcggaccacagaatcaggggataac"
                     /ApEinfo_revcolor="#f58a5e"
                     /ApEinfo_fwdcolor="#f58a5e"
     source          6094..2330
                     /label="source:synthetic DNA construct"
                     /ApEinfo_revcolor="#ff9ccd"
                     /ApEinfo_fwdcolor="#ff9ccd"
     primer          6112..6155
                     /label="oNL5566"
                     /note="sequence: ggtgtcatctatgttactagatcggacaggatatattggcgggt"
                     /ApEinfo_revcolor="#f8d3a9"
                     /ApEinfo_fwdcolor="#f8d3a9"
     primer          complement(6113..6159)
                     /label="oNL5567"
                     /note="sequence: gactgtatctttgacatttttggagtggccttcatgttctttcctgc"
                     /ApEinfo_revcolor="#f58a5e"
                     /ApEinfo_fwdcolor="#f58a5e"
     misc_feature    complement(6114..6133)
                     /label=">pNL_oligo_513"
                     /ApEinfo_revcolor="#b7e6d7"
                     /ApEinfo_fwdcolor="#b7e6d7"
     misc_feature    complement(6122..6141)
                     /label=">pNL_oligo_514"
                     /ApEinfo_revcolor="#c6c9d1"
                     /ApEinfo_fwdcolor="#c6c9d1"
     misc_feature    6135..6159
                     /label="RB T-DNA repeat"
                     /ApEinfo_revcolor="#b1ff67"
                     /ApEinfo_fwdcolor="#b1ff67"
     misc_feature    complement(6135..6159)
                     /label=">pNL_oligo_3103"
                     /ApEinfo_revcolor="#f8d3a9"
                     /ApEinfo_fwdcolor="#f8d3a9"
     misc_feature    complement(6154..6204)
                     /label=">pNL_oligo_1763"
                     /ApEinfo_revcolor="#85dae9"
                     /ApEinfo_fwdcolor="#85dae9"
     primer_bind     6175..6210
                     /label=">pNL_oligo_1764"
                     /ApEinfo_revcolor="#84b0dc"
                     /ApEinfo_fwdcolor="#84b0dc"
     rep_origin      complement(6250..6838)
                     /label="ori"
                     /ApEinfo_revcolor="#666666"
                     /ApEinfo_fwdcolor="#666666"
     CDS             complement(7009..7824)
                     /label="aminoglycoside phosphotransferase"
                     /ApEinfo_revcolor="#85dae9"
                     /ApEinfo_fwdcolor="#85dae9"
     primer_bind     7410..7437
                     /label=">pNL_oligo_1293"
                     /ApEinfo_revcolor="#ff9ccd"
                     /ApEinfo_fwdcolor="#ff9ccd"
     misc_feature    complement(7410..7437)
                     /label=">pNL_oligo_1294"
                     /ApEinfo_revcolor="#ff9ccd"
                     /ApEinfo_fwdcolor="#ff9ccd"
     primer_bind     7415..7437
                     /label=">pNL_oligo_1590"
                     /ApEinfo_revcolor="#d6b295"
                     /ApEinfo_fwdcolor="#d6b295"
     primer_bind     7418..7438
                     /label=">pNL_oligo_1587"
                     /ApEinfo_revcolor="#c6c9d1"
                     /ApEinfo_fwdcolor="#c6c9d1"
     misc_feature    complement(7458..7494)
                     /label=">pNL_oligo_2197"
                     /ApEinfo_revcolor="#85dae9"
                     /ApEinfo_fwdcolor="#85dae9"
     misc_feature    7921..7929
                     /label="DraIII"
                     /ApEinfo_revcolor="#f8d3a9"
                     /ApEinfo_fwdcolor="#f8d3a9"
     primer_bind     7993..8012
                     /label=">pNL_oligo_1275"
                     /ApEinfo_revcolor="#b4abac"
                     /ApEinfo_fwdcolor="#b4abac"
     misc_feature    complement(7993..8012)
                     /label=">pNL_oligo_1276"
                     /ApEinfo_revcolor="#85dae9"
                     /ApEinfo_fwdcolor="#85dae9"
     rep_origin      8115..128
                     /label="pSa ori"
                     /ApEinfo_revcolor="#666666"
                     /ApEinfo_fwdcolor="#666666"
ORIGIN
        1 atgttcaatt agcttttcaa ttatgaatat atatatcaat tattggtcgc ccttggcttg
       61 tggacaatgc gctacgcgca ccggctccgc ccgtggacaa ccgcaagcgg ttgcccaccg
      121 tcgagcgcca gcgcctttgc ccacaacccg gcggccggcc gcaacagatc gttttataaa
      181 tttttttttt tgaaaaagaa aaagcccgaa aggcggcaac ctctcgggct tctggatttc
      241 cgatccccgg aattagagat cttggcagga tatattgtgg tgtaacgtta tcgatctgga
      301 ttttagtact ggattttggt tttaggaatt agaaatttta ttgatagaag tattttacaa
      361 atacaaatac atactaaggg tttcttatat gctcaacaca tgagcgaaac cctataagaa
      421 ccctaatttc ccttatcggg aaactactca cacattattt atggagaaaa tagagagaga
      481 tagatttgta gagagagact ggtgatttca gcgtaccgaa ttaattctcc cgcgaccagc
      541 cgagcgagct tagcgaactg tggacgagaa ctgtgccacc aagcgtaagg ccgttctctc
      601 gcatttgcct tgctaggctc gcgcgagttg ctggctgagg cgttctcgaa atcagctctt
      661 gttcggtcgg catctactct attcctttgc cctcggacga gtgctggggc gtcggtttcc
      721 actatcggcg agtacttcta cacagccatc ggtccagacg gccgcgcttc tgcgggcgat
      781 ttgtgtacgc ccgacagtcc cggctccgga tcggacgatt gcgtcgcatc gaccctgcgc
      841 ccaagctgca tcatcgaaat tgccgtcaac caagctctga tagagttggt caagaccaat
      901 gcggagcata tacgcccgga ggcgtggcga tcctgcaagc tccggatgcc tccgctcgaa
      961 gtagcgcgtc tgctgctcca tacaagccaa ccacggcctc cagaagaaga tgttggcgac
     1021 ctcgtattgg gaatccccga acatcgcctc gctccagtca atgaccgctg ttatgcggcc
     1081 attgtccgtc aggacattgt tggagccgaa atccgcgtgc acgaggtgcc ggacttcggg
     1141 gcagtcctcg gcccaaagca tcagctcatc gagagcctgc gcgacggacg cactgacggt
     1201 gtcgtccatc acagtttgcc agtgatacac atggggatca gcaatcgcgc atatgaaatc
     1261 acgccatgta gtgtattgac cgattccttg cggtccgaat gggccgaacc cgctcgtctg
     1321 gctaagatcg gccgcagcga tcgcatccat agcctccgcg accggctgaa gaacagcggg
     1381 cagttcggtt tcaggcaggt cttgcaacgt gacaccctgt gcacggcggg agatgcaata
     1441 ggtcaggctc tcgctgaact ccccaatgtc aagcacttcc ggaatcggga gcgcggccga
     1501 tgcaaagtgc cgataaacat aacgatcttt gtagaaacca tcggcgcagc tatttacccg
     1561 caggacatat ccacgccctc ctacatcgaa gctgaaagca cgagattctt cgccctccga
     1621 gagctgcatc aggtcggaga cgctgtcgaa cttttcgatc agaaacttct cgacagacgt
     1681 cgcggtgagt tcaggctttt tcatagggat cagcttgggc tgtcctctcc aaatgaaatg
     1741 aacttcctta tatagaggaa gggtcttgcg aaggatagtg ggattgtgcg tcatccctta
     1801 cgtcagtgga gatgtcacat caatccactt gctttgaaga cgtggttgga acgtcttctt
     1861 tttccacgat gctcctcgtg ggtgggggtc catctttggg accactgtcg gcagaggcat
     1921 cttgaatgat agcctttcct ttatcgcaat gatggcattt gtaggagcca ccttcctttt
     1981 ctactgtcct ttcgatgaag tgacagatag ctgggcaatg gaatccgagg aggtttcccg
     2041 aaattaccct ttgttgaaaa gtctcaatag ccctttggtc ttctgagact gtatctttga
     2101 catttttgga gtaggggtac gataacatta acgtttacaa tttcgcgcca ttcgccattc
     2161 aggctgcgca actgttggga agggcgatcg gtgcgggcct cttcgctatt acgccagctg
     2221 gcgaaagggg gatgtgctgc aaggcgatta agttgggtaa cgccagggtt ttcccagtca
     2281 cgacgttgta aaacgacggc cagtgaattg taatacgact cactataggg cttggaggaa
     2341 ttccaatccc acaaaaatct gagcttaaca gcacagttgc tcctctcaga gcagaatcgg
     2401 gtattcaaca ccctcatatc aactactacg ttgtgtataa cggtccacat gccggtatat
     2461 acgatgactg gggttgtaca aaggcggcaa caaacggcgt tcccggagtt gcacacaaga
     2521 aatttgccac tattacagag gcaagagcag cagctgacgc gtacacaaca agtcagcaaa
     2581 cagacaggtt gaacttcatc cccaaaggag aagctcaact caagcccaag agctttgcta
     2641 aggccctaac aagcccacca aagcaaaaag cccactggct cacgctagga accaaaaggc
     2701 ccagcagtga tccagcccca aaagagatct cctttgcccc ggagattaca atggacgatt
     2761 tcctctatct ttacgatcta ggaaggaagt tcgaaggtga aggtgacgac actatgttca
     2821 ccactgataa tgagaaggtt agcctcttca atttcagaaa gaatgctgac ccacagatgg
     2881 ttagagaggc ctacgcagca agtctcatca agacgatcta cccgagtaac aatctccagg
     2941 agatcaaata ccttcccaag aaggttaaag atgcagtcaa aagattcagg actaattgca
     3001 tcaagaacac agagaaagac atatttctca agatcagaag tactattcca gtatggacga
     3061 ttcaaggctt gcttcataaa ccaaggcaag taatagagat tggagtctct aaaaaggtag
     3121 ttcctactga atctaaggcc atgcatggag tctaagattc aaatcgagga tctaacagaa
     3181 ctcgccgtca agactggcga acagttcata cagagtcttt tacgactcaa tgacaagaag
     3241 aaaatcttcg tcaacatggt ggagcacgac actctggtct actccaaaaa tgtcaaagat
     3301 acagtctcag aagatcaaag ggctattgag acttttcaac aaaggataat ttcgggaaac
     3361 ctcctcggat tccattgccc agctatctgt cacttcatcg aaaggacagt agaaaaggaa
     3421 ggtggctcct acaaatgcca tcattgcgat aaaggaaagg ctatcattca agatctctct
     3481 gccgacagtg gtcccaaaga tggaccccca cccacgagga gcatcgtgga aaaagaagag
     3541 gttccaacca cgtctacaaa gcaagtggat tgatgtgaca tctccactga cgtaagggat
     3601 gacgcacaat cccactatcc ttcgcaagac ccttcctcta tataaggaag ttcatttcat
     3661 ttggagagga cacgctcgag tataagagct catttttaca acaattacca acaacaacaa
     3721 acaacaaaca acattacaat tacatttaca attatcgata caatggacac gtatgccggc
     3781 gcttatgata gacaatcaag agaaagagag aactcttctg ccgcctctcc agctacacag
     3841 agatctgcca acgaggataa agctgctgat ttacaaagag aggtagagag agatgggggt
     3901 aggtttagat ttgtgggtca tttctctgag gctcctggta catcagcctt tggtactgct
     3961 gaacggcctg aatttgaaag aatattaaat gagtgtcggg ccggtcgact aaatatgata
     4021 atagtttatg atgtatctag gttcagtaga ctcaaagtta tggatgcaat tccgatcgtg
     4081 agcgagctac ttgcactcgg tgttactatc gtaagtacac aagaaggtgt attcaggcag
     4141 ggtaatgtga tggaccttat acaccttatt atgcgactcg acgctagcca taaagagtca
     4201 tcactgaaga gtgctaaaat cttggacacc aagaacctgc aaagggagct tggaggctat
     4261 gtaggaggaa aagctccgta tggtttcgaa ctcgtgagtg agacaaaaga gattaccaga
     4321 aatggtagga tggtgaacgt ggttattaat aagctagctc atagcacaac ccctctcaca
     4381 gggccttttg agttcgaacc tgacgttatt agatggtggt ggagagagat caaaactcac
     4441 aaacatcttc catttaagcc aggtagccag gctgctatcc accctggatc tatcactggg
     4501 ctttgtaaaa ggatggatgc tgacgcagtg ccaactcgag gggaaacaat cggtaagaag
     4561 actgcatctt ccgcttggga tcccgctaca gttatgagaa tccttcggga tccgcgtatt
     4621 gctggattcg ccgcagaagt catttataag aaaaaacctg atggtactcc tactacaaaa
     4681 atcgaaggtt ataggatcca aagggatcct attactttgc gtccagttga attagactgt
     4741 ggaccgatca tcgaacctgc cgagtggtac gagttgcagg cctggcttga tggtagaggg
     4801 cgtggaaagg gtttatctcg gggacaggca attttgtcag caatggataa gctttattgt
     4861 gagtgtgggg ctgttatgac atcaaaacgt ggagaagagt caatcaagga ttcttacagg
     4921 tgcagacgtc gtaaagtggt ggacccttct gctccaggac agcatgaggg tacatgcaac
     4981 gtttctatgg ctgctcttga taaatttgtg gccgaacgta ttttcaacaa gattagacac
     5041 gctgaagggg atgaggaaac tttagctctt ctttgggagg ctgcccggcg ttttggtaag
     5101 ctaacagagg caccagaaaa aagtggcgaa agagctaatt tggtagccga aagagcagac
     5161 gccttgaatg cattggaaga actttacgaa gatagggctg ccggagcata tgatggacca
     5221 gttggtcgga agcatttcag gaagcaacaa gctgcactaa ctttgagaca gcaaggcgca
     5281 gaggagcgac tcgcagagct tgaggccgcc gaggccccaa agcttccact cgatcaatgg
     5341 tttcctgagg atgccgacgc tgatcctaca ggtccaaaga gctggtgggg aagagctagc
     5401 gtagacgata agagagtgtt tgtgggtcta tttgttgaca agattgtagt tactaagtcc
     5461 actacgggtc gaggacaggg cactcccatc gaaaagagag ccagtattac ctgggcaaag
     5521 cctccaaccg atgatgatga agacgatgca caagatggta ccgaggatgt ggcagcataa
     5581 taagcttaga gactcttatc aagaatccca tctcttgctt gctttttttt gttgtcttcc
     5641 ctttgatagg gtttgttttt cttgtttcag tgactttcta tgttaaaaga taatgtcagt
     5701 aaaaggattt ggttttctat tattctgaat cgattacgga agattcttgc ttaattccaa
     5761 tctatacaag tatcgtgaaa taatgaccgt ttatgtgatt aggagacgtg tttcattaat
     5821 aaaatataag atcaatacat tgttagtagt gataaactat gtacaaattg tattgattgt
     5881 aaaagaaaca caataggttc cttttttcta caatatattg tgacagactc tctgttttaa
     5941 cgaatgaatt aaatttgtca acgaaaaaat taaagaatga tgtgatcact ttgcaccttg
     6001 gttcatcttc agaggcttct gcatgttcca tgcattgagg ctctctacgg tcacaggttg
     6061 tgagccgttg ttaaagacaa acaaatgcgc taccacagaa tcaggggata acgcaggaaa
     6121 gaacatgaag gccttgacag gatatattgg cgggtaaact aagtcgctgt atgtgtttgt
     6181 ttgagatctc atgtgagcaa aaggccagca aaaggccagg aaccgtaaaa aggccgcgtt
     6241 gctggcgttt ttccataggc tccgcccccc tgacgagcat cacaaaaatc gacgctcaag
     6301 tcagaggtgg cgaaacccga caggactata aagataccag gcgtttcccc ctggaagctc
     6361 cctcgtgcgc tctcctgttc cgaccctgcc gcttaccgga tacctgtccg cctttctccc
     6421 ttcgggaagc gtggcgcttt ctcatagctc acgctgtagg tatctcagtt cggtgtaggt
     6481 cgttcgctcc aagctgggct gtgtgcacga accccccgtt cagcccgacc gctgcgcctt
     6541 atccggtaac tatcgtcttg agtccaaccc ggtaagacac gacttatcgc cactggcagc
     6601 agccactggt aacaggatta gcagagcgag gtatgtaggc ggtgctacag agttcttgaa
     6661 gtggtggcct aactacggct acactagaag aacagtattt ggtatctgcg ctctgctgaa
     6721 gccagttacc ttcggaagaa gagttggtag ctcttgatcc ggcaaacaaa ccaccgctgg
     6781 tagcggtggt ttttttgttt gcaagcagca gattacgcgc agaaaaaaag gatctcaaga
     6841 agatcctttg atcttttcta cggggtctga cgctcagtgg aacgaaaact cacgttaagg
     6901 gattttggtc atgagattat caaaaaggat cttcacctag atccttttaa attaaaaatg
     6961 aagttttaaa tcaatctaaa gtatatatgt gtaacattgg tctagtgatt agaaaaactc
     7021 atcgagcatc aaatgaaact gcaatttatt catatcagga ttatcaatac catatttttg
     7081 aaaaagccgt ttctgtaatg aaggagaaaa ctcaccgagg cagttccata ggatggcaag
     7141 atcctggtat cggtctgcga ttccgactcg tccaacatca atacaaccta ttaatttccc
     7201 ctcgtcaaaa ataaggttat caagtgagaa atcaccatga gtgacgactg aatccggtga
     7261 gaatggcaaa agtttatgca tttctttcca gacttgttca acaggccagc cattacgctc
     7321 gtcatcaaaa tcactcgcat caaccaaacc gttattcatt cgtgattgcg cctgagcgag
     7381 acgaaatacg cgatcgctgt taaaaggaca attacaaaca ggaatcgaat gcaaccggcg
     7441 caggaacact gccagcgcat caacaatatt ttcacctgaa tcaggatatt cttctaatac
     7501 ctggaatgct gttttccctg ggatcgcagt ggtgagtaac catgcatcat caggagtacg
     7561 gataaaatgc ttgatggtcg gaagaggcat aaattccgtc agccagttta gtctgaccat
     7621 ctcatctgta acaacattgg caacgctacc tttgccatgt ttcagaaaca actctggcgc
     7681 atcgggcttc ccatacaatc ggtagattgt cgcacctgat tgcccgacat tatcgcgagc
     7741 ccatttatac ccatataaat cagcatccat gttggaattt aatcgcggcc ttgagcaaga
     7801 cgtttcccgt tgaatatggc tcataacacc ccttgtatta ctgtttatgt aagcagacag
     7861 ttttattgtt catgatgata tatttttatc ttgtgcaatg taacatcaga gattttgaga
     7921 cacaacgtgg ctttgttgaa taaatcgaac ttttgctgag ttgaaggatc agatcacgca
     7981 tcttcccgac aacgcagacc gttccgtggc aaagcaaaag ttcaaaatca ccaactggtc
     8041 cacctacaac aaagctctca tcaaccgtgg ctccctcact ttctggctgg atgatggggc
     8101 gattcaggcg atccccatcc aacagcccgc cgtcgagcgg gcttttttat ccccggaagc
     8161 ctgtggatag agggtagtta tccacgtgaa accgctaatg ccccgcaaag ccttgattca
     8221 cggggctttc cggcccgctc caaaaactat ccacgtgaaa tcgctaatca gggtacgtga
     8281 aatcgctaat cggagtacgt gaaatcgcta ataaggtcac gtgaaatcgc taatcaaaaa
     8341 ggcacgtgag aacgctaata gccctttcag atcaacagct tgcaaacacc cctcgctccg
     8401 gcaagtagtt acagcaagta gt
//
