# Supplementary material for: An integrase toolbox to record gene-expression during plant development
Source: bioRxiv preprint, doi:10.1101/2022.09.16.508262, version 2 (2022-09-26)
Supplement: Suppdata5 [file 508262_file05.zip › gb Files/L1P2 (pPP2AA3-PhiC31-NLS-tUBQ1).gb]

LOCUS       L1-P2_P-PhiC31NLS-T_ass 7648 bp ds-DNA     circular     21-OCT-2021
DEFINITION  .
FEATURES             Location/Qualifiers
     CDS             complement(722..1537)
                     /label="aminoglycoside phosphotransferase"
                     /ApEinfo_revcolor="#85dae9"
                     /ApEinfo_fwdcolor="#85dae9"
     primer_bind     1123..1150
                     /label=">pNL_oligo_1293"
                     /ApEinfo_revcolor="#ff9ccd"
                     /ApEinfo_fwdcolor="#ff9ccd"
     misc_feature    complement(1123..1150)
                     /label=">pNL_oligo_1294"
                     /ApEinfo_revcolor="#ff9ccd"
                     /ApEinfo_fwdcolor="#ff9ccd"
     primer_bind     1128..1150
                     /label=">pNL_oligo_1590"
                     /ApEinfo_revcolor="#d6b295"
                     /ApEinfo_fwdcolor="#d6b295"
     primer_bind     1131..1151
                     /label=">pNL_oligo_1587"
                     /ApEinfo_revcolor="#c6c9d1"
                     /ApEinfo_fwdcolor="#c6c9d1"
     misc_feature    complement(1171..1207)
                     /label=">pNL_oligo_2197"
                     /ApEinfo_revcolor="#85dae9"
                     /ApEinfo_fwdcolor="#85dae9"
     misc_feature    1634..1642
                     /label="DraIII"
                     /ApEinfo_revcolor="#f8d3a9"
                     /ApEinfo_fwdcolor="#f8d3a9"
     primer_bind     1706..1725
                     /label=">pNL_oligo_1275"
                     /ApEinfo_revcolor="#b4abac"
                     /ApEinfo_fwdcolor="#b4abac"
     misc_feature    complement(1706..1725)
                     /label=">pNL_oligo_1276"
                     /ApEinfo_revcolor="#85dae9"
                     /ApEinfo_fwdcolor="#85dae9"
     rep_origin      1828..2263
                     /label="pSa ori"
                     /ApEinfo_revcolor="#666666"
                     /ApEinfo_fwdcolor="#666666"
     misc_feature    2398..2420
                     /label="LB T-DNA repeat"
                     /ApEinfo_revcolor="#b1ff67"
                     /ApEinfo_fwdcolor="#b1ff67"
     primer_bind     2425..2450
                     /label=">pNL_oligo_248"
                     /ApEinfo_revcolor="#f58a5e"
                     /ApEinfo_fwdcolor="#f58a5e"
     polyA_signal    2428..2604
                     /label="CaMV poly(A) signal"
                     /ApEinfo_revcolor="#f58a5e"
                     /ApEinfo_fwdcolor="#f58a5e"
     primer_bind     2537..2558
                     /label=">pNL_oligo_1355"
                     /ApEinfo_revcolor="#84b0dc"
                     /ApEinfo_fwdcolor="#84b0dc"
     misc_feature    complement(2634..2809)
                     /label="CaMV terminator"
                     /ApEinfo_revcolor="#ffef86"
                     /ApEinfo_fwdcolor="#ffef86"
     CDS             complement(2814..3839)
                     /label="hygromycin B phosphotransferase"
                     /ApEinfo_revcolor="#85dae9"
                     /ApEinfo_fwdcolor="#85dae9"
     primer_bind     3144..3163
                     /label=">pNL_oligo_2766"
                     /ApEinfo_revcolor="#85dae9"
                     /ApEinfo_fwdcolor="#85dae9"
     misc_feature    3255..3263
                     /label="DraIII"
                     /ApEinfo_revcolor="#85dae9"
                     /ApEinfo_fwdcolor="#85dae9"
     misc_feature    3548..3556
                     /label="DraIII"
                     /ApEinfo_revcolor="#faac61"
                     /ApEinfo_fwdcolor="#faac61"
     misc_feature    complement(3592..3611)
                     /label=">pNL_oligo_2767"
                     /ApEinfo_revcolor="#d6b295"
                     /ApEinfo_fwdcolor="#d6b295"
     primer_bind     3771..3794
                     /label=">pNL_oligo_2672"
                     /ApEinfo_revcolor="#75c6a9"
                     /ApEinfo_fwdcolor="#75c6a9"
     promoter        complement(3856..4201)
                     /label="CaMV 35S promoter"
                     /ApEinfo_revcolor="#0000ff"
                     /ApEinfo_fwdcolor="#0000ff"
     primer_bind     3887..3905
                     /label=">pNL_oligo_3106"
                     /ApEinfo_revcolor="#ff9ccd"
                     /ApEinfo_fwdcolor="#ff9ccd"
     misc_feature    complement(3949..3971)
                     /label=">pNL_oligo_1354"
                     /ApEinfo_revcolor="#f8d3a9"
                     /ApEinfo_fwdcolor="#f8d3a9"
     misc_feature    3971..3976
                     /label="BpiI"
                     /ApEinfo_revcolor="#9eafd2"
                     /ApEinfo_fwdcolor="#9eafd2"
     misc_feature    complement(3988..3993)
                     /label="BpiI"
                     /ApEinfo_revcolor="#f58a5e"
                     /ApEinfo_fwdcolor="#f58a5e"
     CDS             complement(4199..4465)
                     /label="LacZ-alpha fragment of beta-galactosidase"
                     /ApEinfo_revcolor="#85dae9"
                     /ApEinfo_fwdcolor="#85dae9"
     misc_feature    complement(4213..4218)
                     /label="BpiI"
                     /ApEinfo_revcolor="#84b0dc"
                     /ApEinfo_fwdcolor="#84b0dc"
     CDS             complement(4283..4351)
                     /label="LacZ alpha"
                     /ApEinfo_revcolor="#84b0dc"
                     /ApEinfo_fwdcolor="#84b0dc"
     primer_bind     4396..4416
                     /label=">pNL_oligo_2699"
                     /ApEinfo_revcolor="#ffef86"
                     /ApEinfo_fwdcolor="#ffef86"
     primer_bind     4396..4419
                     /label=">pNL_oligo_2215"
                     /ApEinfo_revcolor="#c6c9d1"
                     /ApEinfo_fwdcolor="#c6c9d1"
     primer_bind     4396..4419
                     /label="M13F(-47)"
                     /ApEinfo_revcolor="#b1ff67"
                     /ApEinfo_fwdcolor="#b1ff67"
     misc_feature    complement(4396..4419)
                     /label=">pNL_oligo_2216"
                     /ApEinfo_revcolor="#84b0dc"
                     /ApEinfo_fwdcolor="#84b0dc"
     misc_feature    complement(4398..4419)
                     /label=">pNL_oligo_3070"
                     /ApEinfo_revcolor="#85dae9"
                     /ApEinfo_fwdcolor="#85dae9"
     primer_bind     4402..4419
                     /label="M13F(-41)"
                     /ApEinfo_revcolor="#b1ff67"
                     /ApEinfo_fwdcolor="#b1ff67"
     primer_bind     4417..4439
                     /label=">pNL_oligo_552"
                     /ApEinfo_revcolor="#f8d3a9"
                     /ApEinfo_fwdcolor="#f8d3a9"
     primer_bind     4422..4439
                     /label="M13F(-21)"
                     /ApEinfo_revcolor="#b1ff67"
                     /ApEinfo_fwdcolor="#b1ff67"
     primer_bind     4423..4438
                     /label=">pNL_oligo_37"
                     /ApEinfo_revcolor="#b1ff67"
                     /ApEinfo_fwdcolor="#b1ff67"
     primer_bind     4423..4439
                     /label="M13 fwd"
                     /ApEinfo_revcolor="#b1ff67"
                     /ApEinfo_fwdcolor="#b1ff67"
     primer_bind     4432..4457
                     /label=">pNL_oligo_1548"
                     /ApEinfo_revcolor="#c6c9d1"
                     /ApEinfo_fwdcolor="#c6c9d1"
     primer_bind     4446..4464
                     /label=">pNL_oligo_3104"
                     /ApEinfo_revcolor="#85dae9"
                     /ApEinfo_fwdcolor="#85dae9"
     promoter        4446..4464
                     /label="T7 promoter"
                     /ApEinfo_revcolor="#0000ff"
                     /ApEinfo_fwdcolor="#0000ff"
     primer_bind     4446..4465
                     /label="T7"
                     /ApEinfo_revcolor="#b1ff67"
                     /ApEinfo_fwdcolor="#b1ff67"
     primer_bind     4447..4463
                     /label=">pNL_oligo_16"
                     /ApEinfo_revcolor="#d6b295"
                     /ApEinfo_fwdcolor="#d6b295"
     misc_feature    complement(4452..4465)
                     /label=">pNL_oligo_1583"
                     /ApEinfo_revcolor="#84b0dc"
                     /ApEinfo_fwdcolor="#84b0dc"
     misc_feature    complement(4452..4465)
                     /label=">pNL_oligo_2086"
                     /ApEinfo_revcolor="#b7e6d7"
                     /ApEinfo_fwdcolor="#b7e6d7"
     misc_feature    4473..5104
                     /label="Mutated pPP2AA3"
                     /ApEinfo_revcolor="#85dae9"
                     /ApEinfo_fwdcolor="#85dae9"
     primer          5050..5069
                     /label="P pPP2AA3 genotyping bis"
                     /note="sequence: gaaggtagggagtggcaaag"
                     /ApEinfo_revcolor="#b4abac"
                     /ApEinfo_fwdcolor="#b4abac"
     misc_feature    5106..5106
                     /label="GG1"
                     /ApEinfo_revcolor="#ff9ccd"
                     /ApEinfo_fwdcolor="#ff9ccd"
     misc_feature    5106..6029
                     /label="PhiC31-N"
                     /ApEinfo_revcolor="#ffef86"
                     /ApEinfo_fwdcolor="#ffef86"
     CDS             5106..6029
                     /label="Translation 5106-6029"
     CDS             5109..6944
                     /label="PhiC31plant-NLS stop without start CDS"
                     /ApEinfo_revcolor="#f58a5e"
                     /ApEinfo_fwdcolor="#f58a5e"
     misc_feature    6949..7448
                     /label="tUBQ1"
                     /ApEinfo_revcolor="#d59687"
                     /ApEinfo_fwdcolor="#d59687"
     primer          complement(7427..7468)
                     /label="oNL_5582"
                     /note="sequence: cccctgattctgtggtagcgCATTTGTTTGTCTTTAACAACG"
                     /ApEinfo_revcolor="#f58a5e"
                     /ApEinfo_fwdcolor="#f58a5e"
     source          7455..4465
                     /label="source:synthetic DNA construct"
                     /ApEinfo_revcolor="#ff9ccd"
                     /ApEinfo_fwdcolor="#ff9ccd"
     primer          complement(7455..7473)
                     /label="oNL_5575"
                     /note="sequence: ggtctcaagcggttatcccctgattctgtg"
                     /ApEinfo_revcolor="#d6b295"
                     /ApEinfo_fwdcolor="#d6b295"
     misc_feature    complement(7475..7494)
                     /label=">pNL_oligo_513"
                     /ApEinfo_revcolor="#b7e6d7"
                     /ApEinfo_fwdcolor="#b7e6d7"
     misc_feature    complement(7483..7502)
                     /label=">pNL_oligo_514"
                     /ApEinfo_revcolor="#c6c9d1"
                     /ApEinfo_fwdcolor="#c6c9d1"
     misc_feature    7496..7520
                     /label="RB T-DNA repeat"
                     /ApEinfo_revcolor="#b1ff67"
                     /ApEinfo_fwdcolor="#b1ff67"
     misc_feature    complement(7496..7520)
                     /label=">pNL_oligo_3103"
                     /ApEinfo_revcolor="#f8d3a9"
                     /ApEinfo_fwdcolor="#f8d3a9"
     misc_feature    complement(7515..7565)
                     /label=">pNL_oligo_1763"
                     /ApEinfo_revcolor="#85dae9"
                     /ApEinfo_fwdcolor="#85dae9"
     primer_bind     7536..7571
                     /label=">pNL_oligo_1764"
                     /ApEinfo_revcolor="#84b0dc"
                     /ApEinfo_fwdcolor="#84b0dc"
     rep_origin      complement(7611..551)
                     /label="ori"
                     /ApEinfo_revcolor="#666666"
                     /ApEinfo_fwdcolor="#666666"
ORIGIN
        1 atcgacgctc aagtcagagg tggcgaaacc cgacaggact ataaagatac caggcgtttc
       61 cccctggaag ctccctcgtg cgctctcctg ttccgaccct gccgcttacc ggatacctgt
      121 ccgcctttct cccttcggga agcgtggcgc tttctcatag ctcacgctgt aggtatctca
      181 gttcggtgta ggtcgttcgc tccaagctgg gctgtgtgca cgaacccccc gttcagcccg
      241 accgctgcgc cttatccggt aactatcgtc ttgagtccaa cccggtaaga cacgacttat
      301 cgccactggc agcagccact ggtaacagga ttagcagagc gaggtatgta ggcggtgcta
      361 cagagttctt gaagtggtgg cctaactacg gctacactag aagaacagta tttggtatct
      421 gcgctctgct gaagccagtt accttcggaa gaagagttgg tagctcttga tccggcaaac
      481 aaaccaccgc tggtagcggt ggtttttttg tttgcaagca gcagattacg cgcagaaaaa
      541 aaggatctca agaagatcct ttgatctttt ctacggggtc tgacgctcag tggaacgaaa
      601 actcacgtta agggattttg gtcatgagat tatcaaaaag gatcttcacc tagatccttt
      661 taaattaaaa atgaagtttt aaatcaatct aaagtatata tgtgtaacat tggtctagtg
      721 attagaaaaa ctcatcgagc atcaaatgaa actgcaattt attcatatca ggattatcaa
      781 taccatattt ttgaaaaagc cgtttctgta atgaaggaga aaactcaccg aggcagttcc
      841 ataggatggc aagatcctgg tatcggtctg cgattccgac tcgtccaaca tcaatacaac
      901 ctattaattt cccctcgtca aaaataaggt tatcaagtga gaaatcacca tgagtgacga
      961 ctgaatccgg tgagaatggc aaaagtttat gcatttcttt ccagacttgt tcaacaggcc
     1021 agccattacg ctcgtcatca aaatcactcg catcaaccaa accgttattc attcgtgatt
     1081 gcgcctgagc gagacgaaat acgcgatcgc tgttaaaagg acaattacaa acaggaatcg
     1141 aatgcaaccg gcgcaggaac actgccagcg catcaacaat attttcacct gaatcaggat
     1201 attcttctaa tacctggaat gctgttttcc ctgggatcgc agtggtgagt aaccatgcat
     1261 catcaggagt acggataaaa tgcttgatgg tcggaagagg cataaattcc gtcagccagt
     1321 ttagtctgac catctcatct gtaacaacat tggcaacgct acctttgcca tgtttcagaa
     1381 acaactctgg cgcatcgggc ttcccataca atcggtagat tgtcgcacct gattgcccga
     1441 cattatcgcg agcccattta tacccatata aatcagcatc catgttggaa tttaatcgcg
     1501 gccttgagca agacgtttcc cgttgaatat ggctcataac accccttgta ttactgttta
     1561 tgtaagcaga cagttttatt gttcatgatg atatattttt atcttgtgca atgtaacatc
     1621 agagattttg agacacaacg tggctttgtt gaataaatcg aacttttgct gagttgaagg
     1681 atcagatcac gcatcttccc gacaacgcag accgttccgt ggcaaagcaa aagttcaaaa
     1741 tcaccaactg gtccacctac aacaaagctc tcatcaaccg tggctccctc actttctggc
     1801 tggatgatgg ggcgattcag gcgatcccca tccaacagcc cgccgtcgag cgggcttttt
     1861 tatccccgga agcctgtgga tagagggtag ttatccacgt gaaaccgcta atgccccgca
     1921 aagccttgat tcacggggct ttccggcccg ctccaaaaac tatccacgtg aaatcgctaa
     1981 tcagggtacg tgaaatcgct aatcggagta cgtgaaatcg ctaataaggt cacgtgaaat
     2041 cgctaatcaa aaaggcacgt gagaacgcta atagcccttt cagatcaaca gcttgcaaac
     2101 acccctcgct ccggcaagta gttacagcaa gtagtatgtt caattagctt ttcaattatg
     2161 aatatatata tcaattattg gtcgcccttg gcttgtggac aatgcgctac gcgcaccggc
     2221 tccgcccgtg gacaaccgca agcggttgcc caccgtcgag cgccagcgcc tttgcccaca
     2281 acccggcggc cggccgcaac agatcgtttt ataaattttt ttttttgaaa aagaaaaagc
     2341 ccgaaaggcg gcaacctctc gggcttctgg atttccgatc cccggaatta gagatcttgg
     2401 caggatatat tgtggtgtaa cgttatcgat ctggatttta gtactggatt ttggttttag
     2461 gaattagaaa ttttattgat agaagtattt tacaaataca aatacatact aagggtttct
     2521 tatatgctca acacatgagc gaaaccctat aagaacccta atttccctta tcgggaaact
     2581 actcacacat tatttatgga gaaaatagag agagatagat ttgtagagag agactggtga
     2641 tttcagcgta ccgaattaat tctcccgcga ccagccgagc gagcttagcg aactgtggac
     2701 gagaactgtg ccaccaagcg taaggccgtt ctctcgcatt tgccttgcta ggctcgcgcg
     2761 agttgctggc tgaggcgttc tcgaaatcag ctcttgttcg gtcggcatct actctattcc
     2821 tttgccctcg gacgagtgct ggggcgtcgg tttccactat cggcgagtac ttctacacag
     2881 ccatcggtcc agacggccgc gcttctgcgg gcgatttgtg tacgcccgac agtcccggct
     2941 ccggatcgga cgattgcgtc gcatcgaccc tgcgcccaag ctgcatcatc gaaattgccg
     3001 tcaaccaagc tctgatagag ttggtcaaga ccaatgcgga gcatatacgc ccggaggcgt
     3061 ggcgatcctg caagctccgg atgcctccgc tcgaagtagc gcgtctgctg ctccatacaa
     3121 gccaaccacg gcctccagaa gaagatgttg gcgacctcgt attgggaatc cccgaacatc
     3181 gcctcgctcc agtcaatgac cgctgttatg cggccattgt ccgtcaggac attgttggag
     3241 ccgaaatccg cgtgcacgag gtgccggact tcggggcagt cctcggccca aagcatcagc
     3301 tcatcgagag cctgcgcgac ggacgcactg acggtgtcgt ccatcacagt ttgccagtga
     3361 tacacatggg gatcagcaat cgcgcatatg aaatcacgcc atgtagtgta ttgaccgatt
     3421 ccttgcggtc cgaatgggcc gaacccgctc gtctggctaa gatcggccgc agcgatcgca
     3481 tccatagcct ccgcgaccgg ctgaagaaca gcgggcagtt cggtttcagg caggtcttgc
     3541 aacgtgacac cctgtgcacg gcgggagatg caataggtca ggctctcgct gaactcccca
     3601 atgtcaagca cttccggaat cgggagcgcg gccgatgcaa agtgccgata aacataacga
     3661 tctttgtaga aaccatcggc gcagctattt acccgcagga catatccacg ccctcctaca
     3721 tcgaagctga aagcacgaga ttcttcgccc tccgagagct gcatcaggtc ggagacgctg
     3781 tcgaactttt cgatcagaaa cttctcgaca gacgtcgcgg tgagttcagg ctttttcata
     3841 gggatcagct tgggctgtcc tctccaaatg aaatgaactt ccttatatag aggaagggtc
     3901 ttgcgaagga tagtgggatt gtgcgtcatc ccttacgtca gtggagatgt cacatcaatc
     3961 cacttgcttt gaagacgtgg ttggaacgtc ttctttttcc acgatgctcc tcgtgggtgg
     4021 gggtccatct ttgggaccac tgtcggcaga ggcatcttga atgatagcct ttcctttatc
     4081 gcaatgatgg catttgtagg agccaccttc cttttctact gtcctttcga tgaagtgaca
     4141 gatagctggg caatggaatc cgaggaggtt tcccgaaatt accctttgtt gaaaagtctc
     4201 aatagccctt tggtcttctg agactgtatc tttgacattt ttggagtagg ggtacgataa
     4261 cattaacgtt tacaatttcg cgccattcgc cattcaggct gcgcaactgt tgggaagggc
     4321 gatcggtgcg ggcctcttcg ctattacgcc agctggcgaa agggggatgt gctgcaaggc
     4381 gattaagttg ggtaacgcca gggttttccc agtcacgacg ttgtaaaacg acggccagtg
     4441 aattgtaata cgactcacta tagggcttgg aggaggaaga agaagagagt tactgagaag
     4501 cttcctttat acgagagaga tattaaacga agtcgtattt gttggatata tgggccttta
     4561 tgtattatac ataagcccat ttagttctta tctttgacag gcccaattat atggacacag
     4621 cttgaagatg gtttagctgc tgcgaaagac gagctccggt ctgatttctc gttcttctga
     4681 ttgatagatc gctcggaact tggaaagcag cgtaatcggt aaattctcga tcatttcttc
     4741 aatttcgaaa cattttccaa ttgtatattg agaatctcaa atcgaattat tgtttagatc
     4801 ttctctcttt attagtctaa gaatggtaat agtttctctc tagattggga cggcacaaag
     4861 tttcagttct ccattctaat cattttttag aggctaatgg gtcacctttg aattatctca
     4921 gaggcggaat tgagtttaaa gtttgtaact ttatcgtctt ttgtattgat ggtgtctatg
     4981 gcaaaggtga ttaactgcaa aggtatgcat tgtgttttat tctgactttg tgtacatttg
     5041 tgtttgattg aaggtaggga gtggcaaagg tgattaactg caaaggattt gagttttggt
     5101 gaggAatgga cacgtatgcc ggcgcttatg atagacaatc aagagaaaga gagaactctt
     5161 ctgccgcctc tccagctaca cagagatctg ccaacgagga taaagctgct gatttacaaa
     5221 gagaggtaga gagagatggg ggtaggttta gatttgtggg tcatttctct gaggctcctg
     5281 gtacatcagc ctttggtact gctgaacggc ctgaatttga aagaatatta aatgagtgtc
     5341 gggccggtcg actaaatatg ataatagttt atgatgtatc taggttcagt agactcaaag
     5401 ttatggatgc aattccgatc gtgagcgagc tacttgcact cggtgttact atcgtaagta
     5461 cacaagaagg tgtattcagg cagggtaatg tgatggacct tatacacctt attatgcgac
     5521 tcgacgctag ccataaagag tcatcactga agagtgctaa aatcttggac accaagaacc
     5581 tgcaaaggga gcttggaggc tatgtaggag gaaaagctcc gtatggtttc gaactcgtga
     5641 gtgagacaaa agagattacc agaaatggta ggatggtgaa cgtggttatt aataagctag
     5701 ctcatagcac aacccctctc acagggcctt ttgagttcga acctgacgtt attagatggt
     5761 ggtggagaga gatcaaaact cacaaacatc ttccatttaa gccaggtagc caggctgcta
     5821 tccaccctgg atctatcact gggctttgta aaaggatgga tgctgacgca gtgccaactc
     5881 gaggggaaac aatcggtaag aagactgcat cttccgcttg ggatcccgct acagttatga
     5941 gaatccttcg ggatccgcgt attgctggat tcgccgcaga agtcatttat aagaaaaaac
     6001 ctgatggtac tcctactaca aaaatcgaag gttataggat ccaaagggat cctattactt
     6061 tgcgtccagt tgaattagac tgtggaccga tcatcgaacc tgccgagtgg tacgagttgc
     6121 aggcctggct tgatggtaga gggcgtggaa agggtttatc tcggggacag gcaattttgt
     6181 cagcaatgga taagctttat tgtgagtgtg gggctgttat gacatcaaaa cgtggagaag
     6241 agtcaatcaa ggattcttac aggtgcagac gtcgtaaagt ggtggaccct tctgctccag
     6301 gacagcatga gggtacatgc aacgtttcta tggctgctct tgataaattt gtggccgaac
     6361 gtattttcaa caagattaga cacgctgaag gggatgagga aactttagct cttctttggg
     6421 aggctgcccg gcgttttggt aagctaacag aggcaccaga aaaaagtggc gaaagagcta
     6481 atttggtagc cgaaagagca gacgccttga atgcattgga agaactttac gaagataggg
     6541 ctgccggagc atatgatgga ccagttggtc ggaagcattt caggaagcaa caagctgcac
     6601 taactttgag acagcaaggc gcagaggagc gactcgcaga gcttgaggcc gccgaggccc
     6661 caaagcttcc actcgatcaa tggtttcctg aggatgccga cgctgatcct acaggtccaa
     6721 agagctggtg gggaagagct agcgtagacg ataagagagt gtttgtgggt ctatttgttg
     6781 acaagattgt agttactaag tccactacgg gtcgaggaca gggcactccc atcgaaaaga
     6841 gagccagtat tacctgggca aagcctccaa ccgatgatga tgaagacgat gcacaagatg
     6901 gtaccgagga tgtggcagca ccaaaaaaaa agaggaaggt gtaagcttag agactcttat
     6961 caagaatccc atctcttgct tgcttttttt tgttgtcttc cctttgatag ggtttgtttt
     7021 tcttgtttca gtgactttct atgttaaaag ataatgtcag taaaaggatt tggttttcta
     7081 ttattctgaa tcgattacgg aagattcttg cttaattcca atctatacaa gtatcgtgaa
     7141 ataatgaccg tttatgtgat taggagacgt gtttcattaa taaaatataa gatcaataca
     7201 ttgttagtag tgataaacta tgtacaaatt gtattgattg taaaagaaac acaataggtt
     7261 ccttttttct acaatatatt gtgacagact ctctgtttta acgaatgaat taaatttgtc
     7321 aacgaaaaaa ttaaagaatg atgtgatcac tttgcacctt ggttcatctt cagaggcttc
     7381 tgcatgttcc atgcattgag gctctctacg gtcacaggtt gtgagccgtt gttaaagaca
     7441 aacaaatgcg ctaccacaga atcaggggat aacgcaggaa agaacatgaa ggccttgaca
     7501 ggatatattg gcgggtaaac taagtcgctg tatgtgtttg tttgagatct catgtgagca
     7561 aaaggccagc aaaaggccag gaaccgtaaa aaggccgcgt tgctggcgtt tttccatagg
     7621 ctccgccccc ctgacgagca tcacaaaa
//
