# Supplementary material for: An integrase toolbox to record gene-expression during plant development
Source: bioRxiv preprint, doi:10.1101/2022.09.16.508262, version 2 (2022-09-26)
Supplement: Suppdata5 [file 508262_file05.zip › gb Files/L1P1 (pPP2AA3-PhiC31-tUBQ1).gb]

LOCUS       L1-P1_P-PhiC31-T_Assemb 7630 bp ds-DNA     circular     28-MAY-2021
DEFINITION  .
FEATURES             Location/Qualifiers
     misc_feature    249..271
                     /label="LB T-DNA repeat"
                     /ApEinfo_revcolor="#b1ff67"
                     /ApEinfo_fwdcolor="#b1ff67"
     primer_bind     276..301
                     /label=">pNL_oligo_248"
                     /ApEinfo_revcolor="#f58a5e"
                     /ApEinfo_fwdcolor="#f58a5e"
     polyA_signal    279..455
                     /label="CaMV poly(A) signal"
                     /ApEinfo_revcolor="#f58a5e"
                     /ApEinfo_fwdcolor="#f58a5e"
     primer_bind     388..409
                     /label=">pNL_oligo_1355"
                     /ApEinfo_revcolor="#84b0dc"
                     /ApEinfo_fwdcolor="#84b0dc"
     misc_feature    complement(485..660)
                     /label="CaMV terminator"
                     /ApEinfo_revcolor="#ffef86"
                     /ApEinfo_fwdcolor="#ffef86"
     CDS             complement(665..1690)
                     /label="hygromycin B phosphotransferase"
                     /ApEinfo_revcolor="#85dae9"
                     /ApEinfo_fwdcolor="#85dae9"
     primer_bind     995..1014
                     /label=">pNL_oligo_2766"
                     /ApEinfo_revcolor="#85dae9"
                     /ApEinfo_fwdcolor="#85dae9"
     misc_feature    1106..1114
                     /label="DraIII"
                     /ApEinfo_revcolor="#85dae9"
                     /ApEinfo_fwdcolor="#85dae9"
     misc_feature    1399..1407
                     /label="DraIII"
                     /ApEinfo_revcolor="#faac61"
                     /ApEinfo_fwdcolor="#faac61"
     misc_feature    complement(1443..1462)
                     /label=">pNL_oligo_2767"
                     /ApEinfo_revcolor="#d6b295"
                     /ApEinfo_fwdcolor="#d6b295"
     primer_bind     1622..1645
                     /label=">pNL_oligo_2672"
                     /ApEinfo_revcolor="#75c6a9"
                     /ApEinfo_fwdcolor="#75c6a9"
     promoter        complement(1707..2052)
                     /label="CaMV 35S promoter"
                     /ApEinfo_revcolor="#0000ff"
                     /ApEinfo_fwdcolor="#0000ff"
     primer_bind     1738..1756
                     /label=">pNL_oligo_3106"
                     /ApEinfo_revcolor="#ff9ccd"
                     /ApEinfo_fwdcolor="#ff9ccd"
     misc_feature    complement(1800..1822)
                     /label=">pNL_oligo_1354"
                     /ApEinfo_revcolor="#f8d3a9"
                     /ApEinfo_fwdcolor="#f8d3a9"
     misc_feature    1822..1827
                     /label="BpiI"
                     /ApEinfo_revcolor="#9eafd2"
                     /ApEinfo_fwdcolor="#9eafd2"
     misc_feature    complement(1839..1844)
                     /label="BpiI"
                     /ApEinfo_revcolor="#f58a5e"
                     /ApEinfo_fwdcolor="#f58a5e"
     CDS             complement(2050..2316)
                     /label="LacZ-alpha fragment of beta-galactosidase"
                     /ApEinfo_revcolor="#85dae9"
                     /ApEinfo_fwdcolor="#85dae9"
     misc_feature    complement(2064..2069)
                     /label="BpiI"
                     /ApEinfo_revcolor="#84b0dc"
                     /ApEinfo_fwdcolor="#84b0dc"
     CDS             complement(2134..2202)
                     /label="LacZ alpha"
                     /ApEinfo_revcolor="#84b0dc"
                     /ApEinfo_fwdcolor="#84b0dc"
     primer_bind     2247..2267
                     /label=">pNL_oligo_2699"
                     /ApEinfo_revcolor="#ffef86"
                     /ApEinfo_fwdcolor="#ffef86"
     primer_bind     2247..2270
                     /label="M13F(-47)"
                     /ApEinfo_revcolor="#b1ff67"
                     /ApEinfo_fwdcolor="#b1ff67"
     primer_bind     2247..2270
                     /label=">pNL_oligo_2215"
                     /ApEinfo_revcolor="#c6c9d1"
                     /ApEinfo_fwdcolor="#c6c9d1"
     misc_feature    complement(2247..2270)
                     /label=">pNL_oligo_2216"
                     /ApEinfo_revcolor="#84b0dc"
                     /ApEinfo_fwdcolor="#84b0dc"
     misc_feature    complement(2249..2270)
                     /label=">pNL_oligo_3070"
                     /ApEinfo_revcolor="#85dae9"
                     /ApEinfo_fwdcolor="#85dae9"
     primer_bind     2253..2270
                     /label="M13F(-41)"
                     /ApEinfo_revcolor="#b1ff67"
                     /ApEinfo_fwdcolor="#b1ff67"
     primer_bind     2268..2290
                     /label=">pNL_oligo_552"
                     /ApEinfo_revcolor="#f8d3a9"
                     /ApEinfo_fwdcolor="#f8d3a9"
     primer_bind     2273..2290
                     /label="M13F(-21)"
                     /ApEinfo_revcolor="#b1ff67"
                     /ApEinfo_fwdcolor="#b1ff67"
     primer_bind     2274..2289
                     /label=">pNL_oligo_37"
                     /ApEinfo_revcolor="#b1ff67"
                     /ApEinfo_fwdcolor="#b1ff67"
     primer_bind     2274..2290
                     /label="M13 fwd"
                     /ApEinfo_revcolor="#b1ff67"
                     /ApEinfo_fwdcolor="#b1ff67"
     primer_bind     2283..2308
                     /label=">pNL_oligo_1548"
                     /ApEinfo_revcolor="#c6c9d1"
                     /ApEinfo_fwdcolor="#c6c9d1"
     primer          complement(2291..2323)
                     /label=5446
                     /note="sequence: CACCGGTATCGTGGCTCCAAGCCCTATAGTGAGTCGTATTACAATTC"
                     /ApEinfo_revcolor="#ff9ccd"
                     /ApEinfo_fwdcolor="#ff9ccd"
     primer_bind     2297..2315
                     /label=">pNL_oligo_3104"
                     /ApEinfo_revcolor="#85dae9"
                     /ApEinfo_fwdcolor="#85dae9"
     promoter        2297..2315
                     /label="T7 promoter"
                     /ApEinfo_revcolor="#0000ff"
                     /ApEinfo_fwdcolor="#0000ff"
     primer_bind     2297..2316
                     /label="T7"
                     /ApEinfo_revcolor="#b1ff67"
                     /ApEinfo_fwdcolor="#b1ff67"
     primer_bind     2298..2314
                     /label=">pNL_oligo_16"
                     /ApEinfo_revcolor="#d6b295"
                     /ApEinfo_fwdcolor="#d6b295"
     misc_feature    complement(2303..2316)
                     /label=">pNL_oligo_1583"
                     /ApEinfo_revcolor="#84b0dc"
                     /ApEinfo_fwdcolor="#84b0dc"
     misc_feature    complement(2303..2316)
                     /label=">pNL_oligo_2086"
                     /ApEinfo_revcolor="#b7e6d7"
                     /ApEinfo_fwdcolor="#b7e6d7"
     misc_feature    2324..2955
                     /label="Mutated pPP2AA3"
                     /ApEinfo_revcolor="#85dae9"
                     /ApEinfo_fwdcolor="#85dae9"
     primer          2956..2974
                     /label=5445
                     /note="sequence: GAAGCTAGTCGACTCTAGCAATGGACACGTATGCCGGC"
                     /ApEinfo_revcolor="#b4abac"
                     /ApEinfo_fwdcolor="#b4abac"
     misc_feature    2957..2957
                     /label="GG1"
                     /ApEinfo_revcolor="#ff9ccd"
                     /ApEinfo_fwdcolor="#ff9ccd"
     CDS             2960..4771
                     /label="PhiC31 integrase Plant without stop/start codon CDS"
                     /ApEinfo_revcolor="#f8d3a9"
                     /ApEinfo_fwdcolor="#f8d3a9"
     misc_feature    4772..4777
                     /label="Stop codon"
                     /ApEinfo_revcolor="#b1ff67"
                     /ApEinfo_fwdcolor="#b1ff67"
     misc_feature    4782..5281
                     /label="tUBQ1"
                     /ApEinfo_revcolor="#d59687"
                     /ApEinfo_fwdcolor="#d59687"
     source          5288..2316
                     /label="source:synthetic DNA construct"
                     /ApEinfo_revcolor="#ff9ccd"
                     /ApEinfo_fwdcolor="#ff9ccd"
     misc_feature    complement(5308..5327)
                     /label=">pNL_oligo_513"
                     /ApEinfo_revcolor="#b7e6d7"
                     /ApEinfo_fwdcolor="#b7e6d7"
     misc_feature    complement(5316..5335)
                     /label=">pNL_oligo_514"
                     /ApEinfo_revcolor="#c6c9d1"
                     /ApEinfo_fwdcolor="#c6c9d1"
     misc_feature    5329..5353
                     /label="RB T-DNA repeat"
                     /ApEinfo_revcolor="#b1ff67"
                     /ApEinfo_fwdcolor="#b1ff67"
     misc_feature    complement(5329..5353)
                     /label=">pNL_oligo_3103"
                     /ApEinfo_revcolor="#f8d3a9"
                     /ApEinfo_fwdcolor="#f8d3a9"
     misc_feature    complement(5348..5398)
                     /label=">pNL_oligo_1763"
                     /ApEinfo_revcolor="#85dae9"
                     /ApEinfo_fwdcolor="#85dae9"
     primer_bind     5369..5404
                     /label=">pNL_oligo_1764"
                     /ApEinfo_revcolor="#84b0dc"
                     /ApEinfo_fwdcolor="#84b0dc"
     rep_origin      complement(5444..6032)
                     /label="ori"
                     /ApEinfo_revcolor="#666666"
                     /ApEinfo_fwdcolor="#666666"
     CDS             complement(6203..7018)
                     /label="aminoglycoside phosphotransferase"
                     /ApEinfo_revcolor="#85dae9"
                     /ApEinfo_fwdcolor="#85dae9"
     primer_bind     6604..6631
                     /label=">pNL_oligo_1293"
                     /ApEinfo_revcolor="#ff9ccd"
                     /ApEinfo_fwdcolor="#ff9ccd"
     misc_feature    complement(6604..6631)
                     /label=">pNL_oligo_1294"
                     /ApEinfo_revcolor="#ff9ccd"
                     /ApEinfo_fwdcolor="#ff9ccd"
     primer_bind     6609..6631
                     /label=">pNL_oligo_1590"
                     /ApEinfo_revcolor="#d6b295"
                     /ApEinfo_fwdcolor="#d6b295"
     primer_bind     6612..6632
                     /label=">pNL_oligo_1587"
                     /ApEinfo_revcolor="#c6c9d1"
                     /ApEinfo_fwdcolor="#c6c9d1"
     misc_feature    complement(6652..6688)
                     /label=">pNL_oligo_2197"
                     /ApEinfo_revcolor="#85dae9"
                     /ApEinfo_fwdcolor="#85dae9"
     misc_feature    7115..7123
                     /label="DraIII"
                     /ApEinfo_revcolor="#f8d3a9"
                     /ApEinfo_fwdcolor="#f8d3a9"
     primer_bind     7187..7206
                     /label=">pNL_oligo_1275"
                     /ApEinfo_revcolor="#b4abac"
                     /ApEinfo_fwdcolor="#b4abac"
     misc_feature    complement(7187..7206)
                     /label=">pNL_oligo_1276"
                     /ApEinfo_revcolor="#85dae9"
                     /ApEinfo_fwdcolor="#85dae9"
     rep_origin      7309..114
                     /label="pSa ori"
                     /ApEinfo_revcolor="#666666"
                     /ApEinfo_fwdcolor="#666666"
ORIGIN
        1 tttcaattat gaatatatat atcaattatt ggtcgccctt ggcttgtgga caatgcgcta
       61 cgcgcaccgg ctccgcccgt ggacaaccgc aagcggttgc ccaccgtcga gcgccagcgc
      121 ctttgcccac aacccggcgg ccggccgcaa cagatcgttt tataaatttt tttttttgaa
      181 aaagaaaaag cccgaaaggc ggcaacctct cgggcttctg gatttccgat ccccggaatt
      241 agagatcttg gcaggatata ttgtggtgta acgttatcga tctggatttt agtactggat
      301 tttggtttta ggaattagaa attttattga tagaagtatt ttacaaatac aaatacatac
      361 taagggtttc ttatatgctc aacacatgag cgaaacccta taagaaccct aatttccctt
      421 atcgggaaac tactcacaca ttatttatgg agaaaataga gagagataga tttgtagaga
      481 gagactggtg atttcagcgt accgaattaa ttctcccgcg accagccgag cgagcttagc
      541 gaactgtgga cgagaactgt gccaccaagc gtaaggccgt tctctcgcat ttgccttgct
      601 aggctcgcgc gagttgctgg ctgaggcgtt ctcgaaatca gctcttgttc ggtcggcatc
      661 tactctattc ctttgccctc ggacgagtgc tggggcgtcg gtttccacta tcggcgagta
      721 cttctacaca gccatcggtc cagacggccg cgcttctgcg ggcgatttgt gtacgcccga
      781 cagtcccggc tccggatcgg acgattgcgt cgcatcgacc ctgcgcccaa gctgcatcat
      841 cgaaattgcc gtcaaccaag ctctgataga gttggtcaag accaatgcgg agcatatacg
      901 cccggaggcg tggcgatcct gcaagctccg gatgcctccg ctcgaagtag cgcgtctgct
      961 gctccataca agccaaccac ggcctccaga agaagatgtt ggcgacctcg tattgggaat
     1021 ccccgaacat cgcctcgctc cagtcaatga ccgctgttat gcggccattg tccgtcagga
     1081 cattgttgga gccgaaatcc gcgtgcacga ggtgccggac ttcggggcag tcctcggccc
     1141 aaagcatcag ctcatcgaga gcctgcgcga cggacgcact gacggtgtcg tccatcacag
     1201 tttgccagtg atacacatgg ggatcagcaa tcgcgcatat gaaatcacgc catgtagtgt
     1261 attgaccgat tccttgcggt ccgaatgggc cgaacccgct cgtctggcta agatcggccg
     1321 cagcgatcgc atccatagcc tccgcgaccg gctgaagaac agcgggcagt tcggtttcag
     1381 gcaggtcttg caacgtgaca ccctgtgcac ggcgggagat gcaataggtc aggctctcgc
     1441 tgaactcccc aatgtcaagc acttccggaa tcgggagcgc ggccgatgca aagtgccgat
     1501 aaacataacg atctttgtag aaaccatcgg cgcagctatt tacccgcagg acatatccac
     1561 gccctcctac atcgaagctg aaagcacgag attcttcgcc ctccgagagc tgcatcaggt
     1621 cggagacgct gtcgaacttt tcgatcagaa acttctcgac agacgtcgcg gtgagttcag
     1681 gctttttcat agggatcagc ttgggctgtc ctctccaaat gaaatgaact tccttatata
     1741 gaggaagggt cttgcgaagg atagtgggat tgtgcgtcat cccttacgtc agtggagatg
     1801 tcacatcaat ccacttgctt tgaagacgtg gttggaacgt cttctttttc cacgatgctc
     1861 ctcgtgggtg ggggtccatc tttgggacca ctgtcggcag aggcatcttg aatgatagcc
     1921 tttcctttat cgcaatgatg gcatttgtag gagccacctt ccttttctac tgtcctttcg
     1981 atgaagtgac agatagctgg gcaatggaat ccgaggaggt ttcccgaaat taccctttgt
     2041 tgaaaagtct caatagccct ttggtcttct gagactgtat ctttgacatt tttggagtag
     2101 gggtacgata acattaacgt ttacaatttc gcgccattcg ccattcaggc tgcgcaactg
     2161 ttgggaaggg cgatcggtgc gggcctcttc gctattacgc cagctggcga aagggggatg
     2221 tgctgcaagg cgattaagtt gggtaacgcc agggttttcc cagtcacgac gttgtaaaac
     2281 gacggccagt gaattgtaat acgactcact atagggcttg gaggaggaag aagaagagag
     2341 ttactgagaa gcttccttta tacgagagag atattaaacg aagtcgtatt tgttggatat
     2401 atgggccttt atgtattata cataagccca tttagttctt atctttgaca ggcccaatta
     2461 tatggacaca gcttgaagat ggtttagctg ctgcgaaaga cgagctccgg tctgatttct
     2521 cgttcttctg attgatagat cgctcggaac ttggaaagca gcgtaatcgg taaattctcg
     2581 atcatttctt caatttcgaa acattttcca attgtatatt gagaatctca aatcgaatta
     2641 ttgtttagat cttctctctt tattagtcta agaatggtaa tagtttctct ctagattggg
     2701 acggcacaaa gtttcagttc tccattctaa tcatttttta gaggctaatg ggtcaccttt
     2761 gaattatctc agaggcggaa ttgagtttaa agtttgtaac tttatcgtct tttgtattga
     2821 tggtgtctat ggcaaaggtg attaactgca aaggtatgca ttgtgtttta ttctgacttt
     2881 gtgtacattt gtgtttgatt gaaggtaggg agtggcaaag gtgattaact gcaaaggatt
     2941 tgagttttgg tgaggAatgg acacgtatgc cggcgcttat gatagacaat caagagaaag
     3001 agagaactct tctgccgcct ctccagctac acagagatct gccaacgagg ataaagctgc
     3061 tgatttacaa agagaggtag agagagatgg gggtaggttt agatttgtgg gtcatttctc
     3121 tgaggctcct ggtacatcag cctttggtac tgctgaacgg cctgaatttg aaagaatatt
     3181 aaatgagtgt cgggccggtc gactaaatat gataatagtt tatgatgtat ctaggttcag
     3241 tagactcaaa gttatggatg caattccgat cgtgagcgag ctacttgcac tcggtgttac
     3301 tatcgtaagt acacaagaag gtgtattcag gcagggtaat gtgatggacc ttatacacct
     3361 tattatgcga ctcgacgcta gccataaaga gtcatcactg aagagtgcta aaatcttgga
     3421 caccaagaac ctgcaaaggg agcttggagg ctatgtagga ggaaaagctc cgtatggttt
     3481 cgaactcgtg agtgagacaa aagagattac cagaaatggt aggatggtga acgtggttat
     3541 taataagcta gctcatagca caacccctct cacagggcct tttgagttcg aacctgacgt
     3601 tattagatgg tggtggagag agatcaaaac tcacaaacat cttccattta agccaggtag
     3661 ccaggctgct atccaccctg gatctatcac tgggctttgt aaaaggatgg atgctgacgc
     3721 agtgccaact cgaggggaaa caatcggtaa gaagactgca tcttccgctt gggatcccgc
     3781 tacagttatg agaatccttc gggatccgcg tattgctgga ttcgccgcag aagtcattta
     3841 taagaaaaaa cctgatggta ctcctactac aaaaatcgaa ggttatagga tccaaaggga
     3901 tcctattact ttgcgtccag ttgaattaga ctgtggaccg atcatcgaac ctgccgagtg
     3961 gtacgagttg caggcctggc ttgatggtag agggcgtgga aagggtttat ctcggggaca
     4021 ggcaattttg tcagcaatgg ataagcttta ttgtgagtgt ggggctgtta tgacatcaaa
     4081 acgtggagaa gagtcaatca aggattctta caggtgcaga cgtcgtaaag tggtggaccc
     4141 ttctgctcca ggacagcatg agggtacatg caacgtttct atggctgctc ttgataaatt
     4201 tgtggccgaa cgtattttca acaagattag acacgctgaa ggggatgagg aaactttagc
     4261 tcttctttgg gaggctgccc ggcgttttgg taagctaaca gaggcaccag aaaaaagtgg
     4321 cgaaagagct aatttggtag ccgaaagagc agacgccttg aatgcattgg aagaacttta
     4381 cgaagatagg gctgccggag catatgatgg accagttggt cggaagcatt tcaggaagca
     4441 acaagctgca ctaactttga gacagcaagg cgcagaggag cgactcgcag agcttgaggc
     4501 cgccgaggcc ccaaagcttc cactcgatca atggtttcct gaggatgccg acgctgatcc
     4561 tacaggtcca aagagctggt ggggaagagc tagcgtagac gataagagag tgtttgtggg
     4621 tctatttgtt gacaagattg tagttactaa gtccactacg ggtcgaggac agggcactcc
     4681 catcgaaaag agagccagta ttacctgggc aaagcctcca accgatgatg atgaagacga
     4741 tgcacaagat ggtaccgagg atgtggcagc ataataagct tagagactct tatcaagaat
     4801 cccatctctt gcttgctttt ttttgttgtc ttccctttga tagggtttgt ttttcttgtt
     4861 tcagtgactt tctatgttaa aagataatgt cagtaaaagg atttggtttt ctattattct
     4921 gaatcgatta cggaagattc ttgcttaatt ccaatctata caagtatcgt gaaataatga
     4981 ccgtttatgt gattaggaga cgtgtttcat taataaaata taagatcaat acattgttag
     5041 tagtgataaa ctatgtacaa attgtattga ttgtaaaaga aacacaatag gttccttttt
     5101 tctacaatat attgtgacag actctctgtt ttaacgaatg aattaaattt gtcaacgaaa
     5161 aaattaaaga atgatgtgat cactttgcac cttggttcat cttcagaggc ttctgcatgt
     5221 tccatgcatt gaggctctct acggtcacag gttgtgagcc gttgttaaag acaaacaaat
     5281 gcgctaccac agaatcaggg gataacgcag gaaagaacat gaaggccttg acaggatata
     5341 ttggcgggta aactaagtcg ctgtatgtgt ttgtttgaga tctcatgtga gcaaaaggcc
     5401 agcaaaaggc caggaaccgt aaaaaggccg cgttgctggc gtttttccat aggctccgcc
     5461 cccctgacga gcatcacaaa aatcgacgct caagtcagag gtggcgaaac ccgacaggac
     5521 tataaagata ccaggcgttt ccccctggaa gctccctcgt gcgctctcct gttccgaccc
     5581 tgccgcttac cggatacctg tccgcctttc tcccttcggg aagcgtggcg ctttctcata
     5641 gctcacgctg taggtatctc agttcggtgt aggtcgttcg ctccaagctg ggctgtgtgc
     5701 acgaaccccc cgttcagccc gaccgctgcg ccttatccgg taactatcgt cttgagtcca
     5761 acccggtaag acacgactta tcgccactgg cagcagccac tggtaacagg attagcagag
     5821 cgaggtatgt aggcggtgct acagagttct tgaagtggtg gcctaactac ggctacacta
     5881 gaagaacagt atttggtatc tgcgctctgc tgaagccagt taccttcgga agaagagttg
     5941 gtagctcttg atccggcaaa caaaccaccg ctggtagcgg tggttttttt gtttgcaagc
     6001 agcagattac gcgcagaaaa aaaggatctc aagaagatcc tttgatcttt tctacggggt
     6061 ctgacgctca gtggaacgaa aactcacgtt aagggatttt ggtcatgaga ttatcaaaaa
     6121 ggatcttcac ctagatcctt ttaaattaaa aatgaagttt taaatcaatc taaagtatat
     6181 atgtgtaaca ttggtctagt gattagaaaa actcatcgag catcaaatga aactgcaatt
     6241 tattcatatc aggattatca ataccatatt tttgaaaaag ccgtttctgt aatgaaggag
     6301 aaaactcacc gaggcagttc cataggatgg caagatcctg gtatcggtct gcgattccga
     6361 ctcgtccaac atcaatacaa cctattaatt tcccctcgtc aaaaataagg ttatcaagtg
     6421 agaaatcacc atgagtgacg actgaatccg gtgagaatgg caaaagttta tgcatttctt
     6481 tccagacttg ttcaacaggc cagccattac gctcgtcatc aaaatcactc gcatcaacca
     6541 aaccgttatt cattcgtgat tgcgcctgag cgagacgaaa tacgcgatcg ctgttaaaag
     6601 gacaattaca aacaggaatc gaatgcaacc ggcgcaggaa cactgccagc gcatcaacaa
     6661 tattttcacc tgaatcagga tattcttcta atacctggaa tgctgttttc cctgggatcg
     6721 cagtggtgag taaccatgca tcatcaggag tacggataaa atgcttgatg gtcggaagag
     6781 gcataaattc cgtcagccag tttagtctga ccatctcatc tgtaacaaca ttggcaacgc
     6841 tacctttgcc atgtttcaga aacaactctg gcgcatcggg cttcccatac aatcggtaga
     6901 ttgtcgcacc tgattgcccg acattatcgc gagcccattt atacccatat aaatcagcat
     6961 ccatgttgga atttaatcgc ggccttgagc aagacgtttc ccgttgaata tggctcataa
     7021 caccccttgt attactgttt atgtaagcag acagttttat tgttcatgat gatatatttt
     7081 tatcttgtgc aatgtaacat cagagatttt gagacacaac gtggctttgt tgaataaatc
     7141 gaacttttgc tgagttgaag gatcagatca cgcatcttcc cgacaacgca gaccgttccg
     7201 tggcaaagca aaagttcaaa atcaccaact ggtccaccta caacaaagct ctcatcaacc
     7261 gtggctccct cactttctgg ctggatgatg gggcgattca ggcgatcccc atccaacagc
     7321 ccgccgtcga gcgggctttt ttatccccgg aagcctgtgg atagagggta gttatccacg
     7381 tgaaaccgct aatgccccgc aaagccttga ttcacggggc tttccggccc gctccaaaaa
     7441 ctatccacgt gaaatcgcta atcagggtac gtgaaatcgc taatcggagt acgtgaaatc
     7501 gctaataagg tcacgtgaaa tcgctaatca aaaaggcacg tgagaacgct aatagccctt
     7561 tcagatcaac agcttgcaaa cacccctcgc tccggcaagt agttacagca agtagtatgt
     7621 tcaattagct
//
