# Supplementary material for: An integrase toolbox to record gene-expression during plant development
Source: bioRxiv preprint, doi:10.1101/2022.09.16.508262, version 2 (2022-09-26)
Supplement: Suppdata5 [file 508262_file05.zip › gb Files/L1P47 (pPP2AA3-PhiC31-NLS-t35S).gb]

LOCUS       L1_P47_-_pPP2AA3:PhiC31 7352 bp ds-DNA     circular     09-SEP-2022
DEFINITION  .
FEATURES             Location/Qualifiers
     misc_feature    265..287
                     /label="LB T-DNA repeat"
                     /ApEinfo_revcolor="#b1ff67"
                     /ApEinfo_fwdcolor="#b1ff67"
     primer_bind     292..317
                     /label=">pNL_oligo_248"
                     /ApEinfo_revcolor="#f58a5e"
                     /ApEinfo_fwdcolor="#f58a5e"
     polyA_signal    295..471
                     /label="CaMV poly(A) signal"
                     /ApEinfo_revcolor="#f58a5e"
                     /ApEinfo_fwdcolor="#f58a5e"
     primer_bind     404..425
                     /label=">pNL_oligo_1355"
                     /ApEinfo_revcolor="#84b0dc"
                     /ApEinfo_fwdcolor="#84b0dc"
     misc_feature    complement(501..676)
                     /label="CaMV terminator"
                     /ApEinfo_revcolor="#ffef86"
                     /ApEinfo_fwdcolor="#ffef86"
     CDS             complement(681..1706)
                     /label="hygromycin B phosphotransferase"
                     /ApEinfo_revcolor="#85dae9"
                     /ApEinfo_fwdcolor="#85dae9"
     primer_bind     1011..1030
                     /label=">pNL_oligo_2766"
                     /ApEinfo_revcolor="#85dae9"
                     /ApEinfo_fwdcolor="#85dae9"
     misc_feature    1122..1130
                     /label="DraIII"
                     /ApEinfo_revcolor="#85dae9"
                     /ApEinfo_fwdcolor="#85dae9"
     misc_feature    1415..1423
                     /label="DraIII"
                     /ApEinfo_revcolor="#faac61"
                     /ApEinfo_fwdcolor="#faac61"
     misc_feature    complement(1459..1478)
                     /label=">pNL_oligo_2767"
                     /ApEinfo_revcolor="#d6b295"
                     /ApEinfo_fwdcolor="#d6b295"
     primer_bind     1638..1661
                     /label=">pNL_oligo_2672"
                     /ApEinfo_revcolor="#75c6a9"
                     /ApEinfo_fwdcolor="#75c6a9"
     promoter        complement(1723..2068)
                     /label="CaMV 35S promoter"
                     /ApEinfo_revcolor="#0000ff"
                     /ApEinfo_fwdcolor="#0000ff"
     primer_bind     1754..1772
                     /label=">pNL_oligo_3106"
                     /ApEinfo_revcolor="#ff9ccd"
                     /ApEinfo_fwdcolor="#ff9ccd"
     misc_feature    complement(1816..1838)
                     /label=">pNL_oligo_1354"
                     /ApEinfo_revcolor="#f8d3a9"
                     /ApEinfo_fwdcolor="#f8d3a9"
     misc_feature    1838..1843
                     /label="BpiI"
                     /ApEinfo_revcolor="#9eafd2"
                     /ApEinfo_fwdcolor="#9eafd2"
     misc_feature    complement(1855..1860)
                     /label="BpiI"
                     /ApEinfo_revcolor="#f58a5e"
                     /ApEinfo_fwdcolor="#f58a5e"
     CDS             complement(2066..2332)
                     /label="LacZ-alpha fragment of beta-galactosidase"
                     /ApEinfo_revcolor="#85dae9"
                     /ApEinfo_fwdcolor="#85dae9"
     misc_feature    complement(2080..2085)
                     /label="BpiI"
                     /ApEinfo_revcolor="#84b0dc"
                     /ApEinfo_fwdcolor="#84b0dc"
     CDS             complement(2150..2218)
                     /label="LacZ alpha"
                     /ApEinfo_revcolor="#84b0dc"
                     /ApEinfo_fwdcolor="#84b0dc"
     primer_bind     2263..2283
                     /label=">pNL_oligo_2699"
                     /ApEinfo_revcolor="#ffef86"
                     /ApEinfo_fwdcolor="#ffef86"
     primer_bind     2263..2286
                     /label="M13F(-47)"
                     /ApEinfo_revcolor="#b1ff67"
                     /ApEinfo_fwdcolor="#b1ff67"
     primer_bind     2263..2286
                     /label=">pNL_oligo_2215"
                     /ApEinfo_revcolor="#c6c9d1"
                     /ApEinfo_fwdcolor="#c6c9d1"
     misc_feature    complement(2263..2286)
                     /label=">pNL_oligo_2216"
                     /ApEinfo_revcolor="#84b0dc"
                     /ApEinfo_fwdcolor="#84b0dc"
     misc_feature    complement(2265..2286)
                     /label=">pNL_oligo_3070"
                     /ApEinfo_revcolor="#85dae9"
                     /ApEinfo_fwdcolor="#85dae9"
     primer_bind     2269..2286
                     /label="M13F(-41)"
                     /ApEinfo_revcolor="#b1ff67"
                     /ApEinfo_fwdcolor="#b1ff67"
     primer_bind     2284..2306
                     /label=">pNL_oligo_552"
                     /ApEinfo_revcolor="#f8d3a9"
                     /ApEinfo_fwdcolor="#f8d3a9"
     primer_bind     2289..2306
                     /label="M13F(-21)"
                     /ApEinfo_revcolor="#b1ff67"
                     /ApEinfo_fwdcolor="#b1ff67"
     primer_bind     2290..2305
                     /label=">pNL_oligo_37"
                     /ApEinfo_revcolor="#b1ff67"
                     /ApEinfo_fwdcolor="#b1ff67"
     primer_bind     2290..2306
                     /label="M13 fwd"
                     /ApEinfo_revcolor="#b1ff67"
                     /ApEinfo_fwdcolor="#b1ff67"
     primer_bind     2299..2324
                     /label=">pNL_oligo_1548"
                     /ApEinfo_revcolor="#c6c9d1"
                     /ApEinfo_fwdcolor="#c6c9d1"
     promoter        2313..2331
                     /label="T7 promoter"
                     /ApEinfo_revcolor="#0000ff"
                     /ApEinfo_fwdcolor="#0000ff"
     primer_bind     2313..2331
                     /label=">pNL_oligo_3104"
                     /ApEinfo_revcolor="#85dae9"
                     /ApEinfo_fwdcolor="#85dae9"
     primer_bind     2313..2332
                     /label="T7"
                     /ApEinfo_revcolor="#b1ff67"
                     /ApEinfo_fwdcolor="#b1ff67"
     primer_bind     2314..2330
                     /label=">pNL_oligo_16"
                     /ApEinfo_revcolor="#d6b295"
                     /ApEinfo_fwdcolor="#d6b295"
     misc_feature    complement(2319..2332)
                     /label=">pNL_oligo_1583"
                     /ApEinfo_revcolor="#84b0dc"
                     /ApEinfo_fwdcolor="#84b0dc"
     misc_feature    complement(2319..2332)
                     /label=">pNL_oligo_2086"
                     /ApEinfo_revcolor="#b7e6d7"
                     /ApEinfo_fwdcolor="#b7e6d7"
     misc_feature    2340..2971
                     /label="Mutated pPP2AA3"
                     /ApEinfo_revcolor="#85dae9"
                     /ApEinfo_fwdcolor="#85dae9"
     misc_feature    2973..2973
                     /label="GG1"
                     /ApEinfo_revcolor="#ff9ccd"
                     /ApEinfo_fwdcolor="#ff9ccd"
     CDS             2976..4811
                     /label="PhiC31plant-NLS stop without start CDS"
                     /ApEinfo_revcolor="#f58a5e"
                     /ApEinfo_fwdcolor="#f58a5e"
     terminator      4816..5019
                     /label="35S ter"
                     /ApEinfo_revcolor="#faac61"
                     /ApEinfo_fwdcolor="#faac61"
     source          5026..2332
                     /label="source:synthetic DNA construct"
                     /ApEinfo_revcolor="#ff9ccd"
                     /ApEinfo_fwdcolor="#ff9ccd"
     misc_feature    complement(5046..5065)
                     /label=">pNL_oligo_513"
                     /ApEinfo_revcolor="#b7e6d7"
                     /ApEinfo_fwdcolor="#b7e6d7"
     misc_feature    complement(5054..5073)
                     /label=">pNL_oligo_514"
                     /ApEinfo_revcolor="#c6c9d1"
                     /ApEinfo_fwdcolor="#c6c9d1"
     misc_feature    5067..5091
                     /label="RB T-DNA repeat"
                     /ApEinfo_revcolor="#b1ff67"
                     /ApEinfo_fwdcolor="#b1ff67"
     misc_feature    complement(5067..5091)
                     /label=">pNL_oligo_3103"
                     /ApEinfo_revcolor="#f8d3a9"
                     /ApEinfo_fwdcolor="#f8d3a9"
     misc_feature    complement(5086..5136)
                     /label=">pNL_oligo_1763"
                     /ApEinfo_revcolor="#85dae9"
                     /ApEinfo_fwdcolor="#85dae9"
     primer_bind     5107..5142
                     /label=">pNL_oligo_1764"
                     /ApEinfo_revcolor="#84b0dc"
                     /ApEinfo_fwdcolor="#84b0dc"
     rep_origin      complement(5182..5770)
                     /label="ori"
                     /ApEinfo_revcolor="#666666"
                     /ApEinfo_fwdcolor="#666666"
     CDS             complement(5941..6756)
                     /label="aminoglycoside phosphotransferase"
                     /ApEinfo_revcolor="#85dae9"
                     /ApEinfo_fwdcolor="#85dae9"
     primer_bind     6342..6369
                     /label=">pNL_oligo_1293"
                     /ApEinfo_revcolor="#ff9ccd"
                     /ApEinfo_fwdcolor="#ff9ccd"
     misc_feature    complement(6342..6369)
                     /label=">pNL_oligo_1294"
                     /ApEinfo_revcolor="#ff9ccd"
                     /ApEinfo_fwdcolor="#ff9ccd"
     primer_bind     6347..6369
                     /label=">pNL_oligo_1590"
                     /ApEinfo_revcolor="#d6b295"
                     /ApEinfo_fwdcolor="#d6b295"
     primer_bind     6350..6370
                     /label=">pNL_oligo_1587"
                     /ApEinfo_revcolor="#c6c9d1"
                     /ApEinfo_fwdcolor="#c6c9d1"
     misc_feature    complement(6390..6426)
                     /label=">pNL_oligo_2197"
                     /ApEinfo_revcolor="#85dae9"
                     /ApEinfo_fwdcolor="#85dae9"
     misc_feature    6853..6861
                     /label="DraIII"
                     /ApEinfo_revcolor="#f8d3a9"
                     /ApEinfo_fwdcolor="#f8d3a9"
     primer_bind     6925..6944
                     /label=">pNL_oligo_1275"
                     /ApEinfo_revcolor="#b4abac"
                     /ApEinfo_fwdcolor="#b4abac"
     misc_feature    complement(6925..6944)
                     /label=">pNL_oligo_1276"
                     /ApEinfo_revcolor="#85dae9"
                     /ApEinfo_fwdcolor="#85dae9"
     rep_origin      7047..130
                     /label="pSa ori"
                     /ApEinfo_revcolor="#666666"
                     /ApEinfo_fwdcolor="#666666"
ORIGIN
        1 gtatgttcaa ttagcttttc aattatgaat atatatatca attattggtc gcccttggct
       61 tgtggacaat gcgctacgcg caccggctcc gcccgtggac aaccgcaagc ggttgcccac
      121 cgtcgagcgc cagcgccttt gcccacaacc cggcggccgg ccgcaacaga tcgttttata
      181 aatttttttt tttgaaaaag aaaaagcccg aaaggcggca acctctcggg cttctggatt
      241 tccgatcccc ggaattagag atcttggcag gatatattgt ggtgtaacgt tatcgatctg
      301 gattttagta ctggattttg gttttaggaa ttagaaattt tattgataga agtattttac
      361 aaatacaaat acatactaag ggtttcttat atgctcaaca catgagcgaa accctataag
      421 aaccctaatt tcccttatcg ggaaactact cacacattat ttatggagaa aatagagaga
      481 gatagatttg tagagagaga ctggtgattt cagcgtaccg aattaattct cccgcgacca
      541 gccgagcgag cttagcgaac tgtggacgag aactgtgcca ccaagcgtaa ggccgttctc
      601 tcgcatttgc cttgctaggc tcgcgcgagt tgctggctga ggcgttctcg aaatcagctc
      661 ttgttcggtc ggcatctact ctattccttt gccctcggac gagtgctggg gcgtcggttt
      721 ccactatcgg cgagtacttc tacacagcca tcggtccaga cggccgcgct tctgcgggcg
      781 atttgtgtac gcccgacagt cccggctccg gatcggacga ttgcgtcgca tcgaccctgc
      841 gcccaagctg catcatcgaa attgccgtca accaagctct gatagagttg gtcaagacca
      901 atgcggagca tatacgcccg gaggcgtggc gatcctgcaa gctccggatg cctccgctcg
      961 aagtagcgcg tctgctgctc catacaagcc aaccacggcc tccagaagaa gatgttggcg
     1021 acctcgtatt gggaatcccc gaacatcgcc tcgctccagt caatgaccgc tgttatgcgg
     1081 ccattgtccg tcaggacatt gttggagccg aaatccgcgt gcacgaggtg ccggacttcg
     1141 gggcagtcct cggcccaaag catcagctca tcgagagcct gcgcgacgga cgcactgacg
     1201 gtgtcgtcca tcacagtttg ccagtgatac acatggggat cagcaatcgc gcatatgaaa
     1261 tcacgccatg tagtgtattg accgattcct tgcggtccga atgggccgaa cccgctcgtc
     1321 tggctaagat cggccgcagc gatcgcatcc atagcctccg cgaccggctg aagaacagcg
     1381 ggcagttcgg tttcaggcag gtcttgcaac gtgacaccct gtgcacggcg ggagatgcaa
     1441 taggtcaggc tctcgctgaa ctccccaatg tcaagcactt ccggaatcgg gagcgcggcc
     1501 gatgcaaagt gccgataaac ataacgatct ttgtagaaac catcggcgca gctatttacc
     1561 cgcaggacat atccacgccc tcctacatcg aagctgaaag cacgagattc ttcgccctcc
     1621 gagagctgca tcaggtcgga gacgctgtcg aacttttcga tcagaaactt ctcgacagac
     1681 gtcgcggtga gttcaggctt tttcataggg atcagcttgg gctgtcctct ccaaatgaaa
     1741 tgaacttcct tatatagagg aagggtcttg cgaaggatag tgggattgtg cgtcatccct
     1801 tacgtcagtg gagatgtcac atcaatccac ttgctttgaa gacgtggttg gaacgtcttc
     1861 tttttccacg atgctcctcg tgggtggggg tccatctttg ggaccactgt cggcagaggc
     1921 atcttgaatg atagcctttc ctttatcgca atgatggcat ttgtaggagc caccttcctt
     1981 ttctactgtc ctttcgatga agtgacagat agctgggcaa tggaatccga ggaggtttcc
     2041 cgaaattacc ctttgttgaa aagtctcaat agccctttgg tcttctgaga ctgtatcttt
     2101 gacatttttg gagtaggggt acgataacat taacgtttac aatttcgcgc cattcgccat
     2161 tcaggctgcg caactgttgg gaagggcgat cggtgcgggc ctcttcgcta ttacgccagc
     2221 tggcgaaagg gggatgtgct gcaaggcgat taagttgggt aacgccaggg ttttcccagt
     2281 cacgacgttg taaaacgacg gccagtgaat tgtaatacga ctcactatag ggcttggagg
     2341 aggaagaaga agagagttac tgagaagctt cctttatacg agagagatat taaacgaagt
     2401 cgtatttgtt ggatatatgg gcctttatgt attatacata agcccattta gttcttatct
     2461 ttgacaggcc caattatatg gacacagctt gaagatggtt tagctgctgc gaaagacgag
     2521 ctccggtctg atttctcgtt cttctgattg atagatcgct cggaacttgg aaagcagcgt
     2581 aatcggtaaa ttctcgatca tttcttcaat ttcgaaacat tttccaattg tatattgaga
     2641 atctcaaatc gaattattgt ttagatcttc tctctttatt agtctaagaa tggtaatagt
     2701 ttctctctag attgggacgg cacaaagttt cagttctcca ttctaatcat tttttagagg
     2761 ctaatgggtc acctttgaat tatctcagag gcggaattga gtttaaagtt tgtaacttta
     2821 tcgtcttttg tattgatggt gtctatggca aaggtgatta actgcaaagg tatgcattgt
     2881 gttttattct gactttgtgt acatttgtgt ttgattgaag gtagggagtg gcaaaggtga
     2941 ttaactgcaa aggatttgag ttttggtgag gAatggacac gtatgccggc gcttatgata
     3001 gacaatcaag agaaagagag aactcttctg ccgcctctcc agctacacag agatctgcca
     3061 acgaggataa agctgctgat ttacaaagag aggtagagag agatgggggt aggtttagat
     3121 ttgtgggtca tttctctgag gctcctggta catcagcctt tggtactgct gaacggcctg
     3181 aatttgaaag aatattaaat gagtgtcggg ccggtcgact aaatatgata atagtttatg
     3241 atgtatctag gttcagtaga ctcaaagtta tggatgcaat tccgatcgtg agcgagctac
     3301 ttgcactcgg tgttactatc gtaagtacac aagaaggtgt attcaggcag ggtaatgtga
     3361 tggaccttat acaccttatt atgcgactcg acgctagcca taaagagtca tcactgaaga
     3421 gtgctaaaat cttggacacc aagaacctgc aaagggagct tggaggctat gtaggaggaa
     3481 aagctccgta tggtttcgaa ctcgtgagtg agacaaaaga gattaccaga aatggtagga
     3541 tggtgaacgt ggttattaat aagctagctc atagcacaac ccctctcaca gggccttttg
     3601 agttcgaacc tgacgttatt agatggtggt ggagagagat caaaactcac aaacatcttc
     3661 catttaagcc aggtagccag gctgctatcc accctggatc tatcactggg ctttgtaaaa
     3721 ggatggatgc tgacgcagtg ccaactcgag gggaaacaat cggtaagaag actgcatctt
     3781 ccgcttggga tcccgctaca gttatgagaa tccttcggga tccgcgtatt gctggattcg
     3841 ccgcagaagt catttataag aaaaaacctg atggtactcc tactacaaaa atcgaaggtt
     3901 ataggatcca aagggatcct attactttgc gtccagttga attagactgt ggaccgatca
     3961 tcgaacctgc cgagtggtac gagttgcagg cctggcttga tggtagaggg cgtggaaagg
     4021 gtttatctcg gggacaggca attttgtcag caatggataa gctttattgt gagtgtgggg
     4081 ctgttatgac atcaaaacgt ggagaagagt caatcaagga ttcttacagg tgcagacgtc
     4141 gtaaagtggt ggacccttct gctccaggac agcatgaggg tacatgcaac gtttctatgg
     4201 ctgctcttga taaatttgtg gccgaacgta ttttcaacaa gattagacac gctgaagggg
     4261 atgaggaaac tttagctctt ctttgggagg ctgcccggcg ttttggtaag ctaacagagg
     4321 caccagaaaa aagtggcgaa agagctaatt tggtagccga aagagcagac gccttgaatg
     4381 cattggaaga actttacgaa gatagggctg ccggagcata tgatggacca gttggtcgga
     4441 agcatttcag gaagcaacaa gctgcactaa ctttgagaca gcaaggcgca gaggagcgac
     4501 tcgcagagct tgaggccgcc gaggccccaa agcttccact cgatcaatgg tttcctgagg
     4561 atgccgacgc tgatcctaca ggtccaaaga gctggtgggg aagagctagc gtagacgata
     4621 agagagtgtt tgtgggtcta tttgttgaca agattgtagt tactaagtcc actacgggtc
     4681 gaggacaggg cactcccatc gaaaagagag ccagtattac ctgggcaaag cctccaaccg
     4741 atgatgatga agacgatgca caagatggta ccgaggatgt ggcagcacca aaaaaaaaga
     4801 ggaaggtgta agcttctcta gctagagtcg atcgacaagc tcgagtttct ccataataat
     4861 gtgtgagtag ttcccagata agggaattag ggttcctata gggtttcgct catgtgttga
     4921 gcatataaga aacccttagt atgtatttgt atttgtaaaa tacttctatc aataaaattt
     4981 ctaattccta aaaccaaaat ccagtactaa aatccagatc gctaccacag aatcagggga
     5041 taacgcagga aagaacatga aggccttgac aggatatatt ggcgggtaaa ctaagtcgct
     5101 gtatgtgttt gtttgagatc tcatgtgagc aaaaggccag caaaaggcca ggaaccgtaa
     5161 aaaggccgcg ttgctggcgt ttttccatag gctccgcccc cctgacgagc atcacaaaaa
     5221 tcgacgctca agtcagaggt ggcgaaaccc gacaggacta taaagatacc aggcgtttcc
     5281 ccctggaagc tccctcgtgc gctctcctgt tccgaccctg ccgcttaccg gatacctgtc
     5341 cgcctttctc ccttcgggaa gcgtggcgct ttctcatagc tcacgctgta ggtatctcag
     5401 ttcggtgtag gtcgttcgct ccaagctggg ctgtgtgcac gaaccccccg ttcagcccga
     5461 ccgctgcgcc ttatccggta actatcgtct tgagtccaac ccggtaagac acgacttatc
     5521 gccactggca gcagccactg gtaacaggat tagcagagcg aggtatgtag gcggtgctac
     5581 agagttcttg aagtggtggc ctaactacgg ctacactaga agaacagtat ttggtatctg
     5641 cgctctgctg aagccagtta ccttcggaag aagagttggt agctcttgat ccggcaaaca
     5701 aaccaccgct ggtagcggtg gtttttttgt ttgcaagcag cagattacgc gcagaaaaaa
     5761 aggatctcaa gaagatcctt tgatcttttc tacggggtct gacgctcagt ggaacgaaaa
     5821 ctcacgttaa gggattttgg tcatgagatt atcaaaaagg atcttcacct agatcctttt
     5881 aaattaaaaa tgaagtttta aatcaatcta aagtatatat gtgtaacatt ggtctagtga
     5941 ttagaaaaac tcatcgagca tcaaatgaaa ctgcaattta ttcatatcag gattatcaat
     6001 accatatttt tgaaaaagcc gtttctgtaa tgaaggagaa aactcaccga ggcagttcca
     6061 taggatggca agatcctggt atcggtctgc gattccgact cgtccaacat caatacaacc
     6121 tattaatttc ccctcgtcaa aaataaggtt atcaagtgag aaatcaccat gagtgacgac
     6181 tgaatccggt gagaatggca aaagtttatg catttctttc cagacttgtt caacaggcca
     6241 gccattacgc tcgtcatcaa aatcactcgc atcaaccaaa ccgttattca ttcgtgattg
     6301 cgcctgagcg agacgaaata cgcgatcgct gttaaaagga caattacaaa caggaatcga
     6361 atgcaaccgg cgcaggaaca ctgccagcgc atcaacaata ttttcacctg aatcaggata
     6421 ttcttctaat acctggaatg ctgttttccc tgggatcgca gtggtgagta accatgcatc
     6481 atcaggagta cggataaaat gcttgatggt cggaagaggc ataaattccg tcagccagtt
     6541 tagtctgacc atctcatctg taacaacatt ggcaacgcta cctttgccat gtttcagaaa
     6601 caactctggc gcatcgggct tcccatacaa tcggtagatt gtcgcacctg attgcccgac
     6661 attatcgcga gcccatttat acccatataa atcagcatcc atgttggaat ttaatcgcgg
     6721 ccttgagcaa gacgtttccc gttgaatatg gctcataaca ccccttgtat tactgtttat
     6781 gtaagcagac agttttattg ttcatgatga tatattttta tcttgtgcaa tgtaacatca
     6841 gagattttga gacacaacgt ggctttgttg aataaatcga acttttgctg agttgaagga
     6901 tcagatcacg catcttcccg acaacgcaga ccgttccgtg gcaaagcaaa agttcaaaat
     6961 caccaactgg tccacctaca acaaagctct catcaaccgt ggctccctca ctttctggct
     7021 ggatgatggg gcgattcagg cgatccccat ccaacagccc gccgtcgagc gggctttttt
     7081 atccccggaa gcctgtggat agagggtagt tatccacgtg aaaccgctaa tgccccgcaa
     7141 agccttgatt cacggggctt tccggcccgc tccaaaaact atccacgtga aatcgctaat
     7201 cagggtacgt gaaatcgcta atcggagtac gtgaaatcgc taataaggtc acgtgaaatc
     7261 gctaatcaaa aaggcacgtg agaacgctaa tagccctttc agatcaacag cttgcaaaca
     7321 cccctcgctc cggcaagtag ttacagcaag ta
//
