# Supplementary material for: An integrase toolbox to record gene-expression during plant development
Source: bioRxiv preprint, doi:10.1101/2022.09.16.508262, version 2 (2022-09-26)
Supplement: Suppdata5 [file 508262_file05.zip › gb Files/L1P63 (pUBQ10-PI-tUBQ1_p35S-IP-t35S).gb]

LOCUS       L1P63_pUBQ10-PI-tUBQ1_ 11124 bp ds-DNA     circular     19-NOV-2021
DEFINITION  .
FEATURES             Location/Qualifiers
     source          3..4661
                     /label="source:synthetic DNA construct"
                     /ApEinfo_revcolor="#ff9ccd"
                     /ApEinfo_fwdcolor="#ff9ccd"
     misc_feature    complement(23..42)
                     /label=">pNL_oligo_513"
                     /ApEinfo_revcolor="#b7e6d7"
                     /ApEinfo_fwdcolor="#b7e6d7"
     misc_feature    complement(31..50)
                     /label=">pNL_oligo_514"
                     /ApEinfo_revcolor="#c6c9d1"
                     /ApEinfo_fwdcolor="#c6c9d1"
     misc_feature    44..68
                     /label="RB T-DNA repeat"
                     /ApEinfo_revcolor="#b1ff67"
                     /ApEinfo_fwdcolor="#b1ff67"
     misc_feature    complement(44..68)
                     /label=">pNL_oligo_3103"
                     /ApEinfo_revcolor="#f8d3a9"
                     /ApEinfo_fwdcolor="#f8d3a9"
     misc_feature    complement(63..113)
                     /label=">pNL_oligo_1763"
                     /ApEinfo_revcolor="#85dae9"
                     /ApEinfo_fwdcolor="#85dae9"
     primer_bind     84..119
                     /label=">pNL_oligo_1764"
                     /ApEinfo_revcolor="#84b0dc"
                     /ApEinfo_fwdcolor="#84b0dc"
     rep_origin      complement(159..747)
                     /label="ori"
                     /ApEinfo_revcolor="#666666"
                     /ApEinfo_fwdcolor="#666666"
     CDS             complement(918..1733)
                     /label="aminoglycoside phosphotransferase"
                     /ApEinfo_revcolor="#85dae9"
                     /ApEinfo_fwdcolor="#85dae9"
     primer_bind     1319..1346
                     /label=">pNL_oligo_1293"
                     /ApEinfo_revcolor="#ff9ccd"
                     /ApEinfo_fwdcolor="#ff9ccd"
     misc_feature    complement(1319..1346)
                     /label=">pNL_oligo_1294"
                     /ApEinfo_revcolor="#ff9ccd"
                     /ApEinfo_fwdcolor="#ff9ccd"
     primer_bind     1324..1346
                     /label=">pNL_oligo_1590"
                     /ApEinfo_revcolor="#d6b295"
                     /ApEinfo_fwdcolor="#d6b295"
     primer_bind     1327..1347
                     /label=">pNL_oligo_1587"
                     /ApEinfo_revcolor="#c6c9d1"
                     /ApEinfo_fwdcolor="#c6c9d1"
     misc_feature    complement(1367..1403)
                     /label=">pNL_oligo_2197"
                     /ApEinfo_revcolor="#85dae9"
                     /ApEinfo_fwdcolor="#85dae9"
     misc_feature    1830..1838
                     /label="DraIII"
                     /ApEinfo_revcolor="#f8d3a9"
                     /ApEinfo_fwdcolor="#f8d3a9"
     primer_bind     1902..1921
                     /label=">pNL_oligo_1275"
                     /ApEinfo_revcolor="#b4abac"
                     /ApEinfo_fwdcolor="#b4abac"
     misc_feature    complement(1902..1921)
                     /label=">pNL_oligo_1276"
                     /ApEinfo_revcolor="#85dae9"
                     /ApEinfo_fwdcolor="#85dae9"
     rep_origin      2024..2459
                     /label="pSa ori"
                     /ApEinfo_revcolor="#666666"
                     /ApEinfo_fwdcolor="#666666"
     misc_feature    2594..2616
                     /label="LB T-DNA repeat"
                     /ApEinfo_revcolor="#b1ff67"
                     /ApEinfo_fwdcolor="#b1ff67"
     primer_bind     2621..2646
                     /label=">pNL_oligo_248"
                     /ApEinfo_revcolor="#f58a5e"
                     /ApEinfo_fwdcolor="#f58a5e"
     polyA_signal    2624..2800
                     /label="CaMV poly(A) signal"
                     /ApEinfo_revcolor="#f58a5e"
                     /ApEinfo_fwdcolor="#f58a5e"
     primer_bind     2733..2754
                     /label=">pNL_oligo_1355"
                     /ApEinfo_revcolor="#84b0dc"
                     /ApEinfo_fwdcolor="#84b0dc"
     misc_feature    complement(2830..3005)
                     /label="CaMV terminator"
                     /ApEinfo_revcolor="#ffef86"
                     /ApEinfo_fwdcolor="#ffef86"
     CDS             complement(3010..4035)
                     /label="hygromycin B phosphotransferase"
                     /ApEinfo_revcolor="#85dae9"
                     /ApEinfo_fwdcolor="#85dae9"
     primer_bind     3340..3359
                     /label=">pNL_oligo_2766"
                     /ApEinfo_revcolor="#85dae9"
                     /ApEinfo_fwdcolor="#85dae9"
     misc_feature    3451..3459
                     /label="DraIII"
                     /ApEinfo_revcolor="#85dae9"
                     /ApEinfo_fwdcolor="#85dae9"
     misc_feature    3744..3752
                     /label="DraIII"
                     /ApEinfo_revcolor="#faac61"
                     /ApEinfo_fwdcolor="#faac61"
     misc_feature    complement(3788..3807)
                     /label=">pNL_oligo_2767"
                     /ApEinfo_revcolor="#d6b295"
                     /ApEinfo_fwdcolor="#d6b295"
     primer_bind     3967..3990
                     /label=">pNL_oligo_2672"
                     /ApEinfo_revcolor="#75c6a9"
                     /ApEinfo_fwdcolor="#75c6a9"
     promoter        complement(4052..4397)
                     /label="CaMV 35S promoter"
                     /ApEinfo_revcolor="#0000ff"
                     /ApEinfo_fwdcolor="#0000ff"
     primer_bind     4083..4101
                     /label=">pNL_oligo_3106"
                     /ApEinfo_revcolor="#ff9ccd"
                     /ApEinfo_fwdcolor="#ff9ccd"
     misc_feature    complement(4145..4167)
                     /label=">pNL_oligo_1354"
                     /ApEinfo_revcolor="#f8d3a9"
                     /ApEinfo_fwdcolor="#f8d3a9"
     misc_feature    4167..4172
                     /label="BpiI"
                     /ApEinfo_revcolor="#9eafd2"
                     /ApEinfo_fwdcolor="#9eafd2"
     misc_feature    complement(4184..4189)
                     /label="BpiI"
                     /ApEinfo_revcolor="#f58a5e"
                     /ApEinfo_fwdcolor="#f58a5e"
     CDS             complement(4395..4661)
                     /label="LacZ-alpha fragment of beta-galactosidase"
                     /ApEinfo_revcolor="#85dae9"
                     /ApEinfo_fwdcolor="#85dae9"
     misc_feature    complement(4409..4414)
                     /label="BpiI"
                     /ApEinfo_revcolor="#84b0dc"
                     /ApEinfo_fwdcolor="#84b0dc"
     CDS             complement(4479..4547)
                     /label="LacZ alpha"
                     /ApEinfo_revcolor="#84b0dc"
                     /ApEinfo_fwdcolor="#84b0dc"
     primer_bind     4592..4612
                     /label=">pNL_oligo_2699"
                     /ApEinfo_revcolor="#ffef86"
                     /ApEinfo_fwdcolor="#ffef86"
     primer_bind     4592..4615
                     /label="M13F(-47)"
                     /ApEinfo_revcolor="#b1ff67"
                     /ApEinfo_fwdcolor="#b1ff67"
     primer_bind     4592..4615
                     /label=">pNL_oligo_2215"
                     /ApEinfo_revcolor="#c6c9d1"
                     /ApEinfo_fwdcolor="#c6c9d1"
     misc_feature    complement(4592..4615)
                     /label=">pNL_oligo_2216"
                     /ApEinfo_revcolor="#84b0dc"
                     /ApEinfo_fwdcolor="#84b0dc"
     misc_feature    complement(4594..4615)
                     /label=">pNL_oligo_3070"
                     /ApEinfo_revcolor="#85dae9"
                     /ApEinfo_fwdcolor="#85dae9"
     primer_bind     4598..4615
                     /label="M13F(-41)"
                     /ApEinfo_revcolor="#b1ff67"
                     /ApEinfo_fwdcolor="#b1ff67"
     primer_bind     4613..4635
                     /label=">pNL_oligo_552"
                     /ApEinfo_revcolor="#f8d3a9"
                     /ApEinfo_fwdcolor="#f8d3a9"
     primer_bind     4618..4635
                     /label="M13F(-21)"
                     /ApEinfo_revcolor="#b1ff67"
                     /ApEinfo_fwdcolor="#b1ff67"
     primer_bind     4619..4634
                     /label=">pNL_oligo_37"
                     /ApEinfo_revcolor="#b1ff67"
                     /ApEinfo_fwdcolor="#b1ff67"
     primer_bind     4619..4635
                     /label="M13 fwd"
                     /ApEinfo_revcolor="#b1ff67"
                     /ApEinfo_fwdcolor="#b1ff67"
     primer_bind     4628..4653
                     /label=">pNL_oligo_1548"
                     /ApEinfo_revcolor="#c6c9d1"
                     /ApEinfo_fwdcolor="#c6c9d1"
     promoter        4642..4660
                     /label="T7 promoter"
                     /ApEinfo_revcolor="#0000ff"
                     /ApEinfo_fwdcolor="#0000ff"
     primer_bind     4642..4660
                     /label=">pNL_oligo_3104"
                     /ApEinfo_revcolor="#85dae9"
                     /ApEinfo_fwdcolor="#85dae9"
     primer_bind     4642..4661
                     /label="T7"
                     /ApEinfo_revcolor="#b1ff67"
                     /ApEinfo_fwdcolor="#b1ff67"
     primer_bind     4643..4659
                     /label=">pNL_oligo_16"
                     /ApEinfo_revcolor="#d6b295"
                     /ApEinfo_fwdcolor="#d6b295"
     misc_feature    complement(4648..4661)
                     /label=">pNL_oligo_2086"
                     /ApEinfo_revcolor="#b7e6d7"
                     /ApEinfo_fwdcolor="#b7e6d7"
     misc_feature    complement(4648..4661)
                     /label=">pNL_oligo_1583"
                     /ApEinfo_revcolor="#84b0dc"
                     /ApEinfo_fwdcolor="#84b0dc"
     misc_feature    4669..6694
                     /label="pUBQ10"
                     /ApEinfo_revcolor="#f58a5e"
                     /ApEinfo_fwdcolor="#f58a5e"
     misc_feature    6696..6696
                     /label="GG1"
                     /ApEinfo_revcolor="#ff9ccd"
                     /ApEinfo_fwdcolor="#ff9ccd"
     misc_feature    6813..7712
                     /label="PhiC31-NLS-Cterm"
                     /ApEinfo_revcolor="#b1ff67"
                     /ApEinfo_fwdcolor="#b1ff67"
     misc_feature    7717..8216
                     /label="tUBQ1"
                     /ApEinfo_revcolor="#d59687"
                     /ApEinfo_fwdcolor="#d59687"
     misc_feature    8221..9562
                     /label="p35S"
                     /ApEinfo_revcolor="#ffef86"
                     /ApEinfo_fwdcolor="#ffef86"
     5'UTR           9579..9640
                     /label="Omega\leader"
                     /ApEinfo_revcolor="#85dae9"
                     /ApEinfo_fwdcolor="#85dae9"
     CDS             9653..10912
                     /label="PhiC31plant-NLS stop without start CDS"
                     /ApEinfo_revcolor="#f58a5e"
                     /ApEinfo_fwdcolor="#f58a5e"
     misc_feature    10574..10912
                     /label="DnaE-Npu"
                     /ApEinfo_revcolor="#ff9ccd"
                     /ApEinfo_fwdcolor="#ff9ccd"
     terminator      10917..11120
                     /label="35S ter"
                     /ApEinfo_revcolor="#faac61"
                     /ApEinfo_fwdcolor="#faac61"
ORIGIN
        1 accacagaat caggggataa cgcaggaaag aacatgaagg ccttgacagg atatattggc
       61 gggtaaacta agtcgctgta tgtgtttgtt tgagatctca tgtgagcaaa aggccagcaa
      121 aaggccagga accgtaaaaa ggccgcgttg ctggcgtttt tccataggct ccgcccccct
      181 gacgagcatc acaaaaatcg acgctcaagt cagaggtggc gaaacccgac aggactataa
      241 agataccagg cgtttccccc tggaagctcc ctcgtgcgct ctcctgttcc gaccctgccg
      301 cttaccggat acctgtccgc ctttctccct tcgggaagcg tggcgctttc tcatagctca
      361 cgctgtaggt atctcagttc ggtgtaggtc gttcgctcca agctgggctg tgtgcacgaa
      421 ccccccgttc agcccgaccg ctgcgcctta tccggtaact atcgtcttga gtccaacccg
      481 gtaagacacg acttatcgcc actggcagca gccactggta acaggattag cagagcgagg
      541 tatgtaggcg gtgctacaga gttcttgaag tggtggccta actacggcta cactagaaga
      601 acagtatttg gtatctgcgc tctgctgaag ccagttacct tcggaagaag agttggtagc
      661 tcttgatccg gcaaacaaac caccgctggt agcggtggtt tttttgtttg caagcagcag
      721 attacgcgca gaaaaaaagg atctcaagaa gatcctttga tcttttctac ggggtctgac
      781 gctcagtgga acgaaaactc acgttaaggg attttggtca tgagattatc aaaaaggatc
      841 ttcacctaga tccttttaaa ttaaaaatga agttttaaat caatctaaag tatatatgtg
      901 taacattggt ctagtgatta gaaaaactca tcgagcatca aatgaaactg caatttattc
      961 atatcaggat tatcaatacc atatttttga aaaagccgtt tctgtaatga aggagaaaac
     1021 tcaccgaggc agttccatag gatggcaaga tcctggtatc ggtctgcgat tccgactcgt
     1081 ccaacatcaa tacaacctat taatttcccc tcgtcaaaaa taaggttatc aagtgagaaa
     1141 tcaccatgag tgacgactga atccggtgag aatggcaaaa gtttatgcat ttctttccag
     1201 acttgttcaa caggccagcc attacgctcg tcatcaaaat cactcgcatc aaccaaaccg
     1261 ttattcattc gtgattgcgc ctgagcgaga cgaaatacgc gatcgctgtt aaaaggacaa
     1321 ttacaaacag gaatcgaatg caaccggcgc aggaacactg ccagcgcatc aacaatattt
     1381 tcacctgaat caggatattc ttctaatacc tggaatgctg ttttccctgg gatcgcagtg
     1441 gtgagtaacc atgcatcatc aggagtacgg ataaaatgct tgatggtcgg aagaggcata
     1501 aattccgtca gccagtttag tctgaccatc tcatctgtaa caacattggc aacgctacct
     1561 ttgccatgtt tcagaaacaa ctctggcgca tcgggcttcc catacaatcg gtagattgtc
     1621 gcacctgatt gcccgacatt atcgcgagcc catttatacc catataaatc agcatccatg
     1681 ttggaattta atcgcggcct tgagcaagac gtttcccgtt gaatatggct cataacaccc
     1741 cttgtattac tgtttatgta agcagacagt tttattgttc atgatgatat atttttatct
     1801 tgtgcaatgt aacatcagag attttgagac acaacgtggc tttgttgaat aaatcgaact
     1861 tttgctgagt tgaaggatca gatcacgcat cttcccgaca acgcagaccg ttccgtggca
     1921 aagcaaaagt tcaaaatcac caactggtcc acctacaaca aagctctcat caaccgtggc
     1981 tccctcactt tctggctgga tgatggggcg attcaggcga tccccatcca acagcccgcc
     2041 gtcgagcggg cttttttatc cccggaagcc tgtggataga gggtagttat ccacgtgaaa
     2101 ccgctaatgc cccgcaaagc cttgattcac ggggctttcc ggcccgctcc aaaaactatc
     2161 cacgtgaaat cgctaatcag ggtacgtgaa atcgctaatc ggagtacgtg aaatcgctaa
     2221 taaggtcacg tgaaatcgct aatcaaaaag gcacgtgaga acgctaatag ccctttcaga
     2281 tcaacagctt gcaaacaccc ctcgctccgg caagtagtta cagcaagtag tatgttcaat
     2341 tagcttttca attatgaata tatatatcaa ttattggtcg cccttggctt gtggacaatg
     2401 cgctacgcgc accggctccg cccgtggaca accgcaagcg gttgcccacc gtcgagcgcc
     2461 agcgcctttg cccacaaccc ggcggccggc cgcaacagat cgttttataa attttttttt
     2521 ttgaaaaaga aaaagcccga aaggcggcaa cctctcgggc ttctggattt ccgatccccg
     2581 gaattagaga tcttggcagg atatattgtg gtgtaacgtt atcgatctgg attttagtac
     2641 tggattttgg ttttaggaat tagaaatttt attgatagaa gtattttaca aatacaaata
     2701 catactaagg gtttcttata tgctcaacac atgagcgaaa ccctataaga accctaattt
     2761 cccttatcgg gaaactactc acacattatt tatggagaaa atagagagag atagatttgt
     2821 agagagagac tggtgatttc agcgtaccga attaattctc ccgcgaccag ccgagcgagc
     2881 ttagcgaact gtggacgaga actgtgccac caagcgtaag gccgttctct cgcatttgcc
     2941 ttgctaggct cgcgcgagtt gctggctgag gcgttctcga aatcagctct tgttcggtcg
     3001 gcatctactc tattcctttg ccctcggacg agtgctgggg cgtcggtttc cactatcggc
     3061 gagtacttct acacagccat cggtccagac ggccgcgctt ctgcgggcga tttgtgtacg
     3121 cccgacagtc ccggctccgg atcggacgat tgcgtcgcat cgaccctgcg cccaagctgc
     3181 atcatcgaaa ttgccgtcaa ccaagctctg atagagttgg tcaagaccaa tgcggagcat
     3241 atacgcccgg aggcgtggcg atcctgcaag ctccggatgc ctccgctcga agtagcgcgt
     3301 ctgctgctcc atacaagcca accacggcct ccagaagaag atgttggcga cctcgtattg
     3361 ggaatccccg aacatcgcct cgctccagtc aatgaccgct gttatgcggc cattgtccgt
     3421 caggacattg ttggagccga aatccgcgtg cacgaggtgc cggacttcgg ggcagtcctc
     3481 ggcccaaagc atcagctcat cgagagcctg cgcgacggac gcactgacgg tgtcgtccat
     3541 cacagtttgc cagtgataca catggggatc agcaatcgcg catatgaaat cacgccatgt
     3601 agtgtattga ccgattcctt gcggtccgaa tgggccgaac ccgctcgtct ggctaagatc
     3661 ggccgcagcg atcgcatcca tagcctccgc gaccggctga agaacagcgg gcagttcggt
     3721 ttcaggcagg tcttgcaacg tgacaccctg tgcacggcgg gagatgcaat aggtcaggct
     3781 ctcgctgaac tccccaatgt caagcacttc cggaatcggg agcgcggccg atgcaaagtg
     3841 ccgataaaca taacgatctt tgtagaaacc atcggcgcag ctatttaccc gcaggacata
     3901 tccacgccct cctacatcga agctgaaagc acgagattct tcgccctccg agagctgcat
     3961 caggtcggag acgctgtcga acttttcgat cagaaacttc tcgacagacg tcgcggtgag
     4021 ttcaggcttt ttcataggga tcagcttggg ctgtcctctc caaatgaaat gaacttcctt
     4081 atatagagga agggtcttgc gaaggatagt gggattgtgc gtcatccctt acgtcagtgg
     4141 agatgtcaca tcaatccact tgctttgaag acgtggttgg aacgtcttct ttttccacga
     4201 tgctcctcgt gggtgggggt ccatctttgg gaccactgtc ggcagaggca tcttgaatga
     4261 tagcctttcc tttatcgcaa tgatggcatt tgtaggagcc accttccttt tctactgtcc
     4321 tttcgatgaa gtgacagata gctgggcaat ggaatccgag gaggtttccc gaaattaccc
     4381 tttgttgaaa agtctcaata gccctttggt cttctgagac tgtatctttg acatttttgg
     4441 agtaggggta cgataacatt aacgtttaca atttcgcgcc attcgccatt caggctgcgc
     4501 aactgttggg aagggcgatc ggtgcgggcc tcttcgctat tacgccagct ggcgaaaggg
     4561 ggatgtgctg caaggcgatt aagttgggta acgccagggt tttcccagtc acgacgttgt
     4621 aaaacgacgg ccagtgaatt gtaatacgac tcactatagg gcttggagct caacaacaaa
     4681 ctttccattc acccatttat ggatacacag tctagctcaa cagagctttt aacccaaatt
     4741 ggtacaatag aatacaactt tagatcataa ttctcaaaag aaagagattc cttagctatt
     4801 ctatctgcca ctccatttcc ttctcggctt gtatgcacaa gcataaaatc ctcaaacttg
     4861 ctaagtagat actttatgtc ttggataatt ggattgagac ttgacaagca taactttcat
     4921 gtaaccaaag acacaagttg ctgagaatcc acctcaaaaa tgatcttcct ataattgaat
     4981 cgggataatg acagcacagc ccatctaaga gcctccactt ctacttccag cacgcttctt
     5041 acttttacca cagctcttgc acctaaccat aacaccttcc ctgtatgatc gcgaagcacc
     5101 caccctaagc cacattttaa tccttctgtt ggccatgccc catcaaagtt gcacttaacc
     5161 caagattgtg gtggagcttc ccatgtttct cgtctgtccc gacggtgttg tggttggtgc
     5221 tttccttaca ttctgagcct ctttccttct aatccactca tctgcatctt cttgtgtcct
     5281 tactaatacc tcattggttc caaattccct ccctttaagc accagctcgt ttctgttctt
     5341 ccacagcctc ccaagtatcc aagggactaa agcctccaca ttcttcagat caggatattc
     5401 ttgtttaaga tgttgaactc tatggaggtt tgtatgaact gatgatctag gaccggataa
     5461 gttcccttct tcatagcgaa cttattcaaa gaatgttttg tgtatcattc ttgttacatt
     5521 gttattaatg aaaaaatatt attggtcatt ggactgaaca cgagtgttaa atatggacca
     5581 ggccccaaat aagatccatt gatatatgaa ttaaataaca agaataaatc gagtcaccaa
     5641 accacttgcc ttttttaacg agacttgttc accaacttga tacaaaagtc attatcctat
     5701 gcaaatcaat aatcatacaa aaatatccaa taacactaaa aaattaaaag aaatggataa
     5761 tttcacaata tgttatacga taaagaagtt acttttccaa gaaattcact gattttataa
     5821 gcccacttgc attagataaa tggcaaaaaa aaacaaaaag gaaaagaaat aaagcacgaa
     5881 gaattctaga aaatacgaaa tacgcttcaa tgcagtggga cccacggttc aattattgcc
     5941 aattttcagc tccaccgtat atttaaaaaa taaaacgata atgctaaaaa aatataaatc
     6001 gtaacgatcg ttaaatctca acggctggat cttatgacga ccgttagaaa ttgtggttgt
     6061 cgacgagtca gtaataaacg gcgtcaaagt ggttgcagcc ggcacacacg agtcgtgttt
     6121 atcaactcaa agcacaaata cttttcctca acctaaaaat aaggcaatta gccaaaaaca
     6181 actttgcgtg taaacaacgc tcaatacacg tgtcatttta ttattagcta ttgcttcacc
     6241 gccttagctt tctcgtgacc tagtcgtcct cgtcttttct tcttcttctt ctataaaaca
     6301 atacccaaag agctcttctt cttcacaatt cagatttcaa tttctcaaaa tcttaaaaac
     6361 tttctctcaa ttctctctac cgtgatcaag gtaaatttct gtgttcctta ttctctcaaa
     6421 atcttcgatt ttgttttcgt tcgatcccaa tttcgtatat gttctttggt ttagattctg
     6481 ttaatcttag atcgaagacg attttctggg tttgatcgtt agatatcatc ttaattctcg
     6541 attagggttt catagatatc atccgatttg ttcaaataat ttgagttttg tcgaataatt
     6601 actcttcgat ttgtgatttc tatctagatc tggtgttagt ttctagtttg tgcgatcgaa
     6661 tttgtcgatt aatctgagtt tttctgatta acagAatgGT GAAAGTGATT GGCCGCCGCA
     6721 GCCTGGGCGT GCAGCGCATT TTTGATATTG GCCTGCGCCA GGATCATAAC TTTCTGCTGG
     6781 CGAACGGCGC GATTGCGGCG AACTGCTTTA ACagggatcc tattactttg cgtccagttg
     6841 aattagactg tggaccgatc atcgaacctg ccgagtggta cgagttgcag gcctggcttg
     6901 atggtagagg gcgtggaaag ggtttatctc ggggacaggc aattttgtca gcaatggata
     6961 agctttattg tgagtgtggg gctgttatga catcaaaacg tggagaagag tcaatcaagg
     7021 attcttacag gtgcagacgt cgtaaagtgg tggacccttc tgctccagga cagcatgagg
     7081 gtacatgcaa cgtttctatg gctgctcttg ataaatttgt ggccgaacgt attttcaaca
     7141 agattagaca cgctgaaggg gatgaggaaa ctttagctct tctttgggag gctgcccggc
     7201 gttttggtaa gctaacagag gcaccagaaa aaagtggcga aagagctaat ttggtagccg
     7261 aaagagcaga cgccttgaat gcattggaag aactttacga agatagggct gccggagcat
     7321 atgatggacc agttggtcgg aagcatttca ggaagcaaca agctgcacta actttgagac
     7381 agcaaggcgc agaggagcga ctcgcagagc ttgaggccgc cgaggcccca aagcttccac
     7441 tcgatcaatg gtttcctgag gatgccgacg ctgatcctac aggtccaaag agctggtggg
     7501 gaagagctag cgtagacgat aagagagtgt ttgtgggtct atttgttgac aagattgtag
     7561 ttactaagtc cactacgggt cgaggacagg gcactcccat cgaaaagaga gccagtatta
     7621 cctgggcaaa gcctccaacc gatgatgatg aagacgatgc acaagatggt accgaggatg
     7681 tggcagcacc aaaaaaaaag aggaaggtgt aagcttagag actcttatca agaatcccat
     7741 ctcttgcttg cttttttttg ttgtcttccc tttgataggg tttgtttttc ttgtttcagt
     7801 gactttctat gttaaaagat aatgtcagta aaaggatttg gttttctatt attctgaatc
     7861 gattacggaa gattcttgct taattccaat ctatacaagt atcgtgaaat aatgaccgtt
     7921 tatgtgatta ggagacgtgt ttcattaata aaatataaga tcaatacatt gttagtagtg
     7981 ataaactatg tacaaattgt attgattgta aaagaaacac aataggttcc ttttttctac
     8041 aatatattgt gacagactct ctgttttaac gaatgaatta aatttgtcaa cgaaaaaatt
     8101 aaagaatgat gtgatcactt tgcaccttgg ttcatcttca gaggcttctg catgttccat
     8161 gcattgaggc tctctacggt cacaggttgt gagccgttgt taaagacaaa caaatggctt
     8221 ggaggaattc caatcccaca aaaatctgag cttaacagca cagttgctcc tctcagagca
     8281 gaatcgggta ttcaacaccc tcatatcaac tactacgttg tgtataacgg tccacatgcc
     8341 ggtatatacg atgactgggg ttgtacaaag gcggcaacaa acggcgttcc cggagttgca
     8401 cacaagaaat ttgccactat tacagaggca agagcagcag ctgacgcgta cacaacaagt
     8461 cagcaaacag acaggttgaa cttcatcccc aaaggagaag ctcaactcaa gcccaagagc
     8521 tttgctaagg ccctaacaag cccaccaaag caaaaagccc actggctcac gctaggaacc
     8581 aaaaggccca gcagtgatcc agccccaaaa gagatctcct ttgccccgga gattacaatg
     8641 gacgatttcc tctatcttta cgatctagga aggaagttcg aaggtgaagg tgacgacact
     8701 atgttcacca ctgataatga gaaggttagc ctcttcaatt tcagaaagaa tgctgaccca
     8761 cagatggtta gagaggccta cgcagcaagt ctcatcaaga cgatctaccc gagtaacaat
     8821 ctccaggaga tcaaatacct tcccaagaag gttaaagatg cagtcaaaag attcaggact
     8881 aattgcatca agaacacaga gaaagacata tttctcaaga tcagaagtac tattccagta
     8941 tggacgattc aaggcttgct tcataaacca aggcaagtaa tagagattgg agtctctaaa
     9001 aaggtagttc ctactgaatc taaggccatg catggagtct aagattcaaa tcgaggatct
     9061 aacagaactc gccgtcaaga ctggcgaaca gttcatacag agtcttttac gactcaatga
     9121 caagaagaaa atcttcgtca acatggtgga gcacgacact ctggtctact ccaaaaatgt
     9181 caaagataca gtctcagaag atcaaagggc tattgagact tttcaacaaa ggataatttc
     9241 gggaaacctc ctcggattcc attgcccagc tatctgtcac ttcatcgaaa ggacagtaga
     9301 aaaggaaggt ggctcctaca aatgccatca ttgcgataaa ggaaaggcta tcattcaaga
     9361 tctctctgcc gacagtggtc ccaaagatgg acccccaccc acgaggagca tcgtggaaaa
     9421 agaagaggtt ccaaccacgt ctacaaagca agtggattga tgtgacatct ccactgacgt
     9481 aagggatgac gcacaatccc actatccttc gcaagaccct tcctctatat aaggaagttc
     9541 atttcatttg gagaggacac gctcgagtat aagagctcat ttttacaaca attaccaaca
     9601 acaacaaaca acaaacaaca ttacaattac atttacaatt atcgatacaa tggacacgta
     9661 tgccggcgct tatgatagac aatcaagaga aagagagaac tcttctgccg cctctccagc
     9721 tacacagaga tctgccaacg aggataaagc tgctgattta caaagagagg tagagagaga
     9781 tgggggtagg tttagatttg tgggtcattt ctctgaggct cctggtacat cagcctttgg
     9841 tactgctgaa cggcctgaat ttgaaagaat attaaatgag tgtcgggccg gtcgactaaa
     9901 tatgataata gtttatgatg tatctaggtt cagtagactc aaagttatgg atgcaattcc
     9961 gatcgtgagc gagctacttg cactcggtgt tactatcgta agtacacaag aaggtgtatt
    10021 caggcagggt aatgtgatgg accttataca ccttattatg cgactcgacg ctagccataa
    10081 agagtcatca ctgaagagtg ctaaaatctt ggacaccaag aacctgcaaa gggagcttgg
    10141 aggctatgta ggaggaaaag ctccgtatgg tttcgaactc gtgagtgaga caaaagagat
    10201 taccagaaat ggtaggatgg tgaacgtggt tattaataag ctagctcata gcacaacccc
    10261 tctcacaggg ccttttgagt tcgaacctga cgttattaga tggtggtgga gagagatcaa
    10321 aactcacaaa catcttccat ttaagccagg tagccaggct gctatccacc ctggatctat
    10381 cactgggctt tgtaaaagga tggatgctga cgcagtgcca actcgagggg aaacaatcgg
    10441 taagaagact gcatcttccg cttgggatcc cgctacagtt atgagaatcc ttcgggatcc
    10501 gcgtattgct ggattcgccg cagaagtcat ttataagaaa aaacctgatg gtactcctac
    10561 tacaaaaatc gaaTATTGCC TGAGCTATGA AACCGAAATT CTGACCGTGG AATATGGCAG
    10621 CCTGCCGATT GGCAAAATTG TGGAAAAACG CATTGAATGC ACCGTGTATA GCGTGGATAA
    10681 CAACGGCAAC ATTTATACCC AGCCGGTGGC GCAGTGGCAT GATCGCGGCG AACAGGAAGT
    10741 GTTTGAATAT TGCCTGGAAG ATGGCAGCCT GATTCGCGCG ACCAAAGATC ATAAATTTAT
    10801 GACCGTGGAT GGCCAGATGC TGCCGATTGA TGAAATTTTT GAACGCGAAC TGGATCTGAT
    10861 GCGCGTGGAT AACCTGCCGA ACACCAGCCA TCATCATCAT CATCATTAAT AAgcttctct
    10921 agctagagtc gatcgacaag ctcgagtttc tccataataa tgtgtgagta gttcccagat
    10981 aagggaatta gggttcctat agggtttcgc tcatgtgttg agcatataag aaacccttag
    11041 tatgtatttg tatttgtaaa atacttctat caataaaatt tctaattcct aaaaccaaaa
    11101 tccagtacta aaatccagat cgct
//
