# Supplementary material for: An integrase toolbox to record gene-expression during plant development
Source: bioRxiv preprint, doi:10.1101/2022.09.16.508262, version 2 (2022-09-26)
Supplement: Suppdata5 [file 508262_file05.zip › gb Files/L1P46 (pPP2AA3-PhiC31-t35S).gb]

LOCUS       L1_P46_-_pPP2AA3:PhiC3 10025 bp ds-DNA     circular     09-SEP-2022
DEFINITION  .
FEATURES             Location/Qualifiers
     misc_feature    264..286
                     /label="LB T-DNA repeat"
                     /ApEinfo_revcolor="#b1ff67"
                     /ApEinfo_fwdcolor="#b1ff67"
     primer_bind     291..316
                     /label=">pNL_oligo_248"
                     /ApEinfo_revcolor="#f58a5e"
                     /ApEinfo_fwdcolor="#f58a5e"
     polyA_signal    294..470
                     /label="CaMV poly(A) signal"
                     /ApEinfo_revcolor="#f58a5e"
                     /ApEinfo_fwdcolor="#f58a5e"
     primer_bind     403..424
                     /label=">pNL_oligo_1355"
                     /ApEinfo_revcolor="#84b0dc"
                     /ApEinfo_fwdcolor="#84b0dc"
     misc_feature    complement(500..675)
                     /label="CaMV terminator"
                     /ApEinfo_revcolor="#ffef86"
                     /ApEinfo_fwdcolor="#ffef86"
     CDS             complement(680..1705)
                     /label="hygromycin B phosphotransferase"
                     /ApEinfo_revcolor="#85dae9"
                     /ApEinfo_fwdcolor="#85dae9"
     primer_bind     1010..1029
                     /label=">pNL_oligo_2766"
                     /ApEinfo_revcolor="#85dae9"
                     /ApEinfo_fwdcolor="#85dae9"
     misc_feature    1121..1129
                     /label="DraIII"
                     /ApEinfo_revcolor="#85dae9"
                     /ApEinfo_fwdcolor="#85dae9"
     misc_feature    1414..1422
                     /label="DraIII"
                     /ApEinfo_revcolor="#faac61"
                     /ApEinfo_fwdcolor="#faac61"
     misc_feature    complement(1458..1477)
                     /label=">pNL_oligo_2767"
                     /ApEinfo_revcolor="#d6b295"
                     /ApEinfo_fwdcolor="#d6b295"
     primer_bind     1637..1660
                     /label=">pNL_oligo_2672"
                     /ApEinfo_revcolor="#75c6a9"
                     /ApEinfo_fwdcolor="#75c6a9"
     promoter        complement(1722..2067)
                     /label="CaMV 35S promoter"
                     /ApEinfo_revcolor="#0000ff"
                     /ApEinfo_fwdcolor="#0000ff"
     primer_bind     1753..1771
                     /label=">pNL_oligo_3106"
                     /ApEinfo_revcolor="#ff9ccd"
                     /ApEinfo_fwdcolor="#ff9ccd"
     misc_feature    complement(1815..1837)
                     /label=">pNL_oligo_1354"
                     /ApEinfo_revcolor="#f8d3a9"
                     /ApEinfo_fwdcolor="#f8d3a9"
     misc_feature    1837..1842
                     /label="BpiI"
                     /ApEinfo_revcolor="#9eafd2"
                     /ApEinfo_fwdcolor="#9eafd2"
     misc_feature    complement(1854..1859)
                     /label="BpiI"
                     /ApEinfo_revcolor="#f58a5e"
                     /ApEinfo_fwdcolor="#f58a5e"
     CDS             complement(2065..2331)
                     /label="LacZ-alpha fragment of beta-galactosidase"
                     /ApEinfo_revcolor="#85dae9"
                     /ApEinfo_fwdcolor="#85dae9"
     misc_feature    complement(2079..2084)
                     /label="BpiI"
                     /ApEinfo_revcolor="#84b0dc"
                     /ApEinfo_fwdcolor="#84b0dc"
     CDS             complement(2149..2217)
                     /label="LacZ alpha"
                     /ApEinfo_revcolor="#84b0dc"
                     /ApEinfo_fwdcolor="#84b0dc"
     primer_bind     2262..2282
                     /label=">pNL_oligo_2699"
                     /ApEinfo_revcolor="#ffef86"
                     /ApEinfo_fwdcolor="#ffef86"
     primer_bind     2262..2285
                     /label="M13F(-47)"
                     /ApEinfo_revcolor="#b1ff67"
                     /ApEinfo_fwdcolor="#b1ff67"
     primer_bind     2262..2285
                     /label=">pNL_oligo_2215"
                     /ApEinfo_revcolor="#c6c9d1"
                     /ApEinfo_fwdcolor="#c6c9d1"
     misc_feature    complement(2262..2285)
                     /label=">pNL_oligo_2216"
                     /ApEinfo_revcolor="#84b0dc"
                     /ApEinfo_fwdcolor="#84b0dc"
     misc_feature    complement(2264..2285)
                     /label=">pNL_oligo_3070"
                     /ApEinfo_revcolor="#85dae9"
                     /ApEinfo_fwdcolor="#85dae9"
     primer_bind     2268..2285
                     /label="M13F(-41)"
                     /ApEinfo_revcolor="#b1ff67"
                     /ApEinfo_fwdcolor="#b1ff67"
     primer_bind     2283..2305
                     /label=">pNL_oligo_552"
                     /ApEinfo_revcolor="#f8d3a9"
                     /ApEinfo_fwdcolor="#f8d3a9"
     primer_bind     2288..2305
                     /label="M13F(-21)"
                     /ApEinfo_revcolor="#b1ff67"
                     /ApEinfo_fwdcolor="#b1ff67"
     primer_bind     2289..2304
                     /label=">pNL_oligo_37"
                     /ApEinfo_revcolor="#b1ff67"
                     /ApEinfo_fwdcolor="#b1ff67"
     primer_bind     2289..2305
                     /label="M13 fwd"
                     /ApEinfo_revcolor="#b1ff67"
                     /ApEinfo_fwdcolor="#b1ff67"
     primer_bind     2298..2323
                     /label=">pNL_oligo_1548"
                     /ApEinfo_revcolor="#c6c9d1"
                     /ApEinfo_fwdcolor="#c6c9d1"
     promoter        2312..2330
                     /label="T7 promoter"
                     /ApEinfo_revcolor="#0000ff"
                     /ApEinfo_fwdcolor="#0000ff"
     primer_bind     2312..2330
                     /label=">pNL_oligo_3104"
                     /ApEinfo_revcolor="#85dae9"
                     /ApEinfo_fwdcolor="#85dae9"
     primer_bind     2312..2331
                     /label="T7"
                     /ApEinfo_revcolor="#b1ff67"
                     /ApEinfo_fwdcolor="#b1ff67"
     primer_bind     2313..2329
                     /label=">pNL_oligo_16"
                     /ApEinfo_revcolor="#d6b295"
                     /ApEinfo_fwdcolor="#d6b295"
     misc_feature    complement(2318..2331)
                     /label=">pNL_oligo_1583"
                     /ApEinfo_revcolor="#84b0dc"
                     /ApEinfo_fwdcolor="#84b0dc"
     misc_feature    complement(2318..2331)
                     /label=">pNL_oligo_2086"
                     /ApEinfo_revcolor="#b7e6d7"
                     /ApEinfo_fwdcolor="#b7e6d7"
     misc_feature    2339..2970
                     /label="Mutated pPP2AA3"
                     /ApEinfo_revcolor="#85dae9"
                     /ApEinfo_fwdcolor="#85dae9"
     misc_feature    2972..2972
                     /label="GG1"
                     /ApEinfo_revcolor="#ff9ccd"
                     /ApEinfo_fwdcolor="#ff9ccd"
     CDS             2975..4786
                     /label="PhiC31 integrase Plant without stop/start codon CDS"
                     /ApEinfo_revcolor="#f8d3a9"
                     /ApEinfo_fwdcolor="#f8d3a9"
     misc_feature    4787..4792
                     /label="Stop codon"
                     /ApEinfo_revcolor="#b1ff67"
                     /ApEinfo_fwdcolor="#b1ff67"
     terminator      4797..5000
                     /label="35S ter"
                     /ApEinfo_revcolor="#faac61"
                     /ApEinfo_fwdcolor="#faac61"
     primer          complement(4975..5046)
                     /label="oNL5591"
                     /note="sequence: taagcgTAAGAATAGTAATACAGGATCCGAATCGTTTCAGTTGCCTatctggattttagtactggattttgg"
                     /ApEinfo_revcolor="#b1ff67"
                     /ApEinfo_fwdcolor="#b1ff67"
     misc_feature    5001..5040
                     /label="spacer4"
                     /ApEinfo_revcolor="#75c6a9"
                     /ApEinfo_fwdcolor="#75c6a9"
     primer          5007..5071
                     /label="oNL5589"
                     /note="sequence: CTGAAACGATTCGGATCCTGTATTACTATTCTTAcgcttactccaaaaatgtcaaagatacagtc"
                     /ApEinfo_revcolor="#faac61"
                     /ApEinfo_fwdcolor="#faac61"
     promoter        5045..5771
                     /label="d35S"
                     /ApEinfo_revcolor="#f8d3a9"
                     /ApEinfo_fwdcolor="#f8d3a9"
     misc_feature    5047..5380
                     /label="P35S"
                     /ApEinfo_revcolor="#faac61"
                     /ApEinfo_fwdcolor="#faac61"
     primer_bind     5370..5395
                     /label="sJAB029"
                     /ApEinfo_revcolor="#6666ff"
                     /ApEinfo_fwdcolor="#6666ff"
     misc_feature    5386..5719
                     /label="P35S"
                     /ApEinfo_revcolor="#faac61"
                     /ApEinfo_fwdcolor="#faac61"
     CDS             5817..6678
                     /label="PIP2A"
                     /ApEinfo_revcolor="#104aff"
                     /ApEinfo_fwdcolor="#104aff"
     primer_bind     6231..6255
                     /label="sJAB006"
                     /ApEinfo_revcolor="#ad64fc"
                     /ApEinfo_fwdcolor="#ad64fc"
     CDS             6684..7397
                     /label="mCherry"
                     /ApEinfo_revcolor="#ff0000"
                     /ApEinfo_fwdcolor="#ff0000"
     primer_bind     7277..7302
                     /label="sJAB007"
                     /ApEinfo_revcolor="#6666ff"
                     /ApEinfo_fwdcolor="#6666ff"
     terminator      7421..7670
                     /label="nos\3'"
                     /ApEinfo_revcolor="#f58a5e"
                     /ApEinfo_fwdcolor="#f58a5e"
     primer_bind     7553..7579
                     /label="sJAB010"
                     /ApEinfo_revcolor="#6666ff"
                     /ApEinfo_fwdcolor="#6666ff"
     primer_bind     7614..7643
                     /label="sJAB011"
                     /ApEinfo_revcolor="#cc66ff"
                     /ApEinfo_fwdcolor="#cc66ff"
     primer          7646..7691
                     /label="oNL_5007"
                     /note="sequence: ggtgtcatctatgttactagatcggaccacagaatcaggggataac"
                     /ApEinfo_revcolor="#f58a5e"
                     /ApEinfo_fwdcolor="#f58a5e"
     primer          complement(7646..7691)
                     /label=5006
                     /note="sequence: gttatcccctgattctgtggtccgatctagtaacatagatgacacc"
                     /ApEinfo_revcolor="#f58a5e"
                     /ApEinfo_fwdcolor="#f58a5e"
     primer          7696..7716
                     /label="oNL_5007"
                     /note="sequence: ggtgtcatctatgttactagatcggaccacagaatcaggggataac"
                     /ApEinfo_revcolor="#f58a5e"
                     /ApEinfo_fwdcolor="#f58a5e"
     source          7698..2331
                     /label="source:synthetic DNA construct"
                     /ApEinfo_revcolor="#ff9ccd"
                     /ApEinfo_fwdcolor="#ff9ccd"
     misc_feature    complement(7718..7737)
                     /label=">pNL_oligo_513"
                     /ApEinfo_revcolor="#b7e6d7"
                     /ApEinfo_fwdcolor="#b7e6d7"
     misc_feature    complement(7726..7745)
                     /label=">pNL_oligo_514"
                     /ApEinfo_revcolor="#c6c9d1"
                     /ApEinfo_fwdcolor="#c6c9d1"
     misc_feature    7739..7763
                     /label="RB T-DNA repeat"
                     /ApEinfo_revcolor="#b1ff67"
                     /ApEinfo_fwdcolor="#b1ff67"
     misc_feature    complement(7739..7763)
                     /label=">pNL_oligo_3103"
                     /ApEinfo_revcolor="#f8d3a9"
                     /ApEinfo_fwdcolor="#f8d3a9"
     misc_feature    complement(7758..7808)
                     /label=">pNL_oligo_1763"
                     /ApEinfo_revcolor="#85dae9"
                     /ApEinfo_fwdcolor="#85dae9"
     primer_bind     7779..7814
                     /label=">pNL_oligo_1764"
                     /ApEinfo_revcolor="#84b0dc"
                     /ApEinfo_fwdcolor="#84b0dc"
     rep_origin      complement(7854..8442)
                     /label="ori"
                     /ApEinfo_revcolor="#666666"
                     /ApEinfo_fwdcolor="#666666"
     CDS             complement(8613..9428)
                     /label="aminoglycoside phosphotransferase"
                     /ApEinfo_revcolor="#85dae9"
                     /ApEinfo_fwdcolor="#85dae9"
     primer_bind     9014..9041
                     /label=">pNL_oligo_1293"
                     /ApEinfo_revcolor="#ff9ccd"
                     /ApEinfo_fwdcolor="#ff9ccd"
     misc_feature    complement(9014..9041)
                     /label=">pNL_oligo_1294"
                     /ApEinfo_revcolor="#ff9ccd"
                     /ApEinfo_fwdcolor="#ff9ccd"
     primer_bind     9019..9041
                     /label=">pNL_oligo_1590"
                     /ApEinfo_revcolor="#d6b295"
                     /ApEinfo_fwdcolor="#d6b295"
     primer_bind     9022..9042
                     /label=">pNL_oligo_1587"
                     /ApEinfo_revcolor="#c6c9d1"
                     /ApEinfo_fwdcolor="#c6c9d1"
     misc_feature    complement(9062..9098)
                     /label=">pNL_oligo_2197"
                     /ApEinfo_revcolor="#85dae9"
                     /ApEinfo_fwdcolor="#85dae9"
     misc_feature    9525..9533
                     /label="DraIII"
                     /ApEinfo_revcolor="#f8d3a9"
                     /ApEinfo_fwdcolor="#f8d3a9"
     primer_bind     9597..9616
                     /label=">pNL_oligo_1275"
                     /ApEinfo_revcolor="#b4abac"
                     /ApEinfo_fwdcolor="#b4abac"
     misc_feature    complement(9597..9616)
                     /label=">pNL_oligo_1276"
                     /ApEinfo_revcolor="#85dae9"
                     /ApEinfo_fwdcolor="#85dae9"
     rep_origin      9719..129
                     /label="pSa ori"
                     /ApEinfo_revcolor="#666666"
                     /ApEinfo_fwdcolor="#666666"
ORIGIN
        1 tatgttcaat tagcttttca attatgaata tatatatcaa ttattggtcg cccttggctt
       61 gtggacaatg cgctacgcgc accggctccg cccgtggaca accgcaagcg gttgcccacc
      121 gtcgagcgcc agcgcctttg cccacaaccc ggcggccggc cgcaacagat cgttttataa
      181 attttttttt ttgaaaaaga aaaagcccga aaggcggcaa cctctcgggc ttctggattt
      241 ccgatccccg gaattagaga tcttggcagg atatattgtg gtgtaacgtt atcgatctgg
      301 attttagtac tggattttgg ttttaggaat tagaaatttt attgatagaa gtattttaca
      361 aatacaaata catactaagg gtttcttata tgctcaacac atgagcgaaa ccctataaga
      421 accctaattt cccttatcgg gaaactactc acacattatt tatggagaaa atagagagag
      481 atagatttgt agagagagac tggtgatttc agcgtaccga attaattctc ccgcgaccag
      541 ccgagcgagc ttagcgaact gtggacgaga actgtgccac caagcgtaag gccgttctct
      601 cgcatttgcc ttgctaggct cgcgcgagtt gctggctgag gcgttctcga aatcagctct
      661 tgttcggtcg gcatctactc tattcctttg ccctcggacg agtgctgggg cgtcggtttc
      721 cactatcggc gagtacttct acacagccat cggtccagac ggccgcgctt ctgcgggcga
      781 tttgtgtacg cccgacagtc ccggctccgg atcggacgat tgcgtcgcat cgaccctgcg
      841 cccaagctgc atcatcgaaa ttgccgtcaa ccaagctctg atagagttgg tcaagaccaa
      901 tgcggagcat atacgcccgg aggcgtggcg atcctgcaag ctccggatgc ctccgctcga
      961 agtagcgcgt ctgctgctcc atacaagcca accacggcct ccagaagaag atgttggcga
     1021 cctcgtattg ggaatccccg aacatcgcct cgctccagtc aatgaccgct gttatgcggc
     1081 cattgtccgt caggacattg ttggagccga aatccgcgtg cacgaggtgc cggacttcgg
     1141 ggcagtcctc ggcccaaagc atcagctcat cgagagcctg cgcgacggac gcactgacgg
     1201 tgtcgtccat cacagtttgc cagtgataca catggggatc agcaatcgcg catatgaaat
     1261 cacgccatgt agtgtattga ccgattcctt gcggtccgaa tgggccgaac ccgctcgtct
     1321 ggctaagatc ggccgcagcg atcgcatcca tagcctccgc gaccggctga agaacagcgg
     1381 gcagttcggt ttcaggcagg tcttgcaacg tgacaccctg tgcacggcgg gagatgcaat
     1441 aggtcaggct ctcgctgaac tccccaatgt caagcacttc cggaatcggg agcgcggccg
     1501 atgcaaagtg ccgataaaca taacgatctt tgtagaaacc atcggcgcag ctatttaccc
     1561 gcaggacata tccacgccct cctacatcga agctgaaagc acgagattct tcgccctccg
     1621 agagctgcat caggtcggag acgctgtcga acttttcgat cagaaacttc tcgacagacg
     1681 tcgcggtgag ttcaggcttt ttcataggga tcagcttggg ctgtcctctc caaatgaaat
     1741 gaacttcctt atatagagga agggtcttgc gaaggatagt gggattgtgc gtcatccctt
     1801 acgtcagtgg agatgtcaca tcaatccact tgctttgaag acgtggttgg aacgtcttct
     1861 ttttccacga tgctcctcgt gggtgggggt ccatctttgg gaccactgtc ggcagaggca
     1921 tcttgaatga tagcctttcc tttatcgcaa tgatggcatt tgtaggagcc accttccttt
     1981 tctactgtcc tttcgatgaa gtgacagata gctgggcaat ggaatccgag gaggtttccc
     2041 gaaattaccc tttgttgaaa agtctcaata gccctttggt cttctgagac tgtatctttg
     2101 acatttttgg agtaggggta cgataacatt aacgtttaca atttcgcgcc attcgccatt
     2161 caggctgcgc aactgttggg aagggcgatc ggtgcgggcc tcttcgctat tacgccagct
     2221 ggcgaaaggg ggatgtgctg caaggcgatt aagttgggta acgccagggt tttcccagtc
     2281 acgacgttgt aaaacgacgg ccagtgaatt gtaatacgac tcactatagg gcttggagga
     2341 ggaagaagaa gagagttact gagaagcttc ctttatacga gagagatatt aaacgaagtc
     2401 gtatttgttg gatatatggg cctttatgta ttatacataa gcccatttag ttcttatctt
     2461 tgacaggccc aattatatgg acacagcttg aagatggttt agctgctgcg aaagacgagc
     2521 tccggtctga tttctcgttc ttctgattga tagatcgctc ggaacttgga aagcagcgta
     2581 atcggtaaat tctcgatcat ttcttcaatt tcgaaacatt ttccaattgt atattgagaa
     2641 tctcaaatcg aattattgtt tagatcttct ctctttatta gtctaagaat ggtaatagtt
     2701 tctctctaga ttgggacggc acaaagtttc agttctccat tctaatcatt ttttagaggc
     2761 taatgggtca cctttgaatt atctcagagg cggaattgag tttaaagttt gtaactttat
     2821 cgtcttttgt attgatggtg tctatggcaa aggtgattaa ctgcaaaggt atgcattgtg
     2881 ttttattctg actttgtgta catttgtgtt tgattgaagg tagggagtgg caaaggtgat
     2941 taactgcaaa ggatttgagt tttggtgagg Aatggacacg tatgccggcg cttatgatag
     3001 acaatcaaga gaaagagaga actcttctgc cgcctctcca gctacacaga gatctgccaa
     3061 cgaggataaa gctgctgatt tacaaagaga ggtagagaga gatgggggta ggtttagatt
     3121 tgtgggtcat ttctctgagg ctcctggtac atcagccttt ggtactgctg aacggcctga
     3181 atttgaaaga atattaaatg agtgtcgggc cggtcgacta aatatgataa tagtttatga
     3241 tgtatctagg ttcagtagac tcaaagttat ggatgcaatt ccgatcgtga gcgagctact
     3301 tgcactcggt gttactatcg taagtacaca agaaggtgta ttcaggcagg gtaatgtgat
     3361 ggaccttata caccttatta tgcgactcga cgctagccat aaagagtcat cactgaagag
     3421 tgctaaaatc ttggacacca agaacctgca aagggagctt ggaggctatg taggaggaaa
     3481 agctccgtat ggtttcgaac tcgtgagtga gacaaaagag attaccagaa atggtaggat
     3541 ggtgaacgtg gttattaata agctagctca tagcacaacc cctctcacag ggccttttga
     3601 gttcgaacct gacgttatta gatggtggtg gagagagatc aaaactcaca aacatcttcc
     3661 atttaagcca ggtagccagg ctgctatcca ccctggatct atcactgggc tttgtaaaag
     3721 gatggatgct gacgcagtgc caactcgagg ggaaacaatc ggtaagaaga ctgcatcttc
     3781 cgcttgggat cccgctacag ttatgagaat ccttcgggat ccgcgtattg ctggattcgc
     3841 cgcagaagtc atttataaga aaaaacctga tggtactcct actacaaaaa tcgaaggtta
     3901 taggatccaa agggatccta ttactttgcg tccagttgaa ttagactgtg gaccgatcat
     3961 cgaacctgcc gagtggtacg agttgcaggc ctggcttgat ggtagagggc gtggaaaggg
     4021 tttatctcgg ggacaggcaa ttttgtcagc aatggataag ctttattgtg agtgtggggc
     4081 tgttatgaca tcaaaacgtg gagaagagtc aatcaaggat tcttacaggt gcagacgtcg
     4141 taaagtggtg gacccttctg ctccaggaca gcatgagggt acatgcaacg tttctatggc
     4201 tgctcttgat aaatttgtgg ccgaacgtat tttcaacaag attagacacg ctgaagggga
     4261 tgaggaaact ttagctcttc tttgggaggc tgcccggcgt tttggtaagc taacagaggc
     4321 accagaaaaa agtggcgaaa gagctaattt ggtagccgaa agagcagacg ccttgaatgc
     4381 attggaagaa ctttacgaag atagggctgc cggagcatat gatggaccag ttggtcggaa
     4441 gcatttcagg aagcaacaag ctgcactaac tttgagacag caaggcgcag aggagcgact
     4501 cgcagagctt gaggccgccg aggccccaaa gcttccactc gatcaatggt ttcctgagga
     4561 tgccgacgct gatcctacag gtccaaagag ctggtgggga agagctagcg tagacgataa
     4621 gagagtgttt gtgggtctat ttgttgacaa gattgtagtt actaagtcca ctacgggtcg
     4681 aggacagggc actcccatcg aaaagagagc cagtattacc tgggcaaagc ctccaaccga
     4741 tgatgatgaa gacgatgcac aagatggtac cgaggatgtg gcagcataat aagcttctct
     4801 agctagagtc gatcgacaag ctcgagtttc tccataataa tgtgtgagta gttcccagat
     4861 aagggaatta gggttcctat agggtttcgc tcatgtgttg agcatataag aaacccttag
     4921 tatgtatttg tatttgtaaa atacttctat caataaaatt tctaattcct aaaaccaaaa
     4981 tccagtacta aaatccagat AGGCAACTGA AACGATTCGG ATCCTGTATT ACTATTCTTA
     5041 cgcttactcc aaaaatgtca aagatacagt ctcagaagac caaagggcta ttgagacttt
     5101 tcaacaaagg gtaatttcgg gaaacctcct cggattccat tgcccagcta tctgtcactt
     5161 catcgaaagg acagtagaaa aggaaggtgg ctcctacaaa tgccatcatt gcgataaagg
     5221 aaaggctatc attcaagatg cctctgccga cagtggtccc aaagatggac ccccacccac
     5281 gaggagcatc gtggaaaaag aagacgttcc aaccacgtct tcaaagcaag tggattgatg
     5341 tgacatctcc actgacgtaa gggatgacgc acaatcccac ccctactcca aaaatgtcaa
     5401 agatacagtc tcagaagacc aaagggctat tgagactttt caacaaaggg taatttcggg
     5461 aaacctcctc ggattccatt gcccagctat ctgtcacttc atcgaaagga cagtagaaaa
     5521 ggaaggtggc tcctacaaat gccatcattg cgataaagga aaggctatca ttcaagatgc
     5581 ctctgccgac agtggtccca aagatggacc cccacccacg aggagcatcg tggaaaaaga
     5641 agacgttcca accacgtctt caaagcaagt ggattgatgt gacatctcca ctgacgtaag
     5701 ggatgacgca caatcccact atccttcgca agacccttcc tctatataag gaagttcatt
     5761 tcatttggag aggacagccc agatcaacta gtcttaagtc cggagctagc tctagaatgg
     5821 caaaggatgt ggaagccgtt cccggagaag gatttcagac aagagactat caagatccgc
     5881 caccagctcc gtttattgat ggagcggagc taaagaagtg gtctttctac agagcagtta
     5941 tcgccgagtt cgtagccact ctcctcttct tatacatcac cgttttgaca gtcatcggtt
     6001 acaagattca gtccgatact gatgccggtg gagtagattg cggcggagtt ggaatcctcg
     6061 gtatcgcttg ggcctttggt ggtatgatct tcatcctcgt ctactgcacc gccggtatct
     6121 ctggtggtca cattaaccca gcggtgacat ttgggctatt cttggcacgt aaagtgtcgt
     6181 tacctagggc cctattgtac ataatcgctc agtgtttggg tgcgatttgt ggagttggtt
     6241 ttgtcaaagc cttccaaagc tcttactaca cccgttacgg aggtggagcc aactctctag
     6301 ccgatggcta cagcacaggg accggtttag ccgcagagat cattggtact ttcgttcttg
     6361 tctacactgt cttctctgct actgacccca aacgtagtgc tagagactcc cacgttccgg
     6421 tgttggcgcc acttccaatc ggatttgccg tgttcatggt acatttggct accattccca
     6481 ttaccggaac cggaattaac ccggcaagga gtttcggagc tgccgtaatc tacaacaaga
     6541 gcaagccatg ggatgaccac tggatatttt gggttggacc attcattgga gctgcgatag
     6601 ctgcattcta ccaccaattc gttctgagag cttcaggttc taagtctctc ggatcattca
     6661 gaagtgctgc caacgtcgga tccatggtga gcaagggcga ggaggataac atggccatca
     6721 tcaaggagtt catgcgcttc aaggtgcaca tggagggctc cgtgaacggc cacgagttcg
     6781 agatcgaggg cgagggcgag ggccgcccct acgagggcac ccagaccgcc aagctgaagg
     6841 tgaccaaggg tggccccctg cccttcgcct gggacatcct gtcccctcag ttcatgtacg
     6901 gctccaaggc ctacgtgaag caccccgccg acatccccga ctacttgaag ctgtccttcc
     6961 ccgagggctt caagtgggag cgcgtgatga acttcgagga cggcggcgtg gtgaccgtga
     7021 cccaggactc ctccctgcag gacggcgagt tcatctacaa ggtgaagctg cgcggcacca
     7081 acttcccctc cgacggcccc gtaatgcaga agaagaccat gggctgggag gcctcctccg
     7141 agcggatgta ccccgaggac ggcgccctga agggcgagat caagcagagg ctgaagctga
     7201 aggacggcgg ccactacgac gctgaggtca agaccaccta caaggccaag aagcccgtgc
     7261 agctgcccgg cgcctacaac gtcaacatca agttggacat cacctcccac aacgaggact
     7321 acaccatcgt ggaacagtac gaacgcgccg agggccgcca ctccaccggc ggcatggacg
     7381 agctgtacag atcttaaagc ggccgcccgg ctgcaGATCg ttcaaacatt tggcaataaa
     7441 gtttcttaag attgaatcct gttgccggtc ttgcgatgat tatcatataa tttctgttga
     7501 attacgttaa gcatgtaata attaacatgt aatgcatgac gttatttatg agatgggttt
     7561 ttatgattag agtcccgcaa ttatacattt aatacgcgat agaaaacaaa atatagcgcg
     7621 caaactagga taaattatcg cgcgcggtgt catctatgtt actagatcgg accacagaat
     7681 caggggataa ccgctaccac agaatcaggg gataacgcag gaaagaacat gaaggccttg
     7741 acaggatata ttggcgggta aactaagtcg ctgtatgtgt ttgtttgaga tctcatgtga
     7801 gcaaaaggcc agcaaaaggc caggaaccgt aaaaaggccg cgttgctggc gtttttccat
     7861 aggctccgcc cccctgacga gcatcacaaa aatcgacgct caagtcagag gtggcgaaac
     7921 ccgacaggac tataaagata ccaggcgttt ccccctggaa gctccctcgt gcgctctcct
     7981 gttccgaccc tgccgcttac cggatacctg tccgcctttc tcccttcggg aagcgtggcg
     8041 ctttctcata gctcacgctg taggtatctc agttcggtgt aggtcgttcg ctccaagctg
     8101 ggctgtgtgc acgaaccccc cgttcagccc gaccgctgcg ccttatccgg taactatcgt
     8161 cttgagtcca acccggtaag acacgactta tcgccactgg cagcagccac tggtaacagg
     8221 attagcagag cgaggtatgt aggcggtgct acagagttct tgaagtggtg gcctaactac
     8281 ggctacacta gaagaacagt atttggtatc tgcgctctgc tgaagccagt taccttcgga
     8341 agaagagttg gtagctcttg atccggcaaa caaaccaccg ctggtagcgg tggttttttt
     8401 gtttgcaagc agcagattac gcgcagaaaa aaaggatctc aagaagatcc tttgatcttt
     8461 tctacggggt ctgacgctca gtggaacgaa aactcacgtt aagggatttt ggtcatgaga
     8521 ttatcaaaaa ggatcttcac ctagatcctt ttaaattaaa aatgaagttt taaatcaatc
     8581 taaagtatat atgtgtaaca ttggtctagt gattagaaaa actcatcgag catcaaatga
     8641 aactgcaatt tattcatatc aggattatca ataccatatt tttgaaaaag ccgtttctgt
     8701 aatgaaggag aaaactcacc gaggcagttc cataggatgg caagatcctg gtatcggtct
     8761 gcgattccga ctcgtccaac atcaatacaa cctattaatt tcccctcgtc aaaaataagg
     8821 ttatcaagtg agaaatcacc atgagtgacg actgaatccg gtgagaatgg caaaagttta
     8881 tgcatttctt tccagacttg ttcaacaggc cagccattac gctcgtcatc aaaatcactc
     8941 gcatcaacca aaccgttatt cattcgtgat tgcgcctgag cgagacgaaa tacgcgatcg
     9001 ctgttaaaag gacaattaca aacaggaatc gaatgcaacc ggcgcaggaa cactgccagc
     9061 gcatcaacaa tattttcacc tgaatcagga tattcttcta atacctggaa tgctgttttc
     9121 cctgggatcg cagtggtgag taaccatgca tcatcaggag tacggataaa atgcttgatg
     9181 gtcggaagag gcataaattc cgtcagccag tttagtctga ccatctcatc tgtaacaaca
     9241 ttggcaacgc tacctttgcc atgtttcaga aacaactctg gcgcatcggg cttcccatac
     9301 aatcggtaga ttgtcgcacc tgattgcccg acattatcgc gagcccattt atacccatat
     9361 aaatcagcat ccatgttgga atttaatcgc ggccttgagc aagacgtttc ccgttgaata
     9421 tggctcataa caccccttgt attactgttt atgtaagcag acagttttat tgttcatgat
     9481 gatatatttt tatcttgtgc aatgtaacat cagagatttt gagacacaac gtggctttgt
     9541 tgaataaatc gaacttttgc tgagttgaag gatcagatca cgcatcttcc cgacaacgca
     9601 gaccgttccg tggcaaagca aaagttcaaa atcaccaact ggtccaccta caacaaagct
     9661 ctcatcaacc gtggctccct cactttctgg ctggatgatg gggcgattca ggcgatcccc
     9721 atccaacagc ccgccgtcga gcgggctttt ttatccccgg aagcctgtgg atagagggta
     9781 gttatccacg tgaaaccgct aatgccccgc aaagccttga ttcacggggc tttccggccc
     9841 gctccaaaaa ctatccacgt gaaatcgcta atcagggtac gtgaaatcgc taatcggagt
     9901 acgtgaaatc gctaataagg tcacgtgaaa tcgctaatca aaaaggcacg tgagaacgct
     9961 aatagccctt tcagatcaac agcttgcaaa cacccctcgc tccggcaagt agttacagca
    10021 agtag
//
