# Supplementary material for: An integrase toolbox to record gene-expression during plant development
Source: bioRxiv preprint, doi:10.1101/2022.09.16.508262, version 2 (2022-09-26)
Supplement: Suppdata5 [file 508262_file05.zip › gb Files/L1P16 (pUBQ10-PhiC31-tUBQ1).gb]

LOCUS       L1_P16:_pUBQ10:PhiC31:t 9024 bp ds-DNA     circular     09-SEP-2022
DEFINITION  .
FEATURES             Location/Qualifiers
     source          3..4661
                     /label="source:synthetic DNA construct"
                     /ApEinfo_revcolor="#ff9ccd"
                     /ApEinfo_fwdcolor="#ff9ccd"
     misc_feature    complement(23..42)
                     /label=">pNL_oligo_513"
                     /ApEinfo_revcolor="#b7e6d7"
                     /ApEinfo_fwdcolor="#b7e6d7"
     misc_feature    complement(31..50)
                     /label=">pNL_oligo_514"
                     /ApEinfo_revcolor="#c6c9d1"
                     /ApEinfo_fwdcolor="#c6c9d1"
     misc_feature    44..68
                     /label="RB T-DNA repeat"
                     /ApEinfo_revcolor="#b1ff67"
                     /ApEinfo_fwdcolor="#b1ff67"
     misc_feature    complement(44..68)
                     /label=">pNL_oligo_3103"
                     /ApEinfo_revcolor="#f8d3a9"
                     /ApEinfo_fwdcolor="#f8d3a9"
     misc_feature    complement(63..113)
                     /label=">pNL_oligo_1763"
                     /ApEinfo_revcolor="#85dae9"
                     /ApEinfo_fwdcolor="#85dae9"
     primer_bind     84..119
                     /label=">pNL_oligo_1764"
                     /ApEinfo_revcolor="#84b0dc"
                     /ApEinfo_fwdcolor="#84b0dc"
     rep_origin      complement(159..747)
                     /label="ori"
                     /ApEinfo_revcolor="#666666"
                     /ApEinfo_fwdcolor="#666666"
     CDS             complement(918..1733)
                     /label="aminoglycoside phosphotransferase"
                     /ApEinfo_revcolor="#85dae9"
                     /ApEinfo_fwdcolor="#85dae9"
     primer_bind     1319..1346
                     /label=">pNL_oligo_1293"
                     /ApEinfo_revcolor="#ff9ccd"
                     /ApEinfo_fwdcolor="#ff9ccd"
     misc_feature    complement(1319..1346)
                     /label=">pNL_oligo_1294"
                     /ApEinfo_revcolor="#ff9ccd"
                     /ApEinfo_fwdcolor="#ff9ccd"
     primer_bind     1324..1346
                     /label=">pNL_oligo_1590"
                     /ApEinfo_revcolor="#d6b295"
                     /ApEinfo_fwdcolor="#d6b295"
     primer_bind     1327..1347
                     /label=">pNL_oligo_1587"
                     /ApEinfo_revcolor="#c6c9d1"
                     /ApEinfo_fwdcolor="#c6c9d1"
     misc_feature    complement(1367..1403)
                     /label=">pNL_oligo_2197"
                     /ApEinfo_revcolor="#85dae9"
                     /ApEinfo_fwdcolor="#85dae9"
     misc_feature    1830..1838
                     /label="DraIII"
                     /ApEinfo_revcolor="#f8d3a9"
                     /ApEinfo_fwdcolor="#f8d3a9"
     primer_bind     1902..1921
                     /label=">pNL_oligo_1275"
                     /ApEinfo_revcolor="#b4abac"
                     /ApEinfo_fwdcolor="#b4abac"
     misc_feature    complement(1902..1921)
                     /label=">pNL_oligo_1276"
                     /ApEinfo_revcolor="#85dae9"
                     /ApEinfo_fwdcolor="#85dae9"
     rep_origin      2024..2459
                     /label="pSa ori"
                     /ApEinfo_revcolor="#666666"
                     /ApEinfo_fwdcolor="#666666"
     misc_feature    2594..2616
                     /label="LB T-DNA repeat"
                     /ApEinfo_revcolor="#b1ff67"
                     /ApEinfo_fwdcolor="#b1ff67"
     primer_bind     2621..2646
                     /label=">pNL_oligo_248"
                     /ApEinfo_revcolor="#f58a5e"
                     /ApEinfo_fwdcolor="#f58a5e"
     polyA_signal    2624..2800
                     /label="CaMV poly(A) signal"
                     /ApEinfo_revcolor="#f58a5e"
                     /ApEinfo_fwdcolor="#f58a5e"
     primer_bind     2733..2754
                     /label=">pNL_oligo_1355"
                     /ApEinfo_revcolor="#84b0dc"
                     /ApEinfo_fwdcolor="#84b0dc"
     misc_feature    complement(2830..3005)
                     /label="CaMV terminator"
                     /ApEinfo_revcolor="#ffef86"
                     /ApEinfo_fwdcolor="#ffef86"
     CDS             complement(3010..4035)
                     /label="hygromycin B phosphotransferase"
                     /ApEinfo_revcolor="#85dae9"
                     /ApEinfo_fwdcolor="#85dae9"
     primer_bind     3340..3359
                     /label=">pNL_oligo_2766"
                     /ApEinfo_revcolor="#85dae9"
                     /ApEinfo_fwdcolor="#85dae9"
     misc_feature    3451..3459
                     /label="DraIII"
                     /ApEinfo_revcolor="#85dae9"
                     /ApEinfo_fwdcolor="#85dae9"
     misc_feature    3744..3752
                     /label="DraIII"
                     /ApEinfo_revcolor="#faac61"
                     /ApEinfo_fwdcolor="#faac61"
     misc_feature    complement(3788..3807)
                     /label=">pNL_oligo_2767"
                     /ApEinfo_revcolor="#d6b295"
                     /ApEinfo_fwdcolor="#d6b295"
     primer_bind     3967..3990
                     /label=">pNL_oligo_2672"
                     /ApEinfo_revcolor="#75c6a9"
                     /ApEinfo_fwdcolor="#75c6a9"
     promoter        complement(4052..4397)
                     /label="CaMV 35S promoter"
                     /ApEinfo_revcolor="#0000ff"
                     /ApEinfo_fwdcolor="#0000ff"
     primer_bind     4083..4101
                     /label=">pNL_oligo_3106"
                     /ApEinfo_revcolor="#ff9ccd"
                     /ApEinfo_fwdcolor="#ff9ccd"
     misc_feature    complement(4145..4167)
                     /label=">pNL_oligo_1354"
                     /ApEinfo_revcolor="#f8d3a9"
                     /ApEinfo_fwdcolor="#f8d3a9"
     misc_feature    4167..4172
                     /label="BpiI"
                     /ApEinfo_revcolor="#9eafd2"
                     /ApEinfo_fwdcolor="#9eafd2"
     misc_feature    complement(4184..4189)
                     /label="BpiI"
                     /ApEinfo_revcolor="#f58a5e"
                     /ApEinfo_fwdcolor="#f58a5e"
     CDS             complement(4395..4661)
                     /label="LacZ-alpha fragment of beta-galactosidase"
                     /ApEinfo_revcolor="#85dae9"
                     /ApEinfo_fwdcolor="#85dae9"
     misc_feature    complement(4409..4414)
                     /label="BpiI"
                     /ApEinfo_revcolor="#84b0dc"
                     /ApEinfo_fwdcolor="#84b0dc"
     CDS             complement(4479..4547)
                     /label="LacZ alpha"
                     /ApEinfo_revcolor="#84b0dc"
                     /ApEinfo_fwdcolor="#84b0dc"
     primer_bind     4592..4612
                     /label=">pNL_oligo_2699"
                     /ApEinfo_revcolor="#ffef86"
                     /ApEinfo_fwdcolor="#ffef86"
     primer_bind     4592..4615
                     /label="M13F(-47)"
                     /ApEinfo_revcolor="#b1ff67"
                     /ApEinfo_fwdcolor="#b1ff67"
     primer_bind     4592..4615
                     /label=">pNL_oligo_2215"
                     /ApEinfo_revcolor="#c6c9d1"
                     /ApEinfo_fwdcolor="#c6c9d1"
     misc_feature    complement(4592..4615)
                     /label=">pNL_oligo_2216"
                     /ApEinfo_revcolor="#84b0dc"
                     /ApEinfo_fwdcolor="#84b0dc"
     misc_feature    complement(4594..4615)
                     /label=">pNL_oligo_3070"
                     /ApEinfo_revcolor="#85dae9"
                     /ApEinfo_fwdcolor="#85dae9"
     primer_bind     4598..4615
                     /label="M13F(-41)"
                     /ApEinfo_revcolor="#b1ff67"
                     /ApEinfo_fwdcolor="#b1ff67"
     primer_bind     4613..4635
                     /label=">pNL_oligo_552"
                     /ApEinfo_revcolor="#f8d3a9"
                     /ApEinfo_fwdcolor="#f8d3a9"
     primer_bind     4618..4635
                     /label="M13F(-21)"
                     /ApEinfo_revcolor="#b1ff67"
                     /ApEinfo_fwdcolor="#b1ff67"
     primer_bind     4619..4634
                     /label=">pNL_oligo_37"
                     /ApEinfo_revcolor="#b1ff67"
                     /ApEinfo_fwdcolor="#b1ff67"
     primer_bind     4619..4635
                     /label="M13 fwd"
                     /ApEinfo_revcolor="#b1ff67"
                     /ApEinfo_fwdcolor="#b1ff67"
     primer_bind     4628..4653
                     /label=">pNL_oligo_1548"
                     /ApEinfo_revcolor="#c6c9d1"
                     /ApEinfo_fwdcolor="#c6c9d1"
     promoter        4642..4660
                     /label="T7 promoter"
                     /ApEinfo_revcolor="#0000ff"
                     /ApEinfo_fwdcolor="#0000ff"
     primer_bind     4642..4660
                     /label=">pNL_oligo_3104"
                     /ApEinfo_revcolor="#85dae9"
                     /ApEinfo_fwdcolor="#85dae9"
     primer_bind     4642..4661
                     /label="T7"
                     /ApEinfo_revcolor="#b1ff67"
                     /ApEinfo_fwdcolor="#b1ff67"
     primer_bind     4643..4659
                     /label=">pNL_oligo_16"
                     /ApEinfo_revcolor="#d6b295"
                     /ApEinfo_fwdcolor="#d6b295"
     misc_feature    complement(4648..4661)
                     /label=">pNL_oligo_1583"
                     /ApEinfo_revcolor="#84b0dc"
                     /ApEinfo_fwdcolor="#84b0dc"
     misc_feature    complement(4648..4661)
                     /label=">pNL_oligo_2086"
                     /ApEinfo_revcolor="#b7e6d7"
                     /ApEinfo_fwdcolor="#b7e6d7"
     misc_feature    4669..6694
                     /label="pUBQ10"
                     /ApEinfo_revcolor="#f58a5e"
                     /ApEinfo_fwdcolor="#f58a5e"
     misc_feature    6696..6696
                     /label="GG1"
                     /ApEinfo_revcolor="#ff9ccd"
                     /ApEinfo_fwdcolor="#ff9ccd"
     CDS             6699..8510
                     /label="PhiC31 integrase Plant without stop/start codon CDS"
                     /ApEinfo_revcolor="#f8d3a9"
                     /ApEinfo_fwdcolor="#f8d3a9"
     misc_feature    8511..8516
                     /label="Stop codon"
                     /ApEinfo_revcolor="#b1ff67"
                     /ApEinfo_fwdcolor="#b1ff67"
     misc_feature    8521..9020
                     /label="tUBQ1"
                     /ApEinfo_revcolor="#d59687"
                     /ApEinfo_fwdcolor="#d59687"
ORIGIN
        1 accacagaat caggggataa cgcaggaaag aacatgaagg ccttgacagg atatattggc
       61 gggtaaacta agtcgctgta tgtgtttgtt tgagatctca tgtgagcaaa aggccagcaa
      121 aaggccagga accgtaaaaa ggccgcgttg ctggcgtttt tccataggct ccgcccccct
      181 gacgagcatc acaaaaatcg acgctcaagt cagaggtggc gaaacccgac aggactataa
      241 agataccagg cgtttccccc tggaagctcc ctcgtgcgct ctcctgttcc gaccctgccg
      301 cttaccggat acctgtccgc ctttctccct tcgggaagcg tggcgctttc tcatagctca
      361 cgctgtaggt atctcagttc ggtgtaggtc gttcgctcca agctgggctg tgtgcacgaa
      421 ccccccgttc agcccgaccg ctgcgcctta tccggtaact atcgtcttga gtccaacccg
      481 gtaagacacg acttatcgcc actggcagca gccactggta acaggattag cagagcgagg
      541 tatgtaggcg gtgctacaga gttcttgaag tggtggccta actacggcta cactagaaga
      601 acagtatttg gtatctgcgc tctgctgaag ccagttacct tcggaagaag agttggtagc
      661 tcttgatccg gcaaacaaac caccgctggt agcggtggtt tttttgtttg caagcagcag
      721 attacgcgca gaaaaaaagg atctcaagaa gatcctttga tcttttctac ggggtctgac
      781 gctcagtgga acgaaaactc acgttaaggg attttggtca tgagattatc aaaaaggatc
      841 ttcacctaga tccttttaaa ttaaaaatga agttttaaat caatctaaag tatatatgtg
      901 taacattggt ctagtgatta gaaaaactca tcgagcatca aatgaaactg caatttattc
      961 atatcaggat tatcaatacc atatttttga aaaagccgtt tctgtaatga aggagaaaac
     1021 tcaccgaggc agttccatag gatggcaaga tcctggtatc ggtctgcgat tccgactcgt
     1081 ccaacatcaa tacaacctat taatttcccc tcgtcaaaaa taaggttatc aagtgagaaa
     1141 tcaccatgag tgacgactga atccggtgag aatggcaaaa gtttatgcat ttctttccag
     1201 acttgttcaa caggccagcc attacgctcg tcatcaaaat cactcgcatc aaccaaaccg
     1261 ttattcattc gtgattgcgc ctgagcgaga cgaaatacgc gatcgctgtt aaaaggacaa
     1321 ttacaaacag gaatcgaatg caaccggcgc aggaacactg ccagcgcatc aacaatattt
     1381 tcacctgaat caggatattc ttctaatacc tggaatgctg ttttccctgg gatcgcagtg
     1441 gtgagtaacc atgcatcatc aggagtacgg ataaaatgct tgatggtcgg aagaggcata
     1501 aattccgtca gccagtttag tctgaccatc tcatctgtaa caacattggc aacgctacct
     1561 ttgccatgtt tcagaaacaa ctctggcgca tcgggcttcc catacaatcg gtagattgtc
     1621 gcacctgatt gcccgacatt atcgcgagcc catttatacc catataaatc agcatccatg
     1681 ttggaattta atcgcggcct tgagcaagac gtttcccgtt gaatatggct cataacaccc
     1741 cttgtattac tgtttatgta agcagacagt tttattgttc atgatgatat atttttatct
     1801 tgtgcaatgt aacatcagag attttgagac acaacgtggc tttgttgaat aaatcgaact
     1861 tttgctgagt tgaaggatca gatcacgcat cttcccgaca acgcagaccg ttccgtggca
     1921 aagcaaaagt tcaaaatcac caactggtcc acctacaaca aagctctcat caaccgtggc
     1981 tccctcactt tctggctgga tgatggggcg attcaggcga tccccatcca acagcccgcc
     2041 gtcgagcggg cttttttatc cccggaagcc tgtggataga gggtagttat ccacgtgaaa
     2101 ccgctaatgc cccgcaaagc cttgattcac ggggctttcc ggcccgctcc aaaaactatc
     2161 cacgtgaaat cgctaatcag ggtacgtgaa atcgctaatc ggagtacgtg aaatcgctaa
     2221 taaggtcacg tgaaatcgct aatcaaaaag gcacgtgaga acgctaatag ccctttcaga
     2281 tcaacagctt gcaaacaccc ctcgctccgg caagtagtta cagcaagtag tatgttcaat
     2341 tagcttttca attatgaata tatatatcaa ttattggtcg cccttggctt gtggacaatg
     2401 cgctacgcgc accggctccg cccgtggaca accgcaagcg gttgcccacc gtcgagcgcc
     2461 agcgcctttg cccacaaccc ggcggccggc cgcaacagat cgttttataa attttttttt
     2521 ttgaaaaaga aaaagcccga aaggcggcaa cctctcgggc ttctggattt ccgatccccg
     2581 gaattagaga tcttggcagg atatattgtg gtgtaacgtt atcgatctgg attttagtac
     2641 tggattttgg ttttaggaat tagaaatttt attgatagaa gtattttaca aatacaaata
     2701 catactaagg gtttcttata tgctcaacac atgagcgaaa ccctataaga accctaattt
     2761 cccttatcgg gaaactactc acacattatt tatggagaaa atagagagag atagatttgt
     2821 agagagagac tggtgatttc agcgtaccga attaattctc ccgcgaccag ccgagcgagc
     2881 ttagcgaact gtggacgaga actgtgccac caagcgtaag gccgttctct cgcatttgcc
     2941 ttgctaggct cgcgcgagtt gctggctgag gcgttctcga aatcagctct tgttcggtcg
     3001 gcatctactc tattcctttg ccctcggacg agtgctgggg cgtcggtttc cactatcggc
     3061 gagtacttct acacagccat cggtccagac ggccgcgctt ctgcgggcga tttgtgtacg
     3121 cccgacagtc ccggctccgg atcggacgat tgcgtcgcat cgaccctgcg cccaagctgc
     3181 atcatcgaaa ttgccgtcaa ccaagctctg atagagttgg tcaagaccaa tgcggagcat
     3241 atacgcccgg aggcgtggcg atcctgcaag ctccggatgc ctccgctcga agtagcgcgt
     3301 ctgctgctcc atacaagcca accacggcct ccagaagaag atgttggcga cctcgtattg
     3361 ggaatccccg aacatcgcct cgctccagtc aatgaccgct gttatgcggc cattgtccgt
     3421 caggacattg ttggagccga aatccgcgtg cacgaggtgc cggacttcgg ggcagtcctc
     3481 ggcccaaagc atcagctcat cgagagcctg cgcgacggac gcactgacgg tgtcgtccat
     3541 cacagtttgc cagtgataca catggggatc agcaatcgcg catatgaaat cacgccatgt
     3601 agtgtattga ccgattcctt gcggtccgaa tgggccgaac ccgctcgtct ggctaagatc
     3661 ggccgcagcg atcgcatcca tagcctccgc gaccggctga agaacagcgg gcagttcggt
     3721 ttcaggcagg tcttgcaacg tgacaccctg tgcacggcgg gagatgcaat aggtcaggct
     3781 ctcgctgaac tccccaatgt caagcacttc cggaatcggg agcgcggccg atgcaaagtg
     3841 ccgataaaca taacgatctt tgtagaaacc atcggcgcag ctatttaccc gcaggacata
     3901 tccacgccct cctacatcga agctgaaagc acgagattct tcgccctccg agagctgcat
     3961 caggtcggag acgctgtcga acttttcgat cagaaacttc tcgacagacg tcgcggtgag
     4021 ttcaggcttt ttcataggga tcagcttggg ctgtcctctc caaatgaaat gaacttcctt
     4081 atatagagga agggtcttgc gaaggatagt gggattgtgc gtcatccctt acgtcagtgg
     4141 agatgtcaca tcaatccact tgctttgaag acgtggttgg aacgtcttct ttttccacga
     4201 tgctcctcgt gggtgggggt ccatctttgg gaccactgtc ggcagaggca tcttgaatga
     4261 tagcctttcc tttatcgcaa tgatggcatt tgtaggagcc accttccttt tctactgtcc
     4321 tttcgatgaa gtgacagata gctgggcaat ggaatccgag gaggtttccc gaaattaccc
     4381 tttgttgaaa agtctcaata gccctttggt cttctgagac tgtatctttg acatttttgg
     4441 agtaggggta cgataacatt aacgtttaca atttcgcgcc attcgccatt caggctgcgc
     4501 aactgttggg aagggcgatc ggtgcgggcc tcttcgctat tacgccagct ggcgaaaggg
     4561 ggatgtgctg caaggcgatt aagttgggta acgccagggt tttcccagtc acgacgttgt
     4621 aaaacgacgg ccagtgaatt gtaatacgac tcactatagg gcttggagct caacaacaaa
     4681 ctttccattc acccatttat ggatacacag tctagctcaa cagagctttt aacccaaatt
     4741 ggtacaatag aatacaactt tagatcataa ttctcaaaag aaagagattc cttagctatt
     4801 ctatctgcca ctccatttcc ttctcggctt gtatgcacaa gcataaaatc ctcaaacttg
     4861 ctaagtagat actttatgtc ttggataatt ggattgagac ttgacaagca taactttcat
     4921 gtaaccaaag acacaagttg ctgagaatcc acctcaaaaa tgatcttcct ataattgaat
     4981 cgggataatg acagcacagc ccatctaaga gcctccactt ctacttccag cacgcttctt
     5041 acttttacca cagctcttgc acctaaccat aacaccttcc ctgtatgatc gcgaagcacc
     5101 caccctaagc cacattttaa tccttctgtt ggccatgccc catcaaagtt gcacttaacc
     5161 caagattgtg gtggagcttc ccatgtttct cgtctgtccc gacggtgttg tggttggtgc
     5221 tttccttaca ttctgagcct ctttccttct aatccactca tctgcatctt cttgtgtcct
     5281 tactaatacc tcattggttc caaattccct ccctttaagc accagctcgt ttctgttctt
     5341 ccacagcctc ccaagtatcc aagggactaa agcctccaca ttcttcagat caggatattc
     5401 ttgtttaaga tgttgaactc tatggaggtt tgtatgaact gatgatctag gaccggataa
     5461 gttcccttct tcatagcgaa cttattcaaa gaatgttttg tgtatcattc ttgttacatt
     5521 gttattaatg aaaaaatatt attggtcatt ggactgaaca cgagtgttaa atatggacca
     5581 ggccccaaat aagatccatt gatatatgaa ttaaataaca agaataaatc gagtcaccaa
     5641 accacttgcc ttttttaacg agacttgttc accaacttga tacaaaagtc attatcctat
     5701 gcaaatcaat aatcatacaa aaatatccaa taacactaaa aaattaaaag aaatggataa
     5761 tttcacaata tgttatacga taaagaagtt acttttccaa gaaattcact gattttataa
     5821 gcccacttgc attagataaa tggcaaaaaa aaacaaaaag gaaaagaaat aaagcacgaa
     5881 gaattctaga aaatacgaaa tacgcttcaa tgcagtggga cccacggttc aattattgcc
     5941 aattttcagc tccaccgtat atttaaaaaa taaaacgata atgctaaaaa aatataaatc
     6001 gtaacgatcg ttaaatctca acggctggat cttatgacga ccgttagaaa ttgtggttgt
     6061 cgacgagtca gtaataaacg gcgtcaaagt ggttgcagcc ggcacacacg agtcgtgttt
     6121 atcaactcaa agcacaaata cttttcctca acctaaaaat aaggcaatta gccaaaaaca
     6181 actttgcgtg taaacaacgc tcaatacacg tgtcatttta ttattagcta ttgcttcacc
     6241 gccttagctt tctcgtgacc tagtcgtcct cgtcttttct tcttcttctt ctataaaaca
     6301 atacccaaag agctcttctt cttcacaatt cagatttcaa tttctcaaaa tcttaaaaac
     6361 tttctctcaa ttctctctac cgtgatcaag gtaaatttct gtgttcctta ttctctcaaa
     6421 atcttcgatt ttgttttcgt tcgatcccaa tttcgtatat gttctttggt ttagattctg
     6481 ttaatcttag atcgaagacg attttctggg tttgatcgtt agatatcatc ttaattctcg
     6541 attagggttt catagatatc atccgatttg ttcaaataat ttgagttttg tcgaataatt
     6601 actcttcgat ttgtgatttc tatctagatc tggtgttagt ttctagtttg tgcgatcgaa
     6661 tttgtcgatt aatctgagtt tttctgatta acagAatgga cacgtatgcc ggcgcttatg
     6721 atagacaatc aagagaaaga gagaactctt ctgccgcctc tccagctaca cagagatctg
     6781 ccaacgagga taaagctgct gatttacaaa gagaggtaga gagagatggg ggtaggttta
     6841 gatttgtggg tcatttctct gaggctcctg gtacatcagc ctttggtact gctgaacggc
     6901 ctgaatttga aagaatatta aatgagtgtc gggccggtcg actaaatatg ataatagttt
     6961 atgatgtatc taggttcagt agactcaaag ttatggatgc aattccgatc gtgagcgagc
     7021 tacttgcact cggtgttact atcgtaagta cacaagaagg tgtattcagg cagggtaatg
     7081 tgatggacct tatacacctt attatgcgac tcgacgctag ccataaagag tcatcactga
     7141 agagtgctaa aatcttggac accaagaacc tgcaaaggga gcttggaggc tatgtaggag
     7201 gaaaagctcc gtatggtttc gaactcgtga gtgagacaaa agagattacc agaaatggta
     7261 ggatggtgaa cgtggttatt aataagctag ctcatagcac aacccctctc acagggcctt
     7321 ttgagttcga acctgacgtt attagatggt ggtggagaga gatcaaaact cacaaacatc
     7381 ttccatttaa gccaggtagc caggctgcta tccaccctgg atctatcact gggctttgta
     7441 aaaggatgga tgctgacgca gtgccaactc gaggggaaac aatcggtaag aagactgcat
     7501 cttccgcttg ggatcccgct acagttatga gaatccttcg ggatccgcgt attgctggat
     7561 tcgccgcaga agtcatttat aagaaaaaac ctgatggtac tcctactaca aaaatcgaag
     7621 gttataggat ccaaagggat cctattactt tgcgtccagt tgaattagac tgtggaccga
     7681 tcatcgaacc tgccgagtgg tacgagttgc aggcctggct tgatggtaga gggcgtggaa
     7741 agggtttatc tcggggacag gcaattttgt cagcaatgga taagctttat tgtgagtgtg
     7801 gggctgttat gacatcaaaa cgtggagaag agtcaatcaa ggattcttac aggtgcagac
     7861 gtcgtaaagt ggtggaccct tctgctccag gacagcatga gggtacatgc aacgtttcta
     7921 tggctgctct tgataaattt gtggccgaac gtattttcaa caagattaga cacgctgaag
     7981 gggatgagga aactttagct cttctttggg aggctgcccg gcgttttggt aagctaacag
     8041 aggcaccaga aaaaagtggc gaaagagcta atttggtagc cgaaagagca gacgccttga
     8101 atgcattgga agaactttac gaagataggg ctgccggagc atatgatgga ccagttggtc
     8161 ggaagcattt caggaagcaa caagctgcac taactttgag acagcaaggc gcagaggagc
     8221 gactcgcaga gcttgaggcc gccgaggccc caaagcttcc actcgatcaa tggtttcctg
     8281 aggatgccga cgctgatcct acaggtccaa agagctggtg gggaagagct agcgtagacg
     8341 ataagagagt gtttgtgggt ctatttgttg acaagattgt agttactaag tccactacgg
     8401 gtcgaggaca gggcactccc atcgaaaaga gagccagtat tacctgggca aagcctccaa
     8461 ccgatgatga tgaagacgat gcacaagatg gtaccgagga tgtggcagca taataagctt
     8521 agagactctt atcaagaatc ccatctcttg cttgcttttt tttgttgtct tccctttgat
     8581 agggtttgtt tttcttgttt cagtgacttt ctatgttaaa agataatgtc agtaaaagga
     8641 tttggttttc tattattctg aatcgattac ggaagattct tgcttaattc caatctatac
     8701 aagtatcgtg aaataatgac cgtttatgtg attaggagac gtgtttcatt aataaaatat
     8761 aagatcaata cattgttagt agtgataaac tatgtacaaa ttgtattgat tgtaaaagaa
     8821 acacaatagg ttcctttttt ctacaatata ttgtgacaga ctctctgttt taacgaatga
     8881 attaaatttg tcaacgaaaa aattaaagaa tgatgtgatc actttgcacc ttggttcatc
     8941 ttcagaggct tctgcatgtt ccatgcattg aggctctcta cggtcacagg ttgtgagccg
     9001 ttgttaaaga caaacaaatg cgct
//
