# Supplementary material for: An integrase toolbox to record gene-expression during plant development
Source: bioRxiv preprint, doi:10.1101/2022.09.16.508262, version 2 (2022-09-26)
Supplement: Suppdata5 [file 508262_file05.zip › gb Files/L1P17 (pUBQ10-PhiC31-NLS-tUBQ1).gb]

LOCUS       L1_P17:_pUBQ10:PhiC31-N 9042 bp ds-DNA     circular     09-SEP-2022
DEFINITION  .
FEATURES             Location/Qualifiers
     source          3..4661
                     /label="source:synthetic DNA construct"
                     /ApEinfo_revcolor="#ff9ccd"
                     /ApEinfo_fwdcolor="#ff9ccd"
     misc_feature    complement(23..42)
                     /label=">pNL_oligo_513"
                     /ApEinfo_revcolor="#b7e6d7"
                     /ApEinfo_fwdcolor="#b7e6d7"
     misc_feature    complement(31..50)
                     /label=">pNL_oligo_514"
                     /ApEinfo_revcolor="#c6c9d1"
                     /ApEinfo_fwdcolor="#c6c9d1"
     misc_feature    44..68
                     /label="RB T-DNA repeat"
                     /ApEinfo_revcolor="#b1ff67"
                     /ApEinfo_fwdcolor="#b1ff67"
     misc_feature    complement(44..68)
                     /label=">pNL_oligo_3103"
                     /ApEinfo_revcolor="#f8d3a9"
                     /ApEinfo_fwdcolor="#f8d3a9"
     misc_feature    complement(63..113)
                     /label=">pNL_oligo_1763"
                     /ApEinfo_revcolor="#85dae9"
                     /ApEinfo_fwdcolor="#85dae9"
     primer_bind     84..119
                     /label=">pNL_oligo_1764"
                     /ApEinfo_revcolor="#84b0dc"
                     /ApEinfo_fwdcolor="#84b0dc"
     rep_origin      complement(159..747)
                     /label="ori"
                     /ApEinfo_revcolor="#666666"
                     /ApEinfo_fwdcolor="#666666"
     CDS             complement(918..1733)
                     /label="aminoglycoside phosphotransferase"
                     /ApEinfo_revcolor="#85dae9"
                     /ApEinfo_fwdcolor="#85dae9"
     primer_bind     1319..1346
                     /label=">pNL_oligo_1293"
                     /ApEinfo_revcolor="#ff9ccd"
                     /ApEinfo_fwdcolor="#ff9ccd"
     misc_feature    complement(1319..1346)
                     /label=">pNL_oligo_1294"
                     /ApEinfo_revcolor="#ff9ccd"
                     /ApEinfo_fwdcolor="#ff9ccd"
     primer_bind     1324..1346
                     /label=">pNL_oligo_1590"
                     /ApEinfo_revcolor="#d6b295"
                     /ApEinfo_fwdcolor="#d6b295"
     primer_bind     1327..1347
                     /label=">pNL_oligo_1587"
                     /ApEinfo_revcolor="#c6c9d1"
                     /ApEinfo_fwdcolor="#c6c9d1"
     misc_feature    complement(1367..1403)
                     /label=">pNL_oligo_2197"
                     /ApEinfo_revcolor="#85dae9"
                     /ApEinfo_fwdcolor="#85dae9"
     misc_feature    1830..1838
                     /label="DraIII"
                     /ApEinfo_revcolor="#f8d3a9"
                     /ApEinfo_fwdcolor="#f8d3a9"
     primer_bind     1902..1921
                     /label=">pNL_oligo_1275"
                     /ApEinfo_revcolor="#b4abac"
                     /ApEinfo_fwdcolor="#b4abac"
     misc_feature    complement(1902..1921)
                     /label=">pNL_oligo_1276"
                     /ApEinfo_revcolor="#85dae9"
                     /ApEinfo_fwdcolor="#85dae9"
     rep_origin      2024..2459
                     /label="pSa ori"
                     /ApEinfo_revcolor="#666666"
                     /ApEinfo_fwdcolor="#666666"
     misc_feature    2594..2616
                     /label="LB T-DNA repeat"
                     /ApEinfo_revcolor="#b1ff67"
                     /ApEinfo_fwdcolor="#b1ff67"
     primer_bind     2621..2646
                     /label=">pNL_oligo_248"
                     /ApEinfo_revcolor="#f58a5e"
                     /ApEinfo_fwdcolor="#f58a5e"
     polyA_signal    2624..2800
                     /label="CaMV poly(A) signal"
                     /ApEinfo_revcolor="#f58a5e"
                     /ApEinfo_fwdcolor="#f58a5e"
     primer_bind     2733..2754
                     /label=">pNL_oligo_1355"
                     /ApEinfo_revcolor="#84b0dc"
                     /ApEinfo_fwdcolor="#84b0dc"
     misc_feature    complement(2830..3005)
                     /label="CaMV terminator"
                     /ApEinfo_revcolor="#ffef86"
                     /ApEinfo_fwdcolor="#ffef86"
     CDS             complement(3010..4035)
                     /label="hygromycin B phosphotransferase"
                     /ApEinfo_revcolor="#85dae9"
                     /ApEinfo_fwdcolor="#85dae9"
     primer_bind     3340..3359
                     /label=">pNL_oligo_2766"
                     /ApEinfo_revcolor="#85dae9"
                     /ApEinfo_fwdcolor="#85dae9"
     misc_feature    3451..3459
                     /label="DraIII"
                     /ApEinfo_revcolor="#85dae9"
                     /ApEinfo_fwdcolor="#85dae9"
     misc_feature    3744..3752
                     /label="DraIII"
                     /ApEinfo_revcolor="#faac61"
                     /ApEinfo_fwdcolor="#faac61"
     misc_feature    complement(3788..3807)
                     /label=">pNL_oligo_2767"
                     /ApEinfo_revcolor="#d6b295"
                     /ApEinfo_fwdcolor="#d6b295"
     primer_bind     3967..3990
                     /label=">pNL_oligo_2672"
                     /ApEinfo_revcolor="#75c6a9"
                     /ApEinfo_fwdcolor="#75c6a9"
     promoter        complement(4052..4397)
                     /label="CaMV 35S promoter"
                     /ApEinfo_revcolor="#0000ff"
                     /ApEinfo_fwdcolor="#0000ff"
     primer_bind     4083..4101
                     /label=">pNL_oligo_3106"
                     /ApEinfo_revcolor="#ff9ccd"
                     /ApEinfo_fwdcolor="#ff9ccd"
     misc_feature    complement(4145..4167)
                     /label=">pNL_oligo_1354"
                     /ApEinfo_revcolor="#f8d3a9"
                     /ApEinfo_fwdcolor="#f8d3a9"
     misc_feature    4167..4172
                     /label="BpiI"
                     /ApEinfo_revcolor="#9eafd2"
                     /ApEinfo_fwdcolor="#9eafd2"
     misc_feature    complement(4184..4189)
                     /label="BpiI"
                     /ApEinfo_revcolor="#f58a5e"
                     /ApEinfo_fwdcolor="#f58a5e"
     CDS             complement(4395..4661)
                     /label="LacZ-alpha fragment of beta-galactosidase"
                     /ApEinfo_revcolor="#85dae9"
                     /ApEinfo_fwdcolor="#85dae9"
     misc_feature    complement(4409..4414)
                     /label="BpiI"
                     /ApEinfo_revcolor="#84b0dc"
                     /ApEinfo_fwdcolor="#84b0dc"
     CDS             complement(4479..4547)
                     /label="LacZ alpha"
                     /ApEinfo_revcolor="#84b0dc"
                     /ApEinfo_fwdcolor="#84b0dc"
     primer_bind     4592..4612
                     /label=">pNL_oligo_2699"
                     /ApEinfo_revcolor="#ffef86"
                     /ApEinfo_fwdcolor="#ffef86"
     primer_bind     4592..4615
                     /label=">pNL_oligo_2215"
                     /ApEinfo_revcolor="#c6c9d1"
                     /ApEinfo_fwdcolor="#c6c9d1"
     primer_bind     4592..4615
                     /label="M13F(-47)"
                     /ApEinfo_revcolor="#b1ff67"
                     /ApEinfo_fwdcolor="#b1ff67"
     misc_feature    complement(4592..4615)
                     /label=">pNL_oligo_2216"
                     /ApEinfo_revcolor="#84b0dc"
                     /ApEinfo_fwdcolor="#84b0dc"
     misc_feature    complement(4594..4615)
                     /label=">pNL_oligo_3070"
                     /ApEinfo_revcolor="#85dae9"
                     /ApEinfo_fwdcolor="#85dae9"
     primer_bind     4598..4615
                     /label="M13F(-41)"
                     /ApEinfo_revcolor="#b1ff67"
                     /ApEinfo_fwdcolor="#b1ff67"
     primer_bind     4613..4635
                     /label=">pNL_oligo_552"
                     /ApEinfo_revcolor="#f8d3a9"
                     /ApEinfo_fwdcolor="#f8d3a9"
     primer_bind     4618..4635
                     /label="M13F(-21)"
                     /ApEinfo_revcolor="#b1ff67"
                     /ApEinfo_fwdcolor="#b1ff67"
     primer_bind     4619..4634
                     /label=">pNL_oligo_37"
                     /ApEinfo_revcolor="#b1ff67"
                     /ApEinfo_fwdcolor="#b1ff67"
     primer_bind     4619..4635
                     /label="M13 fwd"
                     /ApEinfo_revcolor="#b1ff67"
                     /ApEinfo_fwdcolor="#b1ff67"
     primer_bind     4628..4653
                     /label=">pNL_oligo_1548"
                     /ApEinfo_revcolor="#c6c9d1"
                     /ApEinfo_fwdcolor="#c6c9d1"
     primer_bind     4642..4660
                     /label=">pNL_oligo_3104"
                     /ApEinfo_revcolor="#85dae9"
                     /ApEinfo_fwdcolor="#85dae9"
     promoter        4642..4660
                     /label="T7 promoter"
                     /ApEinfo_revcolor="#0000ff"
                     /ApEinfo_fwdcolor="#0000ff"
     primer_bind     4642..4661
                     /label="T7"
                     /ApEinfo_revcolor="#b1ff67"
                     /ApEinfo_fwdcolor="#b1ff67"
     primer_bind     4643..4659
                     /label=">pNL_oligo_16"
                     /ApEinfo_revcolor="#d6b295"
                     /ApEinfo_fwdcolor="#d6b295"
     misc_feature    complement(4648..4661)
                     /label=">pNL_oligo_1583"
                     /ApEinfo_revcolor="#84b0dc"
                     /ApEinfo_fwdcolor="#84b0dc"
     misc_feature    complement(4648..4661)
                     /label=">pNL_oligo_2086"
                     /ApEinfo_revcolor="#b7e6d7"
                     /ApEinfo_fwdcolor="#b7e6d7"
     misc_feature    4669..6694
                     /label="pUBQ10"
                     /ApEinfo_revcolor="#f58a5e"
                     /ApEinfo_fwdcolor="#f58a5e"
     misc_feature    6696..6696
                     /label="GG1"
                     /ApEinfo_revcolor="#ff9ccd"
                     /ApEinfo_fwdcolor="#ff9ccd"
     CDS             6699..8534
                     /label="PhiC31plant-NLS stop without start CDS"
                     /ApEinfo_revcolor="#f58a5e"
                     /ApEinfo_fwdcolor="#f58a5e"
     misc_feature    8539..9038
                     /label="tUBQ1"
                     /ApEinfo_revcolor="#d59687"
                     /ApEinfo_fwdcolor="#d59687"
ORIGIN
        1 accacagaat caggggataa cgcaggaaag aacatgaagg ccttgacagg atatattggc
       61 gggtaaacta agtcgctgta tgtgtttgtt tgagatctca tgtgagcaaa aggccagcaa
      121 aaggccagga accgtaaaaa ggccgcgttg ctggcgtttt tccataggct ccgcccccct
      181 gacgagcatc acaaaaatcg acgctcaagt cagaggtggc gaaacccgac aggactataa
      241 agataccagg cgtttccccc tggaagctcc ctcgtgcgct ctcctgttcc gaccctgccg
      301 cttaccggat acctgtccgc ctttctccct tcgggaagcg tggcgctttc tcatagctca
      361 cgctgtaggt atctcagttc ggtgtaggtc gttcgctcca agctgggctg tgtgcacgaa
      421 ccccccgttc agcccgaccg ctgcgcctta tccggtaact atcgtcttga gtccaacccg
      481 gtaagacacg acttatcgcc actggcagca gccactggta acaggattag cagagcgagg
      541 tatgtaggcg gtgctacaga gttcttgaag tggtggccta actacggcta cactagaaga
      601 acagtatttg gtatctgcgc tctgctgaag ccagttacct tcggaagaag agttggtagc
      661 tcttgatccg gcaaacaaac caccgctggt agcggtggtt tttttgtttg caagcagcag
      721 attacgcgca gaaaaaaagg atctcaagaa gatcctttga tcttttctac ggggtctgac
      781 gctcagtgga acgaaaactc acgttaaggg attttggtca tgagattatc aaaaaggatc
      841 ttcacctaga tccttttaaa ttaaaaatga agttttaaat caatctaaag tatatatgtg
      901 taacattggt ctagtgatta gaaaaactca tcgagcatca aatgaaactg caatttattc
      961 atatcaggat tatcaatacc atatttttga aaaagccgtt tctgtaatga aggagaaaac
     1021 tcaccgaggc agttccatag gatggcaaga tcctggtatc ggtctgcgat tccgactcgt
     1081 ccaacatcaa tacaacctat taatttcccc tcgtcaaaaa taaggttatc aagtgagaaa
     1141 tcaccatgag tgacgactga atccggtgag aatggcaaaa gtttatgcat ttctttccag
     1201 acttgttcaa caggccagcc attacgctcg tcatcaaaat cactcgcatc aaccaaaccg
     1261 ttattcattc gtgattgcgc ctgagcgaga cgaaatacgc gatcgctgtt aaaaggacaa
     1321 ttacaaacag gaatcgaatg caaccggcgc aggaacactg ccagcgcatc aacaatattt
     1381 tcacctgaat caggatattc ttctaatacc tggaatgctg ttttccctgg gatcgcagtg
     1441 gtgagtaacc atgcatcatc aggagtacgg ataaaatgct tgatggtcgg aagaggcata
     1501 aattccgtca gccagtttag tctgaccatc tcatctgtaa caacattggc aacgctacct
     1561 ttgccatgtt tcagaaacaa ctctggcgca tcgggcttcc catacaatcg gtagattgtc
     1621 gcacctgatt gcccgacatt atcgcgagcc catttatacc catataaatc agcatccatg
     1681 ttggaattta atcgcggcct tgagcaagac gtttcccgtt gaatatggct cataacaccc
     1741 cttgtattac tgtttatgta agcagacagt tttattgttc atgatgatat atttttatct
     1801 tgtgcaatgt aacatcagag attttgagac acaacgtggc tttgttgaat aaatcgaact
     1861 tttgctgagt tgaaggatca gatcacgcat cttcccgaca acgcagaccg ttccgtggca
     1921 aagcaaaagt tcaaaatcac caactggtcc acctacaaca aagctctcat caaccgtggc
     1981 tccctcactt tctggctgga tgatggggcg attcaggcga tccccatcca acagcccgcc
     2041 gtcgagcggg cttttttatc cccggaagcc tgtggataga gggtagttat ccacgtgaaa
     2101 ccgctaatgc cccgcaaagc cttgattcac ggggctttcc ggcccgctcc aaaaactatc
     2161 cacgtgaaat cgctaatcag ggtacgtgaa atcgctaatc ggagtacgtg aaatcgctaa
     2221 taaggtcacg tgaaatcgct aatcaaaaag gcacgtgaga acgctaatag ccctttcaga
     2281 tcaacagctt gcaaacaccc ctcgctccgg caagtagtta cagcaagtag tatgttcaat
     2341 tagcttttca attatgaata tatatatcaa ttattggtcg cccttggctt gtggacaatg
     2401 cgctacgcgc accggctccg cccgtggaca accgcaagcg gttgcccacc gtcgagcgcc
     2461 agcgcctttg cccacaaccc ggcggccggc cgcaacagat cgttttataa attttttttt
     2521 ttgaaaaaga aaaagcccga aaggcggcaa cctctcgggc ttctggattt ccgatccccg
     2581 gaattagaga tcttggcagg atatattgtg gtgtaacgtt atcgatctgg attttagtac
     2641 tggattttgg ttttaggaat tagaaatttt attgatagaa gtattttaca aatacaaata
     2701 catactaagg gtttcttata tgctcaacac atgagcgaaa ccctataaga accctaattt
     2761 cccttatcgg gaaactactc acacattatt tatggagaaa atagagagag atagatttgt
     2821 agagagagac tggtgatttc agcgtaccga attaattctc ccgcgaccag ccgagcgagc
     2881 ttagcgaact gtggacgaga actgtgccac caagcgtaag gccgttctct cgcatttgcc
     2941 ttgctaggct cgcgcgagtt gctggctgag gcgttctcga aatcagctct tgttcggtcg
     3001 gcatctactc tattcctttg ccctcggacg agtgctgggg cgtcggtttc cactatcggc
     3061 gagtacttct acacagccat cggtccagac ggccgcgctt ctgcgggcga tttgtgtacg
     3121 cccgacagtc ccggctccgg atcggacgat tgcgtcgcat cgaccctgcg cccaagctgc
     3181 atcatcgaaa ttgccgtcaa ccaagctctg atagagttgg tcaagaccaa tgcggagcat
     3241 atacgcccgg aggcgtggcg atcctgcaag ctccggatgc ctccgctcga agtagcgcgt
     3301 ctgctgctcc atacaagcca accacggcct ccagaagaag atgttggcga cctcgtattg
     3361 ggaatccccg aacatcgcct cgctccagtc aatgaccgct gttatgcggc cattgtccgt
     3421 caggacattg ttggagccga aatccgcgtg cacgaggtgc cggacttcgg ggcagtcctc
     3481 ggcccaaagc atcagctcat cgagagcctg cgcgacggac gcactgacgg tgtcgtccat
     3541 cacagtttgc cagtgataca catggggatc agcaatcgcg catatgaaat cacgccatgt
     3601 agtgtattga ccgattcctt gcggtccgaa tgggccgaac ccgctcgtct ggctaagatc
     3661 ggccgcagcg atcgcatcca tagcctccgc gaccggctga agaacagcgg gcagttcggt
     3721 ttcaggcagg tcttgcaacg tgacaccctg tgcacggcgg gagatgcaat aggtcaggct
     3781 ctcgctgaac tccccaatgt caagcacttc cggaatcggg agcgcggccg atgcaaagtg
     3841 ccgataaaca taacgatctt tgtagaaacc atcggcgcag ctatttaccc gcaggacata
     3901 tccacgccct cctacatcga agctgaaagc acgagattct tcgccctccg agagctgcat
     3961 caggtcggag acgctgtcga acttttcgat cagaaacttc tcgacagacg tcgcggtgag
     4021 ttcaggcttt ttcataggga tcagcttggg ctgtcctctc caaatgaaat gaacttcctt
     4081 atatagagga agggtcttgc gaaggatagt gggattgtgc gtcatccctt acgtcagtgg
     4141 agatgtcaca tcaatccact tgctttgaag acgtggttgg aacgtcttct ttttccacga
     4201 tgctcctcgt gggtgggggt ccatctttgg gaccactgtc ggcagaggca tcttgaatga
     4261 tagcctttcc tttatcgcaa tgatggcatt tgtaggagcc accttccttt tctactgtcc
     4321 tttcgatgaa gtgacagata gctgggcaat ggaatccgag gaggtttccc gaaattaccc
     4381 tttgttgaaa agtctcaata gccctttggt cttctgagac tgtatctttg acatttttgg
     4441 agtaggggta cgataacatt aacgtttaca atttcgcgcc attcgccatt caggctgcgc
     4501 aactgttggg aagggcgatc ggtgcgggcc tcttcgctat tacgccagct ggcgaaaggg
     4561 ggatgtgctg caaggcgatt aagttgggta acgccagggt tttcccagtc acgacgttgt
     4621 aaaacgacgg ccagtgaatt gtaatacgac tcactatagg gcttggagct caacaacaaa
     4681 ctttccattc acccatttat ggatacacag tctagctcaa cagagctttt aacccaaatt
     4741 ggtacaatag aatacaactt tagatcataa ttctcaaaag aaagagattc cttagctatt
     4801 ctatctgcca ctccatttcc ttctcggctt gtatgcacaa gcataaaatc ctcaaacttg
     4861 ctaagtagat actttatgtc ttggataatt ggattgagac ttgacaagca taactttcat
     4921 gtaaccaaag acacaagttg ctgagaatcc acctcaaaaa tgatcttcct ataattgaat
     4981 cgggataatg acagcacagc ccatctaaga gcctccactt ctacttccag cacgcttctt
     5041 acttttacca cagctcttgc acctaaccat aacaccttcc ctgtatgatc gcgaagcacc
     5101 caccctaagc cacattttaa tccttctgtt ggccatgccc catcaaagtt gcacttaacc
     5161 caagattgtg gtggagcttc ccatgtttct cgtctgtccc gacggtgttg tggttggtgc
     5221 tttccttaca ttctgagcct ctttccttct aatccactca tctgcatctt cttgtgtcct
     5281 tactaatacc tcattggttc caaattccct ccctttaagc accagctcgt ttctgttctt
     5341 ccacagcctc ccaagtatcc aagggactaa agcctccaca ttcttcagat caggatattc
     5401 ttgtttaaga tgttgaactc tatggaggtt tgtatgaact gatgatctag gaccggataa
     5461 gttcccttct tcatagcgaa cttattcaaa gaatgttttg tgtatcattc ttgttacatt
     5521 gttattaatg aaaaaatatt attggtcatt ggactgaaca cgagtgttaa atatggacca
     5581 ggccccaaat aagatccatt gatatatgaa ttaaataaca agaataaatc gagtcaccaa
     5641 accacttgcc ttttttaacg agacttgttc accaacttga tacaaaagtc attatcctat
     5701 gcaaatcaat aatcatacaa aaatatccaa taacactaaa aaattaaaag aaatggataa
     5761 tttcacaata tgttatacga taaagaagtt acttttccaa gaaattcact gattttataa
     5821 gcccacttgc attagataaa tggcaaaaaa aaacaaaaag gaaaagaaat aaagcacgaa
     5881 gaattctaga aaatacgaaa tacgcttcaa tgcagtggga cccacggttc aattattgcc
     5941 aattttcagc tccaccgtat atttaaaaaa taaaacgata atgctaaaaa aatataaatc
     6001 gtaacgatcg ttaaatctca acggctggat cttatgacga ccgttagaaa ttgtggttgt
     6061 cgacgagtca gtaataaacg gcgtcaaagt ggttgcagcc ggcacacacg agtcgtgttt
     6121 atcaactcaa agcacaaata cttttcctca acctaaaaat aaggcaatta gccaaaaaca
     6181 actttgcgtg taaacaacgc tcaatacacg tgtcatttta ttattagcta ttgcttcacc
     6241 gccttagctt tctcgtgacc tagtcgtcct cgtcttttct tcttcttctt ctataaaaca
     6301 atacccaaag agctcttctt cttcacaatt cagatttcaa tttctcaaaa tcttaaaaac
     6361 tttctctcaa ttctctctac cgtgatcaag gtaaatttct gtgttcctta ttctctcaaa
     6421 atcttcgatt ttgttttcgt tcgatcccaa tttcgtatat gttctttggt ttagattctg
     6481 ttaatcttag atcgaagacg attttctggg tttgatcgtt agatatcatc ttaattctcg
     6541 attagggttt catagatatc atccgatttg ttcaaataat ttgagttttg tcgaataatt
     6601 actcttcgat ttgtgatttc tatctagatc tggtgttagt ttctagtttg tgcgatcgaa
     6661 tttgtcgatt aatctgagtt tttctgatta acagAatgga cacgtatgcc ggcgcttatg
     6721 atagacaatc aagagaaaga gagaactctt ctgccgcctc tccagctaca cagagatctg
     6781 ccaacgagga taaagctgct gatttacaaa gagaggtaga gagagatggg ggtaggttta
     6841 gatttgtggg tcatttctct gaggctcctg gtacatcagc ctttggtact gctgaacggc
     6901 ctgaatttga aagaatatta aatgagtgtc gggccggtcg actaaatatg ataatagttt
     6961 atgatgtatc taggttcagt agactcaaag ttatggatgc aattccgatc gtgagcgagc
     7021 tacttgcact cggtgttact atcgtaagta cacaagaagg tgtattcagg cagggtaatg
     7081 tgatggacct tatacacctt attatgcgac tcgacgctag ccataaagag tcatcactga
     7141 agagtgctaa aatcttggac accaagaacc tgcaaaggga gcttggaggc tatgtaggag
     7201 gaaaagctcc gtatggtttc gaactcgtga gtgagacaaa agagattacc agaaatggta
     7261 ggatggtgaa cgtggttatt aataagctag ctcatagcac aacccctctc acagggcctt
     7321 ttgagttcga acctgacgtt attagatggt ggtggagaga gatcaaaact cacaaacatc
     7381 ttccatttaa gccaggtagc caggctgcta tccaccctgg atctatcact gggctttgta
     7441 aaaggatgga tgctgacgca gtgccaactc gaggggaaac aatcggtaag aagactgcat
     7501 cttccgcttg ggatcccgct acagttatga gaatccttcg ggatccgcgt attgctggat
     7561 tcgccgcaga agtcatttat aagaaaaaac ctgatggtac tcctactaca aaaatcgaag
     7621 gttataggat ccaaagggat cctattactt tgcgtccagt tgaattagac tgtggaccga
     7681 tcatcgaacc tgccgagtgg tacgagttgc aggcctggct tgatggtaga gggcgtggaa
     7741 agggtttatc tcggggacag gcaattttgt cagcaatgga taagctttat tgtgagtgtg
     7801 gggctgttat gacatcaaaa cgtggagaag agtcaatcaa ggattcttac aggtgcagac
     7861 gtcgtaaagt ggtggaccct tctgctccag gacagcatga gggtacatgc aacgtttcta
     7921 tggctgctct tgataaattt gtggccgaac gtattttcaa caagattaga cacgctgaag
     7981 gggatgagga aactttagct cttctttggg aggctgcccg gcgttttggt aagctaacag
     8041 aggcaccaga aaaaagtggc gaaagagcta atttggtagc cgaaagagca gacgccttga
     8101 atgcattgga agaactttac gaagataggg ctgccggagc atatgatgga ccagttggtc
     8161 ggaagcattt caggaagcaa caagctgcac taactttgag acagcaaggc gcagaggagc
     8221 gactcgcaga gcttgaggcc gccgaggccc caaagcttcc actcgatcaa tggtttcctg
     8281 aggatgccga cgctgatcct acaggtccaa agagctggtg gggaagagct agcgtagacg
     8341 ataagagagt gtttgtgggt ctatttgttg acaagattgt agttactaag tccactacgg
     8401 gtcgaggaca gggcactccc atcgaaaaga gagccagtat tacctgggca aagcctccaa
     8461 ccgatgatga tgaagacgat gcacaagatg gtaccgagga tgtggcagca ccaaaaaaaa
     8521 agaggaaggt gtaagcttag agactcttat caagaatccc atctcttgct tgcttttttt
     8581 tgttgtcttc cctttgatag ggtttgtttt tcttgtttca gtgactttct atgttaaaag
     8641 ataatgtcag taaaaggatt tggttttcta ttattctgaa tcgattacgg aagattcttg
     8701 cttaattcca atctatacaa gtatcgtgaa ataatgaccg tttatgtgat taggagacgt
     8761 gtttcattaa taaaatataa gatcaataca ttgttagtag tgataaacta tgtacaaatt
     8821 gtattgattg taaaagaaac acaataggtt ccttttttct acaatatatt gtgacagact
     8881 ctctgtttta acgaatgaat taaatttgtc aacgaaaaaa ttaaagaatg atgtgatcac
     8941 tttgcacctt ggttcatctt cagaggcttc tgcatgttcc atgcattgag gctctctacg
     9001 gtcacaggtt gtgagccgtt gttaaagaca aacaaatgcg ct
//
