# Supplementary material for: An integrase toolbox to record gene-expression during plant development
Source: bioRxiv preprint, doi:10.1101/2022.09.16.508262, version 2 (2022-09-26)
Supplement: Suppdata5 [file 508262_file05.zip › gb Files/L1P18 (pUBQ10-PhiC31-SAUR-tUBQ1).gb]

LOCUS       L1_P18:_pUBQ10:PhiC31:S 9161 bp ds-DNA     circular     09-SEP-2022
DEFINITION  .
FEATURES             Location/Qualifiers
     primer          1..21
                     /label="oNL_5007"
                     /note="sequence: ggtgtcatctatgttactagatcggaccacagaatcaggggataac"
                     /ApEinfo_revcolor="#f58a5e"
                     /ApEinfo_fwdcolor="#f58a5e"
     source          3..4661
                     /label="source:synthetic DNA construct"
                     /ApEinfo_revcolor="#ff9ccd"
                     /ApEinfo_fwdcolor="#ff9ccd"
     misc_feature    complement(23..42)
                     /label=">pNL_oligo_513"
                     /ApEinfo_revcolor="#b7e6d7"
                     /ApEinfo_fwdcolor="#b7e6d7"
     misc_feature    complement(31..50)
                     /label=">pNL_oligo_514"
                     /ApEinfo_revcolor="#c6c9d1"
                     /ApEinfo_fwdcolor="#c6c9d1"
     misc_feature    44..68
                     /label="RB T-DNA repeat"
                     /ApEinfo_revcolor="#b1ff67"
                     /ApEinfo_fwdcolor="#b1ff67"
     misc_feature    complement(44..68)
                     /label=">pNL_oligo_3103"
                     /ApEinfo_revcolor="#f8d3a9"
                     /ApEinfo_fwdcolor="#f8d3a9"
     misc_feature    complement(63..113)
                     /label=">pNL_oligo_1763"
                     /ApEinfo_revcolor="#85dae9"
                     /ApEinfo_fwdcolor="#85dae9"
     primer_bind     84..119
                     /label=">pNL_oligo_1764"
                     /ApEinfo_revcolor="#84b0dc"
                     /ApEinfo_fwdcolor="#84b0dc"
     rep_origin      complement(159..747)
                     /label="ori"
                     /ApEinfo_revcolor="#666666"
                     /ApEinfo_fwdcolor="#666666"
     CDS             complement(918..1733)
                     /label="aminoglycoside phosphotransferase"
                     /ApEinfo_revcolor="#85dae9"
                     /ApEinfo_fwdcolor="#85dae9"
     primer_bind     1319..1346
                     /label=">pNL_oligo_1293"
                     /ApEinfo_revcolor="#ff9ccd"
                     /ApEinfo_fwdcolor="#ff9ccd"
     misc_feature    complement(1319..1346)
                     /label=">pNL_oligo_1294"
                     /ApEinfo_revcolor="#ff9ccd"
                     /ApEinfo_fwdcolor="#ff9ccd"
     primer_bind     1324..1346
                     /label=">pNL_oligo_1590"
                     /ApEinfo_revcolor="#d6b295"
                     /ApEinfo_fwdcolor="#d6b295"
     primer_bind     1327..1347
                     /label=">pNL_oligo_1587"
                     /ApEinfo_revcolor="#c6c9d1"
                     /ApEinfo_fwdcolor="#c6c9d1"
     misc_feature    complement(1367..1403)
                     /label=">pNL_oligo_2197"
                     /ApEinfo_revcolor="#85dae9"
                     /ApEinfo_fwdcolor="#85dae9"
     misc_feature    1830..1838
                     /label="DraIII"
                     /ApEinfo_revcolor="#f8d3a9"
                     /ApEinfo_fwdcolor="#f8d3a9"
     primer_bind     1902..1921
                     /label=">pNL_oligo_1275"
                     /ApEinfo_revcolor="#b4abac"
                     /ApEinfo_fwdcolor="#b4abac"
     misc_feature    complement(1902..1921)
                     /label=">pNL_oligo_1276"
                     /ApEinfo_revcolor="#85dae9"
                     /ApEinfo_fwdcolor="#85dae9"
     rep_origin      2024..2459
                     /label="pSa ori"
                     /ApEinfo_revcolor="#666666"
                     /ApEinfo_fwdcolor="#666666"
     misc_feature    2594..2616
                     /label="LB T-DNA repeat"
                     /ApEinfo_revcolor="#b1ff67"
                     /ApEinfo_fwdcolor="#b1ff67"
     primer_bind     2621..2646
                     /label=">pNL_oligo_248"
                     /ApEinfo_revcolor="#f58a5e"
                     /ApEinfo_fwdcolor="#f58a5e"
     polyA_signal    2624..2800
                     /label="CaMV poly(A) signal"
                     /ApEinfo_revcolor="#f58a5e"
                     /ApEinfo_fwdcolor="#f58a5e"
     primer_bind     2733..2754
                     /label=">pNL_oligo_1355"
                     /ApEinfo_revcolor="#84b0dc"
                     /ApEinfo_fwdcolor="#84b0dc"
     misc_feature    complement(2830..3005)
                     /label="CaMV terminator"
                     /ApEinfo_revcolor="#ffef86"
                     /ApEinfo_fwdcolor="#ffef86"
     CDS             complement(3010..4035)
                     /label="hygromycin B phosphotransferase"
                     /ApEinfo_revcolor="#85dae9"
                     /ApEinfo_fwdcolor="#85dae9"
     primer_bind     3340..3359
                     /label=">pNL_oligo_2766"
                     /ApEinfo_revcolor="#85dae9"
                     /ApEinfo_fwdcolor="#85dae9"
     misc_feature    3451..3459
                     /label="DraIII"
                     /ApEinfo_revcolor="#85dae9"
                     /ApEinfo_fwdcolor="#85dae9"
     misc_feature    3744..3752
                     /label="DraIII"
                     /ApEinfo_revcolor="#faac61"
                     /ApEinfo_fwdcolor="#faac61"
     misc_feature    complement(3788..3807)
                     /label=">pNL_oligo_2767"
                     /ApEinfo_revcolor="#d6b295"
                     /ApEinfo_fwdcolor="#d6b295"
     primer_bind     3967..3990
                     /label=">pNL_oligo_2672"
                     /ApEinfo_revcolor="#75c6a9"
                     /ApEinfo_fwdcolor="#75c6a9"
     promoter        complement(4052..4397)
                     /label="CaMV 35S promoter"
                     /ApEinfo_revcolor="#0000ff"
                     /ApEinfo_fwdcolor="#0000ff"
     primer_bind     4083..4101
                     /label=">pNL_oligo_3106"
                     /ApEinfo_revcolor="#ff9ccd"
                     /ApEinfo_fwdcolor="#ff9ccd"
     misc_feature    complement(4145..4167)
                     /label=">pNL_oligo_1354"
                     /ApEinfo_revcolor="#f8d3a9"
                     /ApEinfo_fwdcolor="#f8d3a9"
     misc_feature    4167..4172
                     /label="BpiI"
                     /ApEinfo_revcolor="#9eafd2"
                     /ApEinfo_fwdcolor="#9eafd2"
     misc_feature    complement(4184..4189)
                     /label="BpiI"
                     /ApEinfo_revcolor="#f58a5e"
                     /ApEinfo_fwdcolor="#f58a5e"
     CDS             complement(4395..4661)
                     /label="LacZ-alpha fragment of beta-galactosidase"
                     /ApEinfo_revcolor="#85dae9"
                     /ApEinfo_fwdcolor="#85dae9"
     misc_feature    complement(4409..4414)
                     /label="BpiI"
                     /ApEinfo_revcolor="#84b0dc"
                     /ApEinfo_fwdcolor="#84b0dc"
     CDS             complement(4479..4547)
                     /label="LacZ alpha"
                     /ApEinfo_revcolor="#84b0dc"
                     /ApEinfo_fwdcolor="#84b0dc"
     primer_bind     4592..4612
                     /label=">pNL_oligo_2699"
                     /ApEinfo_revcolor="#ffef86"
                     /ApEinfo_fwdcolor="#ffef86"
     primer_bind     4592..4615
                     /label="M13F(-47)"
                     /ApEinfo_revcolor="#b1ff67"
                     /ApEinfo_fwdcolor="#b1ff67"
     primer_bind     4592..4615
                     /label=">pNL_oligo_2215"
                     /ApEinfo_revcolor="#c6c9d1"
                     /ApEinfo_fwdcolor="#c6c9d1"
     misc_feature    complement(4592..4615)
                     /label=">pNL_oligo_2216"
                     /ApEinfo_revcolor="#84b0dc"
                     /ApEinfo_fwdcolor="#84b0dc"
     misc_feature    complement(4594..4615)
                     /label=">pNL_oligo_3070"
                     /ApEinfo_revcolor="#85dae9"
                     /ApEinfo_fwdcolor="#85dae9"
     primer_bind     4598..4615
                     /label="M13F(-41)"
                     /ApEinfo_revcolor="#b1ff67"
                     /ApEinfo_fwdcolor="#b1ff67"
     primer_bind     4613..4635
                     /label=">pNL_oligo_552"
                     /ApEinfo_revcolor="#f8d3a9"
                     /ApEinfo_fwdcolor="#f8d3a9"
     primer_bind     4618..4635
                     /label="M13F(-21)"
                     /ApEinfo_revcolor="#b1ff67"
                     /ApEinfo_fwdcolor="#b1ff67"
     primer_bind     4619..4634
                     /label=">pNL_oligo_37"
                     /ApEinfo_revcolor="#b1ff67"
                     /ApEinfo_fwdcolor="#b1ff67"
     primer_bind     4619..4635
                     /label="M13 fwd"
                     /ApEinfo_revcolor="#b1ff67"
                     /ApEinfo_fwdcolor="#b1ff67"
     primer_bind     4628..4653
                     /label=">pNL_oligo_1548"
                     /ApEinfo_revcolor="#c6c9d1"
                     /ApEinfo_fwdcolor="#c6c9d1"
     promoter        4642..4660
                     /label="T7 promoter"
                     /ApEinfo_revcolor="#0000ff"
                     /ApEinfo_fwdcolor="#0000ff"
     primer_bind     4642..4660
                     /label=">pNL_oligo_3104"
                     /ApEinfo_revcolor="#85dae9"
                     /ApEinfo_fwdcolor="#85dae9"
     primer_bind     4642..4661
                     /label="T7"
                     /ApEinfo_revcolor="#b1ff67"
                     /ApEinfo_fwdcolor="#b1ff67"
     primer_bind     4643..4659
                     /label=">pNL_oligo_16"
                     /ApEinfo_revcolor="#d6b295"
                     /ApEinfo_fwdcolor="#d6b295"
     misc_feature    complement(4648..4661)
                     /label=">pNL_oligo_2086"
                     /ApEinfo_revcolor="#b7e6d7"
                     /ApEinfo_fwdcolor="#b7e6d7"
     misc_feature    complement(4648..4661)
                     /label=">pNL_oligo_1583"
                     /ApEinfo_revcolor="#84b0dc"
                     /ApEinfo_fwdcolor="#84b0dc"
     misc_feature    4669..6694
                     /label="pUBQ10"
                     /ApEinfo_revcolor="#f58a5e"
                     /ApEinfo_fwdcolor="#f58a5e"
     misc_feature    6696..6696
                     /label="GG1"
                     /ApEinfo_revcolor="#ff9ccd"
                     /ApEinfo_fwdcolor="#ff9ccd"
     CDS             6699..8510
                     /label="PhiC31 integrase Plant without stop/start codon CDS"
                     /ApEinfo_revcolor="#f8d3a9"
                     /ApEinfo_fwdcolor="#f8d3a9"
     misc_feature    8511..8516
                     /label="Stop codon"
                     /ApEinfo_revcolor="#b1ff67"
                     /ApEinfo_fwdcolor="#b1ff67"
     misc_feature    8521..8653
                     /label="SAUER 3'UTR"
                     /ApEinfo_revcolor="#85dae9"
                     /ApEinfo_fwdcolor="#85dae9"
     misc_feature    8658..9157
                     /label="tUBQ1"
                     /ApEinfo_revcolor="#d6b295"
                     /ApEinfo_fwdcolor="#d6b295"
     primer          complement(9137..9161)
                     /label="oNL_5009"
                     /note="sequence: gactgtatctttgacatttttggagtaagcgcatttgtttgtctttaacaac"
                     /ApEinfo_revcolor="#b1ff67"
                     /ApEinfo_fwdcolor="#b1ff67"
ORIGIN
        1 accacagaat caggggataa cgcaggaaag aacatgaagg ccttgacagg atatattggc
       61 gggtaaacta agtcgctgta tgtgtttgtt tgagatctca tgtgagcaaa aggccagcaa
      121 aaggccagga accgtaaaaa ggccgcgttg ctggcgtttt tccataggct ccgcccccct
      181 gacgagcatc acaaaaatcg acgctcaagt cagaggtggc gaaacccgac aggactataa
      241 agataccagg cgtttccccc tggaagctcc ctcgtgcgct ctcctgttcc gaccctgccg
      301 cttaccggat acctgtccgc ctttctccct tcgggaagcg tggcgctttc tcatagctca
      361 cgctgtaggt atctcagttc ggtgtaggtc gttcgctcca agctgggctg tgtgcacgaa
      421 ccccccgttc agcccgaccg ctgcgcctta tccggtaact atcgtcttga gtccaacccg
      481 gtaagacacg acttatcgcc actggcagca gccactggta acaggattag cagagcgagg
      541 tatgtaggcg gtgctacaga gttcttgaag tggtggccta actacggcta cactagaaga
      601 acagtatttg gtatctgcgc tctgctgaag ccagttacct tcggaagaag agttggtagc
      661 tcttgatccg gcaaacaaac caccgctggt agcggtggtt tttttgtttg caagcagcag
      721 attacgcgca gaaaaaaagg atctcaagaa gatcctttga tcttttctac ggggtctgac
      781 gctcagtgga acgaaaactc acgttaaggg attttggtca tgagattatc aaaaaggatc
      841 ttcacctaga tccttttaaa ttaaaaatga agttttaaat caatctaaag tatatatgtg
      901 taacattggt ctagtgatta gaaaaactca tcgagcatca aatgaaactg caatttattc
      961 atatcaggat tatcaatacc atatttttga aaaagccgtt tctgtaatga aggagaaaac
     1021 tcaccgaggc agttccatag gatggcaaga tcctggtatc ggtctgcgat tccgactcgt
     1081 ccaacatcaa tacaacctat taatttcccc tcgtcaaaaa taaggttatc aagtgagaaa
     1141 tcaccatgag tgacgactga atccggtgag aatggcaaaa gtttatgcat ttctttccag
     1201 acttgttcaa caggccagcc attacgctcg tcatcaaaat cactcgcatc aaccaaaccg
     1261 ttattcattc gtgattgcgc ctgagcgaga cgaaatacgc gatcgctgtt aaaaggacaa
     1321 ttacaaacag gaatcgaatg caaccggcgc aggaacactg ccagcgcatc aacaatattt
     1381 tcacctgaat caggatattc ttctaatacc tggaatgctg ttttccctgg gatcgcagtg
     1441 gtgagtaacc atgcatcatc aggagtacgg ataaaatgct tgatggtcgg aagaggcata
     1501 aattccgtca gccagtttag tctgaccatc tcatctgtaa caacattggc aacgctacct
     1561 ttgccatgtt tcagaaacaa ctctggcgca tcgggcttcc catacaatcg gtagattgtc
     1621 gcacctgatt gcccgacatt atcgcgagcc catttatacc catataaatc agcatccatg
     1681 ttggaattta atcgcggcct tgagcaagac gtttcccgtt gaatatggct cataacaccc
     1741 cttgtattac tgtttatgta agcagacagt tttattgttc atgatgatat atttttatct
     1801 tgtgcaatgt aacatcagag attttgagac acaacgtggc tttgttgaat aaatcgaact
     1861 tttgctgagt tgaaggatca gatcacgcat cttcccgaca acgcagaccg ttccgtggca
     1921 aagcaaaagt tcaaaatcac caactggtcc acctacaaca aagctctcat caaccgtggc
     1981 tccctcactt tctggctgga tgatggggcg attcaggcga tccccatcca acagcccgcc
     2041 gtcgagcggg cttttttatc cccggaagcc tgtggataga gggtagttat ccacgtgaaa
     2101 ccgctaatgc cccgcaaagc cttgattcac ggggctttcc ggcccgctcc aaaaactatc
     2161 cacgtgaaat cgctaatcag ggtacgtgaa atcgctaatc ggagtacgtg aaatcgctaa
     2221 taaggtcacg tgaaatcgct aatcaaaaag gcacgtgaga acgctaatag ccctttcaga
     2281 tcaacagctt gcaaacaccc ctcgctccgg caagtagtta cagcaagtag tatgttcaat
     2341 tagcttttca attatgaata tatatatcaa ttattggtcg cccttggctt gtggacaatg
     2401 cgctacgcgc accggctccg cccgtggaca accgcaagcg gttgcccacc gtcgagcgcc
     2461 agcgcctttg cccacaaccc ggcggccggc cgcaacagat cgttttataa attttttttt
     2521 ttgaaaaaga aaaagcccga aaggcggcaa cctctcgggc ttctggattt ccgatccccg
     2581 gaattagaga tcttggcagg atatattgtg gtgtaacgtt atcgatctgg attttagtac
     2641 tggattttgg ttttaggaat tagaaatttt attgatagaa gtattttaca aatacaaata
     2701 catactaagg gtttcttata tgctcaacac atgagcgaaa ccctataaga accctaattt
     2761 cccttatcgg gaaactactc acacattatt tatggagaaa atagagagag atagatttgt
     2821 agagagagac tggtgatttc agcgtaccga attaattctc ccgcgaccag ccgagcgagc
     2881 ttagcgaact gtggacgaga actgtgccac caagcgtaag gccgttctct cgcatttgcc
     2941 ttgctaggct cgcgcgagtt gctggctgag gcgttctcga aatcagctct tgttcggtcg
     3001 gcatctactc tattcctttg ccctcggacg agtgctgggg cgtcggtttc cactatcggc
     3061 gagtacttct acacagccat cggtccagac ggccgcgctt ctgcgggcga tttgtgtacg
     3121 cccgacagtc ccggctccgg atcggacgat tgcgtcgcat cgaccctgcg cccaagctgc
     3181 atcatcgaaa ttgccgtcaa ccaagctctg atagagttgg tcaagaccaa tgcggagcat
     3241 atacgcccgg aggcgtggcg atcctgcaag ctccggatgc ctccgctcga agtagcgcgt
     3301 ctgctgctcc atacaagcca accacggcct ccagaagaag atgttggcga cctcgtattg
     3361 ggaatccccg aacatcgcct cgctccagtc aatgaccgct gttatgcggc cattgtccgt
     3421 caggacattg ttggagccga aatccgcgtg cacgaggtgc cggacttcgg ggcagtcctc
     3481 ggcccaaagc atcagctcat cgagagcctg cgcgacggac gcactgacgg tgtcgtccat
     3541 cacagtttgc cagtgataca catggggatc agcaatcgcg catatgaaat cacgccatgt
     3601 agtgtattga ccgattcctt gcggtccgaa tgggccgaac ccgctcgtct ggctaagatc
     3661 ggccgcagcg atcgcatcca tagcctccgc gaccggctga agaacagcgg gcagttcggt
     3721 ttcaggcagg tcttgcaacg tgacaccctg tgcacggcgg gagatgcaat aggtcaggct
     3781 ctcgctgaac tccccaatgt caagcacttc cggaatcggg agcgcggccg atgcaaagtg
     3841 ccgataaaca taacgatctt tgtagaaacc atcggcgcag ctatttaccc gcaggacata
     3901 tccacgccct cctacatcga agctgaaagc acgagattct tcgccctccg agagctgcat
     3961 caggtcggag acgctgtcga acttttcgat cagaaacttc tcgacagacg tcgcggtgag
     4021 ttcaggcttt ttcataggga tcagcttggg ctgtcctctc caaatgaaat gaacttcctt
     4081 atatagagga agggtcttgc gaaggatagt gggattgtgc gtcatccctt acgtcagtgg
     4141 agatgtcaca tcaatccact tgctttgaag acgtggttgg aacgtcttct ttttccacga
     4201 tgctcctcgt gggtgggggt ccatctttgg gaccactgtc ggcagaggca tcttgaatga
     4261 tagcctttcc tttatcgcaa tgatggcatt tgtaggagcc accttccttt tctactgtcc
     4321 tttcgatgaa gtgacagata gctgggcaat ggaatccgag gaggtttccc gaaattaccc
     4381 tttgttgaaa agtctcaata gccctttggt cttctgagac tgtatctttg acatttttgg
     4441 agtaggggta cgataacatt aacgtttaca atttcgcgcc attcgccatt caggctgcgc
     4501 aactgttggg aagggcgatc ggtgcgggcc tcttcgctat tacgccagct ggcgaaaggg
     4561 ggatgtgctg caaggcgatt aagttgggta acgccagggt tttcccagtc acgacgttgt
     4621 aaaacgacgg ccagtgaatt gtaatacgac tcactatagg gcttggagct caacaacaaa
     4681 ctttccattc acccatttat ggatacacag tctagctcaa cagagctttt aacccaaatt
     4741 ggtacaatag aatacaactt tagatcataa ttctcaaaag aaagagattc cttagctatt
     4801 ctatctgcca ctccatttcc ttctcggctt gtatgcacaa gcataaaatc ctcaaacttg
     4861 ctaagtagat actttatgtc ttggataatt ggattgagac ttgacaagca taactttcat
     4921 gtaaccaaag acacaagttg ctgagaatcc acctcaaaaa tgatcttcct ataattgaat
     4981 cgggataatg acagcacagc ccatctaaga gcctccactt ctacttccag cacgcttctt
     5041 acttttacca cagctcttgc acctaaccat aacaccttcc ctgtatgatc gcgaagcacc
     5101 caccctaagc cacattttaa tccttctgtt ggccatgccc catcaaagtt gcacttaacc
     5161 caagattgtg gtggagcttc ccatgtttct cgtctgtccc gacggtgttg tggttggtgc
     5221 tttccttaca ttctgagcct ctttccttct aatccactca tctgcatctt cttgtgtcct
     5281 tactaatacc tcattggttc caaattccct ccctttaagc accagctcgt ttctgttctt
     5341 ccacagcctc ccaagtatcc aagggactaa agcctccaca ttcttcagat caggatattc
     5401 ttgtttaaga tgttgaactc tatggaggtt tgtatgaact gatgatctag gaccggataa
     5461 gttcccttct tcatagcgaa cttattcaaa gaatgttttg tgtatcattc ttgttacatt
     5521 gttattaatg aaaaaatatt attggtcatt ggactgaaca cgagtgttaa atatggacca
     5581 ggccccaaat aagatccatt gatatatgaa ttaaataaca agaataaatc gagtcaccaa
     5641 accacttgcc ttttttaacg agacttgttc accaacttga tacaaaagtc attatcctat
     5701 gcaaatcaat aatcatacaa aaatatccaa taacactaaa aaattaaaag aaatggataa
     5761 tttcacaata tgttatacga taaagaagtt acttttccaa gaaattcact gattttataa
     5821 gcccacttgc attagataaa tggcaaaaaa aaacaaaaag gaaaagaaat aaagcacgaa
     5881 gaattctaga aaatacgaaa tacgcttcaa tgcagtggga cccacggttc aattattgcc
     5941 aattttcagc tccaccgtat atttaaaaaa taaaacgata atgctaaaaa aatataaatc
     6001 gtaacgatcg ttaaatctca acggctggat cttatgacga ccgttagaaa ttgtggttgt
     6061 cgacgagtca gtaataaacg gcgtcaaagt ggttgcagcc ggcacacacg agtcgtgttt
     6121 atcaactcaa agcacaaata cttttcctca acctaaaaat aaggcaatta gccaaaaaca
     6181 actttgcgtg taaacaacgc tcaatacacg tgtcatttta ttattagcta ttgcttcacc
     6241 gccttagctt tctcgtgacc tagtcgtcct cgtcttttct tcttcttctt ctataaaaca
     6301 atacccaaag agctcttctt cttcacaatt cagatttcaa tttctcaaaa tcttaaaaac
     6361 tttctctcaa ttctctctac cgtgatcaag gtaaatttct gtgttcctta ttctctcaaa
     6421 atcttcgatt ttgttttcgt tcgatcccaa tttcgtatat gttctttggt ttagattctg
     6481 ttaatcttag atcgaagacg attttctggg tttgatcgtt agatatcatc ttaattctcg
     6541 attagggttt catagatatc atccgatttg ttcaaataat ttgagttttg tcgaataatt
     6601 actcttcgat ttgtgatttc tatctagatc tggtgttagt ttctagtttg tgcgatcgaa
     6661 tttgtcgatt aatctgagtt tttctgatta acagAatgga cacgtatgcc ggcgcttatg
     6721 atagacaatc aagagaaaga gagaactctt ctgccgcctc tccagctaca cagagatctg
     6781 ccaacgagga taaagctgct gatttacaaa gagaggtaga gagagatggg ggtaggttta
     6841 gatttgtggg tcatttctct gaggctcctg gtacatcagc ctttggtact gctgaacggc
     6901 ctgaatttga aagaatatta aatgagtgtc gggccggtcg actaaatatg ataatagttt
     6961 atgatgtatc taggttcagt agactcaaag ttatggatgc aattccgatc gtgagcgagc
     7021 tacttgcact cggtgttact atcgtaagta cacaagaagg tgtattcagg cagggtaatg
     7081 tgatggacct tatacacctt attatgcgac tcgacgctag ccataaagag tcatcactga
     7141 agagtgctaa aatcttggac accaagaacc tgcaaaggga gcttggaggc tatgtaggag
     7201 gaaaagctcc gtatggtttc gaactcgtga gtgagacaaa agagattacc agaaatggta
     7261 ggatggtgaa cgtggttatt aataagctag ctcatagcac aacccctctc acagggcctt
     7321 ttgagttcga acctgacgtt attagatggt ggtggagaga gatcaaaact cacaaacatc
     7381 ttccatttaa gccaggtagc caggctgcta tccaccctgg atctatcact gggctttgta
     7441 aaaggatgga tgctgacgca gtgccaactc gaggggaaac aatcggtaag aagactgcat
     7501 cttccgcttg ggatcccgct acagttatga gaatccttcg ggatccgcgt attgctggat
     7561 tcgccgcaga agtcatttat aagaaaaaac ctgatggtac tcctactaca aaaatcgaag
     7621 gttataggat ccaaagggat cctattactt tgcgtccagt tgaattagac tgtggaccga
     7681 tcatcgaacc tgccgagtgg tacgagttgc aggcctggct tgatggtaga gggcgtggaa
     7741 agggtttatc tcggggacag gcaattttgt cagcaatgga taagctttat tgtgagtgtg
     7801 gggctgttat gacatcaaaa cgtggagaag agtcaatcaa ggattcttac aggtgcagac
     7861 gtcgtaaagt ggtggaccct tctgctccag gacagcatga gggtacatgc aacgtttcta
     7921 tggctgctct tgataaattt gtggccgaac gtattttcaa caagattaga cacgctgaag
     7981 gggatgagga aactttagct cttctttggg aggctgcccg gcgttttggt aagctaacag
     8041 aggcaccaga aaaaagtggc gaaagagcta atttggtagc cgaaagagca gacgccttga
     8101 atgcattgga agaactttac gaagataggg ctgccggagc atatgatgga ccagttggtc
     8161 ggaagcattt caggaagcaa caagctgcac taactttgag acagcaaggc gcagaggagc
     8221 gactcgcaga gcttgaggcc gccgaggccc caaagcttcc actcgatcaa tggtttcctg
     8281 aggatgccga cgctgatcct acaggtccaa agagctggtg gggaagagct agcgtagacg
     8341 ataagagagt gtttgtgggt ctatttgttg acaagattgt agttactaag tccactacgg
     8401 gtcgaggaca gggcactccc atcgaaaaga gagccagtat tacctgggca aagcctccaa
     8461 ccgatgatga tgaagacgat gcacaagatg gtaccgagga tgtggcagca taataagctt
     8521 agtactatac tacaacattt ccatattttt tttagattgt tagctaattt cccctggaga
     8581 taattgtaaa ttgtttcaat gagaggaata tacaatacat agatcgtaat tgatcaatgc
     8641 gtatttgcat gttggtaaga gactcttatc aagaatccca tctcttgctt gctttttttt
     8701 gttgtcttcc ctttgatagg gtttgttttt cttgtttcag tgactttcta tgttaaaaga
     8761 taatgtcagt aaaaggattt ggttttctat tattctgaat cgattacgga agattcttgc
     8821 ttaattccaa tctatacaag tatcgtgaaa taatgaccgt ttatgtgatt aggagacgtg
     8881 tttcattaat aaaatataag atcaatacat tgttagtagt gataaactat gtacaaattg
     8941 tattgattgt aaaagaaaca caataggttc cttttttcta caatatattg tgacagactc
     9001 tctgttttaa cgaatgaatt aaatttgtca acgaaaaaat taaagaatga tgtgatcact
     9061 ttgcaccttg gttcatcttc agaggcttct gcatgttcca tgcattgagg ctctctacgg
     9121 tcacaggttg tgagccgttg ttaaagacaa acaaatgcgc t
//
