# Supplementary material for: An integrase toolbox to record gene-expression during plant development
Source: bioRxiv preprint, doi:10.1101/2022.09.16.508262, version 2 (2022-09-26)
Supplement: Suppdata5 [file 508262_file05.zip › gb Files/L1P19 (pUBQ10-PhiC31-NLS-SAUR-tUBQ1).gb]

LOCUS       L1_P19:_pUBQ10:PhiC31-N 9179 bp ds-DNA     circular     09-SEP-2022
DEFINITION  .
FEATURES             Location/Qualifiers
     misc_feature    265..287
                     /label="LB T-DNA repeat"
                     /ApEinfo_revcolor="#b1ff67"
                     /ApEinfo_fwdcolor="#b1ff67"
     primer_bind     292..317
                     /label=">pNL_oligo_248"
                     /ApEinfo_revcolor="#f58a5e"
                     /ApEinfo_fwdcolor="#f58a5e"
     polyA_signal    295..471
                     /label="CaMV poly(A) signal"
                     /ApEinfo_revcolor="#f58a5e"
                     /ApEinfo_fwdcolor="#f58a5e"
     primer_bind     404..425
                     /label=">pNL_oligo_1355"
                     /ApEinfo_revcolor="#84b0dc"
                     /ApEinfo_fwdcolor="#84b0dc"
     misc_feature    complement(501..676)
                     /label="CaMV terminator"
                     /ApEinfo_revcolor="#ffef86"
                     /ApEinfo_fwdcolor="#ffef86"
     CDS             complement(681..1706)
                     /label="hygromycin B phosphotransferase"
                     /ApEinfo_revcolor="#85dae9"
                     /ApEinfo_fwdcolor="#85dae9"
     primer_bind     1011..1030
                     /label=">pNL_oligo_2766"
                     /ApEinfo_revcolor="#85dae9"
                     /ApEinfo_fwdcolor="#85dae9"
     misc_feature    1122..1130
                     /label="DraIII"
                     /ApEinfo_revcolor="#85dae9"
                     /ApEinfo_fwdcolor="#85dae9"
     misc_feature    1415..1423
                     /label="DraIII"
                     /ApEinfo_revcolor="#faac61"
                     /ApEinfo_fwdcolor="#faac61"
     misc_feature    complement(1459..1478)
                     /label=">pNL_oligo_2767"
                     /ApEinfo_revcolor="#d6b295"
                     /ApEinfo_fwdcolor="#d6b295"
     primer_bind     1638..1661
                     /label=">pNL_oligo_2672"
                     /ApEinfo_revcolor="#75c6a9"
                     /ApEinfo_fwdcolor="#75c6a9"
     promoter        complement(1723..2068)
                     /label="CaMV 35S promoter"
                     /ApEinfo_revcolor="#0000ff"
                     /ApEinfo_fwdcolor="#0000ff"
     primer_bind     1754..1772
                     /label=">pNL_oligo_3106"
                     /ApEinfo_revcolor="#ff9ccd"
                     /ApEinfo_fwdcolor="#ff9ccd"
     misc_feature    complement(1816..1838)
                     /label=">pNL_oligo_1354"
                     /ApEinfo_revcolor="#f8d3a9"
                     /ApEinfo_fwdcolor="#f8d3a9"
     misc_feature    1838..1843
                     /label="BpiI"
                     /ApEinfo_revcolor="#9eafd2"
                     /ApEinfo_fwdcolor="#9eafd2"
     misc_feature    complement(1855..1860)
                     /label="BpiI"
                     /ApEinfo_revcolor="#f58a5e"
                     /ApEinfo_fwdcolor="#f58a5e"
     CDS             complement(2066..2332)
                     /label="LacZ-alpha fragment of beta-galactosidase"
                     /ApEinfo_revcolor="#85dae9"
                     /ApEinfo_fwdcolor="#85dae9"
     misc_feature    complement(2080..2085)
                     /label="BpiI"
                     /ApEinfo_revcolor="#84b0dc"
                     /ApEinfo_fwdcolor="#84b0dc"
     CDS             complement(2150..2218)
                     /label="LacZ alpha"
                     /ApEinfo_revcolor="#84b0dc"
                     /ApEinfo_fwdcolor="#84b0dc"
     primer_bind     2263..2283
                     /label=">pNL_oligo_2699"
                     /ApEinfo_revcolor="#ffef86"
                     /ApEinfo_fwdcolor="#ffef86"
     primer_bind     2263..2286
                     /label="M13F(-47)"
                     /ApEinfo_revcolor="#b1ff67"
                     /ApEinfo_fwdcolor="#b1ff67"
     primer_bind     2263..2286
                     /label=">pNL_oligo_2215"
                     /ApEinfo_revcolor="#c6c9d1"
                     /ApEinfo_fwdcolor="#c6c9d1"
     misc_feature    complement(2263..2286)
                     /label=">pNL_oligo_2216"
                     /ApEinfo_revcolor="#84b0dc"
                     /ApEinfo_fwdcolor="#84b0dc"
     misc_feature    complement(2265..2286)
                     /label=">pNL_oligo_3070"
                     /ApEinfo_revcolor="#85dae9"
                     /ApEinfo_fwdcolor="#85dae9"
     primer_bind     2269..2286
                     /label="M13F(-41)"
                     /ApEinfo_revcolor="#b1ff67"
                     /ApEinfo_fwdcolor="#b1ff67"
     primer_bind     2284..2306
                     /label=">pNL_oligo_552"
                     /ApEinfo_revcolor="#f8d3a9"
                     /ApEinfo_fwdcolor="#f8d3a9"
     primer_bind     2289..2306
                     /label="M13F(-21)"
                     /ApEinfo_revcolor="#b1ff67"
                     /ApEinfo_fwdcolor="#b1ff67"
     primer_bind     2290..2305
                     /label=">pNL_oligo_37"
                     /ApEinfo_revcolor="#b1ff67"
                     /ApEinfo_fwdcolor="#b1ff67"
     primer_bind     2290..2306
                     /label="M13 fwd"
                     /ApEinfo_revcolor="#b1ff67"
                     /ApEinfo_fwdcolor="#b1ff67"
     primer_bind     2299..2324
                     /label=">pNL_oligo_1548"
                     /ApEinfo_revcolor="#c6c9d1"
                     /ApEinfo_fwdcolor="#c6c9d1"
     primer_bind     2313..2331
                     /label=">pNL_oligo_3104"
                     /ApEinfo_revcolor="#85dae9"
                     /ApEinfo_fwdcolor="#85dae9"
     promoter        2313..2331
                     /label="T7 promoter"
                     /ApEinfo_revcolor="#0000ff"
                     /ApEinfo_fwdcolor="#0000ff"
     primer_bind     2313..2332
                     /label="T7"
                     /ApEinfo_revcolor="#b1ff67"
                     /ApEinfo_fwdcolor="#b1ff67"
     primer_bind     2314..2330
                     /label=">pNL_oligo_16"
                     /ApEinfo_revcolor="#d6b295"
                     /ApEinfo_fwdcolor="#d6b295"
     misc_feature    complement(2319..2332)
                     /label=">pNL_oligo_2086"
                     /ApEinfo_revcolor="#b7e6d7"
                     /ApEinfo_fwdcolor="#b7e6d7"
     misc_feature    complement(2319..2332)
                     /label=">pNL_oligo_1583"
                     /ApEinfo_revcolor="#84b0dc"
                     /ApEinfo_fwdcolor="#84b0dc"
     misc_feature    2340..4365
                     /label="pUBQ10"
                     /ApEinfo_revcolor="#f58a5e"
                     /ApEinfo_fwdcolor="#f58a5e"
     misc_feature    4367..4367
                     /label="GG1"
                     /ApEinfo_revcolor="#ff9ccd"
                     /ApEinfo_fwdcolor="#ff9ccd"
     CDS             4370..6205
                     /label="PhiC31plant-NLS stop without start CDS"
                     /ApEinfo_revcolor="#f58a5e"
                     /ApEinfo_fwdcolor="#f58a5e"
     misc_feature    6210..6342
                     /label="SAUER 3'UTR"
                     /ApEinfo_revcolor="#85dae9"
                     /ApEinfo_fwdcolor="#85dae9"
     misc_feature    6347..6846
                     /label="tUBQ1"
                     /ApEinfo_revcolor="#d6b295"
                     /ApEinfo_fwdcolor="#d6b295"
     primer          complement(6816..6847)
                     /label=5570
                     /note="sequence: tctttgacatttttggagtaGCATTTGTTTGTCTTTAACAACGGCTCACAAC"
                     /ApEinfo_revcolor="#b7e6d7"
                     /ApEinfo_fwdcolor="#b7e6d7"
     primer          complement(6826..6850)
                     /label="oNL_5009"
                     /note="sequence: gactgtatctttgacatttttggagtaagcgcatttgtttgtctttaacaac"
                     /ApEinfo_revcolor="#b1ff67"
                     /ApEinfo_fwdcolor="#b1ff67"
     primer          complement(6833..6850)
                     /label="oNL_5577"
                     /note="sequence: ggtctcactccagcgcatttgtttgtctt"
                     /ApEinfo_revcolor="#b7e6d7"
                     /ApEinfo_fwdcolor="#b7e6d7"
     primer          6847..6869
                     /label="oNL_5576"
                     /note="sequence: ggtctcacgctaccacagaatcaggggata"
                     /ApEinfo_revcolor="#ffef86"
                     /ApEinfo_fwdcolor="#ffef86"
     primer          6851..6871
                     /label="oNL_5007"
                     /note="sequence: ggtgtcatctatgttactagatcggaccacagaatcaggggataac"
                     /ApEinfo_revcolor="#f58a5e"
                     /ApEinfo_fwdcolor="#f58a5e"
     source          6853..2332
                     /label="source:synthetic DNA construct"
                     /ApEinfo_revcolor="#ff9ccd"
                     /ApEinfo_fwdcolor="#ff9ccd"
     primer          6855..6880
                     /label=5569
                     /note="sequence: gttactagatcggaccacagaatcaggggataacaccacagaatcaggggataacgcagg"
                     /ApEinfo_revcolor="#9eafd2"
                     /ApEinfo_fwdcolor="#9eafd2"
     misc_feature    complement(6873..6892)
                     /label=">pNL_oligo_513"
                     /ApEinfo_revcolor="#b7e6d7"
                     /ApEinfo_fwdcolor="#b7e6d7"
     misc_feature    complement(6881..6900)
                     /label=">pNL_oligo_514"
                     /ApEinfo_revcolor="#c6c9d1"
                     /ApEinfo_fwdcolor="#c6c9d1"
     misc_feature    6894..6918
                     /label="RB T-DNA repeat"
                     /ApEinfo_revcolor="#b1ff67"
                     /ApEinfo_fwdcolor="#b1ff67"
     misc_feature    complement(6894..6918)
                     /label=">pNL_oligo_3103"
                     /ApEinfo_revcolor="#f8d3a9"
                     /ApEinfo_fwdcolor="#f8d3a9"
     misc_feature    complement(6913..6963)
                     /label=">pNL_oligo_1763"
                     /ApEinfo_revcolor="#85dae9"
                     /ApEinfo_fwdcolor="#85dae9"
     primer_bind     6934..6969
                     /label=">pNL_oligo_1764"
                     /ApEinfo_revcolor="#84b0dc"
                     /ApEinfo_fwdcolor="#84b0dc"
     rep_origin      complement(7009..7597)
                     /label="ori"
                     /ApEinfo_revcolor="#666666"
                     /ApEinfo_fwdcolor="#666666"
     CDS             complement(7768..8583)
                     /label="aminoglycoside phosphotransferase"
                     /ApEinfo_revcolor="#85dae9"
                     /ApEinfo_fwdcolor="#85dae9"
     primer_bind     8169..8196
                     /label=">pNL_oligo_1293"
                     /ApEinfo_revcolor="#ff9ccd"
                     /ApEinfo_fwdcolor="#ff9ccd"
     misc_feature    complement(8169..8196)
                     /label=">pNL_oligo_1294"
                     /ApEinfo_revcolor="#ff9ccd"
                     /ApEinfo_fwdcolor="#ff9ccd"
     primer_bind     8174..8196
                     /label=">pNL_oligo_1590"
                     /ApEinfo_revcolor="#d6b295"
                     /ApEinfo_fwdcolor="#d6b295"
     primer_bind     8177..8197
                     /label=">pNL_oligo_1587"
                     /ApEinfo_revcolor="#c6c9d1"
                     /ApEinfo_fwdcolor="#c6c9d1"
     misc_feature    complement(8217..8253)
                     /label=">pNL_oligo_2197"
                     /ApEinfo_revcolor="#85dae9"
                     /ApEinfo_fwdcolor="#85dae9"
     misc_feature    8680..8688
                     /label="DraIII"
                     /ApEinfo_revcolor="#f8d3a9"
                     /ApEinfo_fwdcolor="#f8d3a9"
     primer_bind     8752..8771
                     /label=">pNL_oligo_1275"
                     /ApEinfo_revcolor="#b4abac"
                     /ApEinfo_fwdcolor="#b4abac"
     misc_feature    complement(8752..8771)
                     /label=">pNL_oligo_1276"
                     /ApEinfo_revcolor="#85dae9"
                     /ApEinfo_fwdcolor="#85dae9"
     rep_origin      8874..130
                     /label="pSa ori"
                     /ApEinfo_revcolor="#666666"
                     /ApEinfo_fwdcolor="#666666"
ORIGIN
        1 gtatgttcaa ttagcttttc aattatgaat atatatatca attattggtc gcccttggct
       61 tgtggacaat gcgctacgcg caccggctcc gcccgtggac aaccgcaagc ggttgcccac
      121 cgtcgagcgc cagcgccttt gcccacaacc cggcggccgg ccgcaacaga tcgttttata
      181 aatttttttt tttgaaaaag aaaaagcccg aaaggcggca acctctcggg cttctggatt
      241 tccgatcccc ggaattagag atcttggcag gatatattgt ggtgtaacgt tatcgatctg
      301 gattttagta ctggattttg gttttaggaa ttagaaattt tattgataga agtattttac
      361 aaatacaaat acatactaag ggtttcttat atgctcaaca catgagcgaa accctataag
      421 aaccctaatt tcccttatcg ggaaactact cacacattat ttatggagaa aatagagaga
      481 gatagatttg tagagagaga ctggtgattt cagcgtaccg aattaattct cccgcgacca
      541 gccgagcgag cttagcgaac tgtggacgag aactgtgcca ccaagcgtaa ggccgttctc
      601 tcgcatttgc cttgctaggc tcgcgcgagt tgctggctga ggcgttctcg aaatcagctc
      661 ttgttcggtc ggcatctact ctattccttt gccctcggac gagtgctggg gcgtcggttt
      721 ccactatcgg cgagtacttc tacacagcca tcggtccaga cggccgcgct tctgcgggcg
      781 atttgtgtac gcccgacagt cccggctccg gatcggacga ttgcgtcgca tcgaccctgc
      841 gcccaagctg catcatcgaa attgccgtca accaagctct gatagagttg gtcaagacca
      901 atgcggagca tatacgcccg gaggcgtggc gatcctgcaa gctccggatg cctccgctcg
      961 aagtagcgcg tctgctgctc catacaagcc aaccacggcc tccagaagaa gatgttggcg
     1021 acctcgtatt gggaatcccc gaacatcgcc tcgctccagt caatgaccgc tgttatgcgg
     1081 ccattgtccg tcaggacatt gttggagccg aaatccgcgt gcacgaggtg ccggacttcg
     1141 gggcagtcct cggcccaaag catcagctca tcgagagcct gcgcgacgga cgcactgacg
     1201 gtgtcgtcca tcacagtttg ccagtgatac acatggggat cagcaatcgc gcatatgaaa
     1261 tcacgccatg tagtgtattg accgattcct tgcggtccga atgggccgaa cccgctcgtc
     1321 tggctaagat cggccgcagc gatcgcatcc atagcctccg cgaccggctg aagaacagcg
     1381 ggcagttcgg tttcaggcag gtcttgcaac gtgacaccct gtgcacggcg ggagatgcaa
     1441 taggtcaggc tctcgctgaa ctccccaatg tcaagcactt ccggaatcgg gagcgcggcc
     1501 gatgcaaagt gccgataaac ataacgatct ttgtagaaac catcggcgca gctatttacc
     1561 cgcaggacat atccacgccc tcctacatcg aagctgaaag cacgagattc ttcgccctcc
     1621 gagagctgca tcaggtcgga gacgctgtcg aacttttcga tcagaaactt ctcgacagac
     1681 gtcgcggtga gttcaggctt tttcataggg atcagcttgg gctgtcctct ccaaatgaaa
     1741 tgaacttcct tatatagagg aagggtcttg cgaaggatag tgggattgtg cgtcatccct
     1801 tacgtcagtg gagatgtcac atcaatccac ttgctttgaa gacgtggttg gaacgtcttc
     1861 tttttccacg atgctcctcg tgggtggggg tccatctttg ggaccactgt cggcagaggc
     1921 atcttgaatg atagcctttc ctttatcgca atgatggcat ttgtaggagc caccttcctt
     1981 ttctactgtc ctttcgatga agtgacagat agctgggcaa tggaatccga ggaggtttcc
     2041 cgaaattacc ctttgttgaa aagtctcaat agccctttgg tcttctgaga ctgtatcttt
     2101 gacatttttg gagtaggggt acgataacat taacgtttac aatttcgcgc cattcgccat
     2161 tcaggctgcg caactgttgg gaagggcgat cggtgcgggc ctcttcgcta ttacgccagc
     2221 tggcgaaagg gggatgtgct gcaaggcgat taagttgggt aacgccaggg ttttcccagt
     2281 cacgacgttg taaaacgacg gccagtgaat tgtaatacga ctcactatag ggcttggagc
     2341 tcaacaacaa actttccatt cacccattta tggatacaca gtctagctca acagagcttt
     2401 taacccaaat tggtacaata gaatacaact ttagatcata attctcaaaa gaaagagatt
     2461 ccttagctat tctatctgcc actccatttc cttctcggct tgtatgcaca agcataaaat
     2521 cctcaaactt gctaagtaga tactttatgt cttggataat tggattgaga cttgacaagc
     2581 ataactttca tgtaaccaaa gacacaagtt gctgagaatc cacctcaaaa atgatcttcc
     2641 tataattgaa tcgggataat gacagcacag cccatctaag agcctccact tctacttcca
     2701 gcacgcttct tacttttacc acagctcttg cacctaacca taacaccttc cctgtatgat
     2761 cgcgaagcac ccaccctaag ccacatttta atccttctgt tggccatgcc ccatcaaagt
     2821 tgcacttaac ccaagattgt ggtggagctt cccatgtttc tcgtctgtcc cgacggtgtt
     2881 gtggttggtg ctttccttac attctgagcc tctttccttc taatccactc atctgcatct
     2941 tcttgtgtcc ttactaatac ctcattggtt ccaaattccc tccctttaag caccagctcg
     3001 tttctgttct tccacagcct cccaagtatc caagggacta aagcctccac attcttcaga
     3061 tcaggatatt cttgtttaag atgttgaact ctatggaggt ttgtatgaac tgatgatcta
     3121 ggaccggata agttcccttc ttcatagcga acttattcaa agaatgtttt gtgtatcatt
     3181 cttgttacat tgttattaat gaaaaaatat tattggtcat tggactgaac acgagtgtta
     3241 aatatggacc aggccccaaa taagatccat tgatatatga attaaataac aagaataaat
     3301 cgagtcacca aaccacttgc cttttttaac gagacttgtt caccaacttg atacaaaagt
     3361 cattatccta tgcaaatcaa taatcataca aaaatatcca ataacactaa aaaattaaaa
     3421 gaaatggata atttcacaat atgttatacg ataaagaagt tacttttcca agaaattcac
     3481 tgattttata agcccacttg cattagataa atggcaaaaa aaaacaaaaa ggaaaagaaa
     3541 taaagcacga agaattctag aaaatacgaa atacgcttca atgcagtggg acccacggtt
     3601 caattattgc caattttcag ctccaccgta tatttaaaaa ataaaacgat aatgctaaaa
     3661 aaatataaat cgtaacgatc gttaaatctc aacggctgga tcttatgacg accgttagaa
     3721 attgtggttg tcgacgagtc agtaataaac ggcgtcaaag tggttgcagc cggcacacac
     3781 gagtcgtgtt tatcaactca aagcacaaat acttttcctc aacctaaaaa taaggcaatt
     3841 agccaaaaac aactttgcgt gtaaacaacg ctcaatacac gtgtcatttt attattagct
     3901 attgcttcac cgccttagct ttctcgtgac ctagtcgtcc tcgtcttttc ttcttcttct
     3961 tctataaaac aatacccaaa gagctcttct tcttcacaat tcagatttca atttctcaaa
     4021 atcttaaaaa ctttctctca attctctcta ccgtgatcaa ggtaaatttc tgtgttcctt
     4081 attctctcaa aatcttcgat tttgttttcg ttcgatccca atttcgtata tgttctttgg
     4141 tttagattct gttaatctta gatcgaagac gattttctgg gtttgatcgt tagatatcat
     4201 cttaattctc gattagggtt tcatagatat catccgattt gttcaaataa tttgagtttt
     4261 gtcgaataat tactcttcga tttgtgattt ctatctagat ctggtgttag tttctagttt
     4321 gtgcgatcga atttgtcgat taatctgagt ttttctgatt aacagAatgg acacgtatgc
     4381 cggcgcttat gatagacaat caagagaaag agagaactct tctgccgcct ctccagctac
     4441 acagagatct gccaacgagg ataaagctgc tgatttacaa agagaggtag agagagatgg
     4501 gggtaggttt agatttgtgg gtcatttctc tgaggctcct ggtacatcag cctttggtac
     4561 tgctgaacgg cctgaatttg aaagaatatt aaatgagtgt cgggccggtc gactaaatat
     4621 gataatagtt tatgatgtat ctaggttcag tagactcaaa gttatggatg caattccgat
     4681 cgtgagcgag ctacttgcac tcggtgttac tatcgtaagt acacaagaag gtgtattcag
     4741 gcagggtaat gtgatggacc ttatacacct tattatgcga ctcgacgcta gccataaaga
     4801 gtcatcactg aagagtgcta aaatcttgga caccaagaac ctgcaaaggg agcttggagg
     4861 ctatgtagga ggaaaagctc cgtatggttt cgaactcgtg agtgagacaa aagagattac
     4921 cagaaatggt aggatggtga acgtggttat taataagcta gctcatagca caacccctct
     4981 cacagggcct tttgagttcg aacctgacgt tattagatgg tggtggagag agatcaaaac
     5041 tcacaaacat cttccattta agccaggtag ccaggctgct atccaccctg gatctatcac
     5101 tgggctttgt aaaaggatgg atgctgacgc agtgccaact cgaggggaaa caatcggtaa
     5161 gaagactgca tcttccgctt gggatcccgc tacagttatg agaatccttc gggatccgcg
     5221 tattgctgga ttcgccgcag aagtcattta taagaaaaaa cctgatggta ctcctactac
     5281 aaaaatcgaa ggttatagga tccaaaggga tcctattact ttgcgtccag ttgaattaga
     5341 ctgtggaccg atcatcgaac ctgccgagtg gtacgagttg caggcctggc ttgatggtag
     5401 agggcgtgga aagggtttat ctcggggaca ggcaattttg tcagcaatgg ataagcttta
     5461 ttgtgagtgt ggggctgtta tgacatcaaa acgtggagaa gagtcaatca aggattctta
     5521 caggtgcaga cgtcgtaaag tggtggaccc ttctgctcca ggacagcatg agggtacatg
     5581 caacgtttct atggctgctc ttgataaatt tgtggccgaa cgtattttca acaagattag
     5641 acacgctgaa ggggatgagg aaactttagc tcttctttgg gaggctgccc ggcgttttgg
     5701 taagctaaca gaggcaccag aaaaaagtgg cgaaagagct aatttggtag ccgaaagagc
     5761 agacgccttg aatgcattgg aagaacttta cgaagatagg gctgccggag catatgatgg
     5821 accagttggt cggaagcatt tcaggaagca acaagctgca ctaactttga gacagcaagg
     5881 cgcagaggag cgactcgcag agcttgaggc cgccgaggcc ccaaagcttc cactcgatca
     5941 atggtttcct gaggatgccg acgctgatcc tacaggtcca aagagctggt ggggaagagc
     6001 tagcgtagac gataagagag tgtttgtggg tctatttgtt gacaagattg tagttactaa
     6061 gtccactacg ggtcgaggac agggcactcc catcgaaaag agagccagta ttacctgggc
     6121 aaagcctcca accgatgatg atgaagacga tgcacaagat ggtaccgagg atgtggcagc
     6181 accaaaaaaa aagaggaagg tgtaagctta gtactatact acaacatttc catatttttt
     6241 ttagattgtt agctaatttc ccctggagat aattgtaaat tgtttcaatg agaggaatat
     6301 acaatacata gatcgtaatt gatcaatgcg tatttgcatg ttggtaagag actcttatca
     6361 agaatcccat ctcttgcttg cttttttttg ttgtcttccc tttgataggg tttgtttttc
     6421 ttgtttcagt gactttctat gttaaaagat aatgtcagta aaaggatttg gttttctatt
     6481 attctgaatc gattacggaa gattcttgct taattccaat ctatacaagt atcgtgaaat
     6541 aatgaccgtt tatgtgatta ggagacgtgt ttcattaata aaatataaga tcaatacatt
     6601 gttagtagtg ataaactatg tacaaattgt attgattgta aaagaaacac aataggttcc
     6661 ttttttctac aatatattgt gacagactct ctgttttaac gaatgaatta aatttgtcaa
     6721 cgaaaaaatt aaagaatgat gtgatcactt tgcaccttgg ttcatcttca gaggcttctg
     6781 catgttccat gcattgaggc tctctacggt cacaggttgt gagccgttgt taaagacaaa
     6841 caaatgcgct accacagaat caggggataa cgcaggaaag aacatgaagg ccttgacagg
     6901 atatattggc gggtaaacta agtcgctgta tgtgtttgtt tgagatctca tgtgagcaaa
     6961 aggccagcaa aaggccagga accgtaaaaa ggccgcgttg ctggcgtttt tccataggct
     7021 ccgcccccct gacgagcatc acaaaaatcg acgctcaagt cagaggtggc gaaacccgac
     7081 aggactataa agataccagg cgtttccccc tggaagctcc ctcgtgcgct ctcctgttcc
     7141 gaccctgccg cttaccggat acctgtccgc ctttctccct tcgggaagcg tggcgctttc
     7201 tcatagctca cgctgtaggt atctcagttc ggtgtaggtc gttcgctcca agctgggctg
     7261 tgtgcacgaa ccccccgttc agcccgaccg ctgcgcctta tccggtaact atcgtcttga
     7321 gtccaacccg gtaagacacg acttatcgcc actggcagca gccactggta acaggattag
     7381 cagagcgagg tatgtaggcg gtgctacaga gttcttgaag tggtggccta actacggcta
     7441 cactagaaga acagtatttg gtatctgcgc tctgctgaag ccagttacct tcggaagaag
     7501 agttggtagc tcttgatccg gcaaacaaac caccgctggt agcggtggtt tttttgtttg
     7561 caagcagcag attacgcgca gaaaaaaagg atctcaagaa gatcctttga tcttttctac
     7621 ggggtctgac gctcagtgga acgaaaactc acgttaaggg attttggtca tgagattatc
     7681 aaaaaggatc ttcacctaga tccttttaaa ttaaaaatga agttttaaat caatctaaag
     7741 tatatatgtg taacattggt ctagtgatta gaaaaactca tcgagcatca aatgaaactg
     7801 caatttattc atatcaggat tatcaatacc atatttttga aaaagccgtt tctgtaatga
     7861 aggagaaaac tcaccgaggc agttccatag gatggcaaga tcctggtatc ggtctgcgat
     7921 tccgactcgt ccaacatcaa tacaacctat taatttcccc tcgtcaaaaa taaggttatc
     7981 aagtgagaaa tcaccatgag tgacgactga atccggtgag aatggcaaaa gtttatgcat
     8041 ttctttccag acttgttcaa caggccagcc attacgctcg tcatcaaaat cactcgcatc
     8101 aaccaaaccg ttattcattc gtgattgcgc ctgagcgaga cgaaatacgc gatcgctgtt
     8161 aaaaggacaa ttacaaacag gaatcgaatg caaccggcgc aggaacactg ccagcgcatc
     8221 aacaatattt tcacctgaat caggatattc ttctaatacc tggaatgctg ttttccctgg
     8281 gatcgcagtg gtgagtaacc atgcatcatc aggagtacgg ataaaatgct tgatggtcgg
     8341 aagaggcata aattccgtca gccagtttag tctgaccatc tcatctgtaa caacattggc
     8401 aacgctacct ttgccatgtt tcagaaacaa ctctggcgca tcgggcttcc catacaatcg
     8461 gtagattgtc gcacctgatt gcccgacatt atcgcgagcc catttatacc catataaatc
     8521 agcatccatg ttggaattta atcgcggcct tgagcaagac gtttcccgtt gaatatggct
     8581 cataacaccc cttgtattac tgtttatgta agcagacagt tttattgttc atgatgatat
     8641 atttttatct tgtgcaatgt aacatcagag attttgagac acaacgtggc tttgttgaat
     8701 aaatcgaact tttgctgagt tgaaggatca gatcacgcat cttcccgaca acgcagaccg
     8761 ttccgtggca aagcaaaagt tcaaaatcac caactggtcc acctacaaca aagctctcat
     8821 caaccgtggc tccctcactt tctggctgga tgatggggcg attcaggcga tccccatcca
     8881 acagcccgcc gtcgagcggg cttttttatc cccggaagcc tgtggataga gggtagttat
     8941 ccacgtgaaa ccgctaatgc cccgcaaagc cttgattcac ggggctttcc ggcccgctcc
     9001 aaaaactatc cacgtgaaat cgctaatcag ggtacgtgaa atcgctaatc ggagtacgtg
     9061 aaatcgctaa taaggtcacg tgaaatcgct aatcaaaaag gcacgtgaga acgctaatag
     9121 ccctttcaga tcaacagctt gcaaacaccc ctcgctccgg caagtagtta cagcaagta
//
