# Supplementary material for: An integrase toolbox to record gene-expression during plant development
Source: bioRxiv preprint, doi:10.1101/2022.09.16.508262, version 2 (2022-09-26)
Supplement: Suppdata5 [file 508262_file05.zip › gb Files/L1B1 (pPP2AA3-Bxb1-tUBQ1).gb]

LOCUS       L1-B1                   7315 bp ds-DNA     circular     29-JUL-2022
DEFINITION  .
FEATURES             Location/Qualifiers
     source          3..4661
                     /label="source:synthetic DNA construct"
                     /ApEinfo_revcolor="#ff9ccd"
                     /ApEinfo_fwdcolor="#ff9ccd"
     misc_feature    complement(23..42)
                     /label=">pNL_oligo_513"
                     /ApEinfo_revcolor="#b7e6d7"
                     /ApEinfo_fwdcolor="#b7e6d7"
     misc_feature    complement(31..50)
                     /label=">pNL_oligo_514"
                     /ApEinfo_revcolor="#c6c9d1"
                     /ApEinfo_fwdcolor="#c6c9d1"
     misc_feature    44..68
                     /label="RB T-DNA repeat"
                     /ApEinfo_revcolor="#b1ff67"
                     /ApEinfo_fwdcolor="#b1ff67"
     misc_feature    complement(44..68)
                     /label=">pNL_oligo_3103"
                     /ApEinfo_revcolor="#f8d3a9"
                     /ApEinfo_fwdcolor="#f8d3a9"
     misc_feature    complement(63..113)
                     /label=">pNL_oligo_1763"
                     /ApEinfo_revcolor="#85dae9"
                     /ApEinfo_fwdcolor="#85dae9"
     primer_bind     84..119
                     /label=">pNL_oligo_1764"
                     /ApEinfo_revcolor="#84b0dc"
                     /ApEinfo_fwdcolor="#84b0dc"
     rep_origin      complement(159..747)
                     /label="ori"
                     /ApEinfo_revcolor="#666666"
                     /ApEinfo_fwdcolor="#666666"
     CDS             complement(918..1733)
                     /label="aminoglycoside phosphotransferase"
                     /ApEinfo_revcolor="#85dae9"
                     /ApEinfo_fwdcolor="#85dae9"
     primer_bind     1319..1346
                     /label=">pNL_oligo_1293"
                     /ApEinfo_revcolor="#ff9ccd"
                     /ApEinfo_fwdcolor="#ff9ccd"
     misc_feature    complement(1319..1346)
                     /label=">pNL_oligo_1294"
                     /ApEinfo_revcolor="#ff9ccd"
                     /ApEinfo_fwdcolor="#ff9ccd"
     primer_bind     1324..1346
                     /label=">pNL_oligo_1590"
                     /ApEinfo_revcolor="#d6b295"
                     /ApEinfo_fwdcolor="#d6b295"
     primer_bind     1327..1347
                     /label=">pNL_oligo_1587"
                     /ApEinfo_revcolor="#c6c9d1"
                     /ApEinfo_fwdcolor="#c6c9d1"
     misc_feature    complement(1367..1403)
                     /label=">pNL_oligo_2197"
                     /ApEinfo_revcolor="#85dae9"
                     /ApEinfo_fwdcolor="#85dae9"
     misc_feature    1830..1838
                     /label="DraIII"
                     /ApEinfo_revcolor="#f8d3a9"
                     /ApEinfo_fwdcolor="#f8d3a9"
     primer_bind     1902..1921
                     /label=">pNL_oligo_1275"
                     /ApEinfo_revcolor="#b4abac"
                     /ApEinfo_fwdcolor="#b4abac"
     misc_feature    complement(1902..1921)
                     /label=">pNL_oligo_1276"
                     /ApEinfo_revcolor="#85dae9"
                     /ApEinfo_fwdcolor="#85dae9"
     rep_origin      2024..2459
                     /label="pSa ori"
                     /ApEinfo_revcolor="#666666"
                     /ApEinfo_fwdcolor="#666666"
     misc_feature    2594..2616
                     /label="LB T-DNA repeat"
                     /ApEinfo_revcolor="#b1ff67"
                     /ApEinfo_fwdcolor="#b1ff67"
     primer_bind     2621..2646
                     /label=">pNL_oligo_248"
                     /ApEinfo_revcolor="#f58a5e"
                     /ApEinfo_fwdcolor="#f58a5e"
     polyA_signal    2624..2800
                     /label="CaMV poly(A) signal"
                     /ApEinfo_revcolor="#f58a5e"
                     /ApEinfo_fwdcolor="#f58a5e"
     primer_bind     2733..2754
                     /label=">pNL_oligo_1355"
                     /ApEinfo_revcolor="#84b0dc"
                     /ApEinfo_fwdcolor="#84b0dc"
     misc_feature    complement(2830..3005)
                     /label="CaMV terminator"
                     /ApEinfo_revcolor="#ffef86"
                     /ApEinfo_fwdcolor="#ffef86"
     CDS             complement(3010..4035)
                     /label="hygromycin B phosphotransferase"
                     /ApEinfo_revcolor="#85dae9"
                     /ApEinfo_fwdcolor="#85dae9"
     primer_bind     3340..3359
                     /label=">pNL_oligo_2766"
                     /ApEinfo_revcolor="#85dae9"
                     /ApEinfo_fwdcolor="#85dae9"
     misc_feature    3451..3459
                     /label="DraIII"
                     /ApEinfo_revcolor="#85dae9"
                     /ApEinfo_fwdcolor="#85dae9"
     misc_feature    3744..3752
                     /label="DraIII"
                     /ApEinfo_revcolor="#faac61"
                     /ApEinfo_fwdcolor="#faac61"
     misc_feature    complement(3788..3807)
                     /label=">pNL_oligo_2767"
                     /ApEinfo_revcolor="#d6b295"
                     /ApEinfo_fwdcolor="#d6b295"
     primer_bind     3967..3990
                     /label=">pNL_oligo_2672"
                     /ApEinfo_revcolor="#75c6a9"
                     /ApEinfo_fwdcolor="#75c6a9"
     promoter        complement(4052..4397)
                     /label="CaMV 35S promoter"
                     /ApEinfo_revcolor="#0000ff"
                     /ApEinfo_fwdcolor="#0000ff"
     primer_bind     4083..4101
                     /label=">pNL_oligo_3106"
                     /ApEinfo_revcolor="#ff9ccd"
                     /ApEinfo_fwdcolor="#ff9ccd"
     misc_feature    complement(4145..4167)
                     /label=">pNL_oligo_1354"
                     /ApEinfo_revcolor="#f8d3a9"
                     /ApEinfo_fwdcolor="#f8d3a9"
     misc_feature    4167..4172
                     /label="BpiI"
                     /ApEinfo_revcolor="#9eafd2"
                     /ApEinfo_fwdcolor="#9eafd2"
     misc_feature    complement(4184..4189)
                     /label="BpiI"
                     /ApEinfo_revcolor="#f58a5e"
                     /ApEinfo_fwdcolor="#f58a5e"
     CDS             complement(4395..4661)
                     /label="LacZ-alpha fragment of beta-galactosidase"
                     /ApEinfo_revcolor="#85dae9"
                     /ApEinfo_fwdcolor="#85dae9"
     misc_feature    complement(4409..4414)
                     /label="BpiI"
                     /ApEinfo_revcolor="#84b0dc"
                     /ApEinfo_fwdcolor="#84b0dc"
     CDS             complement(4479..4547)
                     /label="LacZ alpha"
                     /ApEinfo_revcolor="#84b0dc"
                     /ApEinfo_fwdcolor="#84b0dc"
     primer_bind     4592..4612
                     /label=">pNL_oligo_2699"
                     /ApEinfo_revcolor="#ffef86"
                     /ApEinfo_fwdcolor="#ffef86"
     primer_bind     4592..4615
                     /label=">pNL_oligo_2215"
                     /ApEinfo_revcolor="#c6c9d1"
                     /ApEinfo_fwdcolor="#c6c9d1"
     primer_bind     4592..4615
                     /label="M13F(-47)"
                     /ApEinfo_revcolor="#b1ff67"
                     /ApEinfo_fwdcolor="#b1ff67"
     misc_feature    complement(4592..4615)
                     /label=">pNL_oligo_2216"
                     /ApEinfo_revcolor="#84b0dc"
                     /ApEinfo_fwdcolor="#84b0dc"
     misc_feature    complement(4594..4615)
                     /label=">pNL_oligo_3070"
                     /ApEinfo_revcolor="#85dae9"
                     /ApEinfo_fwdcolor="#85dae9"
     primer_bind     4598..4615
                     /label="M13F(-41)"
                     /ApEinfo_revcolor="#b1ff67"
                     /ApEinfo_fwdcolor="#b1ff67"
     primer_bind     4613..4635
                     /label=">pNL_oligo_552"
                     /ApEinfo_revcolor="#f8d3a9"
                     /ApEinfo_fwdcolor="#f8d3a9"
     primer_bind     4618..4635
                     /label="M13F(-21)"
                     /ApEinfo_revcolor="#b1ff67"
                     /ApEinfo_fwdcolor="#b1ff67"
     primer_bind     4619..4634
                     /label=">pNL_oligo_37"
                     /ApEinfo_revcolor="#b1ff67"
                     /ApEinfo_fwdcolor="#b1ff67"
     primer_bind     4619..4635
                     /label="M13 fwd"
                     /ApEinfo_revcolor="#b1ff67"
                     /ApEinfo_fwdcolor="#b1ff67"
     primer_bind     4628..4653
                     /label=">pNL_oligo_1548"
                     /ApEinfo_revcolor="#c6c9d1"
                     /ApEinfo_fwdcolor="#c6c9d1"
     promoter        4642..4660
                     /label="T7 promoter"
                     /ApEinfo_revcolor="#0000ff"
                     /ApEinfo_fwdcolor="#0000ff"
     primer_bind     4642..4660
                     /label=">pNL_oligo_3104"
                     /ApEinfo_revcolor="#85dae9"
                     /ApEinfo_fwdcolor="#85dae9"
     primer_bind     4642..4661
                     /label="T7"
                     /ApEinfo_revcolor="#b1ff67"
                     /ApEinfo_fwdcolor="#b1ff67"
     primer_bind     4643..4659
                     /label=">pNL_oligo_16"
                     /ApEinfo_revcolor="#d6b295"
                     /ApEinfo_fwdcolor="#d6b295"
     misc_feature    complement(4648..4661)
                     /label=">pNL_oligo_2086"
                     /ApEinfo_revcolor="#b7e6d7"
                     /ApEinfo_fwdcolor="#b7e6d7"
     misc_feature    complement(4648..4661)
                     /label=">pNL_oligo_1583"
                     /ApEinfo_revcolor="#84b0dc"
                     /ApEinfo_fwdcolor="#84b0dc"
     misc_feature    4669..5300
                     /label="Mutated pPP2AA3"
                     /ApEinfo_revcolor="#85dae9"
                     /ApEinfo_fwdcolor="#85dae9"
     misc_feature    5302..5302
                     /label="GG1"
                     /ApEinfo_revcolor="#ff9ccd"
                     /ApEinfo_fwdcolor="#ff9ccd"
     misc_feature    5302..6801
                     /label="Bxb1"
                     /ApEinfo_revcolor="#ff9ccd"
                     /ApEinfo_fwdcolor="#ff9ccd"
     misc_feature    6802..6807
                     /label="Stop codon"
                     /ApEinfo_revcolor="#b1ff67"
                     /ApEinfo_fwdcolor="#b1ff67"
     misc_feature    6812..7311
                     /label="tUBQ1"
                     /ApEinfo_revcolor="#d59687"
                     /ApEinfo_fwdcolor="#d59687"
ORIGIN
        1 accacagaat caggggataa cgcaggaaag aacatgaagg ccttgacagg atatattggc
       61 gggtaaacta agtcgctgta tgtgtttgtt tgagatctca tgtgagcaaa aggccagcaa
      121 aaggccagga accgtaaaaa ggccgcgttg ctggcgtttt tccataggct ccgcccccct
      181 gacgagcatc acaaaaatcg acgctcaagt cagaggtggc gaaacccgac aggactataa
      241 agataccagg cgtttccccc tggaagctcc ctcgtgcgct ctcctgttcc gaccctgccg
      301 cttaccggat acctgtccgc ctttctccct tcgggaagcg tggcgctttc tcatagctca
      361 cgctgtaggt atctcagttc ggtgtaggtc gttcgctcca agctgggctg tgtgcacgaa
      421 ccccccgttc agcccgaccg ctgcgcctta tccggtaact atcgtcttga gtccaacccg
      481 gtaagacacg acttatcgcc actggcagca gccactggta acaggattag cagagcgagg
      541 tatgtaggcg gtgctacaga gttcttgaag tggtggccta actacggcta cactagaaga
      601 acagtatttg gtatctgcgc tctgctgaag ccagttacct tcggaagaag agttggtagc
      661 tcttgatccg gcaaacaaac caccgctggt agcggtggtt tttttgtttg caagcagcag
      721 attacgcgca gaaaaaaagg atctcaagaa gatcctttga tcttttctac ggggtctgac
      781 gctcagtgga acgaaaactc acgttaaggg attttggtca tgagattatc aaaaaggatc
      841 ttcacctaga tccttttaaa ttaaaaatga agttttaaat caatctaaag tatatatgtg
      901 taacattggt ctagtgatta gaaaaactca tcgagcatca aatgaaactg caatttattc
      961 atatcaggat tatcaatacc atatttttga aaaagccgtt tctgtaatga aggagaaaac
     1021 tcaccgaggc agttccatag gatggcaaga tcctggtatc ggtctgcgat tccgactcgt
     1081 ccaacatcaa tacaacctat taatttcccc tcgtcaaaaa taaggttatc aagtgagaaa
     1141 tcaccatgag tgacgactga atccggtgag aatggcaaaa gtttatgcat ttctttccag
     1201 acttgttcaa caggccagcc attacgctcg tcatcaaaat cactcgcatc aaccaaaccg
     1261 ttattcattc gtgattgcgc ctgagcgaga cgaaatacgc gatcgctgtt aaaaggacaa
     1321 ttacaaacag gaatcgaatg caaccggcgc aggaacactg ccagcgcatc aacaatattt
     1381 tcacctgaat caggatattc ttctaatacc tggaatgctg ttttccctgg gatcgcagtg
     1441 gtgagtaacc atgcatcatc aggagtacgg ataaaatgct tgatggtcgg aagaggcata
     1501 aattccgtca gccagtttag tctgaccatc tcatctgtaa caacattggc aacgctacct
     1561 ttgccatgtt tcagaaacaa ctctggcgca tcgggcttcc catacaatcg gtagattgtc
     1621 gcacctgatt gcccgacatt atcgcgagcc catttatacc catataaatc agcatccatg
     1681 ttggaattta atcgcggcct tgagcaagac gtttcccgtt gaatatggct cataacaccc
     1741 cttgtattac tgtttatgta agcagacagt tttattgttc atgatgatat atttttatct
     1801 tgtgcaatgt aacatcagag attttgagac acaacgtggc tttgttgaat aaatcgaact
     1861 tttgctgagt tgaaggatca gatcacgcat cttcccgaca acgcagaccg ttccgtggca
     1921 aagcaaaagt tcaaaatcac caactggtcc acctacaaca aagctctcat caaccgtggc
     1981 tccctcactt tctggctgga tgatggggcg attcaggcga tccccatcca acagcccgcc
     2041 gtcgagcggg cttttttatc cccggaagcc tgtggataga gggtagttat ccacgtgaaa
     2101 ccgctaatgc cccgcaaagc cttgattcac ggggctttcc ggcccgctcc aaaaactatc
     2161 cacgtgaaat cgctaatcag ggtacgtgaa atcgctaatc ggagtacgtg aaatcgctaa
     2221 taaggtcacg tgaaatcgct aatcaaaaag gcacgtgaga acgctaatag ccctttcaga
     2281 tcaacagctt gcaaacaccc ctcgctccgg caagtagtta cagcaagtag tatgttcaat
     2341 tagcttttca attatgaata tatatatcaa ttattggtcg cccttggctt gtggacaatg
     2401 cgctacgcgc accggctccg cccgtggaca accgcaagcg gttgcccacc gtcgagcgcc
     2461 agcgcctttg cccacaaccc ggcggccggc cgcaacagat cgttttataa attttttttt
     2521 ttgaaaaaga aaaagcccga aaggcggcaa cctctcgggc ttctggattt ccgatccccg
     2581 gaattagaga tcttggcagg atatattgtg gtgtaacgtt atcgatctgg attttagtac
     2641 tggattttgg ttttaggaat tagaaatttt attgatagaa gtattttaca aatacaaata
     2701 catactaagg gtttcttata tgctcaacac atgagcgaaa ccctataaga accctaattt
     2761 cccttatcgg gaaactactc acacattatt tatggagaaa atagagagag atagatttgt
     2821 agagagagac tggtgatttc agcgtaccga attaattctc ccgcgaccag ccgagcgagc
     2881 ttagcgaact gtggacgaga actgtgccac caagcgtaag gccgttctct cgcatttgcc
     2941 ttgctaggct cgcgcgagtt gctggctgag gcgttctcga aatcagctct tgttcggtcg
     3001 gcatctactc tattcctttg ccctcggacg agtgctgggg cgtcggtttc cactatcggc
     3061 gagtacttct acacagccat cggtccagac ggccgcgctt ctgcgggcga tttgtgtacg
     3121 cccgacagtc ccggctccgg atcggacgat tgcgtcgcat cgaccctgcg cccaagctgc
     3181 atcatcgaaa ttgccgtcaa ccaagctctg atagagttgg tcaagaccaa tgcggagcat
     3241 atacgcccgg aggcgtggcg atcctgcaag ctccggatgc ctccgctcga agtagcgcgt
     3301 ctgctgctcc atacaagcca accacggcct ccagaagaag atgttggcga cctcgtattg
     3361 ggaatccccg aacatcgcct cgctccagtc aatgaccgct gttatgcggc cattgtccgt
     3421 caggacattg ttggagccga aatccgcgtg cacgaggtgc cggacttcgg ggcagtcctc
     3481 ggcccaaagc atcagctcat cgagagcctg cgcgacggac gcactgacgg tgtcgtccat
     3541 cacagtttgc cagtgataca catggggatc agcaatcgcg catatgaaat cacgccatgt
     3601 agtgtattga ccgattcctt gcggtccgaa tgggccgaac ccgctcgtct ggctaagatc
     3661 ggccgcagcg atcgcatcca tagcctccgc gaccggctga agaacagcgg gcagttcggt
     3721 ttcaggcagg tcttgcaacg tgacaccctg tgcacggcgg gagatgcaat aggtcaggct
     3781 ctcgctgaac tccccaatgt caagcacttc cggaatcggg agcgcggccg atgcaaagtg
     3841 ccgataaaca taacgatctt tgtagaaacc atcggcgcag ctatttaccc gcaggacata
     3901 tccacgccct cctacatcga agctgaaagc acgagattct tcgccctccg agagctgcat
     3961 caggtcggag acgctgtcga acttttcgat cagaaacttc tcgacagacg tcgcggtgag
     4021 ttcaggcttt ttcataggga tcagcttggg ctgtcctctc caaatgaaat gaacttcctt
     4081 atatagagga agggtcttgc gaaggatagt gggattgtgc gtcatccctt acgtcagtgg
     4141 agatgtcaca tcaatccact tgctttgaag acgtggttgg aacgtcttct ttttccacga
     4201 tgctcctcgt gggtgggggt ccatctttgg gaccactgtc ggcagaggca tcttgaatga
     4261 tagcctttcc tttatcgcaa tgatggcatt tgtaggagcc accttccttt tctactgtcc
     4321 tttcgatgaa gtgacagata gctgggcaat ggaatccgag gaggtttccc gaaattaccc
     4381 tttgttgaaa agtctcaata gccctttggt cttctgagac tgtatctttg acatttttgg
     4441 agtaggggta cgataacatt aacgtttaca atttcgcgcc attcgccatt caggctgcgc
     4501 aactgttggg aagggcgatc ggtgcgggcc tcttcgctat tacgccagct ggcgaaaggg
     4561 ggatgtgctg caaggcgatt aagttgggta acgccagggt tttcccagtc acgacgttgt
     4621 aaaacgacgg ccagtgaatt gtaatacgac tcactatagg gcttggagga ggaagaagaa
     4681 gagagttact gagaagcttc ctttatacga gagagatatt aaacgaagtc gtatttgttg
     4741 gatatatggg cctttatgta ttatacataa gcccatttag ttcttatctt tgacaggccc
     4801 aattatatgg acacagcttg aagatggttt agctgctgcg aaagacgagc tccggtctga
     4861 tttctcgttc ttctgattga tagatcgctc ggaacttgga aagcagcgta atcggtaaat
     4921 tctcgatcat ttcttcaatt tcgaaacatt ttccaattgt atattgagaa tctcaaatcg
     4981 aattattgtt tagatcttct ctctttatta gtctaagaat ggtaatagtt tctctctaga
     5041 ttgggacggc acaaagtttc agttctccat tctaatcatt ttttagaggc taatgggtca
     5101 cctttgaatt atctcagagg cggaattgag tttaaagttt gtaactttat cgtcttttgt
     5161 attgatggtg tctatggcaa aggtgattaa ctgcaaaggt atgcattgtg ttttattctg
     5221 actttgtgta catttgtgtt tgattgaagg tagggagtgg caaaggtgat taactgcaaa
     5281 ggatttgagt tttggtgagg Annnnnnnnn nnnnnnnnnn nnnnnnnnnn nnnnnnnnnn
     5341 nnnnnnnnnn nnnnnnnnnn nnnnnnnnnn nnnnnnnnnn nnnnnnnnnn nnnnnnnnnn
     5401 nnnnnnnnnn nnnnnnnnnn nnnnnnnnnn nnnnnnnnnn nnnnnnnnnn nnnnnnnnnn
     5461 nnnnnnnnnn nnnnnnnnnn nnnnnnnnnn nnnnnnnnnn nnnnnnnnnn nnnnnnnnnn
     5521 nnnnnnnnnn nnnnnnnnnn nnnnnnnnnn nnnnnnnnnn nnnnnnnnnn nnnnnnnnnn
     5581 nnnnnnnnnn nnnnnnnnnn nnnnnnnnnn nnnnnnnnnn nnnnnnnnnn nnnnnnnnnn
     5641 nnnnnnnnnn nnnnnnnnnn nnnnnnnnnn nnnnnnnnnn nnnnnnnnnn nnnnnnnnnn
     5701 nnnnnnnnnn nnnnnnnnnn nnnnnnnnnn nnnnnnnnnn nnnnnnnnnn nnnnnnnnnn
     5761 nnnnnnnnnn nnnnnnnnnn nnnnnnnnnn nnnnnnnnnn nnnnnnnnnn nnnnnnnnnn
     5821 nnnnnnnnnn nnnnnnnnnn nnnnnnnnnn nnnnnnnnnn nnnnnnnnnn nnnnnnnnnn
     5881 nnnnnnnnnn nnnnnnnnnn nnnnnnnnnn nnnnnnnnnn nnnnnnnnnn nnnnnnnnnn
     5941 nnnnnnnnnn nnnnnnnnnn nnnnnnnnnn nnnnnnnnnn nnnnnnnnnn nnnnnnnnnn
     6001 nnnnnnnnnn nnnnnnnnnn nnnnnnnnnn nnnnnnnnnn nnnnnnnnnn nnnnnnnnnn
     6061 nnnnnnnnnn nnnnnnnnnn nnnnnnnnnn nnnnnnnnnn nnnnnnnnnn nnnnnnnnnn
     6121 nnnnnnnnnn nnnnnnnnnn nnnnnnnnnn nnnnnnnnnn nnnnnnnnnn nnnnnnnnnn
     6181 nnnnnnnnnn nnnnnnnnnn nnnnnnnnnn nnnnnnnnnn nnnnnnnnnn nnnnnnnnnn
     6241 nnnnnnnnnn nnnnnnnnnn nnnnnnnnnn nnnnnnnnnn nnnnnnnnnn nnnnnnnnnn
     6301 nnnnnnnnnn nnnnnnnnnn nnnnnnnnnn nnnnnnnnnn nnnnnnnnnn nnnnnnnnnn
     6361 nnnnnnnnnn nnnnnnnnnn nnnnnnnnnn nnnnnnnnnn nnnnnnnnnn nnnnnnnnnn
     6421 nnnnnnnnnn nnnnnnnnnn nnnnnnnnnn nnnnnnnnnn nnnnnnnnnn nnnnnnnnnn
     6481 nnnnnnnnnn nnnnnnnnnn nnnnnnnnnn nnnnnnnnnn nnnnnnnnnn nnnnnnnnnn
     6541 nnnnnnnnnn nnnnnnnnnn nnnnnnnnnn nnnnnnnnnn nnnnnnnnnn nnnnnnnnnn
     6601 nnnnnnnnnn nnnnnnnnnn nnnnnnnnnn nnnnnnnnnn nnnnnnnnnn nnnnnnnnnn
     6661 nnnnnnnnnn nnnnnnnnnn nnnnnnnnnn nnnnnnnnnn nnnnnnnnnn nnnnnnnnnn
     6721 nnnnnnnnnn nnnnnnnnnn nnnnnnnnnn nnnnnnnnnn nnnnnnnnnn nnnnnnnnnn
     6781 nnnnnnnnnn nnnnnnnnnn ntaataagct tagagactct tatcaagaat cccatctctt
     6841 gcttgctttt ttttgttgtc ttccctttga tagggtttgt ttttcttgtt tcagtgactt
     6901 tctatgttaa aagataatgt cagtaaaagg atttggtttt ctattattct gaatcgatta
     6961 cggaagattc ttgcttaatt ccaatctata caagtatcgt gaaataatga ccgtttatgt
     7021 gattaggaga cgtgtttcat taataaaata taagatcaat acattgttag tagtgataaa
     7081 ctatgtacaa attgtattga ttgtaaaaga aacacaatag gttccttttt tctacaatat
     7141 attgtgacag actctctgtt ttaacgaatg aattaaattt gtcaacgaaa aaattaaaga
     7201 atgatgtgat cactttgcac cttggttcat cttcagaggc ttctgcatgt tccatgcatt
     7261 gaggctctct acggtcacag gttgtgagcc gttgttaaag acaaacaaat gcgct
//
