# Supplementary material for: An integrase toolbox to record gene-expression during plant development
Source: bioRxiv preprint, doi:10.1101/2022.09.16.508262, version 2 (2022-09-26)
Supplement: Suppdata5 [file 508262_file05.zip › gb Files/L1Tp8 (pUBQ10-Tp901-NLS-tUBQ1).gb]

LOCUS       L1-Tp8                  8688 bp ds-DNA     circular     10-MAR-2022
DEFINITION  .
FEATURES             Location/Qualifiers
     primer_bind     119..142
                     /label=">pNL_oligo_2672"
                     /ApEinfo_revcolor="#75c6a9"
                     /ApEinfo_fwdcolor="#75c6a9"
     promoter        complement(204..549)
                     /label="CaMV 35S promoter"
                     /ApEinfo_revcolor="#0000ff"
                     /ApEinfo_fwdcolor="#0000ff"
     primer_bind     235..253
                     /label=">pNL_oligo_3106"
                     /ApEinfo_revcolor="#ff9ccd"
                     /ApEinfo_fwdcolor="#ff9ccd"
     misc_feature    complement(297..319)
                     /label=">pNL_oligo_1354"
                     /ApEinfo_revcolor="#f8d3a9"
                     /ApEinfo_fwdcolor="#f8d3a9"
     misc_feature    319..324
                     /label="BpiI"
                     /ApEinfo_revcolor="#9eafd2"
                     /ApEinfo_fwdcolor="#9eafd2"
     misc_feature    complement(336..341)
                     /label="BpiI"
                     /ApEinfo_revcolor="#f58a5e"
                     /ApEinfo_fwdcolor="#f58a5e"
     CDS             complement(547..813)
                     /label="LacZ-alpha fragment of beta-galactosidase"
                     /ApEinfo_revcolor="#85dae9"
                     /ApEinfo_fwdcolor="#85dae9"
     misc_feature    complement(561..566)
                     /label="BpiI"
                     /ApEinfo_revcolor="#84b0dc"
                     /ApEinfo_fwdcolor="#84b0dc"
     CDS             complement(631..699)
                     /label="LacZ alpha"
                     /ApEinfo_revcolor="#84b0dc"
                     /ApEinfo_fwdcolor="#84b0dc"
     primer_bind     744..764
                     /label=">pNL_oligo_2699"
                     /ApEinfo_revcolor="#ffef86"
                     /ApEinfo_fwdcolor="#ffef86"
     primer_bind     744..767
                     /label=">pNL_oligo_2215"
                     /ApEinfo_revcolor="#c6c9d1"
                     /ApEinfo_fwdcolor="#c6c9d1"
     primer_bind     744..767
                     /label="M13F(-47)"
                     /ApEinfo_revcolor="#b1ff67"
                     /ApEinfo_fwdcolor="#b1ff67"
     misc_feature    complement(744..767)
                     /label=">pNL_oligo_2216"
                     /ApEinfo_revcolor="#84b0dc"
                     /ApEinfo_fwdcolor="#84b0dc"
     misc_feature    complement(746..767)
                     /label=">pNL_oligo_3070"
                     /ApEinfo_revcolor="#85dae9"
                     /ApEinfo_fwdcolor="#85dae9"
     primer_bind     750..767
                     /label="M13F(-41)"
                     /ApEinfo_revcolor="#b1ff67"
                     /ApEinfo_fwdcolor="#b1ff67"
     primer_bind     765..787
                     /label=">pNL_oligo_552"
                     /ApEinfo_revcolor="#f8d3a9"
                     /ApEinfo_fwdcolor="#f8d3a9"
     primer_bind     770..787
                     /label="M13F(-21)"
                     /ApEinfo_revcolor="#b1ff67"
                     /ApEinfo_fwdcolor="#b1ff67"
     primer_bind     771..786
                     /label=">pNL_oligo_37"
                     /ApEinfo_revcolor="#b1ff67"
                     /ApEinfo_fwdcolor="#b1ff67"
     primer_bind     771..787
                     /label="M13 fwd"
                     /ApEinfo_revcolor="#b1ff67"
                     /ApEinfo_fwdcolor="#b1ff67"
     primer_bind     780..805
                     /label=">pNL_oligo_1548"
                     /ApEinfo_revcolor="#c6c9d1"
                     /ApEinfo_fwdcolor="#c6c9d1"
     promoter        794..812
                     /label="T7 promoter"
                     /ApEinfo_revcolor="#0000ff"
                     /ApEinfo_fwdcolor="#0000ff"
     primer_bind     794..812
                     /label=">pNL_oligo_3104"
                     /ApEinfo_revcolor="#85dae9"
                     /ApEinfo_fwdcolor="#85dae9"
     primer_bind     794..813
                     /label="T7"
                     /ApEinfo_revcolor="#b1ff67"
                     /ApEinfo_fwdcolor="#b1ff67"
     primer_bind     795..811
                     /label=">pNL_oligo_16"
                     /ApEinfo_revcolor="#d6b295"
                     /ApEinfo_fwdcolor="#d6b295"
     misc_feature    complement(800..813)
                     /label=">pNL_oligo_1583"
                     /ApEinfo_revcolor="#84b0dc"
                     /ApEinfo_fwdcolor="#84b0dc"
     misc_feature    complement(800..813)
                     /label=">pNL_oligo_2086"
                     /ApEinfo_revcolor="#b7e6d7"
                     /ApEinfo_fwdcolor="#b7e6d7"
     misc_feature    821..2846
                     /label="pUBQ10"
                     /ApEinfo_revcolor="#f58a5e"
                     /ApEinfo_fwdcolor="#f58a5e"
     misc_feature    2848..2848
                     /label="GG1"
                     /ApEinfo_revcolor="#ff9ccd"
                     /ApEinfo_fwdcolor="#ff9ccd"
     misc_feature    4309..4329
                     /label="NLS"
                     /ApEinfo_revcolor="#b1ff67"
                     /ApEinfo_fwdcolor="#b1ff67"
     misc_feature    4337..4836
                     /label="tUBQ1"
                     /ApEinfo_revcolor="#d59687"
                     /ApEinfo_fwdcolor="#d59687"
     source          4843..813
                     /label="source:synthetic DNA construct"
                     /ApEinfo_revcolor="#ff9ccd"
                     /ApEinfo_fwdcolor="#ff9ccd"
     misc_feature    complement(4863..4882)
                     /label=">pNL_oligo_513"
                     /ApEinfo_revcolor="#b7e6d7"
                     /ApEinfo_fwdcolor="#b7e6d7"
     misc_feature    complement(4871..4890)
                     /label=">pNL_oligo_514"
                     /ApEinfo_revcolor="#c6c9d1"
                     /ApEinfo_fwdcolor="#c6c9d1"
     misc_feature    4884..4908
                     /label="RB T-DNA repeat"
                     /ApEinfo_revcolor="#b1ff67"
                     /ApEinfo_fwdcolor="#b1ff67"
     misc_feature    complement(4884..4908)
                     /label=">pNL_oligo_3103"
                     /ApEinfo_revcolor="#f8d3a9"
                     /ApEinfo_fwdcolor="#f8d3a9"
     misc_feature    complement(4903..4953)
                     /label=">pNL_oligo_1763"
                     /ApEinfo_revcolor="#85dae9"
                     /ApEinfo_fwdcolor="#85dae9"
     primer_bind     4924..4959
                     /label=">pNL_oligo_1764"
                     /ApEinfo_revcolor="#84b0dc"
                     /ApEinfo_fwdcolor="#84b0dc"
     rep_origin      complement(4999..5587)
                     /label="ori"
                     /ApEinfo_revcolor="#666666"
                     /ApEinfo_fwdcolor="#666666"
     CDS             complement(5758..6573)
                     /label="aminoglycoside phosphotransferase"
                     /ApEinfo_revcolor="#85dae9"
                     /ApEinfo_fwdcolor="#85dae9"
     primer_bind     6159..6186
                     /label=">pNL_oligo_1293"
                     /ApEinfo_revcolor="#ff9ccd"
                     /ApEinfo_fwdcolor="#ff9ccd"
     misc_feature    complement(6159..6186)
                     /label=">pNL_oligo_1294"
                     /ApEinfo_revcolor="#ff9ccd"
                     /ApEinfo_fwdcolor="#ff9ccd"
     primer_bind     6164..6186
                     /label=">pNL_oligo_1590"
                     /ApEinfo_revcolor="#d6b295"
                     /ApEinfo_fwdcolor="#d6b295"
     primer_bind     6167..6187
                     /label=">pNL_oligo_1587"
                     /ApEinfo_revcolor="#c6c9d1"
                     /ApEinfo_fwdcolor="#c6c9d1"
     misc_feature    complement(6207..6243)
                     /label=">pNL_oligo_2197"
                     /ApEinfo_revcolor="#85dae9"
                     /ApEinfo_fwdcolor="#85dae9"
     misc_feature    6670..6678
                     /label="DraIII"
                     /ApEinfo_revcolor="#f8d3a9"
                     /ApEinfo_fwdcolor="#f8d3a9"
     primer_bind     6742..6761
                     /label=">pNL_oligo_1275"
                     /ApEinfo_revcolor="#b4abac"
                     /ApEinfo_fwdcolor="#b4abac"
     misc_feature    complement(6742..6761)
                     /label=">pNL_oligo_1276"
                     /ApEinfo_revcolor="#85dae9"
                     /ApEinfo_fwdcolor="#85dae9"
     rep_origin      6864..7299
                     /label="pSa ori"
                     /ApEinfo_revcolor="#666666"
                     /ApEinfo_fwdcolor="#666666"
     misc_feature    7434..7456
                     /label="LB T-DNA repeat"
                     /ApEinfo_revcolor="#b1ff67"
                     /ApEinfo_fwdcolor="#b1ff67"
     primer_bind     7461..7486
                     /label=">pNL_oligo_248"
                     /ApEinfo_revcolor="#f58a5e"
                     /ApEinfo_fwdcolor="#f58a5e"
     polyA_signal    7464..7640
                     /label="CaMV poly(A) signal"
                     /ApEinfo_revcolor="#f58a5e"
                     /ApEinfo_fwdcolor="#f58a5e"
     primer_bind     7573..7594
                     /label=">pNL_oligo_1355"
                     /ApEinfo_revcolor="#84b0dc"
                     /ApEinfo_fwdcolor="#84b0dc"
     misc_feature    complement(7670..7845)
                     /label="CaMV terminator"
                     /ApEinfo_revcolor="#ffef86"
                     /ApEinfo_fwdcolor="#ffef86"
     CDS             complement(7850..187)
                     /label="hygromycin B phosphotransferase"
                     /ApEinfo_revcolor="#85dae9"
                     /ApEinfo_fwdcolor="#85dae9"
     primer_bind     8180..8199
                     /label=">pNL_oligo_2766"
                     /ApEinfo_revcolor="#85dae9"
                     /ApEinfo_fwdcolor="#85dae9"
     misc_feature    8291..8299
                     /label="DraIII"
                     /ApEinfo_revcolor="#85dae9"
                     /ApEinfo_fwdcolor="#85dae9"
     misc_feature    8584..8592
                     /label="DraIII"
                     /ApEinfo_revcolor="#faac61"
                     /ApEinfo_fwdcolor="#faac61"
     misc_feature    complement(8628..8647)
                     /label=">pNL_oligo_2767"
                     /ApEinfo_revcolor="#d6b295"
                     /ApEinfo_fwdcolor="#d6b295"
ORIGIN
        1 cataacgatc tttgtagaaa ccatcggcgc agctatttac ccgcaggaca tatccacgcc
       61 ctcctacatc gaagctgaaa gcacgagatt cttcgccctc cgagagctgc atcaggtcgg
      121 agacgctgtc gaacttttcg atcagaaact tctcgacaga cgtcgcggtg agttcaggct
      181 ttttcatagg gatcagcttg ggctgtcctc tccaaatgaa atgaacttcc ttatatagag
      241 gaagggtctt gcgaaggata gtgggattgt gcgtcatccc ttacgtcagt ggagatgtca
      301 catcaatcca cttgctttga agacgtggtt ggaacgtctt ctttttccac gatgctcctc
      361 gtgggtgggg gtccatcttt gggaccactg tcggcagagg catcttgaat gatagccttt
      421 cctttatcgc aatgatggca tttgtaggag ccaccttcct tttctactgt cctttcgatg
      481 aagtgacaga tagctgggca atggaatccg aggaggtttc ccgaaattac cctttgttga
      541 aaagtctcaa tagccctttg gtcttctgag actgtatctt tgacattttt ggagtagggg
      601 tacgataaca ttaacgttta caatttcgcg ccattcgcca ttcaggctgc gcaactgttg
      661 ggaagggcga tcggtgcggg cctcttcgct attacgccag ctggcgaaag ggggatgtgc
      721 tgcaaggcga ttaagttggg taacgccagg gttttcccag tcacgacgtt gtaaaacgac
      781 ggccagtgaa ttgtaatacg actcactata gggcttggag ctcaacaaca aactttccat
      841 tcacccattt atggatacac agtctagctc aacagagctt ttaacccaaa ttggtacaat
      901 agaatacaac tttagatcat aattctcaaa agaaagagat tccttagcta ttctatctgc
      961 cactccattt ccttctcggc ttgtatgcac aagcataaaa tcctcaaact tgctaagtag
     1021 atactttatg tcttggataa ttggattgag acttgacaag cataactttc atgtaaccaa
     1081 agacacaagt tgctgagaat ccacctcaaa aatgatcttc ctataattga atcgggataa
     1141 tgacagcaca gcccatctaa gagcctccac ttctacttcc agcacgcttc ttacttttac
     1201 cacagctctt gcacctaacc ataacacctt ccctgtatga tcgcgaagca cccaccctaa
     1261 gccacatttt aatccttctg ttggccatgc cccatcaaag ttgcacttaa cccaagattg
     1321 tggtggagct tcccatgttt ctcgtctgtc ccgacggtgt tgtggttggt gctttcctta
     1381 cattctgagc ctctttcctt ctaatccact catctgcatc ttcttgtgtc cttactaata
     1441 cctcattggt tccaaattcc ctccctttaa gcaccagctc gtttctgttc ttccacagcc
     1501 tcccaagtat ccaagggact aaagcctcca cattcttcag atcaggatat tcttgtttaa
     1561 gatgttgaac tctatggagg tttgtatgaa ctgatgatct aggaccggat aagttccctt
     1621 cttcatagcg aacttattca aagaatgttt tgtgtatcat tcttgttaca ttgttattaa
     1681 tgaaaaaata ttattggtca ttggactgaa cacgagtgtt aaatatggac caggccccaa
     1741 ataagatcca ttgatatatg aattaaataa caagaataaa tcgagtcacc aaaccacttg
     1801 ccttttttaa cgagacttgt tcaccaactt gatacaaaag tcattatcct atgcaaatca
     1861 ataatcatac aaaaatatcc aataacacta aaaaattaaa agaaatggat aatttcacaa
     1921 tatgttatac gataaagaag ttacttttcc aagaaattca ctgattttat aagcccactt
     1981 gcattagata aatggcaaaa aaaaacaaaa aggaaaagaa ataaagcacg aagaattcta
     2041 gaaaatacga aatacgcttc aatgcagtgg gacccacggt tcaattattg ccaattttca
     2101 gctccaccgt atatttaaaa aataaaacga taatgctaaa aaaatataaa tcgtaacgat
     2161 cgttaaatct caacggctgg atcttatgac gaccgttaga aattgtggtt gtcgacgagt
     2221 cagtaataaa cggcgtcaaa gtggttgcag ccggcacaca cgagtcgtgt ttatcaactc
     2281 aaagcacaaa tacttttcct caacctaaaa ataaggcaat tagccaaaaa caactttgcg
     2341 tgtaaacaac gctcaataca cgtgtcattt tattattagc tattgcttca ccgccttagc
     2401 tttctcgtga cctagtcgtc ctcgtctttt cttcttcttc ttctataaaa caatacccaa
     2461 agagctcttc ttcttcacaa ttcagatttc aatttctcaa aatcttaaaa actttctctc
     2521 aattctctct accgtgatca aggtaaattt ctgtgttcct tattctctca aaatcttcga
     2581 ttttgttttc gttcgatccc aatttcgtat atgttctttg gtttagattc tgttaatctt
     2641 agatcgaaga cgattttctg ggtttgatcg ttagatatca tcttaattct cgattagggt
     2701 ttcatagata tcatccgatt tgttcaaata atttgagttt tgtcgaataa ttactcttcg
     2761 atttgtgatt tctatctaga tctggtgtta gtttctagtt tgtgcgatcg aatttgtcga
     2821 ttaatctgag tttttctgat taacagAatg actaagaaag tagcaatcta tacacgagta
     2881 tccactacta accaagcaga ggaaggcttc tcaattgatg agcaaattga ccgtttaaca
     2941 aaatatgctg aagcaatggg gtggcaagta tctgatactt atactgatgc tggtttttca
     3001 ggggccaaac ttgaacgccc agcaatgcaa agattaatca acgatatcga gaataaagct
     3061 tttgatacag ttcttgtata taagctagac cgcctttcac gtagtgtaag agatactctt
     3121 tatcttgtta aggatgtgtt cacaaaaaat aaaatagact ttatctcgct taatgaaagt
     3181 attgatactt cttctgctat gggtagcttg tttctcacta ttctttctgc aattaatgag
     3241 tttgaaagag agaatataaa agaacgcatg actatgggta aactagggcg agcgaaatct
     3301 ggtaagtcta tgatgtggac taagacagct tttgggtatt accacaacag aaagacaggt
     3361 atattagaaa ttgttccttt acaagctaca atagttgaac aaatattcac tgattattta
     3421 tcaggaatat cacttacaaa attaagagat aaactcaatg aatctggaca catcggtaaa
     3481 gatataccgt ggtcttatcg taccctaaga caaacacttg ataatccagt ttactgtggt
     3541 tatatcaaat ttaaggacag cctatttgaa ggtatgcaca aaccaattat cccttatgag
     3601 acttatttaa aagttcaaaa agagctagaa gaaagacaac agcagactta tgaaagaaat
     3661 aacaacccta gacctttcca agctaaatat atgctgtcag ggatggcaag gtgcggttac
     3721 tgtggagcac ctttaaaaat tgttcttggc cacaaaagaa aagatggaag ccgcactatg
     3781 aaatatcact gtgcaaatag atttcctcga aaaacaaaag gaattacagt atataatgac
     3841 aataaaaagt gtgattcagg aacttatgat ttaagtaatt tagaaaatac tgttattgac
     3901 aacctgattg gatttcaaga aaataatgac tccttattga aaattatcaa tggcaacaac
     3961 caacctattc ttgatacttc gtcatttaaa aagcaaattt cacagatcga taaaaaaata
     4021 caaaagaact ctgatttgta cctaaatgat tttatcacta tggatgagtt gaaagatcgt
     4081 actgattccc ttcaggctga gaaaaagctg cttaaagcta agattagcga aaataaattt
     4141 aatgactcta ctgatgtttt tgagttagtt aaaactcagt tgggctcaat tccgattaat
     4201 gaactatcat atgataataa aaagaaaatc gtcaacaacc ttgtatcaaa ggttgatgtt
     4261 actgctgata atgtagatat catatttaaa ttccaactcg ctaccggtcc aaaaaaaaag
     4321 aggaaggtgt aagcttagag actcttatca agaatcccat ctcttgcttg cttttttttg
     4381 ttgtcttccc tttgataggg tttgtttttc ttgtttcagt gactttctat gttaaaagat
     4441 aatgtcagta aaaggatttg gttttctatt attctgaatc gattacggaa gattcttgct
     4501 taattccaat ctatacaagt atcgtgaaat aatgaccgtt tatgtgatta ggagacgtgt
     4561 ttcattaata aaatataaga tcaatacatt gttagtagtg ataaactatg tacaaattgt
     4621 attgattgta aaagaaacac aataggttcc ttttttctac aatatattgt gacagactct
     4681 ctgttttaac gaatgaatta aatttgtcaa cgaaaaaatt aaagaatgat gtgatcactt
     4741 tgcaccttgg ttcatcttca gaggcttctg catgttccat gcattgaggc tctctacggt
     4801 cacaggttgt gagccgttgt taaagacaaa caaatgcgct accacagaat caggggataa
     4861 cgcaggaaag aacatgaagg ccttgacagg atatattggc gggtaaacta agtcgctgta
     4921 tgtgtttgtt tgagatctca tgtgagcaaa aggccagcaa aaggccagga accgtaaaaa
     4981 ggccgcgttg ctggcgtttt tccataggct ccgcccccct gacgagcatc acaaaaatcg
     5041 acgctcaagt cagaggtggc gaaacccgac aggactataa agataccagg cgtttccccc
     5101 tggaagctcc ctcgtgcgct ctcctgttcc gaccctgccg cttaccggat acctgtccgc
     5161 ctttctccct tcgggaagcg tggcgctttc tcatagctca cgctgtaggt atctcagttc
     5221 ggtgtaggtc gttcgctcca agctgggctg tgtgcacgaa ccccccgttc agcccgaccg
     5281 ctgcgcctta tccggtaact atcgtcttga gtccaacccg gtaagacacg acttatcgcc
     5341 actggcagca gccactggta acaggattag cagagcgagg tatgtaggcg gtgctacaga
     5401 gttcttgaag tggtggccta actacggcta cactagaaga acagtatttg gtatctgcgc
     5461 tctgctgaag ccagttacct tcggaagaag agttggtagc tcttgatccg gcaaacaaac
     5521 caccgctggt agcggtggtt tttttgtttg caagcagcag attacgcgca gaaaaaaagg
     5581 atctcaagaa gatcctttga tcttttctac ggggtctgac gctcagtgga acgaaaactc
     5641 acgttaaggg attttggtca tgagattatc aaaaaggatc ttcacctaga tccttttaaa
     5701 ttaaaaatga agttttaaat caatctaaag tatatatgtg taacattggt ctagtgatta
     5761 gaaaaactca tcgagcatca aatgaaactg caatttattc atatcaggat tatcaatacc
     5821 atatttttga aaaagccgtt tctgtaatga aggagaaaac tcaccgaggc agttccatag
     5881 gatggcaaga tcctggtatc ggtctgcgat tccgactcgt ccaacatcaa tacaacctat
     5941 taatttcccc tcgtcaaaaa taaggttatc aagtgagaaa tcaccatgag tgacgactga
     6001 atccggtgag aatggcaaaa gtttatgcat ttctttccag acttgttcaa caggccagcc
     6061 attacgctcg tcatcaaaat cactcgcatc aaccaaaccg ttattcattc gtgattgcgc
     6121 ctgagcgaga cgaaatacgc gatcgctgtt aaaaggacaa ttacaaacag gaatcgaatg
     6181 caaccggcgc aggaacactg ccagcgcatc aacaatattt tcacctgaat caggatattc
     6241 ttctaatacc tggaatgctg ttttccctgg gatcgcagtg gtgagtaacc atgcatcatc
     6301 aggagtacgg ataaaatgct tgatggtcgg aagaggcata aattccgtca gccagtttag
     6361 tctgaccatc tcatctgtaa caacattggc aacgctacct ttgccatgtt tcagaaacaa
     6421 ctctggcgca tcgggcttcc catacaatcg gtagattgtc gcacctgatt gcccgacatt
     6481 atcgcgagcc catttatacc catataaatc agcatccatg ttggaattta atcgcggcct
     6541 tgagcaagac gtttcccgtt gaatatggct cataacaccc cttgtattac tgtttatgta
     6601 agcagacagt tttattgttc atgatgatat atttttatct tgtgcaatgt aacatcagag
     6661 attttgagac acaacgtggc tttgttgaat aaatcgaact tttgctgagt tgaaggatca
     6721 gatcacgcat cttcccgaca acgcagaccg ttccgtggca aagcaaaagt tcaaaatcac
     6781 caactggtcc acctacaaca aagctctcat caaccgtggc tccctcactt tctggctgga
     6841 tgatggggcg attcaggcga tccccatcca acagcccgcc gtcgagcggg cttttttatc
     6901 cccggaagcc tgtggataga gggtagttat ccacgtgaaa ccgctaatgc cccgcaaagc
     6961 cttgattcac ggggctttcc ggcccgctcc aaaaactatc cacgtgaaat cgctaatcag
     7021 ggtacgtgaa atcgctaatc ggagtacgtg aaatcgctaa taaggtcacg tgaaatcgct
     7081 aatcaaaaag gcacgtgaga acgctaatag ccctttcaga tcaacagctt gcaaacaccc
     7141 ctcgctccgg caagtagtta cagcaagtag tatgttcaat tagcttttca attatgaata
     7201 tatatatcaa ttattggtcg cccttggctt gtggacaatg cgctacgcgc accggctccg
     7261 cccgtggaca accgcaagcg gttgcccacc gtcgagcgcc agcgcctttg cccacaaccc
     7321 ggcggccggc cgcaacagat cgttttataa attttttttt ttgaaaaaga aaaagcccga
     7381 aaggcggcaa cctctcgggc ttctggattt ccgatccccg gaattagaga tcttggcagg
     7441 atatattgtg gtgtaacgtt atcgatctgg attttagtac tggattttgg ttttaggaat
     7501 tagaaatttt attgatagaa gtattttaca aatacaaata catactaagg gtttcttata
     7561 tgctcaacac atgagcgaaa ccctataaga accctaattt cccttatcgg gaaactactc
     7621 acacattatt tatggagaaa atagagagag atagatttgt agagagagac tggtgatttc
     7681 agcgtaccga attaattctc ccgcgaccag ccgagcgagc ttagcgaact gtggacgaga
     7741 actgtgccac caagcgtaag gccgttctct cgcatttgcc ttgctaggct cgcgcgagtt
     7801 gctggctgag gcgttctcga aatcagctct tgttcggtcg gcatctactc tattcctttg
     7861 ccctcggacg agtgctgggg cgtcggtttc cactatcggc gagtacttct acacagccat
     7921 cggtccagac ggccgcgctt ctgcgggcga tttgtgtacg cccgacagtc ccggctccgg
     7981 atcggacgat tgcgtcgcat cgaccctgcg cccaagctgc atcatcgaaa ttgccgtcaa
     8041 ccaagctctg atagagttgg tcaagaccaa tgcggagcat atacgcccgg aggcgtggcg
     8101 atcctgcaag ctccggatgc ctccgctcga agtagcgcgt ctgctgctcc atacaagcca
     8161 accacggcct ccagaagaag atgttggcga cctcgtattg ggaatccccg aacatcgcct
     8221 cgctccagtc aatgaccgct gttatgcggc cattgtccgt caggacattg ttggagccga
     8281 aatccgcgtg cacgaggtgc cggacttcgg ggcagtcctc ggcccaaagc atcagctcat
     8341 cgagagcctg cgcgacggac gcactgacgg tgtcgtccat cacagtttgc cagtgataca
     8401 catggggatc agcaatcgcg catatgaaat cacgccatgt agtgtattga ccgattcctt
     8461 gcggtccgaa tgggccgaac ccgctcgtct ggctaagatc ggccgcagcg atcgcatcca
     8521 tagcctccgc gaccggctga agaacagcgg gcagttcggt ttcaggcagg tcttgcaacg
     8581 tgacaccctg tgcacggcgg gagatgcaat aggtcaggct ctcgctgaac tccccaatgt
     8641 caagcacttc cggaatcggg agcgcggccg atgcaaagtg ccgataaa
//
