# Supplementary material for: An integrase toolbox to record gene-expression during plant development
Source: bioRxiv preprint, doi:10.1101/2022.09.16.508262, version 2 (2022-09-26)
Supplement: Suppdata5 [file 508262_file05.zip › gb Files/L1Tp6 (p35S-Tp901-NLS-tUBQ1).gb]

LOCUS       L1-Tp6                  8086 bp ds-DNA     circular     16-MAR-2022
DEFINITION  .
FEATURES             Location/Qualifiers
     misc_feature    194..202
                     /label="DraIII"
                     /ApEinfo_revcolor="#faac61"
                     /ApEinfo_fwdcolor="#faac61"
     misc_feature    complement(238..257)
                     /label=">pNL_oligo_2767"
                     /ApEinfo_revcolor="#d6b295"
                     /ApEinfo_fwdcolor="#d6b295"
     primer_bind     417..440
                     /label=">pNL_oligo_2672"
                     /ApEinfo_revcolor="#75c6a9"
                     /ApEinfo_fwdcolor="#75c6a9"
     promoter        complement(502..847)
                     /label="CaMV 35S promoter"
                     /ApEinfo_revcolor="#0000ff"
                     /ApEinfo_fwdcolor="#0000ff"
     primer_bind     533..551
                     /label=">pNL_oligo_3106"
                     /ApEinfo_revcolor="#ff9ccd"
                     /ApEinfo_fwdcolor="#ff9ccd"
     misc_feature    complement(595..617)
                     /label=">pNL_oligo_1354"
                     /ApEinfo_revcolor="#f8d3a9"
                     /ApEinfo_fwdcolor="#f8d3a9"
     misc_feature    617..622
                     /label="BpiI"
                     /ApEinfo_revcolor="#9eafd2"
                     /ApEinfo_fwdcolor="#9eafd2"
     misc_feature    complement(634..639)
                     /label="BpiI"
                     /ApEinfo_revcolor="#f58a5e"
                     /ApEinfo_fwdcolor="#f58a5e"
     CDS             complement(845..1111)
                     /label="LacZ-alpha fragment of beta-galactosidase"
                     /ApEinfo_revcolor="#85dae9"
                     /ApEinfo_fwdcolor="#85dae9"
     misc_feature    complement(859..864)
                     /label="BpiI"
                     /ApEinfo_revcolor="#84b0dc"
                     /ApEinfo_fwdcolor="#84b0dc"
     CDS             complement(929..997)
                     /label="LacZ alpha"
                     /ApEinfo_revcolor="#84b0dc"
                     /ApEinfo_fwdcolor="#84b0dc"
     primer_bind     1042..1062
                     /label=">pNL_oligo_2699"
                     /ApEinfo_revcolor="#ffef86"
                     /ApEinfo_fwdcolor="#ffef86"
     primer_bind     1042..1065
                     /label=">pNL_oligo_2215"
                     /ApEinfo_revcolor="#c6c9d1"
                     /ApEinfo_fwdcolor="#c6c9d1"
     primer_bind     1042..1065
                     /label="M13F(-47)"
                     /ApEinfo_revcolor="#b1ff67"
                     /ApEinfo_fwdcolor="#b1ff67"
     misc_feature    complement(1042..1065)
                     /label=">pNL_oligo_2216"
                     /ApEinfo_revcolor="#84b0dc"
                     /ApEinfo_fwdcolor="#84b0dc"
     misc_feature    complement(1044..1065)
                     /label=">pNL_oligo_3070"
                     /ApEinfo_revcolor="#85dae9"
                     /ApEinfo_fwdcolor="#85dae9"
     primer_bind     1048..1065
                     /label="M13F(-41)"
                     /ApEinfo_revcolor="#b1ff67"
                     /ApEinfo_fwdcolor="#b1ff67"
     primer_bind     1063..1085
                     /label=">pNL_oligo_552"
                     /ApEinfo_revcolor="#f8d3a9"
                     /ApEinfo_fwdcolor="#f8d3a9"
     primer_bind     1068..1085
                     /label="M13F(-21)"
                     /ApEinfo_revcolor="#b1ff67"
                     /ApEinfo_fwdcolor="#b1ff67"
     primer_bind     1069..1084
                     /label=">pNL_oligo_37"
                     /ApEinfo_revcolor="#b1ff67"
                     /ApEinfo_fwdcolor="#b1ff67"
     primer_bind     1069..1085
                     /label="M13 fwd"
                     /ApEinfo_revcolor="#b1ff67"
                     /ApEinfo_fwdcolor="#b1ff67"
     primer_bind     1078..1103
                     /label=">pNL_oligo_1548"
                     /ApEinfo_revcolor="#c6c9d1"
                     /ApEinfo_fwdcolor="#c6c9d1"
     promoter        1092..1110
                     /label="T7 promoter"
                     /ApEinfo_revcolor="#0000ff"
                     /ApEinfo_fwdcolor="#0000ff"
     primer_bind     1092..1110
                     /label=">pNL_oligo_3104"
                     /ApEinfo_revcolor="#85dae9"
                     /ApEinfo_fwdcolor="#85dae9"
     primer_bind     1092..1111
                     /label="T7"
                     /ApEinfo_revcolor="#b1ff67"
                     /ApEinfo_fwdcolor="#b1ff67"
     primer_bind     1093..1109
                     /label=">pNL_oligo_16"
                     /ApEinfo_revcolor="#d6b295"
                     /ApEinfo_fwdcolor="#d6b295"
     misc_feature    complement(1098..1111)
                     /label=">pNL_oligo_2086"
                     /ApEinfo_revcolor="#b7e6d7"
                     /ApEinfo_fwdcolor="#b7e6d7"
     misc_feature    complement(1098..1111)
                     /label=">pNL_oligo_1583"
                     /ApEinfo_revcolor="#84b0dc"
                     /ApEinfo_fwdcolor="#84b0dc"
     5'UTR           2473..2534
                     /label="Omega\leader"
                     /ApEinfo_revcolor="#85dae9"
                     /ApEinfo_fwdcolor="#85dae9"
     misc_feature    4005..4025
                     /label="NLS"
                     /ApEinfo_revcolor="#b1ff67"
                     /ApEinfo_fwdcolor="#b1ff67"
     misc_feature    4033..4532
                     /label="tUBQ1"
                     /ApEinfo_revcolor="#d59687"
                     /ApEinfo_fwdcolor="#d59687"
     source          4539..1111
                     /label="source:synthetic DNA construct"
                     /ApEinfo_revcolor="#ff9ccd"
                     /ApEinfo_fwdcolor="#ff9ccd"
     misc_feature    complement(4559..4578)
                     /label=">pNL_oligo_513"
                     /ApEinfo_revcolor="#b7e6d7"
                     /ApEinfo_fwdcolor="#b7e6d7"
     misc_feature    complement(4567..4586)
                     /label=">pNL_oligo_514"
                     /ApEinfo_revcolor="#c6c9d1"
                     /ApEinfo_fwdcolor="#c6c9d1"
     misc_feature    4580..4604
                     /label="RB T-DNA repeat"
                     /ApEinfo_revcolor="#b1ff67"
                     /ApEinfo_fwdcolor="#b1ff67"
     misc_feature    complement(4580..4604)
                     /label=">pNL_oligo_3103"
                     /ApEinfo_revcolor="#f8d3a9"
                     /ApEinfo_fwdcolor="#f8d3a9"
     misc_feature    complement(4599..4649)
                     /label=">pNL_oligo_1763"
                     /ApEinfo_revcolor="#85dae9"
                     /ApEinfo_fwdcolor="#85dae9"
     primer_bind     4620..4655
                     /label=">pNL_oligo_1764"
                     /ApEinfo_revcolor="#84b0dc"
                     /ApEinfo_fwdcolor="#84b0dc"
     rep_origin      complement(4695..5283)
                     /label="ori"
                     /ApEinfo_revcolor="#666666"
                     /ApEinfo_fwdcolor="#666666"
     CDS             complement(5454..6269)
                     /label="aminoglycoside phosphotransferase"
                     /ApEinfo_revcolor="#85dae9"
                     /ApEinfo_fwdcolor="#85dae9"
     primer_bind     5855..5882
                     /label=">pNL_oligo_1293"
                     /ApEinfo_revcolor="#ff9ccd"
                     /ApEinfo_fwdcolor="#ff9ccd"
     misc_feature    complement(5855..5882)
                     /label=">pNL_oligo_1294"
                     /ApEinfo_revcolor="#ff9ccd"
                     /ApEinfo_fwdcolor="#ff9ccd"
     primer_bind     5860..5882
                     /label=">pNL_oligo_1590"
                     /ApEinfo_revcolor="#d6b295"
                     /ApEinfo_fwdcolor="#d6b295"
     primer_bind     5863..5883
                     /label=">pNL_oligo_1587"
                     /ApEinfo_revcolor="#c6c9d1"
                     /ApEinfo_fwdcolor="#c6c9d1"
     misc_feature    complement(5903..5939)
                     /label=">pNL_oligo_2197"
                     /ApEinfo_revcolor="#85dae9"
                     /ApEinfo_fwdcolor="#85dae9"
     misc_feature    6366..6374
                     /label="DraIII"
                     /ApEinfo_revcolor="#f8d3a9"
                     /ApEinfo_fwdcolor="#f8d3a9"
     primer_bind     6438..6457
                     /label=">pNL_oligo_1275"
                     /ApEinfo_revcolor="#b4abac"
                     /ApEinfo_fwdcolor="#b4abac"
     misc_feature    complement(6438..6457)
                     /label=">pNL_oligo_1276"
                     /ApEinfo_revcolor="#85dae9"
                     /ApEinfo_fwdcolor="#85dae9"
     rep_origin      6560..6995
                     /label="pSa ori"
                     /ApEinfo_revcolor="#666666"
                     /ApEinfo_fwdcolor="#666666"
     misc_feature    7130..7152
                     /label="LB T-DNA repeat"
                     /ApEinfo_revcolor="#b1ff67"
                     /ApEinfo_fwdcolor="#b1ff67"
     primer_bind     7157..7182
                     /label=">pNL_oligo_248"
                     /ApEinfo_revcolor="#f58a5e"
                     /ApEinfo_fwdcolor="#f58a5e"
     polyA_signal    7160..7336
                     /label="CaMV poly(A) signal"
                     /ApEinfo_revcolor="#f58a5e"
                     /ApEinfo_fwdcolor="#f58a5e"
     primer_bind     7269..7290
                     /label=">pNL_oligo_1355"
                     /ApEinfo_revcolor="#84b0dc"
                     /ApEinfo_fwdcolor="#84b0dc"
     misc_feature    complement(7366..7541)
                     /label="CaMV terminator"
                     /ApEinfo_revcolor="#ffef86"
                     /ApEinfo_fwdcolor="#ffef86"
     CDS             complement(7546..485)
                     /label="hygromycin B phosphotransferase"
                     /ApEinfo_revcolor="#85dae9"
                     /ApEinfo_fwdcolor="#85dae9"
     primer_bind     7876..7895
                     /label=">pNL_oligo_2766"
                     /ApEinfo_revcolor="#85dae9"
                     /ApEinfo_fwdcolor="#85dae9"
     misc_feature    7987..7995
                     /label="DraIII"
                     /ApEinfo_revcolor="#85dae9"
                     /ApEinfo_fwdcolor="#85dae9"
ORIGIN
        1 cagtgataca catggggatc agcaatcgcg catatgaaat cacgccatgt agtgtattga
       61 ccgattcctt gcggtccgaa tgggccgaac ccgctcgtct ggctaagatc ggccgcagcg
      121 atcgcatcca tagcctccgc gaccggctga agaacagcgg gcagttcggt ttcaggcagg
      181 tcttgcaacg tgacaccctg tgcacggcgg gagatgcaat aggtcaggct ctcgctgaac
      241 tccccaatgt caagcacttc cggaatcggg agcgcggccg atgcaaagtg ccgataaaca
      301 taacgatctt tgtagaaacc atcggcgcag ctatttaccc gcaggacata tccacgccct
      361 cctacatcga agctgaaagc acgagattct tcgccctccg agagctgcat caggtcggag
      421 acgctgtcga acttttcgat cagaaacttc tcgacagacg tcgcggtgag ttcaggcttt
      481 ttcataggga tcagcttggg ctgtcctctc caaatgaaat gaacttcctt atatagagga
      541 agggtcttgc gaaggatagt gggattgtgc gtcatccctt acgtcagtgg agatgtcaca
      601 tcaatccact tgctttgaag acgtggttgg aacgtcttct ttttccacga tgctcctcgt
      661 gggtgggggt ccatctttgg gaccactgtc ggcagaggca tcttgaatga tagcctttcc
      721 tttatcgcaa tgatggcatt tgtaggagcc accttccttt tctactgtcc tttcgatgaa
      781 gtgacagata gctgggcaat ggaatccgag gaggtttccc gaaattaccc tttgttgaaa
      841 agtctcaata gccctttggt cttctgagac tgtatctttg acatttttgg agtaggggta
      901 cgataacatt aacgtttaca atttcgcgcc attcgccatt caggctgcgc aactgttggg
      961 aagggcgatc ggtgcgggcc tcttcgctat tacgccagct ggcgaaaggg ggatgtgctg
     1021 caaggcgatt aagttgggta acgccagggt tttcccagtc acgacgttgt aaaacgacgg
     1081 ccagtgaatt gtaatacgac tcactatagg gcttggagga attccaatcc cacaaaaatc
     1141 tgagcttaac agcacagttg ctcctctcag agcagaatcg ggtattcaac accctcatat
     1201 caactactac gttgtgtata acggtccaca tgccggtata tacgatgact ggggttgtac
     1261 aaaggcggca acaaacggcg ttcccggagt tgcacacaag aaatttgcca ctattacaga
     1321 ggcaagagca gcagctgacg cgtacacaac aagtcagcaa acagacaggt tgaacttcat
     1381 ccccaaagga gaagctcaac tcaagcccaa gagctttgct aaggccctaa caagcccacc
     1441 aaagcaaaaa gcccactggc tcacgctagg aaccaaaagg cccagcagtg atccagcccc
     1501 aaaagagatc tcctttgccc cggagattac aatggacgat ttcctctatc tttacgatct
     1561 aggaaggaag ttcgaaggtg aaggtgacga cactatgttc accactgata atgagaaggt
     1621 tagcctcttc aatttcagaa agaatgctga cccacagatg gttagagagg cctacgcagc
     1681 aagtctcatc aagacgatct acccgagtaa caatctccag gagatcaaat accttcccaa
     1741 gaaggttaaa gatgcagtca aaagattcag gactaattgc atcaagaaca cagagaaaga
     1801 catatttctc aagatcagaa gtactattcc agtatggacg attcaaggct tgcttcataa
     1861 accaaggcaa gtaatagaga ttggagtctc taaaaaggta gttcctactg aatctaaggc
     1921 catgcatgga gtctaagatt caaatcgagg atctaacaga actcgccgtc aagactggcg
     1981 aacagttcat acagagtctt ttacgactca atgacaagaa gaaaatcttc gtcaacatgg
     2041 tggagcacga cactctggtc tactccaaaa atgtcaaaga tacagtctca gaagatcaaa
     2101 gggctattga gacttttcaa caaaggataa tttcgggaaa cctcctcgga ttccattgcc
     2161 cagctatctg tcacttcatc gaaaggacag tagaaaagga aggtggctcc tacaaatgcc
     2221 atcattgcga taaaggaaag gctatcattc aagatctctc tgccgacagt ggtcccaaag
     2281 atggaccccc acccacgagg agcatcgtgg aaaaagaaga ggttccaacc acgtctacaa
     2341 agcaagtgga ttgatgtgac atctccactg acgtaaggga tgacgcacaa tcccactatc
     2401 cttcgcaaga cccttcctct atataaggaa gttcatttca tttggagagg acacgctcga
     2461 gtataagagc tcatttttac aacaattacc aacaacaaca aacaacaaac aacattacaa
     2521 ttacatttac aattatcgat acaatgacta agaaagtagc aatctataca cgagtatcca
     2581 ctactaacca agcagaggaa ggcttctcaa ttgatgagca aattgaccgt ttaacaaaat
     2641 atgctgaagc aatggggtgg caagtatctg atacttatac tgatgctggt ttttcagggg
     2701 ccaaacttga acgcccagca atgcaaagat taatcaacga tatcgagaat aaagcttttg
     2761 atacagttct tgtatataag ctagaccgcc tttcacgtag tgtaagagat actctttatc
     2821 ttgttaagga tgtgttcaca aaaaataaaa tagactttat ctcgcttaat gaaagtattg
     2881 atacttcttc tgctatgggt agcttgtttc tcactattct ttctgcaatt aatgagtttg
     2941 aaagagagaa tataaaagaa cgcatgacta tgggtaaact agggcgagcg aaatctggta
     3001 agtctatgat gtggactaag acagcttttg ggtattacca caacagaaag acaggtatat
     3061 tagaaattgt tcctttacaa gctacaatag ttgaacaaat attcactgat tatttatcag
     3121 gaatatcact tacaaaatta agagataaac tcaatgaatc tggacacatc ggtaaagata
     3181 taccgtggtc ttatcgtacc ctaagacaaa cacttgataa tccagtttac tgtggttata
     3241 tcaaatttaa ggacagccta tttgaaggta tgcacaaacc aattatccct tatgagactt
     3301 atttaaaagt tcaaaaagag ctagaagaaa gacaacagca gacttatgaa agaaataaca
     3361 accctagacc tttccaagct aaatatatgc tgtcagggat ggcaaggtgc ggttactgtg
     3421 gagcaccttt aaaaattgtt cttggccaca aaagaaaaga tggaagccgc actatgaaat
     3481 atcactgtgc aaatagattt cctcgaaaaa caaaaggaat tacagtatat aatgacaata
     3541 aaaagtgtga ttcaggaact tatgatttaa gtaatttaga aaatactgtt attgacaacc
     3601 tgattggatt tcaagaaaat aatgactcct tattgaaaat tatcaatggc aacaaccaac
     3661 ctattcttga tacttcgtca tttaaaaagc aaatttcaca gatcgataaa aaaatacaaa
     3721 agaactctga tttgtaccta aatgatttta tcactatgga tgagttgaaa gatcgtactg
     3781 attcccttca ggctgagaaa aagctgctta aagctaagat tagcgaaaat aaatttaatg
     3841 actctactga tgtttttgag ttagttaaaa ctcagttggg ctcaattccg attaatgaac
     3901 tatcatatga taataaaaag aaaatcgtca acaaccttgt atcaaaggtt gatgttactg
     3961 ctgataatgt agatatcata tttaaattcc aactcgctac cggtccaaaa aaaaagagga
     4021 aggtgtaagc ttagagactc ttatcaagaa tcccatctct tgcttgcttt tttttgttgt
     4081 cttccctttg atagggtttg tttttcttgt ttcagtgact ttctatgtta aaagataatg
     4141 tcagtaaaag gatttggttt tctattattc tgaatcgatt acggaagatt cttgcttaat
     4201 tccaatctat acaagtatcg tgaaataatg accgtttatg tgattaggag acgtgtttca
     4261 ttaataaaat ataagatcaa tacattgtta gtagtgataa actatgtaca aattgtattg
     4321 attgtaaaag aaacacaata ggttcctttt ttctacaata tattgtgaca gactctctgt
     4381 tttaacgaat gaattaaatt tgtcaacgaa aaaattaaag aatgatgtga tcactttgca
     4441 ccttggttca tcttcagagg cttctgcatg ttccatgcat tgaggctctc tacggtcaca
     4501 ggttgtgagc cgttgttaaa gacaaacaaa tgcgctacca cagaatcagg ggataacgca
     4561 ggaaagaaca tgaaggcctt gacaggatat attggcgggt aaactaagtc gctgtatgtg
     4621 tttgtttgag atctcatgtg agcaaaaggc cagcaaaagg ccaggaaccg taaaaaggcc
     4681 gcgttgctgg cgtttttcca taggctccgc ccccctgacg agcatcacaa aaatcgacgc
     4741 tcaagtcaga ggtggcgaaa cccgacagga ctataaagat accaggcgtt tccccctgga
     4801 agctccctcg tgcgctctcc tgttccgacc ctgccgctta ccggatacct gtccgccttt
     4861 ctcccttcgg gaagcgtggc gctttctcat agctcacgct gtaggtatct cagttcggtg
     4921 taggtcgttc gctccaagct gggctgtgtg cacgaacccc ccgttcagcc cgaccgctgc
     4981 gccttatccg gtaactatcg tcttgagtcc aacccggtaa gacacgactt atcgccactg
     5041 gcagcagcca ctggtaacag gattagcaga gcgaggtatg taggcggtgc tacagagttc
     5101 ttgaagtggt ggcctaacta cggctacact agaagaacag tatttggtat ctgcgctctg
     5161 ctgaagccag ttaccttcgg aagaagagtt ggtagctctt gatccggcaa acaaaccacc
     5221 gctggtagcg gtggtttttt tgtttgcaag cagcagatta cgcgcagaaa aaaaggatct
     5281 caagaagatc ctttgatctt ttctacgggg tctgacgctc agtggaacga aaactcacgt
     5341 taagggattt tggtcatgag attatcaaaa aggatcttca cctagatcct tttaaattaa
     5401 aaatgaagtt ttaaatcaat ctaaagtata tatgtgtaac attggtctag tgattagaaa
     5461 aactcatcga gcatcaaatg aaactgcaat ttattcatat caggattatc aataccatat
     5521 ttttgaaaaa gccgtttctg taatgaagga gaaaactcac cgaggcagtt ccataggatg
     5581 gcaagatcct ggtatcggtc tgcgattccg actcgtccaa catcaataca acctattaat
     5641 ttcccctcgt caaaaataag gttatcaagt gagaaatcac catgagtgac gactgaatcc
     5701 ggtgagaatg gcaaaagttt atgcatttct ttccagactt gttcaacagg ccagccatta
     5761 cgctcgtcat caaaatcact cgcatcaacc aaaccgttat tcattcgtga ttgcgcctga
     5821 gcgagacgaa atacgcgatc gctgttaaaa ggacaattac aaacaggaat cgaatgcaac
     5881 cggcgcagga acactgccag cgcatcaaca atattttcac ctgaatcagg atattcttct
     5941 aatacctgga atgctgtttt ccctgggatc gcagtggtga gtaaccatgc atcatcagga
     6001 gtacggataa aatgcttgat ggtcggaaga ggcataaatt ccgtcagcca gtttagtctg
     6061 accatctcat ctgtaacaac attggcaacg ctacctttgc catgtttcag aaacaactct
     6121 ggcgcatcgg gcttcccata caatcggtag attgtcgcac ctgattgccc gacattatcg
     6181 cgagcccatt tatacccata taaatcagca tccatgttgg aatttaatcg cggccttgag
     6241 caagacgttt cccgttgaat atggctcata acaccccttg tattactgtt tatgtaagca
     6301 gacagtttta ttgttcatga tgatatattt ttatcttgtg caatgtaaca tcagagattt
     6361 tgagacacaa cgtggctttg ttgaataaat cgaacttttg ctgagttgaa ggatcagatc
     6421 acgcatcttc ccgacaacgc agaccgttcc gtggcaaagc aaaagttcaa aatcaccaac
     6481 tggtccacct acaacaaagc tctcatcaac cgtggctccc tcactttctg gctggatgat
     6541 ggggcgattc aggcgatccc catccaacag cccgccgtcg agcgggcttt tttatccccg
     6601 gaagcctgtg gatagagggt agttatccac gtgaaaccgc taatgccccg caaagccttg
     6661 attcacgggg ctttccggcc cgctccaaaa actatccacg tgaaatcgct aatcagggta
     6721 cgtgaaatcg ctaatcggag tacgtgaaat cgctaataag gtcacgtgaa atcgctaatc
     6781 aaaaaggcac gtgagaacgc taatagccct ttcagatcaa cagcttgcaa acacccctcg
     6841 ctccggcaag tagttacagc aagtagtatg ttcaattagc ttttcaatta tgaatatata
     6901 tatcaattat tggtcgccct tggcttgtgg acaatgcgct acgcgcaccg gctccgcccg
     6961 tggacaaccg caagcggttg cccaccgtcg agcgccagcg cctttgccca caacccggcg
     7021 gccggccgca acagatcgtt ttataaattt ttttttttga aaaagaaaaa gcccgaaagg
     7081 cggcaacctc tcgggcttct ggatttccga tccccggaat tagagatctt ggcaggatat
     7141 attgtggtgt aacgttatcg atctggattt tagtactgga ttttggtttt aggaattaga
     7201 aattttattg atagaagtat tttacaaata caaatacata ctaagggttt cttatatgct
     7261 caacacatga gcgaaaccct ataagaaccc taatttccct tatcgggaaa ctactcacac
     7321 attatttatg gagaaaatag agagagatag atttgtagag agagactggt gatttcagcg
     7381 taccgaatta attctcccgc gaccagccga gcgagcttag cgaactgtgg acgagaactg
     7441 tgccaccaag cgtaaggccg ttctctcgca tttgccttgc taggctcgcg cgagttgctg
     7501 gctgaggcgt tctcgaaatc agctcttgtt cggtcggcat ctactctatt cctttgccct
     7561 cggacgagtg ctggggcgtc ggtttccact atcggcgagt acttctacac agccatcggt
     7621 ccagacggcc gcgcttctgc gggcgatttg tgtacgcccg acagtcccgg ctccggatcg
     7681 gacgattgcg tcgcatcgac cctgcgccca agctgcatca tcgaaattgc cgtcaaccaa
     7741 gctctgatag agttggtcaa gaccaatgcg gagcatatac gcccggaggc gtggcgatcc
     7801 tgcaagctcc ggatgcctcc gctcgaagta gcgcgtctgc tgctccatac aagccaacca
     7861 cggcctccag aagaagatgt tggcgacctc gtattgggaa tccccgaaca tcgcctcgct
     7921 ccagtcaatg accgctgtta tgcggccatt gtccgtcagg acattgttgg agccgaaatc
     7981 cgcgtgcacg aggtgccgga cttcggggca gtcctcggcc caaagcatca gctcatcgag
     8041 agcctgcgcg acggacgcac tgacggtgtc gtccatcaca gtttgc
//
