# Supplementary material for: An integrase toolbox to record gene-expression during plant development
Source: bioRxiv preprint, doi:10.1101/2022.09.16.508262, version 2 (2022-09-26)
Supplement: Suppdata5 [file 508262_file05.zip › gb Files/L1Tp5 (p35S-Tp901_opt-tUBQ1).gb]

LOCUS       L1-Tp5                  8092 bp ds-DNA     circular     22-MAR-2022
DEFINITION  .
FEATURES             Location/Qualifiers
     misc_feature    264..286
                     /label="LB T-DNA repeat"
                     /ApEinfo_revcolor="#b1ff67"
                     /ApEinfo_fwdcolor="#b1ff67"
     primer_bind     291..316
                     /label=">pNL_oligo_248"
                     /ApEinfo_revcolor="#f58a5e"
                     /ApEinfo_fwdcolor="#f58a5e"
     polyA_signal    294..470
                     /label="CaMV poly(A) signal"
                     /ApEinfo_revcolor="#f58a5e"
                     /ApEinfo_fwdcolor="#f58a5e"
     primer_bind     403..424
                     /label=">pNL_oligo_1355"
                     /ApEinfo_revcolor="#84b0dc"
                     /ApEinfo_fwdcolor="#84b0dc"
     misc_feature    complement(500..675)
                     /label="CaMV terminator"
                     /ApEinfo_revcolor="#ffef86"
                     /ApEinfo_fwdcolor="#ffef86"
     CDS             complement(680..1705)
                     /label="hygromycin B phosphotransferase"
                     /ApEinfo_revcolor="#85dae9"
                     /ApEinfo_fwdcolor="#85dae9"
     primer_bind     1010..1029
                     /label=">pNL_oligo_2766"
                     /ApEinfo_revcolor="#85dae9"
                     /ApEinfo_fwdcolor="#85dae9"
     misc_feature    1121..1129
                     /label="DraIII"
                     /ApEinfo_revcolor="#85dae9"
                     /ApEinfo_fwdcolor="#85dae9"
     misc_feature    1414..1422
                     /label="DraIII"
                     /ApEinfo_revcolor="#faac61"
                     /ApEinfo_fwdcolor="#faac61"
     misc_feature    complement(1458..1477)
                     /label=">pNL_oligo_2767"
                     /ApEinfo_revcolor="#d6b295"
                     /ApEinfo_fwdcolor="#d6b295"
     primer_bind     1637..1660
                     /label=">pNL_oligo_2672"
                     /ApEinfo_revcolor="#75c6a9"
                     /ApEinfo_fwdcolor="#75c6a9"
     promoter        complement(1722..2067)
                     /label="CaMV 35S promoter"
                     /ApEinfo_revcolor="#0000ff"
                     /ApEinfo_fwdcolor="#0000ff"
     primer_bind     1753..1771
                     /label=">pNL_oligo_3106"
                     /ApEinfo_revcolor="#ff9ccd"
                     /ApEinfo_fwdcolor="#ff9ccd"
     misc_feature    complement(1815..1837)
                     /label=">pNL_oligo_1354"
                     /ApEinfo_revcolor="#f8d3a9"
                     /ApEinfo_fwdcolor="#f8d3a9"
     misc_feature    1837..1842
                     /label="BpiI"
                     /ApEinfo_revcolor="#9eafd2"
                     /ApEinfo_fwdcolor="#9eafd2"
     misc_feature    complement(1854..1859)
                     /label="BpiI"
                     /ApEinfo_revcolor="#f58a5e"
                     /ApEinfo_fwdcolor="#f58a5e"
     CDS             complement(2065..2331)
                     /label="LacZ-alpha fragment of beta-galactosidase"
                     /ApEinfo_revcolor="#85dae9"
                     /ApEinfo_fwdcolor="#85dae9"
     misc_feature    complement(2079..2084)
                     /label="BpiI"
                     /ApEinfo_revcolor="#84b0dc"
                     /ApEinfo_fwdcolor="#84b0dc"
     CDS             complement(2149..2217)
                     /label="LacZ alpha"
                     /ApEinfo_revcolor="#84b0dc"
                     /ApEinfo_fwdcolor="#84b0dc"
     primer_bind     2262..2282
                     /label=">pNL_oligo_2699"
                     /ApEinfo_revcolor="#ffef86"
                     /ApEinfo_fwdcolor="#ffef86"
     primer_bind     2262..2285
                     /label="M13F(-47)"
                     /ApEinfo_revcolor="#b1ff67"
                     /ApEinfo_fwdcolor="#b1ff67"
     primer_bind     2262..2285
                     /label=">pNL_oligo_2215"
                     /ApEinfo_revcolor="#c6c9d1"
                     /ApEinfo_fwdcolor="#c6c9d1"
     misc_feature    complement(2262..2285)
                     /label=">pNL_oligo_2216"
                     /ApEinfo_revcolor="#84b0dc"
                     /ApEinfo_fwdcolor="#84b0dc"
     misc_feature    complement(2264..2285)
                     /label=">pNL_oligo_3070"
                     /ApEinfo_revcolor="#85dae9"
                     /ApEinfo_fwdcolor="#85dae9"
     primer_bind     2268..2285
                     /label="M13F(-41)"
                     /ApEinfo_revcolor="#b1ff67"
                     /ApEinfo_fwdcolor="#b1ff67"
     primer_bind     2283..2305
                     /label=">pNL_oligo_552"
                     /ApEinfo_revcolor="#f8d3a9"
                     /ApEinfo_fwdcolor="#f8d3a9"
     primer_bind     2288..2305
                     /label="M13F(-21)"
                     /ApEinfo_revcolor="#b1ff67"
                     /ApEinfo_fwdcolor="#b1ff67"
     primer_bind     2289..2304
                     /label=">pNL_oligo_37"
                     /ApEinfo_revcolor="#b1ff67"
                     /ApEinfo_fwdcolor="#b1ff67"
     primer_bind     2289..2305
                     /label="M13 fwd"
                     /ApEinfo_revcolor="#b1ff67"
                     /ApEinfo_fwdcolor="#b1ff67"
     primer_bind     2298..2323
                     /label=">pNL_oligo_1548"
                     /ApEinfo_revcolor="#c6c9d1"
                     /ApEinfo_fwdcolor="#c6c9d1"
     primer_bind     2312..2330
                     /label=">pNL_oligo_3104"
                     /ApEinfo_revcolor="#85dae9"
                     /ApEinfo_fwdcolor="#85dae9"
     promoter        2312..2330
                     /label="T7 promoter"
                     /ApEinfo_revcolor="#0000ff"
                     /ApEinfo_fwdcolor="#0000ff"
     primer_bind     2312..2331
                     /label="T7"
                     /ApEinfo_revcolor="#b1ff67"
                     /ApEinfo_fwdcolor="#b1ff67"
     primer_bind     2313..2329
                     /label=">pNL_oligo_16"
                     /ApEinfo_revcolor="#d6b295"
                     /ApEinfo_fwdcolor="#d6b295"
     misc_feature    complement(2318..2331)
                     /label=">pNL_oligo_2086"
                     /ApEinfo_revcolor="#b7e6d7"
                     /ApEinfo_fwdcolor="#b7e6d7"
     misc_feature    complement(2318..2331)
                     /label=">pNL_oligo_1583"
                     /ApEinfo_revcolor="#84b0dc"
                     /ApEinfo_fwdcolor="#84b0dc"
     5'UTR           3693..3754
                     /label="Omega\leader"
                     /ApEinfo_revcolor="#85dae9"
                     /ApEinfo_fwdcolor="#85dae9"
     misc_feature    5231..5251
                     /label="NLS"
                     /ApEinfo_revcolor="#b1ff67"
                     /ApEinfo_fwdcolor="#b1ff67"
     misc_feature    5259..5758
                     /label="tUBQ1"
                     /ApEinfo_revcolor="#d59687"
                     /ApEinfo_fwdcolor="#d59687"
     source          5765..2331
                     /label="source:synthetic DNA construct"
                     /ApEinfo_revcolor="#ff9ccd"
                     /ApEinfo_fwdcolor="#ff9ccd"
     misc_feature    complement(5785..5804)
                     /label=">pNL_oligo_513"
                     /ApEinfo_revcolor="#b7e6d7"
                     /ApEinfo_fwdcolor="#b7e6d7"
     misc_feature    complement(5793..5812)
                     /label=">pNL_oligo_514"
                     /ApEinfo_revcolor="#c6c9d1"
                     /ApEinfo_fwdcolor="#c6c9d1"
     misc_feature    5806..5830
                     /label="RB T-DNA repeat"
                     /ApEinfo_revcolor="#b1ff67"
                     /ApEinfo_fwdcolor="#b1ff67"
     misc_feature    complement(5806..5830)
                     /label=">pNL_oligo_3103"
                     /ApEinfo_revcolor="#f8d3a9"
                     /ApEinfo_fwdcolor="#f8d3a9"
     misc_feature    complement(5825..5875)
                     /label=">pNL_oligo_1763"
                     /ApEinfo_revcolor="#85dae9"
                     /ApEinfo_fwdcolor="#85dae9"
     primer_bind     5846..5881
                     /label=">pNL_oligo_1764"
                     /ApEinfo_revcolor="#84b0dc"
                     /ApEinfo_fwdcolor="#84b0dc"
     rep_origin      complement(5921..6509)
                     /label="ori"
                     /ApEinfo_revcolor="#666666"
                     /ApEinfo_fwdcolor="#666666"
     CDS             complement(6680..7495)
                     /label="aminoglycoside phosphotransferase"
                     /ApEinfo_revcolor="#85dae9"
                     /ApEinfo_fwdcolor="#85dae9"
     primer_bind     7081..7108
                     /label=">pNL_oligo_1293"
                     /ApEinfo_revcolor="#ff9ccd"
                     /ApEinfo_fwdcolor="#ff9ccd"
     misc_feature    complement(7081..7108)
                     /label=">pNL_oligo_1294"
                     /ApEinfo_revcolor="#ff9ccd"
                     /ApEinfo_fwdcolor="#ff9ccd"
     primer_bind     7086..7108
                     /label=">pNL_oligo_1590"
                     /ApEinfo_revcolor="#d6b295"
                     /ApEinfo_fwdcolor="#d6b295"
     primer_bind     7089..7109
                     /label=">pNL_oligo_1587"
                     /ApEinfo_revcolor="#c6c9d1"
                     /ApEinfo_fwdcolor="#c6c9d1"
     misc_feature    complement(7129..7165)
                     /label=">pNL_oligo_2197"
                     /ApEinfo_revcolor="#85dae9"
                     /ApEinfo_fwdcolor="#85dae9"
     misc_feature    7592..7600
                     /label="DraIII"
                     /ApEinfo_revcolor="#f8d3a9"
                     /ApEinfo_fwdcolor="#f8d3a9"
     primer_bind     7664..7683
                     /label=">pNL_oligo_1275"
                     /ApEinfo_revcolor="#b4abac"
                     /ApEinfo_fwdcolor="#b4abac"
     misc_feature    complement(7664..7683)
                     /label=">pNL_oligo_1276"
                     /ApEinfo_revcolor="#85dae9"
                     /ApEinfo_fwdcolor="#85dae9"
     rep_origin      7786..129
                     /label="pSa ori"
                     /ApEinfo_revcolor="#666666"
                     /ApEinfo_fwdcolor="#666666"
ORIGIN
        1 tatgttcaat tagcttttca attatgaata tatatatcaa ttattggtcg cccttggctt
       61 gtggacaatg cgctacgcgc accggctccg cccgtggaca accgcaagcg gttgcccacc
      121 gtcgagcgcc agcgcctttg cccacaaccc ggcggccggc cgcaacagat cgttttataa
      181 attttttttt ttgaaaaaga aaaagcccga aaggcggcaa cctctcgggc ttctggattt
      241 ccgatccccg gaattagaga tcttggcagg atatattgtg gtgtaacgtt atcgatctgg
      301 attttagtac tggattttgg ttttaggaat tagaaatttt attgatagaa gtattttaca
      361 aatacaaata catactaagg gtttcttata tgctcaacac atgagcgaaa ccctataaga
      421 accctaattt cccttatcgg gaaactactc acacattatt tatggagaaa atagagagag
      481 atagatttgt agagagagac tggtgatttc agcgtaccga attaattctc ccgcgaccag
      541 ccgagcgagc ttagcgaact gtggacgaga actgtgccac caagcgtaag gccgttctct
      601 cgcatttgcc ttgctaggct cgcgcgagtt gctggctgag gcgttctcga aatcagctct
      661 tgttcggtcg gcatctactc tattcctttg ccctcggacg agtgctgggg cgtcggtttc
      721 cactatcggc gagtacttct acacagccat cggtccagac ggccgcgctt ctgcgggcga
      781 tttgtgtacg cccgacagtc ccggctccgg atcggacgat tgcgtcgcat cgaccctgcg
      841 cccaagctgc atcatcgaaa ttgccgtcaa ccaagctctg atagagttgg tcaagaccaa
      901 tgcggagcat atacgcccgg aggcgtggcg atcctgcaag ctccggatgc ctccgctcga
      961 agtagcgcgt ctgctgctcc atacaagcca accacggcct ccagaagaag atgttggcga
     1021 cctcgtattg ggaatccccg aacatcgcct cgctccagtc aatgaccgct gttatgcggc
     1081 cattgtccgt caggacattg ttggagccga aatccgcgtg cacgaggtgc cggacttcgg
     1141 ggcagtcctc ggcccaaagc atcagctcat cgagagcctg cgcgacggac gcactgacgg
     1201 tgtcgtccat cacagtttgc cagtgataca catggggatc agcaatcgcg catatgaaat
     1261 cacgccatgt agtgtattga ccgattcctt gcggtccgaa tgggccgaac ccgctcgtct
     1321 ggctaagatc ggccgcagcg atcgcatcca tagcctccgc gaccggctga agaacagcgg
     1381 gcagttcggt ttcaggcagg tcttgcaacg tgacaccctg tgcacggcgg gagatgcaat
     1441 aggtcaggct ctcgctgaac tccccaatgt caagcacttc cggaatcggg agcgcggccg
     1501 atgcaaagtg ccgataaaca taacgatctt tgtagaaacc atcggcgcag ctatttaccc
     1561 gcaggacata tccacgccct cctacatcga agctgaaagc acgagattct tcgccctccg
     1621 agagctgcat caggtcggag acgctgtcga acttttcgat cagaaacttc tcgacagacg
     1681 tcgcggtgag ttcaggcttt ttcataggga tcagcttggg ctgtcctctc caaatgaaat
     1741 gaacttcctt atatagagga agggtcttgc gaaggatagt gggattgtgc gtcatccctt
     1801 acgtcagtgg agatgtcaca tcaatccact tgctttgaag acgtggttgg aacgtcttct
     1861 ttttccacga tgctcctcgt gggtgggggt ccatctttgg gaccactgtc ggcagaggca
     1921 tcttgaatga tagcctttcc tttatcgcaa tgatggcatt tgtaggagcc accttccttt
     1981 tctactgtcc tttcgatgaa gtgacagata gctgggcaat ggaatccgag gaggtttccc
     2041 gaaattaccc tttgttgaaa agtctcaata gccctttggt cttctgagac tgtatctttg
     2101 acatttttgg agtaggggta cgataacatt aacgtttaca atttcgcgcc attcgccatt
     2161 caggctgcgc aactgttggg aagggcgatc ggtgcgggcc tcttcgctat tacgccagct
     2221 ggcgaaaggg ggatgtgctg caaggcgatt aagttgggta acgccagggt tttcccagtc
     2281 acgacgttgt aaaacgacgg ccagtgaatt gtaatacgac tcactatagg gcttggagga
     2341 attccaatcc cacaaaaatc tgagcttaac agcacagttg ctcctctcag agcagaatcg
     2401 ggtattcaac accctcatat caactactac gttgtgtata acggtccaca tgccggtata
     2461 tacgatgact ggggttgtac aaaggcggca acaaacggcg ttcccggagt tgcacacaag
     2521 aaatttgcca ctattacaga ggcaagagca gcagctgacg cgtacacaac aagtcagcaa
     2581 acagacaggt tgaacttcat ccccaaagga gaagctcaac tcaagcccaa gagctttgct
     2641 aaggccctaa caagcccacc aaagcaaaaa gcccactggc tcacgctagg aaccaaaagg
     2701 cccagcagtg atccagcccc aaaagagatc tcctttgccc cggagattac aatggacgat
     2761 ttcctctatc tttacgatct aggaaggaag ttcgaaggtg aaggtgacga cactatgttc
     2821 accactgata atgagaaggt tagcctcttc aatttcagaa agaatgctga cccacagatg
     2881 gttagagagg cctacgcagc aagtctcatc aagacgatct acccgagtaa caatctccag
     2941 gagatcaaat accttcccaa gaaggttaaa gatgcagtca aaagattcag gactaattgc
     3001 atcaagaaca cagagaaaga catatttctc aagatcagaa gtactattcc agtatggacg
     3061 attcaaggct tgcttcataa accaaggcaa gtaatagaga ttggagtctc taaaaaggta
     3121 gttcctactg aatctaaggc catgcatgga gtctaagatt caaatcgagg atctaacaga
     3181 actcgccgtc aagactggcg aacagttcat acagagtctt ttacgactca atgacaagaa
     3241 gaaaatcttc gtcaacatgg tggagcacga cactctggtc tactccaaaa atgtcaaaga
     3301 tacagtctca gaagatcaaa gggctattga gacttttcaa caaaggataa tttcgggaaa
     3361 cctcctcgga ttccattgcc cagctatctg tcacttcatc gaaaggacag tagaaaagga
     3421 aggtggctcc tacaaatgcc atcattgcga taaaggaaag gctatcattc aagatctctc
     3481 tgccgacagt ggtcccaaag atggaccccc acccacgagg agcatcgtgg aaaaagaaga
     3541 ggttccaacc acgtctacaa agcaagtgga ttgatgtgac atctccactg acgtaaggga
     3601 tgacgcacaa tcccactatc cttcgcaaga cccttcctct atataaggaa gttcatttca
     3661 tttggagagg acacgctcga gtataagagc tcatttttac aacaattacc aacaacaaca
     3721 aacaacaaac aacattacaa ttacatttac aattatcgat acaatgACAA AAAAGGTCGC
     3781 CATTTATACT AGAGTAAGTA CCACAAACCA AGCGGAGGAA GGATTTAGTA TCGACGAGCA
     3841 GATAGACCGA CTTACGAAAT ACGCGGAGGC GATGGGGTGG CAAGTTTCAG ATACCTACAC
     3901 AGATGCGGGG TTTAGCGGCG CTAAGTTGGA AAGACCTGCA ATGCAGCGTT TGATAAATGA
     3961 CATAGAGAAC AAAGCATTTG ATACGGTTCT AGTGTACAAG TTGGACCGAC TTTCCAGAAG
     4021 CGTACGTGAT ACTCTGTACC TTGTCAAAGA CGTTTTTACA AAAAACAAGA TCGACTTCAT
     4081 AAGTTTGAAT GAGTCAATCG ATACATCCAG CGCAATGGGC TCACTGTTCT TAACAATACT
     4141 ATCTGCGATT AATGAGTTTG AAAGGGAAAA CATCAAGGAG AGGATGACCA TGGGCAAATT
     4201 AGGGCGAGCG AAATCAGGGA AGTCTATGAT GTGGACGAAG ACTGCCTTTG GCTACTACCA
     4261 CAATCGTAAA ACGGGAATTC TAGAAATAGT TCCATTACAG GCTACTATTG TTGAACAAAT
     4321 TTTTACTGAC TACTTGTCCG GAATAAGCCT TACCAAACTT CGAGATAAAC TTAATGAGTC
     4381 TGGCCACATC GGGAAAGACA TCCCCTGGTC ATATCGTACC CTACGTCAGA CTCTTGATAA
     4441 CCCTGTATAT TGCGGGTATA TCAAATTCAA GGATAGCCTA TTTGAAGGAA TGCACAAGCC
     4501 AATCATTCCG TACGAGACTT ATTTGAAGGT CCAGAAAGAG CTTGAGGAGC GTCAGCAACA
     4561 AACATACGAA CGAAATAACA ACCCGAGGCC GTTTCAAGCT AAGTATATGC TCTCCGGAAT
     4621 GGCGAGGTGT GGATATTGTG GAGCCCCTCT CAAAATTGTA CTGGGACACA AACGTAAAGA
     4681 CGGTTCCCGA ACCATGAAAT ACCACTGCGC GAATCGATTC CCGAGAAAAA CAAAGGGGAT
     4741 AACAGTTTAC AACGATAATA AGAAGTGCGA CTCAGGCACT TATGATTTGT CAAACCTGGA
     4801 GAATACCGTA ATTGACAACC TCATCGGGTT TCAAGAGAAC AACGATTCTT TGCTGAAAAT
     4861 TATCAACGGG AATAACCAGC CGATCCTCGA CACCTCCTCT TTTAAGAAAC AAATCAGCCA
     4921 AATAGACAAA AAAATCCAAA AAAATAGCGA TCTTTATCTT AACGATTTCA TAACAATGGA
     4981 TGAACTTAAA GACCGTACAG ACTCCCTCCA GGCCGAGAAA AAGTTGCTAA AGGCGAAAAT
     5041 TAGCGAAAAC AAGTTCAATG ACTCAACTGA CGTATTCGAG CTAGTGAAAA CGCAGTTGGG
     5101 ATCCATTCCC ATTAATGAAT TATCCTACGA TAACAAGAAA AAGATCGTCA ACAATCTAGT
     5161 GAGTAAGGTC GACGTCACGG CGGATAATGT CGACATTATC TTCAAATTCC AGTTGGCTAC
     5221 CGGGTGATAA ccaaaaaaaa agaggaaggt gtaagcttag agactcttat caagaatccc
     5281 atctcttgct tgcttttttt tgttgtcttc cctttgatag ggtttgtttt tcttgtttca
     5341 gtgactttct atgttaaaag ataatgtcag taaaaggatt tggttttcta ttattctgaa
     5401 tcgattacgg aagattcttg cttaattcca atctatacaa gtatcgtgaa ataatgaccg
     5461 tttatgtgat taggagacgt gtttcattaa taaaatataa gatcaataca ttgttagtag
     5521 tgataaacta tgtacaaatt gtattgattg taaaagaaac acaataggtt ccttttttct
     5581 acaatatatt gtgacagact ctctgtttta acgaatgaat taaatttgtc aacgaaaaaa
     5641 ttaaagaatg atgtgatcac tttgcacctt ggttcatctt cagaggcttc tgcatgttcc
     5701 atgcattgag gctctctacg gtcacaggtt gtgagccgtt gttaaagaca aacaaatgcg
     5761 ctaccacaga atcaggggat aacgcaggaa agaacatgaa ggccttgaca ggatatattg
     5821 gcgggtaaac taagtcgctg tatgtgtttg tttgagatct catgtgagca aaaggccagc
     5881 aaaaggccag gaaccgtaaa aaggccgcgt tgctggcgtt tttccatagg ctccgccccc
     5941 ctgacgagca tcacaaaaat cgacgctcaa gtcagaggtg gcgaaacccg acaggactat
     6001 aaagatacca ggcgtttccc cctggaagct ccctcgtgcg ctctcctgtt ccgaccctgc
     6061 cgcttaccgg atacctgtcc gcctttctcc cttcgggaag cgtggcgctt tctcatagct
     6121 cacgctgtag gtatctcagt tcggtgtagg tcgttcgctc caagctgggc tgtgtgcacg
     6181 aaccccccgt tcagcccgac cgctgcgcct tatccggtaa ctatcgtctt gagtccaacc
     6241 cggtaagaca cgacttatcg ccactggcag cagccactgg taacaggatt agcagagcga
     6301 ggtatgtagg cggtgctaca gagttcttga agtggtggcc taactacggc tacactagaa
     6361 gaacagtatt tggtatctgc gctctgctga agccagttac cttcggaaga agagttggta
     6421 gctcttgatc cggcaaacaa accaccgctg gtagcggtgg tttttttgtt tgcaagcagc
     6481 agattacgcg cagaaaaaaa ggatctcaag aagatccttt gatcttttct acggggtctg
     6541 acgctcagtg gaacgaaaac tcacgttaag ggattttggt catgagatta tcaaaaagga
     6601 tcttcaccta gatcctttta aattaaaaat gaagttttaa atcaatctaa agtatatatg
     6661 tgtaacattg gtctagtgat tagaaaaact catcgagcat caaatgaaac tgcaatttat
     6721 tcatatcagg attatcaata ccatattttt gaaaaagccg tttctgtaat gaaggagaaa
     6781 actcaccgag gcagttccat aggatggcaa gatcctggta tcggtctgcg attccgactc
     6841 gtccaacatc aatacaacct attaatttcc cctcgtcaaa aataaggtta tcaagtgaga
     6901 aatcaccatg agtgacgact gaatccggtg agaatggcaa aagtttatgc atttctttcc
     6961 agacttgttc aacaggccag ccattacgct cgtcatcaaa atcactcgca tcaaccaaac
     7021 cgttattcat tcgtgattgc gcctgagcga gacgaaatac gcgatcgctg ttaaaaggac
     7081 aattacaaac aggaatcgaa tgcaaccggc gcaggaacac tgccagcgca tcaacaatat
     7141 tttcacctga atcaggatat tcttctaata cctggaatgc tgttttccct gggatcgcag
     7201 tggtgagtaa ccatgcatca tcaggagtac ggataaaatg cttgatggtc ggaagaggca
     7261 taaattccgt cagccagttt agtctgacca tctcatctgt aacaacattg gcaacgctac
     7321 ctttgccatg tttcagaaac aactctggcg catcgggctt cccatacaat cggtagattg
     7381 tcgcacctga ttgcccgaca ttatcgcgag cccatttata cccatataaa tcagcatcca
     7441 tgttggaatt taatcgcggc cttgagcaag acgtttcccg ttgaatatgg ctcataacac
     7501 cccttgtatt actgtttatg taagcagaca gttttattgt tcatgatgat atatttttat
     7561 cttgtgcaat gtaacatcag agattttgag acacaacgtg gctttgttga ataaatcgaa
     7621 cttttgctga gttgaaggat cagatcacgc atcttcccga caacgcagac cgttccgtgg
     7681 caaagcaaaa gttcaaaatc accaactggt ccacctacaa caaagctctc atcaaccgtg
     7741 gctccctcac tttctggctg gatgatgggg cgattcaggc gatccccatc caacagcccg
     7801 ccgtcgagcg ggctttttta tccccggaag cctgtggata gagggtagtt atccacgtga
     7861 aaccgctaat gccccgcaaa gccttgattc acggggcttt ccggcccgct ccaaaaacta
     7921 tccacgtgaa atcgctaatc agggtacgtg aaatcgctaa tcggagtacg tgaaatcgct
     7981 aataaggtca cgtgaaatcg ctaatcaaaa aggcacgtga gaacgctaat agccctttca
     8041 gatcaacagc ttgcaaacac ccctcgctcc ggcaagtagt tacagcaagt ag
//
