# Supplementary material for: An integrase toolbox to record gene-expression during plant development
Source: bioRxiv preprint, doi:10.1101/2022.09.16.508262, version 2 (2022-09-26)
Supplement: Suppdata5 [file 508262_file05.zip › gb Files/L1Tp4 (p35S-Tp901-tUBQ1).gb]

LOCUS       L1-Tp4                  8068 bp ds-DNA     circular     16-MAR-2022
DEFINITION  .
FEATURES             Location/Qualifiers
     primer_bind     210..237
                     /label=">pNL_oligo_1293"
                     /ApEinfo_revcolor="#ff9ccd"
                     /ApEinfo_fwdcolor="#ff9ccd"
     misc_feature    complement(210..237)
                     /label=">pNL_oligo_1294"
                     /ApEinfo_revcolor="#ff9ccd"
                     /ApEinfo_fwdcolor="#ff9ccd"
     primer_bind     215..237
                     /label=">pNL_oligo_1590"
                     /ApEinfo_revcolor="#d6b295"
                     /ApEinfo_fwdcolor="#d6b295"
     primer_bind     218..238
                     /label=">pNL_oligo_1587"
                     /ApEinfo_revcolor="#c6c9d1"
                     /ApEinfo_fwdcolor="#c6c9d1"
     misc_feature    complement(258..294)
                     /label=">pNL_oligo_2197"
                     /ApEinfo_revcolor="#85dae9"
                     /ApEinfo_fwdcolor="#85dae9"
     misc_feature    721..729
                     /label="DraIII"
                     /ApEinfo_revcolor="#f8d3a9"
                     /ApEinfo_fwdcolor="#f8d3a9"
     primer_bind     793..812
                     /label=">pNL_oligo_1275"
                     /ApEinfo_revcolor="#b4abac"
                     /ApEinfo_fwdcolor="#b4abac"
     misc_feature    complement(793..812)
                     /label=">pNL_oligo_1276"
                     /ApEinfo_revcolor="#85dae9"
                     /ApEinfo_fwdcolor="#85dae9"
     rep_origin      915..1350
                     /label="pSa ori"
                     /ApEinfo_revcolor="#666666"
                     /ApEinfo_fwdcolor="#666666"
     misc_feature    1485..1507
                     /label="LB T-DNA repeat"
                     /ApEinfo_revcolor="#b1ff67"
                     /ApEinfo_fwdcolor="#b1ff67"
     primer_bind     1512..1537
                     /label=">pNL_oligo_248"
                     /ApEinfo_revcolor="#f58a5e"
                     /ApEinfo_fwdcolor="#f58a5e"
     polyA_signal    1515..1691
                     /label="CaMV poly(A) signal"
                     /ApEinfo_revcolor="#f58a5e"
                     /ApEinfo_fwdcolor="#f58a5e"
     primer_bind     1624..1645
                     /label=">pNL_oligo_1355"
                     /ApEinfo_revcolor="#84b0dc"
                     /ApEinfo_fwdcolor="#84b0dc"
     misc_feature    complement(1721..1896)
                     /label="CaMV terminator"
                     /ApEinfo_revcolor="#ffef86"
                     /ApEinfo_fwdcolor="#ffef86"
     CDS             complement(1901..2926)
                     /label="hygromycin B phosphotransferase"
                     /ApEinfo_revcolor="#85dae9"
                     /ApEinfo_fwdcolor="#85dae9"
     primer_bind     2231..2250
                     /label=">pNL_oligo_2766"
                     /ApEinfo_revcolor="#85dae9"
                     /ApEinfo_fwdcolor="#85dae9"
     misc_feature    2342..2350
                     /label="DraIII"
                     /ApEinfo_revcolor="#85dae9"
                     /ApEinfo_fwdcolor="#85dae9"
     misc_feature    2635..2643
                     /label="DraIII"
                     /ApEinfo_revcolor="#faac61"
                     /ApEinfo_fwdcolor="#faac61"
     misc_feature    complement(2679..2698)
                     /label=">pNL_oligo_2767"
                     /ApEinfo_revcolor="#d6b295"
                     /ApEinfo_fwdcolor="#d6b295"
     primer_bind     2858..2881
                     /label=">pNL_oligo_2672"
                     /ApEinfo_revcolor="#75c6a9"
                     /ApEinfo_fwdcolor="#75c6a9"
     promoter        complement(2943..3288)
                     /label="CaMV 35S promoter"
                     /ApEinfo_revcolor="#0000ff"
                     /ApEinfo_fwdcolor="#0000ff"
     primer_bind     2974..2992
                     /label=">pNL_oligo_3106"
                     /ApEinfo_revcolor="#ff9ccd"
                     /ApEinfo_fwdcolor="#ff9ccd"
     misc_feature    complement(3036..3058)
                     /label=">pNL_oligo_1354"
                     /ApEinfo_revcolor="#f8d3a9"
                     /ApEinfo_fwdcolor="#f8d3a9"
     misc_feature    3058..3063
                     /label="BpiI"
                     /ApEinfo_revcolor="#9eafd2"
                     /ApEinfo_fwdcolor="#9eafd2"
     misc_feature    complement(3075..3080)
                     /label="BpiI"
                     /ApEinfo_revcolor="#f58a5e"
                     /ApEinfo_fwdcolor="#f58a5e"
     CDS             complement(3286..3552)
                     /label="LacZ-alpha fragment of beta-galactosidase"
                     /ApEinfo_revcolor="#85dae9"
                     /ApEinfo_fwdcolor="#85dae9"
     misc_feature    complement(3300..3305)
                     /label="BpiI"
                     /ApEinfo_revcolor="#84b0dc"
                     /ApEinfo_fwdcolor="#84b0dc"
     CDS             complement(3370..3438)
                     /label="LacZ alpha"
                     /ApEinfo_revcolor="#84b0dc"
                     /ApEinfo_fwdcolor="#84b0dc"
     primer_bind     3483..3503
                     /label=">pNL_oligo_2699"
                     /ApEinfo_revcolor="#ffef86"
                     /ApEinfo_fwdcolor="#ffef86"
     primer_bind     3483..3506
                     /label="M13F(-47)"
                     /ApEinfo_revcolor="#b1ff67"
                     /ApEinfo_fwdcolor="#b1ff67"
     primer_bind     3483..3506
                     /label=">pNL_oligo_2215"
                     /ApEinfo_revcolor="#c6c9d1"
                     /ApEinfo_fwdcolor="#c6c9d1"
     misc_feature    complement(3483..3506)
                     /label=">pNL_oligo_2216"
                     /ApEinfo_revcolor="#84b0dc"
                     /ApEinfo_fwdcolor="#84b0dc"
     misc_feature    complement(3485..3506)
                     /label=">pNL_oligo_3070"
                     /ApEinfo_revcolor="#85dae9"
                     /ApEinfo_fwdcolor="#85dae9"
     primer_bind     3489..3506
                     /label="M13F(-41)"
                     /ApEinfo_revcolor="#b1ff67"
                     /ApEinfo_fwdcolor="#b1ff67"
     primer_bind     3504..3526
                     /label=">pNL_oligo_552"
                     /ApEinfo_revcolor="#f8d3a9"
                     /ApEinfo_fwdcolor="#f8d3a9"
     primer_bind     3509..3526
                     /label="M13F(-21)"
                     /ApEinfo_revcolor="#b1ff67"
                     /ApEinfo_fwdcolor="#b1ff67"
     primer_bind     3510..3525
                     /label=">pNL_oligo_37"
                     /ApEinfo_revcolor="#b1ff67"
                     /ApEinfo_fwdcolor="#b1ff67"
     primer_bind     3510..3526
                     /label="M13 fwd"
                     /ApEinfo_revcolor="#b1ff67"
                     /ApEinfo_fwdcolor="#b1ff67"
     primer_bind     3519..3544
                     /label=">pNL_oligo_1548"
                     /ApEinfo_revcolor="#c6c9d1"
                     /ApEinfo_fwdcolor="#c6c9d1"
     primer_bind     3533..3551
                     /label=">pNL_oligo_3104"
                     /ApEinfo_revcolor="#85dae9"
                     /ApEinfo_fwdcolor="#85dae9"
     promoter        3533..3551
                     /label="T7 promoter"
                     /ApEinfo_revcolor="#0000ff"
                     /ApEinfo_fwdcolor="#0000ff"
     primer_bind     3533..3552
                     /label="T7"
                     /ApEinfo_revcolor="#b1ff67"
                     /ApEinfo_fwdcolor="#b1ff67"
     primer_bind     3534..3550
                     /label=">pNL_oligo_16"
                     /ApEinfo_revcolor="#d6b295"
                     /ApEinfo_fwdcolor="#d6b295"
     misc_feature    complement(3539..3552)
                     /label=">pNL_oligo_1583"
                     /ApEinfo_revcolor="#84b0dc"
                     /ApEinfo_fwdcolor="#84b0dc"
     misc_feature    complement(3539..3552)
                     /label=">pNL_oligo_2086"
                     /ApEinfo_revcolor="#b7e6d7"
                     /ApEinfo_fwdcolor="#b7e6d7"
     5'UTR           4914..4975
                     /label="Omega\leader"
                     /ApEinfo_revcolor="#85dae9"
                     /ApEinfo_fwdcolor="#85dae9"
     misc_feature    6446..6451
                     /label="Stop codon"
                     /ApEinfo_revcolor="#b1ff67"
                     /ApEinfo_fwdcolor="#b1ff67"
     misc_feature    6456..6955
                     /label="tUBQ1"
                     /ApEinfo_revcolor="#d59687"
                     /ApEinfo_fwdcolor="#d59687"
     source          6962..3552
                     /label="source:synthetic DNA construct"
                     /ApEinfo_revcolor="#ff9ccd"
                     /ApEinfo_fwdcolor="#ff9ccd"
     misc_feature    complement(6982..7001)
                     /label=">pNL_oligo_513"
                     /ApEinfo_revcolor="#b7e6d7"
                     /ApEinfo_fwdcolor="#b7e6d7"
     misc_feature    complement(6990..7009)
                     /label=">pNL_oligo_514"
                     /ApEinfo_revcolor="#c6c9d1"
                     /ApEinfo_fwdcolor="#c6c9d1"
     misc_feature    7003..7027
                     /label="RB T-DNA repeat"
                     /ApEinfo_revcolor="#b1ff67"
                     /ApEinfo_fwdcolor="#b1ff67"
     misc_feature    complement(7003..7027)
                     /label=">pNL_oligo_3103"
                     /ApEinfo_revcolor="#f8d3a9"
                     /ApEinfo_fwdcolor="#f8d3a9"
     misc_feature    complement(7022..7072)
                     /label=">pNL_oligo_1763"
                     /ApEinfo_revcolor="#85dae9"
                     /ApEinfo_fwdcolor="#85dae9"
     primer_bind     7043..7078
                     /label=">pNL_oligo_1764"
                     /ApEinfo_revcolor="#84b0dc"
                     /ApEinfo_fwdcolor="#84b0dc"
     rep_origin      complement(7118..7706)
                     /label="ori"
                     /ApEinfo_revcolor="#666666"
                     /ApEinfo_fwdcolor="#666666"
     CDS             complement(7877..624)
                     /label="aminoglycoside phosphotransferase"
                     /ApEinfo_revcolor="#85dae9"
                     /ApEinfo_fwdcolor="#85dae9"
ORIGIN
        1 ctcgtcaaaa ataaggttat caagtgagaa atcaccatga gtgacgactg aatccggtga
       61 gaatggcaaa agtttatgca tttctttcca gacttgttca acaggccagc cattacgctc
      121 gtcatcaaaa tcactcgcat caaccaaacc gttattcatt cgtgattgcg cctgagcgag
      181 acgaaatacg cgatcgctgt taaaaggaca attacaaaca ggaatcgaat gcaaccggcg
      241 caggaacact gccagcgcat caacaatatt ttcacctgaa tcaggatatt cttctaatac
      301 ctggaatgct gttttccctg ggatcgcagt ggtgagtaac catgcatcat caggagtacg
      361 gataaaatgc ttgatggtcg gaagaggcat aaattccgtc agccagttta gtctgaccat
      421 ctcatctgta acaacattgg caacgctacc tttgccatgt ttcagaaaca actctggcgc
      481 atcgggcttc ccatacaatc ggtagattgt cgcacctgat tgcccgacat tatcgcgagc
      541 ccatttatac ccatataaat cagcatccat gttggaattt aatcgcggcc ttgagcaaga
      601 cgtttcccgt tgaatatggc tcataacacc ccttgtatta ctgtttatgt aagcagacag
      661 ttttattgtt catgatgata tatttttatc ttgtgcaatg taacatcaga gattttgaga
      721 cacaacgtgg ctttgttgaa taaatcgaac ttttgctgag ttgaaggatc agatcacgca
      781 tcttcccgac aacgcagacc gttccgtggc aaagcaaaag ttcaaaatca ccaactggtc
      841 cacctacaac aaagctctca tcaaccgtgg ctccctcact ttctggctgg atgatggggc
      901 gattcaggcg atccccatcc aacagcccgc cgtcgagcgg gcttttttat ccccggaagc
      961 ctgtggatag agggtagtta tccacgtgaa accgctaatg ccccgcaaag ccttgattca
     1021 cggggctttc cggcccgctc caaaaactat ccacgtgaaa tcgctaatca gggtacgtga
     1081 aatcgctaat cggagtacgt gaaatcgcta ataaggtcac gtgaaatcgc taatcaaaaa
     1141 ggcacgtgag aacgctaata gccctttcag atcaacagct tgcaaacacc cctcgctccg
     1201 gcaagtagtt acagcaagta gtatgttcaa ttagcttttc aattatgaat atatatatca
     1261 attattggtc gcccttggct tgtggacaat gcgctacgcg caccggctcc gcccgtggac
     1321 aaccgcaagc ggttgcccac cgtcgagcgc cagcgccttt gcccacaacc cggcggccgg
     1381 ccgcaacaga tcgttttata aatttttttt tttgaaaaag aaaaagcccg aaaggcggca
     1441 acctctcggg cttctggatt tccgatcccc ggaattagag atcttggcag gatatattgt
     1501 ggtgtaacgt tatcgatctg gattttagta ctggattttg gttttaggaa ttagaaattt
     1561 tattgataga agtattttac aaatacaaat acatactaag ggtttcttat atgctcaaca
     1621 catgagcgaa accctataag aaccctaatt tcccttatcg ggaaactact cacacattat
     1681 ttatggagaa aatagagaga gatagatttg tagagagaga ctggtgattt cagcgtaccg
     1741 aattaattct cccgcgacca gccgagcgag cttagcgaac tgtggacgag aactgtgcca
     1801 ccaagcgtaa ggccgttctc tcgcatttgc cttgctaggc tcgcgcgagt tgctggctga
     1861 ggcgttctcg aaatcagctc ttgttcggtc ggcatctact ctattccttt gccctcggac
     1921 gagtgctggg gcgtcggttt ccactatcgg cgagtacttc tacacagcca tcggtccaga
     1981 cggccgcgct tctgcgggcg atttgtgtac gcccgacagt cccggctccg gatcggacga
     2041 ttgcgtcgca tcgaccctgc gcccaagctg catcatcgaa attgccgtca accaagctct
     2101 gatagagttg gtcaagacca atgcggagca tatacgcccg gaggcgtggc gatcctgcaa
     2161 gctccggatg cctccgctcg aagtagcgcg tctgctgctc catacaagcc aaccacggcc
     2221 tccagaagaa gatgttggcg acctcgtatt gggaatcccc gaacatcgcc tcgctccagt
     2281 caatgaccgc tgttatgcgg ccattgtccg tcaggacatt gttggagccg aaatccgcgt
     2341 gcacgaggtg ccggacttcg gggcagtcct cggcccaaag catcagctca tcgagagcct
     2401 gcgcgacgga cgcactgacg gtgtcgtcca tcacagtttg ccagtgatac acatggggat
     2461 cagcaatcgc gcatatgaaa tcacgccatg tagtgtattg accgattcct tgcggtccga
     2521 atgggccgaa cccgctcgtc tggctaagat cggccgcagc gatcgcatcc atagcctccg
     2581 cgaccggctg aagaacagcg ggcagttcgg tttcaggcag gtcttgcaac gtgacaccct
     2641 gtgcacggcg ggagatgcaa taggtcaggc tctcgctgaa ctccccaatg tcaagcactt
     2701 ccggaatcgg gagcgcggcc gatgcaaagt gccgataaac ataacgatct ttgtagaaac
     2761 catcggcgca gctatttacc cgcaggacat atccacgccc tcctacatcg aagctgaaag
     2821 cacgagattc ttcgccctcc gagagctgca tcaggtcgga gacgctgtcg aacttttcga
     2881 tcagaaactt ctcgacagac gtcgcggtga gttcaggctt tttcataggg atcagcttgg
     2941 gctgtcctct ccaaatgaaa tgaacttcct tatatagagg aagggtcttg cgaaggatag
     3001 tgggattgtg cgtcatccct tacgtcagtg gagatgtcac atcaatccac ttgctttgaa
     3061 gacgtggttg gaacgtcttc tttttccacg atgctcctcg tgggtggggg tccatctttg
     3121 ggaccactgt cggcagaggc atcttgaatg atagcctttc ctttatcgca atgatggcat
     3181 ttgtaggagc caccttcctt ttctactgtc ctttcgatga agtgacagat agctgggcaa
     3241 tggaatccga ggaggtttcc cgaaattacc ctttgttgaa aagtctcaat agccctttgg
     3301 tcttctgaga ctgtatcttt gacatttttg gagtaggggt acgataacat taacgtttac
     3361 aatttcgcgc cattcgccat tcaggctgcg caactgttgg gaagggcgat cggtgcgggc
     3421 ctcttcgcta ttacgccagc tggcgaaagg gggatgtgct gcaaggcgat taagttgggt
     3481 aacgccaggg ttttcccagt cacgacgttg taaaacgacg gccagtgaat tgtaatacga
     3541 ctcactatag ggcttggagg aattccaatc ccacaaaaat ctgagcttaa cagcacagtt
     3601 gctcctctca gagcagaatc gggtattcaa caccctcata tcaactacta cgttgtgtat
     3661 aacggtccac atgccggtat atacgatgac tggggttgta caaaggcggc aacaaacggc
     3721 gttcccggag ttgcacacaa gaaatttgcc actattacag aggcaagagc agcagctgac
     3781 gcgtacacaa caagtcagca aacagacagg ttgaacttca tccccaaagg agaagctcaa
     3841 ctcaagccca agagctttgc taaggcccta acaagcccac caaagcaaaa agcccactgg
     3901 ctcacgctag gaaccaaaag gcccagcagt gatccagccc caaaagagat ctcctttgcc
     3961 ccggagatta caatggacga tttcctctat ctttacgatc taggaaggaa gttcgaaggt
     4021 gaaggtgacg acactatgtt caccactgat aatgagaagg ttagcctctt caatttcaga
     4081 aagaatgctg acccacagat ggttagagag gcctacgcag caagtctcat caagacgatc
     4141 tacccgagta acaatctcca ggagatcaaa taccttccca agaaggttaa agatgcagtc
     4201 aaaagattca ggactaattg catcaagaac acagagaaag acatatttct caagatcaga
     4261 agtactattc cagtatggac gattcaaggc ttgcttcata aaccaaggca agtaatagag
     4321 attggagtct ctaaaaaggt agttcctact gaatctaagg ccatgcatgg agtctaagat
     4381 tcaaatcgag gatctaacag aactcgccgt caagactggc gaacagttca tacagagtct
     4441 tttacgactc aatgacaaga agaaaatctt cgtcaacatg gtggagcacg acactctggt
     4501 ctactccaaa aatgtcaaag atacagtctc agaagatcaa agggctattg agacttttca
     4561 acaaaggata atttcgggaa acctcctcgg attccattgc ccagctatct gtcacttcat
     4621 cgaaaggaca gtagaaaagg aaggtggctc ctacaaatgc catcattgcg ataaaggaaa
     4681 ggctatcatt caagatctct ctgccgacag tggtcccaaa gatggacccc cacccacgag
     4741 gagcatcgtg gaaaaagaag aggttccaac cacgtctaca aagcaagtgg attgatgtga
     4801 catctccact gacgtaaggg atgacgcaca atcccactat ccttcgcaag acccttcctc
     4861 tatataagga agttcatttc atttggagag gacacgctcg agtataagag ctcattttta
     4921 caacaattac caacaacaac aaacaacaaa caacattaca attacattta caattatcga
     4981 tacaatgact aagaaagtag caatctatac acgagtatcc actactaacc aagcagagga
     5041 aggcttctca attgatgagc aaattgaccg tttaacaaaa tatgctgaag caatggggtg
     5101 gcaagtatct gatacttata ctgatgctgg tttttcaggg gccaaacttg aacgcccagc
     5161 aatgcaaaga ttaatcaacg atatcgagaa taaagctttt gatacagttc ttgtatataa
     5221 gctagaccgc ctttcacgta gtgtaagaga tactctttat cttgttaagg atgtgttcac
     5281 aaaaaataaa atagacttta tctcgcttaa tgaaagtatt gatacttctt ctgctatggg
     5341 tagcttgttt ctcactattc tttctgcaat taatgagttt gaaagagaga atataaaaga
     5401 acgcatgact atgggtaaac tagggcgagc gaaatctggt aagtctatga tgtggactaa
     5461 gacagctttt gggtattacc acaacagaaa gacaggtata ttagaaattg ttcctttaca
     5521 agctacaata gttgaacaaa tattcactga ttatttatca ggaatatcac ttacaaaatt
     5581 aagagataaa ctcaatgaat ctggacacat cggtaaagat ataccgtggt cttatcgtac
     5641 cctaagacaa acacttgata atccagttta ctgtggttat atcaaattta aggacagcct
     5701 atttgaaggt atgcacaaac caattatccc ttatgagact tatttaaaag ttcaaaaaga
     5761 gctagaagaa agacaacagc agacttatga aagaaataac aaccctagac ctttccaagc
     5821 taaatatatg ctgtcaggga tggcaaggtg cggttactgt ggagcacctt taaaaattgt
     5881 tcttggccac aaaagaaaag atggaagccg cactatgaaa tatcactgtg caaatagatt
     5941 tcctcgaaaa acaaaaggaa ttacagtata taatgacaat aaaaagtgtg attcaggaac
     6001 ttatgattta agtaatttag aaaatactgt tattgacaac ctgattggat ttcaagaaaa
     6061 taatgactcc ttattgaaaa ttatcaatgg caacaaccaa cctattcttg atacttcgtc
     6121 atttaaaaag caaatttcac agatcgataa aaaaatacaa aagaactctg atttgtacct
     6181 aaatgatttt atcactatgg atgagttgaa agatcgtact gattcccttc aggctgagaa
     6241 aaagctgctt aaagctaaga ttagcgaaaa taaatttaat gactctactg atgtttttga
     6301 gttagttaaa actcagttgg gctcaattcc gattaatgaa ctatcatatg ataataaaaa
     6361 gaaaatcgtc aacaaccttg tatcaaaggt tgatgttact gctgataatg tagatatcat
     6421 atttaaattc caactcgcta ccggttaata agcttagaga ctcttatcaa gaatcccatc
     6481 tcttgcttgc ttttttttgt tgtcttccct ttgatagggt ttgtttttct tgtttcagtg
     6541 actttctatg ttaaaagata atgtcagtaa aaggatttgg ttttctatta ttctgaatcg
     6601 attacggaag attcttgctt aattccaatc tatacaagta tcgtgaaata atgaccgttt
     6661 atgtgattag gagacgtgtt tcattaataa aatataagat caatacattg ttagtagtga
     6721 taaactatgt acaaattgta ttgattgtaa aagaaacaca ataggttcct tttttctaca
     6781 atatattgtg acagactctc tgttttaacg aatgaattaa atttgtcaac gaaaaaatta
     6841 aagaatgatg tgatcacttt gcaccttggt tcatcttcag aggcttctgc atgttccatg
     6901 cattgaggct ctctacggtc acaggttgtg agccgttgtt aaagacaaac aaatgcgcta
     6961 ccacagaatc aggggataac gcaggaaaga acatgaaggc cttgacagga tatattggcg
     7021 ggtaaactaa gtcgctgtat gtgtttgttt gagatctcat gtgagcaaaa ggccagcaaa
     7081 aggccaggaa ccgtaaaaag gccgcgttgc tggcgttttt ccataggctc cgcccccctg
     7141 acgagcatca caaaaatcga cgctcaagtc agaggtggcg aaacccgaca ggactataaa
     7201 gataccaggc gtttccccct ggaagctccc tcgtgcgctc tcctgttccg accctgccgc
     7261 ttaccggata cctgtccgcc tttctccctt cgggaagcgt ggcgctttct catagctcac
     7321 gctgtaggta tctcagttcg gtgtaggtcg ttcgctccaa gctgggctgt gtgcacgaac
     7381 cccccgttca gcccgaccgc tgcgccttat ccggtaacta tcgtcttgag tccaacccgg
     7441 taagacacga cttatcgcca ctggcagcag ccactggtaa caggattagc agagcgaggt
     7501 atgtaggcgg tgctacagag ttcttgaagt ggtggcctaa ctacggctac actagaagaa
     7561 cagtatttgg tatctgcgct ctgctgaagc cagttacctt cggaagaaga gttggtagct
     7621 cttgatccgg caaacaaacc accgctggta gcggtggttt ttttgtttgc aagcagcaga
     7681 ttacgcgcag aaaaaaagga tctcaagaag atcctttgat cttttctacg gggtctgacg
     7741 ctcagtggaa cgaaaactca cgttaaggga ttttggtcat gagattatca aaaaggatct
     7801 tcacctagat ccttttaaat taaaaatgaa gttttaaatc aatctaaagt atatatgtgt
     7861 aacattggtc tagtgattag aaaaactcat cgagcatcaa atgaaactgc aatttattca
     7921 tatcaggatt atcaatacca tatttttgaa aaagccgttt ctgtaatgaa ggagaaaact
     7981 caccgaggca gttccatagg atggcaagat cctggtatcg gtctgcgatt ccgactcgtc
     8041 caacatcaat acaacctatt aatttccc
//
