# Supplementary material for: An integrase toolbox to record gene-expression during plant development
Source: bioRxiv preprint, doi:10.1101/2022.09.16.508262, version 2 (2022-09-26)
Supplement: Suppdata5 [file 508262_file05.zip › gb Files/L1p59 (pUBQ10-PI-tUBQ1).gb]

LOCUS       L1P59                   8466 bp ds-DNA     circular     16-SEP-2021
DEFINITION  .
FEATURES             Location/Qualifiers
     misc_feature    265..287
                     /label="LB T-DNA repeat"
                     /ApEinfo_revcolor="#b1ff67"
                     /ApEinfo_fwdcolor="#b1ff67"
     primer_bind     292..317
                     /label=">pNL_oligo_248"
                     /ApEinfo_revcolor="#f58a5e"
                     /ApEinfo_fwdcolor="#f58a5e"
     polyA_signal    295..471
                     /label="CaMV poly(A) signal"
                     /ApEinfo_revcolor="#f58a5e"
                     /ApEinfo_fwdcolor="#f58a5e"
     primer_bind     404..425
                     /label=">pNL_oligo_1355"
                     /ApEinfo_revcolor="#84b0dc"
                     /ApEinfo_fwdcolor="#84b0dc"
     misc_feature    complement(501..676)
                     /label="CaMV terminator"
                     /ApEinfo_revcolor="#ffef86"
                     /ApEinfo_fwdcolor="#ffef86"
     CDS             complement(681..1706)
                     /label="hygromycin B phosphotransferase"
                     /ApEinfo_revcolor="#85dae9"
                     /ApEinfo_fwdcolor="#85dae9"
     primer_bind     1011..1030
                     /label=">pNL_oligo_2766"
                     /ApEinfo_revcolor="#85dae9"
                     /ApEinfo_fwdcolor="#85dae9"
     misc_feature    1122..1130
                     /label="DraIII"
                     /ApEinfo_revcolor="#85dae9"
                     /ApEinfo_fwdcolor="#85dae9"
     misc_feature    1415..1423
                     /label="DraIII"
                     /ApEinfo_revcolor="#faac61"
                     /ApEinfo_fwdcolor="#faac61"
     misc_feature    complement(1459..1478)
                     /label=">pNL_oligo_2767"
                     /ApEinfo_revcolor="#d6b295"
                     /ApEinfo_fwdcolor="#d6b295"
     primer_bind     1638..1661
                     /label=">pNL_oligo_2672"
                     /ApEinfo_revcolor="#75c6a9"
                     /ApEinfo_fwdcolor="#75c6a9"
     promoter        complement(1723..2068)
                     /label="CaMV 35S promoter"
                     /ApEinfo_revcolor="#0000ff"
                     /ApEinfo_fwdcolor="#0000ff"
     primer_bind     1754..1772
                     /label=">pNL_oligo_3106"
                     /ApEinfo_revcolor="#ff9ccd"
                     /ApEinfo_fwdcolor="#ff9ccd"
     misc_feature    complement(1816..1838)
                     /label=">pNL_oligo_1354"
                     /ApEinfo_revcolor="#f8d3a9"
                     /ApEinfo_fwdcolor="#f8d3a9"
     misc_feature    1838..1843
                     /label="BpiI"
                     /ApEinfo_revcolor="#9eafd2"
                     /ApEinfo_fwdcolor="#9eafd2"
     misc_feature    complement(1855..1860)
                     /label="BpiI"
                     /ApEinfo_revcolor="#f58a5e"
                     /ApEinfo_fwdcolor="#f58a5e"
     CDS             complement(2066..2332)
                     /label="LacZ-alpha fragment of beta-galactosidase"
                     /ApEinfo_revcolor="#85dae9"
                     /ApEinfo_fwdcolor="#85dae9"
     misc_feature    complement(2080..2085)
                     /label="BpiI"
                     /ApEinfo_revcolor="#84b0dc"
                     /ApEinfo_fwdcolor="#84b0dc"
     CDS             complement(2150..2218)
                     /label="LacZ alpha"
                     /ApEinfo_revcolor="#84b0dc"
                     /ApEinfo_fwdcolor="#84b0dc"
     primer_bind     2263..2283
                     /label=">pNL_oligo_2699"
                     /ApEinfo_revcolor="#ffef86"
                     /ApEinfo_fwdcolor="#ffef86"
     primer_bind     2263..2286
                     /label="M13F(-47)"
                     /ApEinfo_revcolor="#b1ff67"
                     /ApEinfo_fwdcolor="#b1ff67"
     primer_bind     2263..2286
                     /label=">pNL_oligo_2215"
                     /ApEinfo_revcolor="#c6c9d1"
                     /ApEinfo_fwdcolor="#c6c9d1"
     misc_feature    complement(2263..2286)
                     /label=">pNL_oligo_2216"
                     /ApEinfo_revcolor="#84b0dc"
                     /ApEinfo_fwdcolor="#84b0dc"
     misc_feature    complement(2265..2286)
                     /label=">pNL_oligo_3070"
                     /ApEinfo_revcolor="#85dae9"
                     /ApEinfo_fwdcolor="#85dae9"
     primer_bind     2269..2286
                     /label="M13F(-41)"
                     /ApEinfo_revcolor="#b1ff67"
                     /ApEinfo_fwdcolor="#b1ff67"
     primer_bind     2284..2306
                     /label=">pNL_oligo_552"
                     /ApEinfo_revcolor="#f8d3a9"
                     /ApEinfo_fwdcolor="#f8d3a9"
     primer_bind     2289..2306
                     /label="M13F(-21)"
                     /ApEinfo_revcolor="#b1ff67"
                     /ApEinfo_fwdcolor="#b1ff67"
     primer_bind     2290..2305
                     /label=">pNL_oligo_37"
                     /ApEinfo_revcolor="#b1ff67"
                     /ApEinfo_fwdcolor="#b1ff67"
     primer_bind     2290..2306
                     /label="M13 fwd"
                     /ApEinfo_revcolor="#b1ff67"
                     /ApEinfo_fwdcolor="#b1ff67"
     primer_bind     2299..2324
                     /label=">pNL_oligo_1548"
                     /ApEinfo_revcolor="#c6c9d1"
                     /ApEinfo_fwdcolor="#c6c9d1"
     promoter        2313..2331
                     /label="T7 promoter"
                     /ApEinfo_revcolor="#0000ff"
                     /ApEinfo_fwdcolor="#0000ff"
     primer_bind     2313..2331
                     /label=">pNL_oligo_3104"
                     /ApEinfo_revcolor="#85dae9"
                     /ApEinfo_fwdcolor="#85dae9"
     primer_bind     2313..2332
                     /label="T7"
                     /ApEinfo_revcolor="#b1ff67"
                     /ApEinfo_fwdcolor="#b1ff67"
     primer_bind     2314..2330
                     /label=">pNL_oligo_16"
                     /ApEinfo_revcolor="#d6b295"
                     /ApEinfo_fwdcolor="#d6b295"
     misc_feature    complement(2319..2332)
                     /label=">pNL_oligo_2086"
                     /ApEinfo_revcolor="#b7e6d7"
                     /ApEinfo_fwdcolor="#b7e6d7"
     misc_feature    complement(2319..2332)
                     /label=">pNL_oligo_1583"
                     /ApEinfo_revcolor="#84b0dc"
                     /ApEinfo_fwdcolor="#84b0dc"
     misc_feature    2340..4365
                     /label="pUBQ10"
                     /ApEinfo_revcolor="#f58a5e"
                     /ApEinfo_fwdcolor="#f58a5e"
     misc_feature    4367..4367
                     /label="GG1"
                     /ApEinfo_revcolor="#ff9ccd"
                     /ApEinfo_fwdcolor="#ff9ccd"
     CDS             4370..5629
                     /label="PhiC31plant-NLS stop without start CDS"
                     /ApEinfo_revcolor="#f58a5e"
                     /ApEinfo_fwdcolor="#f58a5e"
     misc_feature    5291..5629
                     /label="DnaE-Npu"
                     /ApEinfo_revcolor="#ff9ccd"
                     /ApEinfo_fwdcolor="#ff9ccd"
     misc_feature    5634..6133
                     /label="tUBQ1"
                     /ApEinfo_revcolor="#d59687"
                     /ApEinfo_fwdcolor="#d59687"
     source          6140..2332
                     /label="source:synthetic DNA construct"
                     /ApEinfo_revcolor="#ff9ccd"
                     /ApEinfo_fwdcolor="#ff9ccd"
     misc_feature    complement(6160..6179)
                     /label=">pNL_oligo_513"
                     /ApEinfo_revcolor="#b7e6d7"
                     /ApEinfo_fwdcolor="#b7e6d7"
     misc_feature    complement(6168..6187)
                     /label=">pNL_oligo_514"
                     /ApEinfo_revcolor="#c6c9d1"
                     /ApEinfo_fwdcolor="#c6c9d1"
     misc_feature    6181..6205
                     /label="RB T-DNA repeat"
                     /ApEinfo_revcolor="#b1ff67"
                     /ApEinfo_fwdcolor="#b1ff67"
     misc_feature    complement(6181..6205)
                     /label=">pNL_oligo_3103"
                     /ApEinfo_revcolor="#f8d3a9"
                     /ApEinfo_fwdcolor="#f8d3a9"
     misc_feature    complement(6200..6250)
                     /label=">pNL_oligo_1763"
                     /ApEinfo_revcolor="#85dae9"
                     /ApEinfo_fwdcolor="#85dae9"
     primer_bind     6221..6256
                     /label=">pNL_oligo_1764"
                     /ApEinfo_revcolor="#84b0dc"
                     /ApEinfo_fwdcolor="#84b0dc"
     rep_origin      complement(6296..6884)
                     /label="ori"
                     /ApEinfo_revcolor="#666666"
                     /ApEinfo_fwdcolor="#666666"
     CDS             complement(7055..7870)
                     /label="aminoglycoside phosphotransferase"
                     /ApEinfo_revcolor="#85dae9"
                     /ApEinfo_fwdcolor="#85dae9"
     primer_bind     7456..7483
                     /label=">pNL_oligo_1293"
                     /ApEinfo_revcolor="#ff9ccd"
                     /ApEinfo_fwdcolor="#ff9ccd"
     misc_feature    complement(7456..7483)
                     /label=">pNL_oligo_1294"
                     /ApEinfo_revcolor="#ff9ccd"
                     /ApEinfo_fwdcolor="#ff9ccd"
     primer_bind     7461..7483
                     /label=">pNL_oligo_1590"
                     /ApEinfo_revcolor="#d6b295"
                     /ApEinfo_fwdcolor="#d6b295"
     primer_bind     7464..7484
                     /label=">pNL_oligo_1587"
                     /ApEinfo_revcolor="#c6c9d1"
                     /ApEinfo_fwdcolor="#c6c9d1"
     misc_feature    complement(7504..7540)
                     /label=">pNL_oligo_2197"
                     /ApEinfo_revcolor="#85dae9"
                     /ApEinfo_fwdcolor="#85dae9"
     misc_feature    7967..7975
                     /label="DraIII"
                     /ApEinfo_revcolor="#f8d3a9"
                     /ApEinfo_fwdcolor="#f8d3a9"
     primer_bind     8039..8058
                     /label=">pNL_oligo_1275"
                     /ApEinfo_revcolor="#b4abac"
                     /ApEinfo_fwdcolor="#b4abac"
     misc_feature    complement(8039..8058)
                     /label=">pNL_oligo_1276"
                     /ApEinfo_revcolor="#85dae9"
                     /ApEinfo_fwdcolor="#85dae9"
     rep_origin      8161..130
                     /label="pSa ori"
                     /ApEinfo_revcolor="#666666"
                     /ApEinfo_fwdcolor="#666666"
ORIGIN
        1 gtatgttcaa ttagcttttc aattatgaat atatatatca attattggtc gcccttggct
       61 tgtggacaat gcgctacgcg caccggctcc gcccgtggac aaccgcaagc ggttgcccac
      121 cgtcgagcgc cagcgccttt gcccacaacc cggcggccgg ccgcaacaga tcgttttata
      181 aatttttttt tttgaaaaag aaaaagcccg aaaggcggca acctctcggg cttctggatt
      241 tccgatcccc ggaattagag atcttggcag gatatattgt ggtgtaacgt tatcgatctg
      301 gattttagta ctggattttg gttttaggaa ttagaaattt tattgataga agtattttac
      361 aaatacaaat acatactaag ggtttcttat atgctcaaca catgagcgaa accctataag
      421 aaccctaatt tcccttatcg ggaaactact cacacattat ttatggagaa aatagagaga
      481 gatagatttg tagagagaga ctggtgattt cagcgtaccg aattaattct cccgcgacca
      541 gccgagcgag cttagcgaac tgtggacgag aactgtgcca ccaagcgtaa ggccgttctc
      601 tcgcatttgc cttgctaggc tcgcgcgagt tgctggctga ggcgttctcg aaatcagctc
      661 ttgttcggtc ggcatctact ctattccttt gccctcggac gagtgctggg gcgtcggttt
      721 ccactatcgg cgagtacttc tacacagcca tcggtccaga cggccgcgct tctgcgggcg
      781 atttgtgtac gcccgacagt cccggctccg gatcggacga ttgcgtcgca tcgaccctgc
      841 gcccaagctg catcatcgaa attgccgtca accaagctct gatagagttg gtcaagacca
      901 atgcggagca tatacgcccg gaggcgtggc gatcctgcaa gctccggatg cctccgctcg
      961 aagtagcgcg tctgctgctc catacaagcc aaccacggcc tccagaagaa gatgttggcg
     1021 acctcgtatt gggaatcccc gaacatcgcc tcgctccagt caatgaccgc tgttatgcgg
     1081 ccattgtccg tcaggacatt gttggagccg aaatccgcgt gcacgaggtg ccggacttcg
     1141 gggcagtcct cggcccaaag catcagctca tcgagagcct gcgcgacgga cgcactgacg
     1201 gtgtcgtcca tcacagtttg ccagtgatac acatggggat cagcaatcgc gcatatgaaa
     1261 tcacgccatg tagtgtattg accgattcct tgcggtccga atgggccgaa cccgctcgtc
     1321 tggctaagat cggccgcagc gatcgcatcc atagcctccg cgaccggctg aagaacagcg
     1381 ggcagttcgg tttcaggcag gtcttgcaac gtgacaccct gtgcacggcg ggagatgcaa
     1441 taggtcaggc tctcgctgaa ctccccaatg tcaagcactt ccggaatcgg gagcgcggcc
     1501 gatgcaaagt gccgataaac ataacgatct ttgtagaaac catcggcgca gctatttacc
     1561 cgcaggacat atccacgccc tcctacatcg aagctgaaag cacgagattc ttcgccctcc
     1621 gagagctgca tcaggtcgga gacgctgtcg aacttttcga tcagaaactt ctcgacagac
     1681 gtcgcggtga gttcaggctt tttcataggg atcagcttgg gctgtcctct ccaaatgaaa
     1741 tgaacttcct tatatagagg aagggtcttg cgaaggatag tgggattgtg cgtcatccct
     1801 tacgtcagtg gagatgtcac atcaatccac ttgctttgaa gacgtggttg gaacgtcttc
     1861 tttttccacg atgctcctcg tgggtggggg tccatctttg ggaccactgt cggcagaggc
     1921 atcttgaatg atagcctttc ctttatcgca atgatggcat ttgtaggagc caccttcctt
     1981 ttctactgtc ctttcgatga agtgacagat agctgggcaa tggaatccga ggaggtttcc
     2041 cgaaattacc ctttgttgaa aagtctcaat agccctttgg tcttctgaga ctgtatcttt
     2101 gacatttttg gagtaggggt acgataacat taacgtttac aatttcgcgc cattcgccat
     2161 tcaggctgcg caactgttgg gaagggcgat cggtgcgggc ctcttcgcta ttacgccagc
     2221 tggcgaaagg gggatgtgct gcaaggcgat taagttgggt aacgccaggg ttttcccagt
     2281 cacgacgttg taaaacgacg gccagtgaat tgtaatacga ctcactatag ggcttggagc
     2341 tcaacaacaa actttccatt cacccattta tggatacaca gtctagctca acagagcttt
     2401 taacccaaat tggtacaata gaatacaact ttagatcata attctcaaaa gaaagagatt
     2461 ccttagctat tctatctgcc actccatttc cttctcggct tgtatgcaca agcataaaat
     2521 cctcaaactt gctaagtaga tactttatgt cttggataat tggattgaga cttgacaagc
     2581 ataactttca tgtaaccaaa gacacaagtt gctgagaatc cacctcaaaa atgatcttcc
     2641 tataattgaa tcgggataat gacagcacag cccatctaag agcctccact tctacttcca
     2701 gcacgcttct tacttttacc acagctcttg cacctaacca taacaccttc cctgtatgat
     2761 cgcgaagcac ccaccctaag ccacatttta atccttctgt tggccatgcc ccatcaaagt
     2821 tgcacttaac ccaagattgt ggtggagctt cccatgtttc tcgtctgtcc cgacggtgtt
     2881 gtggttggtg ctttccttac attctgagcc tctttccttc taatccactc atctgcatct
     2941 tcttgtgtcc ttactaatac ctcattggtt ccaaattccc tccctttaag caccagctcg
     3001 tttctgttct tccacagcct cccaagtatc caagggacta aagcctccac attcttcaga
     3061 tcaggatatt cttgtttaag atgttgaact ctatggaggt ttgtatgaac tgatgatcta
     3121 ggaccggata agttcccttc ttcatagcga acttattcaa agaatgtttt gtgtatcatt
     3181 cttgttacat tgttattaat gaaaaaatat tattggtcat tggactgaac acgagtgtta
     3241 aatatggacc aggccccaaa taagatccat tgatatatga attaaataac aagaataaat
     3301 cgagtcacca aaccacttgc cttttttaac gagacttgtt caccaacttg atacaaaagt
     3361 cattatccta tgcaaatcaa taatcataca aaaatatcca ataacactaa aaaattaaaa
     3421 gaaatggata atttcacaat atgttatacg ataaagaagt tacttttcca agaaattcac
     3481 tgattttata agcccacttg cattagataa atggcaaaaa aaaacaaaaa ggaaaagaaa
     3541 taaagcacga agaattctag aaaatacgaa atacgcttca atgcagtggg acccacggtt
     3601 caattattgc caattttcag ctccaccgta tatttaaaaa ataaaacgat aatgctaaaa
     3661 aaatataaat cgtaacgatc gttaaatctc aacggctgga tcttatgacg accgttagaa
     3721 attgtggttg tcgacgagtc agtaataaac ggcgtcaaag tggttgcagc cggcacacac
     3781 gagtcgtgtt tatcaactca aagcacaaat acttttcctc aacctaaaaa taaggcaatt
     3841 agccaaaaac aactttgcgt gtaaacaacg ctcaatacac gtgtcatttt attattagct
     3901 attgcttcac cgccttagct ttctcgtgac ctagtcgtcc tcgtcttttc ttcttcttct
     3961 tctataaaac aatacccaaa gagctcttct tcttcacaat tcagatttca atttctcaaa
     4021 atcttaaaaa ctttctctca attctctcta ccgtgatcaa ggtaaatttc tgtgttcctt
     4081 attctctcaa aatcttcgat tttgttttcg ttcgatccca atttcgtata tgttctttgg
     4141 tttagattct gttaatctta gatcgaagac gattttctgg gtttgatcgt tagatatcat
     4201 cttaattctc gattagggtt tcatagatat catccgattt gttcaaataa tttgagtttt
     4261 gtcgaataat tactcttcga tttgtgattt ctatctagat ctggtgttag tttctagttt
     4321 gtgcgatcga atttgtcgat taatctgagt ttttctgatt aacagAatgg acacgtatgc
     4381 cggcgcttat gatagacaat caagagaaag agagaactct tctgccgcct ctccagctac
     4441 acagagatct gccaacgagg ataaagctgc tgatttacaa agagaggtag agagagatgg
     4501 gggtaggttt agatttgtgg gtcatttctc tgaggctcct ggtacatcag cctttggtac
     4561 tgctgaacgg cctgaatttg aaagaatatt aaatgagtgt cgggccggtc gactaaatat
     4621 gataatagtt tatgatgtat ctaggttcag tagactcaaa gttatggatg caattccgat
     4681 cgtgagcgag ctacttgcac tcggtgttac tatcgtaagt acacaagaag gtgtattcag
     4741 gcagggtaat gtgatggacc ttatacacct tattatgcga ctcgacgcta gccataaaga
     4801 gtcatcactg aagagtgcta aaatcttgga caccaagaac ctgcaaaggg agcttggagg
     4861 ctatgtagga ggaaaagctc cgtatggttt cgaactcgtg agtgagacaa aagagattac
     4921 cagaaatggt aggatggtga acgtggttat taataagcta gctcatagca caacccctct
     4981 cacagggcct tttgagttcg aacctgacgt tattagatgg tggtggagag agatcaaaac
     5041 tcacaaacat cttccattta agccaggtag ccaggctgct atccaccctg gatctatcac
     5101 tgggctttgt aaaaggatgg atgctgacgc agtgccaact cgaggggaaa caatcggtaa
     5161 gaagactgca tcttccgctt gggatcccgc tacagttatg agaatccttc gggatccgcg
     5221 tattgctgga ttcgccgcag aagtcattta taagaaaaaa cctgatggta ctcctactac
     5281 aaaaatcgaa TATTGCCTGA GCTATGAAAC CGAAATTCTG ACCGTGGAAT ATGGCAGCCT
     5341 GCCGATTGGC AAAATTGTGG AAAAACGCAT TGAATGCACC GTGTATAGCG TGGATAACAA
     5401 CGGCAACATT TATACCCAGC CGGTGGCGCA GTGGCATGAT CGCGGCGAAC AGGAAGTGTT
     5461 TGAATATTGC CTGGAAGATG GCAGCCTGAT TCGCGCGACC AAAGATCATA AATTTATGAC
     5521 CGTGGATGGC CAGATGCTGC CGATTGATGA AATTTTTGAA CGCGAACTGG ATCTGATGCG
     5581 CGTGGATAAC CTGCCGAACA CCAGCCATCA TCATCATCAT CATTAATAAg cttagagact
     5641 cttatcaaga atcccatctc ttgcttgctt ttttttgttg tcttcccttt gatagggttt
     5701 gtttttcttg tttcagtgac tttctatgtt aaaagataat gtcagtaaaa ggatttggtt
     5761 ttctattatt ctgaatcgat tacggaagat tcttgcttaa ttccaatcta tacaagtatc
     5821 gtgaaataat gaccgtttat gtgattagga gacgtgtttc attaataaaa tataagatca
     5881 atacattgtt agtagtgata aactatgtac aaattgtatt gattgtaaaa gaaacacaat
     5941 aggttccttt tttctacaat atattgtgac agactctctg ttttaacgaa tgaattaaat
     6001 ttgtcaacga aaaaattaaa gaatgatgtg atcactttgc accttggttc atcttcagag
     6061 gcttctgcat gttccatgca ttgaggctct ctacggtcac aggttgtgag ccgttgttaa
     6121 agacaaacaa atgcgctacc acagaatcag gggataacgc aggaaagaac atgaaggcct
     6181 tgacaggata tattggcggg taaactaagt cgctgtatgt gtttgtttga gatctcatgt
     6241 gagcaaaagg ccagcaaaag gccaggaacc gtaaaaaggc cgcgttgctg gcgtttttcc
     6301 ataggctccg cccccctgac gagcatcaca aaaatcgacg ctcaagtcag aggtggcgaa
     6361 acccgacagg actataaaga taccaggcgt ttccccctgg aagctccctc gtgcgctctc
     6421 ctgttccgac cctgccgctt accggatacc tgtccgcctt tctcccttcg ggaagcgtgg
     6481 cgctttctca tagctcacgc tgtaggtatc tcagttcggt gtaggtcgtt cgctccaagc
     6541 tgggctgtgt gcacgaaccc cccgttcagc ccgaccgctg cgccttatcc ggtaactatc
     6601 gtcttgagtc caacccggta agacacgact tatcgccact ggcagcagcc actggtaaca
     6661 ggattagcag agcgaggtat gtaggcggtg ctacagagtt cttgaagtgg tggcctaact
     6721 acggctacac tagaagaaca gtatttggta tctgcgctct gctgaagcca gttaccttcg
     6781 gaagaagagt tggtagctct tgatccggca aacaaaccac cgctggtagc ggtggttttt
     6841 ttgtttgcaa gcagcagatt acgcgcagaa aaaaaggatc tcaagaagat cctttgatct
     6901 tttctacggg gtctgacgct cagtggaacg aaaactcacg ttaagggatt ttggtcatga
     6961 gattatcaaa aaggatcttc acctagatcc ttttaaatta aaaatgaagt tttaaatcaa
     7021 tctaaagtat atatgtgtaa cattggtcta gtgattagaa aaactcatcg agcatcaaat
     7081 gaaactgcaa tttattcata tcaggattat caataccata tttttgaaaa agccgtttct
     7141 gtaatgaagg agaaaactca ccgaggcagt tccataggat ggcaagatcc tggtatcggt
     7201 ctgcgattcc gactcgtcca acatcaatac aacctattaa tttcccctcg tcaaaaataa
     7261 ggttatcaag tgagaaatca ccatgagtga cgactgaatc cggtgagaat ggcaaaagtt
     7321 tatgcatttc tttccagact tgttcaacag gccagccatt acgctcgtca tcaaaatcac
     7381 tcgcatcaac caaaccgtta ttcattcgtg attgcgcctg agcgagacga aatacgcgat
     7441 cgctgttaaa aggacaatta caaacaggaa tcgaatgcaa ccggcgcagg aacactgcca
     7501 gcgcatcaac aatattttca cctgaatcag gatattcttc taatacctgg aatgctgttt
     7561 tccctgggat cgcagtggtg agtaaccatg catcatcagg agtacggata aaatgcttga
     7621 tggtcggaag aggcataaat tccgtcagcc agtttagtct gaccatctca tctgtaacaa
     7681 cattggcaac gctacctttg ccatgtttca gaaacaactc tggcgcatcg ggcttcccat
     7741 acaatcggta gattgtcgca cctgattgcc cgacattatc gcgagcccat ttatacccat
     7801 ataaatcagc atccatgttg gaatttaatc gcggccttga gcaagacgtt tcccgttgaa
     7861 tatggctcat aacacccctt gtattactgt ttatgtaagc agacagtttt attgttcatg
     7921 atgatatatt tttatcttgt gcaatgtaac atcagagatt ttgagacaca acgtggcttt
     7981 gttgaataaa tcgaactttt gctgagttga aggatcagat cacgcatctt cccgacaacg
     8041 cagaccgttc cgtggcaaag caaaagttca aaatcaccaa ctggtccacc tacaacaaag
     8101 ctctcatcaa ccgtggctcc ctcactttct ggctggatga tggggcgatt caggcgatcc
     8161 ccatccaaca gcccgccgtc gagcgggctt ttttatcccc ggaagcctgt ggatagaggg
     8221 tagttatcca cgtgaaaccg ctaatgcccc gcaaagcctt gattcacggg gctttccggc
     8281 ccgctccaaa aactatccac gtgaaatcgc taatcagggt acgtgaaatc gctaatcgga
     8341 gtacgtgaaa tcgctaataa ggtcacgtga aatcgctaat caaaaaggca cgtgagaacg
     8401 ctaatagccc tttcagatca acagcttgca aacacccctc gctccggcaa gtagttacag
     8461 caagta
//
