# Supplementary material for: An integrase toolbox to record gene-expression during plant development
Source: bioRxiv preprint, doi:10.1101/2022.09.16.508262, version 2 (2022-09-26)
Supplement: Suppdata5 [file 508262_file05.zip › gb Files/L1p60 (p35S-IP-t35S).gb]

LOCUS       L1P60                   7322 bp ds-DNA     circular     10-DEC-2021
DEFINITION  .
FEATURES             Location/Qualifiers
     misc_feature    265..287
                     /label="LB T-DNA repeat"
                     /ApEinfo_revcolor="#b1ff67"
                     /ApEinfo_fwdcolor="#b1ff67"
     primer_bind     292..317
                     /label=">pNL_oligo_248"
                     /ApEinfo_revcolor="#f58a5e"
                     /ApEinfo_fwdcolor="#f58a5e"
     polyA_signal    295..471
                     /label="CaMV poly(A) signal"
                     /ApEinfo_revcolor="#f58a5e"
                     /ApEinfo_fwdcolor="#f58a5e"
     primer_bind     404..425
                     /label=">pNL_oligo_1355"
                     /ApEinfo_revcolor="#84b0dc"
                     /ApEinfo_fwdcolor="#84b0dc"
     misc_feature    complement(501..676)
                     /label="CaMV terminator"
                     /ApEinfo_revcolor="#ffef86"
                     /ApEinfo_fwdcolor="#ffef86"
     CDS             complement(681..1706)
                     /label="hygromycin B phosphotransferase"
                     /ApEinfo_revcolor="#85dae9"
                     /ApEinfo_fwdcolor="#85dae9"
     primer_bind     1011..1030
                     /label=">pNL_oligo_2766"
                     /ApEinfo_revcolor="#85dae9"
                     /ApEinfo_fwdcolor="#85dae9"
     misc_feature    1122..1130
                     /label="DraIII"
                     /ApEinfo_revcolor="#85dae9"
                     /ApEinfo_fwdcolor="#85dae9"
     misc_feature    1415..1423
                     /label="DraIII"
                     /ApEinfo_revcolor="#faac61"
                     /ApEinfo_fwdcolor="#faac61"
     misc_feature    complement(1459..1478)
                     /label=">pNL_oligo_2767"
                     /ApEinfo_revcolor="#d6b295"
                     /ApEinfo_fwdcolor="#d6b295"
     primer_bind     1638..1661
                     /label=">pNL_oligo_2672"
                     /ApEinfo_revcolor="#75c6a9"
                     /ApEinfo_fwdcolor="#75c6a9"
     promoter        complement(1723..2068)
                     /label="CaMV 35S promoter"
                     /ApEinfo_revcolor="#0000ff"
                     /ApEinfo_fwdcolor="#0000ff"
     primer_bind     1754..1772
                     /label=">pNL_oligo_3106"
                     /ApEinfo_revcolor="#ff9ccd"
                     /ApEinfo_fwdcolor="#ff9ccd"
     misc_feature    complement(1816..1838)
                     /label=">pNL_oligo_1354"
                     /ApEinfo_revcolor="#f8d3a9"
                     /ApEinfo_fwdcolor="#f8d3a9"
     misc_feature    1838..1843
                     /label="BpiI"
                     /ApEinfo_revcolor="#9eafd2"
                     /ApEinfo_fwdcolor="#9eafd2"
     misc_feature    complement(1855..1860)
                     /label="BpiI"
                     /ApEinfo_revcolor="#f58a5e"
                     /ApEinfo_fwdcolor="#f58a5e"
     CDS             complement(2066..2332)
                     /label="LacZ-alpha fragment of beta-galactosidase"
                     /ApEinfo_revcolor="#85dae9"
                     /ApEinfo_fwdcolor="#85dae9"
     misc_feature    complement(2080..2085)
                     /label="BpiI"
                     /ApEinfo_revcolor="#84b0dc"
                     /ApEinfo_fwdcolor="#84b0dc"
     CDS             complement(2150..2218)
                     /label="LacZ alpha"
                     /ApEinfo_revcolor="#84b0dc"
                     /ApEinfo_fwdcolor="#84b0dc"
     primer_bind     2263..2283
                     /label=">pNL_oligo_2699"
                     /ApEinfo_revcolor="#ffef86"
                     /ApEinfo_fwdcolor="#ffef86"
     primer_bind     2263..2286
                     /label="M13F(-47)"
                     /ApEinfo_revcolor="#b1ff67"
                     /ApEinfo_fwdcolor="#b1ff67"
     primer_bind     2263..2286
                     /label=">pNL_oligo_2215"
                     /ApEinfo_revcolor="#c6c9d1"
                     /ApEinfo_fwdcolor="#c6c9d1"
     misc_feature    complement(2263..2286)
                     /label=">pNL_oligo_2216"
                     /ApEinfo_revcolor="#84b0dc"
                     /ApEinfo_fwdcolor="#84b0dc"
     misc_feature    complement(2265..2286)
                     /label=">pNL_oligo_3070"
                     /ApEinfo_revcolor="#85dae9"
                     /ApEinfo_fwdcolor="#85dae9"
     primer_bind     2269..2286
                     /label="M13F(-41)"
                     /ApEinfo_revcolor="#b1ff67"
                     /ApEinfo_fwdcolor="#b1ff67"
     primer_bind     2284..2306
                     /label=">pNL_oligo_552"
                     /ApEinfo_revcolor="#f8d3a9"
                     /ApEinfo_fwdcolor="#f8d3a9"
     primer_bind     2289..2306
                     /label="M13F(-21)"
                     /ApEinfo_revcolor="#b1ff67"
                     /ApEinfo_fwdcolor="#b1ff67"
     primer_bind     2290..2305
                     /label=">pNL_oligo_37"
                     /ApEinfo_revcolor="#b1ff67"
                     /ApEinfo_fwdcolor="#b1ff67"
     primer_bind     2290..2306
                     /label="M13 fwd"
                     /ApEinfo_revcolor="#b1ff67"
                     /ApEinfo_fwdcolor="#b1ff67"
     primer_bind     2299..2324
                     /label=">pNL_oligo_1548"
                     /ApEinfo_revcolor="#c6c9d1"
                     /ApEinfo_fwdcolor="#c6c9d1"
     primer_bind     2313..2331
                     /label=">pNL_oligo_3104"
                     /ApEinfo_revcolor="#85dae9"
                     /ApEinfo_fwdcolor="#85dae9"
     promoter        2313..2331
                     /label="T7 promoter"
                     /ApEinfo_revcolor="#0000ff"
                     /ApEinfo_fwdcolor="#0000ff"
     primer_bind     2313..2332
                     /label="T7"
                     /ApEinfo_revcolor="#b1ff67"
                     /ApEinfo_fwdcolor="#b1ff67"
     primer_bind     2314..2330
                     /label=">pNL_oligo_16"
                     /ApEinfo_revcolor="#d6b295"
                     /ApEinfo_fwdcolor="#d6b295"
     misc_feature    complement(2319..2332)
                     /label=">pNL_oligo_1583"
                     /ApEinfo_revcolor="#84b0dc"
                     /ApEinfo_fwdcolor="#84b0dc"
     misc_feature    complement(2319..2332)
                     /label=">pNL_oligo_2086"
                     /ApEinfo_revcolor="#b7e6d7"
                     /ApEinfo_fwdcolor="#b7e6d7"
     misc_feature    2336..3677
                     /label="p35S"
                     /ApEinfo_revcolor="#b1ff67"
                     /ApEinfo_fwdcolor="#b1ff67"
     5'UTR           3694..3755
                     /label="Omega\leader"
                     /ApEinfo_revcolor="#85dae9"
                     /ApEinfo_fwdcolor="#85dae9"
     misc_feature    3882..4781
                     /label="PhiC31-NLS-Cterm"
                     /ApEinfo_revcolor="#b1ff67"
                     /ApEinfo_fwdcolor="#b1ff67"
     terminator      4786..4989
                     /label="35S ter"
                     /ApEinfo_revcolor="#faac61"
                     /ApEinfo_fwdcolor="#faac61"
     source          4996..2332
                     /label="source:synthetic DNA construct"
                     /ApEinfo_revcolor="#ff9ccd"
                     /ApEinfo_fwdcolor="#ff9ccd"
     misc_feature    complement(5016..5035)
                     /label=">pNL_oligo_513"
                     /ApEinfo_revcolor="#b7e6d7"
                     /ApEinfo_fwdcolor="#b7e6d7"
     misc_feature    complement(5024..5043)
                     /label=">pNL_oligo_514"
                     /ApEinfo_revcolor="#c6c9d1"
                     /ApEinfo_fwdcolor="#c6c9d1"
     misc_feature    5037..5061
                     /label="RB T-DNA repeat"
                     /ApEinfo_revcolor="#b1ff67"
                     /ApEinfo_fwdcolor="#b1ff67"
     misc_feature    complement(5037..5061)
                     /label=">pNL_oligo_3103"
                     /ApEinfo_revcolor="#f8d3a9"
                     /ApEinfo_fwdcolor="#f8d3a9"
     misc_feature    complement(5056..5106)
                     /label=">pNL_oligo_1763"
                     /ApEinfo_revcolor="#85dae9"
                     /ApEinfo_fwdcolor="#85dae9"
     primer_bind     5077..5112
                     /label=">pNL_oligo_1764"
                     /ApEinfo_revcolor="#84b0dc"
                     /ApEinfo_fwdcolor="#84b0dc"
     rep_origin      complement(5152..5740)
                     /label="ori"
                     /ApEinfo_revcolor="#666666"
                     /ApEinfo_fwdcolor="#666666"
     CDS             complement(5911..6726)
                     /label="aminoglycoside phosphotransferase"
                     /ApEinfo_revcolor="#85dae9"
                     /ApEinfo_fwdcolor="#85dae9"
     primer_bind     6312..6339
                     /label=">pNL_oligo_1293"
                     /ApEinfo_revcolor="#ff9ccd"
                     /ApEinfo_fwdcolor="#ff9ccd"
     misc_feature    complement(6312..6339)
                     /label=">pNL_oligo_1294"
                     /ApEinfo_revcolor="#ff9ccd"
                     /ApEinfo_fwdcolor="#ff9ccd"
     primer_bind     6317..6339
                     /label=">pNL_oligo_1590"
                     /ApEinfo_revcolor="#d6b295"
                     /ApEinfo_fwdcolor="#d6b295"
     primer_bind     6320..6340
                     /label=">pNL_oligo_1587"
                     /ApEinfo_revcolor="#c6c9d1"
                     /ApEinfo_fwdcolor="#c6c9d1"
     misc_feature    complement(6360..6396)
                     /label=">pNL_oligo_2197"
                     /ApEinfo_revcolor="#85dae9"
                     /ApEinfo_fwdcolor="#85dae9"
     misc_feature    6823..6831
                     /label="DraIII"
                     /ApEinfo_revcolor="#f8d3a9"
                     /ApEinfo_fwdcolor="#f8d3a9"
     primer_bind     6895..6914
                     /label=">pNL_oligo_1275"
                     /ApEinfo_revcolor="#b4abac"
                     /ApEinfo_fwdcolor="#b4abac"
     misc_feature    complement(6895..6914)
                     /label=">pNL_oligo_1276"
                     /ApEinfo_revcolor="#85dae9"
                     /ApEinfo_fwdcolor="#85dae9"
     rep_origin      7017..130
                     /label="pSa ori"
                     /ApEinfo_revcolor="#666666"
                     /ApEinfo_fwdcolor="#666666"
ORIGIN
        1 gtatgttcaa ttagcttttc aattatgaat atatatatca attattggtc gcccttggct
       61 tgtggacaat gcgctacgcg caccggctcc gcccgtggac aaccgcaagc ggttgcccac
      121 cgtcgagcgc cagcgccttt gcccacaacc cggcggccgg ccgcaacaga tcgttttata
      181 aatttttttt tttgaaaaag aaaaagcccg aaaggcggca acctctcggg cttctggatt
      241 tccgatcccc ggaattagag atcttggcag gatatattgt ggtgtaacgt tatcgatctg
      301 gattttagta ctggattttg gttttaggaa ttagaaattt tattgataga agtattttac
      361 aaatacaaat acatactaag ggtttcttat atgctcaaca catgagcgaa accctataag
      421 aaccctaatt tcccttatcg ggaaactact cacacattat ttatggagaa aatagagaga
      481 gatagatttg tagagagaga ctggtgattt cagcgtaccg aattaattct cccgcgacca
      541 gccgagcgag cttagcgaac tgtggacgag aactgtgcca ccaagcgtaa ggccgttctc
      601 tcgcatttgc cttgctaggc tcgcgcgagt tgctggctga ggcgttctcg aaatcagctc
      661 ttgttcggtc ggcatctact ctattccttt gccctcggac gagtgctggg gcgtcggttt
      721 ccactatcgg cgagtacttc tacacagcca tcggtccaga cggccgcgct tctgcgggcg
      781 atttgtgtac gcccgacagt cccggctccg gatcggacga ttgcgtcgca tcgaccctgc
      841 gcccaagctg catcatcgaa attgccgtca accaagctct gatagagttg gtcaagacca
      901 atgcggagca tatacgcccg gaggcgtggc gatcctgcaa gctccggatg cctccgctcg
      961 aagtagcgcg tctgctgctc catacaagcc aaccacggcc tccagaagaa gatgttggcg
     1021 acctcgtatt gggaatcccc gaacatcgcc tcgctccagt caatgaccgc tgttatgcgg
     1081 ccattgtccg tcaggacatt gttggagccg aaatccgcgt gcacgaggtg ccggacttcg
     1141 gggcagtcct cggcccaaag catcagctca tcgagagcct gcgcgacgga cgcactgacg
     1201 gtgtcgtcca tcacagtttg ccagtgatac acatggggat cagcaatcgc gcatatgaaa
     1261 tcacgccatg tagtgtattg accgattcct tgcggtccga atgggccgaa cccgctcgtc
     1321 tggctaagat cggccgcagc gatcgcatcc atagcctccg cgaccggctg aagaacagcg
     1381 ggcagttcgg tttcaggcag gtcttgcaac gtgacaccct gtgcacggcg ggagatgcaa
     1441 taggtcaggc tctcgctgaa ctccccaatg tcaagcactt ccggaatcgg gagcgcggcc
     1501 gatgcaaagt gccgataaac ataacgatct ttgtagaaac catcggcgca gctatttacc
     1561 cgcaggacat atccacgccc tcctacatcg aagctgaaag cacgagattc ttcgccctcc
     1621 gagagctgca tcaggtcgga gacgctgtcg aacttttcga tcagaaactt ctcgacagac
     1681 gtcgcggtga gttcaggctt tttcataggg atcagcttgg gctgtcctct ccaaatgaaa
     1741 tgaacttcct tatatagagg aagggtcttg cgaaggatag tgggattgtg cgtcatccct
     1801 tacgtcagtg gagatgtcac atcaatccac ttgctttgaa gacgtggttg gaacgtcttc
     1861 tttttccacg atgctcctcg tgggtggggg tccatctttg ggaccactgt cggcagaggc
     1921 atcttgaatg atagcctttc ctttatcgca atgatggcat ttgtaggagc caccttcctt
     1981 ttctactgtc ctttcgatga agtgacagat agctgggcaa tggaatccga ggaggtttcc
     2041 cgaaattacc ctttgttgaa aagtctcaat agccctttgg tcttctgaga ctgtatcttt
     2101 gacatttttg gagtaggggt acgataacat taacgtttac aatttcgcgc cattcgccat
     2161 tcaggctgcg caactgttgg gaagggcgat cggtgcgggc ctcttcgcta ttacgccagc
     2221 tggcgaaagg gggatgtgct gcaaggcgat taagttgggt aacgccaggg ttttcccagt
     2281 cacgacgttg taaaacgacg gccagtgaat tgtaatacga ctcactatag ggcttggagg
     2341 aattccaatc ccacaaaaat ctgagcttaa cagcacagtt gctcctctca gagcagaatc
     2401 gggtattcaa caccctcata tcaactacta cgttgtgtat aacggtccac atgccggtat
     2461 atacgatgac tggggttgta caaaggcggc aacaaacggc gttcccggag ttgcacacaa
     2521 gaaatttgcc actattacag aggcaagagc agcagctgac gcgtacacaa caagtcagca
     2581 aacagacagg ttgaacttca tccccaaagg agaagctcaa ctcaagccca agagctttgc
     2641 taaggcccta acaagcccac caaagcaaaa agcccactgg ctcacgctag gaaccaaaag
     2701 gcccagcagt gatccagccc caaaagagat ctcctttgcc ccggagatta caatggacga
     2761 tttcctctat ctttacgatc taggaaggaa gttcgaaggt gaaggtgacg acactatgtt
     2821 caccactgat aatgagaagg ttagcctctt caatttcaga aagaatgctg acccacagat
     2881 ggttagagag gcctacgcag caagtctcat caagacgatc tacccgagta acaatctcca
     2941 ggagatcaaa taccttccca agaaggttaa agatgcagtc aaaagattca ggactaattg
     3001 catcaagaac acagagaaag acatatttct caagatcaga agtactattc cagtatggac
     3061 gattcaaggc ttgcttcata aaccaaggca agtaatagag attggagtct ctaaaaaggt
     3121 agttcctact gaatctaagg ccatgcatgg agtctaagat tcaaatcgag gatctaacag
     3181 aactcgccgt caagactggc gaacagttca tacagagtct tttacgactc aatgacaaga
     3241 agaaaatctt cgtcaacatg gtggagcacg acactctggt ctactccaaa aatgtcaaag
     3301 atacagtctc agaagatcaa agggctattg agacttttca acaaaggata atttcgggaa
     3361 acctcctcgg attccattgc ccagctatct gtcacttcat cgaaaggaca gtagaaaagg
     3421 aaggtggctc ctacaaatgc catcattgcg ataaaggaaa ggctatcatt caagatctct
     3481 ctgccgacag tggtcccaaa gatggacccc cacccacgag gagcatcgtg gaaaaagaag
     3541 aggttccaac cacgtctaca aagcaagtgg attgatgtga catctccact gacgtaaggg
     3601 atgacgcaca atcccactat ccttcgcaag acccttcctc tatataagga agttcatttc
     3661 atttggagag gacacgctcg agtataagag ctcattttta caacaattac caacaacaac
     3721 aaacaacaaa caacattaca attacattta caattatcga tacaatgGTG AAAGTGATTG
     3781 GCCGCCGCAG CCTGGGCGTG CAGCGCATTT TTGATATTGG CCTGCGCCAG GATCATAACT
     3841 TTCTGCTGGC GAACGGCGCG ATTGCGGCGA ACTGCTTTAA Cagggatcct attactttgc
     3901 gtccagttga attagactgt ggaccgatca tcgaacctgc cgagtggtac gagttgcagg
     3961 cctggcttga tggtagaggg cgtggaaagg gtttatctcg gggacaggca attttgtcag
     4021 caatggataa gctttattgt gagtgtgggg ctgttatgac atcaaaacgt ggagaagagt
     4081 caatcaagga ttcttacagg tgcagacgtc gtaaagtggt ggacccttct gctccaggac
     4141 agcatgaggg tacatgcaac gtttctatgg ctgctcttga taaatttgtg gccgaacgta
     4201 ttttcaacaa gattagacac gctgaagggg atgaggaaac tttagctctt ctttgggagg
     4261 ctgcccggcg ttttggtaag ctaacagagg caccagaaaa aagtggcgaa agagctaatt
     4321 tggtagccga aagagcagac gccttgaatg cattggaaga actttacgaa gatagggctg
     4381 ccggagcata tgatggacca gttggtcgga agcatttcag gaagcaacaa gctgcactaa
     4441 ctttgagaca gcaaggcgca gaggagcgac tcgcagagct tgaggccgcc gaggccccaa
     4501 agcttccact cgatcaatgg tttcctgagg atgccgacgc tgatcctaca ggtccaaaga
     4561 gctggtgggg aagagctagc gtagacgata agagagtgtt tgtgggtcta tttgttgaca
     4621 agattgtagt tactaagtcc actacgggtc gaggacaggg cactcccatc gaaaagagag
     4681 ccagtattac ctgggcaaag cctccaaccg atgatgatga agacgatgca caagatggta
     4741 ccgaggatgt ggcagcacca aaaaaaaaga ggaaggtgta agcttctcta gctagagtcg
     4801 atcgacaagc tcgagtttct ccataataat gtgtgagtag ttcccagata agggaattag
     4861 ggttcctata gggtttcgct catgtgttga gcatataaga aacccttagt atgtatttgt
     4921 atttgtaaaa tacttctatc aataaaattt ctaattccta aaaccaaaat ccagtactaa
     4981 aatccagatc gctaccacag aatcagggga taacgcagga aagaacatga aggccttgac
     5041 aggatatatt ggcgggtaaa ctaagtcgct gtatgtgttt gtttgagatc tcatgtgagc
     5101 aaaaggccag caaaaggcca ggaaccgtaa aaaggccgcg ttgctggcgt ttttccatag
     5161 gctccgcccc cctgacgagc atcacaaaaa tcgacgctca agtcagaggt ggcgaaaccc
     5221 gacaggacta taaagatacc aggcgtttcc ccctggaagc tccctcgtgc gctctcctgt
     5281 tccgaccctg ccgcttaccg gatacctgtc cgcctttctc ccttcgggaa gcgtggcgct
     5341 ttctcatagc tcacgctgta ggtatctcag ttcggtgtag gtcgttcgct ccaagctggg
     5401 ctgtgtgcac gaaccccccg ttcagcccga ccgctgcgcc ttatccggta actatcgtct
     5461 tgagtccaac ccggtaagac acgacttatc gccactggca gcagccactg gtaacaggat
     5521 tagcagagcg aggtatgtag gcggtgctac agagttcttg aagtggtggc ctaactacgg
     5581 ctacactaga agaacagtat ttggtatctg cgctctgctg aagccagtta ccttcggaag
     5641 aagagttggt agctcttgat ccggcaaaca aaccaccgct ggtagcggtg gtttttttgt
     5701 ttgcaagcag cagattacgc gcagaaaaaa aggatctcaa gaagatcctt tgatcttttc
     5761 tacggggtct gacgctcagt ggaacgaaaa ctcacgttaa gggattttgg tcatgagatt
     5821 atcaaaaagg atcttcacct agatcctttt aaattaaaaa tgaagtttta aatcaatcta
     5881 aagtatatat gtgtaacatt ggtctagtga ttagaaaaac tcatcgagca tcaaatgaaa
     5941 ctgcaattta ttcatatcag gattatcaat accatatttt tgaaaaagcc gtttctgtaa
     6001 tgaaggagaa aactcaccga ggcagttcca taggatggca agatcctggt atcggtctgc
     6061 gattccgact cgtccaacat caatacaacc tattaatttc ccctcgtcaa aaataaggtt
     6121 atcaagtgag aaatcaccat gagtgacgac tgaatccggt gagaatggca aaagtttatg
     6181 catttctttc cagacttgtt caacaggcca gccattacgc tcgtcatcaa aatcactcgc
     6241 atcaaccaaa ccgttattca ttcgtgattg cgcctgagcg agacgaaata cgcgatcgct
     6301 gttaaaagga caattacaaa caggaatcga atgcaaccgg cgcaggaaca ctgccagcgc
     6361 atcaacaata ttttcacctg aatcaggata ttcttctaat acctggaatg ctgttttccc
     6421 tgggatcgca gtggtgagta accatgcatc atcaggagta cggataaaat gcttgatggt
     6481 cggaagaggc ataaattccg tcagccagtt tagtctgacc atctcatctg taacaacatt
     6541 ggcaacgcta cctttgccat gtttcagaaa caactctggc gcatcgggct tcccatacaa
     6601 tcggtagatt gtcgcacctg attgcccgac attatcgcga gcccatttat acccatataa
     6661 atcagcatcc atgttggaat ttaatcgcgg ccttgagcaa gacgtttccc gttgaatatg
     6721 gctcataaca ccccttgtat tactgtttat gtaagcagac agttttattg ttcatgatga
     6781 tatattttta tcttgtgcaa tgtaacatca gagattttga gacacaacgt ggctttgttg
     6841 aataaatcga acttttgctg agttgaagga tcagatcacg catcttcccg acaacgcaga
     6901 ccgttccgtg gcaaagcaaa agttcaaaat caccaactgg tccacctaca acaaagctct
     6961 catcaaccgt ggctccctca ctttctggct ggatgatggg gcgattcagg cgatccccat
     7021 ccaacagccc gccgtcgagc gggctttttt atccccggaa gcctgtggat agagggtagt
     7081 tatccacgtg aaaccgctaa tgccccgcaa agccttgatt cacggggctt tccggcccgc
     7141 tccaaaaact atccacgtga aatcgctaat cagggtacgt gaaatcgcta atcggagtac
     7201 gtgaaatcgc taataaggtc acgtgaaatc gctaatcaaa aaggcacgtg agaacgctaa
     7261 tagccctttc agatcaacag cttgcaaaca cccctcgctc cggcaagtag ttacagcaag
     7321 ta
//
