# Supplementary material for: An integrase toolbox to record gene-expression during plant development
Source: bioRxiv preprint, doi:10.1101/2022.09.16.508262, version 2 (2022-09-26)
Supplement: Suppdata5 [file 508262_file05.zip › gb Files/L1Tp1 (pPP2AA3-TP901-tUBQ1).gb]

LOCUS       L1_Tp901_1              7276 bp ds-DNA     circular     12-JUL-2021
DEFINITION  .
FEATURES             Location/Qualifiers
     source          3..4661
                     /label="source:synthetic DNA construct"
                     /ApEinfo_revcolor="#ff9ccd"
                     /ApEinfo_fwdcolor="#ff9ccd"
     misc_feature    complement(23..42)
                     /label=">pNL_oligo_513"
                     /ApEinfo_revcolor="#b7e6d7"
                     /ApEinfo_fwdcolor="#b7e6d7"
     misc_feature    complement(31..50)
                     /label=">pNL_oligo_514"
                     /ApEinfo_revcolor="#c6c9d1"
                     /ApEinfo_fwdcolor="#c6c9d1"
     misc_feature    44..68
                     /label="RB T-DNA repeat"
                     /ApEinfo_revcolor="#b1ff67"
                     /ApEinfo_fwdcolor="#b1ff67"
     misc_feature    complement(44..68)
                     /label=">pNL_oligo_3103"
                     /ApEinfo_revcolor="#f8d3a9"
                     /ApEinfo_fwdcolor="#f8d3a9"
     misc_feature    complement(63..113)
                     /label=">pNL_oligo_1763"
                     /ApEinfo_revcolor="#85dae9"
                     /ApEinfo_fwdcolor="#85dae9"
     primer_bind     84..119
                     /label=">pNL_oligo_1764"
                     /ApEinfo_revcolor="#84b0dc"
                     /ApEinfo_fwdcolor="#84b0dc"
     rep_origin      complement(159..747)
                     /label="ori"
                     /ApEinfo_revcolor="#666666"
                     /ApEinfo_fwdcolor="#666666"
     CDS             complement(918..1733)
                     /label="aminoglycoside phosphotransferase"
                     /ApEinfo_revcolor="#85dae9"
                     /ApEinfo_fwdcolor="#85dae9"
     primer_bind     1319..1346
                     /label=">pNL_oligo_1293"
                     /ApEinfo_revcolor="#ff9ccd"
                     /ApEinfo_fwdcolor="#ff9ccd"
     misc_feature    complement(1319..1346)
                     /label=">pNL_oligo_1294"
                     /ApEinfo_revcolor="#ff9ccd"
                     /ApEinfo_fwdcolor="#ff9ccd"
     primer_bind     1324..1346
                     /label=">pNL_oligo_1590"
                     /ApEinfo_revcolor="#d6b295"
                     /ApEinfo_fwdcolor="#d6b295"
     primer_bind     1327..1347
                     /label=">pNL_oligo_1587"
                     /ApEinfo_revcolor="#c6c9d1"
                     /ApEinfo_fwdcolor="#c6c9d1"
     misc_feature    complement(1367..1403)
                     /label=">pNL_oligo_2197"
                     /ApEinfo_revcolor="#85dae9"
                     /ApEinfo_fwdcolor="#85dae9"
     misc_feature    1830..1838
                     /label="DraIII"
                     /ApEinfo_revcolor="#f8d3a9"
                     /ApEinfo_fwdcolor="#f8d3a9"
     primer_bind     1902..1921
                     /label=">pNL_oligo_1275"
                     /ApEinfo_revcolor="#b4abac"
                     /ApEinfo_fwdcolor="#b4abac"
     misc_feature    complement(1902..1921)
                     /label=">pNL_oligo_1276"
                     /ApEinfo_revcolor="#85dae9"
                     /ApEinfo_fwdcolor="#85dae9"
     rep_origin      2024..2459
                     /label="pSa ori"
                     /ApEinfo_revcolor="#666666"
                     /ApEinfo_fwdcolor="#666666"
     misc_feature    2594..2616
                     /label="LB T-DNA repeat"
                     /ApEinfo_revcolor="#b1ff67"
                     /ApEinfo_fwdcolor="#b1ff67"
     primer_bind     2621..2646
                     /label=">pNL_oligo_248"
                     /ApEinfo_revcolor="#f58a5e"
                     /ApEinfo_fwdcolor="#f58a5e"
     polyA_signal    2624..2800
                     /label="CaMV poly(A) signal"
                     /ApEinfo_revcolor="#f58a5e"
                     /ApEinfo_fwdcolor="#f58a5e"
     primer_bind     2733..2754
                     /label=">pNL_oligo_1355"
                     /ApEinfo_revcolor="#84b0dc"
                     /ApEinfo_fwdcolor="#84b0dc"
     misc_feature    complement(2830..3005)
                     /label="CaMV terminator"
                     /ApEinfo_revcolor="#ffef86"
                     /ApEinfo_fwdcolor="#ffef86"
     CDS             complement(3010..4035)
                     /label="hygromycin B phosphotransferase"
                     /ApEinfo_revcolor="#85dae9"
                     /ApEinfo_fwdcolor="#85dae9"
     primer_bind     3340..3359
                     /label=">pNL_oligo_2766"
                     /ApEinfo_revcolor="#85dae9"
                     /ApEinfo_fwdcolor="#85dae9"
     misc_feature    3451..3459
                     /label="DraIII"
                     /ApEinfo_revcolor="#85dae9"
                     /ApEinfo_fwdcolor="#85dae9"
     misc_feature    3744..3752
                     /label="DraIII"
                     /ApEinfo_revcolor="#faac61"
                     /ApEinfo_fwdcolor="#faac61"
     misc_feature    complement(3788..3807)
                     /label=">pNL_oligo_2767"
                     /ApEinfo_revcolor="#d6b295"
                     /ApEinfo_fwdcolor="#d6b295"
     primer_bind     3967..3990
                     /label=">pNL_oligo_2672"
                     /ApEinfo_revcolor="#75c6a9"
                     /ApEinfo_fwdcolor="#75c6a9"
     promoter        complement(4052..4397)
                     /label="CaMV 35S promoter"
                     /ApEinfo_revcolor="#0000ff"
                     /ApEinfo_fwdcolor="#0000ff"
     primer_bind     4083..4101
                     /label=">pNL_oligo_3106"
                     /ApEinfo_revcolor="#ff9ccd"
                     /ApEinfo_fwdcolor="#ff9ccd"
     misc_feature    complement(4145..4167)
                     /label=">pNL_oligo_1354"
                     /ApEinfo_revcolor="#f8d3a9"
                     /ApEinfo_fwdcolor="#f8d3a9"
     misc_feature    4167..4172
                     /label="BpiI"
                     /ApEinfo_revcolor="#9eafd2"
                     /ApEinfo_fwdcolor="#9eafd2"
     misc_feature    complement(4184..4189)
                     /label="BpiI"
                     /ApEinfo_revcolor="#f58a5e"
                     /ApEinfo_fwdcolor="#f58a5e"
     CDS             complement(4395..4661)
                     /label="LacZ-alpha fragment of beta-galactosidase"
                     /ApEinfo_revcolor="#85dae9"
                     /ApEinfo_fwdcolor="#85dae9"
     misc_feature    complement(4409..4414)
                     /label="BpiI"
                     /ApEinfo_revcolor="#84b0dc"
                     /ApEinfo_fwdcolor="#84b0dc"
     CDS             complement(4479..4547)
                     /label="LacZ alpha"
                     /ApEinfo_revcolor="#84b0dc"
                     /ApEinfo_fwdcolor="#84b0dc"
     primer_bind     4592..4612
                     /label=">pNL_oligo_2699"
                     /ApEinfo_revcolor="#ffef86"
                     /ApEinfo_fwdcolor="#ffef86"
     primer_bind     4592..4615
                     /label="M13F(-47)"
                     /ApEinfo_revcolor="#b1ff67"
                     /ApEinfo_fwdcolor="#b1ff67"
     primer_bind     4592..4615
                     /label=">pNL_oligo_2215"
                     /ApEinfo_revcolor="#c6c9d1"
                     /ApEinfo_fwdcolor="#c6c9d1"
     misc_feature    complement(4592..4615)
                     /label=">pNL_oligo_2216"
                     /ApEinfo_revcolor="#84b0dc"
                     /ApEinfo_fwdcolor="#84b0dc"
     misc_feature    complement(4594..4615)
                     /label=">pNL_oligo_3070"
                     /ApEinfo_revcolor="#85dae9"
                     /ApEinfo_fwdcolor="#85dae9"
     primer_bind     4598..4615
                     /label="M13F(-41)"
                     /ApEinfo_revcolor="#b1ff67"
                     /ApEinfo_fwdcolor="#b1ff67"
     primer_bind     4613..4635
                     /label=">pNL_oligo_552"
                     /ApEinfo_revcolor="#f8d3a9"
                     /ApEinfo_fwdcolor="#f8d3a9"
     primer_bind     4618..4635
                     /label="M13F(-21)"
                     /ApEinfo_revcolor="#b1ff67"
                     /ApEinfo_fwdcolor="#b1ff67"
     primer_bind     4619..4634
                     /label=">pNL_oligo_37"
                     /ApEinfo_revcolor="#b1ff67"
                     /ApEinfo_fwdcolor="#b1ff67"
     primer_bind     4619..4635
                     /label="M13 fwd"
                     /ApEinfo_revcolor="#b1ff67"
                     /ApEinfo_fwdcolor="#b1ff67"
     primer_bind     4628..4653
                     /label=">pNL_oligo_1548"
                     /ApEinfo_revcolor="#c6c9d1"
                     /ApEinfo_fwdcolor="#c6c9d1"
     promoter        4642..4660
                     /label="T7 promoter"
                     /ApEinfo_revcolor="#0000ff"
                     /ApEinfo_fwdcolor="#0000ff"
     primer_bind     4642..4660
                     /label=">pNL_oligo_3104"
                     /ApEinfo_revcolor="#85dae9"
                     /ApEinfo_fwdcolor="#85dae9"
     primer_bind     4642..4661
                     /label="T7"
                     /ApEinfo_revcolor="#b1ff67"
                     /ApEinfo_fwdcolor="#b1ff67"
     primer_bind     4643..4659
                     /label=">pNL_oligo_16"
                     /ApEinfo_revcolor="#d6b295"
                     /ApEinfo_fwdcolor="#d6b295"
     misc_feature    complement(4648..4661)
                     /label=">pNL_oligo_1583"
                     /ApEinfo_revcolor="#84b0dc"
                     /ApEinfo_fwdcolor="#84b0dc"
     misc_feature    complement(4648..4661)
                     /label=">pNL_oligo_2086"
                     /ApEinfo_revcolor="#b7e6d7"
                     /ApEinfo_fwdcolor="#b7e6d7"
     misc_feature    4669..5300
                     /label="Mutated pPP2AA3"
                     /ApEinfo_revcolor="#85dae9"
                     /ApEinfo_fwdcolor="#85dae9"
     misc_feature    5302..5302
                     /label="GG1"
                     /ApEinfo_revcolor="#ff9ccd"
                     /ApEinfo_fwdcolor="#ff9ccd"
     misc_feature    6763..6768
                     /label="Stop codon"
                     /ApEinfo_revcolor="#b1ff67"
                     /ApEinfo_fwdcolor="#b1ff67"
     misc_feature    6773..7272
                     /label="tUBQ1"
                     /ApEinfo_revcolor="#d59687"
                     /ApEinfo_fwdcolor="#d59687"
ORIGIN
        1 accacagaat caggggataa cgcaggaaag aacatgaagg ccttgacagg atatattggc
       61 gggtaaacta agtcgctgta tgtgtttgtt tgagatctca tgtgagcaaa aggccagcaa
      121 aaggccagga accgtaaaaa ggccgcgttg ctggcgtttt tccataggct ccgcccccct
      181 gacgagcatc acaaaaatcg acgctcaagt cagaggtggc gaaacccgac aggactataa
      241 agataccagg cgtttccccc tggaagctcc ctcgtgcgct ctcctgttcc gaccctgccg
      301 cttaccggat acctgtccgc ctttctccct tcgggaagcg tggcgctttc tcatagctca
      361 cgctgtaggt atctcagttc ggtgtaggtc gttcgctcca agctgggctg tgtgcacgaa
      421 ccccccgttc agcccgaccg ctgcgcctta tccggtaact atcgtcttga gtccaacccg
      481 gtaagacacg acttatcgcc actggcagca gccactggta acaggattag cagagcgagg
      541 tatgtaggcg gtgctacaga gttcttgaag tggtggccta actacggcta cactagaaga
      601 acagtatttg gtatctgcgc tctgctgaag ccagttacct tcggaagaag agttggtagc
      661 tcttgatccg gcaaacaaac caccgctggt agcggtggtt tttttgtttg caagcagcag
      721 attacgcgca gaaaaaaagg atctcaagaa gatcctttga tcttttctac ggggtctgac
      781 gctcagtgga acgaaaactc acgttaaggg attttggtca tgagattatc aaaaaggatc
      841 ttcacctaga tccttttaaa ttaaaaatga agttttaaat caatctaaag tatatatgtg
      901 taacattggt ctagtgatta gaaaaactca tcgagcatca aatgaaactg caatttattc
      961 atatcaggat tatcaatacc atatttttga aaaagccgtt tctgtaatga aggagaaaac
     1021 tcaccgaggc agttccatag gatggcaaga tcctggtatc ggtctgcgat tccgactcgt
     1081 ccaacatcaa tacaacctat taatttcccc tcgtcaaaaa taaggttatc aagtgagaaa
     1141 tcaccatgag tgacgactga atccggtgag aatggcaaaa gtttatgcat ttctttccag
     1201 acttgttcaa caggccagcc attacgctcg tcatcaaaat cactcgcatc aaccaaaccg
     1261 ttattcattc gtgattgcgc ctgagcgaga cgaaatacgc gatcgctgtt aaaaggacaa
     1321 ttacaaacag gaatcgaatg caaccggcgc aggaacactg ccagcgcatc aacaatattt
     1381 tcacctgaat caggatattc ttctaatacc tggaatgctg ttttccctgg gatcgcagtg
     1441 gtgagtaacc atgcatcatc aggagtacgg ataaaatgct tgatggtcgg aagaggcata
     1501 aattccgtca gccagtttag tctgaccatc tcatctgtaa caacattggc aacgctacct
     1561 ttgccatgtt tcagaaacaa ctctggcgca tcgggcttcc catacaatcg gtagattgtc
     1621 gcacctgatt gcccgacatt atcgcgagcc catttatacc catataaatc agcatccatg
     1681 ttggaattta atcgcggcct tgagcaagac gtttcccgtt gaatatggct cataacaccc
     1741 cttgtattac tgtttatgta agcagacagt tttattgttc atgatgatat atttttatct
     1801 tgtgcaatgt aacatcagag attttgagac acaacgtggc tttgttgaat aaatcgaact
     1861 tttgctgagt tgaaggatca gatcacgcat cttcccgaca acgcagaccg ttccgtggca
     1921 aagcaaaagt tcaaaatcac caactggtcc acctacaaca aagctctcat caaccgtggc
     1981 tccctcactt tctggctgga tgatggggcg attcaggcga tccccatcca acagcccgcc
     2041 gtcgagcggg cttttttatc cccggaagcc tgtggataga gggtagttat ccacgtgaaa
     2101 ccgctaatgc cccgcaaagc cttgattcac ggggctttcc ggcccgctcc aaaaactatc
     2161 cacgtgaaat cgctaatcag ggtacgtgaa atcgctaatc ggagtacgtg aaatcgctaa
     2221 taaggtcacg tgaaatcgct aatcaaaaag gcacgtgaga acgctaatag ccctttcaga
     2281 tcaacagctt gcaaacaccc ctcgctccgg caagtagtta cagcaagtag tatgttcaat
     2341 tagcttttca attatgaata tatatatcaa ttattggtcg cccttggctt gtggacaatg
     2401 cgctacgcgc accggctccg cccgtggaca accgcaagcg gttgcccacc gtcgagcgcc
     2461 agcgcctttg cccacaaccc ggcggccggc cgcaacagat cgttttataa attttttttt
     2521 ttgaaaaaga aaaagcccga aaggcggcaa cctctcgggc ttctggattt ccgatccccg
     2581 gaattagaga tcttggcagg atatattgtg gtgtaacgtt atcgatctgg attttagtac
     2641 tggattttgg ttttaggaat tagaaatttt attgatagaa gtattttaca aatacaaata
     2701 catactaagg gtttcttata tgctcaacac atgagcgaaa ccctataaga accctaattt
     2761 cccttatcgg gaaactactc acacattatt tatggagaaa atagagagag atagatttgt
     2821 agagagagac tggtgatttc agcgtaccga attaattctc ccgcgaccag ccgagcgagc
     2881 ttagcgaact gtggacgaga actgtgccac caagcgtaag gccgttctct cgcatttgcc
     2941 ttgctaggct cgcgcgagtt gctggctgag gcgttctcga aatcagctct tgttcggtcg
     3001 gcatctactc tattcctttg ccctcggacg agtgctgggg cgtcggtttc cactatcggc
     3061 gagtacttct acacagccat cggtccagac ggccgcgctt ctgcgggcga tttgtgtacg
     3121 cccgacagtc ccggctccgg atcggacgat tgcgtcgcat cgaccctgcg cccaagctgc
     3181 atcatcgaaa ttgccgtcaa ccaagctctg atagagttgg tcaagaccaa tgcggagcat
     3241 atacgcccgg aggcgtggcg atcctgcaag ctccggatgc ctccgctcga agtagcgcgt
     3301 ctgctgctcc atacaagcca accacggcct ccagaagaag atgttggcga cctcgtattg
     3361 ggaatccccg aacatcgcct cgctccagtc aatgaccgct gttatgcggc cattgtccgt
     3421 caggacattg ttggagccga aatccgcgtg cacgaggtgc cggacttcgg ggcagtcctc
     3481 ggcccaaagc atcagctcat cgagagcctg cgcgacggac gcactgacgg tgtcgtccat
     3541 cacagtttgc cagtgataca catggggatc agcaatcgcg catatgaaat cacgccatgt
     3601 agtgtattga ccgattcctt gcggtccgaa tgggccgaac ccgctcgtct ggctaagatc
     3661 ggccgcagcg atcgcatcca tagcctccgc gaccggctga agaacagcgg gcagttcggt
     3721 ttcaggcagg tcttgcaacg tgacaccctg tgcacggcgg gagatgcaat aggtcaggct
     3781 ctcgctgaac tccccaatgt caagcacttc cggaatcggg agcgcggccg atgcaaagtg
     3841 ccgataaaca taacgatctt tgtagaaacc atcggcgcag ctatttaccc gcaggacata
     3901 tccacgccct cctacatcga agctgaaagc acgagattct tcgccctccg agagctgcat
     3961 caggtcggag acgctgtcga acttttcgat cagaaacttc tcgacagacg tcgcggtgag
     4021 ttcaggcttt ttcataggga tcagcttggg ctgtcctctc caaatgaaat gaacttcctt
     4081 atatagagga agggtcttgc gaaggatagt gggattgtgc gtcatccctt acgtcagtgg
     4141 agatgtcaca tcaatccact tgctttgaag acgtggttgg aacgtcttct ttttccacga
     4201 tgctcctcgt gggtgggggt ccatctttgg gaccactgtc ggcagaggca tcttgaatga
     4261 tagcctttcc tttatcgcaa tgatggcatt tgtaggagcc accttccttt tctactgtcc
     4321 tttcgatgaa gtgacagata gctgggcaat ggaatccgag gaggtttccc gaaattaccc
     4381 tttgttgaaa agtctcaata gccctttggt cttctgagac tgtatctttg acatttttgg
     4441 agtaggggta cgataacatt aacgtttaca atttcgcgcc attcgccatt caggctgcgc
     4501 aactgttggg aagggcgatc ggtgcgggcc tcttcgctat tacgccagct ggcgaaaggg
     4561 ggatgtgctg caaggcgatt aagttgggta acgccagggt tttcccagtc acgacgttgt
     4621 aaaacgacgg ccagtgaatt gtaatacgac tcactatagg gcttggagga ggaagaagaa
     4681 gagagttact gagaagcttc ctttatacga gagagatatt aaacgaagtc gtatttgttg
     4741 gatatatggg cctttatgta ttatacataa gcccatttag ttcttatctt tgacaggccc
     4801 aattatatgg acacagcttg aagatggttt agctgctgcg aaagacgagc tccggtctga
     4861 tttctcgttc ttctgattga tagatcgctc ggaacttgga aagcagcgta atcggtaaat
     4921 tctcgatcat ttcttcaatt tcgaaacatt ttccaattgt atattgagaa tctcaaatcg
     4981 aattattgtt tagatcttct ctctttatta gtctaagaat ggtaatagtt tctctctaga
     5041 ttgggacggc acaaagtttc agttctccat tctaatcatt ttttagaggc taatgggtca
     5101 cctttgaatt atctcagagg cggaattgag tttaaagttt gtaactttat cgtcttttgt
     5161 attgatggtg tctatggcaa aggtgattaa ctgcaaaggt atgcattgtg ttttattctg
     5221 actttgtgta catttgtgtt tgattgaagg tagggagtgg caaaggtgat taactgcaaa
     5281 ggatttgagt tttggtgagg Aatgactaag aaagtagcaa tctatacacg agtatccact
     5341 actaaccaag cagaggaagg cttctcaatt gatgagcaaa ttgaccgttt aacaaaatat
     5401 gctgaagcaa tggggtggca agtatctgat acttatactg atgctggttt ttcaggggcc
     5461 aaacttgaac gcccagcaat gcaaagatta atcaacgata tcgagaataa agcttttgat
     5521 acagttcttg tatataagct agaccgcctt tcacgtagtg taagagatac tctttatctt
     5581 gttaaggatg tgttcacaaa aaataaaata gactttatct cgcttaatga aagtattgat
     5641 acttcttctg ctatgggtag cttgtttctc actattcttt ctgcaattaa tgagtttgaa
     5701 agagagaata taaaagaacg catgactatg ggtaaactag ggcgagcgaa atctggtaag
     5761 tctatgatgt ggactaagac agcttttggg tattaccaca acagaaagac aggtatatta
     5821 gaaattgttc ctttacaagc tacaatagtt gaacaaatat tcactgatta tttatcagga
     5881 atatcactta caaaattaag agataaactc aatgaatctg gacacatcgg taaagatata
     5941 ccgtggtctt atcgtaccct aagacaaaca cttgataatc cagtttactg tggttatatc
     6001 aaatttaagg acagcctatt tgaaggtatg cacaaaccaa ttatccctta tgagacttat
     6061 ttaaaagttc aaaaagagct agaagaaaga caacagcaga cttatgaaag aaataacaac
     6121 cctagacctt tccaagctaa atatatgctg tcagggatgg caaggtgcgg ttactgtgga
     6181 gcacctttaa aaattgttct tggccacaaa agaaaagatg gaagccgcac tatgaaatat
     6241 cactgtgcaa atagatttcc tcgaaaaaca aaaggaatta cagtatataa tgacaataaa
     6301 aagtgtgatt caggaactta tgatttaagt aatttagaaa atactgttat tgacaacctg
     6361 attggatttc aagaaaataa tgactcctta ttgaaaatta tcaatggcaa caaccaacct
     6421 attcttgata cttcgtcatt taaaaagcaa atttcacaga tcgataaaaa aatacaaaag
     6481 aactctgatt tgtacctaaa tgattttatc actatggatg agttgaaaga tcgtactgat
     6541 tcccttcagg ctgagaaaaa gctgcttaaa gctaagatta gcgaaaataa atttaatgac
     6601 tctactgatg tttttgagtt agttaaaact cagttgggct caattccgat taatgaacta
     6661 tcatatgata ataaaaagaa aatcgtcaac aaccttgtat caaaggttga tgttactgct
     6721 gataatgtag atatcatatt taaattccaa ctcgctaccg gttaataagc ttagagactc
     6781 ttatcaagaa tcccatctct tgcttgcttt tttttgttgt cttccctttg atagggtttg
     6841 tttttcttgt ttcagtgact ttctatgtta aaagataatg tcagtaaaag gatttggttt
     6901 tctattattc tgaatcgatt acggaagatt cttgcttaat tccaatctat acaagtatcg
     6961 tgaaataatg accgtttatg tgattaggag acgtgtttca ttaataaaat ataagatcaa
     7021 tacattgtta gtagtgataa actatgtaca aattgtattg attgtaaaag aaacacaata
     7081 ggttcctttt ttctacaata tattgtgaca gactctctgt tttaacgaat gaattaaatt
     7141 tgtcaacgaa aaaattaaag aatgatgtga tcactttgca ccttggttca tcttcagagg
     7201 cttctgcatg ttccatgcat tgaggctctc tacggtcaca ggttgtgagc cgttgttaaa
     7261 gacaaacaaa tgcgct
//
