# Supplementary material for: An integrase toolbox to record gene-expression during plant development
Source: bioRxiv preprint, doi:10.1101/2022.09.16.508262, version 2 (2022-09-26)
Supplement: Suppdata5 [file 508262_file05.zip › gb Files/L1Tp2 (pPP2AA3-TP901-NLS-tUBQ1).gb]

LOCUS       L1-Tp901-2_pPP2AA3-Tp90 7294 bp ds-DNA     circular     16-JUL-2021
DEFINITION  .
FEATURES             Location/Qualifiers
     source          3..4661
                     /label="source:synthetic DNA construct"
                     /ApEinfo_revcolor="#ff9ccd"
                     /ApEinfo_fwdcolor="#ff9ccd"
     misc_feature    complement(23..42)
                     /label=">pNL_oligo_513"
                     /ApEinfo_revcolor="#b7e6d7"
                     /ApEinfo_fwdcolor="#b7e6d7"
     misc_feature    complement(31..50)
                     /label=">pNL_oligo_514"
                     /ApEinfo_revcolor="#c6c9d1"
                     /ApEinfo_fwdcolor="#c6c9d1"
     misc_feature    44..68
                     /label="RB T-DNA repeat"
                     /ApEinfo_revcolor="#b1ff67"
                     /ApEinfo_fwdcolor="#b1ff67"
     misc_feature    complement(44..68)
                     /label=">pNL_oligo_3103"
                     /ApEinfo_revcolor="#f8d3a9"
                     /ApEinfo_fwdcolor="#f8d3a9"
     misc_feature    complement(63..113)
                     /label=">pNL_oligo_1763"
                     /ApEinfo_revcolor="#85dae9"
                     /ApEinfo_fwdcolor="#85dae9"
     primer_bind     84..119
                     /label=">pNL_oligo_1764"
                     /ApEinfo_revcolor="#84b0dc"
                     /ApEinfo_fwdcolor="#84b0dc"
     rep_origin      complement(159..747)
                     /label="ori"
                     /ApEinfo_revcolor="#666666"
                     /ApEinfo_fwdcolor="#666666"
     CDS             complement(918..1733)
                     /label="aminoglycoside phosphotransferase"
                     /ApEinfo_revcolor="#85dae9"
                     /ApEinfo_fwdcolor="#85dae9"
     primer_bind     1319..1346
                     /label=">pNL_oligo_1293"
                     /ApEinfo_revcolor="#ff9ccd"
                     /ApEinfo_fwdcolor="#ff9ccd"
     misc_feature    complement(1319..1346)
                     /label=">pNL_oligo_1294"
                     /ApEinfo_revcolor="#ff9ccd"
                     /ApEinfo_fwdcolor="#ff9ccd"
     primer_bind     1324..1346
                     /label=">pNL_oligo_1590"
                     /ApEinfo_revcolor="#d6b295"
                     /ApEinfo_fwdcolor="#d6b295"
     primer_bind     1327..1347
                     /label=">pNL_oligo_1587"
                     /ApEinfo_revcolor="#c6c9d1"
                     /ApEinfo_fwdcolor="#c6c9d1"
     misc_feature    complement(1367..1403)
                     /label=">pNL_oligo_2197"
                     /ApEinfo_revcolor="#85dae9"
                     /ApEinfo_fwdcolor="#85dae9"
     misc_feature    1830..1838
                     /label="DraIII"
                     /ApEinfo_revcolor="#f8d3a9"
                     /ApEinfo_fwdcolor="#f8d3a9"
     primer_bind     1902..1921
                     /label=">pNL_oligo_1275"
                     /ApEinfo_revcolor="#b4abac"
                     /ApEinfo_fwdcolor="#b4abac"
     misc_feature    complement(1902..1921)
                     /label=">pNL_oligo_1276"
                     /ApEinfo_revcolor="#85dae9"
                     /ApEinfo_fwdcolor="#85dae9"
     rep_origin      2024..2459
                     /label="pSa ori"
                     /ApEinfo_revcolor="#666666"
                     /ApEinfo_fwdcolor="#666666"
     misc_feature    2594..2616
                     /label="LB T-DNA repeat"
                     /ApEinfo_revcolor="#b1ff67"
                     /ApEinfo_fwdcolor="#b1ff67"
     primer_bind     2621..2646
                     /label=">pNL_oligo_248"
                     /ApEinfo_revcolor="#f58a5e"
                     /ApEinfo_fwdcolor="#f58a5e"
     polyA_signal    2624..2800
                     /label="CaMV poly(A) signal"
                     /ApEinfo_revcolor="#f58a5e"
                     /ApEinfo_fwdcolor="#f58a5e"
     primer_bind     2733..2754
                     /label=">pNL_oligo_1355"
                     /ApEinfo_revcolor="#84b0dc"
                     /ApEinfo_fwdcolor="#84b0dc"
     misc_feature    complement(2830..3005)
                     /label="CaMV terminator"
                     /ApEinfo_revcolor="#ffef86"
                     /ApEinfo_fwdcolor="#ffef86"
     CDS             complement(3010..4035)
                     /label="hygromycin B phosphotransferase"
                     /ApEinfo_revcolor="#85dae9"
                     /ApEinfo_fwdcolor="#85dae9"
     primer_bind     3340..3359
                     /label=">pNL_oligo_2766"
                     /ApEinfo_revcolor="#85dae9"
                     /ApEinfo_fwdcolor="#85dae9"
     misc_feature    3451..3459
                     /label="DraIII"
                     /ApEinfo_revcolor="#85dae9"
                     /ApEinfo_fwdcolor="#85dae9"
     misc_feature    3744..3752
                     /label="DraIII"
                     /ApEinfo_revcolor="#faac61"
                     /ApEinfo_fwdcolor="#faac61"
     misc_feature    complement(3788..3807)
                     /label=">pNL_oligo_2767"
                     /ApEinfo_revcolor="#d6b295"
                     /ApEinfo_fwdcolor="#d6b295"
     primer_bind     3967..3990
                     /label=">pNL_oligo_2672"
                     /ApEinfo_revcolor="#75c6a9"
                     /ApEinfo_fwdcolor="#75c6a9"
     promoter        complement(4052..4397)
                     /label="CaMV 35S promoter"
                     /ApEinfo_revcolor="#0000ff"
                     /ApEinfo_fwdcolor="#0000ff"
     primer_bind     4083..4101
                     /label=">pNL_oligo_3106"
                     /ApEinfo_revcolor="#ff9ccd"
                     /ApEinfo_fwdcolor="#ff9ccd"
     misc_feature    complement(4145..4167)
                     /label=">pNL_oligo_1354"
                     /ApEinfo_revcolor="#f8d3a9"
                     /ApEinfo_fwdcolor="#f8d3a9"
     misc_feature    4167..4172
                     /label="BpiI"
                     /ApEinfo_revcolor="#9eafd2"
                     /ApEinfo_fwdcolor="#9eafd2"
     misc_feature    complement(4184..4189)
                     /label="BpiI"
                     /ApEinfo_revcolor="#f58a5e"
                     /ApEinfo_fwdcolor="#f58a5e"
     CDS             complement(4395..4661)
                     /label="LacZ-alpha fragment of beta-galactosidase"
                     /ApEinfo_revcolor="#85dae9"
                     /ApEinfo_fwdcolor="#85dae9"
     misc_feature    complement(4409..4414)
                     /label="BpiI"
                     /ApEinfo_revcolor="#84b0dc"
                     /ApEinfo_fwdcolor="#84b0dc"
     CDS             complement(4479..4547)
                     /label="LacZ alpha"
                     /ApEinfo_revcolor="#84b0dc"
                     /ApEinfo_fwdcolor="#84b0dc"
     primer_bind     4592..4612
                     /label=">pNL_oligo_2699"
                     /ApEinfo_revcolor="#ffef86"
                     /ApEinfo_fwdcolor="#ffef86"
     primer_bind     4592..4615
                     /label=">pNL_oligo_2215"
                     /ApEinfo_revcolor="#c6c9d1"
                     /ApEinfo_fwdcolor="#c6c9d1"
     primer_bind     4592..4615
                     /label="M13F(-47)"
                     /ApEinfo_revcolor="#b1ff67"
                     /ApEinfo_fwdcolor="#b1ff67"
     misc_feature    complement(4592..4615)
                     /label=">pNL_oligo_2216"
                     /ApEinfo_revcolor="#84b0dc"
                     /ApEinfo_fwdcolor="#84b0dc"
     misc_feature    complement(4594..4615)
                     /label=">pNL_oligo_3070"
                     /ApEinfo_revcolor="#85dae9"
                     /ApEinfo_fwdcolor="#85dae9"
     primer_bind     4598..4615
                     /label="M13F(-41)"
                     /ApEinfo_revcolor="#b1ff67"
                     /ApEinfo_fwdcolor="#b1ff67"
     primer_bind     4613..4635
                     /label=">pNL_oligo_552"
                     /ApEinfo_revcolor="#f8d3a9"
                     /ApEinfo_fwdcolor="#f8d3a9"
     primer_bind     4618..4635
                     /label="M13F(-21)"
                     /ApEinfo_revcolor="#b1ff67"
                     /ApEinfo_fwdcolor="#b1ff67"
     primer_bind     4619..4634
                     /label=">pNL_oligo_37"
                     /ApEinfo_revcolor="#b1ff67"
                     /ApEinfo_fwdcolor="#b1ff67"
     primer_bind     4619..4635
                     /label="M13 fwd"
                     /ApEinfo_revcolor="#b1ff67"
                     /ApEinfo_fwdcolor="#b1ff67"
     primer_bind     4628..4653
                     /label=">pNL_oligo_1548"
                     /ApEinfo_revcolor="#c6c9d1"
                     /ApEinfo_fwdcolor="#c6c9d1"
     promoter        4642..4660
                     /label="T7 promoter"
                     /ApEinfo_revcolor="#0000ff"
                     /ApEinfo_fwdcolor="#0000ff"
     primer_bind     4642..4660
                     /label=">pNL_oligo_3104"
                     /ApEinfo_revcolor="#85dae9"
                     /ApEinfo_fwdcolor="#85dae9"
     primer_bind     4642..4661
                     /label="T7"
                     /ApEinfo_revcolor="#b1ff67"
                     /ApEinfo_fwdcolor="#b1ff67"
     primer_bind     4643..4659
                     /label=">pNL_oligo_16"
                     /ApEinfo_revcolor="#d6b295"
                     /ApEinfo_fwdcolor="#d6b295"
     misc_feature    complement(4648..4661)
                     /label=">pNL_oligo_1583"
                     /ApEinfo_revcolor="#84b0dc"
                     /ApEinfo_fwdcolor="#84b0dc"
     misc_feature    complement(4648..4661)
                     /label=">pNL_oligo_2086"
                     /ApEinfo_revcolor="#b7e6d7"
                     /ApEinfo_fwdcolor="#b7e6d7"
     misc_feature    4669..5300
                     /label="Mutated pPP2AA3"
                     /ApEinfo_revcolor="#85dae9"
                     /ApEinfo_fwdcolor="#85dae9"
     misc_feature    5302..5302
                     /label="GG1"
                     /ApEinfo_revcolor="#ff9ccd"
                     /ApEinfo_fwdcolor="#ff9ccd"
     misc_feature    6763..6783
                     /label="NLS"
                     /ApEinfo_revcolor="#b1ff67"
                     /ApEinfo_fwdcolor="#b1ff67"
     misc_feature    6791..7290
                     /label="tUBQ1"
                     /ApEinfo_revcolor="#d59687"
                     /ApEinfo_fwdcolor="#d59687"
ORIGIN
        1 accacagaat caggggataa cgcaggaaag aacatgaagg ccttgacagg atatattggc
       61 gggtaaacta agtcgctgta tgtgtttgtt tgagatctca tgtgagcaaa aggccagcaa
      121 aaggccagga accgtaaaaa ggccgcgttg ctggcgtttt tccataggct ccgcccccct
      181 gacgagcatc acaaaaatcg acgctcaagt cagaggtggc gaaacccgac aggactataa
      241 agataccagg cgtttccccc tggaagctcc ctcgtgcgct ctcctgttcc gaccctgccg
      301 cttaccggat acctgtccgc ctttctccct tcgggaagcg tggcgctttc tcatagctca
      361 cgctgtaggt atctcagttc ggtgtaggtc gttcgctcca agctgggctg tgtgcacgaa
      421 ccccccgttc agcccgaccg ctgcgcctta tccggtaact atcgtcttga gtccaacccg
      481 gtaagacacg acttatcgcc actggcagca gccactggta acaggattag cagagcgagg
      541 tatgtaggcg gtgctacaga gttcttgaag tggtggccta actacggcta cactagaaga
      601 acagtatttg gtatctgcgc tctgctgaag ccagttacct tcggaagaag agttggtagc
      661 tcttgatccg gcaaacaaac caccgctggt agcggtggtt tttttgtttg caagcagcag
      721 attacgcgca gaaaaaaagg atctcaagaa gatcctttga tcttttctac ggggtctgac
      781 gctcagtgga acgaaaactc acgttaaggg attttggtca tgagattatc aaaaaggatc
      841 ttcacctaga tccttttaaa ttaaaaatga agttttaaat caatctaaag tatatatgtg
      901 taacattggt ctagtgatta gaaaaactca tcgagcatca aatgaaactg caatttattc
      961 atatcaggat tatcaatacc atatttttga aaaagccgtt tctgtaatga aggagaaaac
     1021 tcaccgaggc agttccatag gatggcaaga tcctggtatc ggtctgcgat tccgactcgt
     1081 ccaacatcaa tacaacctat taatttcccc tcgtcaaaaa taaggttatc aagtgagaaa
     1141 tcaccatgag tgacgactga atccggtgag aatggcaaaa gtttatgcat ttctttccag
     1201 acttgttcaa caggccagcc attacgctcg tcatcaaaat cactcgcatc aaccaaaccg
     1261 ttattcattc gtgattgcgc ctgagcgaga cgaaatacgc gatcgctgtt aaaaggacaa
     1321 ttacaaacag gaatcgaatg caaccggcgc aggaacactg ccagcgcatc aacaatattt
     1381 tcacctgaat caggatattc ttctaatacc tggaatgctg ttttccctgg gatcgcagtg
     1441 gtgagtaacc atgcatcatc aggagtacgg ataaaatgct tgatggtcgg aagaggcata
     1501 aattccgtca gccagtttag tctgaccatc tcatctgtaa caacattggc aacgctacct
     1561 ttgccatgtt tcagaaacaa ctctggcgca tcgggcttcc catacaatcg gtagattgtc
     1621 gcacctgatt gcccgacatt atcgcgagcc catttatacc catataaatc agcatccatg
     1681 ttggaattta atcgcggcct tgagcaagac gtttcccgtt gaatatggct cataacaccc
     1741 cttgtattac tgtttatgta agcagacagt tttattgttc atgatgatat atttttatct
     1801 tgtgcaatgt aacatcagag attttgagac acaacgtggc tttgttgaat aaatcgaact
     1861 tttgctgagt tgaaggatca gatcacgcat cttcccgaca acgcagaccg ttccgtggca
     1921 aagcaaaagt tcaaaatcac caactggtcc acctacaaca aagctctcat caaccgtggc
     1981 tccctcactt tctggctgga tgatggggcg attcaggcga tccccatcca acagcccgcc
     2041 gtcgagcggg cttttttatc cccggaagcc tgtggataga gggtagttat ccacgtgaaa
     2101 ccgctaatgc cccgcaaagc cttgattcac ggggctttcc ggcccgctcc aaaaactatc
     2161 cacgtgaaat cgctaatcag ggtacgtgaa atcgctaatc ggagtacgtg aaatcgctaa
     2221 taaggtcacg tgaaatcgct aatcaaaaag gcacgtgaga acgctaatag ccctttcaga
     2281 tcaacagctt gcaaacaccc ctcgctccgg caagtagtta cagcaagtag tatgttcaat
     2341 tagcttttca attatgaata tatatatcaa ttattggtcg cccttggctt gtggacaatg
     2401 cgctacgcgc accggctccg cccgtggaca accgcaagcg gttgcccacc gtcgagcgcc
     2461 agcgcctttg cccacaaccc ggcggccggc cgcaacagat cgttttataa attttttttt
     2521 ttgaaaaaga aaaagcccga aaggcggcaa cctctcgggc ttctggattt ccgatccccg
     2581 gaattagaga tcttggcagg atatattgtg gtgtaacgtt atcgatctgg attttagtac
     2641 tggattttgg ttttaggaat tagaaatttt attgatagaa gtattttaca aatacaaata
     2701 catactaagg gtttcttata tgctcaacac atgagcgaaa ccctataaga accctaattt
     2761 cccttatcgg gaaactactc acacattatt tatggagaaa atagagagag atagatttgt
     2821 agagagagac tggtgatttc agcgtaccga attaattctc ccgcgaccag ccgagcgagc
     2881 ttagcgaact gtggacgaga actgtgccac caagcgtaag gccgttctct cgcatttgcc
     2941 ttgctaggct cgcgcgagtt gctggctgag gcgttctcga aatcagctct tgttcggtcg
     3001 gcatctactc tattcctttg ccctcggacg agtgctgggg cgtcggtttc cactatcggc
     3061 gagtacttct acacagccat cggtccagac ggccgcgctt ctgcgggcga tttgtgtacg
     3121 cccgacagtc ccggctccgg atcggacgat tgcgtcgcat cgaccctgcg cccaagctgc
     3181 atcatcgaaa ttgccgtcaa ccaagctctg atagagttgg tcaagaccaa tgcggagcat
     3241 atacgcccgg aggcgtggcg atcctgcaag ctccggatgc ctccgctcga agtagcgcgt
     3301 ctgctgctcc atacaagcca accacggcct ccagaagaag atgttggcga cctcgtattg
     3361 ggaatccccg aacatcgcct cgctccagtc aatgaccgct gttatgcggc cattgtccgt
     3421 caggacattg ttggagccga aatccgcgtg cacgaggtgc cggacttcgg ggcagtcctc
     3481 ggcccaaagc atcagctcat cgagagcctg cgcgacggac gcactgacgg tgtcgtccat
     3541 cacagtttgc cagtgataca catggggatc agcaatcgcg catatgaaat cacgccatgt
     3601 agtgtattga ccgattcctt gcggtccgaa tgggccgaac ccgctcgtct ggctaagatc
     3661 ggccgcagcg atcgcatcca tagcctccgc gaccggctga agaacagcgg gcagttcggt
     3721 ttcaggcagg tcttgcaacg tgacaccctg tgcacggcgg gagatgcaat aggtcaggct
     3781 ctcgctgaac tccccaatgt caagcacttc cggaatcggg agcgcggccg atgcaaagtg
     3841 ccgataaaca taacgatctt tgtagaaacc atcggcgcag ctatttaccc gcaggacata
     3901 tccacgccct cctacatcga agctgaaagc acgagattct tcgccctccg agagctgcat
     3961 caggtcggag acgctgtcga acttttcgat cagaaacttc tcgacagacg tcgcggtgag
     4021 ttcaggcttt ttcataggga tcagcttggg ctgtcctctc caaatgaaat gaacttcctt
     4081 atatagagga agggtcttgc gaaggatagt gggattgtgc gtcatccctt acgtcagtgg
     4141 agatgtcaca tcaatccact tgctttgaag acgtggttgg aacgtcttct ttttccacga
     4201 tgctcctcgt gggtgggggt ccatctttgg gaccactgtc ggcagaggca tcttgaatga
     4261 tagcctttcc tttatcgcaa tgatggcatt tgtaggagcc accttccttt tctactgtcc
     4321 tttcgatgaa gtgacagata gctgggcaat ggaatccgag gaggtttccc gaaattaccc
     4381 tttgttgaaa agtctcaata gccctttggt cttctgagac tgtatctttg acatttttgg
     4441 agtaggggta cgataacatt aacgtttaca atttcgcgcc attcgccatt caggctgcgc
     4501 aactgttggg aagggcgatc ggtgcgggcc tcttcgctat tacgccagct ggcgaaaggg
     4561 ggatgtgctg caaggcgatt aagttgggta acgccagggt tttcccagtc acgacgttgt
     4621 aaaacgacgg ccagtgaatt gtaatacgac tcactatagg gcttggagga ggaagaagaa
     4681 gagagttact gagaagcttc ctttatacga gagagatatt aaacgaagtc gtatttgttg
     4741 gatatatggg cctttatgta ttatacataa gcccatttag ttcttatctt tgacaggccc
     4801 aattatatgg acacagcttg aagatggttt agctgctgcg aaagacgagc tccggtctga
     4861 tttctcgttc ttctgattga tagatcgctc ggaacttgga aagcagcgta atcggtaaat
     4921 tctcgatcat ttcttcaatt tcgaaacatt ttccaattgt atattgagaa tctcaaatcg
     4981 aattattgtt tagatcttct ctctttatta gtctaagaat ggtaatagtt tctctctaga
     5041 ttgggacggc acaaagtttc agttctccat tctaatcatt ttttagaggc taatgggtca
     5101 cctttgaatt atctcagagg cggaattgag tttaaagttt gtaactttat cgtcttttgt
     5161 attgatggtg tctatggcaa aggtgattaa ctgcaaaggt atgcattgtg ttttattctg
     5221 actttgtgta catttgtgtt tgattgaagg tagggagtgg caaaggtgat taactgcaaa
     5281 ggatttgagt tttggtgagg Aatgactaag aaagtagcaa tctatacacg agtatccact
     5341 actaaccaag cagaggaagg cttctcaatt gatgagcaaa ttgaccgttt aacaaaatat
     5401 gctgaagcaa tggggtggca agtatctgat acttatactg atgctggttt ttcaggggcc
     5461 aaacttgaac gcccagcaat gcaaagatta atcaacgata tcgagaataa agcttttgat
     5521 acagttcttg tatataagct agaccgcctt tcacgtagtg taagagatac tctttatctt
     5581 gttaaggatg tgttcacaaa aaataaaata gactttatct cgcttaatga aagtattgat
     5641 acttcttctg ctatgggtag cttgtttctc actattcttt ctgcaattaa tgagtttgaa
     5701 agagagaata taaaagaacg catgactatg ggtaaactag ggcgagcgaa atctggtaag
     5761 tctatgatgt ggactaagac agcttttggg tattaccaca acagaaagac aggtatatta
     5821 gaaattgttc ctttacaagc tacaatagtt gaacaaatat tcactgatta tttatcagga
     5881 atatcactta caaaattaag agataaactc aatgaatctg gacacatcgg taaagatata
     5941 ccgtggtctt atcgtaccct aagacaaaca cttgataatc cagtttactg tggttatatc
     6001 aaatttaagg acagcctatt tgaaggtatg cacaaaccaa ttatccctta tgagacttat
     6061 ttaaaagttc aaaaagagct agaagaaaga caacagcaga cttatgaaag aaataacaac
     6121 cctagacctt tccaagctaa atatatgctg tcagggatgg caaggtgcgg ttactgtgga
     6181 gcacctttaa aaattgttct tggccacaaa agaaaagatg gaagccgcac tatgaaatat
     6241 cactgtgcaa atagatttcc tcgaaaaaca aaaggaatta cagtatataa tgacaataaa
     6301 aagtgtgatt caggaactta tgatttaagt aatttagaaa atactgttat tgacaacctg
     6361 attggatttc aagaaaataa tgactcctta ttgaaaatta tcaatggcaa caaccaacct
     6421 attcttgata cttcgtcatt taaaaagcaa atttcacaga tcgataaaaa aatacaaaag
     6481 aactctgatt tgtacctaaa tgattttatc actatggatg agttgaaaga tcgtactgat
     6541 tcccttcagg ctgagaaaaa gctgcttaaa gctaagatta gcgaaaataa atttaatgac
     6601 tctactgatg tttttgagtt agttaaaact cagttgggct caattccgat taatgaacta
     6661 tcatatgata ataaaaagaa aatcgtcaac aaccttgtat caaaggttga tgttactgct
     6721 gataatgtag atatcatatt taaattccaa ctcgctaccg gtccaaaaaa aaagaggaag
     6781 gtgtaagctt agagactctt atcaagaatc ccatctcttg cttgcttttt tttgttgtct
     6841 tccctttgat agggtttgtt tttcttgttt cagtgacttt ctatgttaaa agataatgtc
     6901 agtaaaagga tttggttttc tattattctg aatcgattac ggaagattct tgcttaattc
     6961 caatctatac aagtatcgtg aaataatgac cgtttatgtg attaggagac gtgtttcatt
     7021 aataaaatat aagatcaata cattgttagt agtgataaac tatgtacaaa ttgtattgat
     7081 tgtaaaagaa acacaatagg ttcctttttt ctacaatata ttgtgacaga ctctctgttt
     7141 taacgaatga attaaatttg tcaacgaaaa aattaaagaa tgatgtgatc actttgcacc
     7201 ttggttcatc ttcagaggct tctgcatgtt ccatgcattg aggctctcta cggtcacagg
     7261 ttgtgagccg ttgttaaaga caaacaaatg cgct
//
