# Supplementary material for: An integrase toolbox to record gene-expression during plant development
Source: bioRxiv preprint, doi:10.1101/2022.09.16.508262, version 2 (2022-09-26)
Supplement: Suppdata5 [file 508262_file05.zip › gb Files/L1p32 (pLBD16-PhiC31-tUBQ1).gb]

LOCUS       L1P32_pLBD16-PhiC31-tUB 7998 bp ds-DNA     circular     26-SEP-2022
DEFINITION  .
FEATURES             Location/Qualifiers
     source          3..4661
                     /label="source:synthetic DNA construct"
     misc_feature    complement(23..42)
                     /label=">pNL_oligo_513"
     misc_feature    complement(31..50)
                     /label=">pNL_oligo_514"
     misc_feature    44..68
                     /label="RB T-DNA repeat"
     misc_feature    complement(44..68)
                     /label=">pNL_oligo_3103"
     misc_feature    complement(63..113)
                     /label=">pNL_oligo_1763"
     primer_bind     84..119
                     /label=">pNL_oligo_1764"
     rep_origin      complement(159..747)
                     /label="ori"
     CDS             complement(918..1733)
                     /label="aminoglycoside phosphotransferase"
     primer_bind     1319..1346
                     /label=">pNL_oligo_1293"
     misc_feature    complement(1319..1346)
                     /label=">pNL_oligo_1294"
     primer_bind     1324..1346
                     /label=">pNL_oligo_1590"
     primer_bind     1327..1347
                     /label=">pNL_oligo_1587"
     misc_feature    complement(1367..1403)
                     /label=">pNL_oligo_2197"
     misc_feature    1830..1838
                     /label="DraIII"
     primer_bind     1902..1921
                     /label=">pNL_oligo_1275"
     misc_feature    complement(1902..1921)
                     /label=">pNL_oligo_1276"
     rep_origin      2024..2459
                     /label="pSa ori"
     misc_feature    2594..2616
                     /label="LB T-DNA repeat"
     primer_bind     2621..2646
                     /label=">pNL_oligo_248"
     polyA_signal    2624..2800
                     /label="CaMV poly(A) signal"
     primer_bind     2733..2754
                     /label=">pNL_oligo_1355"
     misc_feature    complement(2830..3005)
                     /label="CaMV terminator"
     misc_feature    complement(2830..4397)
                     /label="Hyg resistance cassette"
     CDS             complement(3010..4035)
                     /label="hygromycin B phosphotransferase"
     primer_bind     3340..3359
                     /label=">pNL_oligo_2766"
     misc_feature    3451..3459
                     /label="DraIII"
     misc_feature    3744..3752
                     /label="DraIII"
     misc_feature    complement(3788..3807)
                     /label=">pNL_oligo_2767"
     primer_bind     3967..3990
                     /label=">pNL_oligo_2672"
     promoter        complement(4052..4397)
                     /label="CaMV 35S promoter"
     primer_bind     4083..4101
                     /label=">pNL_oligo_3106"
     misc_feature    complement(4145..4167)
                     /label=">pNL_oligo_1354"
     misc_feature    4167..4172
                     /label="BpiI"
     misc_feature    complement(4184..4189)
                     /label="BpiI"
     CDS             complement(4395..4661)
                     /label="LacZ-alpha fragment of beta-galactosidase"
     misc_feature    complement(4409..4414)
                     /label="BpiI"
     CDS             complement(4479..4547)
                     /label="LacZ alpha"
     primer_bind     4592..4612
                     /label=">pNL_oligo_2699"
     primer_bind     4592..4615
                     /label=">pNL_oligo_2215"
     primer_bind     4592..4615
                     /label="M13F(-47)"
     misc_feature    complement(4592..4615)
                     /label=">pNL_oligo_2216"
     misc_feature    complement(4594..4615)
                     /label=">pNL_oligo_3070"
     primer_bind     4598..4615
                     /label="M13F(-41)"
     primer_bind     4613..4635
                     /label=">pNL_oligo_552"
     primer_bind     4618..4635
                     /label="M13F(-21)"
     primer_bind     4619..4634
                     /label=">pNL_oligo_37"
     primer_bind     4619..4635
                     /label="M13 fwd"
     primer_bind     4628..4653
                     /label=">pNL_oligo_1548"
     promoter        4642..4660
                     /label="T7 promoter"
     primer_bind     4642..4660
                     /label=">pNL_oligo_3104"
     primer_bind     4642..4661
                     /label="T7"
     primer_bind     4643..4659
                     /label=">pNL_oligo_16"
     misc_feature    complement(4648..4661)
                     /label=">pNL_oligo_2086"
     misc_feature    complement(4648..4661)
                     /label=">pNL_oligo_1583"
     misc_feature    4669..5668
                     /label="promLBD16"
     misc_feature    5670..5670
                     /label="GG1"
     CDS             5673..7484
                     /label="PhiC31 integrase Plant without stop/start codon CDS"
     misc_feature    7485..7490
                     /label="Stop codon"
     misc_feature    7495..7994
                     /label="tUBQ1"
ORIGIN
        1 accacagaat caggggataa cgcaggaaag aacatgaagg ccttgacagg atatattggc
       61 gggtaaacta agtcgctgta tgtgtttgtt tgagatctca tgtgagcaaa aggccagcaa
      121 aaggccagga accgtaaaaa ggccgcgttg ctggcgtttt tccataggct ccgcccccct
      181 gacgagcatc acaaaaatcg acgctcaagt cagaggtggc gaaacccgac aggactataa
      241 agataccagg cgtttccccc tggaagctcc ctcgtgcgct ctcctgttcc gaccctgccg
      301 cttaccggat acctgtccgc ctttctccct tcgggaagcg tggcgctttc tcatagctca
      361 cgctgtaggt atctcagttc ggtgtaggtc gttcgctcca agctgggctg tgtgcacgaa
      421 ccccccgttc agcccgaccg ctgcgcctta tccggtaact atcgtcttga gtccaacccg
      481 gtaagacacg acttatcgcc actggcagca gccactggta acaggattag cagagcgagg
      541 tatgtaggcg gtgctacaga gttcttgaag tggtggccta actacggcta cactagaaga
      601 acagtatttg gtatctgcgc tctgctgaag ccagttacct tcggaagaag agttggtagc
      661 tcttgatccg gcaaacaaac caccgctggt agcggtggtt tttttgtttg caagcagcag
      721 attacgcgca gaaaaaaagg atctcaagaa gatcctttga tcttttctac ggggtctgac
      781 gctcagtgga acgaaaactc acgttaaggg attttggtca tgagattatc aaaaaggatc
      841 ttcacctaga tccttttaaa ttaaaaatga agttttaaat caatctaaag tatatatgtg
      901 taacattggt ctagtgatta gaaaaactca tcgagcatca aatgaaactg caatttattc
      961 atatcaggat tatcaatacc atatttttga aaaagccgtt tctgtaatga aggagaaaac
     1021 tcaccgaggc agttccatag gatggcaaga tcctggtatc ggtctgcgat tccgactcgt
     1081 ccaacatcaa tacaacctat taatttcccc tcgtcaaaaa taaggttatc aagtgagaaa
     1141 tcaccatgag tgacgactga atccggtgag aatggcaaaa gtttatgcat ttctttccag
     1201 acttgttcaa caggccagcc attacgctcg tcatcaaaat cactcgcatc aaccaaaccg
     1261 ttattcattc gtgattgcgc ctgagcgaga cgaaatacgc gatcgctgtt aaaaggacaa
     1321 ttacaaacag gaatcgaatg caaccggcgc aggaacactg ccagcgcatc aacaatattt
     1381 tcacctgaat caggatattc ttctaatacc tggaatgctg ttttccctgg gatcgcagtg
     1441 gtgagtaacc atgcatcatc aggagtacgg ataaaatgct tgatggtcgg aagaggcata
     1501 aattccgtca gccagtttag tctgaccatc tcatctgtaa caacattggc aacgctacct
     1561 ttgccatgtt tcagaaacaa ctctggcgca tcgggcttcc catacaatcg gtagattgtc
     1621 gcacctgatt gcccgacatt atcgcgagcc catttatacc catataaatc agcatccatg
     1681 ttggaattta atcgcggcct tgagcaagac gtttcccgtt gaatatggct cataacaccc
     1741 cttgtattac tgtttatgta agcagacagt tttattgttc atgatgatat atttttatct
     1801 tgtgcaatgt aacatcagag attttgagac acaacgtggc tttgttgaat aaatcgaact
     1861 tttgctgagt tgaaggatca gatcacgcat cttcccgaca acgcagaccg ttccgtggca
     1921 aagcaaaagt tcaaaatcac caactggtcc acctacaaca aagctctcat caaccgtggc
     1981 tccctcactt tctggctgga tgatggggcg attcaggcga tccccatcca acagcccgcc
     2041 gtcgagcggg cttttttatc cccggaagcc tgtggataga gggtagttat ccacgtgaaa
     2101 ccgctaatgc cccgcaaagc cttgattcac ggggctttcc ggcccgctcc aaaaactatc
     2161 cacgtgaaat cgctaatcag ggtacgtgaa atcgctaatc ggagtacgtg aaatcgctaa
     2221 taaggtcacg tgaaatcgct aatcaaaaag gcacgtgaga acgctaatag ccctttcaga
     2281 tcaacagctt gcaaacaccc ctcgctccgg caagtagtta cagcaagtag tatgttcaat
     2341 tagcttttca attatgaata tatatatcaa ttattggtcg cccttggctt gtggacaatg
     2401 cgctacgcgc accggctccg cccgtggaca accgcaagcg gttgcccacc gtcgagcgcc
     2461 agcgcctttg cccacaaccc ggcggccggc cgcaacagat cgttttataa attttttttt
     2521 ttgaaaaaga aaaagcccga aaggcggcaa cctctcgggc ttctggattt ccgatccccg
     2581 gaattagaga tcttggcagg atatattgtg gtgtaacgtt atcgatctgg attttagtac
     2641 tggattttgg ttttaggaat tagaaatttt attgatagaa gtattttaca aatacaaata
     2701 catactaagg gtttcttata tgctcaacac atgagcgaaa ccctataaga accctaattt
     2761 cccttatcgg gaaactactc acacattatt tatggagaaa atagagagag atagatttgt
     2821 agagagagac tggtgatttc agcgtaccga attaattctc ccgcgaccag ccgagcgagc
     2881 ttagcgaact gtggacgaga actgtgccac caagcgtaag gccgttctct cgcatttgcc
     2941 ttgctaggct cgcgcgagtt gctggctgag gcgttctcga aatcagctct tgttcggtcg
     3001 gcatctactc tattcctttg ccctcggacg agtgctgggg cgtcggtttc cactatcggc
     3061 gagtacttct acacagccat cggtccagac ggccgcgctt ctgcgggcga tttgtgtacg
     3121 cccgacagtc ccggctccgg atcggacgat tgcgtcgcat cgaccctgcg cccaagctgc
     3181 atcatcgaaa ttgccgtcaa ccaagctctg atagagttgg tcaagaccaa tgcggagcat
     3241 atacgcccgg aggcgtggcg atcctgcaag ctccggatgc ctccgctcga agtagcgcgt
     3301 ctgctgctcc atacaagcca accacggcct ccagaagaag atgttggcga cctcgtattg
     3361 ggaatccccg aacatcgcct cgctccagtc aatgaccgct gttatgcggc cattgtccgt
     3421 caggacattg ttggagccga aatccgcgtg cacgaggtgc cggacttcgg ggcagtcctc
     3481 ggcccaaagc atcagctcat cgagagcctg cgcgacggac gcactgacgg tgtcgtccat
     3541 cacagtttgc cagtgataca catggggatc agcaatcgcg catatgaaat cacgccatgt
     3601 agtgtattga ccgattcctt gcggtccgaa tgggccgaac ccgctcgtct ggctaagatc
     3661 ggccgcagcg atcgcatcca tagcctccgc gaccggctga agaacagcgg gcagttcggt
     3721 ttcaggcagg tcttgcaacg tgacaccctg tgcacggcgg gagatgcaat aggtcaggct
     3781 ctcgctgaac tccccaatgt caagcacttc cggaatcggg agcgcggccg atgcaaagtg
     3841 ccgataaaca taacgatctt tgtagaaacc atcggcgcag ctatttaccc gcaggacata
     3901 tccacgccct cctacatcga agctgaaagc acgagattct tcgccctccg agagctgcat
     3961 caggtcggag acgctgtcga acttttcgat cagaaacttc tcgacagacg tcgcggtgag
     4021 ttcaggcttt ttcataggga tcagcttggg ctgtcctctc caaatgaaat gaacttcctt
     4081 atatagagga agggtcttgc gaaggatagt gggattgtgc gtcatccctt acgtcagtgg
     4141 agatgtcaca tcaatccact tgctttgaag acgtggttgg aacgtcttct ttttccacga
     4201 tgctcctcgt gggtgggggt ccatctttgg gaccactgtc ggcagaggca tcttgaatga
     4261 tagcctttcc tttatcgcaa tgatggcatt tgtaggagcc accttccttt tctactgtcc
     4321 tttcgatgaa gtgacagata gctgggcaat ggaatccgag gaggtttccc gaaattaccc
     4381 tttgttgaaa agtctcaata gccctttggt cttctgagac tgtatctttg acatttttgg
     4441 agtaggggta cgataacatt aacgtttaca atttcgcgcc attcgccatt caggctgcgc
     4501 aactgttggg aagggcgatc ggtgcgggcc tcttcgctat tacgccagct ggcgaaaggg
     4561 ggatgtgctg caaggcgatt aagttgggta acgccagggt tttcccagtc acgacgttgt
     4621 aaaacgacgg ccagtgaatt gtaatacgac tcactatagg gcttggagCC ATTATTGATT
     4681 GTCTCCTTAG AATCCAACAT GTGACCCTCC ATTGTCTACC ATTCACACCC TTTGGCTCAC
     4741 TCGATAAATT TGGACATTAA TTGCATTCAT TTTATTTGTA AGAACCAGAA TCTCAGTAGA
     4801 TGTTATTTGT GTTGAGTAAA CTGTTGTTAT TTATAGACTA GGCTATTCTT CGTATACACT
     4861 TTGATACTGA TTTTTAGTTC ATCATCTATC TACCGACTAA ATATAGTGTT TCTATGTGGC
     4921 TTCTCCTCAA ATGTCAAATT TATTTCTTTA ATGTTGTTTG AGTTTCAAAC TTGCAAAGTG
     4981 CAAACCAATT TTGGTTGTTA TACTAAAACC ACACATATAA TTAAAGACAC CCACTATAGC
     5041 ATAAAATTCG TCGTGTAAGC AATTTTACTA TAGTCTAAAC TCCATAAAAG GACGTCGAAA
     5101 AATATTGTGA TATTGGAATT ATAGTGTCAG TTTGTTTTTC TTTGGGCAAA TGGATTGTAG
     5161 TTTCATTATA TATTACAATT TATAAACGAA ACGATAAGTA TGGCTCATAC TTTAGTGATG
     5221 GAGAATTAAA GTATTTTATA TTCAGAGATG ACACAATATG GTAGACCAAA AATAACTAAT
     5281 TAAAATAGTA TCATATTAGA TATTTATATG TGATTGTAAA TTTGATCATT GAGTGAACAT
     5341 TTTAAATTAG TATGCCCAAG AAAGAAAAGA AAAAAAAAAA ACTCTTTCTC TCTCATGATA
     5401 ATGTTCCTTT TATAAAATCC ACCCAAAGAC ACCAAACACT TCTCCATCAT CATTTCATTT
     5461 CTTGTTCTTT TTCCACCATC ACCATTTCCT AGTTCGCTCG TGCACATCTC CGACGATCCC
     5521 AATTCTAAAA TCATCACTTC TTCCAATCTT TTCAACATCT CTTCAAAATA TCCAGTCAAC
     5581 AAAAAAAAAA GTACTTAAAA CAAGGAAACC CCTTCTTTCT TTTTGTACAT ATAACATAAA
     5641 AATCATCACT TTTTTGTTCG TTTCGCCGAa tggacacgta tgccggcgct tatgatagac
     5701 aatcaagaga aagagagaac tcttctgccg cctctccagc tacacagaga tctgccaacg
     5761 aggataaagc tgctgattta caaagagagg tagagagaga tgggggtagg tttagatttg
     5821 tgggtcattt ctctgaggct cctggtacat cagcctttgg tactgctgaa cggcctgaat
     5881 ttgaaagaat attaaatgag tgtcgggccg gtcgactaaa tatgataata gtttatgatg
     5941 tatctaggtt cagtagactc aaagttatgg atgcaattcc gatcgtgagc gagctacttg
     6001 cactcggtgt tactatcgta agtacacaag aaggtgtatt caggcagggt aatgtgatgg
     6061 accttataca ccttattatg cgactcgacg ctagccataa agagtcatca ctgaagagtg
     6121 ctaaaatctt ggacaccaag aacctgcaaa gggagcttgg aggctatgta ggaggaaaag
     6181 ctccgtatgg tttcgaactc gtgagtgaga caaaagagat taccagaaat ggtaggatgg
     6241 tgaacgtggt tattaataag ctagctcata gcacaacccc tctcacaggg ccttttgagt
     6301 tcgaacctga cgttattaga tggtggtgga gagagatcaa aactcacaaa catcttccat
     6361 ttaagccagg tagccaggct gctatccacc ctggatctat cactgggctt tgtaaaagga
     6421 tggatgctga cgcagtgcca actcgagggg aaacaatcgg taagaagact gcatcttccg
     6481 cttgggatcc cgctacagtt atgagaatcc ttcgggatcc gcgtattgct ggattcgccg
     6541 cagaagtcat ttataagaaa aaacctgatg gtactcctac tacaaaaatc gaaggttata
     6601 ggatccaaag ggatcctatt actttgcgtc cagttgaatt agactgtgga ccgatcatcg
     6661 aacctgccga gtggtacgag ttgcaggcct ggcttgatgg tagagggcgt ggaaagggtt
     6721 tatctcgggg acaggcaatt ttgtcagcaa tggataagct ttattgtgag tgtggggctg
     6781 ttatgacatc aaaacgtgga gaagagtcaa tcaaggattc ttacaggtgc agacgtcgta
     6841 aagtggtgga cccttctgct ccaggacagc atgagggtac atgcaacgtt tctatggctg
     6901 ctcttgataa atttgtggcc gaacgtattt tcaacaagat tagacacgct gaaggggatg
     6961 aggaaacttt agctcttctt tgggaggctg cccggcgttt tggtaagcta acagaggcac
     7021 cagaaaaaag tggcgaaaga gctaatttgg tagccgaaag agcagacgcc ttgaatgcat
     7081 tggaagaact ttacgaagat agggctgccg gagcatatga tggaccagtt ggtcggaagc
     7141 atttcaggaa gcaacaagct gcactaactt tgagacagca aggcgcagag gagcgactcg
     7201 cagagcttga ggccgccgag gccccaaagc ttccactcga tcaatggttt cctgaggatg
     7261 ccgacgctga tcctacaggt ccaaagagct ggtggggaag agctagcgta gacgataaga
     7321 gagtgtttgt gggtctattt gttgacaaga ttgtagttac taagtccact acgggtcgag
     7381 gacagggcac tcccatcgaa aagagagcca gtattacctg ggcaaagcct ccaaccgatg
     7441 atgatgaaga cgatgcacaa gatggtaccg aggatgtggc agcataataa gcttagagac
     7501 tcttatcaag aatcccatct cttgcttgct tttttttgtt gtcttccctt tgatagggtt
     7561 tgtttttctt gtttcagtga ctttctatgt taaaagataa tgtcagtaaa aggatttggt
     7621 tttctattat tctgaatcga ttacggaaga ttcttgctta attccaatct atacaagtat
     7681 cgtgaaataa tgaccgttta tgtgattagg agacgtgttt cattaataaa atataagatc
     7741 aatacattgt tagtagtgat aaactatgta caaattgtat tgattgtaaa agaaacacaa
     7801 taggttcctt ttttctacaa tatattgtga cagactctct gttttaacga atgaattaaa
     7861 tttgtcaacg aaaaaattaa agaatgatgt gatcactttg caccttggtt catcttcaga
     7921 ggcttctgca tgttccatgc attgaggctc tctacggtca caggttgtga gccgttgtta
     7981 aagacaaaca aatgcgct
//
