# Supplementary material for: An integrase toolbox to record gene-expression during plant development
Source: bioRxiv preprint, doi:10.1101/2022.09.16.508262, version 2 (2022-09-26)
Supplement: Suppdata5 [file 508262_file05.zip › gb Files/L1p33 (pLBD16-PhiC31-NLS-tUBQ1).gb]

LOCUS       L1P33_(pLBD16-PhiC31-NL 8016 bp ds-DNA     circular     26-SEP-2022
DEFINITION  .
FEATURES             Location/Qualifiers
     source          3..4661
                     /label="source:synthetic DNA construct"
     misc_feature    complement(23..42)
                     /label=">pNL_oligo_513"
     misc_feature    complement(31..50)
                     /label=">pNL_oligo_514"
     misc_feature    44..68
                     /label="RB T-DNA repeat"
     misc_feature    complement(44..68)
                     /label=">pNL_oligo_3103"
     misc_feature    complement(63..113)
                     /label=">pNL_oligo_1763"
     primer_bind     84..119
                     /label=">pNL_oligo_1764"
     rep_origin      complement(159..747)
                     /label="ori"
     CDS             complement(918..1733)
                     /label="aminoglycoside phosphotransferase"
     primer_bind     1319..1346
                     /label=">pNL_oligo_1293"
     misc_feature    complement(1319..1346)
                     /label=">pNL_oligo_1294"
     primer_bind     1324..1346
                     /label=">pNL_oligo_1590"
     primer_bind     1327..1347
                     /label=">pNL_oligo_1587"
     misc_feature    complement(1367..1403)
                     /label=">pNL_oligo_2197"
     misc_feature    1830..1838
                     /label="DraIII"
     primer_bind     1902..1921
                     /label=">pNL_oligo_1275"
     misc_feature    complement(1902..1921)
                     /label=">pNL_oligo_1276"
     rep_origin      2024..2459
                     /label="pSa ori"
     misc_feature    2594..2616
                     /label="LB T-DNA repeat"
     primer_bind     2621..2646
                     /label=">pNL_oligo_248"
     polyA_signal    2624..2800
                     /label="CaMV poly(A) signal"
     primer_bind     2733..2754
                     /label=">pNL_oligo_1355"
     misc_feature    complement(2830..3005)
                     /label="CaMV terminator"
     misc_feature    complement(2830..4397)
                     /label="Hyg resistance cassette"
     CDS             complement(3010..4035)
                     /label="hygromycin B phosphotransferase"
     primer_bind     3340..3359
                     /label=">pNL_oligo_2766"
     misc_feature    3451..3459
                     /label="DraIII"
     misc_feature    3744..3752
                     /label="DraIII"
     misc_feature    complement(3788..3807)
                     /label=">pNL_oligo_2767"
     primer_bind     3967..3990
                     /label=">pNL_oligo_2672"
     promoter        complement(4052..4397)
                     /label="CaMV 35S promoter"
     primer_bind     4083..4101
                     /label=">pNL_oligo_3106"
     misc_feature    complement(4145..4167)
                     /label=">pNL_oligo_1354"
     misc_feature    4167..4172
                     /label="BpiI"
     misc_feature    complement(4184..4189)
                     /label="BpiI"
     CDS             complement(4395..4661)
                     /label="LacZ-alpha fragment of beta-galactosidase"
     misc_feature    complement(4409..4414)
                     /label="BpiI"
     CDS             complement(4479..4547)
                     /label="LacZ alpha"
     primer_bind     4592..4612
                     /label=">pNL_oligo_2699"
     primer_bind     4592..4615
                     /label="M13F(-47)"
     primer_bind     4592..4615
                     /label=">pNL_oligo_2215"
     misc_feature    complement(4592..4615)
                     /label=">pNL_oligo_2216"
     misc_feature    complement(4594..4615)
                     /label=">pNL_oligo_3070"
     primer_bind     4598..4615
                     /label="M13F(-41)"
     primer_bind     4613..4635
                     /label=">pNL_oligo_552"
     primer_bind     4618..4635
                     /label="M13F(-21)"
     primer_bind     4619..4634
                     /label=">pNL_oligo_37"
     primer_bind     4619..4635
                     /label="M13 fwd"
     primer_bind     4628..4653
                     /label=">pNL_oligo_1548"
     primer_bind     4642..4660
                     /label=">pNL_oligo_3104"
     promoter        4642..4660
                     /label="T7 promoter"
     primer_bind     4642..4661
                     /label="T7"
     primer_bind     4643..4659
                     /label=">pNL_oligo_16"
     misc_feature    complement(4648..4661)
                     /label=">pNL_oligo_1583"
     misc_feature    complement(4648..4661)
                     /label=">pNL_oligo_2086"
     misc_feature    4669..5668
                     /label="promLBD16"
     misc_feature    5670..5670
                     /label="GG1"
     CDS             5673..7508
                     /label="PhiC31plant-NLS stop without start CDS"
     misc_feature    7513..8012
                     /label="tUBQ1"
ORIGIN
        1 accacagaat caggggataa cgcaggaaag aacatgaagg ccttgacagg atatattggc
       61 gggtaaacta agtcgctgta tgtgtttgtt tgagatctca tgtgagcaaa aggccagcaa
      121 aaggccagga accgtaaaaa ggccgcgttg ctggcgtttt tccataggct ccgcccccct
      181 gacgagcatc acaaaaatcg acgctcaagt cagaggtggc gaaacccgac aggactataa
      241 agataccagg cgtttccccc tggaagctcc ctcgtgcgct ctcctgttcc gaccctgccg
      301 cttaccggat acctgtccgc ctttctccct tcgggaagcg tggcgctttc tcatagctca
      361 cgctgtaggt atctcagttc ggtgtaggtc gttcgctcca agctgggctg tgtgcacgaa
      421 ccccccgttc agcccgaccg ctgcgcctta tccggtaact atcgtcttga gtccaacccg
      481 gtaagacacg acttatcgcc actggcagca gccactggta acaggattag cagagcgagg
      541 tatgtaggcg gtgctacaga gttcttgaag tggtggccta actacggcta cactagaaga
      601 acagtatttg gtatctgcgc tctgctgaag ccagttacct tcggaagaag agttggtagc
      661 tcttgatccg gcaaacaaac caccgctggt agcggtggtt tttttgtttg caagcagcag
      721 attacgcgca gaaaaaaagg atctcaagaa gatcctttga tcttttctac ggggtctgac
      781 gctcagtgga acgaaaactc acgttaaggg attttggtca tgagattatc aaaaaggatc
      841 ttcacctaga tccttttaaa ttaaaaatga agttttaaat caatctaaag tatatatgtg
      901 taacattggt ctagtgatta gaaaaactca tcgagcatca aatgaaactg caatttattc
      961 atatcaggat tatcaatacc atatttttga aaaagccgtt tctgtaatga aggagaaaac
     1021 tcaccgaggc agttccatag gatggcaaga tcctggtatc ggtctgcgat tccgactcgt
     1081 ccaacatcaa tacaacctat taatttcccc tcgtcaaaaa taaggttatc aagtgagaaa
     1141 tcaccatgag tgacgactga atccggtgag aatggcaaaa gtttatgcat ttctttccag
     1201 acttgttcaa caggccagcc attacgctcg tcatcaaaat cactcgcatc aaccaaaccg
     1261 ttattcattc gtgattgcgc ctgagcgaga cgaaatacgc gatcgctgtt aaaaggacaa
     1321 ttacaaacag gaatcgaatg caaccggcgc aggaacactg ccagcgcatc aacaatattt
     1381 tcacctgaat caggatattc ttctaatacc tggaatgctg ttttccctgg gatcgcagtg
     1441 gtgagtaacc atgcatcatc aggagtacgg ataaaatgct tgatggtcgg aagaggcata
     1501 aattccgtca gccagtttag tctgaccatc tcatctgtaa caacattggc aacgctacct
     1561 ttgccatgtt tcagaaacaa ctctggcgca tcgggcttcc catacaatcg gtagattgtc
     1621 gcacctgatt gcccgacatt atcgcgagcc catttatacc catataaatc agcatccatg
     1681 ttggaattta atcgcggcct tgagcaagac gtttcccgtt gaatatggct cataacaccc
     1741 cttgtattac tgtttatgta agcagacagt tttattgttc atgatgatat atttttatct
     1801 tgtgcaatgt aacatcagag attttgagac acaacgtggc tttgttgaat aaatcgaact
     1861 tttgctgagt tgaaggatca gatcacgcat cttcccgaca acgcagaccg ttccgtggca
     1921 aagcaaaagt tcaaaatcac caactggtcc acctacaaca aagctctcat caaccgtggc
     1981 tccctcactt tctggctgga tgatggggcg attcaggcga tccccatcca acagcccgcc
     2041 gtcgagcggg cttttttatc cccggaagcc tgtggataga gggtagttat ccacgtgaaa
     2101 ccgctaatgc cccgcaaagc cttgattcac ggggctttcc ggcccgctcc aaaaactatc
     2161 cacgtgaaat cgctaatcag ggtacgtgaa atcgctaatc ggagtacgtg aaatcgctaa
     2221 taaggtcacg tgaaatcgct aatcaaaaag gcacgtgaga acgctaatag ccctttcaga
     2281 tcaacagctt gcaaacaccc ctcgctccgg caagtagtta cagcaagtag tatgttcaat
     2341 tagcttttca attatgaata tatatatcaa ttattggtcg cccttggctt gtggacaatg
     2401 cgctacgcgc accggctccg cccgtggaca accgcaagcg gttgcccacc gtcgagcgcc
     2461 agcgcctttg cccacaaccc ggcggccggc cgcaacagat cgttttataa attttttttt
     2521 ttgaaaaaga aaaagcccga aaggcggcaa cctctcgggc ttctggattt ccgatccccg
     2581 gaattagaga tcttggcagg atatattgtg gtgtaacgtt atcgatctgg attttagtac
     2641 tggattttgg ttttaggaat tagaaatttt attgatagaa gtattttaca aatacaaata
     2701 catactaagg gtttcttata tgctcaacac atgagcgaaa ccctataaga accctaattt
     2761 cccttatcgg gaaactactc acacattatt tatggagaaa atagagagag atagatttgt
     2821 agagagagac tggtgatttc agcgtaccga attaattctc ccgcgaccag ccgagcgagc
     2881 ttagcgaact gtggacgaga actgtgccac caagcgtaag gccgttctct cgcatttgcc
     2941 ttgctaggct cgcgcgagtt gctggctgag gcgttctcga aatcagctct tgttcggtcg
     3001 gcatctactc tattcctttg ccctcggacg agtgctgggg cgtcggtttc cactatcggc
     3061 gagtacttct acacagccat cggtccagac ggccgcgctt ctgcgggcga tttgtgtacg
     3121 cccgacagtc ccggctccgg atcggacgat tgcgtcgcat cgaccctgcg cccaagctgc
     3181 atcatcgaaa ttgccgtcaa ccaagctctg atagagttgg tcaagaccaa tgcggagcat
     3241 atacgcccgg aggcgtggcg atcctgcaag ctccggatgc ctccgctcga agtagcgcgt
     3301 ctgctgctcc atacaagcca accacggcct ccagaagaag atgttggcga cctcgtattg
     3361 ggaatccccg aacatcgcct cgctccagtc aatgaccgct gttatgcggc cattgtccgt
     3421 caggacattg ttggagccga aatccgcgtg cacgaggtgc cggacttcgg ggcagtcctc
     3481 ggcccaaagc atcagctcat cgagagcctg cgcgacggac gcactgacgg tgtcgtccat
     3541 cacagtttgc cagtgataca catggggatc agcaatcgcg catatgaaat cacgccatgt
     3601 agtgtattga ccgattcctt gcggtccgaa tgggccgaac ccgctcgtct ggctaagatc
     3661 ggccgcagcg atcgcatcca tagcctccgc gaccggctga agaacagcgg gcagttcggt
     3721 ttcaggcagg tcttgcaacg tgacaccctg tgcacggcgg gagatgcaat aggtcaggct
     3781 ctcgctgaac tccccaatgt caagcacttc cggaatcggg agcgcggccg atgcaaagtg
     3841 ccgataaaca taacgatctt tgtagaaacc atcggcgcag ctatttaccc gcaggacata
     3901 tccacgccct cctacatcga agctgaaagc acgagattct tcgccctccg agagctgcat
     3961 caggtcggag acgctgtcga acttttcgat cagaaacttc tcgacagacg tcgcggtgag
     4021 ttcaggcttt ttcataggga tcagcttggg ctgtcctctc caaatgaaat gaacttcctt
     4081 atatagagga agggtcttgc gaaggatagt gggattgtgc gtcatccctt acgtcagtgg
     4141 agatgtcaca tcaatccact tgctttgaag acgtggttgg aacgtcttct ttttccacga
     4201 tgctcctcgt gggtgggggt ccatctttgg gaccactgtc ggcagaggca tcttgaatga
     4261 tagcctttcc tttatcgcaa tgatggcatt tgtaggagcc accttccttt tctactgtcc
     4321 tttcgatgaa gtgacagata gctgggcaat ggaatccgag gaggtttccc gaaattaccc
     4381 tttgttgaaa agtctcaata gccctttggt cttctgagac tgtatctttg acatttttgg
     4441 agtaggggta cgataacatt aacgtttaca atttcgcgcc attcgccatt caggctgcgc
     4501 aactgttggg aagggcgatc ggtgcgggcc tcttcgctat tacgccagct ggcgaaaggg
     4561 ggatgtgctg caaggcgatt aagttgggta acgccagggt tttcccagtc acgacgttgt
     4621 aaaacgacgg ccagtgaatt gtaatacgac tcactatagg gcttggagCC ATTATTGATT
     4681 GTCTCCTTAG AATCCAACAT GTGACCCTCC ATTGTCTACC ATTCACACCC TTTGGCTCAC
     4741 TCGATAAATT TGGACATTAA TTGCATTCAT TTTATTTGTA AGAACCAGAA TCTCAGTAGA
     4801 TGTTATTTGT GTTGAGTAAA CTGTTGTTAT TTATAGACTA GGCTATTCTT CGTATACACT
     4861 TTGATACTGA TTTTTAGTTC ATCATCTATC TACCGACTAA ATATAGTGTT TCTATGTGGC
     4921 TTCTCCTCAA ATGTCAAATT TATTTCTTTA ATGTTGTTTG AGTTTCAAAC TTGCAAAGTG
     4981 CAAACCAATT TTGGTTGTTA TACTAAAACC ACACATATAA TTAAAGACAC CCACTATAGC
     5041 ATAAAATTCG TCGTGTAAGC AATTTTACTA TAGTCTAAAC TCCATAAAAG GACGTCGAAA
     5101 AATATTGTGA TATTGGAATT ATAGTGTCAG TTTGTTTTTC TTTGGGCAAA TGGATTGTAG
     5161 TTTCATTATA TATTACAATT TATAAACGAA ACGATAAGTA TGGCTCATAC TTTAGTGATG
     5221 GAGAATTAAA GTATTTTATA TTCAGAGATG ACACAATATG GTAGACCAAA AATAACTAAT
     5281 TAAAATAGTA TCATATTAGA TATTTATATG TGATTGTAAA TTTGATCATT GAGTGAACAT
     5341 TTTAAATTAG TATGCCCAAG AAAGAAAAGA AAAAAAAAAA ACTCTTTCTC TCTCATGATA
     5401 ATGTTCCTTT TATAAAATCC ACCCAAAGAC ACCAAACACT TCTCCATCAT CATTTCATTT
     5461 CTTGTTCTTT TTCCACCATC ACCATTTCCT AGTTCGCTCG TGCACATCTC CGACGATCCC
     5521 AATTCTAAAA TCATCACTTC TTCCAATCTT TTCAACATCT CTTCAAAATA TCCAGTCAAC
     5581 AAAAAAAAAA GTACTTAAAA CAAGGAAACC CCTTCTTTCT TTTTGTACAT ATAACATAAA
     5641 AATCATCACT TTTTTGTTCG TTTCGCCGAa tggacacgta tgccggcgct tatgatagac
     5701 aatcaagaga aagagagaac tcttctgccg cctctccagc tacacagaga tctgccaacg
     5761 aggataaagc tgctgattta caaagagagg tagagagaga tgggggtagg tttagatttg
     5821 tgggtcattt ctctgaggct cctggtacat cagcctttgg tactgctgaa cggcctgaat
     5881 ttgaaagaat attaaatgag tgtcgggccg gtcgactaaa tatgataata gtttatgatg
     5941 tatctaggtt cagtagactc aaagttatgg atgcaattcc gatcgtgagc gagctacttg
     6001 cactcggtgt tactatcgta agtacacaag aaggtgtatt caggcagggt aatgtgatgg
     6061 accttataca ccttattatg cgactcgacg ctagccataa agagtcatca ctgaagagtg
     6121 ctaaaatctt ggacaccaag aacctgcaaa gggagcttgg aggctatgta ggaggaaaag
     6181 ctccgtatgg tttcgaactc gtgagtgaga caaaagagat taccagaaat ggtaggatgg
     6241 tgaacgtggt tattaataag ctagctcata gcacaacccc tctcacaggg ccttttgagt
     6301 tcgaacctga cgttattaga tggtggtgga gagagatcaa aactcacaaa catcttccat
     6361 ttaagccagg tagccaggct gctatccacc ctggatctat cactgggctt tgtaaaagga
     6421 tggatgctga cgcagtgcca actcgagggg aaacaatcgg taagaagact gcatcttccg
     6481 cttgggatcc cgctacagtt atgagaatcc ttcgggatcc gcgtattgct ggattcgccg
     6541 cagaagtcat ttataagaaa aaacctgatg gtactcctac tacaaaaatc gaaggttata
     6601 ggatccaaag ggatcctatt actttgcgtc cagttgaatt agactgtgga ccgatcatcg
     6661 aacctgccga gtggtacgag ttgcaggcct ggcttgatgg tagagggcgt ggaaagggtt
     6721 tatctcgggg acaggcaatt ttgtcagcaa tggataagct ttattgtgag tgtggggctg
     6781 ttatgacatc aaaacgtgga gaagagtcaa tcaaggattc ttacaggtgc agacgtcgta
     6841 aagtggtgga cccttctgct ccaggacagc atgagggtac atgcaacgtt tctatggctg
     6901 ctcttgataa atttgtggcc gaacgtattt tcaacaagat tagacacgct gaaggggatg
     6961 aggaaacttt agctcttctt tgggaggctg cccggcgttt tggtaagcta acagaggcac
     7021 cagaaaaaag tggcgaaaga gctaatttgg tagccgaaag agcagacgcc ttgaatgcat
     7081 tggaagaact ttacgaagat agggctgccg gagcatatga tggaccagtt ggtcggaagc
     7141 atttcaggaa gcaacaagct gcactaactt tgagacagca aggcgcagag gagcgactcg
     7201 cagagcttga ggccgccgag gccccaaagc ttccactcga tcaatggttt cctgaggatg
     7261 ccgacgctga tcctacaggt ccaaagagct ggtggggaag agctagcgta gacgataaga
     7321 gagtgtttgt gggtctattt gttgacaaga ttgtagttac taagtccact acgggtcgag
     7381 gacagggcac tcccatcgaa aagagagcca gtattacctg ggcaaagcct ccaaccgatg
     7441 atgatgaaga cgatgcacaa gatggtaccg aggatgtggc agcaccaaaa aaaaagagga
     7501 aggtgtaagc ttagagactc ttatcaagaa tcccatctct tgcttgcttt tttttgttgt
     7561 cttccctttg atagggtttg tttttcttgt ttcagtgact ttctatgtta aaagataatg
     7621 tcagtaaaag gatttggttt tctattattc tgaatcgatt acggaagatt cttgcttaat
     7681 tccaatctat acaagtatcg tgaaataatg accgtttatg tgattaggag acgtgtttca
     7741 ttaataaaat ataagatcaa tacattgtta gtagtgataa actatgtaca aattgtattg
     7801 attgtaaaag aaacacaata ggttcctttt ttctacaata tattgtgaca gactctctgt
     7861 tttaacgaat gaattaaatt tgtcaacgaa aaaattaaag aatgatgtga tcactttgca
     7921 ccttggttca tcttcagagg cttctgcatg ttccatgcat tgaggctctc tacggtcaca
     7981 ggttgtgagc cgttgttaaa gacaaacaaa tgcgct
//
